# Supplementary material for: Rhizobial enzyme reveals pH-driven catalytic switching and ʟ-amino acid incorporation by ʟ,ᴅ-transpeptidases
Source: bioRxiv preprint, doi:10.64898/2026.06.30.735398, version 1 (2026-07-01)
Supplement: File S5. Plasmid Sequences [file 735398_file06.zip › File S5. Plasmid Sequences/LDTs in pET2819/Ldt1.gb]

LOCUS       Ldt1                    6367 bp ds-DNA     circular     13-NOV-2022
DEFINITION  .
FEATURES             Location/Qualifiers
     promoter        104..208
                     /note="gene: bla"
                     /label="AmpR promoter"
                     /ApEinfo_fwdcolor="#c6c9d1"
                     /ApEinfo_revcolor="#c6c9d1"
     CDS             209..277
                     /note="codon_start: 1 gene: bla note: confers resistance
                     to ampicillin, carbenicillin, and related antibiotics 
                     product: β-lactamase transl_table: 1 translation: 
                     MSIQHFRVALIPFFAAFCLPVFA,HPETLVKVKDAEDQLGARVGYIELDLNSGKILESF
                     RPEERFPMMSTFKVLLCGAVLSRVDAGQEQLGRRIHYSQNDLVEYSPVTEKHLTDGMTV
                     RELCSAAITMSDNTAANLLLTTIGGPKELTAFLHNMGDHVTRLDRWEPELNEAIPNDER
                     DTTMPAAMATTLRKLLTGELLTLASRQQLIDWMEADKVAGPLLRSALPAGWFIADKSGA
                     GERGSRGIIAALGPDGKPSRIVVIYTTGSQATMDERNRQIAEIGASLIKHW*"
                     /label="AmpR"
                     /ApEinfo_fwdcolor="#b7e6d7"
                     /ApEinfo_revcolor="#b7e6d7"
     CDS             278..1069
                     /note="codon_start: 1 gene: bla note: confers resistance
                     to ampicillin, carbenicillin, and related antibiotics 
                     product: β-lactamase transl_table: 1 translation: 
                     MSIQHFRVALIPFFAAFCLPVFA,HPETLVKVKDAEDQLGARVGYIELDLNSGKILESF
                     RPEERFPMMSTFKVLLCGAVLSRVDAGQEQLGRRIHYSQNDLVEYSPVTEKHLTDGMTV
                     RELCSAAITMSDNTAANLLLTTIGGPKELTAFLHNMGDHVTRLDRWEPELNEAIPNDER
                     DTTMPAAMATTLRKLLTGELLTLASRQQLIDWMEADKVAGPLLRSALPAGWFIADKSGA
                     GERGSRGIIAALGPDGKPSRIVVIYTTGSQATMDERNRQIAEIGASLIKHW*"
                     /label="AmpR"
                     /ApEinfo_fwdcolor="#b7e6d7"
                     /ApEinfo_revcolor="#b7e6d7"
     rep_origin      1240..1828
                     /note="direction: RIGHT note: high-copy-number
                     ColE1/pMB1/pBR322/pUC origin of replication"
                     /label="ori"
                     /ApEinfo_fwdcolor="#ffef86"
                     /ApEinfo_revcolor="#ffef86"
     misc_feature    2014..2153
                     /note="note: basis of mobility region from pBR322"
                     /label="bom"
                     /ApEinfo_fwdcolor="#b4abac"
                     /ApEinfo_revcolor="#b4abac"
     CDS             complement(2255..2446)
                     /note="codon_start: 1 gene: rop product: Rop protein,
                     which maintains plasmids at low copy number transl_table: 
                     1 translation:
                     VTKQEKTALNMARFIRSQTLTLLEKLNELDADEQADICESLHDHADELYRSCLARFGDD
                     GENL*"
                     /label="rop"
                     /ApEinfo_fwdcolor="#993366"
                     /ApEinfo_revcolor="#993366"
     CDS             complement(3758..4839)
                     /note="codon_start: 1 gene: lacI note: The lac repressor
                     binds to the lac operator to inhibit transcription in E. 
                     coli. This inhibition can be relieved by adding lactose or
                     isopropyl-β-D-thiogalactopyranoside (IPTG). product: lac 
                     repressor transl_table: 1 translation: 
                     VKPVTLYDVAEYAGVSYQTVSRVVNQASHVSAKTREKVEAAMAELNYIPNRVAQQLAGK
                     QSLLIGVATSSLALHAPSQIVAAIKSRADQLGASVVVSMVERSGVEACKAAVHNLLAQR
                     VSGLIINYPLDDQDAIAVEAACTNVPALFLDVSDQTPINSIIFSHEDGTRLGVEHLVAL
                     GHQQIALLAGPLSSVSARLRLAGWHKYLTRNQIQPIAEREGDWSAMSGFQQTMQMLNEG
                     IVPTAMLVANDQMALGAMRAITESGLRVGADISVVGYDDTEDSSCYIPPLTTIKQDFRL
                     LGQTSVDRLLQLSQGQAVKGNQLLPVSLVKRKTTLAPNTQTASPRALADSLMQLARQVS
                     RLESGQ*"
                     /label="lacI"
                     /ApEinfo_fwdcolor="#993366"
                     /ApEinfo_revcolor="#993366"
     promoter        complement(4840..4917)
                     /note="gene: lacI note: "
                     /label="lacI promoter"
                     /ApEinfo_fwdcolor="#c6c9d1"
                     /ApEinfo_revcolor="#c6c9d1"
     promoter        5226..5244
                     /note="note: promoter for bacteriophage T7 RNA polymerase"
                     /label="T7 promoter"
                     /ApEinfo_fwdcolor="#c6c9d1"
                     /ApEinfo_revcolor="#c6c9d1"
     protein_bind    5245..5269
                     /note="bound_moiety: lac repressor encoded by lacI note:
                     The lac repressor binds to the lac operator to inhibit 
                     transcription in E. coli. This inhibition can be relieved
                     by adding lactose or isopropyl-β-D-thiogalactopyranoside
                     (IPTG)."
                     /label="lac operator"
                     /ApEinfo_fwdcolor="#31849b"
                     /ApEinfo_revcolor="#31849b"
     RBS             5284..5306
                     /note="note: efficient ribosome binding site from
                     bacteriophage T7 gene 10 (Olins and Rangwala, 1989)"
                     /label="RBS"
                     /ApEinfo_fwdcolor="#b4abac"
                     /ApEinfo_revcolor="#b4abac"
     CDS             5313..6005
                     /label="Ldt1"
                     /ApEinfo_fwdcolor="#84b0dc"
                     /ApEinfo_revcolor="#84b0dc"
                     /translation="MGRIRNAFPVFGLLATLALAGCSTTSDSASVDDKGAGPTVQTAQI
                     FNDAYGLTKDAGYSLPAIPIDRVKPQFRRQVVSYQTTERPGTIIVNTRERFLYYILANG
                     KAMRYGIGVGKQGFAWAGTAYVAWKQEWPNWHPPKEMAVRRPDLAKYVEDGMGPGLSNP
                     LGARAMYLFNEDGKDTLFRLHGTPEWASIGTAASSGCIRLMNQDVIDLYSRVRPGKGTS
                     KVVVIQGS*"
                     /transl_table=11
     gene            5319..5996
                     /label="RL0055"
                     /ApEinfo_fwdcolor="#ffef86"
                     /ApEinfo_revcolor="#ffef86"
     source          complement(5319..5996)
                     /label="biovar: viciae 3841"
                     /ApEinfo_fwdcolor="#d6b295"
                     /ApEinfo_revcolor="#d6b295"
                     /mol_type="genomic DNA"
                     /db_xref="taxon:216596"
                     /country="United Kingdom"
                     /organism="Rhizobium leguminosarum bv. viciae 3841"
                     /strain=3841
     terminator      6104..6151
                     /note="note: transcription terminator for bacteriophage T7
                     RNA polymerase"
                     /label="T7 terminator"
                     /ApEinfo_fwdcolor="#c6c9d1"
                     /ApEinfo_revcolor="#c6c9d1"
     promoter        complement(6326..6331)
                     /note="note: E. coli promoter for tetracycline efflux
                     protein gene"
                     /label="tet promoter"
                     /ApEinfo_fwdcolor="#c6c9d1"
                     /ApEinfo_revcolor="#c6c9d1"
     promoter        complement(6332..6348)
                     /note="note: E. coli promoter for tetracycline efflux
                     protein gene"
                     /label="tet promoter"
                     /ApEinfo_fwdcolor="#c6c9d1"
                     /ApEinfo_revcolor="#c6c9d1"
     promoter        complement(6349..6354)
                     /note="note: E. coli promoter for tetracycline efflux
                     protein gene"
                     /label="tet promoter"
                     /ApEinfo_fwdcolor="#c6c9d1"
                     /ApEinfo_revcolor="#c6c9d1"

ORIGIN
        1 TTCTTGAAGA CGAAAGGGCC TCGTGATACG CCTATTTTTA TAGGTTAATG TCATGATAAT
       61 AATGGTTTCT TAGACGTCAG GTGGCACTTT TCGGGGAAAT GTGCGCGGAA CCCCTATTTG
      121 TTTATTTTTC TAAATACATT CAAATATGTA TCCGCTCATG AGACAATAAC CCTGATAAAT
      181 GCTTCAATAA TATTGAAAAA GGAAGAGTAT GAGTATTCAA CATTTCCGTG TCGCCCTTAT
      241 TCCCTTTTTT GCGGCATTTT GCCTTCCTGT TTTTGCTCAC CCAGAAACGC TGGTGAAAGT
      301 AAAAGATGCT GAAGATCAGT TGGGTGCACG AGTGGGTTAC ATCGAACTGG ATCTCAACAG
      361 CGGTAAGATC CTTGAGAGTT TTCGCCCCGA AGAACGTTTT CCAATGATGA GCACTTTTAA
      421 AGTTCTGCTA TGTGGCGCGG TATTATCCCG TGTTGACGCC GGGCAAGAGC AACTCGGTCG
      481 CCGCATACAC TATTCTCAGA ATGACTTGGT TGAGTACTCA CCAGTCACAG AAAAGCATCT
      541 TACGGATGGC ATGACAGTAA GAGAATTATG CAGTGCTGCC ATAACCATGA GTGATAACAC
      601 TGCGGCCAAC TTACTTCTGA CAACGATCGG AGGACCGAAG GAGCTAACCG CTTTTTTGCA
      661 CAACATGGGG GATCATGTAA CTCGCCTTGA TCGTTGGGAA CCGGAGCTGA ATGAAGCCAT
      721 ACCAAACGAC GAGCGTGACA CCACGATGCC TGCAGCAATG GCAACAACGT TGCGCAAACT
      781 ATTAACTGGC GAACTACTTA CTCTAGCTTC CCGGCAACAA TTAATAGACT GGATGGAGGC
      841 GGATAAAGTT GCAGGACCAC TTCTGCGCTC GGCCCTTCCG GCTGGCTGGT TTATTGCTGA
      901 TAAATCTGGA GCCGGTGAGC GTGGGTCTCG CGGTATCATT GCAGCACTGG GGCCAGATGG
      961 TAAGCCCTCC CGTATCGTAG TTATCTACAC GACGGGGAGT CAGGCAACTA TGGATGAACG
     1021 AAATAGACAG ATCGCTGAGA TAGGTGCCTC ACTGATTAAG CATTGGTAAC TGTCAGACCA
     1081 AGTTTACTCA TATATACTTT AGATTGATTT AAAACTTCAT TTTTAATTTA AAAGGATCTA
     1141 GGTGAAGATC CTTTTTGATA ATCTCATGAC CAAAATCCCT TAACGTGAGT TTTCGTTCCA
     1201 CTGAGCGTCA GACCCCGTAG AAAAGATCAA AGGATCTTCT TGAGATCCTT TTTTTCTGCG
     1261 CGTAATCTGC TGCTTGCAAA CAAAAAAACC ACCGCTACCA GCGGTGGTTT GTTTGCCGGA
     1321 TCAAGAGCTA CCAACTCTTT TTCCGAAGGT AACTGGCTTC AGCAGAGCGC AGATACCAAA
     1381 TACTGTCCTT CTAGTGTAGC CGTAGTTAGG CCACCACTTC AAGAACTCTG TAGCACCGCC
     1441 TACATACCTC GCTCTGCTAA TCCTGTTACC AGTGGCTGCT GCCAGTGGCG ATAAGTCGTG
     1501 TCTTACCGGG TTGGACTCAA GACGATAGTT ACCGGATAAG GCGCAGCGGT CGGGCTGAAC
     1561 GGGGGGTTCG TGCACACAGC CCAGCTTGGA GCGAACGACC TACACCGAAC TGAGATACCT
     1621 ACAGCGTGAG CTATGAGAAA GCGCCACGCT TCCCGAAGGG AGAAAGGCGG ACAGGTATCC
     1681 GGTAAGCGGC AGGGTCGGAA CAGGAGAGCG CACGAGGGAG CTTCCAGGGG GAAACGCCTG
     1741 GTATCTTTAT AGTCCTGTCG GGTTTCGCCA CCTCTGACTT GAGCGTCGAT TTTTGTGATG
     1801 CTCGTCAGGG GGGCGGAGCC TATGGAAAAA CGCCAGCAAC GCGGCCTTTT TACGGTTCCT
     1861 GGCCTTTTGC TGGCCTTTTG CTCACATGTT CTTTCCTGCG TTATCCCCTG ATTCTGTGGA
     1921 TAACCGTATT ACCGCCTTTG AGTGAGCTGA TACCGCTCGC CGCAGCCGAA CGACCGAGCG
     1981 CAGCGAGTCA GTGAGCGAGG AAGCGGAAGA GCGCCTGATG CGGTATTTTC TCCTTACGCA
     2041 TCTGTGCGGT ATTTCACACC GCAATGGTGC ACTCTCAGTA CAATCTGCTC TGATGCCGCA
     2101 TAGTTAAGCC AGTATACACT CCGCTATCGC TACGTGACTG GGTCATGGCT GCGCCCCGAC
     2161 ACCCGCCAAC ACCCGCTGAC GCGCCCTGAC GGGCTTGTCT GCTCCCGGCA TCCGCTTACA
     2221 GACAAGCTGT GACCGTCTCC GGGAGCTGCA TGTGTCAGAG GTTTTCACCG TCATCACCGA
     2281 AACGCGCGAG GCAGCTGCGG TAAAGCTCAT CAGCGTGGTC GTGAAGCGAT TCACAGATGT
     2341 CTGCCTGTTC ATCCGCGTCC AGCTCGTTGA GTTTCTCCAG AAGCGTTAAT GTCTGGCTTC
     2401 TGATAAAGCG GGCCATGTTA AGGGCGGTTT TTTCCTGTTT GGTCACTGAT GCCTCCGTGT
     2461 AAGGGGGATT TCTGTTCATG GGGGTAATGA TACCGATGAA ACGAGAGAGG ATGCTCACGA
     2521 TACGGGTTAC TGATGATGAA CATGCCCGGT TACTGGAACG TTGTGAGGGT AAACAACTGG
     2581 CGGTATGGAT GCGGCGGGAC CAGAGAAAAA TCACTCAGGG TCAATGCCAG CGCTTCGTTA
     2641 ATACAGATGT AGGTGTTCCA CAGGGTAGCC AGCAGCATCC TGCGATGCAG ATCCGGAACA
     2701 TAATGGTGCA GGGCGCTGAC TTCCGCGTTT CCAGACTTTA CGAAACACGG AAACCGAAGA
     2761 CCATTCATGT TGTTGCTCAG GTCGCAGACG TTTTGCAGCA GCAGTCGCTT CACGTTCGCT
     2821 CGCGTATCGG TGATTCATTC TGCTAACCAG TAAGGCAACC CCGCCAGCCT AGCCGGGTCC
     2881 TCAACGACAG GAGCACGATC ATGCGCACCC GTGGCCAGGA CCCAACGCTG CCCGAGATGC
     2941 GCCGCGTGCG GCTGCTGGAG ATGGCGGACG CGATGGATAT GTTCTGCCAA GGGTTGGTTT
     3001 GCGCATTCAC AGTTCTCCGC AAGAATTGAT TGGCTCCAAT TCTTGGAGTG GTGAATCCGT
     3061 TAGCGAGGTG CCGCCGGCTT CCATTCAGGT CGAGGTGGCC CGGCTCCATG CACCGCGACG
     3121 CAACGCGGGG AGGCAGACAA GGTATAGGGC GGCGCCTACA ATCCATGCCA ACCCGTTCCA
     3181 TGTGCTCGCC GAGGCGGCAT AAATCGCCGT GACGATCAGC GGTCCAATGA TCGAAGTTAG
     3241 GCTGGTAAGA GCCGCGAGCG ATCCTTGAAG CTGTCCCTGA TGGTCGTCAT CTACCTGCCT
     3301 GGACAGCATG GCCTGCAACG CGGGCATCCC GATGCCGCCG GAAGCGAGAA GAATCATAAT
     3361 GGGGAAGGCC ATCCAGCCTC GCGTCGCGAA CGCCAGCAAG ACGTAGCCCA GCGCGTCGGC
     3421 CGCCATGCCG GCGATAATGG CCTGCTTCTC GCCGAAACGT TTGGTGGCGG GACCAGTGAC
     3481 GAAGGCTTGA GCGAGGGCGT GCAAGATTCC GAATACCGCA AGCGACAGGC CGATCATCGT
     3541 CGCGCTCCAG CGAAAGCGGT CCTCGCCGAA AATGACCCAG AGCGCTGCCG GCACCTGTCC
     3601 TACGAGTTGC ATGATAAAGA AGACAGTCAT AAGTGCGGCG ACGATAGTCA TGCCCCGCGC
     3661 CCACCGGAAG GAGCTGACTG GGTTGAAGGC TCTCAAGGGC ATCGGTCGAG ATCCCGGTGC
     3721 CTAATGAGTG AGCTAACTTA CATTAATTGC GTTGCGCTCA CTGCCCGCTT TCCAGTCGGG
     3781 AAACTGTCGT GCCAGCTGCA TTAATGAATC GGCCAACGCG CGGGGAGAGG CGGTTTGCGT
     3841 ATTGGGCGCC AGGGTGGTTT TTCTTTTCAC CAGTGAGACG GGCAACAGCT GATTGCCCTT
     3901 CACCGCCTGG CCCTGAGAGA GTTGCAGCAA GCGGTCCACG CTGGTTTGCC CCAGCAGGCG
     3961 AAAATCCTGT TTGATGGTGG TTAACGGCGG GATATAACAT GAGCTGTCTT CGGTATCGTC
     4021 GTATCCCACT ACCGAGATAT CCGCACCAAC GCGCAGCCCG GACTCGGTAA TGGCGCGCAT
     4081 TGCGCCCAGC GCCATCTGAT CGTTGGCAAC CAGCATCGCA GTGGGAACGA TGCCCTCATT
     4141 CAGCATTTGC ATGGTTTGTT GAAAACCGGA CATGGCACTC CAGTCGCCTT CCCGTTCCGC
     4201 TATCGGCTGA ATTTGATTGC GAGTGAGATA TTTATGCCAG CCAGCCAGAC GCAGACGCGC
     4261 CGAGACAGAA CTTAATGGGC CCGCTAACAG CGCGATTTGC TGGTGACCCA ATGCGACCAG
     4321 ATGCTCCACG CCCAGTCGCG TACCGTCTTC ATGGGAGAAA ATAATACTGT TGATGGGTGT
     4381 CTGGTCAGAG ACATCAAGAA ATAACGCCGG AACATTAGTG CAGGCAGCTT CCACAGCAAT
     4441 GGCATCCTGG TCATCCAGCG GATAGTTAAT GATCAGCCCA CTGACGCGTT GCGCGAGAAG
     4501 ATTGTGCACC GCCGCTTTAC AGGCTTCGAC GCCGCTTCGT TCTACCATCG ACACCACCAC
     4561 GCTGGCACCC AGTTGATCGG CGCGAGATTT AATCGCCGCG ACAATTTGCG ACGGCGCGTG
     4621 CAGGGCCAGA CTGGAGGTGG CAACGCCAAT CAGCAACGAC TGTTTGCCCG CCAGTTGTTG
     4681 TGCCACGCGG TTGGGAATGT AATTCAGCTC CGCCATCGCC GCTTCCACTT TTTCCCGCGT
     4741 TTTCGCAGAA ACGTGGCTGG CCTGGTTCAC CACGCGGGAA ACGGTCTGAT AAGAGACACC
     4801 GGCATACTCT GCGACATCGT ATAACGTTAC TGGTTTCACA TTCACCACCC TGAATTGACT
     4861 CTCTTCCGGG CGCTATCATG CCATACCGCG AAAGGTTTTG CGCCATTCGA TGGTGTCCGG
     4921 GATCTCGACG CTCTCCCTTA TGCGACTCCT GCATTAGGAA GCAGCCCAGT AGTAGGTTGA
     4981 GGCCGTTGAG CACCGCCGCC GCAAGGAATG GTGCATGCAA GGAGATGGCG CCCAACAGTC
     5041 CCCCGGCCAC GGGGCCTGCC ACCATACCCA CGCCGAAACA AGCGCTCATG AGCCCGAAGT
     5101 GGCGAGCCCG ATCTTCCCCA TCGGTGATGT CGGCGATATA GGCGCCAGCA ACCGCACCTG
     5161 TGGCGCCGGT GATGCCGGCC ACGATGCGTC CGGCGTAGAG GATCGAGATC TCGATCCCGC
     5221 GAAATTAATA CGACTCACTA TAGGGGAATT GTGAGCGGAT AACAATTCCC CTCTAGAAAT
     5281 AATTTTGTTT AACTTTAAGA AGGAGATATA CCATGGGCCG CATCCGCAAT GCATTCCCTG
     5341 TATTTGGCCT GCTGGCGACA CTCGCTCTGG CCGGTTGCTC GACGACCTCA GACAGCGCAT
     5401 CCGTCGACGA CAAGGGCGCA GGCCCGACGG TCCAGACGGC ACAGATCTTC AATGACGCCT
     5461 ACGGCCTGAC GAAGGATGCC GGATATTCCC TGCCGGCGAT CCCGATCGAC AGGGTCAAAC
     5521 CGCAATTCCG CCGCCAGGTC GTCAGCTACC AGACCACAGA GCGTCCCGGA ACGATCATCG
     5581 TCAACACGCG CGAGCGCTTC CTCTATTACA TCCTGGCCAA CGGCAAGGCG ATGCGCTACG
     5641 GCATCGGCGT CGGCAAGCAG GGCTTCGCAT GGGCCGGCAC CGCCTACGTC GCCTGGAAGC
     5701 AGGAATGGCC GAACTGGCAC CCGCCGAAGG AAATGGCCGT CCGCCGGCCT GATCTCGCCA
     5761 AATACGTCGA GGACGGCATG GGTCCGGGTC TCAGCAATCC GCTCGGAGCG CGCGCCATGT
     5821 ATCTCTTTAA CGAGGACGGC AAGGACACGC TCTTCCGCCT GCACGGCACG CCGGAATGGG
     5881 CTTCGATCGG CACCGCCGCT TCCTCGGGCT GCATTCGCCT GATGAACCAG GATGTCATCG
     5941 ATCTCTACAG CCGCGTCCGT CCGGGCAAGG GCACGTCCAA GGTCGTCGTC ATTCAGGGAT
     6001 CCTAACTGAC TAGCTCGAGC ACCACCACCA CCACCACTGA GATCCGGCTG CTAACAAAGC
     6061 CCGAAAGGAA GCTGAGTTGG CTGCTGCCAC CGCTGAGCAA TAACTAGCAT AACCCCTTGG
     6121 GGCCTCTAAA CGGGTCTTGA GGGGTTTTTT GCTGAAAGGA GGAACTATAT CCGGATATCC
     6181 CGCAAGAGGC CCGGCAGTAC CGGCATAACC AAGCCTATGC CTACAGCATC CAGGGTGACG
     6241 GTGCCGAGGA TGACGATGAG CGCATTGTTA GATTTCATAC ACGGTGCCTG ACTGCGTTAG
     6301 CAATTTAACT GTGATAAACT ACCGCATTAA AGCTTATCGA TGATAAGCTG TCAAACATGA
     6361 GAA
//
