# Supplementary material for: Rhizobial enzyme reveals pH-driven catalytic switching and ʟ-amino acid incorporation by ʟ,ᴅ-transpeptidases
Source: bioRxiv preprint, doi:10.64898/2026.06.30.735398, version 1 (2026-07-01)
Supplement: File S5. Plasmid Sequences [file 735398_file06.zip › File S5. Plasmid Sequences/LDTs in pET2819/Ldt2.gb]

LOCUS       Ldt2                    6376 bp ds-DNA     circular     13-NOV-2022
DEFINITION  .
FEATURES             Location/Qualifiers
     promoter        104..208
                     /note="gene: bla"
                     /label="AmpR promoter"
                     /ApEinfo_fwdcolor="#c6c9d1"
                     /ApEinfo_revcolor="#c6c9d1"
     CDS             209..277
                     /note="codon_start: 1 gene: bla note: confers resistance
                     to ampicillin, carbenicillin, and related antibiotics 
                     product: β-lactamase transl_table: 1 translation: 
                     MSIQHFRVALIPFFAAFCLPVFA,HPETLVKVKDAEDQLGARVGYIELDLNSGKILESF
                     RPEERFPMMSTFKVLLCGAVLSRVDAGQEQLGRRIHYSQNDLVEYSPVTEKHLTDGMTV
                     RELCSAAITMSDNTAANLLLTTIGGPKELTAFLHNMGDHVTRLDRWEPELNEAIPNDER
                     DTTMPAAMATTLRKLLTGELLTLASRQQLIDWMEADKVAGPLLRSALPAGWFIADKSGA
                     GERGSRGIIAALGPDGKPSRIVVIYTTGSQATMDERNRQIAEIGASLIKHW*"
                     /label="AmpR"
                     /ApEinfo_fwdcolor="#b7e6d7"
                     /ApEinfo_revcolor="#b7e6d7"
     CDS             278..1069
                     /note="codon_start: 1 gene: bla note: confers resistance
                     to ampicillin, carbenicillin, and related antibiotics 
                     product: β-lactamase transl_table: 1 translation: 
                     MSIQHFRVALIPFFAAFCLPVFA,HPETLVKVKDAEDQLGARVGYIELDLNSGKILESF
                     RPEERFPMMSTFKVLLCGAVLSRVDAGQEQLGRRIHYSQNDLVEYSPVTEKHLTDGMTV
                     RELCSAAITMSDNTAANLLLTTIGGPKELTAFLHNMGDHVTRLDRWEPELNEAIPNDER
                     DTTMPAAMATTLRKLLTGELLTLASRQQLIDWMEADKVAGPLLRSALPAGWFIADKSGA
                     GERGSRGIIAALGPDGKPSRIVVIYTTGSQATMDERNRQIAEIGASLIKHW*"
                     /label="AmpR"
                     /ApEinfo_fwdcolor="#b7e6d7"
                     /ApEinfo_revcolor="#b7e6d7"
     rep_origin      1240..1828
                     /note="direction: RIGHT note: high-copy-number
                     ColE1/pMB1/pBR322/pUC origin of replication"
                     /label="ori"
                     /ApEinfo_fwdcolor="#ffef86"
                     /ApEinfo_revcolor="#ffef86"
     misc_feature    2014..2153
                     /note="note: basis of mobility region from pBR322"
                     /label="bom"
                     /ApEinfo_fwdcolor="#b4abac"
                     /ApEinfo_revcolor="#b4abac"
     CDS             complement(2255..2446)
                     /note="codon_start: 1 gene: rop product: Rop protein,
                     which maintains plasmids at low copy number transl_table: 
                     1 translation:
                     VTKQEKTALNMARFIRSQTLTLLEKLNELDADEQADICESLHDHADELYRSCLARFGDD
                     GENL*"
                     /label="rop"
                     /ApEinfo_fwdcolor="#993366"
                     /ApEinfo_revcolor="#993366"
     CDS             complement(3758..4839)
                     /note="codon_start: 1 gene: lacI note: The lac repressor
                     binds to the lac operator to inhibit transcription in E. 
                     coli. This inhibition can be relieved by adding lactose or
                     isopropyl-β-D-thiogalactopyranoside (IPTG). product: lac 
                     repressor transl_table: 1 translation: 
                     VKPVTLYDVAEYAGVSYQTVSRVVNQASHVSAKTREKVEAAMAELNYIPNRVAQQLAGK
                     QSLLIGVATSSLALHAPSQIVAAIKSRADQLGASVVVSMVERSGVEACKAAVHNLLAQR
                     VSGLIINYPLDDQDAIAVEAACTNVPALFLDVSDQTPINSIIFSHEDGTRLGVEHLVAL
                     GHQQIALLAGPLSSVSARLRLAGWHKYLTRNQIQPIAEREGDWSAMSGFQQTMQMLNEG
                     IVPTAMLVANDQMALGAMRAITESGLRVGADISVVGYDDTEDSSCYIPPLTTIKQDFRL
                     LGQTSVDRLLQLSQGQAVKGNQLLPVSLVKRKTTLAPNTQTASPRALADSLMQLARQVS
                     RLESGQ*"
                     /label="lacI"
                     /ApEinfo_fwdcolor="#993366"
                     /ApEinfo_revcolor="#993366"
     promoter        complement(4840..4917)
                     /note="gene: lacI note: "
                     /label="lacI promoter"
                     /ApEinfo_fwdcolor="#c6c9d1"
                     /ApEinfo_revcolor="#c6c9d1"
     promoter        5226..5244
                     /note="note: promoter for bacteriophage T7 RNA polymerase"
                     /label="T7 promoter"
                     /ApEinfo_fwdcolor="#c6c9d1"
                     /ApEinfo_revcolor="#c6c9d1"
     protein_bind    5245..5269
                     /note="bound_moiety: lac repressor encoded by lacI note:
                     The lac repressor binds to the lac operator to inhibit 
                     transcription in E. coli. This inhibition can be relieved
                     by adding lactose or isopropyl-β-D-thiogalactopyranoside
                     (IPTG)."
                     /label="lac operator"
                     /ApEinfo_fwdcolor="#31849b"
                     /ApEinfo_revcolor="#31849b"
     RBS             5284..5306
                     /note="note: efficient ribosome binding site from
                     bacteriophage T7 gene 10 (Olins and Rangwala, 1989)"
                     /label="RBS"
                     /ApEinfo_fwdcolor="#b4abac"
                     /ApEinfo_revcolor="#b4abac"
     CDS             5313..6014
                     /label="Ldt2"
                     /ApEinfo_fwdcolor="#84b0dc"
                     /ApEinfo_revcolor="#84b0dc"
                     /translation="MGIKLMPGLAAAGLVLSLMSTSAFAAPAGSASDNARRPAQIVRVA
                     QMPKYVKPQFKRKKVRLVTTEAAGTVIIDTNNKYLYLVEGNNRATRYGIGVGRDGFGWS
                     GVVKIGRKAEWPSWTPPAEMRRREAAKGHIIPAFQEGGEDNPLGARAMYLYQGGRDTIF
                     RIHGTNQPWTIGLNMSSGCIRMMNEDVTHLYDRAAIGTKVIVIGPGNRQGKVAFEDRGI
                     DVLRTMFGGGS*"
                     /transl_table=11
     gene            5319..6005
                     /label="RL0869"
                     /ApEinfo_fwdcolor="#d59687"
                     /ApEinfo_revcolor="#d59687"
     source          complement(5319..6005)
                     /label="biovar: viciae 3841"
                     /ApEinfo_fwdcolor="#d6b295"
                     /ApEinfo_revcolor="#d6b295"
                     /mol_type="genomic DNA"
                     /db_xref="taxon:216596"
                     /country="United Kingdom"
                     /organism="Rhizobium leguminosarum bv. viciae 3841"
                     /strain=3841
     terminator      6113..6160
                     /note="note: transcription terminator for bacteriophage T7
                     RNA polymerase"
                     /label="T7 terminator"
                     /ApEinfo_fwdcolor="#c6c9d1"
                     /ApEinfo_revcolor="#c6c9d1"
     promoter        complement(6335..6340)
                     /note="note: E. coli promoter for tetracycline efflux
                     protein gene"
                     /label="tet promoter"
                     /ApEinfo_fwdcolor="#c6c9d1"
                     /ApEinfo_revcolor="#c6c9d1"
     promoter        complement(6341..6357)
                     /note="note: E. coli promoter for tetracycline efflux
                     protein gene"
                     /label="tet promoter"
                     /ApEinfo_fwdcolor="#c6c9d1"
                     /ApEinfo_revcolor="#c6c9d1"
     promoter        complement(6358..6363)
                     /note="note: E. coli promoter for tetracycline efflux
                     protein gene"
                     /label="tet promoter"
                     /ApEinfo_fwdcolor="#c6c9d1"
                     /ApEinfo_revcolor="#c6c9d1"

ORIGIN
        1 TTCTTGAAGA CGAAAGGGCC TCGTGATACG CCTATTTTTA TAGGTTAATG TCATGATAAT
       61 AATGGTTTCT TAGACGTCAG GTGGCACTTT TCGGGGAAAT GTGCGCGGAA CCCCTATTTG
      121 TTTATTTTTC TAAATACATT CAAATATGTA TCCGCTCATG AGACAATAAC CCTGATAAAT
      181 GCTTCAATAA TATTGAAAAA GGAAGAGTAT GAGTATTCAA CATTTCCGTG TCGCCCTTAT
      241 TCCCTTTTTT GCGGCATTTT GCCTTCCTGT TTTTGCTCAC CCAGAAACGC TGGTGAAAGT
      301 AAAAGATGCT GAAGATCAGT TGGGTGCACG AGTGGGTTAC ATCGAACTGG ATCTCAACAG
      361 CGGTAAGATC CTTGAGAGTT TTCGCCCCGA AGAACGTTTT CCAATGATGA GCACTTTTAA
      421 AGTTCTGCTA TGTGGCGCGG TATTATCCCG TGTTGACGCC GGGCAAGAGC AACTCGGTCG
      481 CCGCATACAC TATTCTCAGA ATGACTTGGT TGAGTACTCA CCAGTCACAG AAAAGCATCT
      541 TACGGATGGC ATGACAGTAA GAGAATTATG CAGTGCTGCC ATAACCATGA GTGATAACAC
      601 TGCGGCCAAC TTACTTCTGA CAACGATCGG AGGACCGAAG GAGCTAACCG CTTTTTTGCA
      661 CAACATGGGG GATCATGTAA CTCGCCTTGA TCGTTGGGAA CCGGAGCTGA ATGAAGCCAT
      721 ACCAAACGAC GAGCGTGACA CCACGATGCC TGCAGCAATG GCAACAACGT TGCGCAAACT
      781 ATTAACTGGC GAACTACTTA CTCTAGCTTC CCGGCAACAA TTAATAGACT GGATGGAGGC
      841 GGATAAAGTT GCAGGACCAC TTCTGCGCTC GGCCCTTCCG GCTGGCTGGT TTATTGCTGA
      901 TAAATCTGGA GCCGGTGAGC GTGGGTCTCG CGGTATCATT GCAGCACTGG GGCCAGATGG
      961 TAAGCCCTCC CGTATCGTAG TTATCTACAC GACGGGGAGT CAGGCAACTA TGGATGAACG
     1021 AAATAGACAG ATCGCTGAGA TAGGTGCCTC ACTGATTAAG CATTGGTAAC TGTCAGACCA
     1081 AGTTTACTCA TATATACTTT AGATTGATTT AAAACTTCAT TTTTAATTTA AAAGGATCTA
     1141 GGTGAAGATC CTTTTTGATA ATCTCATGAC CAAAATCCCT TAACGTGAGT TTTCGTTCCA
     1201 CTGAGCGTCA GACCCCGTAG AAAAGATCAA AGGATCTTCT TGAGATCCTT TTTTTCTGCG
     1261 CGTAATCTGC TGCTTGCAAA CAAAAAAACC ACCGCTACCA GCGGTGGTTT GTTTGCCGGA
     1321 TCAAGAGCTA CCAACTCTTT TTCCGAAGGT AACTGGCTTC AGCAGAGCGC AGATACCAAA
     1381 TACTGTCCTT CTAGTGTAGC CGTAGTTAGG CCACCACTTC AAGAACTCTG TAGCACCGCC
     1441 TACATACCTC GCTCTGCTAA TCCTGTTACC AGTGGCTGCT GCCAGTGGCG ATAAGTCGTG
     1501 TCTTACCGGG TTGGACTCAA GACGATAGTT ACCGGATAAG GCGCAGCGGT CGGGCTGAAC
     1561 GGGGGGTTCG TGCACACAGC CCAGCTTGGA GCGAACGACC TACACCGAAC TGAGATACCT
     1621 ACAGCGTGAG CTATGAGAAA GCGCCACGCT TCCCGAAGGG AGAAAGGCGG ACAGGTATCC
     1681 GGTAAGCGGC AGGGTCGGAA CAGGAGAGCG CACGAGGGAG CTTCCAGGGG GAAACGCCTG
     1741 GTATCTTTAT AGTCCTGTCG GGTTTCGCCA CCTCTGACTT GAGCGTCGAT TTTTGTGATG
     1801 CTCGTCAGGG GGGCGGAGCC TATGGAAAAA CGCCAGCAAC GCGGCCTTTT TACGGTTCCT
     1861 GGCCTTTTGC TGGCCTTTTG CTCACATGTT CTTTCCTGCG TTATCCCCTG ATTCTGTGGA
     1921 TAACCGTATT ACCGCCTTTG AGTGAGCTGA TACCGCTCGC CGCAGCCGAA CGACCGAGCG
     1981 CAGCGAGTCA GTGAGCGAGG AAGCGGAAGA GCGCCTGATG CGGTATTTTC TCCTTACGCA
     2041 TCTGTGCGGT ATTTCACACC GCAATGGTGC ACTCTCAGTA CAATCTGCTC TGATGCCGCA
     2101 TAGTTAAGCC AGTATACACT CCGCTATCGC TACGTGACTG GGTCATGGCT GCGCCCCGAC
     2161 ACCCGCCAAC ACCCGCTGAC GCGCCCTGAC GGGCTTGTCT GCTCCCGGCA TCCGCTTACA
     2221 GACAAGCTGT GACCGTCTCC GGGAGCTGCA TGTGTCAGAG GTTTTCACCG TCATCACCGA
     2281 AACGCGCGAG GCAGCTGCGG TAAAGCTCAT CAGCGTGGTC GTGAAGCGAT TCACAGATGT
     2341 CTGCCTGTTC ATCCGCGTCC AGCTCGTTGA GTTTCTCCAG AAGCGTTAAT GTCTGGCTTC
     2401 TGATAAAGCG GGCCATGTTA AGGGCGGTTT TTTCCTGTTT GGTCACTGAT GCCTCCGTGT
     2461 AAGGGGGATT TCTGTTCATG GGGGTAATGA TACCGATGAA ACGAGAGAGG ATGCTCACGA
     2521 TACGGGTTAC TGATGATGAA CATGCCCGGT TACTGGAACG TTGTGAGGGT AAACAACTGG
     2581 CGGTATGGAT GCGGCGGGAC CAGAGAAAAA TCACTCAGGG TCAATGCCAG CGCTTCGTTA
     2641 ATACAGATGT AGGTGTTCCA CAGGGTAGCC AGCAGCATCC TGCGATGCAG ATCCGGAACA
     2701 TAATGGTGCA GGGCGCTGAC TTCCGCGTTT CCAGACTTTA CGAAACACGG AAACCGAAGA
     2761 CCATTCATGT TGTTGCTCAG GTCGCAGACG TTTTGCAGCA GCAGTCGCTT CACGTTCGCT
     2821 CGCGTATCGG TGATTCATTC TGCTAACCAG TAAGGCAACC CCGCCAGCCT AGCCGGGTCC
     2881 TCAACGACAG GAGCACGATC ATGCGCACCC GTGGCCAGGA CCCAACGCTG CCCGAGATGC
     2941 GCCGCGTGCG GCTGCTGGAG ATGGCGGACG CGATGGATAT GTTCTGCCAA GGGTTGGTTT
     3001 GCGCATTCAC AGTTCTCCGC AAGAATTGAT TGGCTCCAAT TCTTGGAGTG GTGAATCCGT
     3061 TAGCGAGGTG CCGCCGGCTT CCATTCAGGT CGAGGTGGCC CGGCTCCATG CACCGCGACG
     3121 CAACGCGGGG AGGCAGACAA GGTATAGGGC GGCGCCTACA ATCCATGCCA ACCCGTTCCA
     3181 TGTGCTCGCC GAGGCGGCAT AAATCGCCGT GACGATCAGC GGTCCAATGA TCGAAGTTAG
     3241 GCTGGTAAGA GCCGCGAGCG ATCCTTGAAG CTGTCCCTGA TGGTCGTCAT CTACCTGCCT
     3301 GGACAGCATG GCCTGCAACG CGGGCATCCC GATGCCGCCG GAAGCGAGAA GAATCATAAT
     3361 GGGGAAGGCC ATCCAGCCTC GCGTCGCGAA CGCCAGCAAG ACGTAGCCCA GCGCGTCGGC
     3421 CGCCATGCCG GCGATAATGG CCTGCTTCTC GCCGAAACGT TTGGTGGCGG GACCAGTGAC
     3481 GAAGGCTTGA GCGAGGGCGT GCAAGATTCC GAATACCGCA AGCGACAGGC CGATCATCGT
     3541 CGCGCTCCAG CGAAAGCGGT CCTCGCCGAA AATGACCCAG AGCGCTGCCG GCACCTGTCC
     3601 TACGAGTTGC ATGATAAAGA AGACAGTCAT AAGTGCGGCG ACGATAGTCA TGCCCCGCGC
     3661 CCACCGGAAG GAGCTGACTG GGTTGAAGGC TCTCAAGGGC ATCGGTCGAG ATCCCGGTGC
     3721 CTAATGAGTG AGCTAACTTA CATTAATTGC GTTGCGCTCA CTGCCCGCTT TCCAGTCGGG
     3781 AAACTGTCGT GCCAGCTGCA TTAATGAATC GGCCAACGCG CGGGGAGAGG CGGTTTGCGT
     3841 ATTGGGCGCC AGGGTGGTTT TTCTTTTCAC CAGTGAGACG GGCAACAGCT GATTGCCCTT
     3901 CACCGCCTGG CCCTGAGAGA GTTGCAGCAA GCGGTCCACG CTGGTTTGCC CCAGCAGGCG
     3961 AAAATCCTGT TTGATGGTGG TTAACGGCGG GATATAACAT GAGCTGTCTT CGGTATCGTC
     4021 GTATCCCACT ACCGAGATAT CCGCACCAAC GCGCAGCCCG GACTCGGTAA TGGCGCGCAT
     4081 TGCGCCCAGC GCCATCTGAT CGTTGGCAAC CAGCATCGCA GTGGGAACGA TGCCCTCATT
     4141 CAGCATTTGC ATGGTTTGTT GAAAACCGGA CATGGCACTC CAGTCGCCTT CCCGTTCCGC
     4201 TATCGGCTGA ATTTGATTGC GAGTGAGATA TTTATGCCAG CCAGCCAGAC GCAGACGCGC
     4261 CGAGACAGAA CTTAATGGGC CCGCTAACAG CGCGATTTGC TGGTGACCCA ATGCGACCAG
     4321 ATGCTCCACG CCCAGTCGCG TACCGTCTTC ATGGGAGAAA ATAATACTGT TGATGGGTGT
     4381 CTGGTCAGAG ACATCAAGAA ATAACGCCGG AACATTAGTG CAGGCAGCTT CCACAGCAAT
     4441 GGCATCCTGG TCATCCAGCG GATAGTTAAT GATCAGCCCA CTGACGCGTT GCGCGAGAAG
     4501 ATTGTGCACC GCCGCTTTAC AGGCTTCGAC GCCGCTTCGT TCTACCATCG ACACCACCAC
     4561 GCTGGCACCC AGTTGATCGG CGCGAGATTT AATCGCCGCG ACAATTTGCG ACGGCGCGTG
     4621 CAGGGCCAGA CTGGAGGTGG CAACGCCAAT CAGCAACGAC TGTTTGCCCG CCAGTTGTTG
     4681 TGCCACGCGG TTGGGAATGT AATTCAGCTC CGCCATCGCC GCTTCCACTT TTTCCCGCGT
     4741 TTTCGCAGAA ACGTGGCTGG CCTGGTTCAC CACGCGGGAA ACGGTCTGAT AAGAGACACC
     4801 GGCATACTCT GCGACATCGT ATAACGTTAC TGGTTTCACA TTCACCACCC TGAATTGACT
     4861 CTCTTCCGGG CGCTATCATG CCATACCGCG AAAGGTTTTG CGCCATTCGA TGGTGTCCGG
     4921 GATCTCGACG CTCTCCCTTA TGCGACTCCT GCATTAGGAA GCAGCCCAGT AGTAGGTTGA
     4981 GGCCGTTGAG CACCGCCGCC GCAAGGAATG GTGCATGCAA GGAGATGGCG CCCAACAGTC
     5041 CCCCGGCCAC GGGGCCTGCC ACCATACCCA CGCCGAAACA AGCGCTCATG AGCCCGAAGT
     5101 GGCGAGCCCG ATCTTCCCCA TCGGTGATGT CGGCGATATA GGCGCCAGCA ACCGCACCTG
     5161 TGGCGCCGGT GATGCCGGCC ACGATGCGTC CGGCGTAGAG GATCGAGATC TCGATCCCGC
     5221 GAAATTAATA CGACTCACTA TAGGGGAATT GTGAGCGGAT AACAATTCCC CTCTAGAAAT
     5281 AATTTTGTTT AACTTTAAGA AGGAGATATA CCATGGGCAT CAAACTAATG CCGGGTCTGG
     5341 CTGCTGCCGG ACTTGTCCTG TCCTTGATGT CCACATCCGC CTTTGCTGCA CCCGCCGGCT
     5401 CCGCGTCCGA CAATGCCCGG CGCCCGGCGC AGATCGTGCG CGTGGCGCAG ATGCCGAAAT
     5461 ATGTGAAGCC GCAGTTCAAG CGCAAGAAAG TGCGCCTGGT AACGACGGAG GCCGCCGGCA
     5521 CCGTCATCAT CGATACCAAC AACAAGTATC TCTACCTCGT CGAAGGCAAC AACCGCGCCA
     5581 CCCGCTATGG CATCGGCGTC GGCCGCGACG GCTTCGGCTG GTCGGGGGTC GTCAAGATCG
     5641 GCCGCAAGGC CGAATGGCCG AGCTGGACGC CGCCGGCGGA GATGCGCCGC CGCGAAGCCG
     5701 CCAAAGGACA TATTATTCCT GCGTTCCAGG AAGGCGGCGA GGACAATCCG CTCGGCGCCC
     5761 GCGCCATGTA TCTCTACCAG GGCGGCCGCG ACACGATCTT CCGCATCCAC GGCACCAATC
     5821 AGCCCTGGAC GATCGGTCTC AACATGTCTT CTGGCTGCAT CCGGATGATG AACGAGGATG
     5881 TGACCCATCT CTATGATCGC GCCGCTATCG GCACCAAGGT GATCGTCATC GGCCCCGGCA
     5941 ACAGGCAGGG CAAGGTGGCA TTCGAGGACA GGGGCATCGA CGTGCTGCGC ACGATGTTTG
     6001 GCGGCGGATC CTAACTGACT AGCTCGAGCA CCACCACCAC CACCACTGAG ATCCGGCTGC
     6061 TAACAAAGCC CGAAAGGAAG CTGAGTTGGC TGCTGCCACC GCTGAGCAAT AACTAGCATA
     6121 ACCCCTTGGG GCCTCTAAAC GGGTCTTGAG GGGTTTTTTG CTGAAAGGAG GAACTATATC
     6181 CGGATATCCC GCAAGAGGCC CGGCAGTACC GGCATAACCA AGCCTATGCC TACAGCATCC
     6241 AGGGTGACGG TGCCGAGGAT GACGATGAGC GCATTGTTAG ATTTCATACA CGGTGCCTGA
     6301 CTGCGTTAGC AATTTAACTG TGATAAACTA CCGCATTAAA GCTTATCGAT GATAAGCTGT
     6361 CAAACATGAG AA
//
