# Supplementary material for: Rhizobial enzyme reveals pH-driven catalytic switching and ʟ-amino acid incorporation by ʟ,ᴅ-transpeptidases
Source: bioRxiv preprint, doi:10.64898/2026.06.30.735398, version 1 (2026-07-01)
Supplement: File S5. Plasmid Sequences [file 735398_file06.zip › File S5. Plasmid Sequences/LDTs in pET2819/Ldt3.gb]

LOCUS       Ldt3                    6430 bp ds-DNA     circular     13-NOV-2022
DEFINITION  .
FEATURES             Location/Qualifiers
     promoter        104..208
                     /note="gene: bla"
                     /label="AmpR promoter"
                     /ApEinfo_fwdcolor="#c6c9d1"
                     /ApEinfo_revcolor="#c6c9d1"
     CDS             209..277
                     /note="codon_start: 1 gene: bla note: confers resistance
                     to ampicillin, carbenicillin, and related antibiotics 
                     product: β-lactamase transl_table: 1 translation: 
                     MSIQHFRVALIPFFAAFCLPVFA,HPETLVKVKDAEDQLGARVGYIELDLNSGKILESF
                     RPEERFPMMSTFKVLLCGAVLSRVDAGQEQLGRRIHYSQNDLVEYSPVTEKHLTDGMTV
                     RELCSAAITMSDNTAANLLLTTIGGPKELTAFLHNMGDHVTRLDRWEPELNEAIPNDER
                     DTTMPAAMATTLRKLLTGELLTLASRQQLIDWMEADKVAGPLLRSALPAGWFIADKSGA
                     GERGSRGIIAALGPDGKPSRIVVIYTTGSQATMDERNRQIAEIGASLIKHW*"
                     /label="AmpR"
                     /ApEinfo_fwdcolor="#b7e6d7"
                     /ApEinfo_revcolor="#b7e6d7"
     CDS             278..1069
                     /note="codon_start: 1 gene: bla note: confers resistance
                     to ampicillin, carbenicillin, and related antibiotics 
                     product: β-lactamase transl_table: 1 translation: 
                     MSIQHFRVALIPFFAAFCLPVFA,HPETLVKVKDAEDQLGARVGYIELDLNSGKILESF
                     RPEERFPMMSTFKVLLCGAVLSRVDAGQEQLGRRIHYSQNDLVEYSPVTEKHLTDGMTV
                     RELCSAAITMSDNTAANLLLTTIGGPKELTAFLHNMGDHVTRLDRWEPELNEAIPNDER
                     DTTMPAAMATTLRKLLTGELLTLASRQQLIDWMEADKVAGPLLRSALPAGWFIADKSGA
                     GERGSRGIIAALGPDGKPSRIVVIYTTGSQATMDERNRQIAEIGASLIKHW*"
                     /label="AmpR"
                     /ApEinfo_fwdcolor="#b7e6d7"
                     /ApEinfo_revcolor="#b7e6d7"
     rep_origin      1240..1828
                     /note="direction: RIGHT note: high-copy-number
                     ColE1/pMB1/pBR322/pUC origin of replication"
                     /label="ori"
                     /ApEinfo_fwdcolor="#ffef86"
                     /ApEinfo_revcolor="#ffef86"
     misc_feature    2014..2153
                     /note="note: basis of mobility region from pBR322"
                     /label="bom"
                     /ApEinfo_fwdcolor="#b4abac"
                     /ApEinfo_revcolor="#b4abac"
     CDS             complement(2255..2446)
                     /note="codon_start: 1 gene: rop product: Rop protein,
                     which maintains plasmids at low copy number transl_table: 
                     1 translation:
                     VTKQEKTALNMARFIRSQTLTLLEKLNELDADEQADICESLHDHADELYRSCLARFGDD
                     GENL*"
                     /label="rop"
                     /ApEinfo_fwdcolor="#993366"
                     /ApEinfo_revcolor="#993366"
     CDS             complement(3758..4839)
                     /note="codon_start: 1 gene: lacI note: The lac repressor
                     binds to the lac operator to inhibit transcription in E. 
                     coli. This inhibition can be relieved by adding lactose or
                     isopropyl-β-D-thiogalactopyranoside (IPTG). product: lac 
                     repressor transl_table: 1 translation: 
                     VKPVTLYDVAEYAGVSYQTVSRVVNQASHVSAKTREKVEAAMAELNYIPNRVAQQLAGK
                     QSLLIGVATSSLALHAPSQIVAAIKSRADQLGASVVVSMVERSGVEACKAAVHNLLAQR
                     VSGLIINYPLDDQDAIAVEAACTNVPALFLDVSDQTPINSIIFSHEDGTRLGVEHLVAL
                     GHQQIALLAGPLSSVSARLRLAGWHKYLTRNQIQPIAEREGDWSAMSGFQQTMQMLNEG
                     IVPTAMLVANDQMALGAMRAITESGLRVGADISVVGYDDTEDSSCYIPPLTTIKQDFRL
                     LGQTSVDRLLQLSQGQAVKGNQLLPVSLVKRKTTLAPNTQTASPRALADSLMQLARQVS
                     RLESGQ*"
                     /label="lacI"
                     /ApEinfo_fwdcolor="#993366"
                     /ApEinfo_revcolor="#993366"
     promoter        complement(4840..4917)
                     /note="gene: lacI note: "
                     /label="lacI promoter"
                     /ApEinfo_fwdcolor="#c6c9d1"
                     /ApEinfo_revcolor="#c6c9d1"
     promoter        5226..5244
                     /note="note: promoter for bacteriophage T7 RNA polymerase"
                     /label="T7 promoter"
                     /ApEinfo_fwdcolor="#c6c9d1"
                     /ApEinfo_revcolor="#c6c9d1"
     protein_bind    5245..5269
                     /note="bound_moiety: lac repressor encoded by lacI note:
                     The lac repressor binds to the lac operator to inhibit 
                     transcription in E. coli. This inhibition can be relieved
                     by adding lactose or isopropyl-β-D-thiogalactopyranoside
                     (IPTG)."
                     /label="lac operator"
                     /ApEinfo_fwdcolor="#31849b"
                     /ApEinfo_revcolor="#31849b"
     RBS             5284..5306
                     /note="note: efficient ribosome binding site from
                     bacteriophage T7 gene 10 (Olins and Rangwala, 1989)"
                     /label="RBS"
                     /ApEinfo_fwdcolor="#b4abac"
                     /ApEinfo_revcolor="#b4abac"
     misc_feature    5313..5315
                     /label="GOI"
                     /ApEinfo_fwdcolor="#ff0000"
                     /ApEinfo_revcolor="#ff0000"
     CDS             5313..6068
                     /label="Ldt3"
                     /ApEinfo_fwdcolor="#84b0dc"
                     /ApEinfo_revcolor="#84b0dc"
                     /translation="MGKQLVLAAALFGIFSTAALADDRYATRPPVVLSPDLTAPWINQL
                     GGGRVRPVVYQRPVIQPQQRGLFQRRIIRRAPQVSPQTVSAINPGIPSIRRPIEPQYLP
                     QMVDYDTTEKPGTIVIDTNNRFLYLVMQGGKARRYGVGVGKPGFEWAGAHKITRKTEWP
                     DWTPPSEMISREAAKGHYLPARMDGGAENPLGARAMYLGSTLYRIHGTNAPWSIGSAVS
                     SGCIRLRNEDVVDLYDRVNVGTRVIVMGS*"
                     /transl_table=11
     gene            5319..6059
                     /label="RL0870"
                     /ApEinfo_fwdcolor="#d6b295"
                     /ApEinfo_revcolor="#d6b295"
     source          complement(5319..6059)
                     /label="biovar: viciae 3841"
                     /ApEinfo_fwdcolor="#d6b295"
                     /ApEinfo_revcolor="#d6b295"
                     /mol_type="genomic DNA"
                     /db_xref="taxon:216596"
                     /country="United Kingdom"
                     /organism="Rhizobium leguminosarum bv. viciae 3841"
                     /strain=3841
     terminator      6167..6214
                     /note="note: transcription terminator for bacteriophage T7
                     RNA polymerase"
                     /label="T7 terminator"
                     /ApEinfo_fwdcolor="#c6c9d1"
                     /ApEinfo_revcolor="#c6c9d1"
     promoter        complement(6389..6394)
                     /note="note: E. coli promoter for tetracycline efflux
                     protein gene"
                     /label="tet promoter"
                     /ApEinfo_fwdcolor="#c6c9d1"
                     /ApEinfo_revcolor="#c6c9d1"
     promoter        complement(6395..6411)
                     /note="note: E. coli promoter for tetracycline efflux
                     protein gene"
                     /label="tet promoter"
                     /ApEinfo_fwdcolor="#c6c9d1"
                     /ApEinfo_revcolor="#c6c9d1"
     promoter        complement(6412..6417)
                     /note="note: E. coli promoter for tetracycline efflux
                     protein gene"
                     /label="tet promoter"
                     /ApEinfo_fwdcolor="#c6c9d1"
                     /ApEinfo_revcolor="#c6c9d1"

ORIGIN
        1 TTCTTGAAGA CGAAAGGGCC TCGTGATACG CCTATTTTTA TAGGTTAATG TCATGATAAT
       61 AATGGTTTCT TAGACGTCAG GTGGCACTTT TCGGGGAAAT GTGCGCGGAA CCCCTATTTG
      121 TTTATTTTTC TAAATACATT CAAATATGTA TCCGCTCATG AGACAATAAC CCTGATAAAT
      181 GCTTCAATAA TATTGAAAAA GGAAGAGTAT GAGTATTCAA CATTTCCGTG TCGCCCTTAT
      241 TCCCTTTTTT GCGGCATTTT GCCTTCCTGT TTTTGCTCAC CCAGAAACGC TGGTGAAAGT
      301 AAAAGATGCT GAAGATCAGT TGGGTGCACG AGTGGGTTAC ATCGAACTGG ATCTCAACAG
      361 CGGTAAGATC CTTGAGAGTT TTCGCCCCGA AGAACGTTTT CCAATGATGA GCACTTTTAA
      421 AGTTCTGCTA TGTGGCGCGG TATTATCCCG TGTTGACGCC GGGCAAGAGC AACTCGGTCG
      481 CCGCATACAC TATTCTCAGA ATGACTTGGT TGAGTACTCA CCAGTCACAG AAAAGCATCT
      541 TACGGATGGC ATGACAGTAA GAGAATTATG CAGTGCTGCC ATAACCATGA GTGATAACAC
      601 TGCGGCCAAC TTACTTCTGA CAACGATCGG AGGACCGAAG GAGCTAACCG CTTTTTTGCA
      661 CAACATGGGG GATCATGTAA CTCGCCTTGA TCGTTGGGAA CCGGAGCTGA ATGAAGCCAT
      721 ACCAAACGAC GAGCGTGACA CCACGATGCC TGCAGCAATG GCAACAACGT TGCGCAAACT
      781 ATTAACTGGC GAACTACTTA CTCTAGCTTC CCGGCAACAA TTAATAGACT GGATGGAGGC
      841 GGATAAAGTT GCAGGACCAC TTCTGCGCTC GGCCCTTCCG GCTGGCTGGT TTATTGCTGA
      901 TAAATCTGGA GCCGGTGAGC GTGGGTCTCG CGGTATCATT GCAGCACTGG GGCCAGATGG
      961 TAAGCCCTCC CGTATCGTAG TTATCTACAC GACGGGGAGT CAGGCAACTA TGGATGAACG
     1021 AAATAGACAG ATCGCTGAGA TAGGTGCCTC ACTGATTAAG CATTGGTAAC TGTCAGACCA
     1081 AGTTTACTCA TATATACTTT AGATTGATTT AAAACTTCAT TTTTAATTTA AAAGGATCTA
     1141 GGTGAAGATC CTTTTTGATA ATCTCATGAC CAAAATCCCT TAACGTGAGT TTTCGTTCCA
     1201 CTGAGCGTCA GACCCCGTAG AAAAGATCAA AGGATCTTCT TGAGATCCTT TTTTTCTGCG
     1261 CGTAATCTGC TGCTTGCAAA CAAAAAAACC ACCGCTACCA GCGGTGGTTT GTTTGCCGGA
     1321 TCAAGAGCTA CCAACTCTTT TTCCGAAGGT AACTGGCTTC AGCAGAGCGC AGATACCAAA
     1381 TACTGTCCTT CTAGTGTAGC CGTAGTTAGG CCACCACTTC AAGAACTCTG TAGCACCGCC
     1441 TACATACCTC GCTCTGCTAA TCCTGTTACC AGTGGCTGCT GCCAGTGGCG ATAAGTCGTG
     1501 TCTTACCGGG TTGGACTCAA GACGATAGTT ACCGGATAAG GCGCAGCGGT CGGGCTGAAC
     1561 GGGGGGTTCG TGCACACAGC CCAGCTTGGA GCGAACGACC TACACCGAAC TGAGATACCT
     1621 ACAGCGTGAG CTATGAGAAA GCGCCACGCT TCCCGAAGGG AGAAAGGCGG ACAGGTATCC
     1681 GGTAAGCGGC AGGGTCGGAA CAGGAGAGCG CACGAGGGAG CTTCCAGGGG GAAACGCCTG
     1741 GTATCTTTAT AGTCCTGTCG GGTTTCGCCA CCTCTGACTT GAGCGTCGAT TTTTGTGATG
     1801 CTCGTCAGGG GGGCGGAGCC TATGGAAAAA CGCCAGCAAC GCGGCCTTTT TACGGTTCCT
     1861 GGCCTTTTGC TGGCCTTTTG CTCACATGTT CTTTCCTGCG TTATCCCCTG ATTCTGTGGA
     1921 TAACCGTATT ACCGCCTTTG AGTGAGCTGA TACCGCTCGC CGCAGCCGAA CGACCGAGCG
     1981 CAGCGAGTCA GTGAGCGAGG AAGCGGAAGA GCGCCTGATG CGGTATTTTC TCCTTACGCA
     2041 TCTGTGCGGT ATTTCACACC GCAATGGTGC ACTCTCAGTA CAATCTGCTC TGATGCCGCA
     2101 TAGTTAAGCC AGTATACACT CCGCTATCGC TACGTGACTG GGTCATGGCT GCGCCCCGAC
     2161 ACCCGCCAAC ACCCGCTGAC GCGCCCTGAC GGGCTTGTCT GCTCCCGGCA TCCGCTTACA
     2221 GACAAGCTGT GACCGTCTCC GGGAGCTGCA TGTGTCAGAG GTTTTCACCG TCATCACCGA
     2281 AACGCGCGAG GCAGCTGCGG TAAAGCTCAT CAGCGTGGTC GTGAAGCGAT TCACAGATGT
     2341 CTGCCTGTTC ATCCGCGTCC AGCTCGTTGA GTTTCTCCAG AAGCGTTAAT GTCTGGCTTC
     2401 TGATAAAGCG GGCCATGTTA AGGGCGGTTT TTTCCTGTTT GGTCACTGAT GCCTCCGTGT
     2461 AAGGGGGATT TCTGTTCATG GGGGTAATGA TACCGATGAA ACGAGAGAGG ATGCTCACGA
     2521 TACGGGTTAC TGATGATGAA CATGCCCGGT TACTGGAACG TTGTGAGGGT AAACAACTGG
     2581 CGGTATGGAT GCGGCGGGAC CAGAGAAAAA TCACTCAGGG TCAATGCCAG CGCTTCGTTA
     2641 ATACAGATGT AGGTGTTCCA CAGGGTAGCC AGCAGCATCC TGCGATGCAG ATCCGGAACA
     2701 TAATGGTGCA GGGCGCTGAC TTCCGCGTTT CCAGACTTTA CGAAACACGG AAACCGAAGA
     2761 CCATTCATGT TGTTGCTCAG GTCGCAGACG TTTTGCAGCA GCAGTCGCTT CACGTTCGCT
     2821 CGCGTATCGG TGATTCATTC TGCTAACCAG TAAGGCAACC CCGCCAGCCT AGCCGGGTCC
     2881 TCAACGACAG GAGCACGATC ATGCGCACCC GTGGCCAGGA CCCAACGCTG CCCGAGATGC
     2941 GCCGCGTGCG GCTGCTGGAG ATGGCGGACG CGATGGATAT GTTCTGCCAA GGGTTGGTTT
     3001 GCGCATTCAC AGTTCTCCGC AAGAATTGAT TGGCTCCAAT TCTTGGAGTG GTGAATCCGT
     3061 TAGCGAGGTG CCGCCGGCTT CCATTCAGGT CGAGGTGGCC CGGCTCCATG CACCGCGACG
     3121 CAACGCGGGG AGGCAGACAA GGTATAGGGC GGCGCCTACA ATCCATGCCA ACCCGTTCCA
     3181 TGTGCTCGCC GAGGCGGCAT AAATCGCCGT GACGATCAGC GGTCCAATGA TCGAAGTTAG
     3241 GCTGGTAAGA GCCGCGAGCG ATCCTTGAAG CTGTCCCTGA TGGTCGTCAT CTACCTGCCT
     3301 GGACAGCATG GCCTGCAACG CGGGCATCCC GATGCCGCCG GAAGCGAGAA GAATCATAAT
     3361 GGGGAAGGCC ATCCAGCCTC GCGTCGCGAA CGCCAGCAAG ACGTAGCCCA GCGCGTCGGC
     3421 CGCCATGCCG GCGATAATGG CCTGCTTCTC GCCGAAACGT TTGGTGGCGG GACCAGTGAC
     3481 GAAGGCTTGA GCGAGGGCGT GCAAGATTCC GAATACCGCA AGCGACAGGC CGATCATCGT
     3541 CGCGCTCCAG CGAAAGCGGT CCTCGCCGAA AATGACCCAG AGCGCTGCCG GCACCTGTCC
     3601 TACGAGTTGC ATGATAAAGA AGACAGTCAT AAGTGCGGCG ACGATAGTCA TGCCCCGCGC
     3661 CCACCGGAAG GAGCTGACTG GGTTGAAGGC TCTCAAGGGC ATCGGTCGAG ATCCCGGTGC
     3721 CTAATGAGTG AGCTAACTTA CATTAATTGC GTTGCGCTCA CTGCCCGCTT TCCAGTCGGG
     3781 AAACTGTCGT GCCAGCTGCA TTAATGAATC GGCCAACGCG CGGGGAGAGG CGGTTTGCGT
     3841 ATTGGGCGCC AGGGTGGTTT TTCTTTTCAC CAGTGAGACG GGCAACAGCT GATTGCCCTT
     3901 CACCGCCTGG CCCTGAGAGA GTTGCAGCAA GCGGTCCACG CTGGTTTGCC CCAGCAGGCG
     3961 AAAATCCTGT TTGATGGTGG TTAACGGCGG GATATAACAT GAGCTGTCTT CGGTATCGTC
     4021 GTATCCCACT ACCGAGATAT CCGCACCAAC GCGCAGCCCG GACTCGGTAA TGGCGCGCAT
     4081 TGCGCCCAGC GCCATCTGAT CGTTGGCAAC CAGCATCGCA GTGGGAACGA TGCCCTCATT
     4141 CAGCATTTGC ATGGTTTGTT GAAAACCGGA CATGGCACTC CAGTCGCCTT CCCGTTCCGC
     4201 TATCGGCTGA ATTTGATTGC GAGTGAGATA TTTATGCCAG CCAGCCAGAC GCAGACGCGC
     4261 CGAGACAGAA CTTAATGGGC CCGCTAACAG CGCGATTTGC TGGTGACCCA ATGCGACCAG
     4321 ATGCTCCACG CCCAGTCGCG TACCGTCTTC ATGGGAGAAA ATAATACTGT TGATGGGTGT
     4381 CTGGTCAGAG ACATCAAGAA ATAACGCCGG AACATTAGTG CAGGCAGCTT CCACAGCAAT
     4441 GGCATCCTGG TCATCCAGCG GATAGTTAAT GATCAGCCCA CTGACGCGTT GCGCGAGAAG
     4501 ATTGTGCACC GCCGCTTTAC AGGCTTCGAC GCCGCTTCGT TCTACCATCG ACACCACCAC
     4561 GCTGGCACCC AGTTGATCGG CGCGAGATTT AATCGCCGCG ACAATTTGCG ACGGCGCGTG
     4621 CAGGGCCAGA CTGGAGGTGG CAACGCCAAT CAGCAACGAC TGTTTGCCCG CCAGTTGTTG
     4681 TGCCACGCGG TTGGGAATGT AATTCAGCTC CGCCATCGCC GCTTCCACTT TTTCCCGCGT
     4741 TTTCGCAGAA ACGTGGCTGG CCTGGTTCAC CACGCGGGAA ACGGTCTGAT AAGAGACACC
     4801 GGCATACTCT GCGACATCGT ATAACGTTAC TGGTTTCACA TTCACCACCC TGAATTGACT
     4861 CTCTTCCGGG CGCTATCATG CCATACCGCG AAAGGTTTTG CGCCATTCGA TGGTGTCCGG
     4921 GATCTCGACG CTCTCCCTTA TGCGACTCCT GCATTAGGAA GCAGCCCAGT AGTAGGTTGA
     4981 GGCCGTTGAG CACCGCCGCC GCAAGGAATG GTGCATGCAA GGAGATGGCG CCCAACAGTC
     5041 CCCCGGCCAC GGGGCCTGCC ACCATACCCA CGCCGAAACA AGCGCTCATG AGCCCGAAGT
     5101 GGCGAGCCCG ATCTTCCCCA TCGGTGATGT CGGCGATATA GGCGCCAGCA ACCGCACCTG
     5161 TGGCGCCGGT GATGCCGGCC ACGATGCGTC CGGCGTAGAG GATCGAGATC TCGATCCCGC
     5221 GAAATTAATA CGACTCACTA TAGGGGAATT GTGAGCGGAT AACAATTCCC CTCTAGAAAT
     5281 AATTTTGTTT AACTTTAAGA AGGAGATATA CCATGGGCAA ACAGCTTGTT CTTGCCGCAG
     5341 CCCTCTTCGG CATTTTCTCC ACGGCCGCCC TTGCAGACGA CCGCTACGCC ACCCGCCCGC
     5401 CCGTCGTGCT CAGCCCCGAT CTGACCGCGC CCTGGATCAA CCAGTTGGGC GGCGGCAGGG
     5461 TTCGTCCCGT CGTCTATCAG CGGCCGGTCA TCCAGCCGCA GCAGCGCGGC CTTTTCCAGC
     5521 GCCGGATCAT CCGCCGGGCG CCGCAGGTGT CACCGCAGAC CGTTTCGGCG ATCAATCCCG
     5581 GCATCCCGTC GATCCGCCGT CCGATCGAGC CGCAATACCT GCCGCAGATG GTCGATTACG
     5641 ACACCACGGA AAAGCCCGGC ACGATCGTCA TCGATACCAA CAACCGCTTC CTCTATCTGG
     5701 TGATGCAAGG CGGCAAGGCG CGGCGCTATG GCGTCGGCGT CGGCAAGCCG GGCTTCGAAT
     5761 GGGCAGGCGC CCACAAGATC ACCCGCAAGA CCGAATGGCC GGATTGGACA CCGCCTTCCG
     5821 AGATGATCAG CCGCGAAGCC GCCAAGGGCC ATTATCTGCC GGCCCGCATG GACGGCGGGG
     5881 CGGAAAACCC GCTCGGCGCC CGCGCCATGT ATCTCGGCTC GACGCTTTAC CGCATCCACG
     5941 GCACCAACGC GCCCTGGTCG ATCGGCAGCG CCGTTTCCTC CGGTTGTATC CGCCTGCGTA
     6001 ACGAAGACGT CGTCGACCTC TACGACCGCG TCAATGTCGG GACCCGCGTC ATCGTCATGG
     6061 GATCCTAACT GACTAGCTCG AGCACCACCA CCACCACCAC TGAGATCCGG CTGCTAACAA
     6121 AGCCCGAAAG GAAGCTGAGT TGGCTGCTGC CACCGCTGAG CAATAACTAG CATAACCCCT
     6181 TGGGGCCTCT AAACGGGTCT TGAGGGGTTT TTTGCTGAAA GGAGGAACTA TATCCGGATA
     6241 TCCCGCAAGA GGCCCGGCAG TACCGGCATA ACCAAGCCTA TGCCTACAGC ATCCAGGGTG
     6301 ACGGTGCCGA GGATGACGAT GAGCGCATTG TTAGATTTCA TACACGGTGC CTGACTGCGT
     6361 TAGCAATTTA ACTGTGATAA ACTACCGCAT TAAAGCTTAT CGATGATAAG CTGTCAAACA
     6421 TGAGAA
//
