# Supplementary material for: Rhizobial enzyme reveals pH-driven catalytic switching and ʟ-amino acid incorporation by ʟ,ᴅ-transpeptidases
Source: bioRxiv preprint, doi:10.64898/2026.06.30.735398, version 1 (2026-07-01)
Supplement: File S5. Plasmid Sequences [file 735398_file06.zip › File S5. Plasmid Sequences/LDTs in pET2819/Ldt4.gb]

LOCUS       Ldt4                    6490 bp ds-DNA     circular     13-NOV-2022
DEFINITION  .
FEATURES             Location/Qualifiers
     promoter        104..208
                     /note="gene: bla"
                     /label="AmpR promoter"
                     /ApEinfo_fwdcolor="#c6c9d1"
                     /ApEinfo_revcolor="#c6c9d1"
     CDS             209..277
                     /note="codon_start: 1 gene: bla note: confers resistance
                     to ampicillin, carbenicillin, and related antibiotics 
                     product: β-lactamase transl_table: 1 translation: 
                     MSIQHFRVALIPFFAAFCLPVFA,HPETLVKVKDAEDQLGARVGYIELDLNSGKILESF
                     RPEERFPMMSTFKVLLCGAVLSRVDAGQEQLGRRIHYSQNDLVEYSPVTEKHLTDGMTV
                     RELCSAAITMSDNTAANLLLTTIGGPKELTAFLHNMGDHVTRLDRWEPELNEAIPNDER
                     DTTMPAAMATTLRKLLTGELLTLASRQQLIDWMEADKVAGPLLRSALPAGWFIADKSGA
                     GERGSRGIIAALGPDGKPSRIVVIYTTGSQATMDERNRQIAEIGASLIKHW*"
                     /label="AmpR"
                     /ApEinfo_fwdcolor="#b7e6d7"
                     /ApEinfo_revcolor="#b7e6d7"
     CDS             278..1069
                     /note="codon_start: 1 gene: bla note: confers resistance
                     to ampicillin, carbenicillin, and related antibiotics 
                     product: β-lactamase transl_table: 1 translation: 
                     MSIQHFRVALIPFFAAFCLPVFA,HPETLVKVKDAEDQLGARVGYIELDLNSGKILESF
                     RPEERFPMMSTFKVLLCGAVLSRVDAGQEQLGRRIHYSQNDLVEYSPVTEKHLTDGMTV
                     RELCSAAITMSDNTAANLLLTTIGGPKELTAFLHNMGDHVTRLDRWEPELNEAIPNDER
                     DTTMPAAMATTLRKLLTGELLTLASRQQLIDWMEADKVAGPLLRSALPAGWFIADKSGA
                     GERGSRGIIAALGPDGKPSRIVVIYTTGSQATMDERNRQIAEIGASLIKHW*"
                     /label="AmpR"
                     /ApEinfo_fwdcolor="#b7e6d7"
                     /ApEinfo_revcolor="#b7e6d7"
     rep_origin      1240..1828
                     /note="direction: RIGHT note: high-copy-number
                     ColE1/pMB1/pBR322/pUC origin of replication"
                     /label="ori"
                     /ApEinfo_fwdcolor="#ffef86"
                     /ApEinfo_revcolor="#ffef86"
     misc_feature    2014..2153
                     /note="note: basis of mobility region from pBR322"
                     /label="bom"
                     /ApEinfo_fwdcolor="#b4abac"
                     /ApEinfo_revcolor="#b4abac"
     CDS             complement(2255..2446)
                     /note="codon_start: 1 gene: rop product: Rop protein,
                     which maintains plasmids at low copy number transl_table: 
                     1 translation:
                     VTKQEKTALNMARFIRSQTLTLLEKLNELDADEQADICESLHDHADELYRSCLARFGDD
                     GENL*"
                     /label="rop"
                     /ApEinfo_fwdcolor="#993366"
                     /ApEinfo_revcolor="#993366"
     CDS             complement(3758..4839)
                     /note="codon_start: 1 gene: lacI note: The lac repressor
                     binds to the lac operator to inhibit transcription in E. 
                     coli. This inhibition can be relieved by adding lactose or
                     isopropyl-β-D-thiogalactopyranoside (IPTG). product: lac 
                     repressor transl_table: 1 translation: 
                     VKPVTLYDVAEYAGVSYQTVSRVVNQASHVSAKTREKVEAAMAELNYIPNRVAQQLAGK
                     QSLLIGVATSSLALHAPSQIVAAIKSRADQLGASVVVSMVERSGVEACKAAVHNLLAQR
                     VSGLIINYPLDDQDAIAVEAACTNVPALFLDVSDQTPINSIIFSHEDGTRLGVEHLVAL
                     GHQQIALLAGPLSSVSARLRLAGWHKYLTRNQIQPIAEREGDWSAMSGFQQTMQMLNEG
                     IVPTAMLVANDQMALGAMRAITESGLRVGADISVVGYDDTEDSSCYIPPLTTIKQDFRL
                     LGQTSVDRLLQLSQGQAVKGNQLLPVSLVKRKTTLAPNTQTASPRALADSLMQLARQVS
                     RLESGQ*"
                     /label="lacI"
                     /ApEinfo_fwdcolor="#993366"
                     /ApEinfo_revcolor="#993366"
     promoter        complement(4840..4917)
                     /note="gene: lacI note: "
                     /label="lacI promoter"
                     /ApEinfo_fwdcolor="#c6c9d1"
                     /ApEinfo_revcolor="#c6c9d1"
     promoter        5226..5244
                     /note="note: promoter for bacteriophage T7 RNA polymerase"
                     /label="T7 promoter"
                     /ApEinfo_fwdcolor="#c6c9d1"
                     /ApEinfo_revcolor="#c6c9d1"
     protein_bind    5245..5269
                     /note="bound_moiety: lac repressor encoded by lacI note:
                     The lac repressor binds to the lac operator to inhibit 
                     transcription in E. coli. This inhibition can be relieved
                     by adding lactose or isopropyl-β-D-thiogalactopyranoside
                     (IPTG)."
                     /label="lac operator"
                     /ApEinfo_fwdcolor="#31849b"
                     /ApEinfo_revcolor="#31849b"
     RBS             5284..5306
                     /note="note: efficient ribosome binding site from
                     bacteriophage T7 gene 10 (Olins and Rangwala, 1989)"
                     /label="RBS"
                     /ApEinfo_fwdcolor="#b4abac"
                     /ApEinfo_revcolor="#b4abac"
     CDS             5313..6128
                     /label="Ldt4"
                     /ApEinfo_fwdcolor="#84b0dc"
                     /ApEinfo_revcolor="#84b0dc"
                     /translation="MGNFLRRVFPFAGLVIAVASLSGCNILIPDVAADSPARFVQETSP
                     VFYQPPGVDPRRVRPIPDQPVPQTRELYKTQFHQTYGLPVTNPVHMAMYGQQRDEDFTL
                     PAIPVSRVQPQFLRQEVDYQTTERPGTVVIDTKTHFLYFVEGNGKAMRYGVGLGRDGYA
                     WSGRGVIQWKQKWPRWTPSVEMVSRQPEVRPFGAENGGMNPGLMNPLGARAMYIFKDGQ
                     DTLYRVHGTPDWQSIGKATSSGCVRMLNQDVIDLYDRVPARAEIVVMGS*"
                     /transl_table=11
     source          5319..6119
                     /label="biovar: viciae 3841"
                     /ApEinfo_fwdcolor="#d6b295"
                     /ApEinfo_revcolor="#d6b295"
                     /mol_type="genomic DNA"
                     /db_xref="taxon:216596"
                     /country="United Kingdom"
                     /organism="Rhizobium leguminosarum bv. viciae 3841"
                     /strain=3841
     gene            5319..6119
                     /label="RL1296"
                     /ApEinfo_fwdcolor="#faac61"
                     /ApEinfo_revcolor="#faac61"
     terminator      6227..6274
                     /note="note: transcription terminator for bacteriophage T7
                     RNA polymerase"
                     /label="T7 terminator"
                     /ApEinfo_fwdcolor="#c6c9d1"
                     /ApEinfo_revcolor="#c6c9d1"
     promoter        complement(6449..6454)
                     /note="note: E. coli promoter for tetracycline efflux
                     protein gene"
                     /label="tet promoter"
                     /ApEinfo_fwdcolor="#c6c9d1"
                     /ApEinfo_revcolor="#c6c9d1"
     promoter        complement(6455..6471)
                     /note="note: E. coli promoter for tetracycline efflux
                     protein gene"
                     /label="tet promoter"
                     /ApEinfo_fwdcolor="#c6c9d1"
                     /ApEinfo_revcolor="#c6c9d1"
     promoter        complement(6472..6477)
                     /note="note: E. coli promoter for tetracycline efflux
                     protein gene"
                     /label="tet promoter"
                     /ApEinfo_fwdcolor="#c6c9d1"
                     /ApEinfo_revcolor="#c6c9d1"

ORIGIN
        1 TTCTTGAAGA CGAAAGGGCC TCGTGATACG CCTATTTTTA TAGGTTAATG TCATGATAAT
       61 AATGGTTTCT TAGACGTCAG GTGGCACTTT TCGGGGAAAT GTGCGCGGAA CCCCTATTTG
      121 TTTATTTTTC TAAATACATT CAAATATGTA TCCGCTCATG AGACAATAAC CCTGATAAAT
      181 GCTTCAATAA TATTGAAAAA GGAAGAGTAT GAGTATTCAA CATTTCCGTG TCGCCCTTAT
      241 TCCCTTTTTT GCGGCATTTT GCCTTCCTGT TTTTGCTCAC CCAGAAACGC TGGTGAAAGT
      301 AAAAGATGCT GAAGATCAGT TGGGTGCACG AGTGGGTTAC ATCGAACTGG ATCTCAACAG
      361 CGGTAAGATC CTTGAGAGTT TTCGCCCCGA AGAACGTTTT CCAATGATGA GCACTTTTAA
      421 AGTTCTGCTA TGTGGCGCGG TATTATCCCG TGTTGACGCC GGGCAAGAGC AACTCGGTCG
      481 CCGCATACAC TATTCTCAGA ATGACTTGGT TGAGTACTCA CCAGTCACAG AAAAGCATCT
      541 TACGGATGGC ATGACAGTAA GAGAATTATG CAGTGCTGCC ATAACCATGA GTGATAACAC
      601 TGCGGCCAAC TTACTTCTGA CAACGATCGG AGGACCGAAG GAGCTAACCG CTTTTTTGCA
      661 CAACATGGGG GATCATGTAA CTCGCCTTGA TCGTTGGGAA CCGGAGCTGA ATGAAGCCAT
      721 ACCAAACGAC GAGCGTGACA CCACGATGCC TGCAGCAATG GCAACAACGT TGCGCAAACT
      781 ATTAACTGGC GAACTACTTA CTCTAGCTTC CCGGCAACAA TTAATAGACT GGATGGAGGC
      841 GGATAAAGTT GCAGGACCAC TTCTGCGCTC GGCCCTTCCG GCTGGCTGGT TTATTGCTGA
      901 TAAATCTGGA GCCGGTGAGC GTGGGTCTCG CGGTATCATT GCAGCACTGG GGCCAGATGG
      961 TAAGCCCTCC CGTATCGTAG TTATCTACAC GACGGGGAGT CAGGCAACTA TGGATGAACG
     1021 AAATAGACAG ATCGCTGAGA TAGGTGCCTC ACTGATTAAG CATTGGTAAC TGTCAGACCA
     1081 AGTTTACTCA TATATACTTT AGATTGATTT AAAACTTCAT TTTTAATTTA AAAGGATCTA
     1141 GGTGAAGATC CTTTTTGATA ATCTCATGAC CAAAATCCCT TAACGTGAGT TTTCGTTCCA
     1201 CTGAGCGTCA GACCCCGTAG AAAAGATCAA AGGATCTTCT TGAGATCCTT TTTTTCTGCG
     1261 CGTAATCTGC TGCTTGCAAA CAAAAAAACC ACCGCTACCA GCGGTGGTTT GTTTGCCGGA
     1321 TCAAGAGCTA CCAACTCTTT TTCCGAAGGT AACTGGCTTC AGCAGAGCGC AGATACCAAA
     1381 TACTGTCCTT CTAGTGTAGC CGTAGTTAGG CCACCACTTC AAGAACTCTG TAGCACCGCC
     1441 TACATACCTC GCTCTGCTAA TCCTGTTACC AGTGGCTGCT GCCAGTGGCG ATAAGTCGTG
     1501 TCTTACCGGG TTGGACTCAA GACGATAGTT ACCGGATAAG GCGCAGCGGT CGGGCTGAAC
     1561 GGGGGGTTCG TGCACACAGC CCAGCTTGGA GCGAACGACC TACACCGAAC TGAGATACCT
     1621 ACAGCGTGAG CTATGAGAAA GCGCCACGCT TCCCGAAGGG AGAAAGGCGG ACAGGTATCC
     1681 GGTAAGCGGC AGGGTCGGAA CAGGAGAGCG CACGAGGGAG CTTCCAGGGG GAAACGCCTG
     1741 GTATCTTTAT AGTCCTGTCG GGTTTCGCCA CCTCTGACTT GAGCGTCGAT TTTTGTGATG
     1801 CTCGTCAGGG GGGCGGAGCC TATGGAAAAA CGCCAGCAAC GCGGCCTTTT TACGGTTCCT
     1861 GGCCTTTTGC TGGCCTTTTG CTCACATGTT CTTTCCTGCG TTATCCCCTG ATTCTGTGGA
     1921 TAACCGTATT ACCGCCTTTG AGTGAGCTGA TACCGCTCGC CGCAGCCGAA CGACCGAGCG
     1981 CAGCGAGTCA GTGAGCGAGG AAGCGGAAGA GCGCCTGATG CGGTATTTTC TCCTTACGCA
     2041 TCTGTGCGGT ATTTCACACC GCAATGGTGC ACTCTCAGTA CAATCTGCTC TGATGCCGCA
     2101 TAGTTAAGCC AGTATACACT CCGCTATCGC TACGTGACTG GGTCATGGCT GCGCCCCGAC
     2161 ACCCGCCAAC ACCCGCTGAC GCGCCCTGAC GGGCTTGTCT GCTCCCGGCA TCCGCTTACA
     2221 GACAAGCTGT GACCGTCTCC GGGAGCTGCA TGTGTCAGAG GTTTTCACCG TCATCACCGA
     2281 AACGCGCGAG GCAGCTGCGG TAAAGCTCAT CAGCGTGGTC GTGAAGCGAT TCACAGATGT
     2341 CTGCCTGTTC ATCCGCGTCC AGCTCGTTGA GTTTCTCCAG AAGCGTTAAT GTCTGGCTTC
     2401 TGATAAAGCG GGCCATGTTA AGGGCGGTTT TTTCCTGTTT GGTCACTGAT GCCTCCGTGT
     2461 AAGGGGGATT TCTGTTCATG GGGGTAATGA TACCGATGAA ACGAGAGAGG ATGCTCACGA
     2521 TACGGGTTAC TGATGATGAA CATGCCCGGT TACTGGAACG TTGTGAGGGT AAACAACTGG
     2581 CGGTATGGAT GCGGCGGGAC CAGAGAAAAA TCACTCAGGG TCAATGCCAG CGCTTCGTTA
     2641 ATACAGATGT AGGTGTTCCA CAGGGTAGCC AGCAGCATCC TGCGATGCAG ATCCGGAACA
     2701 TAATGGTGCA GGGCGCTGAC TTCCGCGTTT CCAGACTTTA CGAAACACGG AAACCGAAGA
     2761 CCATTCATGT TGTTGCTCAG GTCGCAGACG TTTTGCAGCA GCAGTCGCTT CACGTTCGCT
     2821 CGCGTATCGG TGATTCATTC TGCTAACCAG TAAGGCAACC CCGCCAGCCT AGCCGGGTCC
     2881 TCAACGACAG GAGCACGATC ATGCGCACCC GTGGCCAGGA CCCAACGCTG CCCGAGATGC
     2941 GCCGCGTGCG GCTGCTGGAG ATGGCGGACG CGATGGATAT GTTCTGCCAA GGGTTGGTTT
     3001 GCGCATTCAC AGTTCTCCGC AAGAATTGAT TGGCTCCAAT TCTTGGAGTG GTGAATCCGT
     3061 TAGCGAGGTG CCGCCGGCTT CCATTCAGGT CGAGGTGGCC CGGCTCCATG CACCGCGACG
     3121 CAACGCGGGG AGGCAGACAA GGTATAGGGC GGCGCCTACA ATCCATGCCA ACCCGTTCCA
     3181 TGTGCTCGCC GAGGCGGCAT AAATCGCCGT GACGATCAGC GGTCCAATGA TCGAAGTTAG
     3241 GCTGGTAAGA GCCGCGAGCG ATCCTTGAAG CTGTCCCTGA TGGTCGTCAT CTACCTGCCT
     3301 GGACAGCATG GCCTGCAACG CGGGCATCCC GATGCCGCCG GAAGCGAGAA GAATCATAAT
     3361 GGGGAAGGCC ATCCAGCCTC GCGTCGCGAA CGCCAGCAAG ACGTAGCCCA GCGCGTCGGC
     3421 CGCCATGCCG GCGATAATGG CCTGCTTCTC GCCGAAACGT TTGGTGGCGG GACCAGTGAC
     3481 GAAGGCTTGA GCGAGGGCGT GCAAGATTCC GAATACCGCA AGCGACAGGC CGATCATCGT
     3541 CGCGCTCCAG CGAAAGCGGT CCTCGCCGAA AATGACCCAG AGCGCTGCCG GCACCTGTCC
     3601 TACGAGTTGC ATGATAAAGA AGACAGTCAT AAGTGCGGCG ACGATAGTCA TGCCCCGCGC
     3661 CCACCGGAAG GAGCTGACTG GGTTGAAGGC TCTCAAGGGC ATCGGTCGAG ATCCCGGTGC
     3721 CTAATGAGTG AGCTAACTTA CATTAATTGC GTTGCGCTCA CTGCCCGCTT TCCAGTCGGG
     3781 AAACTGTCGT GCCAGCTGCA TTAATGAATC GGCCAACGCG CGGGGAGAGG CGGTTTGCGT
     3841 ATTGGGCGCC AGGGTGGTTT TTCTTTTCAC CAGTGAGACG GGCAACAGCT GATTGCCCTT
     3901 CACCGCCTGG CCCTGAGAGA GTTGCAGCAA GCGGTCCACG CTGGTTTGCC CCAGCAGGCG
     3961 AAAATCCTGT TTGATGGTGG TTAACGGCGG GATATAACAT GAGCTGTCTT CGGTATCGTC
     4021 GTATCCCACT ACCGAGATAT CCGCACCAAC GCGCAGCCCG GACTCGGTAA TGGCGCGCAT
     4081 TGCGCCCAGC GCCATCTGAT CGTTGGCAAC CAGCATCGCA GTGGGAACGA TGCCCTCATT
     4141 CAGCATTTGC ATGGTTTGTT GAAAACCGGA CATGGCACTC CAGTCGCCTT CCCGTTCCGC
     4201 TATCGGCTGA ATTTGATTGC GAGTGAGATA TTTATGCCAG CCAGCCAGAC GCAGACGCGC
     4261 CGAGACAGAA CTTAATGGGC CCGCTAACAG CGCGATTTGC TGGTGACCCA ATGCGACCAG
     4321 ATGCTCCACG CCCAGTCGCG TACCGTCTTC ATGGGAGAAA ATAATACTGT TGATGGGTGT
     4381 CTGGTCAGAG ACATCAAGAA ATAACGCCGG AACATTAGTG CAGGCAGCTT CCACAGCAAT
     4441 GGCATCCTGG TCATCCAGCG GATAGTTAAT GATCAGCCCA CTGACGCGTT GCGCGAGAAG
     4501 ATTGTGCACC GCCGCTTTAC AGGCTTCGAC GCCGCTTCGT TCTACCATCG ACACCACCAC
     4561 GCTGGCACCC AGTTGATCGG CGCGAGATTT AATCGCCGCG ACAATTTGCG ACGGCGCGTG
     4621 CAGGGCCAGA CTGGAGGTGG CAACGCCAAT CAGCAACGAC TGTTTGCCCG CCAGTTGTTG
     4681 TGCCACGCGG TTGGGAATGT AATTCAGCTC CGCCATCGCC GCTTCCACTT TTTCCCGCGT
     4741 TTTCGCAGAA ACGTGGCTGG CCTGGTTCAC CACGCGGGAA ACGGTCTGAT AAGAGACACC
     4801 GGCATACTCT GCGACATCGT ATAACGTTAC TGGTTTCACA TTCACCACCC TGAATTGACT
     4861 CTCTTCCGGG CGCTATCATG CCATACCGCG AAAGGTTTTG CGCCATTCGA TGGTGTCCGG
     4921 GATCTCGACG CTCTCCCTTA TGCGACTCCT GCATTAGGAA GCAGCCCAGT AGTAGGTTGA
     4981 GGCCGTTGAG CACCGCCGCC GCAAGGAATG GTGCATGCAA GGAGATGGCG CCCAACAGTC
     5041 CCCCGGCCAC GGGGCCTGCC ACCATACCCA CGCCGAAACA AGCGCTCATG AGCCCGAAGT
     5101 GGCGAGCCCG ATCTTCCCCA TCGGTGATGT CGGCGATATA GGCGCCAGCA ACCGCACCTG
     5161 TGGCGCCGGT GATGCCGGCC ACGATGCGTC CGGCGTAGAG GATCGAGATC TCGATCCCGC
     5221 GAAATTAATA CGACTCACTA TAGGGGAATT GTGAGCGGAT AACAATTCCC CTCTAGAAAT
     5281 AATTTTGTTT AACTTTAAGA AGGAGATATA CCATGGGCAA TTTTCTGCGC CGGGTCTTCC
     5341 CGTTTGCCGG GCTCGTGATT GCGGTTGCGT CGCTGAGCGG CTGCAACATC CTCATTCCCG
     5401 ATGTCGCCGC CGATTCGCCC GCCCGCTTCG TCCAGGAAAC TTCGCCGGTC TTCTATCAGC
     5461 CGCCCGGCGT CGATCCGCGC CGGGTGCGGC CGATCCCTGA TCAGCCGGTG CCGCAGACGC
     5521 GCGAACTCTA CAAGACCCAG TTCCACCAGA CCTATGGCCT GCCGGTGACC AATCCGGTGC
     5581 ATATGGCGAT GTACGGACAG CAGCGTGACG AGGATTTCAC CCTGCCGGCG ATCCCGGTCA
     5641 GCCGTGTGCA GCCGCAGTTC CTGCGCCAGG AGGTCGATTA TCAGACGACC GAGCGTCCCG
     5701 GCACCGTGGT CATCGATACC AAGACGCATT TCCTCTATTT CGTCGAGGGC AACGGCAAGG
     5761 CGATGCGCTA TGGCGTCGGC CTCGGCCGCG ACGGTTACGC CTGGTCGGGC CGCGGCGTCA
     5821 TCCAGTGGAA GCAGAAATGG CCGCGCTGGA CGCCGTCGGT CGAAATGGTC TCGCGCCAGC
     5881 CTGAAGTCCG CCCGTTCGGG GCGGAGAATG GCGGCATGAA TCCGGGGCTG ATGAATCCGC
     5941 TCGGCGCCCG CGCCATGTAT ATCTTCAAAG ACGGGCAGGA TACGCTCTAC CGCGTCCACG
     6001 GTACACCCGA CTGGCAGTCG ATCGGCAAGG CCACCTCGTC GGGCTGTGTG CGCATGCTGA
     6061 ACCAGGACGT CATCGATCTT TACGACCGCG TTCCTGCCAG GGCCGAGATC GTTGTGATGG
     6121 GATCCTAACT GACTAGCTCG AGCACCACCA CCACCACCAC TGAGATCCGG CTGCTAACAA
     6181 AGCCCGAAAG GAAGCTGAGT TGGCTGCTGC CACCGCTGAG CAATAACTAG CATAACCCCT
     6241 TGGGGCCTCT AAACGGGTCT TGAGGGGTTT TTTGCTGAAA GGAGGAACTA TATCCGGATA
     6301 TCCCGCAAGA GGCCCGGCAG TACCGGCATA ACCAAGCCTA TGCCTACAGC ATCCAGGGTG
     6361 ACGGTGCCGA GGATGACGAT GAGCGCATTG TTAGATTTCA TACACGGTGC CTGACTGCGT
     6421 TAGCAATTTA ACTGTGATAA ACTACCGCAT TAAAGCTTAT CGATGATAAG CTGTCAAACA
     6481 TGAGAA
//
