# Supplementary material for: Rhizobial enzyme reveals pH-driven catalytic switching and ʟ-amino acid incorporation by ʟ,ᴅ-transpeptidases
Source: bioRxiv preprint, doi:10.64898/2026.06.30.735398, version 1 (2026-07-01)
Supplement: File S5. Plasmid Sequences [file 735398_file06.zip › File S5. Plasmid Sequences/LDTs in pET2819/Ldt5.gb]

LOCUS       Ldt5                    6418 bp ds-DNA     circular     13-NOV-2022
DEFINITION  .
FEATURES             Location/Qualifiers
     promoter        104..208
                     /note="gene: bla"
                     /label="AmpR promoter"
                     /ApEinfo_fwdcolor="#c6c9d1"
                     /ApEinfo_revcolor="#c6c9d1"
     CDS             209..277
                     /note="codon_start: 1 gene: bla note: confers resistance
                     to ampicillin, carbenicillin, and related antibiotics 
                     product: β-lactamase transl_table: 1 translation: 
                     MSIQHFRVALIPFFAAFCLPVFA,HPETLVKVKDAEDQLGARVGYIELDLNSGKILESF
                     RPEERFPMMSTFKVLLCGAVLSRVDAGQEQLGRRIHYSQNDLVEYSPVTEKHLTDGMTV
                     RELCSAAITMSDNTAANLLLTTIGGPKELTAFLHNMGDHVTRLDRWEPELNEAIPNDER
                     DTTMPAAMATTLRKLLTGELLTLASRQQLIDWMEADKVAGPLLRSALPAGWFIADKSGA
                     GERGSRGIIAALGPDGKPSRIVVIYTTGSQATMDERNRQIAEIGASLIKHW*"
                     /label="AmpR"
                     /ApEinfo_fwdcolor="#b7e6d7"
                     /ApEinfo_revcolor="#b7e6d7"
     CDS             278..1069
                     /note="codon_start: 1 gene: bla note: confers resistance
                     to ampicillin, carbenicillin, and related antibiotics 
                     product: β-lactamase transl_table: 1 translation: 
                     MSIQHFRVALIPFFAAFCLPVFA,HPETLVKVKDAEDQLGARVGYIELDLNSGKILESF
                     RPEERFPMMSTFKVLLCGAVLSRVDAGQEQLGRRIHYSQNDLVEYSPVTEKHLTDGMTV
                     RELCSAAITMSDNTAANLLLTTIGGPKELTAFLHNMGDHVTRLDRWEPELNEAIPNDER
                     DTTMPAAMATTLRKLLTGELLTLASRQQLIDWMEADKVAGPLLRSALPAGWFIADKSGA
                     GERGSRGIIAALGPDGKPSRIVVIYTTGSQATMDERNRQIAEIGASLIKHW*"
                     /label="AmpR"
                     /ApEinfo_fwdcolor="#b7e6d7"
                     /ApEinfo_revcolor="#b7e6d7"
     rep_origin      1240..1828
                     /note="direction: RIGHT note: high-copy-number
                     ColE1/pMB1/pBR322/pUC origin of replication"
                     /label="ori"
                     /ApEinfo_fwdcolor="#ffef86"
                     /ApEinfo_revcolor="#ffef86"
     misc_feature    2014..2153
                     /note="note: basis of mobility region from pBR322"
                     /label="bom"
                     /ApEinfo_fwdcolor="#b4abac"
                     /ApEinfo_revcolor="#b4abac"
     CDS             complement(2255..2446)
                     /note="codon_start: 1 gene: rop product: Rop protein,
                     which maintains plasmids at low copy number transl_table: 
                     1 translation:
                     VTKQEKTALNMARFIRSQTLTLLEKLNELDADEQADICESLHDHADELYRSCLARFGDD
                     GENL*"
                     /label="rop"
                     /ApEinfo_fwdcolor="#993366"
                     /ApEinfo_revcolor="#993366"
     CDS             complement(3758..4839)
                     /note="codon_start: 1 gene: lacI note: The lac repressor
                     binds to the lac operator to inhibit transcription in E. 
                     coli. This inhibition can be relieved by adding lactose or
                     isopropyl-β-D-thiogalactopyranoside (IPTG). product: lac 
                     repressor transl_table: 1 translation: 
                     VKPVTLYDVAEYAGVSYQTVSRVVNQASHVSAKTREKVEAAMAELNYIPNRVAQQLAGK
                     QSLLIGVATSSLALHAPSQIVAAIKSRADQLGASVVVSMVERSGVEACKAAVHNLLAQR
                     VSGLIINYPLDDQDAIAVEAACTNVPALFLDVSDQTPINSIIFSHEDGTRLGVEHLVAL
                     GHQQIALLAGPLSSVSARLRLAGWHKYLTRNQIQPIAEREGDWSAMSGFQQTMQMLNEG
                     IVPTAMLVANDQMALGAMRAITESGLRVGADISVVGYDDTEDSSCYIPPLTTIKQDFRL
                     LGQTSVDRLLQLSQGQAVKGNQLLPVSLVKRKTTLAPNTQTASPRALADSLMQLARQVS
                     RLESGQ*"
                     /label="lacI"
                     /ApEinfo_fwdcolor="#993366"
                     /ApEinfo_revcolor="#993366"
     promoter        complement(4840..4917)
                     /note="gene: lacI note: "
                     /label="lacI promoter"
                     /ApEinfo_fwdcolor="#c6c9d1"
                     /ApEinfo_revcolor="#c6c9d1"
     promoter        5226..5244
                     /note="note: promoter for bacteriophage T7 RNA polymerase"
                     /label="T7 promoter"
                     /ApEinfo_fwdcolor="#c6c9d1"
                     /ApEinfo_revcolor="#c6c9d1"
     protein_bind    5245..5269
                     /note="bound_moiety: lac repressor encoded by lacI note:
                     The lac repressor binds to the lac operator to inhibit 
                     transcription in E. coli. This inhibition can be relieved
                     by adding lactose or isopropyl-β-D-thiogalactopyranoside
                     (IPTG)."
                     /label="lac operator"
                     /ApEinfo_fwdcolor="#31849b"
                     /ApEinfo_revcolor="#31849b"
     RBS             5284..5306
                     /note="note: efficient ribosome binding site from
                     bacteriophage T7 gene 10 (Olins and Rangwala, 1989)"
                     /label="RBS"
                     /ApEinfo_fwdcolor="#b4abac"
                     /ApEinfo_revcolor="#b4abac"
     CDS             5313..6056
                     /label="Ldt5"
                     /ApEinfo_fwdcolor="#84b0dc"
                     /ApEinfo_revcolor="#84b0dc"
                     /translation="MGSFDRHLSRRSFLSFSALTAASALAGCASSANTVTSGDTTITYR
                     SPMRLFQSPGASSVPSGAELAVMYGPIEDGGFLIPAVPYEQIDPRYYRQRVVDPTGQPP
                     GTIVVDTPSRFLYLVQGDGMAMRYGVGIGREGFAWQGSGVIQWRQRWPRWKPPNEMVAR
                     QPELVKYSIENGGMEPGLKNPLGARALYIFSNGEDTLYRLHGNPDWRSIGKAVSSGCVR
                     LMNQDIIDLYDRVPTKAPIVVWQGS*"
                     /transl_table=11
     source          5319..6047
                     /label="biovar: viciae 3841"
                     /ApEinfo_fwdcolor="#d6b295"
                     /ApEinfo_revcolor="#d6b295"
                     /mol_type="genomic DNA"
                     /db_xref="taxon:216596"
                     /country="United Kingdom"
                     /organism="Rhizobium leguminosarum bv. viciae 3841"
                     /strain=3841
     gene            5319..6047
                     /label="RL1297"
                     /ApEinfo_fwdcolor="#c6c9d1"
                     /ApEinfo_revcolor="#c6c9d1"
     terminator      6155..6202
                     /note="note: transcription terminator for bacteriophage T7
                     RNA polymerase"
                     /label="T7 terminator"
                     /ApEinfo_fwdcolor="#c6c9d1"
                     /ApEinfo_revcolor="#c6c9d1"
     promoter        complement(6377..6382)
                     /note="note: E. coli promoter for tetracycline efflux
                     protein gene"
                     /label="tet promoter"
                     /ApEinfo_fwdcolor="#c6c9d1"
                     /ApEinfo_revcolor="#c6c9d1"
     promoter        complement(6383..6399)
                     /note="note: E. coli promoter for tetracycline efflux
                     protein gene"
                     /label="tet promoter"
                     /ApEinfo_fwdcolor="#c6c9d1"
                     /ApEinfo_revcolor="#c6c9d1"
     promoter        complement(6400..6405)
                     /note="note: E. coli promoter for tetracycline efflux
                     protein gene"
                     /label="tet promoter"
                     /ApEinfo_fwdcolor="#c6c9d1"
                     /ApEinfo_revcolor="#c6c9d1"

ORIGIN
        1 TTCTTGAAGA CGAAAGGGCC TCGTGATACG CCTATTTTTA TAGGTTAATG TCATGATAAT
       61 AATGGTTTCT TAGACGTCAG GTGGCACTTT TCGGGGAAAT GTGCGCGGAA CCCCTATTTG
      121 TTTATTTTTC TAAATACATT CAAATATGTA TCCGCTCATG AGACAATAAC CCTGATAAAT
      181 GCTTCAATAA TATTGAAAAA GGAAGAGTAT GAGTATTCAA CATTTCCGTG TCGCCCTTAT
      241 TCCCTTTTTT GCGGCATTTT GCCTTCCTGT TTTTGCTCAC CCAGAAACGC TGGTGAAAGT
      301 AAAAGATGCT GAAGATCAGT TGGGTGCACG AGTGGGTTAC ATCGAACTGG ATCTCAACAG
      361 CGGTAAGATC CTTGAGAGTT TTCGCCCCGA AGAACGTTTT CCAATGATGA GCACTTTTAA
      421 AGTTCTGCTA TGTGGCGCGG TATTATCCCG TGTTGACGCC GGGCAAGAGC AACTCGGTCG
      481 CCGCATACAC TATTCTCAGA ATGACTTGGT TGAGTACTCA CCAGTCACAG AAAAGCATCT
      541 TACGGATGGC ATGACAGTAA GAGAATTATG CAGTGCTGCC ATAACCATGA GTGATAACAC
      601 TGCGGCCAAC TTACTTCTGA CAACGATCGG AGGACCGAAG GAGCTAACCG CTTTTTTGCA
      661 CAACATGGGG GATCATGTAA CTCGCCTTGA TCGTTGGGAA CCGGAGCTGA ATGAAGCCAT
      721 ACCAAACGAC GAGCGTGACA CCACGATGCC TGCAGCAATG GCAACAACGT TGCGCAAACT
      781 ATTAACTGGC GAACTACTTA CTCTAGCTTC CCGGCAACAA TTAATAGACT GGATGGAGGC
      841 GGATAAAGTT GCAGGACCAC TTCTGCGCTC GGCCCTTCCG GCTGGCTGGT TTATTGCTGA
      901 TAAATCTGGA GCCGGTGAGC GTGGGTCTCG CGGTATCATT GCAGCACTGG GGCCAGATGG
      961 TAAGCCCTCC CGTATCGTAG TTATCTACAC GACGGGGAGT CAGGCAACTA TGGATGAACG
     1021 AAATAGACAG ATCGCTGAGA TAGGTGCCTC ACTGATTAAG CATTGGTAAC TGTCAGACCA
     1081 AGTTTACTCA TATATACTTT AGATTGATTT AAAACTTCAT TTTTAATTTA AAAGGATCTA
     1141 GGTGAAGATC CTTTTTGATA ATCTCATGAC CAAAATCCCT TAACGTGAGT TTTCGTTCCA
     1201 CTGAGCGTCA GACCCCGTAG AAAAGATCAA AGGATCTTCT TGAGATCCTT TTTTTCTGCG
     1261 CGTAATCTGC TGCTTGCAAA CAAAAAAACC ACCGCTACCA GCGGTGGTTT GTTTGCCGGA
     1321 TCAAGAGCTA CCAACTCTTT TTCCGAAGGT AACTGGCTTC AGCAGAGCGC AGATACCAAA
     1381 TACTGTCCTT CTAGTGTAGC CGTAGTTAGG CCACCACTTC AAGAACTCTG TAGCACCGCC
     1441 TACATACCTC GCTCTGCTAA TCCTGTTACC AGTGGCTGCT GCCAGTGGCG ATAAGTCGTG
     1501 TCTTACCGGG TTGGACTCAA GACGATAGTT ACCGGATAAG GCGCAGCGGT CGGGCTGAAC
     1561 GGGGGGTTCG TGCACACAGC CCAGCTTGGA GCGAACGACC TACACCGAAC TGAGATACCT
     1621 ACAGCGTGAG CTATGAGAAA GCGCCACGCT TCCCGAAGGG AGAAAGGCGG ACAGGTATCC
     1681 GGTAAGCGGC AGGGTCGGAA CAGGAGAGCG CACGAGGGAG CTTCCAGGGG GAAACGCCTG
     1741 GTATCTTTAT AGTCCTGTCG GGTTTCGCCA CCTCTGACTT GAGCGTCGAT TTTTGTGATG
     1801 CTCGTCAGGG GGGCGGAGCC TATGGAAAAA CGCCAGCAAC GCGGCCTTTT TACGGTTCCT
     1861 GGCCTTTTGC TGGCCTTTTG CTCACATGTT CTTTCCTGCG TTATCCCCTG ATTCTGTGGA
     1921 TAACCGTATT ACCGCCTTTG AGTGAGCTGA TACCGCTCGC CGCAGCCGAA CGACCGAGCG
     1981 CAGCGAGTCA GTGAGCGAGG AAGCGGAAGA GCGCCTGATG CGGTATTTTC TCCTTACGCA
     2041 TCTGTGCGGT ATTTCACACC GCAATGGTGC ACTCTCAGTA CAATCTGCTC TGATGCCGCA
     2101 TAGTTAAGCC AGTATACACT CCGCTATCGC TACGTGACTG GGTCATGGCT GCGCCCCGAC
     2161 ACCCGCCAAC ACCCGCTGAC GCGCCCTGAC GGGCTTGTCT GCTCCCGGCA TCCGCTTACA
     2221 GACAAGCTGT GACCGTCTCC GGGAGCTGCA TGTGTCAGAG GTTTTCACCG TCATCACCGA
     2281 AACGCGCGAG GCAGCTGCGG TAAAGCTCAT CAGCGTGGTC GTGAAGCGAT TCACAGATGT
     2341 CTGCCTGTTC ATCCGCGTCC AGCTCGTTGA GTTTCTCCAG AAGCGTTAAT GTCTGGCTTC
     2401 TGATAAAGCG GGCCATGTTA AGGGCGGTTT TTTCCTGTTT GGTCACTGAT GCCTCCGTGT
     2461 AAGGGGGATT TCTGTTCATG GGGGTAATGA TACCGATGAA ACGAGAGAGG ATGCTCACGA
     2521 TACGGGTTAC TGATGATGAA CATGCCCGGT TACTGGAACG TTGTGAGGGT AAACAACTGG
     2581 CGGTATGGAT GCGGCGGGAC CAGAGAAAAA TCACTCAGGG TCAATGCCAG CGCTTCGTTA
     2641 ATACAGATGT AGGTGTTCCA CAGGGTAGCC AGCAGCATCC TGCGATGCAG ATCCGGAACA
     2701 TAATGGTGCA GGGCGCTGAC TTCCGCGTTT CCAGACTTTA CGAAACACGG AAACCGAAGA
     2761 CCATTCATGT TGTTGCTCAG GTCGCAGACG TTTTGCAGCA GCAGTCGCTT CACGTTCGCT
     2821 CGCGTATCGG TGATTCATTC TGCTAACCAG TAAGGCAACC CCGCCAGCCT AGCCGGGTCC
     2881 TCAACGACAG GAGCACGATC ATGCGCACCC GTGGCCAGGA CCCAACGCTG CCCGAGATGC
     2941 GCCGCGTGCG GCTGCTGGAG ATGGCGGACG CGATGGATAT GTTCTGCCAA GGGTTGGTTT
     3001 GCGCATTCAC AGTTCTCCGC AAGAATTGAT TGGCTCCAAT TCTTGGAGTG GTGAATCCGT
     3061 TAGCGAGGTG CCGCCGGCTT CCATTCAGGT CGAGGTGGCC CGGCTCCATG CACCGCGACG
     3121 CAACGCGGGG AGGCAGACAA GGTATAGGGC GGCGCCTACA ATCCATGCCA ACCCGTTCCA
     3181 TGTGCTCGCC GAGGCGGCAT AAATCGCCGT GACGATCAGC GGTCCAATGA TCGAAGTTAG
     3241 GCTGGTAAGA GCCGCGAGCG ATCCTTGAAG CTGTCCCTGA TGGTCGTCAT CTACCTGCCT
     3301 GGACAGCATG GCCTGCAACG CGGGCATCCC GATGCCGCCG GAAGCGAGAA GAATCATAAT
     3361 GGGGAAGGCC ATCCAGCCTC GCGTCGCGAA CGCCAGCAAG ACGTAGCCCA GCGCGTCGGC
     3421 CGCCATGCCG GCGATAATGG CCTGCTTCTC GCCGAAACGT TTGGTGGCGG GACCAGTGAC
     3481 GAAGGCTTGA GCGAGGGCGT GCAAGATTCC GAATACCGCA AGCGACAGGC CGATCATCGT
     3541 CGCGCTCCAG CGAAAGCGGT CCTCGCCGAA AATGACCCAG AGCGCTGCCG GCACCTGTCC
     3601 TACGAGTTGC ATGATAAAGA AGACAGTCAT AAGTGCGGCG ACGATAGTCA TGCCCCGCGC
     3661 CCACCGGAAG GAGCTGACTG GGTTGAAGGC TCTCAAGGGC ATCGGTCGAG ATCCCGGTGC
     3721 CTAATGAGTG AGCTAACTTA CATTAATTGC GTTGCGCTCA CTGCCCGCTT TCCAGTCGGG
     3781 AAACTGTCGT GCCAGCTGCA TTAATGAATC GGCCAACGCG CGGGGAGAGG CGGTTTGCGT
     3841 ATTGGGCGCC AGGGTGGTTT TTCTTTTCAC CAGTGAGACG GGCAACAGCT GATTGCCCTT
     3901 CACCGCCTGG CCCTGAGAGA GTTGCAGCAA GCGGTCCACG CTGGTTTGCC CCAGCAGGCG
     3961 AAAATCCTGT TTGATGGTGG TTAACGGCGG GATATAACAT GAGCTGTCTT CGGTATCGTC
     4021 GTATCCCACT ACCGAGATAT CCGCACCAAC GCGCAGCCCG GACTCGGTAA TGGCGCGCAT
     4081 TGCGCCCAGC GCCATCTGAT CGTTGGCAAC CAGCATCGCA GTGGGAACGA TGCCCTCATT
     4141 CAGCATTTGC ATGGTTTGTT GAAAACCGGA CATGGCACTC CAGTCGCCTT CCCGTTCCGC
     4201 TATCGGCTGA ATTTGATTGC GAGTGAGATA TTTATGCCAG CCAGCCAGAC GCAGACGCGC
     4261 CGAGACAGAA CTTAATGGGC CCGCTAACAG CGCGATTTGC TGGTGACCCA ATGCGACCAG
     4321 ATGCTCCACG CCCAGTCGCG TACCGTCTTC ATGGGAGAAA ATAATACTGT TGATGGGTGT
     4381 CTGGTCAGAG ACATCAAGAA ATAACGCCGG AACATTAGTG CAGGCAGCTT CCACAGCAAT
     4441 GGCATCCTGG TCATCCAGCG GATAGTTAAT GATCAGCCCA CTGACGCGTT GCGCGAGAAG
     4501 ATTGTGCACC GCCGCTTTAC AGGCTTCGAC GCCGCTTCGT TCTACCATCG ACACCACCAC
     4561 GCTGGCACCC AGTTGATCGG CGCGAGATTT AATCGCCGCG ACAATTTGCG ACGGCGCGTG
     4621 CAGGGCCAGA CTGGAGGTGG CAACGCCAAT CAGCAACGAC TGTTTGCCCG CCAGTTGTTG
     4681 TGCCACGCGG TTGGGAATGT AATTCAGCTC CGCCATCGCC GCTTCCACTT TTTCCCGCGT
     4741 TTTCGCAGAA ACGTGGCTGG CCTGGTTCAC CACGCGGGAA ACGGTCTGAT AAGAGACACC
     4801 GGCATACTCT GCGACATCGT ATAACGTTAC TGGTTTCACA TTCACCACCC TGAATTGACT
     4861 CTCTTCCGGG CGCTATCATG CCATACCGCG AAAGGTTTTG CGCCATTCGA TGGTGTCCGG
     4921 GATCTCGACG CTCTCCCTTA TGCGACTCCT GCATTAGGAA GCAGCCCAGT AGTAGGTTGA
     4981 GGCCGTTGAG CACCGCCGCC GCAAGGAATG GTGCATGCAA GGAGATGGCG CCCAACAGTC
     5041 CCCCGGCCAC GGGGCCTGCC ACCATACCCA CGCCGAAACA AGCGCTCATG AGCCCGAAGT
     5101 GGCGAGCCCG ATCTTCCCCA TCGGTGATGT CGGCGATATA GGCGCCAGCA ACCGCACCTG
     5161 TGGCGCCGGT GATGCCGGCC ACGATGCGTC CGGCGTAGAG GATCGAGATC TCGATCCCGC
     5221 GAAATTAATA CGACTCACTA TAGGGGAATT GTGAGCGGAT AACAATTCCC CTCTAGAAAT
     5281 AATTTTGTTT AACTTTAAGA AGGAGATATA CCATGGGCAG CTTCGATAGA CATCTTTCCC
     5341 GCCGCAGCTT TCTTTCCTTT TCGGCGTTGA CCGCAGCCTC CGCGCTTGCC GGCTGCGCCT
     5401 CCTCAGCCAA CACCGTGACA TCAGGCGATA CGACGATCAC TTACCGTTCG CCCATGCGCC
     5461 TGTTCCAGTC CCCGGGTGCG TCGAGCGTGC CGAGTGGGGC CGAGCTTGCC GTCATGTATG
     5521 GCCCCATCGA AGACGGCGGC TTTCTCATTC CAGCCGTTCC CTACGAGCAG ATCGATCCGC
     5581 GCTATTATCG CCAGCGCGTC GTCGATCCCA CCGGCCAGCC CCCCGGCACC ATCGTCGTCG
     5641 ATACGCCGTC GCGCTTCCTC TATCTCGTCC AGGGCGATGG CATGGCGATG CGTTACGGCG
     5701 TCGGCATCGG CCGCGAGGGT TTCGCCTGGC AGGGGTCGGG CGTCATCCAG TGGCGTCAGA
     5761 GATGGCCGCG CTGGAAGCCG CCGAACGAGA TGGTTGCCCG CCAGCCGGAA CTCGTCAAAT
     5821 ATTCGATCGA GAACGGCGGC ATGGAGCCGG GTCTGAAGAA CCCGCTCGGC GCCCGCGCGC
     5881 TCTATATCTT CTCGAACGGA GAGGACACGC TCTACCGCCT GCACGGCAAT CCCGATTGGC
     5941 GCTCGATCGG CAAGGCCGTC TCGTCAGGCT GCGTGCGGCT GATGAACCAG GATATCATCG
     6001 ATCTCTACGA CCGCGTTCCC ACCAAGGCGC CCATCGTCGT CTGGCAAGGA TCCTAACTGA
     6061 CTAGCTCGAG CACCACCACC ACCACCACTG AGATCCGGCT GCTAACAAAG CCCGAAAGGA
     6121 AGCTGAGTTG GCTGCTGCCA CCGCTGAGCA ATAACTAGCA TAACCCCTTG GGGCCTCTAA
     6181 ACGGGTCTTG AGGGGTTTTT TGCTGAAAGG AGGAACTATA TCCGGATATC CCGCAAGAGG
     6241 CCCGGCAGTA CCGGCATAAC CAAGCCTATG CCTACAGCAT CCAGGGTGAC GGTGCCGAGG
     6301 ATGACGATGA GCGCATTGTT AGATTTCATA CACGGTGCCT GACTGCGTTA GCAATTTAAC
     6361 TGTGATAAAC TACCGCATTA AAGCTTATCG ATGATAAGCT GTCAAACATG AGAA
//
