# Supplementary material for: Rhizobial enzyme reveals pH-driven catalytic switching and ʟ-amino acid incorporation by ʟ,ᴅ-transpeptidases
Source: bioRxiv preprint, doi:10.64898/2026.06.30.735398, version 1 (2026-07-01)
Supplement: File S5. Plasmid Sequences [file 735398_file06.zip › File S5. Plasmid Sequences/LDTs in pET2819/Ldt6.gb]

LOCUS       Ldt6                    6298 bp ds-DNA     circular     13-NOV-2022
DEFINITION  .
FEATURES             Location/Qualifiers
     promoter        104..208
                     /note="gene: bla"
                     /label="AmpR promoter"
                     /ApEinfo_fwdcolor="#c6c9d1"
                     /ApEinfo_revcolor="#c6c9d1"
     CDS             209..277
                     /note="codon_start: 1 gene: bla note: confers resistance
                     to ampicillin, carbenicillin, and related antibiotics 
                     product: β-lactamase transl_table: 1 translation: 
                     MSIQHFRVALIPFFAAFCLPVFA,HPETLVKVKDAEDQLGARVGYIELDLNSGKILESF
                     RPEERFPMMSTFKVLLCGAVLSRVDAGQEQLGRRIHYSQNDLVEYSPVTEKHLTDGMTV
                     RELCSAAITMSDNTAANLLLTTIGGPKELTAFLHNMGDHVTRLDRWEPELNEAIPNDER
                     DTTMPAAMATTLRKLLTGELLTLASRQQLIDWMEADKVAGPLLRSALPAGWFIADKSGA
                     GERGSRGIIAALGPDGKPSRIVVIYTTGSQATMDERNRQIAEIGASLIKHW*"
                     /label="AmpR"
                     /ApEinfo_fwdcolor="#b7e6d7"
                     /ApEinfo_revcolor="#b7e6d7"
     CDS             278..1069
                     /note="codon_start: 1 gene: bla note: confers resistance
                     to ampicillin, carbenicillin, and related antibiotics 
                     product: β-lactamase transl_table: 1 translation: 
                     MSIQHFRVALIPFFAAFCLPVFA,HPETLVKVKDAEDQLGARVGYIELDLNSGKILESF
                     RPEERFPMMSTFKVLLCGAVLSRVDAGQEQLGRRIHYSQNDLVEYSPVTEKHLTDGMTV
                     RELCSAAITMSDNTAANLLLTTIGGPKELTAFLHNMGDHVTRLDRWEPELNEAIPNDER
                     DTTMPAAMATTLRKLLTGELLTLASRQQLIDWMEADKVAGPLLRSALPAGWFIADKSGA
                     GERGSRGIIAALGPDGKPSRIVVIYTTGSQATMDERNRQIAEIGASLIKHW*"
                     /label="AmpR"
                     /ApEinfo_fwdcolor="#b7e6d7"
                     /ApEinfo_revcolor="#b7e6d7"
     rep_origin      1240..1828
                     /note="direction: RIGHT note: high-copy-number
                     ColE1/pMB1/pBR322/pUC origin of replication"
                     /label="ori"
                     /ApEinfo_fwdcolor="#ffef86"
                     /ApEinfo_revcolor="#ffef86"
     misc_feature    2014..2153
                     /note="note: basis of mobility region from pBR322"
                     /label="bom"
                     /ApEinfo_fwdcolor="#b4abac"
                     /ApEinfo_revcolor="#b4abac"
     CDS             complement(2255..2446)
                     /note="codon_start: 1 gene: rop product: Rop protein,
                     which maintains plasmids at low copy number transl_table: 
                     1 translation:
                     VTKQEKTALNMARFIRSQTLTLLEKLNELDADEQADICESLHDHADELYRSCLARFGDD
                     GENL*"
                     /label="rop"
                     /ApEinfo_fwdcolor="#993366"
                     /ApEinfo_revcolor="#993366"
     CDS             complement(3758..4839)
                     /note="codon_start: 1 gene: lacI note: The lac repressor
                     binds to the lac operator to inhibit transcription in E. 
                     coli. This inhibition can be relieved by adding lactose or
                     isopropyl-β-D-thiogalactopyranoside (IPTG). product: lac 
                     repressor transl_table: 1 translation: 
                     VKPVTLYDVAEYAGVSYQTVSRVVNQASHVSAKTREKVEAAMAELNYIPNRVAQQLAGK
                     QSLLIGVATSSLALHAPSQIVAAIKSRADQLGASVVVSMVERSGVEACKAAVHNLLAQR
                     VSGLIINYPLDDQDAIAVEAACTNVPALFLDVSDQTPINSIIFSHEDGTRLGVEHLVAL
                     GHQQIALLAGPLSSVSARLRLAGWHKYLTRNQIQPIAEREGDWSAMSGFQQTMQMLNEG
                     IVPTAMLVANDQMALGAMRAITESGLRVGADISVVGYDDTEDSSCYIPPLTTIKQDFRL
                     LGQTSVDRLLQLSQGQAVKGNQLLPVSLVKRKTTLAPNTQTASPRALADSLMQLARQVS
                     RLESGQ*"
                     /label="lacI"
                     /ApEinfo_fwdcolor="#993366"
                     /ApEinfo_revcolor="#993366"
     promoter        complement(4840..4917)
                     /note="gene: lacI note: "
                     /label="lacI promoter"
                     /ApEinfo_fwdcolor="#c6c9d1"
                     /ApEinfo_revcolor="#c6c9d1"
     promoter        5226..5244
                     /note="note: promoter for bacteriophage T7 RNA polymerase"
                     /label="T7 promoter"
                     /ApEinfo_fwdcolor="#c6c9d1"
                     /ApEinfo_revcolor="#c6c9d1"
     protein_bind    5245..5269
                     /note="bound_moiety: lac repressor encoded by lacI note:
                     The lac repressor binds to the lac operator to inhibit 
                     transcription in E. coli. This inhibition can be relieved
                     by adding lactose or isopropyl-β-D-thiogalactopyranoside
                     (IPTG)."
                     /label="lac operator"
                     /ApEinfo_fwdcolor="#31849b"
                     /ApEinfo_revcolor="#31849b"
     RBS             5284..5306
                     /note="note: efficient ribosome binding site from
                     bacteriophage T7 gene 10 (Olins and Rangwala, 1989)"
                     /label="RBS"
                     /ApEinfo_fwdcolor="#b4abac"
                     /ApEinfo_revcolor="#b4abac"
     CDS             5313..5936
                     /label="Ldt6"
                     /ApEinfo_fwdcolor="#84b0dc"
                     /ApEinfo_revcolor="#84b0dc"
                     /translation="MGTISRRGFLIALPLFVAGCSSTVLNSQTNYAALPDEKFPLKQVP
                     IDKIRPELRRQEVAYETTHAAGTVIVDTPARRAYYVLGGGRAMRYGVGVGREGLAFAGN
                     AYIGRKAEWPSWTPTENMQRREERYRKLAGGMPGGPNNPLGARAMYLFRGGNDTHFRIH
                     GTNQPQSIGLAMSSGCVRMMNHDVIDLYSRVEVGARVVVIQAGS*"
                     /transl_table=11
     source          5319..5927
                     /label="biovar: viciae 3841"
                     /ApEinfo_fwdcolor="#d6b295"
                     /ApEinfo_revcolor="#d6b295"
                     /mol_type="genomic DNA"
                     /db_xref="taxon:216596"
                     /country="United Kingdom"
                     /organism="Rhizobium leguminosarum bv. viciae 3841"
                     /strain=3841
     gene            5319..5927
                     /label="RL1458"
                     /ApEinfo_fwdcolor="#c7b0e3"
                     /ApEinfo_revcolor="#c7b0e3"
     terminator      6035..6082
                     /note="note: transcription terminator for bacteriophage T7
                     RNA polymerase"
                     /label="T7 terminator"
                     /ApEinfo_fwdcolor="#c6c9d1"
                     /ApEinfo_revcolor="#c6c9d1"
     promoter        complement(6257..6262)
                     /note="note: E. coli promoter for tetracycline efflux
                     protein gene"
                     /label="tet promoter"
                     /ApEinfo_fwdcolor="#c6c9d1"
                     /ApEinfo_revcolor="#c6c9d1"
     promoter        complement(6263..6279)
                     /note="note: E. coli promoter for tetracycline efflux
                     protein gene"
                     /label="tet promoter"
                     /ApEinfo_fwdcolor="#c6c9d1"
                     /ApEinfo_revcolor="#c6c9d1"
     promoter        complement(6280..6285)
                     /note="note: E. coli promoter for tetracycline efflux
                     protein gene"
                     /label="tet promoter"
                     /ApEinfo_fwdcolor="#c6c9d1"
                     /ApEinfo_revcolor="#c6c9d1"

ORIGIN
        1 TTCTTGAAGA CGAAAGGGCC TCGTGATACG CCTATTTTTA TAGGTTAATG TCATGATAAT
       61 AATGGTTTCT TAGACGTCAG GTGGCACTTT TCGGGGAAAT GTGCGCGGAA CCCCTATTTG
      121 TTTATTTTTC TAAATACATT CAAATATGTA TCCGCTCATG AGACAATAAC CCTGATAAAT
      181 GCTTCAATAA TATTGAAAAA GGAAGAGTAT GAGTATTCAA CATTTCCGTG TCGCCCTTAT
      241 TCCCTTTTTT GCGGCATTTT GCCTTCCTGT TTTTGCTCAC CCAGAAACGC TGGTGAAAGT
      301 AAAAGATGCT GAAGATCAGT TGGGTGCACG AGTGGGTTAC ATCGAACTGG ATCTCAACAG
      361 CGGTAAGATC CTTGAGAGTT TTCGCCCCGA AGAACGTTTT CCAATGATGA GCACTTTTAA
      421 AGTTCTGCTA TGTGGCGCGG TATTATCCCG TGTTGACGCC GGGCAAGAGC AACTCGGTCG
      481 CCGCATACAC TATTCTCAGA ATGACTTGGT TGAGTACTCA CCAGTCACAG AAAAGCATCT
      541 TACGGATGGC ATGACAGTAA GAGAATTATG CAGTGCTGCC ATAACCATGA GTGATAACAC
      601 TGCGGCCAAC TTACTTCTGA CAACGATCGG AGGACCGAAG GAGCTAACCG CTTTTTTGCA
      661 CAACATGGGG GATCATGTAA CTCGCCTTGA TCGTTGGGAA CCGGAGCTGA ATGAAGCCAT
      721 ACCAAACGAC GAGCGTGACA CCACGATGCC TGCAGCAATG GCAACAACGT TGCGCAAACT
      781 ATTAACTGGC GAACTACTTA CTCTAGCTTC CCGGCAACAA TTAATAGACT GGATGGAGGC
      841 GGATAAAGTT GCAGGACCAC TTCTGCGCTC GGCCCTTCCG GCTGGCTGGT TTATTGCTGA
      901 TAAATCTGGA GCCGGTGAGC GTGGGTCTCG CGGTATCATT GCAGCACTGG GGCCAGATGG
      961 TAAGCCCTCC CGTATCGTAG TTATCTACAC GACGGGGAGT CAGGCAACTA TGGATGAACG
     1021 AAATAGACAG ATCGCTGAGA TAGGTGCCTC ACTGATTAAG CATTGGTAAC TGTCAGACCA
     1081 AGTTTACTCA TATATACTTT AGATTGATTT AAAACTTCAT TTTTAATTTA AAAGGATCTA
     1141 GGTGAAGATC CTTTTTGATA ATCTCATGAC CAAAATCCCT TAACGTGAGT TTTCGTTCCA
     1201 CTGAGCGTCA GACCCCGTAG AAAAGATCAA AGGATCTTCT TGAGATCCTT TTTTTCTGCG
     1261 CGTAATCTGC TGCTTGCAAA CAAAAAAACC ACCGCTACCA GCGGTGGTTT GTTTGCCGGA
     1321 TCAAGAGCTA CCAACTCTTT TTCCGAAGGT AACTGGCTTC AGCAGAGCGC AGATACCAAA
     1381 TACTGTCCTT CTAGTGTAGC CGTAGTTAGG CCACCACTTC AAGAACTCTG TAGCACCGCC
     1441 TACATACCTC GCTCTGCTAA TCCTGTTACC AGTGGCTGCT GCCAGTGGCG ATAAGTCGTG
     1501 TCTTACCGGG TTGGACTCAA GACGATAGTT ACCGGATAAG GCGCAGCGGT CGGGCTGAAC
     1561 GGGGGGTTCG TGCACACAGC CCAGCTTGGA GCGAACGACC TACACCGAAC TGAGATACCT
     1621 ACAGCGTGAG CTATGAGAAA GCGCCACGCT TCCCGAAGGG AGAAAGGCGG ACAGGTATCC
     1681 GGTAAGCGGC AGGGTCGGAA CAGGAGAGCG CACGAGGGAG CTTCCAGGGG GAAACGCCTG
     1741 GTATCTTTAT AGTCCTGTCG GGTTTCGCCA CCTCTGACTT GAGCGTCGAT TTTTGTGATG
     1801 CTCGTCAGGG GGGCGGAGCC TATGGAAAAA CGCCAGCAAC GCGGCCTTTT TACGGTTCCT
     1861 GGCCTTTTGC TGGCCTTTTG CTCACATGTT CTTTCCTGCG TTATCCCCTG ATTCTGTGGA
     1921 TAACCGTATT ACCGCCTTTG AGTGAGCTGA TACCGCTCGC CGCAGCCGAA CGACCGAGCG
     1981 CAGCGAGTCA GTGAGCGAGG AAGCGGAAGA GCGCCTGATG CGGTATTTTC TCCTTACGCA
     2041 TCTGTGCGGT ATTTCACACC GCAATGGTGC ACTCTCAGTA CAATCTGCTC TGATGCCGCA
     2101 TAGTTAAGCC AGTATACACT CCGCTATCGC TACGTGACTG GGTCATGGCT GCGCCCCGAC
     2161 ACCCGCCAAC ACCCGCTGAC GCGCCCTGAC GGGCTTGTCT GCTCCCGGCA TCCGCTTACA
     2221 GACAAGCTGT GACCGTCTCC GGGAGCTGCA TGTGTCAGAG GTTTTCACCG TCATCACCGA
     2281 AACGCGCGAG GCAGCTGCGG TAAAGCTCAT CAGCGTGGTC GTGAAGCGAT TCACAGATGT
     2341 CTGCCTGTTC ATCCGCGTCC AGCTCGTTGA GTTTCTCCAG AAGCGTTAAT GTCTGGCTTC
     2401 TGATAAAGCG GGCCATGTTA AGGGCGGTTT TTTCCTGTTT GGTCACTGAT GCCTCCGTGT
     2461 AAGGGGGATT TCTGTTCATG GGGGTAATGA TACCGATGAA ACGAGAGAGG ATGCTCACGA
     2521 TACGGGTTAC TGATGATGAA CATGCCCGGT TACTGGAACG TTGTGAGGGT AAACAACTGG
     2581 CGGTATGGAT GCGGCGGGAC CAGAGAAAAA TCACTCAGGG TCAATGCCAG CGCTTCGTTA
     2641 ATACAGATGT AGGTGTTCCA CAGGGTAGCC AGCAGCATCC TGCGATGCAG ATCCGGAACA
     2701 TAATGGTGCA GGGCGCTGAC TTCCGCGTTT CCAGACTTTA CGAAACACGG AAACCGAAGA
     2761 CCATTCATGT TGTTGCTCAG GTCGCAGACG TTTTGCAGCA GCAGTCGCTT CACGTTCGCT
     2821 CGCGTATCGG TGATTCATTC TGCTAACCAG TAAGGCAACC CCGCCAGCCT AGCCGGGTCC
     2881 TCAACGACAG GAGCACGATC ATGCGCACCC GTGGCCAGGA CCCAACGCTG CCCGAGATGC
     2941 GCCGCGTGCG GCTGCTGGAG ATGGCGGACG CGATGGATAT GTTCTGCCAA GGGTTGGTTT
     3001 GCGCATTCAC AGTTCTCCGC AAGAATTGAT TGGCTCCAAT TCTTGGAGTG GTGAATCCGT
     3061 TAGCGAGGTG CCGCCGGCTT CCATTCAGGT CGAGGTGGCC CGGCTCCATG CACCGCGACG
     3121 CAACGCGGGG AGGCAGACAA GGTATAGGGC GGCGCCTACA ATCCATGCCA ACCCGTTCCA
     3181 TGTGCTCGCC GAGGCGGCAT AAATCGCCGT GACGATCAGC GGTCCAATGA TCGAAGTTAG
     3241 GCTGGTAAGA GCCGCGAGCG ATCCTTGAAG CTGTCCCTGA TGGTCGTCAT CTACCTGCCT
     3301 GGACAGCATG GCCTGCAACG CGGGCATCCC GATGCCGCCG GAAGCGAGAA GAATCATAAT
     3361 GGGGAAGGCC ATCCAGCCTC GCGTCGCGAA CGCCAGCAAG ACGTAGCCCA GCGCGTCGGC
     3421 CGCCATGCCG GCGATAATGG CCTGCTTCTC GCCGAAACGT TTGGTGGCGG GACCAGTGAC
     3481 GAAGGCTTGA GCGAGGGCGT GCAAGATTCC GAATACCGCA AGCGACAGGC CGATCATCGT
     3541 CGCGCTCCAG CGAAAGCGGT CCTCGCCGAA AATGACCCAG AGCGCTGCCG GCACCTGTCC
     3601 TACGAGTTGC ATGATAAAGA AGACAGTCAT AAGTGCGGCG ACGATAGTCA TGCCCCGCGC
     3661 CCACCGGAAG GAGCTGACTG GGTTGAAGGC TCTCAAGGGC ATCGGTCGAG ATCCCGGTGC
     3721 CTAATGAGTG AGCTAACTTA CATTAATTGC GTTGCGCTCA CTGCCCGCTT TCCAGTCGGG
     3781 AAACTGTCGT GCCAGCTGCA TTAATGAATC GGCCAACGCG CGGGGAGAGG CGGTTTGCGT
     3841 ATTGGGCGCC AGGGTGGTTT TTCTTTTCAC CAGTGAGACG GGCAACAGCT GATTGCCCTT
     3901 CACCGCCTGG CCCTGAGAGA GTTGCAGCAA GCGGTCCACG CTGGTTTGCC CCAGCAGGCG
     3961 AAAATCCTGT TTGATGGTGG TTAACGGCGG GATATAACAT GAGCTGTCTT CGGTATCGTC
     4021 GTATCCCACT ACCGAGATAT CCGCACCAAC GCGCAGCCCG GACTCGGTAA TGGCGCGCAT
     4081 TGCGCCCAGC GCCATCTGAT CGTTGGCAAC CAGCATCGCA GTGGGAACGA TGCCCTCATT
     4141 CAGCATTTGC ATGGTTTGTT GAAAACCGGA CATGGCACTC CAGTCGCCTT CCCGTTCCGC
     4201 TATCGGCTGA ATTTGATTGC GAGTGAGATA TTTATGCCAG CCAGCCAGAC GCAGACGCGC
     4261 CGAGACAGAA CTTAATGGGC CCGCTAACAG CGCGATTTGC TGGTGACCCA ATGCGACCAG
     4321 ATGCTCCACG CCCAGTCGCG TACCGTCTTC ATGGGAGAAA ATAATACTGT TGATGGGTGT
     4381 CTGGTCAGAG ACATCAAGAA ATAACGCCGG AACATTAGTG CAGGCAGCTT CCACAGCAAT
     4441 GGCATCCTGG TCATCCAGCG GATAGTTAAT GATCAGCCCA CTGACGCGTT GCGCGAGAAG
     4501 ATTGTGCACC GCCGCTTTAC AGGCTTCGAC GCCGCTTCGT TCTACCATCG ACACCACCAC
     4561 GCTGGCACCC AGTTGATCGG CGCGAGATTT AATCGCCGCG ACAATTTGCG ACGGCGCGTG
     4621 CAGGGCCAGA CTGGAGGTGG CAACGCCAAT CAGCAACGAC TGTTTGCCCG CCAGTTGTTG
     4681 TGCCACGCGG TTGGGAATGT AATTCAGCTC CGCCATCGCC GCTTCCACTT TTTCCCGCGT
     4741 TTTCGCAGAA ACGTGGCTGG CCTGGTTCAC CACGCGGGAA ACGGTCTGAT AAGAGACACC
     4801 GGCATACTCT GCGACATCGT ATAACGTTAC TGGTTTCACA TTCACCACCC TGAATTGACT
     4861 CTCTTCCGGG CGCTATCATG CCATACCGCG AAAGGTTTTG CGCCATTCGA TGGTGTCCGG
     4921 GATCTCGACG CTCTCCCTTA TGCGACTCCT GCATTAGGAA GCAGCCCAGT AGTAGGTTGA
     4981 GGCCGTTGAG CACCGCCGCC GCAAGGAATG GTGCATGCAA GGAGATGGCG CCCAACAGTC
     5041 CCCCGGCCAC GGGGCCTGCC ACCATACCCA CGCCGAAACA AGCGCTCATG AGCCCGAAGT
     5101 GGCGAGCCCG ATCTTCCCCA TCGGTGATGT CGGCGATATA GGCGCCAGCA ACCGCACCTG
     5161 TGGCGCCGGT GATGCCGGCC ACGATGCGTC CGGCGTAGAG GATCGAGATC TCGATCCCGC
     5221 GAAATTAATA CGACTCACTA TAGGGGAATT GTGAGCGGAT AACAATTCCC CTCTAGAAAT
     5281 AATTTTGTTT AACTTTAAGA AGGAGATATA CCATGGGCAC GATCTCCCGC CGGGGCTTTC
     5341 TGATCGCTCT GCCGCTTTTC GTGGCCGGCT GCTCTTCGAC CGTTCTGAAC AGCCAGACGA
     5401 ATTATGCCGC ACTTCCGGAC GAAAAATTCC CGTTGAAGCA GGTGCCGATC GACAAGATCA
     5461 GGCCGGAGCT CCGCCGCCAG GAAGTGGCCT ACGAAACCAC GCATGCTGCC GGCACCGTGA
     5521 TCGTCGATAC ACCCGCGCGG CGCGCCTATT ACGTCCTCGG CGGCGGCAGG GCGATGCGTT
     5581 ATGGCGTCGG TGTCGGCCGC GAGGGGCTGG CCTTTGCCGG CAACGCCTAT ATCGGCCGCA
     5641 AGGCCGAGTG GCCGAGCTGG ACGCCCACCG AAAACATGCA GCGCCGCGAA GAGCGCTATC
     5701 GCAAGCTCGC CGGCGGCATG CCGGGCGGCC CGAACAACCC GCTCGGTGCG CGGGCGATGT
     5761 ATCTCTTTCG TGGCGGCAAC GACACGCATT TTCGCATCCA CGGCACCAAC CAGCCGCAAT
     5821 CGATTGGTCT TGCCATGTCG AGCGGCTGTG TCCGCATGAT GAACCACGAT GTGATTGACC
     5881 TCTATAGCCG CGTCGAAGTC GGCGCCAGGG TCGTCGTCAT CCAGGCCGGA TCCTAACTGA
     5941 CTAGCTCGAG CACCACCACC ACCACCACTG AGATCCGGCT GCTAACAAAG CCCGAAAGGA
     6001 AGCTGAGTTG GCTGCTGCCA CCGCTGAGCA ATAACTAGCA TAACCCCTTG GGGCCTCTAA
     6061 ACGGGTCTTG AGGGGTTTTT TGCTGAAAGG AGGAACTATA TCCGGATATC CCGCAAGAGG
     6121 CCCGGCAGTA CCGGCATAAC CAAGCCTATG CCTACAGCAT CCAGGGTGAC GGTGCCGAGG
     6181 ATGACGATGA GCGCATTGTT AGATTTCATA CACGGTGCCT GACTGCGTTA GCAATTTAAC
     6241 TGTGATAAAC TACCGCATTA AAGCTTATCG ATGATAAGCT GTCAAACATG AGAA
//
