# Supplementary material for: Rhizobial enzyme reveals pH-driven catalytic switching and ʟ-amino acid incorporation by ʟ,ᴅ-transpeptidases
Source: bioRxiv preprint, doi:10.64898/2026.06.30.735398, version 1 (2026-07-01)
Supplement: File S5. Plasmid Sequences [file 735398_file06.zip › File S5. Plasmid Sequences/LDTs in pET2819/Ldt7.gb]

LOCUS       Ldt7                    6976 bp ds-DNA     circular     13-NOV-2022
DEFINITION  .
FEATURES             Location/Qualifiers
     promoter        104..208
                     /note="gene: bla"
                     /label="AmpR promoter"
                     /ApEinfo_fwdcolor="#c6c9d1"
                     /ApEinfo_revcolor="#c6c9d1"
     CDS             209..277
                     /note="codon_start: 1 gene: bla note: confers resistance
                     to ampicillin, carbenicillin, and related antibiotics 
                     product: β-lactamase transl_table: 1 translation: 
                     MSIQHFRVALIPFFAAFCLPVFA,HPETLVKVKDAEDQLGARVGYIELDLNSGKILESF
                     RPEERFPMMSTFKVLLCGAVLSRVDAGQEQLGRRIHYSQNDLVEYSPVTEKHLTDGMTV
                     RELCSAAITMSDNTAANLLLTTIGGPKELTAFLHNMGDHVTRLDRWEPELNEAIPNDER
                     DTTMPAAMATTLRKLLTGELLTLASRQQLIDWMEADKVAGPLLRSALPAGWFIADKSGA
                     GERGSRGIIAALGPDGKPSRIVVIYTTGSQATMDERNRQIAEIGASLIKHW*"
                     /label="AmpR"
                     /ApEinfo_fwdcolor="#b7e6d7"
                     /ApEinfo_revcolor="#b7e6d7"
     CDS             278..1069
                     /note="codon_start: 1 gene: bla note: confers resistance
                     to ampicillin, carbenicillin, and related antibiotics 
                     product: β-lactamase transl_table: 1 translation: 
                     MSIQHFRVALIPFFAAFCLPVFA,HPETLVKVKDAEDQLGARVGYIELDLNSGKILESF
                     RPEERFPMMSTFKVLLCGAVLSRVDAGQEQLGRRIHYSQNDLVEYSPVTEKHLTDGMTV
                     RELCSAAITMSDNTAANLLLTTIGGPKELTAFLHNMGDHVTRLDRWEPELNEAIPNDER
                     DTTMPAAMATTLRKLLTGELLTLASRQQLIDWMEADKVAGPLLRSALPAGWFIADKSGA
                     GERGSRGIIAALGPDGKPSRIVVIYTTGSQATMDERNRQIAEIGASLIKHW*"
                     /label="AmpR"
                     /ApEinfo_fwdcolor="#b7e6d7"
                     /ApEinfo_revcolor="#b7e6d7"
     rep_origin      1240..1828
                     /note="direction: RIGHT note: high-copy-number
                     ColE1/pMB1/pBR322/pUC origin of replication"
                     /label="ori"
                     /ApEinfo_fwdcolor="#ffef86"
                     /ApEinfo_revcolor="#ffef86"
     misc_feature    2014..2153
                     /note="note: basis of mobility region from pBR322"
                     /label="bom"
                     /ApEinfo_fwdcolor="#b4abac"
                     /ApEinfo_revcolor="#b4abac"
     CDS             complement(2255..2446)
                     /note="codon_start: 1 gene: rop product: Rop protein,
                     which maintains plasmids at low copy number transl_table: 
                     1 translation:
                     VTKQEKTALNMARFIRSQTLTLLEKLNELDADEQADICESLHDHADELYRSCLARFGDD
                     GENL*"
                     /label="rop"
                     /ApEinfo_fwdcolor="#993366"
                     /ApEinfo_revcolor="#993366"
     CDS             complement(3758..4839)
                     /note="codon_start: 1 gene: lacI note: The lac repressor
                     binds to the lac operator to inhibit transcription in E. 
                     coli. This inhibition can be relieved by adding lactose or
                     isopropyl-β-D-thiogalactopyranoside (IPTG). product: lac 
                     repressor transl_table: 1 translation: 
                     VKPVTLYDVAEYAGVSYQTVSRVVNQASHVSAKTREKVEAAMAELNYIPNRVAQQLAGK
                     QSLLIGVATSSLALHAPSQIVAAIKSRADQLGASVVVSMVERSGVEACKAAVHNLLAQR
                     VSGLIINYPLDDQDAIAVEAACTNVPALFLDVSDQTPINSIIFSHEDGTRLGVEHLVAL
                     GHQQIALLAGPLSSVSARLRLAGWHKYLTRNQIQPIAEREGDWSAMSGFQQTMQMLNEG
                     IVPTAMLVANDQMALGAMRAITESGLRVGADISVVGYDDTEDSSCYIPPLTTIKQDFRL
                     LGQTSVDRLLQLSQGQAVKGNQLLPVSLVKRKTTLAPNTQTASPRALADSLMQLARQVS
                     RLESGQ*"
                     /label="lacI"
                     /ApEinfo_fwdcolor="#993366"
                     /ApEinfo_revcolor="#993366"
     promoter        complement(4840..4917)
                     /note="gene: lacI note: "
                     /label="lacI promoter"
                     /ApEinfo_fwdcolor="#c6c9d1"
                     /ApEinfo_revcolor="#c6c9d1"
     promoter        5226..5244
                     /note="note: promoter for bacteriophage T7 RNA polymerase"
                     /label="T7 promoter"
                     /ApEinfo_fwdcolor="#c6c9d1"
                     /ApEinfo_revcolor="#c6c9d1"
     protein_bind    5245..5269
                     /note="bound_moiety: lac repressor encoded by lacI note:
                     The lac repressor binds to the lac operator to inhibit 
                     transcription in E. coli. This inhibition can be relieved
                     by adding lactose or isopropyl-β-D-thiogalactopyranoside
                     (IPTG)."
                     /label="lac operator"
                     /ApEinfo_fwdcolor="#31849b"
                     /ApEinfo_revcolor="#31849b"
     RBS             5284..5306
                     /note="note: efficient ribosome binding site from
                     bacteriophage T7 gene 10 (Olins and Rangwala, 1989)"
                     /label="RBS"
                     /ApEinfo_fwdcolor="#b4abac"
                     /ApEinfo_revcolor="#b4abac"
     primer          5286..5342
                     /note="sequence:
                     TGTTTAACTTTAAGAAGGAGATATACCATGtcgaagaaaaacggaattgaagctctc"
                     /label="Ldt7_fwd"
                     /ApEinfo_fwdcolor="#d6b295"
                     /ApEinfo_revcolor="#d6b295"
     source          5313..6611
                     /label="biovar: viciae 3841"
                     /ApEinfo_fwdcolor="#d6b295"
                     /ApEinfo_revcolor="#d6b295"
                     /mol_type="genomic DNA"
                     /db_xref="taxon:216596"
                     /country="United Kingdom"
                     /organism="Rhizobium leguminosarum bv. viciae 3841"
                     /strain=3841
     gene            5313..6611
                     /label="RL1618A"
                     /ApEinfo_fwdcolor="#75c6a9"
                     /ApEinfo_revcolor="#75c6a9"
     CDS             5313..6614
                     /label="Ldt7"
                     /ApEinfo_fwdcolor="#84b0dc"
                     /ApEinfo_revcolor="#84b0dc"
                     /translation="MSKKNGIEALSRRAFLASAATVGASALAAPAFAQSALDTLINAPR
                     RGNWDDQFDAKAASRTATAMVSNTPILGPQSVASAQQAIMQYQQIAAAGGWPEVNPGDQ
                     RLQLGVSSPSVQALRQRLAITGDLPREAGLSNAFDSYVDGAVKRFQARHGLPADGVLGE
                     FTLKAMNIPADVRLQQLNTNVVRLQTFPEDLGRRHLMVNIPAAYVEAVEDGSVATRHTA
                     VVGRLSRPTHLVNSKIYEVILNPYWTAPRSIVEKDIMPLMRKDPTYLEKNAIRLLDGKG
                     NEVAPETVDWNGEAPNLMFRQDPGKINAMASTKINFYNKNGEYMHDTPQQGLFNKLMRF
                     ESSGCVRVQNVRDLTNWLLRETPGWSRQQMEQVIATGVNTPIKLAAEVPVYFVYISAWG
                     MPDGIVQFRDDIYQMDGNAELALDTTAGMEQPVQ*"
                     /transl_table=11
     primer          complement(6591..6641)
                     /note="sequence:
                     GGTGGTGGTGGTGCTCGAGCTAGTCAGTTActggaccggctgttccattcc"
                     /label="Ldt7_rev"
                     /ApEinfo_fwdcolor="#f8d3a9"
                     /ApEinfo_revcolor="#f8d3a9"
     terminator      6713..6760
                     /note="note: transcription terminator for bacteriophage T7
                     RNA polymerase"
                     /label="T7 terminator"
                     /ApEinfo_fwdcolor="#c6c9d1"
                     /ApEinfo_revcolor="#c6c9d1"
     promoter        complement(6935..6940)
                     /note="note: E. coli promoter for tetracycline efflux
                     protein gene"
                     /label="tet promoter"
                     /ApEinfo_fwdcolor="#c6c9d1"
                     /ApEinfo_revcolor="#c6c9d1"
     promoter        complement(6941..6957)
                     /note="note: E. coli promoter for tetracycline efflux
                     protein gene"
                     /label="tet promoter"
                     /ApEinfo_fwdcolor="#c6c9d1"
                     /ApEinfo_revcolor="#c6c9d1"
     promoter        complement(6958..6963)
                     /note="note: E. coli promoter for tetracycline efflux
                     protein gene"
                     /label="tet promoter"
                     /ApEinfo_fwdcolor="#c6c9d1"
                     /ApEinfo_revcolor="#c6c9d1"

ORIGIN
        1 TTCTTGAAGA CGAAAGGGCC TCGTGATACG CCTATTTTTA TAGGTTAATG TCATGATAAT
       61 AATGGTTTCT TAGACGTCAG GTGGCACTTT TCGGGGAAAT GTGCGCGGAA CCCCTATTTG
      121 TTTATTTTTC TAAATACATT CAAATATGTA TCCGCTCATG AGACAATAAC CCTGATAAAT
      181 GCTTCAATAA TATTGAAAAA GGAAGAGTAT GAGTATTCAA CATTTCCGTG TCGCCCTTAT
      241 TCCCTTTTTT GCGGCATTTT GCCTTCCTGT TTTTGCTCAC CCAGAAACGC TGGTGAAAGT
      301 AAAAGATGCT GAAGATCAGT TGGGTGCACG AGTGGGTTAC ATCGAACTGG ATCTCAACAG
      361 CGGTAAGATC CTTGAGAGTT TTCGCCCCGA AGAACGTTTT CCAATGATGA GCACTTTTAA
      421 AGTTCTGCTA TGTGGCGCGG TATTATCCCG TGTTGACGCC GGGCAAGAGC AACTCGGTCG
      481 CCGCATACAC TATTCTCAGA ATGACTTGGT TGAGTACTCA CCAGTCACAG AAAAGCATCT
      541 TACGGATGGC ATGACAGTAA GAGAATTATG CAGTGCTGCC ATAACCATGA GTGATAACAC
      601 TGCGGCCAAC TTACTTCTGA CAACGATCGG AGGACCGAAG GAGCTAACCG CTTTTTTGCA
      661 CAACATGGGG GATCATGTAA CTCGCCTTGA TCGTTGGGAA CCGGAGCTGA ATGAAGCCAT
      721 ACCAAACGAC GAGCGTGACA CCACGATGCC TGCAGCAATG GCAACAACGT TGCGCAAACT
      781 ATTAACTGGC GAACTACTTA CTCTAGCTTC CCGGCAACAA TTAATAGACT GGATGGAGGC
      841 GGATAAAGTT GCAGGACCAC TTCTGCGCTC GGCCCTTCCG GCTGGCTGGT TTATTGCTGA
      901 TAAATCTGGA GCCGGTGAGC GTGGGTCTCG CGGTATCATT GCAGCACTGG GGCCAGATGG
      961 TAAGCCCTCC CGTATCGTAG TTATCTACAC GACGGGGAGT CAGGCAACTA TGGATGAACG
     1021 AAATAGACAG ATCGCTGAGA TAGGTGCCTC ACTGATTAAG CATTGGTAAC TGTCAGACCA
     1081 AGTTTACTCA TATATACTTT AGATTGATTT AAAACTTCAT TTTTAATTTA AAAGGATCTA
     1141 GGTGAAGATC CTTTTTGATA ATCTCATGAC CAAAATCCCT TAACGTGAGT TTTCGTTCCA
     1201 CTGAGCGTCA GACCCCGTAG AAAAGATCAA AGGATCTTCT TGAGATCCTT TTTTTCTGCG
     1261 CGTAATCTGC TGCTTGCAAA CAAAAAAACC ACCGCTACCA GCGGTGGTTT GTTTGCCGGA
     1321 TCAAGAGCTA CCAACTCTTT TTCCGAAGGT AACTGGCTTC AGCAGAGCGC AGATACCAAA
     1381 TACTGTCCTT CTAGTGTAGC CGTAGTTAGG CCACCACTTC AAGAACTCTG TAGCACCGCC
     1441 TACATACCTC GCTCTGCTAA TCCTGTTACC AGTGGCTGCT GCCAGTGGCG ATAAGTCGTG
     1501 TCTTACCGGG TTGGACTCAA GACGATAGTT ACCGGATAAG GCGCAGCGGT CGGGCTGAAC
     1561 GGGGGGTTCG TGCACACAGC CCAGCTTGGA GCGAACGACC TACACCGAAC TGAGATACCT
     1621 ACAGCGTGAG CTATGAGAAA GCGCCACGCT TCCCGAAGGG AGAAAGGCGG ACAGGTATCC
     1681 GGTAAGCGGC AGGGTCGGAA CAGGAGAGCG CACGAGGGAG CTTCCAGGGG GAAACGCCTG
     1741 GTATCTTTAT AGTCCTGTCG GGTTTCGCCA CCTCTGACTT GAGCGTCGAT TTTTGTGATG
     1801 CTCGTCAGGG GGGCGGAGCC TATGGAAAAA CGCCAGCAAC GCGGCCTTTT TACGGTTCCT
     1861 GGCCTTTTGC TGGCCTTTTG CTCACATGTT CTTTCCTGCG TTATCCCCTG ATTCTGTGGA
     1921 TAACCGTATT ACCGCCTTTG AGTGAGCTGA TACCGCTCGC CGCAGCCGAA CGACCGAGCG
     1981 CAGCGAGTCA GTGAGCGAGG AAGCGGAAGA GCGCCTGATG CGGTATTTTC TCCTTACGCA
     2041 TCTGTGCGGT ATTTCACACC GCAATGGTGC ACTCTCAGTA CAATCTGCTC TGATGCCGCA
     2101 TAGTTAAGCC AGTATACACT CCGCTATCGC TACGTGACTG GGTCATGGCT GCGCCCCGAC
     2161 ACCCGCCAAC ACCCGCTGAC GCGCCCTGAC GGGCTTGTCT GCTCCCGGCA TCCGCTTACA
     2221 GACAAGCTGT GACCGTCTCC GGGAGCTGCA TGTGTCAGAG GTTTTCACCG TCATCACCGA
     2281 AACGCGCGAG GCAGCTGCGG TAAAGCTCAT CAGCGTGGTC GTGAAGCGAT TCACAGATGT
     2341 CTGCCTGTTC ATCCGCGTCC AGCTCGTTGA GTTTCTCCAG AAGCGTTAAT GTCTGGCTTC
     2401 TGATAAAGCG GGCCATGTTA AGGGCGGTTT TTTCCTGTTT GGTCACTGAT GCCTCCGTGT
     2461 AAGGGGGATT TCTGTTCATG GGGGTAATGA TACCGATGAA ACGAGAGAGG ATGCTCACGA
     2521 TACGGGTTAC TGATGATGAA CATGCCCGGT TACTGGAACG TTGTGAGGGT AAACAACTGG
     2581 CGGTATGGAT GCGGCGGGAC CAGAGAAAAA TCACTCAGGG TCAATGCCAG CGCTTCGTTA
     2641 ATACAGATGT AGGTGTTCCA CAGGGTAGCC AGCAGCATCC TGCGATGCAG ATCCGGAACA
     2701 TAATGGTGCA GGGCGCTGAC TTCCGCGTTT CCAGACTTTA CGAAACACGG AAACCGAAGA
     2761 CCATTCATGT TGTTGCTCAG GTCGCAGACG TTTTGCAGCA GCAGTCGCTT CACGTTCGCT
     2821 CGCGTATCGG TGATTCATTC TGCTAACCAG TAAGGCAACC CCGCCAGCCT AGCCGGGTCC
     2881 TCAACGACAG GAGCACGATC ATGCGCACCC GTGGCCAGGA CCCAACGCTG CCCGAGATGC
     2941 GCCGCGTGCG GCTGCTGGAG ATGGCGGACG CGATGGATAT GTTCTGCCAA GGGTTGGTTT
     3001 GCGCATTCAC AGTTCTCCGC AAGAATTGAT TGGCTCCAAT TCTTGGAGTG GTGAATCCGT
     3061 TAGCGAGGTG CCGCCGGCTT CCATTCAGGT CGAGGTGGCC CGGCTCCATG CACCGCGACG
     3121 CAACGCGGGG AGGCAGACAA GGTATAGGGC GGCGCCTACA ATCCATGCCA ACCCGTTCCA
     3181 TGTGCTCGCC GAGGCGGCAT AAATCGCCGT GACGATCAGC GGTCCAATGA TCGAAGTTAG
     3241 GCTGGTAAGA GCCGCGAGCG ATCCTTGAAG CTGTCCCTGA TGGTCGTCAT CTACCTGCCT
     3301 GGACAGCATG GCCTGCAACG CGGGCATCCC GATGCCGCCG GAAGCGAGAA GAATCATAAT
     3361 GGGGAAGGCC ATCCAGCCTC GCGTCGCGAA CGCCAGCAAG ACGTAGCCCA GCGCGTCGGC
     3421 CGCCATGCCG GCGATAATGG CCTGCTTCTC GCCGAAACGT TTGGTGGCGG GACCAGTGAC
     3481 GAAGGCTTGA GCGAGGGCGT GCAAGATTCC GAATACCGCA AGCGACAGGC CGATCATCGT
     3541 CGCGCTCCAG CGAAAGCGGT CCTCGCCGAA AATGACCCAG AGCGCTGCCG GCACCTGTCC
     3601 TACGAGTTGC ATGATAAAGA AGACAGTCAT AAGTGCGGCG ACGATAGTCA TGCCCCGCGC
     3661 CCACCGGAAG GAGCTGACTG GGTTGAAGGC TCTCAAGGGC ATCGGTCGAG ATCCCGGTGC
     3721 CTAATGAGTG AGCTAACTTA CATTAATTGC GTTGCGCTCA CTGCCCGCTT TCCAGTCGGG
     3781 AAACTGTCGT GCCAGCTGCA TTAATGAATC GGCCAACGCG CGGGGAGAGG CGGTTTGCGT
     3841 ATTGGGCGCC AGGGTGGTTT TTCTTTTCAC CAGTGAGACG GGCAACAGCT GATTGCCCTT
     3901 CACCGCCTGG CCCTGAGAGA GTTGCAGCAA GCGGTCCACG CTGGTTTGCC CCAGCAGGCG
     3961 AAAATCCTGT TTGATGGTGG TTAACGGCGG GATATAACAT GAGCTGTCTT CGGTATCGTC
     4021 GTATCCCACT ACCGAGATAT CCGCACCAAC GCGCAGCCCG GACTCGGTAA TGGCGCGCAT
     4081 TGCGCCCAGC GCCATCTGAT CGTTGGCAAC CAGCATCGCA GTGGGAACGA TGCCCTCATT
     4141 CAGCATTTGC ATGGTTTGTT GAAAACCGGA CATGGCACTC CAGTCGCCTT CCCGTTCCGC
     4201 TATCGGCTGA ATTTGATTGC GAGTGAGATA TTTATGCCAG CCAGCCAGAC GCAGACGCGC
     4261 CGAGACAGAA CTTAATGGGC CCGCTAACAG CGCGATTTGC TGGTGACCCA ATGCGACCAG
     4321 ATGCTCCACG CCCAGTCGCG TACCGTCTTC ATGGGAGAAA ATAATACTGT TGATGGGTGT
     4381 CTGGTCAGAG ACATCAAGAA ATAACGCCGG AACATTAGTG CAGGCAGCTT CCACAGCAAT
     4441 GGCATCCTGG TCATCCAGCG GATAGTTAAT GATCAGCCCA CTGACGCGTT GCGCGAGAAG
     4501 ATTGTGCACC GCCGCTTTAC AGGCTTCGAC GCCGCTTCGT TCTACCATCG ACACCACCAC
     4561 GCTGGCACCC AGTTGATCGG CGCGAGATTT AATCGCCGCG ACAATTTGCG ACGGCGCGTG
     4621 CAGGGCCAGA CTGGAGGTGG CAACGCCAAT CAGCAACGAC TGTTTGCCCG CCAGTTGTTG
     4681 TGCCACGCGG TTGGGAATGT AATTCAGCTC CGCCATCGCC GCTTCCACTT TTTCCCGCGT
     4741 TTTCGCAGAA ACGTGGCTGG CCTGGTTCAC CACGCGGGAA ACGGTCTGAT AAGAGACACC
     4801 GGCATACTCT GCGACATCGT ATAACGTTAC TGGTTTCACA TTCACCACCC TGAATTGACT
     4861 CTCTTCCGGG CGCTATCATG CCATACCGCG AAAGGTTTTG CGCCATTCGA TGGTGTCCGG
     4921 GATCTCGACG CTCTCCCTTA TGCGACTCCT GCATTAGGAA GCAGCCCAGT AGTAGGTTGA
     4981 GGCCGTTGAG CACCGCCGCC GCAAGGAATG GTGCATGCAA GGAGATGGCG CCCAACAGTC
     5041 CCCCGGCCAC GGGGCCTGCC ACCATACCCA CGCCGAAACA AGCGCTCATG AGCCCGAAGT
     5101 GGCGAGCCCG ATCTTCCCCA TCGGTGATGT CGGCGATATA GGCGCCAGCA ACCGCACCTG
     5161 TGGCGCCGGT GATGCCGGCC ACGATGCGTC CGGCGTAGAG GATCGAGATC TCGATCCCGC
     5221 GAAATTAATA CGACTCACTA TAGGGGAATT GTGAGCGGAT AACAATTCCC CTCTAGAAAT
     5281 AATTTTGTTT AACTTTAAGA AGGAGATATA CCATGTCGAA GAAAAACGGA ATTGAAGCTC
     5341 TCTCGCGCCG CGCCTTCCTT GCGTCCGCGG CAACGGTTGG CGCCAGCGCG CTTGCCGCGC
     5401 CGGCATTCGC GCAATCGGCG CTCGATACGC TGATCAATGC GCCGCGCCGC GGCAACTGGG
     5461 ACGACCAGTT CGACGCCAAG GCGGCGTCGC GCACGGCGAC CGCCATGGTT TCCAACACGC
     5521 CGATCCTCGG GCCTCAATCG GTTGCGAGCG CCCAGCAGGC AATCATGCAG TATCAGCAGA
     5581 TCGCCGCAGC CGGCGGCTGG CCTGAGGTCA ACCCCGGTGA CCAGCGCCTG CAGCTCGGCG
     5641 TCAGCTCTCC TTCCGTCCAG GCGCTGCGCC AGCGCCTTGC GATCACCGGC GATCTGCCGC
     5701 GCGAAGCCGG CCTGTCCAAC GCCTTCGATT CTTATGTCGA TGGCGCCGTC AAGCGTTTCC
     5761 AGGCGCGTCA TGGCCTGCCG GCCGATGGCG TTCTCGGCGA ATTCACGCTG AAGGCGATGA
     5821 ATATCCCCGC CGATGTCCGC CTGCAGCAGC TGAACACCAA TGTCGTCCGT CTGCAGACCT
     5881 TCCCTGAAGA CTTGGGCCGC CGTCACCTGA TGGTCAACAT CCCGGCCGCC TATGTGGAGG
     5941 CTGTTGAAGA CGGCAGCGTC GCGACGCGCC ACACAGCGGT TGTCGGCCGT CTCAGCCGCC
     6001 CGACGCATCT CGTCAATTCG AAGATTTACG AGGTCATCCT CAATCCTTAT TGGACTGCGC
     6061 CGCGCTCGAT CGTCGAGAAA GACATCATGC CGCTGATGCG CAAGGATCCG ACCTATCTCG
     6121 AAAAGAATGC CATTCGTCTG CTCGACGGCA AGGGCAATGA AGTCGCCCCC GAGACCGTCG
     6181 ACTGGAACGG CGAGGCGCCG AACCTGATGT TCCGTCAGGA CCCCGGCAAG ATCAACGCCA
     6241 TGGCGTCGAC GAAGATCAAC TTCTACAACA AGAACGGCGA GTATATGCAC GACACGCCGC
     6301 AGCAGGGTCT GTTCAACAAG CTGATGCGCT TCGAATCGTC GGGCTGCGTC CGCGTCCAGA
     6361 ACGTACGCGA CCTGACGAAC TGGCTGCTGC GCGAGACTCC CGGCTGGAGC CGCCAGCAGA
     6421 TGGAGCAGGT GATCGCAACC GGCGTCAACA CGCCGATCAA ACTTGCCGCG GAAGTTCCGG
     6481 TTTATTTCGT CTATATCTCT GCCTGGGGCA TGCCCGACGG CATCGTCCAG TTCCGTGACG
     6541 ACATCTATCA GATGGACGGC AATGCCGAGC TGGCGCTCGA CACCACGGCG GGAATGGAAC
     6601 AGCCGGTCCA GTAACTGACT AGCTCGAGCA CCACCACCAC CACCACTGAG ATCCGGCTGC
     6661 TAACAAAGCC CGAAAGGAAG CTGAGTTGGC TGCTGCCACC GCTGAGCAAT AACTAGCATA
     6721 ACCCCTTGGG GCCTCTAAAC GGGTCTTGAG GGGTTTTTTG CTGAAAGGAG GAACTATATC
     6781 CGGATATCCC GCAAGAGGCC CGGCAGTACC GGCATAACCA AGCCTATGCC TACAGCATCC
     6841 AGGGTGACGG TGCCGAGGAT GACGATGAGC GCATTGTTAG ATTTCATACA CGGTGCCTGA
     6901 CTGCGTTAGC AATTTAACTG TGATAAACTA CCGCATTAAA GCTTATCGAT GATAAGCTGT
     6961 CAAACATGAG AA
//
