# Supplementary material for: Rhizobial enzyme reveals pH-driven catalytic switching and ʟ-amino acid incorporation by ʟ,ᴅ-transpeptidases
Source: bioRxiv preprint, doi:10.64898/2026.06.30.735398, version 1 (2026-07-01)
Supplement: File S5. Plasmid Sequences [file 735398_file06.zip › File S5. Plasmid Sequences/LDTs in pET2819/Ldt8.gb]

LOCUS       Ldt8                    6955 bp ds-DNA     circular     13-NOV-2022
DEFINITION  .
FEATURES             Location/Qualifiers
     promoter        104..208
                     /note="gene: bla"
                     /label="AmpR promoter"
                     /ApEinfo_fwdcolor="#c6c9d1"
                     /ApEinfo_revcolor="#c6c9d1"
     CDS             209..277
                     /note="codon_start: 1 gene: bla note: confers resistance
                     to ampicillin, carbenicillin, and related antibiotics 
                     product: β-lactamase transl_table: 1 translation: 
                     MSIQHFRVALIPFFAAFCLPVFA,HPETLVKVKDAEDQLGARVGYIELDLNSGKILESF
                     RPEERFPMMSTFKVLLCGAVLSRVDAGQEQLGRRIHYSQNDLVEYSPVTEKHLTDGMTV
                     RELCSAAITMSDNTAANLLLTTIGGPKELTAFLHNMGDHVTRLDRWEPELNEAIPNDER
                     DTTMPAAMATTLRKLLTGELLTLASRQQLIDWMEADKVAGPLLRSALPAGWFIADKSGA
                     GERGSRGIIAALGPDGKPSRIVVIYTTGSQATMDERNRQIAEIGASLIKHW*"
                     /label="AmpR"
                     /ApEinfo_fwdcolor="#b7e6d7"
                     /ApEinfo_revcolor="#b7e6d7"
     CDS             278..1069
                     /note="codon_start: 1 gene: bla note: confers resistance
                     to ampicillin, carbenicillin, and related antibiotics 
                     product: β-lactamase transl_table: 1 translation: 
                     MSIQHFRVALIPFFAAFCLPVFA,HPETLVKVKDAEDQLGARVGYIELDLNSGKILESF
                     RPEERFPMMSTFKVLLCGAVLSRVDAGQEQLGRRIHYSQNDLVEYSPVTEKHLTDGMTV
                     RELCSAAITMSDNTAANLLLTTIGGPKELTAFLHNMGDHVTRLDRWEPELNEAIPNDER
                     DTTMPAAMATTLRKLLTGELLTLASRQQLIDWMEADKVAGPLLRSALPAGWFIADKSGA
                     GERGSRGIIAALGPDGKPSRIVVIYTTGSQATMDERNRQIAEIGASLIKHW*"
                     /label="AmpR"
                     /ApEinfo_fwdcolor="#b7e6d7"
                     /ApEinfo_revcolor="#b7e6d7"
     rep_origin      1240..1828
                     /note="direction: RIGHT note: high-copy-number
                     ColE1/pMB1/pBR322/pUC origin of replication"
                     /label="ori"
                     /ApEinfo_fwdcolor="#ffef86"
                     /ApEinfo_revcolor="#ffef86"
     misc_feature    2014..2153
                     /note="note: basis of mobility region from pBR322"
                     /label="bom"
                     /ApEinfo_fwdcolor="#b4abac"
                     /ApEinfo_revcolor="#b4abac"
     CDS             complement(2255..2446)
                     /note="codon_start: 1 gene: rop product: Rop protein,
                     which maintains plasmids at low copy number transl_table: 
                     1 translation:
                     VTKQEKTALNMARFIRSQTLTLLEKLNELDADEQADICESLHDHADELYRSCLARFGDD
                     GENL*"
                     /label="rop"
                     /ApEinfo_fwdcolor="#993366"
                     /ApEinfo_revcolor="#993366"
     CDS             complement(3758..4839)
                     /note="codon_start: 1 gene: lacI note: The lac repressor
                     binds to the lac operator to inhibit transcription in E. 
                     coli. This inhibition can be relieved by adding lactose or
                     isopropyl-β-D-thiogalactopyranoside (IPTG). product: lac 
                     repressor transl_table: 1 translation: 
                     VKPVTLYDVAEYAGVSYQTVSRVVNQASHVSAKTREKVEAAMAELNYIPNRVAQQLAGK
                     QSLLIGVATSSLALHAPSQIVAAIKSRADQLGASVVVSMVERSGVEACKAAVHNLLAQR
                     VSGLIINYPLDDQDAIAVEAACTNVPALFLDVSDQTPINSIIFSHEDGTRLGVEHLVAL
                     GHQQIALLAGPLSSVSARLRLAGWHKYLTRNQIQPIAEREGDWSAMSGFQQTMQMLNEG
                     IVPTAMLVANDQMALGAMRAITESGLRVGADISVVGYDDTEDSSCYIPPLTTIKQDFRL
                     LGQTSVDRLLQLSQGQAVKGNQLLPVSLVKRKTTLAPNTQTASPRALADSLMQLARQVS
                     RLESGQ*"
                     /label="lacI"
                     /ApEinfo_fwdcolor="#993366"
                     /ApEinfo_revcolor="#993366"
     promoter        complement(4840..4917)
                     /note="gene: lacI note: "
                     /label="lacI promoter"
                     /ApEinfo_fwdcolor="#c6c9d1"
                     /ApEinfo_revcolor="#c6c9d1"
     promoter        5226..5244
                     /note="note: promoter for bacteriophage T7 RNA polymerase"
                     /label="T7 promoter"
                     /ApEinfo_fwdcolor="#c6c9d1"
                     /ApEinfo_revcolor="#c6c9d1"
     protein_bind    5245..5269
                     /note="bound_moiety: lac repressor encoded by lacI note:
                     The lac repressor binds to the lac operator to inhibit 
                     transcription in E. coli. This inhibition can be relieved
                     by adding lactose or isopropyl-β-D-thiogalactopyranoside
                     (IPTG)."
                     /label="lac operator"
                     /ApEinfo_fwdcolor="#31849b"
                     /ApEinfo_revcolor="#31849b"
     RBS             5284..5306
                     /note="note: efficient ribosome binding site from
                     bacteriophage T7 gene 10 (Olins and Rangwala, 1989)"
                     /label="RBS"
                     /ApEinfo_fwdcolor="#b4abac"
                     /ApEinfo_revcolor="#b4abac"
     CDS             5313..6593
                     /label="Ldt8"
                     /ApEinfo_fwdcolor="#84b0dc"
                     /ApEinfo_revcolor="#84b0dc"
                     /translation="MGRMVGIMFSRLVFGLGLLSATALVHPALAADARTLQIIVSKDKQ
                     SLAVYDGTEVVATSKVSTGKDGHTTPSGIFSVLEKQKYHESNLYSNAPMPFMQRLTWSG
                     IALHESNSVPRYPASHGCVRMPGAFAKMLYGMTDRGVPVIISDGELAPQPIEHPTLFHP
                     DAPAMPLLSDVELRPSMPDSPEKPVQVAMNDTAAMPMPAAPPIAAPEPEPPSEPISMLV
                     TRRTLRETVIDIQTLLNQLGFSAGNPDGLLGPSTVQAIKAFKTLRPMEFAADRSLVSDT
                     LLREVYAAAGRGEPPNGVIMVRQAFKPLFEAPVTIADPGLALGTHFFTLHAVDAKAGTA
                     DWLGITLTNNLSRETMKRLGITNQESSIITGKPIARSLSRITIPDETRRKIDALIAPGS
                     TLTISDTGLGRETGEGTDFITITRGGS*"
                     /transl_table=11
     gene            5319..6584
                     /label="RL1724"
                     /ApEinfo_fwdcolor="#faac61"
                     /ApEinfo_revcolor="#faac61"
     source          complement(5319..6584)
                     /label="biovar: viciae 3841"
                     /ApEinfo_fwdcolor="#d6b295"
                     /ApEinfo_revcolor="#d6b295"
                     /mol_type="genomic DNA"
                     /db_xref="taxon:216596"
                     /country="United Kingdom"
                     /organism="Rhizobium leguminosarum bv. viciae 3841"
                     /strain=3841
     terminator      6692..6739
                     /note="note: transcription terminator for bacteriophage T7
                     RNA polymerase"
                     /label="T7 terminator"
                     /ApEinfo_fwdcolor="#c6c9d1"
                     /ApEinfo_revcolor="#c6c9d1"
     promoter        complement(6914..6919)
                     /note="note: E. coli promoter for tetracycline efflux
                     protein gene"
                     /label="tet promoter"
                     /ApEinfo_fwdcolor="#c6c9d1"
                     /ApEinfo_revcolor="#c6c9d1"
     promoter        complement(6920..6936)
                     /note="note: E. coli promoter for tetracycline efflux
                     protein gene"
                     /label="tet promoter"
                     /ApEinfo_fwdcolor="#c6c9d1"
                     /ApEinfo_revcolor="#c6c9d1"
     promoter        complement(6937..6942)
                     /note="note: E. coli promoter for tetracycline efflux
                     protein gene"
                     /label="tet promoter"
                     /ApEinfo_fwdcolor="#c6c9d1"
                     /ApEinfo_revcolor="#c6c9d1"

ORIGIN
        1 TTCTTGAAGA CGAAAGGGCC TCGTGATACG CCTATTTTTA TAGGTTAATG TCATGATAAT
       61 AATGGTTTCT TAGACGTCAG GTGGCACTTT TCGGGGAAAT GTGCGCGGAA CCCCTATTTG
      121 TTTATTTTTC TAAATACATT CAAATATGTA TCCGCTCATG AGACAATAAC CCTGATAAAT
      181 GCTTCAATAA TATTGAAAAA GGAAGAGTAT GAGTATTCAA CATTTCCGTG TCGCCCTTAT
      241 TCCCTTTTTT GCGGCATTTT GCCTTCCTGT TTTTGCTCAC CCAGAAACGC TGGTGAAAGT
      301 AAAAGATGCT GAAGATCAGT TGGGTGCACG AGTGGGTTAC ATCGAACTGG ATCTCAACAG
      361 CGGTAAGATC CTTGAGAGTT TTCGCCCCGA AGAACGTTTT CCAATGATGA GCACTTTTAA
      421 AGTTCTGCTA TGTGGCGCGG TATTATCCCG TGTTGACGCC GGGCAAGAGC AACTCGGTCG
      481 CCGCATACAC TATTCTCAGA ATGACTTGGT TGAGTACTCA CCAGTCACAG AAAAGCATCT
      541 TACGGATGGC ATGACAGTAA GAGAATTATG CAGTGCTGCC ATAACCATGA GTGATAACAC
      601 TGCGGCCAAC TTACTTCTGA CAACGATCGG AGGACCGAAG GAGCTAACCG CTTTTTTGCA
      661 CAACATGGGG GATCATGTAA CTCGCCTTGA TCGTTGGGAA CCGGAGCTGA ATGAAGCCAT
      721 ACCAAACGAC GAGCGTGACA CCACGATGCC TGCAGCAATG GCAACAACGT TGCGCAAACT
      781 ATTAACTGGC GAACTACTTA CTCTAGCTTC CCGGCAACAA TTAATAGACT GGATGGAGGC
      841 GGATAAAGTT GCAGGACCAC TTCTGCGCTC GGCCCTTCCG GCTGGCTGGT TTATTGCTGA
      901 TAAATCTGGA GCCGGTGAGC GTGGGTCTCG CGGTATCATT GCAGCACTGG GGCCAGATGG
      961 TAAGCCCTCC CGTATCGTAG TTATCTACAC GACGGGGAGT CAGGCAACTA TGGATGAACG
     1021 AAATAGACAG ATCGCTGAGA TAGGTGCCTC ACTGATTAAG CATTGGTAAC TGTCAGACCA
     1081 AGTTTACTCA TATATACTTT AGATTGATTT AAAACTTCAT TTTTAATTTA AAAGGATCTA
     1141 GGTGAAGATC CTTTTTGATA ATCTCATGAC CAAAATCCCT TAACGTGAGT TTTCGTTCCA
     1201 CTGAGCGTCA GACCCCGTAG AAAAGATCAA AGGATCTTCT TGAGATCCTT TTTTTCTGCG
     1261 CGTAATCTGC TGCTTGCAAA CAAAAAAACC ACCGCTACCA GCGGTGGTTT GTTTGCCGGA
     1321 TCAAGAGCTA CCAACTCTTT TTCCGAAGGT AACTGGCTTC AGCAGAGCGC AGATACCAAA
     1381 TACTGTCCTT CTAGTGTAGC CGTAGTTAGG CCACCACTTC AAGAACTCTG TAGCACCGCC
     1441 TACATACCTC GCTCTGCTAA TCCTGTTACC AGTGGCTGCT GCCAGTGGCG ATAAGTCGTG
     1501 TCTTACCGGG TTGGACTCAA GACGATAGTT ACCGGATAAG GCGCAGCGGT CGGGCTGAAC
     1561 GGGGGGTTCG TGCACACAGC CCAGCTTGGA GCGAACGACC TACACCGAAC TGAGATACCT
     1621 ACAGCGTGAG CTATGAGAAA GCGCCACGCT TCCCGAAGGG AGAAAGGCGG ACAGGTATCC
     1681 GGTAAGCGGC AGGGTCGGAA CAGGAGAGCG CACGAGGGAG CTTCCAGGGG GAAACGCCTG
     1741 GTATCTTTAT AGTCCTGTCG GGTTTCGCCA CCTCTGACTT GAGCGTCGAT TTTTGTGATG
     1801 CTCGTCAGGG GGGCGGAGCC TATGGAAAAA CGCCAGCAAC GCGGCCTTTT TACGGTTCCT
     1861 GGCCTTTTGC TGGCCTTTTG CTCACATGTT CTTTCCTGCG TTATCCCCTG ATTCTGTGGA
     1921 TAACCGTATT ACCGCCTTTG AGTGAGCTGA TACCGCTCGC CGCAGCCGAA CGACCGAGCG
     1981 CAGCGAGTCA GTGAGCGAGG AAGCGGAAGA GCGCCTGATG CGGTATTTTC TCCTTACGCA
     2041 TCTGTGCGGT ATTTCACACC GCAATGGTGC ACTCTCAGTA CAATCTGCTC TGATGCCGCA
     2101 TAGTTAAGCC AGTATACACT CCGCTATCGC TACGTGACTG GGTCATGGCT GCGCCCCGAC
     2161 ACCCGCCAAC ACCCGCTGAC GCGCCCTGAC GGGCTTGTCT GCTCCCGGCA TCCGCTTACA
     2221 GACAAGCTGT GACCGTCTCC GGGAGCTGCA TGTGTCAGAG GTTTTCACCG TCATCACCGA
     2281 AACGCGCGAG GCAGCTGCGG TAAAGCTCAT CAGCGTGGTC GTGAAGCGAT TCACAGATGT
     2341 CTGCCTGTTC ATCCGCGTCC AGCTCGTTGA GTTTCTCCAG AAGCGTTAAT GTCTGGCTTC
     2401 TGATAAAGCG GGCCATGTTA AGGGCGGTTT TTTCCTGTTT GGTCACTGAT GCCTCCGTGT
     2461 AAGGGGGATT TCTGTTCATG GGGGTAATGA TACCGATGAA ACGAGAGAGG ATGCTCACGA
     2521 TACGGGTTAC TGATGATGAA CATGCCCGGT TACTGGAACG TTGTGAGGGT AAACAACTGG
     2581 CGGTATGGAT GCGGCGGGAC CAGAGAAAAA TCACTCAGGG TCAATGCCAG CGCTTCGTTA
     2641 ATACAGATGT AGGTGTTCCA CAGGGTAGCC AGCAGCATCC TGCGATGCAG ATCCGGAACA
     2701 TAATGGTGCA GGGCGCTGAC TTCCGCGTTT CCAGACTTTA CGAAACACGG AAACCGAAGA
     2761 CCATTCATGT TGTTGCTCAG GTCGCAGACG TTTTGCAGCA GCAGTCGCTT CACGTTCGCT
     2821 CGCGTATCGG TGATTCATTC TGCTAACCAG TAAGGCAACC CCGCCAGCCT AGCCGGGTCC
     2881 TCAACGACAG GAGCACGATC ATGCGCACCC GTGGCCAGGA CCCAACGCTG CCCGAGATGC
     2941 GCCGCGTGCG GCTGCTGGAG ATGGCGGACG CGATGGATAT GTTCTGCCAA GGGTTGGTTT
     3001 GCGCATTCAC AGTTCTCCGC AAGAATTGAT TGGCTCCAAT TCTTGGAGTG GTGAATCCGT
     3061 TAGCGAGGTG CCGCCGGCTT CCATTCAGGT CGAGGTGGCC CGGCTCCATG CACCGCGACG
     3121 CAACGCGGGG AGGCAGACAA GGTATAGGGC GGCGCCTACA ATCCATGCCA ACCCGTTCCA
     3181 TGTGCTCGCC GAGGCGGCAT AAATCGCCGT GACGATCAGC GGTCCAATGA TCGAAGTTAG
     3241 GCTGGTAAGA GCCGCGAGCG ATCCTTGAAG CTGTCCCTGA TGGTCGTCAT CTACCTGCCT
     3301 GGACAGCATG GCCTGCAACG CGGGCATCCC GATGCCGCCG GAAGCGAGAA GAATCATAAT
     3361 GGGGAAGGCC ATCCAGCCTC GCGTCGCGAA CGCCAGCAAG ACGTAGCCCA GCGCGTCGGC
     3421 CGCCATGCCG GCGATAATGG CCTGCTTCTC GCCGAAACGT TTGGTGGCGG GACCAGTGAC
     3481 GAAGGCTTGA GCGAGGGCGT GCAAGATTCC GAATACCGCA AGCGACAGGC CGATCATCGT
     3541 CGCGCTCCAG CGAAAGCGGT CCTCGCCGAA AATGACCCAG AGCGCTGCCG GCACCTGTCC
     3601 TACGAGTTGC ATGATAAAGA AGACAGTCAT AAGTGCGGCG ACGATAGTCA TGCCCCGCGC
     3661 CCACCGGAAG GAGCTGACTG GGTTGAAGGC TCTCAAGGGC ATCGGTCGAG ATCCCGGTGC
     3721 CTAATGAGTG AGCTAACTTA CATTAATTGC GTTGCGCTCA CTGCCCGCTT TCCAGTCGGG
     3781 AAACTGTCGT GCCAGCTGCA TTAATGAATC GGCCAACGCG CGGGGAGAGG CGGTTTGCGT
     3841 ATTGGGCGCC AGGGTGGTTT TTCTTTTCAC CAGTGAGACG GGCAACAGCT GATTGCCCTT
     3901 CACCGCCTGG CCCTGAGAGA GTTGCAGCAA GCGGTCCACG CTGGTTTGCC CCAGCAGGCG
     3961 AAAATCCTGT TTGATGGTGG TTAACGGCGG GATATAACAT GAGCTGTCTT CGGTATCGTC
     4021 GTATCCCACT ACCGAGATAT CCGCACCAAC GCGCAGCCCG GACTCGGTAA TGGCGCGCAT
     4081 TGCGCCCAGC GCCATCTGAT CGTTGGCAAC CAGCATCGCA GTGGGAACGA TGCCCTCATT
     4141 CAGCATTTGC ATGGTTTGTT GAAAACCGGA CATGGCACTC CAGTCGCCTT CCCGTTCCGC
     4201 TATCGGCTGA ATTTGATTGC GAGTGAGATA TTTATGCCAG CCAGCCAGAC GCAGACGCGC
     4261 CGAGACAGAA CTTAATGGGC CCGCTAACAG CGCGATTTGC TGGTGACCCA ATGCGACCAG
     4321 ATGCTCCACG CCCAGTCGCG TACCGTCTTC ATGGGAGAAA ATAATACTGT TGATGGGTGT
     4381 CTGGTCAGAG ACATCAAGAA ATAACGCCGG AACATTAGTG CAGGCAGCTT CCACAGCAAT
     4441 GGCATCCTGG TCATCCAGCG GATAGTTAAT GATCAGCCCA CTGACGCGTT GCGCGAGAAG
     4501 ATTGTGCACC GCCGCTTTAC AGGCTTCGAC GCCGCTTCGT TCTACCATCG ACACCACCAC
     4561 GCTGGCACCC AGTTGATCGG CGCGAGATTT AATCGCCGCG ACAATTTGCG ACGGCGCGTG
     4621 CAGGGCCAGA CTGGAGGTGG CAACGCCAAT CAGCAACGAC TGTTTGCCCG CCAGTTGTTG
     4681 TGCCACGCGG TTGGGAATGT AATTCAGCTC CGCCATCGCC GCTTCCACTT TTTCCCGCGT
     4741 TTTCGCAGAA ACGTGGCTGG CCTGGTTCAC CACGCGGGAA ACGGTCTGAT AAGAGACACC
     4801 GGCATACTCT GCGACATCGT ATAACGTTAC TGGTTTCACA TTCACCACCC TGAATTGACT
     4861 CTCTTCCGGG CGCTATCATG CCATACCGCG AAAGGTTTTG CGCCATTCGA TGGTGTCCGG
     4921 GATCTCGACG CTCTCCCTTA TGCGACTCCT GCATTAGGAA GCAGCCCAGT AGTAGGTTGA
     4981 GGCCGTTGAG CACCGCCGCC GCAAGGAATG GTGCATGCAA GGAGATGGCG CCCAACAGTC
     5041 CCCCGGCCAC GGGGCCTGCC ACCATACCCA CGCCGAAACA AGCGCTCATG AGCCCGAAGT
     5101 GGCGAGCCCG ATCTTCCCCA TCGGTGATGT CGGCGATATA GGCGCCAGCA ACCGCACCTG
     5161 TGGCGCCGGT GATGCCGGCC ACGATGCGTC CGGCGTAGAG GATCGAGATC TCGATCCCGC
     5221 GAAATTAATA CGACTCACTA TAGGGGAATT GTGAGCGGAT AACAATTCCC CTCTAGAAAT
     5281 AATTTTGTTT AACTTTAAGA AGGAGATATA CCATGGGCCG TATGGTTGGT ATCATGTTCT
     5341 CGCGTCTCGT CTTCGGCCTC GGCTTGCTGT CGGCCACCGC ACTCGTGCAC CCCGCTCTTG
     5401 CCGCGGATGC GCGCACGCTG CAGATCATCG TCTCGAAGGA CAAGCAGTCG CTTGCGGTCT
     5461 ATGATGGCAC CGAGGTCGTC GCGACCTCGA AGGTCTCGAC CGGCAAGGAC GGCCACACGA
     5521 CGCCGAGCGG CATCTTTTCG GTGCTGGAAA AGCAGAAATA CCACGAATCC AATCTCTATT
     5581 CCAACGCCCC GATGCCGTTC ATGCAAAGGC TGACATGGTC AGGCATCGCG CTCCATGAAT
     5641 CGAATTCGGT GCCGCGTTAT CCGGCATCGC ATGGCTGCGT GCGTATGCCC GGCGCCTTCG
     5701 CAAAAATGCT CTATGGGATG ACCGACCGCG GTGTACCCGT CATTATCAGC GACGGTGAAC
     5761 TGGCGCCGCA GCCGATCGAG CATCCGACGC TTTTCCATCC GGACGCACCG GCGATGCCGT
     5821 TGCTGTCAGA CGTCGAACTG CGGCCCTCCA TGCCCGACAG CCCCGAGAAG CCTGTGCAGG
     5881 TGGCGATGAA CGACACGGCT GCGATGCCGA TGCCGGCAGC ACCGCCGATT GCAGCGCCCG
     5941 AACCCGAGCC TCCGTCCGAG CCGATCAGCA TGCTCGTTAC GCGCCGGACC CTGCGCGAGA
     6001 CGGTGATCGA CATCCAGACC CTCCTCAACC AGCTTGGCTT TTCCGCCGGC AATCCGGACG
     6061 GCTTGCTCGG TCCGTCGACC GTGCAGGCGA TCAAGGCTTT CAAGACATTG CGGCCGATGG
     6121 AATTCGCCGC CGACAGGAGC CTGGTCTCCG ACACACTCCT CAGGGAAGTC TATGCCGCGG
     6181 CTGGCAGAGG CGAGCCGCCG AACGGCGTCA TCATGGTGCG GCAGGCCTTC AAGCCCCTCT
     6241 TCGAAGCGCC GGTGACGATC GCCGATCCGG GACTGGCGCT TGGCACGCAT TTCTTCACGT
     6301 TGCATGCCGT CGATGCAAAG GCCGGCACGG CGGACTGGCT CGGCATCACG CTCACGAACA
     6361 ATCTCTCCCG CGAGACGATG AAGCGGCTCG GCATCACCAA TCAGGAAAGC TCGATCATTA
     6421 CAGGCAAGCC GATCGCCCGT TCGCTCAGCC GGATTACCAT CCCCGATGAG ACCCGCCGCA
     6481 AGATCGACGC CCTCATCGCA CCCGGCTCGA CGCTGACGAT CTCCGATACA GGCCTCGGCC
     6541 GGGAGACCGG AGAAGGCACG GATTTCATCA CAATCACCCG CGGGGGATCC TAACTGACTA
     6601 GCTCGAGCAC CACCACCACC ACCACTGAGA TCCGGCTGCT AACAAAGCCC GAAAGGAAGC
     6661 TGAGTTGGCT GCTGCCACCG CTGAGCAATA ACTAGCATAA CCCCTTGGGG CCTCTAAACG
     6721 GGTCTTGAGG GGTTTTTTGC TGAAAGGAGG AACTATATCC GGATATCCCG CAAGAGGCCC
     6781 GGCAGTACCG GCATAACCAA GCCTATGCCT ACAGCATCCA GGGTGACGGT GCCGAGGATG
     6841 ACGATGAGCG CATTGTTAGA TTTCATACAC GGTGCCTGAC TGCGTTAGCA ATTTAACTGT
     6901 GATAAACTAC CGCATTAAAG CTTATCGATG ATAAGCTGTC AAACATGAGA A
//
