# Supplementary material for: Rhizobial enzyme reveals pH-driven catalytic switching and ʟ-amino acid incorporation by ʟ,ᴅ-transpeptidases
Source: bioRxiv preprint, doi:10.64898/2026.06.30.735398, version 1 (2026-07-01)
Supplement: File S5. Plasmid Sequences [file 735398_file06.zip › File S5. Plasmid Sequences/LDTs in pET2819/Ldt9.gb]

LOCUS       Ldt9                    6688 bp ds-DNA     circular     13-NOV-2022
DEFINITION  .
FEATURES             Location/Qualifiers
     promoter        104..208
                     /note="gene: bla"
                     /label="AmpR promoter"
                     /ApEinfo_fwdcolor="#c6c9d1"
                     /ApEinfo_revcolor="#c6c9d1"
     CDS             209..277
                     /note="codon_start: 1 gene: bla note: confers resistance
                     to ampicillin, carbenicillin, and related antibiotics 
                     product: β-lactamase transl_table: 1 translation: 
                     MSIQHFRVALIPFFAAFCLPVFA,HPETLVKVKDAEDQLGARVGYIELDLNSGKILESF
                     RPEERFPMMSTFKVLLCGAVLSRVDAGQEQLGRRIHYSQNDLVEYSPVTEKHLTDGMTV
                     RELCSAAITMSDNTAANLLLTTIGGPKELTAFLHNMGDHVTRLDRWEPELNEAIPNDER
                     DTTMPAAMATTLRKLLTGELLTLASRQQLIDWMEADKVAGPLLRSALPAGWFIADKSGA
                     GERGSRGIIAALGPDGKPSRIVVIYTTGSQATMDERNRQIAEIGASLIKHW*"
                     /label="AmpR"
                     /ApEinfo_fwdcolor="#b7e6d7"
                     /ApEinfo_revcolor="#b7e6d7"
     CDS             278..1069
                     /note="codon_start: 1 gene: bla note: confers resistance
                     to ampicillin, carbenicillin, and related antibiotics 
                     product: β-lactamase transl_table: 1 translation: 
                     MSIQHFRVALIPFFAAFCLPVFA,HPETLVKVKDAEDQLGARVGYIELDLNSGKILESF
                     RPEERFPMMSTFKVLLCGAVLSRVDAGQEQLGRRIHYSQNDLVEYSPVTEKHLTDGMTV
                     RELCSAAITMSDNTAANLLLTTIGGPKELTAFLHNMGDHVTRLDRWEPELNEAIPNDER
                     DTTMPAAMATTLRKLLTGELLTLASRQQLIDWMEADKVAGPLLRSALPAGWFIADKSGA
                     GERGSRGIIAALGPDGKPSRIVVIYTTGSQATMDERNRQIAEIGASLIKHW*"
                     /label="AmpR"
                     /ApEinfo_fwdcolor="#b7e6d7"
                     /ApEinfo_revcolor="#b7e6d7"
     rep_origin      1240..1828
                     /note="direction: RIGHT note: high-copy-number
                     ColE1/pMB1/pBR322/pUC origin of replication"
                     /label="ori"
                     /ApEinfo_fwdcolor="#ffef86"
                     /ApEinfo_revcolor="#ffef86"
     misc_feature    2014..2153
                     /note="note: basis of mobility region from pBR322"
                     /label="bom"
                     /ApEinfo_fwdcolor="#b4abac"
                     /ApEinfo_revcolor="#b4abac"
     CDS             complement(2255..2446)
                     /note="codon_start: 1 gene: rop product: Rop protein,
                     which maintains plasmids at low copy number transl_table: 
                     1 translation:
                     VTKQEKTALNMARFIRSQTLTLLEKLNELDADEQADICESLHDHADELYRSCLARFGDD
                     GENL*"
                     /label="rop"
                     /ApEinfo_fwdcolor="#993366"
                     /ApEinfo_revcolor="#993366"
     CDS             complement(3758..4839)
                     /note="codon_start: 1 gene: lacI note: The lac repressor
                     binds to the lac operator to inhibit transcription in E. 
                     coli. This inhibition can be relieved by adding lactose or
                     isopropyl-β-D-thiogalactopyranoside (IPTG). product: lac 
                     repressor transl_table: 1 translation: 
                     VKPVTLYDVAEYAGVSYQTVSRVVNQASHVSAKTREKVEAAMAELNYIPNRVAQQLAGK
                     QSLLIGVATSSLALHAPSQIVAAIKSRADQLGASVVVSMVERSGVEACKAAVHNLLAQR
                     VSGLIINYPLDDQDAIAVEAACTNVPALFLDVSDQTPINSIIFSHEDGTRLGVEHLVAL
                     GHQQIALLAGPLSSVSARLRLAGWHKYLTRNQIQPIAEREGDWSAMSGFQQTMQMLNEG
                     IVPTAMLVANDQMALGAMRAITESGLRVGADISVVGYDDTEDSSCYIPPLTTIKQDFRL
                     LGQTSVDRLLQLSQGQAVKGNQLLPVSLVKRKTTLAPNTQTASPRALADSLMQLARQVS
                     RLESGQ*"
                     /label="lacI"
                     /ApEinfo_fwdcolor="#993366"
                     /ApEinfo_revcolor="#993366"
     promoter        complement(4840..4917)
                     /note="gene: lacI note: "
                     /label="lacI promoter"
                     /ApEinfo_fwdcolor="#c6c9d1"
                     /ApEinfo_revcolor="#c6c9d1"
     promoter        5226..5244
                     /note="note: promoter for bacteriophage T7 RNA polymerase"
                     /label="T7 promoter"
                     /ApEinfo_fwdcolor="#c6c9d1"
                     /ApEinfo_revcolor="#c6c9d1"
     protein_bind    5245..5269
                     /note="bound_moiety: lac repressor encoded by lacI note:
                     The lac repressor binds to the lac operator to inhibit 
                     transcription in E. coli. This inhibition can be relieved
                     by adding lactose or isopropyl-β-D-thiogalactopyranoside
                     (IPTG)."
                     /label="lac operator"
                     /ApEinfo_fwdcolor="#31849b"
                     /ApEinfo_revcolor="#31849b"
     RBS             5284..5306
                     /note="note: efficient ribosome binding site from
                     bacteriophage T7 gene 10 (Olins and Rangwala, 1989)"
                     /label="RBS"
                     /ApEinfo_fwdcolor="#b4abac"
                     /ApEinfo_revcolor="#b4abac"
     primer          5286..5339
                     /note="sequence:
                     TGTTTAACTTTAAGAAGGAGATATACCATGtcgtccatgaaaacagccctgacg"
                     /label="Ldt9_fwd"
                     /ApEinfo_fwdcolor="#75c6a9"
                     /ApEinfo_revcolor="#75c6a9"
     CDS             5313..6326
                     /label="Ldt9"
                     /ApEinfo_fwdcolor="#84b0dc"
                     /ApEinfo_revcolor="#84b0dc"
                     /translation="MSSMKTALTMSLLALAFSVGGAAARELRPEEINTASIASIGTEKP
                     APGDPDPAIVRLQVLLDRAGSSPGVIDGLSGENVDKAVAGFEAMNNLPVDGRLDPEVAS
                     RLEGNAPIVAPIVESYVVSAEDAAGLVDKIPEDYGEKAKMQSLGYTSVAEKLSERFHMG
                     IDLVHALNPASQFAPGDTVWVVNPGPPRGGKVKRIEADRKTGQVLAYAADGSLLAVYPA
                     TIGSEDNPAPSGKHKVKGVARMPVYRYDPKRNFKQGKNDKVLTIPKGPNGPVGTVWIDL
                     TEPTYGIHGTPEPKLIDKVGSHGCVRLTNWDAEELAAMVKPGVVVDFVTGSPAAPK*"
                     /transl_table=11
     source          5316..6323
                     /label="biovar: viciae 3841"
                     /ApEinfo_fwdcolor="#d6b295"
                     /ApEinfo_revcolor="#d6b295"
                     /mol_type="genomic DNA"
                     /db_xref="taxon:216596"
                     /country="United Kingdom"
                     /organism="Rhizobium leguminosarum bv. viciae 3841"
                     /strain=3841
     gene            5316..6323
                     /label="RL1845"
                     /ApEinfo_fwdcolor="#85dae9"
                     /ApEinfo_revcolor="#85dae9"
     primer          complement(6306..6353)
                     /note="sequence:
                     GGTGGTGGTGGTGCTCGAGCTAGTCAGTTActtcggggcggctggact"
                     /label="Ldt9_rev"
                     /ApEinfo_fwdcolor="#b7e6d7"
                     /ApEinfo_revcolor="#b7e6d7"
     terminator      6425..6472
                     /note="note: transcription terminator for bacteriophage T7
                     RNA polymerase"
                     /label="T7 terminator"
                     /ApEinfo_fwdcolor="#c6c9d1"
                     /ApEinfo_revcolor="#c6c9d1"
     promoter        complement(6647..6652)
                     /note="note: E. coli promoter for tetracycline efflux
                     protein gene"
                     /label="tet promoter"
                     /ApEinfo_fwdcolor="#c6c9d1"
                     /ApEinfo_revcolor="#c6c9d1"
     promoter        complement(6653..6669)
                     /note="note: E. coli promoter for tetracycline efflux
                     protein gene"
                     /label="tet promoter"
                     /ApEinfo_fwdcolor="#c6c9d1"
                     /ApEinfo_revcolor="#c6c9d1"
     promoter        complement(6670..6675)
                     /note="note: E. coli promoter for tetracycline efflux
                     protein gene"
                     /label="tet promoter"
                     /ApEinfo_fwdcolor="#c6c9d1"
                     /ApEinfo_revcolor="#c6c9d1"

ORIGIN
        1 TTCTTGAAGA CGAAAGGGCC TCGTGATACG CCTATTTTTA TAGGTTAATG TCATGATAAT
       61 AATGGTTTCT TAGACGTCAG GTGGCACTTT TCGGGGAAAT GTGCGCGGAA CCCCTATTTG
      121 TTTATTTTTC TAAATACATT CAAATATGTA TCCGCTCATG AGACAATAAC CCTGATAAAT
      181 GCTTCAATAA TATTGAAAAA GGAAGAGTAT GAGTATTCAA CATTTCCGTG TCGCCCTTAT
      241 TCCCTTTTTT GCGGCATTTT GCCTTCCTGT TTTTGCTCAC CCAGAAACGC TGGTGAAAGT
      301 AAAAGATGCT GAAGATCAGT TGGGTGCACG AGTGGGTTAC ATCGAACTGG ATCTCAACAG
      361 CGGTAAGATC CTTGAGAGTT TTCGCCCCGA AGAACGTTTT CCAATGATGA GCACTTTTAA
      421 AGTTCTGCTA TGTGGCGCGG TATTATCCCG TGTTGACGCC GGGCAAGAGC AACTCGGTCG
      481 CCGCATACAC TATTCTCAGA ATGACTTGGT TGAGTACTCA CCAGTCACAG AAAAGCATCT
      541 TACGGATGGC ATGACAGTAA GAGAATTATG CAGTGCTGCC ATAACCATGA GTGATAACAC
      601 TGCGGCCAAC TTACTTCTGA CAACGATCGG AGGACCGAAG GAGCTAACCG CTTTTTTGCA
      661 CAACATGGGG GATCATGTAA CTCGCCTTGA TCGTTGGGAA CCGGAGCTGA ATGAAGCCAT
      721 ACCAAACGAC GAGCGTGACA CCACGATGCC TGCAGCAATG GCAACAACGT TGCGCAAACT
      781 ATTAACTGGC GAACTACTTA CTCTAGCTTC CCGGCAACAA TTAATAGACT GGATGGAGGC
      841 GGATAAAGTT GCAGGACCAC TTCTGCGCTC GGCCCTTCCG GCTGGCTGGT TTATTGCTGA
      901 TAAATCTGGA GCCGGTGAGC GTGGGTCTCG CGGTATCATT GCAGCACTGG GGCCAGATGG
      961 TAAGCCCTCC CGTATCGTAG TTATCTACAC GACGGGGAGT CAGGCAACTA TGGATGAACG
     1021 AAATAGACAG ATCGCTGAGA TAGGTGCCTC ACTGATTAAG CATTGGTAAC TGTCAGACCA
     1081 AGTTTACTCA TATATACTTT AGATTGATTT AAAACTTCAT TTTTAATTTA AAAGGATCTA
     1141 GGTGAAGATC CTTTTTGATA ATCTCATGAC CAAAATCCCT TAACGTGAGT TTTCGTTCCA
     1201 CTGAGCGTCA GACCCCGTAG AAAAGATCAA AGGATCTTCT TGAGATCCTT TTTTTCTGCG
     1261 CGTAATCTGC TGCTTGCAAA CAAAAAAACC ACCGCTACCA GCGGTGGTTT GTTTGCCGGA
     1321 TCAAGAGCTA CCAACTCTTT TTCCGAAGGT AACTGGCTTC AGCAGAGCGC AGATACCAAA
     1381 TACTGTCCTT CTAGTGTAGC CGTAGTTAGG CCACCACTTC AAGAACTCTG TAGCACCGCC
     1441 TACATACCTC GCTCTGCTAA TCCTGTTACC AGTGGCTGCT GCCAGTGGCG ATAAGTCGTG
     1501 TCTTACCGGG TTGGACTCAA GACGATAGTT ACCGGATAAG GCGCAGCGGT CGGGCTGAAC
     1561 GGGGGGTTCG TGCACACAGC CCAGCTTGGA GCGAACGACC TACACCGAAC TGAGATACCT
     1621 ACAGCGTGAG CTATGAGAAA GCGCCACGCT TCCCGAAGGG AGAAAGGCGG ACAGGTATCC
     1681 GGTAAGCGGC AGGGTCGGAA CAGGAGAGCG CACGAGGGAG CTTCCAGGGG GAAACGCCTG
     1741 GTATCTTTAT AGTCCTGTCG GGTTTCGCCA CCTCTGACTT GAGCGTCGAT TTTTGTGATG
     1801 CTCGTCAGGG GGGCGGAGCC TATGGAAAAA CGCCAGCAAC GCGGCCTTTT TACGGTTCCT
     1861 GGCCTTTTGC TGGCCTTTTG CTCACATGTT CTTTCCTGCG TTATCCCCTG ATTCTGTGGA
     1921 TAACCGTATT ACCGCCTTTG AGTGAGCTGA TACCGCTCGC CGCAGCCGAA CGACCGAGCG
     1981 CAGCGAGTCA GTGAGCGAGG AAGCGGAAGA GCGCCTGATG CGGTATTTTC TCCTTACGCA
     2041 TCTGTGCGGT ATTTCACACC GCAATGGTGC ACTCTCAGTA CAATCTGCTC TGATGCCGCA
     2101 TAGTTAAGCC AGTATACACT CCGCTATCGC TACGTGACTG GGTCATGGCT GCGCCCCGAC
     2161 ACCCGCCAAC ACCCGCTGAC GCGCCCTGAC GGGCTTGTCT GCTCCCGGCA TCCGCTTACA
     2221 GACAAGCTGT GACCGTCTCC GGGAGCTGCA TGTGTCAGAG GTTTTCACCG TCATCACCGA
     2281 AACGCGCGAG GCAGCTGCGG TAAAGCTCAT CAGCGTGGTC GTGAAGCGAT TCACAGATGT
     2341 CTGCCTGTTC ATCCGCGTCC AGCTCGTTGA GTTTCTCCAG AAGCGTTAAT GTCTGGCTTC
     2401 TGATAAAGCG GGCCATGTTA AGGGCGGTTT TTTCCTGTTT GGTCACTGAT GCCTCCGTGT
     2461 AAGGGGGATT TCTGTTCATG GGGGTAATGA TACCGATGAA ACGAGAGAGG ATGCTCACGA
     2521 TACGGGTTAC TGATGATGAA CATGCCCGGT TACTGGAACG TTGTGAGGGT AAACAACTGG
     2581 CGGTATGGAT GCGGCGGGAC CAGAGAAAAA TCACTCAGGG TCAATGCCAG CGCTTCGTTA
     2641 ATACAGATGT AGGTGTTCCA CAGGGTAGCC AGCAGCATCC TGCGATGCAG ATCCGGAACA
     2701 TAATGGTGCA GGGCGCTGAC TTCCGCGTTT CCAGACTTTA CGAAACACGG AAACCGAAGA
     2761 CCATTCATGT TGTTGCTCAG GTCGCAGACG TTTTGCAGCA GCAGTCGCTT CACGTTCGCT
     2821 CGCGTATCGG TGATTCATTC TGCTAACCAG TAAGGCAACC CCGCCAGCCT AGCCGGGTCC
     2881 TCAACGACAG GAGCACGATC ATGCGCACCC GTGGCCAGGA CCCAACGCTG CCCGAGATGC
     2941 GCCGCGTGCG GCTGCTGGAG ATGGCGGACG CGATGGATAT GTTCTGCCAA GGGTTGGTTT
     3001 GCGCATTCAC AGTTCTCCGC AAGAATTGAT TGGCTCCAAT TCTTGGAGTG GTGAATCCGT
     3061 TAGCGAGGTG CCGCCGGCTT CCATTCAGGT CGAGGTGGCC CGGCTCCATG CACCGCGACG
     3121 CAACGCGGGG AGGCAGACAA GGTATAGGGC GGCGCCTACA ATCCATGCCA ACCCGTTCCA
     3181 TGTGCTCGCC GAGGCGGCAT AAATCGCCGT GACGATCAGC GGTCCAATGA TCGAAGTTAG
     3241 GCTGGTAAGA GCCGCGAGCG ATCCTTGAAG CTGTCCCTGA TGGTCGTCAT CTACCTGCCT
     3301 GGACAGCATG GCCTGCAACG CGGGCATCCC GATGCCGCCG GAAGCGAGAA GAATCATAAT
     3361 GGGGAAGGCC ATCCAGCCTC GCGTCGCGAA CGCCAGCAAG ACGTAGCCCA GCGCGTCGGC
     3421 CGCCATGCCG GCGATAATGG CCTGCTTCTC GCCGAAACGT TTGGTGGCGG GACCAGTGAC
     3481 GAAGGCTTGA GCGAGGGCGT GCAAGATTCC GAATACCGCA AGCGACAGGC CGATCATCGT
     3541 CGCGCTCCAG CGAAAGCGGT CCTCGCCGAA AATGACCCAG AGCGCTGCCG GCACCTGTCC
     3601 TACGAGTTGC ATGATAAAGA AGACAGTCAT AAGTGCGGCG ACGATAGTCA TGCCCCGCGC
     3661 CCACCGGAAG GAGCTGACTG GGTTGAAGGC TCTCAAGGGC ATCGGTCGAG ATCCCGGTGC
     3721 CTAATGAGTG AGCTAACTTA CATTAATTGC GTTGCGCTCA CTGCCCGCTT TCCAGTCGGG
     3781 AAACTGTCGT GCCAGCTGCA TTAATGAATC GGCCAACGCG CGGGGAGAGG CGGTTTGCGT
     3841 ATTGGGCGCC AGGGTGGTTT TTCTTTTCAC CAGTGAGACG GGCAACAGCT GATTGCCCTT
     3901 CACCGCCTGG CCCTGAGAGA GTTGCAGCAA GCGGTCCACG CTGGTTTGCC CCAGCAGGCG
     3961 AAAATCCTGT TTGATGGTGG TTAACGGCGG GATATAACAT GAGCTGTCTT CGGTATCGTC
     4021 GTATCCCACT ACCGAGATAT CCGCACCAAC GCGCAGCCCG GACTCGGTAA TGGCGCGCAT
     4081 TGCGCCCAGC GCCATCTGAT CGTTGGCAAC CAGCATCGCA GTGGGAACGA TGCCCTCATT
     4141 CAGCATTTGC ATGGTTTGTT GAAAACCGGA CATGGCACTC CAGTCGCCTT CCCGTTCCGC
     4201 TATCGGCTGA ATTTGATTGC GAGTGAGATA TTTATGCCAG CCAGCCAGAC GCAGACGCGC
     4261 CGAGACAGAA CTTAATGGGC CCGCTAACAG CGCGATTTGC TGGTGACCCA ATGCGACCAG
     4321 ATGCTCCACG CCCAGTCGCG TACCGTCTTC ATGGGAGAAA ATAATACTGT TGATGGGTGT
     4381 CTGGTCAGAG ACATCAAGAA ATAACGCCGG AACATTAGTG CAGGCAGCTT CCACAGCAAT
     4441 GGCATCCTGG TCATCCAGCG GATAGTTAAT GATCAGCCCA CTGACGCGTT GCGCGAGAAG
     4501 ATTGTGCACC GCCGCTTTAC AGGCTTCGAC GCCGCTTCGT TCTACCATCG ACACCACCAC
     4561 GCTGGCACCC AGTTGATCGG CGCGAGATTT AATCGCCGCG ACAATTTGCG ACGGCGCGTG
     4621 CAGGGCCAGA CTGGAGGTGG CAACGCCAAT CAGCAACGAC TGTTTGCCCG CCAGTTGTTG
     4681 TGCCACGCGG TTGGGAATGT AATTCAGCTC CGCCATCGCC GCTTCCACTT TTTCCCGCGT
     4741 TTTCGCAGAA ACGTGGCTGG CCTGGTTCAC CACGCGGGAA ACGGTCTGAT AAGAGACACC
     4801 GGCATACTCT GCGACATCGT ATAACGTTAC TGGTTTCACA TTCACCACCC TGAATTGACT
     4861 CTCTTCCGGG CGCTATCATG CCATACCGCG AAAGGTTTTG CGCCATTCGA TGGTGTCCGG
     4921 GATCTCGACG CTCTCCCTTA TGCGACTCCT GCATTAGGAA GCAGCCCAGT AGTAGGTTGA
     4981 GGCCGTTGAG CACCGCCGCC GCAAGGAATG GTGCATGCAA GGAGATGGCG CCCAACAGTC
     5041 CCCCGGCCAC GGGGCCTGCC ACCATACCCA CGCCGAAACA AGCGCTCATG AGCCCGAAGT
     5101 GGCGAGCCCG ATCTTCCCCA TCGGTGATGT CGGCGATATA GGCGCCAGCA ACCGCACCTG
     5161 TGGCGCCGGT GATGCCGGCC ACGATGCGTC CGGCGTAGAG GATCGAGATC TCGATCCCGC
     5221 GAAATTAATA CGACTCACTA TAGGGGAATT GTGAGCGGAT AACAATTCCC CTCTAGAAAT
     5281 AATTTTGTTT AACTTTAAGA AGGAGATATA CCATGTCGTC CATGAAAACA GCCCTGACGA
     5341 TGTCGCTGCT CGCTCTGGCC TTCTCCGTTG GCGGTGCCGC CGCGCGGGAA CTCCGGCCTG
     5401 AAGAAATCAA CACCGCGTCG ATTGCGTCCA TCGGGACTGA GAAGCCTGCG CCGGGAGATC
     5461 CCGACCCGGC GATCGTCCGC CTTCAGGTGC TGCTCGACCG TGCAGGCTCG TCTCCCGGCG
     5521 TGATTGACGG ACTCTCCGGC GAAAACGTCG ACAAGGCCGT GGCCGGCTTC GAGGCTATGA
     5581 ACAATCTTCC TGTCGATGGG AGGCTGGATC CAGAGGTCGC CTCCCGCCTG GAAGGCAATG
     5641 CCCCTATCGT TGCCCCGATC GTTGAAAGCT ATGTCGTCTC GGCAGAGGAT GCCGCGGGTC
     5701 TCGTTGACAA GATCCCTGAA GACTATGGCG AGAAGGCAAA GATGCAAAGC CTGGGATATA
     5761 CGAGCGTTGC CGAGAAACTA TCCGAGCGGT TCCACATGGG GATCGATCTC GTGCATGCGC
     5821 TCAACCCGGC TTCGCAATTT GCTCCTGGCG ACACGGTGTG GGTGGTGAAC CCGGGTCCTC
     5881 CAAGAGGAGG AAAGGTCAAG AGGATCGAGG CTGACAGGAA GACGGGGCAG GTGCTCGCCT
     5941 ATGCGGCGGA CGGATCCCTG CTTGCAGTCT ATCCCGCAAC GATCGGAAGC GAAGACAATC
     6001 CGGCGCCGTC AGGCAAGCAC AAGGTCAAGG GTGTCGCGCG GATGCCGGTC TACAGATATG
     6061 ACCCGAAGCG CAACTTCAAG CAGGGAAAGA ACGACAAGGT CCTGACGATC CCGAAAGGGC
     6121 CGAACGGTCC TGTTGGTACG GTCTGGATAG ACCTGACCGA GCCGACCTAT GGGATACACG
     6181 GCACACCGGA GCCGAAGCTC ATCGACAAGG TGGGATCGCA TGGCTGCGTG CGGCTGACGA
     6241 ACTGGGATGC CGAAGAGTTG GCGGCTATGG TCAAGCCAGG GGTCGTGGTG GACTTCGTCA
     6301 CAGGCAGTCC AGCCGCCCCG AAGTAACTGA CTAGCTCGAG CACCACCACC ACCACCACTG
     6361 AGATCCGGCT GCTAACAAAG CCCGAAAGGA AGCTGAGTTG GCTGCTGCCA CCGCTGAGCA
     6421 ATAACTAGCA TAACCCCTTG GGGCCTCTAA ACGGGTCTTG AGGGGTTTTT TGCTGAAAGG
     6481 AGGAACTATA TCCGGATATC CCGCAAGAGG CCCGGCAGTA CCGGCATAAC CAAGCCTATG
     6541 CCTACAGCAT CCAGGGTGAC GGTGCCGAGG ATGACGATGA GCGCATTGTT AGATTTCATA
     6601 CACGGTGCCT GACTGCGTTA GCAATTTAAC TGTGATAAAC TACCGCATTA AAGCTTATCG
     6661 ATGATAAGCT GTCAAACATG AGAA
//
