# Supplementary material for: Rhizobial enzyme reveals pH-driven catalytic switching and ʟ-amino acid incorporation by ʟ,ᴅ-transpeptidases
Source: bioRxiv preprint, doi:10.64898/2026.06.30.735398, version 1 (2026-07-01)
Supplement: File S5. Plasmid Sequences [file 735398_file06.zip › File S5. Plasmid Sequences/LDTs in pET2819/Ldt10.gb]

LOCUS       Ldt10                   7594 bp ds-DNA     circular     13-NOV-2022
DEFINITION  .
FEATURES             Location/Qualifiers
     promoter        104..208
                     /note="gene: bla"
                     /label="AmpR promoter"
                     /ApEinfo_fwdcolor="#c6c9d1"
                     /ApEinfo_revcolor="#c6c9d1"
     CDS             209..277
                     /note="codon_start: 1 gene: bla note: confers resistance
                     to ampicillin, carbenicillin, and related antibiotics 
                     product: β-lactamase transl_table: 1 translation: 
                     MSIQHFRVALIPFFAAFCLPVFA,HPETLVKVKDAEDQLGARVGYIELDLNSGKILESF
                     RPEERFPMMSTFKVLLCGAVLSRVDAGQEQLGRRIHYSQNDLVEYSPVTEKHLTDGMTV
                     RELCSAAITMSDNTAANLLLTTIGGPKELTAFLHNMGDHVTRLDRWEPELNEAIPNDER
                     DTTMPAAMATTLRKLLTGELLTLASRQQLIDWMEADKVAGPLLRSALPAGWFIADKSGA
                     GERGSRGIIAALGPDGKPSRIVVIYTTGSQATMDERNRQIAEIGASLIKHW*"
                     /label="AmpR"
                     /ApEinfo_fwdcolor="#b7e6d7"
                     /ApEinfo_revcolor="#b7e6d7"
     CDS             278..1069
                     /note="codon_start: 1 gene: bla note: confers resistance
                     to ampicillin, carbenicillin, and related antibiotics 
                     product: β-lactamase transl_table: 1 translation: 
                     MSIQHFRVALIPFFAAFCLPVFA,HPETLVKVKDAEDQLGARVGYIELDLNSGKILESF
                     RPEERFPMMSTFKVLLCGAVLSRVDAGQEQLGRRIHYSQNDLVEYSPVTEKHLTDGMTV
                     RELCSAAITMSDNTAANLLLTTIGGPKELTAFLHNMGDHVTRLDRWEPELNEAIPNDER
                     DTTMPAAMATTLRKLLTGELLTLASRQQLIDWMEADKVAGPLLRSALPAGWFIADKSGA
                     GERGSRGIIAALGPDGKPSRIVVIYTTGSQATMDERNRQIAEIGASLIKHW*"
                     /label="AmpR"
                     /ApEinfo_fwdcolor="#b7e6d7"
                     /ApEinfo_revcolor="#b7e6d7"
     rep_origin      1240..1828
                     /note="direction: RIGHT note: high-copy-number
                     ColE1/pMB1/pBR322/pUC origin of replication"
                     /label="ori"
                     /ApEinfo_fwdcolor="#ffef86"
                     /ApEinfo_revcolor="#ffef86"
     misc_feature    2014..2153
                     /note="note: basis of mobility region from pBR322"
                     /label="bom"
                     /ApEinfo_fwdcolor="#b4abac"
                     /ApEinfo_revcolor="#b4abac"
     CDS             complement(2255..2446)
                     /note="codon_start: 1 gene: rop product: Rop protein,
                     which maintains plasmids at low copy number transl_table: 
                     1 translation:
                     VTKQEKTALNMARFIRSQTLTLLEKLNELDADEQADICESLHDHADELYRSCLARFGDD
                     GENL*"
                     /label="rop"
                     /ApEinfo_fwdcolor="#993366"
                     /ApEinfo_revcolor="#993366"
     CDS             complement(3758..4839)
                     /note="codon_start: 1 gene: lacI note: The lac repressor
                     binds to the lac operator to inhibit transcription in E. 
                     coli. This inhibition can be relieved by adding lactose or
                     isopropyl-β-D-thiogalactopyranoside (IPTG). product: lac 
                     repressor transl_table: 1 translation: 
                     VKPVTLYDVAEYAGVSYQTVSRVVNQASHVSAKTREKVEAAMAELNYIPNRVAQQLAGK
                     QSLLIGVATSSLALHAPSQIVAAIKSRADQLGASVVVSMVERSGVEACKAAVHNLLAQR
                     VSGLIINYPLDDQDAIAVEAACTNVPALFLDVSDQTPINSIIFSHEDGTRLGVEHLVAL
                     GHQQIALLAGPLSSVSARLRLAGWHKYLTRNQIQPIAEREGDWSAMSGFQQTMQMLNEG
                     IVPTAMLVANDQMALGAMRAITESGLRVGADISVVGYDDTEDSSCYIPPLTTIKQDFRL
                     LGQTSVDRLLQLSQGQAVKGNQLLPVSLVKRKTTLAPNTQTASPRALADSLMQLARQVS
                     RLESGQ*"
                     /label="lacI"
                     /ApEinfo_fwdcolor="#993366"
                     /ApEinfo_revcolor="#993366"
     promoter        complement(4840..4917)
                     /note="gene: lacI note: "
                     /label="lacI promoter"
                     /ApEinfo_fwdcolor="#c6c9d1"
                     /ApEinfo_revcolor="#c6c9d1"
     promoter        5226..5244
                     /note="note: promoter for bacteriophage T7 RNA polymerase"
                     /label="T7 promoter"
                     /ApEinfo_fwdcolor="#c6c9d1"
                     /ApEinfo_revcolor="#c6c9d1"
     protein_bind    5245..5269
                     /note="bound_moiety: lac repressor encoded by lacI note:
                     The lac repressor binds to the lac operator to inhibit 
                     transcription in E. coli. This inhibition can be relieved
                     by adding lactose or isopropyl-β-D-thiogalactopyranoside
                     (IPTG)."
                     /label="lac operator"
                     /ApEinfo_fwdcolor="#31849b"
                     /ApEinfo_revcolor="#31849b"
     RBS             5284..5306
                     /note="note: efficient ribosome binding site from
                     bacteriophage T7 gene 10 (Olins and Rangwala, 1989)"
                     /label="RBS"
                     /ApEinfo_fwdcolor="#b4abac"
                     /ApEinfo_revcolor="#b4abac"
     CDS             5313..7232
                     /label="Ldt10"
                     /ApEinfo_fwdcolor="#84b0dc"
                     /ApEinfo_revcolor="#84b0dc"
                     /translation="MTFVLKSAASALAISCGVAVMSAVPAHAYTLMDMLRGDRQRTQST
                     IFMDQMPPGRVGSRSGVGGSLGGLDPEAPLPKVSGPRYYTYKTETLQFVDTGRFADPVV
                     TGAVADVSGSGDASAEPAVQRRFLAQAKVRANADVAKALEAYYGDSRNPLVWVEGNQIN
                     DRAKSAMLVLADASFVGLDPADYAVQTPDIDPANPDPAFRDRALTQFELDLSAKVLAFV
                     QDTVRGRIDPNKISGYHDFQRKVVNLAPVLKLSRMSPDVGAYIASRSPDSPQFQALKAE
                     LAKLRAADGGNEERIVVSLDRLLRPGDSSPEIANIVKAIGKHGSETLNTDHAATLAAYA
                     GSIDYSPDIVSLVEDFQKERGLKPDGVIGQATVRAMTGGDTNASKIDKLVVAMEQARWL
                     PEDLGSRYVMINQPAYMVYYHNDGKEQLSMRVVVGGKNNQTYFFDDEIETVEFNPFWGV
                     PQSIIINEMLPKLRSDPNYLDQLGYEVEVNGHAVASSSVDWYGSTNNVSVRQPPSSDNA
                     LGELKILFPNSHAIYMHDTPSKSFFKRDMRALSHGCVRLADPRAMAAAVLGTTVDDIAK
                     QIASGQNHAVRVPQKIPVYVSYFTAWPNKDGVVEYFDDVYGRDGYVDKAFDATSKARGA
                     QIGS*"
                     /transl_table=11
     gene            5316..7223
                     /label="RL2700"
                     /ApEinfo_fwdcolor="#85dae9"
                     /ApEinfo_revcolor="#85dae9"
     source          complement(5316..7223)
                     /label="biovar: viciae 3841"
                     /ApEinfo_fwdcolor="#d6b295"
                     /ApEinfo_revcolor="#d6b295"
                     /mol_type="genomic DNA"
                     /db_xref="taxon:216596"
                     /country="United Kingdom"
                     /organism="Rhizobium leguminosarum bv. viciae 3841"
                     /strain=3841
     terminator      7331..7378
                     /note="note: transcription terminator for bacteriophage T7
                     RNA polymerase"
                     /label="T7 terminator"
                     /ApEinfo_fwdcolor="#c6c9d1"
                     /ApEinfo_revcolor="#c6c9d1"
     promoter        complement(7553..7558)
                     /note="note: E. coli promoter for tetracycline efflux
                     protein gene"
                     /label="tet promoter"
                     /ApEinfo_fwdcolor="#c6c9d1"
                     /ApEinfo_revcolor="#c6c9d1"
     promoter        complement(7559..7575)
                     /note="note: E. coli promoter for tetracycline efflux
                     protein gene"
                     /label="tet promoter"
                     /ApEinfo_fwdcolor="#c6c9d1"
                     /ApEinfo_revcolor="#c6c9d1"
     promoter        complement(7576..7581)
                     /note="note: E. coli promoter for tetracycline efflux
                     protein gene"
                     /label="tet promoter"
                     /ApEinfo_fwdcolor="#c6c9d1"
                     /ApEinfo_revcolor="#c6c9d1"

ORIGIN
        1 TTCTTGAAGA CGAAAGGGCC TCGTGATACG CCTATTTTTA TAGGTTAATG TCATGATAAT
       61 AATGGTTTCT TAGACGTCAG GTGGCACTTT TCGGGGAAAT GTGCGCGGAA CCCCTATTTG
      121 TTTATTTTTC TAAATACATT CAAATATGTA TCCGCTCATG AGACAATAAC CCTGATAAAT
      181 GCTTCAATAA TATTGAAAAA GGAAGAGTAT GAGTATTCAA CATTTCCGTG TCGCCCTTAT
      241 TCCCTTTTTT GCGGCATTTT GCCTTCCTGT TTTTGCTCAC CCAGAAACGC TGGTGAAAGT
      301 AAAAGATGCT GAAGATCAGT TGGGTGCACG AGTGGGTTAC ATCGAACTGG ATCTCAACAG
      361 CGGTAAGATC CTTGAGAGTT TTCGCCCCGA AGAACGTTTT CCAATGATGA GCACTTTTAA
      421 AGTTCTGCTA TGTGGCGCGG TATTATCCCG TGTTGACGCC GGGCAAGAGC AACTCGGTCG
      481 CCGCATACAC TATTCTCAGA ATGACTTGGT TGAGTACTCA CCAGTCACAG AAAAGCATCT
      541 TACGGATGGC ATGACAGTAA GAGAATTATG CAGTGCTGCC ATAACCATGA GTGATAACAC
      601 TGCGGCCAAC TTACTTCTGA CAACGATCGG AGGACCGAAG GAGCTAACCG CTTTTTTGCA
      661 CAACATGGGG GATCATGTAA CTCGCCTTGA TCGTTGGGAA CCGGAGCTGA ATGAAGCCAT
      721 ACCAAACGAC GAGCGTGACA CCACGATGCC TGCAGCAATG GCAACAACGT TGCGCAAACT
      781 ATTAACTGGC GAACTACTTA CTCTAGCTTC CCGGCAACAA TTAATAGACT GGATGGAGGC
      841 GGATAAAGTT GCAGGACCAC TTCTGCGCTC GGCCCTTCCG GCTGGCTGGT TTATTGCTGA
      901 TAAATCTGGA GCCGGTGAGC GTGGGTCTCG CGGTATCATT GCAGCACTGG GGCCAGATGG
      961 TAAGCCCTCC CGTATCGTAG TTATCTACAC GACGGGGAGT CAGGCAACTA TGGATGAACG
     1021 AAATAGACAG ATCGCTGAGA TAGGTGCCTC ACTGATTAAG CATTGGTAAC TGTCAGACCA
     1081 AGTTTACTCA TATATACTTT AGATTGATTT AAAACTTCAT TTTTAATTTA AAAGGATCTA
     1141 GGTGAAGATC CTTTTTGATA ATCTCATGAC CAAAATCCCT TAACGTGAGT TTTCGTTCCA
     1201 CTGAGCGTCA GACCCCGTAG AAAAGATCAA AGGATCTTCT TGAGATCCTT TTTTTCTGCG
     1261 CGTAATCTGC TGCTTGCAAA CAAAAAAACC ACCGCTACCA GCGGTGGTTT GTTTGCCGGA
     1321 TCAAGAGCTA CCAACTCTTT TTCCGAAGGT AACTGGCTTC AGCAGAGCGC AGATACCAAA
     1381 TACTGTCCTT CTAGTGTAGC CGTAGTTAGG CCACCACTTC AAGAACTCTG TAGCACCGCC
     1441 TACATACCTC GCTCTGCTAA TCCTGTTACC AGTGGCTGCT GCCAGTGGCG ATAAGTCGTG
     1501 TCTTACCGGG TTGGACTCAA GACGATAGTT ACCGGATAAG GCGCAGCGGT CGGGCTGAAC
     1561 GGGGGGTTCG TGCACACAGC CCAGCTTGGA GCGAACGACC TACACCGAAC TGAGATACCT
     1621 ACAGCGTGAG CTATGAGAAA GCGCCACGCT TCCCGAAGGG AGAAAGGCGG ACAGGTATCC
     1681 GGTAAGCGGC AGGGTCGGAA CAGGAGAGCG CACGAGGGAG CTTCCAGGGG GAAACGCCTG
     1741 GTATCTTTAT AGTCCTGTCG GGTTTCGCCA CCTCTGACTT GAGCGTCGAT TTTTGTGATG
     1801 CTCGTCAGGG GGGCGGAGCC TATGGAAAAA CGCCAGCAAC GCGGCCTTTT TACGGTTCCT
     1861 GGCCTTTTGC TGGCCTTTTG CTCACATGTT CTTTCCTGCG TTATCCCCTG ATTCTGTGGA
     1921 TAACCGTATT ACCGCCTTTG AGTGAGCTGA TACCGCTCGC CGCAGCCGAA CGACCGAGCG
     1981 CAGCGAGTCA GTGAGCGAGG AAGCGGAAGA GCGCCTGATG CGGTATTTTC TCCTTACGCA
     2041 TCTGTGCGGT ATTTCACACC GCAATGGTGC ACTCTCAGTA CAATCTGCTC TGATGCCGCA
     2101 TAGTTAAGCC AGTATACACT CCGCTATCGC TACGTGACTG GGTCATGGCT GCGCCCCGAC
     2161 ACCCGCCAAC ACCCGCTGAC GCGCCCTGAC GGGCTTGTCT GCTCCCGGCA TCCGCTTACA
     2221 GACAAGCTGT GACCGTCTCC GGGAGCTGCA TGTGTCAGAG GTTTTCACCG TCATCACCGA
     2281 AACGCGCGAG GCAGCTGCGG TAAAGCTCAT CAGCGTGGTC GTGAAGCGAT TCACAGATGT
     2341 CTGCCTGTTC ATCCGCGTCC AGCTCGTTGA GTTTCTCCAG AAGCGTTAAT GTCTGGCTTC
     2401 TGATAAAGCG GGCCATGTTA AGGGCGGTTT TTTCCTGTTT GGTCACTGAT GCCTCCGTGT
     2461 AAGGGGGATT TCTGTTCATG GGGGTAATGA TACCGATGAA ACGAGAGAGG ATGCTCACGA
     2521 TACGGGTTAC TGATGATGAA CATGCCCGGT TACTGGAACG TTGTGAGGGT AAACAACTGG
     2581 CGGTATGGAT GCGGCGGGAC CAGAGAAAAA TCACTCAGGG TCAATGCCAG CGCTTCGTTA
     2641 ATACAGATGT AGGTGTTCCA CAGGGTAGCC AGCAGCATCC TGCGATGCAG ATCCGGAACA
     2701 TAATGGTGCA GGGCGCTGAC TTCCGCGTTT CCAGACTTTA CGAAACACGG AAACCGAAGA
     2761 CCATTCATGT TGTTGCTCAG GTCGCAGACG TTTTGCAGCA GCAGTCGCTT CACGTTCGCT
     2821 CGCGTATCGG TGATTCATTC TGCTAACCAG TAAGGCAACC CCGCCAGCCT AGCCGGGTCC
     2881 TCAACGACAG GAGCACGATC ATGCGCACCC GTGGCCAGGA CCCAACGCTG CCCGAGATGC
     2941 GCCGCGTGCG GCTGCTGGAG ATGGCGGACG CGATGGATAT GTTCTGCCAA GGGTTGGTTT
     3001 GCGCATTCAC AGTTCTCCGC AAGAATTGAT TGGCTCCAAT TCTTGGAGTG GTGAATCCGT
     3061 TAGCGAGGTG CCGCCGGCTT CCATTCAGGT CGAGGTGGCC CGGCTCCATG CACCGCGACG
     3121 CAACGCGGGG AGGCAGACAA GGTATAGGGC GGCGCCTACA ATCCATGCCA ACCCGTTCCA
     3181 TGTGCTCGCC GAGGCGGCAT AAATCGCCGT GACGATCAGC GGTCCAATGA TCGAAGTTAG
     3241 GCTGGTAAGA GCCGCGAGCG ATCCTTGAAG CTGTCCCTGA TGGTCGTCAT CTACCTGCCT
     3301 GGACAGCATG GCCTGCAACG CGGGCATCCC GATGCCGCCG GAAGCGAGAA GAATCATAAT
     3361 GGGGAAGGCC ATCCAGCCTC GCGTCGCGAA CGCCAGCAAG ACGTAGCCCA GCGCGTCGGC
     3421 CGCCATGCCG GCGATAATGG CCTGCTTCTC GCCGAAACGT TTGGTGGCGG GACCAGTGAC
     3481 GAAGGCTTGA GCGAGGGCGT GCAAGATTCC GAATACCGCA AGCGACAGGC CGATCATCGT
     3541 CGCGCTCCAG CGAAAGCGGT CCTCGCCGAA AATGACCCAG AGCGCTGCCG GCACCTGTCC
     3601 TACGAGTTGC ATGATAAAGA AGACAGTCAT AAGTGCGGCG ACGATAGTCA TGCCCCGCGC
     3661 CCACCGGAAG GAGCTGACTG GGTTGAAGGC TCTCAAGGGC ATCGGTCGAG ATCCCGGTGC
     3721 CTAATGAGTG AGCTAACTTA CATTAATTGC GTTGCGCTCA CTGCCCGCTT TCCAGTCGGG
     3781 AAACTGTCGT GCCAGCTGCA TTAATGAATC GGCCAACGCG CGGGGAGAGG CGGTTTGCGT
     3841 ATTGGGCGCC AGGGTGGTTT TTCTTTTCAC CAGTGAGACG GGCAACAGCT GATTGCCCTT
     3901 CACCGCCTGG CCCTGAGAGA GTTGCAGCAA GCGGTCCACG CTGGTTTGCC CCAGCAGGCG
     3961 AAAATCCTGT TTGATGGTGG TTAACGGCGG GATATAACAT GAGCTGTCTT CGGTATCGTC
     4021 GTATCCCACT ACCGAGATAT CCGCACCAAC GCGCAGCCCG GACTCGGTAA TGGCGCGCAT
     4081 TGCGCCCAGC GCCATCTGAT CGTTGGCAAC CAGCATCGCA GTGGGAACGA TGCCCTCATT
     4141 CAGCATTTGC ATGGTTTGTT GAAAACCGGA CATGGCACTC CAGTCGCCTT CCCGTTCCGC
     4201 TATCGGCTGA ATTTGATTGC GAGTGAGATA TTTATGCCAG CCAGCCAGAC GCAGACGCGC
     4261 CGAGACAGAA CTTAATGGGC CCGCTAACAG CGCGATTTGC TGGTGACCCA ATGCGACCAG
     4321 ATGCTCCACG CCCAGTCGCG TACCGTCTTC ATGGGAGAAA ATAATACTGT TGATGGGTGT
     4381 CTGGTCAGAG ACATCAAGAA ATAACGCCGG AACATTAGTG CAGGCAGCTT CCACAGCAAT
     4441 GGCATCCTGG TCATCCAGCG GATAGTTAAT GATCAGCCCA CTGACGCGTT GCGCGAGAAG
     4501 ATTGTGCACC GCCGCTTTAC AGGCTTCGAC GCCGCTTCGT TCTACCATCG ACACCACCAC
     4561 GCTGGCACCC AGTTGATCGG CGCGAGATTT AATCGCCGCG ACAATTTGCG ACGGCGCGTG
     4621 CAGGGCCAGA CTGGAGGTGG CAACGCCAAT CAGCAACGAC TGTTTGCCCG CCAGTTGTTG
     4681 TGCCACGCGG TTGGGAATGT AATTCAGCTC CGCCATCGCC GCTTCCACTT TTTCCCGCGT
     4741 TTTCGCAGAA ACGTGGCTGG CCTGGTTCAC CACGCGGGAA ACGGTCTGAT AAGAGACACC
     4801 GGCATACTCT GCGACATCGT ATAACGTTAC TGGTTTCACA TTCACCACCC TGAATTGACT
     4861 CTCTTCCGGG CGCTATCATG CCATACCGCG AAAGGTTTTG CGCCATTCGA TGGTGTCCGG
     4921 GATCTCGACG CTCTCCCTTA TGCGACTCCT GCATTAGGAA GCAGCCCAGT AGTAGGTTGA
     4981 GGCCGTTGAG CACCGCCGCC GCAAGGAATG GTGCATGCAA GGAGATGGCG CCCAACAGTC
     5041 CCCCGGCCAC GGGGCCTGCC ACCATACCCA CGCCGAAACA AGCGCTCATG AGCCCGAAGT
     5101 GGCGAGCCCG ATCTTCCCCA TCGGTGATGT CGGCGATATA GGCGCCAGCA ACCGCACCTG
     5161 TGGCGCCGGT GATGCCGGCC ACGATGCGTC CGGCGTAGAG GATCGAGATC TCGATCCCGC
     5221 GAAATTAATA CGACTCACTA TAGGGGAATT GTGAGCGGAT AACAATTCCC CTCTAGAAAT
     5281 AATTTTGTTT AACTTTAAGA AGGAGATATA CCATGACGTT CGTTTTGAAA AGCGCGGCAT
     5341 CCGCATTGGC AATTTCCTGC GGCGTGGCAG TGATGAGTGC CGTACCCGCG CATGCTTATA
     5401 CATTGATGGA TATGCTGCGC GGCGACAGGC AGCGGACGCA GAGCACCATT TTCATGGACC
     5461 AGATGCCGCC CGGCCGTGTG GGTTCGCGCA GCGGCGTCGG TGGCTCGCTC GGCGGGCTCG
     5521 ATCCGGAAGC GCCGCTGCCG AAGGTGAGCG GTCCGCGTTA TTATACCTAC AAAACCGAGA
     5581 CGCTGCAGTT CGTCGATACC GGCAGGTTTG CCGATCCCGT CGTCACCGGC GCGGTCGCCG
     5641 ATGTTTCGGG CAGCGGTGAT GCCAGCGCCG AGCCGGCTGT GCAGCGCCGT TTCCTGGCGC
     5701 AGGCCAAGGT GCGCGCCAAT GCCGACGTCG CAAAGGCGCT CGAAGCCTAT TACGGCGACA
     5761 GCCGCAATCC GCTCGTCTGG GTCGAGGGCA ACCAGATCAA CGACCGCGCC AAGTCGGCGA
     5821 TGCTGGTACT TGCCGATGCG TCCTTCGTTG GCCTCGACCC GGCGGATTAC GCCGTCCAGA
     5881 CGCCTGATAT CGACCCGGCC AATCCCGATC CCGCCTTCCG CGACCGGGCG CTGACACAGT
     5941 TCGAGCTCGA TCTCTCCGCC AAGGTGCTCG CCTTCGTGCA GGACACGGTG CGCGGCCGCA
     6001 TCGATCCGAA CAAGATCTCC GGCTATCACG ACTTCCAGCG CAAGGTGGTC AATCTGGCCC
     6061 CGGTGCTGAA GCTTTCCCGC ATGAGCCCCG ATGTCGGCGC CTACATCGCC AGCCGCTCGC
     6121 CGGATAGTCC GCAATTCCAG GCGCTGAAGG CGGAGCTTGC CAAGCTTCGC GCCGCCGACG
     6181 GCGGCAATGA GGAGCGAATC GTCGTTTCGC TCGACAGGCT GCTGAGGCCT GGCGACAGCT
     6241 CGCCGGAGAT CGCCAATATC GTCAAGGCGA TCGGCAAGCA CGGCTCCGAA ACGCTGAATA
     6301 CCGATCATGC GGCAACGCTT GCTGCTTACG CCGGCAGCAT CGACTATTCG CCCGACATCG
     6361 TTTCGCTGGT CGAGGATTTC CAGAAAGAGC GTGGGCTGAA GCCCGATGGC GTCATCGGCC
     6421 AGGCGACGGT GCGCGCCATG ACCGGCGGCG ATACCAATGC CTCGAAGATC GACAAGCTCG
     6481 TCGTCGCCAT GGAACAGGCG CGCTGGCTGC CGGAGGATCT CGGTTCCCGC TACGTCATGA
     6541 TCAACCAGCC GGCCTACATG GTCTACTACC ACAATGACGG CAAGGAACAG CTGTCGATGC
     6601 GCGTGGTGGT CGGCGGCAAG AACAACCAGA CCTATTTCTT CGACGACGAA ATCGAGACGG
     6661 TCGAGTTCAA CCCTTTCTGG GGCGTGCCGC AGTCGATCAT CATCAACGAG ATGCTGCCGA
     6721 AGCTGCGCTC GGATCCGAAC TATCTCGACC AGCTCGGTTA TGAGGTCGAG GTGAACGGCC
     6781 ACGCCGTCGC CTCGTCGAGC GTCGACTGGT ACGGCTCGAC CAATAATGTT TCGGTGCGCC
     6841 AGCCGCCAAG CAGCGACAAT GCACTCGGCG AACTGAAGAT CCTGTTCCCG AACAGCCACG
     6901 CGATCTACAT GCACGACACG CCGTCGAAGA GCTTCTTCAA GCGCGACATG CGGGCTCTCA
     6961 GCCACGGTTG CGTGCGCCTT GCCGATCCGC GGGCGATGGC GGCTGCCGTG CTCGGCACGA
     7021 CGGTCGACGA CATCGCCAAG CAGATCGCGA GCGGCCAGAA CCATGCGGTG CGCGTGCCGC
     7081 AGAAGATCCC GGTCTACGTC TCCTACTTCA CCGCCTGGCC GAACAAGGAC GGCGTGGTGG
     7141 AATATTTCGA CGACGTCTAC GGCCGCGACG GTTATGTCGA CAAGGCCTTT GACGCGACGA
     7201 GCAAGGCGCG GGGCGCGCAG ATCGGATCCT AACTGACTAG CTCGAGCACC ACCACCACCA
     7261 CCACTGAGAT CCGGCTGCTA ACAAAGCCCG AAAGGAAGCT GAGTTGGCTG CTGCCACCGC
     7321 TGAGCAATAA CTAGCATAAC CCCTTGGGGC CTCTAAACGG GTCTTGAGGG GTTTTTTGCT
     7381 GAAAGGAGGA ACTATATCCG GATATCCCGC AAGAGGCCCG GCAGTACCGG CATAACCAAG
     7441 CCTATGCCTA CAGCATCCAG GGTGACGGTG CCGAGGATGA CGATGAGCGC ATTGTTAGAT
     7501 TTCATACACG GTGCCTGACT GCGTTAGCAA TTTAACTGTG ATAAACTACC GCATTAAAGC
     7561 TTATCGATGA TAAGCTGTCA AACATGAGAA 
//
