# Supplementary material for: Rhizobial enzyme reveals pH-driven catalytic switching and ʟ-amino acid incorporation by ʟ,ᴅ-transpeptidases
Source: bioRxiv preprint, doi:10.64898/2026.06.30.735398, version 1 (2026-07-01)
Supplement: File S5. Plasmid Sequences [file 735398_file06.zip › File S5. Plasmid Sequences/LDTs in pET2819/Ldt11.gb]

LOCUS       Ldt11                   7069 bp ds-DNA     circular     13-NOV-2022
DEFINITION  .
FEATURES             Location/Qualifiers
     promoter        104..208
                     /note="gene: bla"
                     /label="AmpR promoter"
                     /ApEinfo_fwdcolor="#c6c9d1"
                     /ApEinfo_revcolor="#c6c9d1"
     CDS             209..277
                     /note="codon_start: 1 gene: bla note: confers resistance
                     to ampicillin, carbenicillin, and related antibiotics 
                     product: β-lactamase transl_table: 1 translation: 
                     MSIQHFRVALIPFFAAFCLPVFA,HPETLVKVKDAEDQLGARVGYIELDLNSGKILESF
                     RPEERFPMMSTFKVLLCGAVLSRVDAGQEQLGRRIHYSQNDLVEYSPVTEKHLTDGMTV
                     RELCSAAITMSDNTAANLLLTTIGGPKELTAFLHNMGDHVTRLDRWEPELNEAIPNDER
                     DTTMPAAMATTLRKLLTGELLTLASRQQLIDWMEADKVAGPLLRSALPAGWFIADKSGA
                     GERGSRGIIAALGPDGKPSRIVVIYTTGSQATMDERNRQIAEIGASLIKHW*"
                     /label="AmpR"
                     /ApEinfo_fwdcolor="#b7e6d7"
                     /ApEinfo_revcolor="#b7e6d7"
     CDS             278..1069
                     /note="codon_start: 1 gene: bla note: confers resistance
                     to ampicillin, carbenicillin, and related antibiotics 
                     product: β-lactamase transl_table: 1 translation: 
                     MSIQHFRVALIPFFAAFCLPVFA,HPETLVKVKDAEDQLGARVGYIELDLNSGKILESF
                     RPEERFPMMSTFKVLLCGAVLSRVDAGQEQLGRRIHYSQNDLVEYSPVTEKHLTDGMTV
                     RELCSAAITMSDNTAANLLLTTIGGPKELTAFLHNMGDHVTRLDRWEPELNEAIPNDER
                     DTTMPAAMATTLRKLLTGELLTLASRQQLIDWMEADKVAGPLLRSALPAGWFIADKSGA
                     GERGSRGIIAALGPDGKPSRIVVIYTTGSQATMDERNRQIAEIGASLIKHW*"
                     /label="AmpR"
                     /ApEinfo_fwdcolor="#b7e6d7"
                     /ApEinfo_revcolor="#b7e6d7"
     rep_origin      1240..1828
                     /note="direction: RIGHT note: high-copy-number
                     ColE1/pMB1/pBR322/pUC origin of replication"
                     /label="ori"
                     /ApEinfo_fwdcolor="#ffef86"
                     /ApEinfo_revcolor="#ffef86"
     misc_feature    2014..2153
                     /note="note: basis of mobility region from pBR322"
                     /label="bom"
                     /ApEinfo_fwdcolor="#b4abac"
                     /ApEinfo_revcolor="#b4abac"
     CDS             complement(2255..2446)
                     /note="codon_start: 1 gene: rop product: Rop protein,
                     which maintains plasmids at low copy number transl_table: 
                     1 translation:
                     VTKQEKTALNMARFIRSQTLTLLEKLNELDADEQADICESLHDHADELYRSCLARFGDD
                     GENL*"
                     /label="rop"
                     /ApEinfo_fwdcolor="#993366"
                     /ApEinfo_revcolor="#993366"
     CDS             complement(3758..4839)
                     /note="codon_start: 1 gene: lacI note: The lac repressor
                     binds to the lac operator to inhibit transcription in E. 
                     coli. This inhibition can be relieved by adding lactose or
                     isopropyl-β-D-thiogalactopyranoside (IPTG). product: lac 
                     repressor transl_table: 1 translation: 
                     VKPVTLYDVAEYAGVSYQTVSRVVNQASHVSAKTREKVEAAMAELNYIPNRVAQQLAGK
                     QSLLIGVATSSLALHAPSQIVAAIKSRADQLGASVVVSMVERSGVEACKAAVHNLLAQR
                     VSGLIINYPLDDQDAIAVEAACTNVPALFLDVSDQTPINSIIFSHEDGTRLGVEHLVAL
                     GHQQIALLAGPLSSVSARLRLAGWHKYLTRNQIQPIAEREGDWSAMSGFQQTMQMLNEG
                     IVPTAMLVANDQMALGAMRAITESGLRVGADISVVGYDDTEDSSCYIPPLTTIKQDFRL
                     LGQTSVDRLLQLSQGQAVKGNQLLPVSLVKRKTTLAPNTQTASPRALADSLMQLARQVS
                     RLESGQ*"
                     /label="lacI"
                     /ApEinfo_fwdcolor="#993366"
                     /ApEinfo_revcolor="#993366"
     promoter        complement(4840..4917)
                     /note="gene: lacI note: "
                     /label="lacI promoter"
                     /ApEinfo_fwdcolor="#c6c9d1"
                     /ApEinfo_revcolor="#c6c9d1"
     promoter        5226..5244
                     /note="note: promoter for bacteriophage T7 RNA polymerase"
                     /label="T7 promoter"
                     /ApEinfo_fwdcolor="#c6c9d1"
                     /ApEinfo_revcolor="#c6c9d1"
     protein_bind    5245..5269
                     /note="bound_moiety: lac repressor encoded by lacI note:
                     The lac repressor binds to the lac operator to inhibit 
                     transcription in E. coli. This inhibition can be relieved
                     by adding lactose or isopropyl-β-D-thiogalactopyranoside
                     (IPTG)."
                     /label="lac operator"
                     /ApEinfo_fwdcolor="#31849b"
                     /ApEinfo_revcolor="#31849b"
     RBS             5284..5306
                     /note="note: efficient ribosome binding site from
                     bacteriophage T7 gene 10 (Olins and Rangwala, 1989)"
                     /label="RBS"
                     /ApEinfo_fwdcolor="#b4abac"
                     /ApEinfo_revcolor="#b4abac"
     CDS             5313..6707
                     /label="Ldt11"
                     /ApEinfo_fwdcolor="#84b0dc"
                     /ApEinfo_revcolor="#84b0dc"
                     /translation="MKSAFCLAAVLAALAATAPQASAQQFRDRRQSDIVLVTPSGEILD
                     YVPAGYIYARDRSGNRVLIDDYGNVVATEMRARGYYPPRPGPREVYNDQYGNDPYYSDN
                     NPDGDTRYSERGAVTGGIPRDAAIERRPLGDQLYPEDNSIGNPQPGDDYASIDPDQQIP
                     PADQPKAAPDEPVITLNNKSKPEIVALQVFLDRAGASPGVIDGHMGSNVTKAILAYDQM
                     TGSKLDPNNTDAILEELRMTGGLPVVSYTITPADAAGPFVAEIPEDYSHKALLPSLAYT
                     STTEMLAERFHMDEAFLKEMNPGADFTVPGTVIKVVNPGEPKSGAVARIIADKGRKQVF
                     AYDGAGNLLAAYPASIGSTDTPSPSGTVNVERVALNPGYTYNPKINFQQGANDKILNIP
                     PGPNGPVGTVWMALSKPTYGIHGTPEPSKIGRTQSHGCIRLTNWDATELAKMVKPGVTV
                     EFVDGS*"
                     /transl_table=11
     source          5316..6698
                     /label="biovar: viciae 3841"
                     /ApEinfo_fwdcolor="#d6b295"
                     /ApEinfo_revcolor="#d6b295"
                     /mol_type="genomic DNA"
                     /db_xref="taxon:216596"
                     /country="United Kingdom"
                     /organism="Rhizobium leguminosarum bv. viciae 3841"
                     /strain=3841
     gene            5316..6698
                     /label="RL3342"
                     /ApEinfo_fwdcolor="#f58a5e"
                     /ApEinfo_revcolor="#f58a5e"
     terminator      6806..6853
                     /note="note: transcription terminator for bacteriophage T7
                     RNA polymerase"
                     /label="T7 terminator"
                     /ApEinfo_fwdcolor="#c6c9d1"
                     /ApEinfo_revcolor="#c6c9d1"
     promoter        complement(7028..7033)
                     /note="note: E. coli promoter for tetracycline efflux
                     protein gene"
                     /label="tet promoter"
                     /ApEinfo_fwdcolor="#c6c9d1"
                     /ApEinfo_revcolor="#c6c9d1"
     promoter        complement(7034..7050)
                     /note="note: E. coli promoter for tetracycline efflux
                     protein gene"
                     /label="tet promoter"
                     /ApEinfo_fwdcolor="#c6c9d1"
                     /ApEinfo_revcolor="#c6c9d1"
     promoter        complement(7051..7056)
                     /note="note: E. coli promoter for tetracycline efflux
                     protein gene"
                     /label="tet promoter"
                     /ApEinfo_fwdcolor="#c6c9d1"
                     /ApEinfo_revcolor="#c6c9d1"

ORIGIN
        1 TTCTTGAAGA CGAAAGGGCC TCGTGATACG CCTATTTTTA TAGGTTAATG TCATGATAAT
       61 AATGGTTTCT TAGACGTCAG GTGGCACTTT TCGGGGAAAT GTGCGCGGAA CCCCTATTTG
      121 TTTATTTTTC TAAATACATT CAAATATGTA TCCGCTCATG AGACAATAAC CCTGATAAAT
      181 GCTTCAATAA TATTGAAAAA GGAAGAGTAT GAGTATTCAA CATTTCCGTG TCGCCCTTAT
      241 TCCCTTTTTT GCGGCATTTT GCCTTCCTGT TTTTGCTCAC CCAGAAACGC TGGTGAAAGT
      301 AAAAGATGCT GAAGATCAGT TGGGTGCACG AGTGGGTTAC ATCGAACTGG ATCTCAACAG
      361 CGGTAAGATC CTTGAGAGTT TTCGCCCCGA AGAACGTTTT CCAATGATGA GCACTTTTAA
      421 AGTTCTGCTA TGTGGCGCGG TATTATCCCG TGTTGACGCC GGGCAAGAGC AACTCGGTCG
      481 CCGCATACAC TATTCTCAGA ATGACTTGGT TGAGTACTCA CCAGTCACAG AAAAGCATCT
      541 TACGGATGGC ATGACAGTAA GAGAATTATG CAGTGCTGCC ATAACCATGA GTGATAACAC
      601 TGCGGCCAAC TTACTTCTGA CAACGATCGG AGGACCGAAG GAGCTAACCG CTTTTTTGCA
      661 CAACATGGGG GATCATGTAA CTCGCCTTGA TCGTTGGGAA CCGGAGCTGA ATGAAGCCAT
      721 ACCAAACGAC GAGCGTGACA CCACGATGCC TGCAGCAATG GCAACAACGT TGCGCAAACT
      781 ATTAACTGGC GAACTACTTA CTCTAGCTTC CCGGCAACAA TTAATAGACT GGATGGAGGC
      841 GGATAAAGTT GCAGGACCAC TTCTGCGCTC GGCCCTTCCG GCTGGCTGGT TTATTGCTGA
      901 TAAATCTGGA GCCGGTGAGC GTGGGTCTCG CGGTATCATT GCAGCACTGG GGCCAGATGG
      961 TAAGCCCTCC CGTATCGTAG TTATCTACAC GACGGGGAGT CAGGCAACTA TGGATGAACG
     1021 AAATAGACAG ATCGCTGAGA TAGGTGCCTC ACTGATTAAG CATTGGTAAC TGTCAGACCA
     1081 AGTTTACTCA TATATACTTT AGATTGATTT AAAACTTCAT TTTTAATTTA AAAGGATCTA
     1141 GGTGAAGATC CTTTTTGATA ATCTCATGAC CAAAATCCCT TAACGTGAGT TTTCGTTCCA
     1201 CTGAGCGTCA GACCCCGTAG AAAAGATCAA AGGATCTTCT TGAGATCCTT TTTTTCTGCG
     1261 CGTAATCTGC TGCTTGCAAA CAAAAAAACC ACCGCTACCA GCGGTGGTTT GTTTGCCGGA
     1321 TCAAGAGCTA CCAACTCTTT TTCCGAAGGT AACTGGCTTC AGCAGAGCGC AGATACCAAA
     1381 TACTGTCCTT CTAGTGTAGC CGTAGTTAGG CCACCACTTC AAGAACTCTG TAGCACCGCC
     1441 TACATACCTC GCTCTGCTAA TCCTGTTACC AGTGGCTGCT GCCAGTGGCG ATAAGTCGTG
     1501 TCTTACCGGG TTGGACTCAA GACGATAGTT ACCGGATAAG GCGCAGCGGT CGGGCTGAAC
     1561 GGGGGGTTCG TGCACACAGC CCAGCTTGGA GCGAACGACC TACACCGAAC TGAGATACCT
     1621 ACAGCGTGAG CTATGAGAAA GCGCCACGCT TCCCGAAGGG AGAAAGGCGG ACAGGTATCC
     1681 GGTAAGCGGC AGGGTCGGAA CAGGAGAGCG CACGAGGGAG CTTCCAGGGG GAAACGCCTG
     1741 GTATCTTTAT AGTCCTGTCG GGTTTCGCCA CCTCTGACTT GAGCGTCGAT TTTTGTGATG
     1801 CTCGTCAGGG GGGCGGAGCC TATGGAAAAA CGCCAGCAAC GCGGCCTTTT TACGGTTCCT
     1861 GGCCTTTTGC TGGCCTTTTG CTCACATGTT CTTTCCTGCG TTATCCCCTG ATTCTGTGGA
     1921 TAACCGTATT ACCGCCTTTG AGTGAGCTGA TACCGCTCGC CGCAGCCGAA CGACCGAGCG
     1981 CAGCGAGTCA GTGAGCGAGG AAGCGGAAGA GCGCCTGATG CGGTATTTTC TCCTTACGCA
     2041 TCTGTGCGGT ATTTCACACC GCAATGGTGC ACTCTCAGTA CAATCTGCTC TGATGCCGCA
     2101 TAGTTAAGCC AGTATACACT CCGCTATCGC TACGTGACTG GGTCATGGCT GCGCCCCGAC
     2161 ACCCGCCAAC ACCCGCTGAC GCGCCCTGAC GGGCTTGTCT GCTCCCGGCA TCCGCTTACA
     2221 GACAAGCTGT GACCGTCTCC GGGAGCTGCA TGTGTCAGAG GTTTTCACCG TCATCACCGA
     2281 AACGCGCGAG GCAGCTGCGG TAAAGCTCAT CAGCGTGGTC GTGAAGCGAT TCACAGATGT
     2341 CTGCCTGTTC ATCCGCGTCC AGCTCGTTGA GTTTCTCCAG AAGCGTTAAT GTCTGGCTTC
     2401 TGATAAAGCG GGCCATGTTA AGGGCGGTTT TTTCCTGTTT GGTCACTGAT GCCTCCGTGT
     2461 AAGGGGGATT TCTGTTCATG GGGGTAATGA TACCGATGAA ACGAGAGAGG ATGCTCACGA
     2521 TACGGGTTAC TGATGATGAA CATGCCCGGT TACTGGAACG TTGTGAGGGT AAACAACTGG
     2581 CGGTATGGAT GCGGCGGGAC CAGAGAAAAA TCACTCAGGG TCAATGCCAG CGCTTCGTTA
     2641 ATACAGATGT AGGTGTTCCA CAGGGTAGCC AGCAGCATCC TGCGATGCAG ATCCGGAACA
     2701 TAATGGTGCA GGGCGCTGAC TTCCGCGTTT CCAGACTTTA CGAAACACGG AAACCGAAGA
     2761 CCATTCATGT TGTTGCTCAG GTCGCAGACG TTTTGCAGCA GCAGTCGCTT CACGTTCGCT
     2821 CGCGTATCGG TGATTCATTC TGCTAACCAG TAAGGCAACC CCGCCAGCCT AGCCGGGTCC
     2881 TCAACGACAG GAGCACGATC ATGCGCACCC GTGGCCAGGA CCCAACGCTG CCCGAGATGC
     2941 GCCGCGTGCG GCTGCTGGAG ATGGCGGACG CGATGGATAT GTTCTGCCAA GGGTTGGTTT
     3001 GCGCATTCAC AGTTCTCCGC AAGAATTGAT TGGCTCCAAT TCTTGGAGTG GTGAATCCGT
     3061 TAGCGAGGTG CCGCCGGCTT CCATTCAGGT CGAGGTGGCC CGGCTCCATG CACCGCGACG
     3121 CAACGCGGGG AGGCAGACAA GGTATAGGGC GGCGCCTACA ATCCATGCCA ACCCGTTCCA
     3181 TGTGCTCGCC GAGGCGGCAT AAATCGCCGT GACGATCAGC GGTCCAATGA TCGAAGTTAG
     3241 GCTGGTAAGA GCCGCGAGCG ATCCTTGAAG CTGTCCCTGA TGGTCGTCAT CTACCTGCCT
     3301 GGACAGCATG GCCTGCAACG CGGGCATCCC GATGCCGCCG GAAGCGAGAA GAATCATAAT
     3361 GGGGAAGGCC ATCCAGCCTC GCGTCGCGAA CGCCAGCAAG ACGTAGCCCA GCGCGTCGGC
     3421 CGCCATGCCG GCGATAATGG CCTGCTTCTC GCCGAAACGT TTGGTGGCGG GACCAGTGAC
     3481 GAAGGCTTGA GCGAGGGCGT GCAAGATTCC GAATACCGCA AGCGACAGGC CGATCATCGT
     3541 CGCGCTCCAG CGAAAGCGGT CCTCGCCGAA AATGACCCAG AGCGCTGCCG GCACCTGTCC
     3601 TACGAGTTGC ATGATAAAGA AGACAGTCAT AAGTGCGGCG ACGATAGTCA TGCCCCGCGC
     3661 CCACCGGAAG GAGCTGACTG GGTTGAAGGC TCTCAAGGGC ATCGGTCGAG ATCCCGGTGC
     3721 CTAATGAGTG AGCTAACTTA CATTAATTGC GTTGCGCTCA CTGCCCGCTT TCCAGTCGGG
     3781 AAACTGTCGT GCCAGCTGCA TTAATGAATC GGCCAACGCG CGGGGAGAGG CGGTTTGCGT
     3841 ATTGGGCGCC AGGGTGGTTT TTCTTTTCAC CAGTGAGACG GGCAACAGCT GATTGCCCTT
     3901 CACCGCCTGG CCCTGAGAGA GTTGCAGCAA GCGGTCCACG CTGGTTTGCC CCAGCAGGCG
     3961 AAAATCCTGT TTGATGGTGG TTAACGGCGG GATATAACAT GAGCTGTCTT CGGTATCGTC
     4021 GTATCCCACT ACCGAGATAT CCGCACCAAC GCGCAGCCCG GACTCGGTAA TGGCGCGCAT
     4081 TGCGCCCAGC GCCATCTGAT CGTTGGCAAC CAGCATCGCA GTGGGAACGA TGCCCTCATT
     4141 CAGCATTTGC ATGGTTTGTT GAAAACCGGA CATGGCACTC CAGTCGCCTT CCCGTTCCGC
     4201 TATCGGCTGA ATTTGATTGC GAGTGAGATA TTTATGCCAG CCAGCCAGAC GCAGACGCGC
     4261 CGAGACAGAA CTTAATGGGC CCGCTAACAG CGCGATTTGC TGGTGACCCA ATGCGACCAG
     4321 ATGCTCCACG CCCAGTCGCG TACCGTCTTC ATGGGAGAAA ATAATACTGT TGATGGGTGT
     4381 CTGGTCAGAG ACATCAAGAA ATAACGCCGG AACATTAGTG CAGGCAGCTT CCACAGCAAT
     4441 GGCATCCTGG TCATCCAGCG GATAGTTAAT GATCAGCCCA CTGACGCGTT GCGCGAGAAG
     4501 ATTGTGCACC GCCGCTTTAC AGGCTTCGAC GCCGCTTCGT TCTACCATCG ACACCACCAC
     4561 GCTGGCACCC AGTTGATCGG CGCGAGATTT AATCGCCGCG ACAATTTGCG ACGGCGCGTG
     4621 CAGGGCCAGA CTGGAGGTGG CAACGCCAAT CAGCAACGAC TGTTTGCCCG CCAGTTGTTG
     4681 TGCCACGCGG TTGGGAATGT AATTCAGCTC CGCCATCGCC GCTTCCACTT TTTCCCGCGT
     4741 TTTCGCAGAA ACGTGGCTGG CCTGGTTCAC CACGCGGGAA ACGGTCTGAT AAGAGACACC
     4801 GGCATACTCT GCGACATCGT ATAACGTTAC TGGTTTCACA TTCACCACCC TGAATTGACT
     4861 CTCTTCCGGG CGCTATCATG CCATACCGCG AAAGGTTTTG CGCCATTCGA TGGTGTCCGG
     4921 GATCTCGACG CTCTCCCTTA TGCGACTCCT GCATTAGGAA GCAGCCCAGT AGTAGGTTGA
     4981 GGCCGTTGAG CACCGCCGCC GCAAGGAATG GTGCATGCAA GGAGATGGCG CCCAACAGTC
     5041 CCCCGGCCAC GGGGCCTGCC ACCATACCCA CGCCGAAACA AGCGCTCATG AGCCCGAAGT
     5101 GGCGAGCCCG ATCTTCCCCA TCGGTGATGT CGGCGATATA GGCGCCAGCA ACCGCACCTG
     5161 TGGCGCCGGT GATGCCGGCC ACGATGCGTC CGGCGTAGAG GATCGAGATC TCGATCCCGC
     5221 GAAATTAATA CGACTCACTA TAGGGGAATT GTGAGCGGAT AACAATTCCC CTCTAGAAAT
     5281 AATTTTGTTT AACTTTAAGA AGGAGATATA CCATGAAGTC GGCATTTTGT CTCGCGGCCG
     5341 TCCTGGCTGC TCTTGCGGCT ACAGCGCCGC AGGCAAGCGC GCAGCAGTTC CGCGATCGCC
     5401 GCCAGAGCGA TATCGTGCTT GTGACGCCGA GCGGTGAAAT CCTCGACTAT GTTCCAGCCG
     5461 GCTATATCTA CGCCCGCGAC CGTAGCGGCA ATCGCGTCTT GATCGACGAC TATGGCAACG
     5521 TCGTCGCCAC CGAGATGCGC GCCCGCGGCT ACTATCCGCC GCGGCCCGGC CCGCGCGAGG
     5581 TCTATAACGA CCAGTACGGC AACGACCCCT ATTATTCCGA CAACAATCCC GATGGCGATA
     5641 CGCGTTATTC CGAGCGCGGC GCTGTCACCG GCGGCATACC GCGAGATGCC GCGATCGAGC
     5701 GCCGGCCGCT CGGTGACCAG CTCTATCCCG AGGATAACAG CATCGGCAAT CCGCAGCCCG
     5761 GCGACGATTA TGCCTCGATC GATCCCGACC AGCAGATCCC GCCCGCCGAT CAGCCGAAGG
     5821 CCGCACCCGA TGAACCTGTC ATCACGCTGA ACAACAAATC GAAGCCGGAG ATCGTCGCTT
     5881 TGCAGGTCTT CCTCGACCGC GCCGGCGCCT CCCCCGGCGT CATCGACGGC CATATGGGTT
     5941 CGAACGTCAC CAAGGCGATC TTAGCCTACG ATCAGATGAC CGGCTCGAAG CTCGACCCGA
     6001 ACAACACAGA CGCCATTCTG GAAGAGCTGC GCATGACCGG CGGGCTGCCC GTCGTCAGCT
     6061 ATACAATCAC GCCTGCCGAT GCGGCCGGCC CCTTCGTCGC CGAGATTCCG GAAGACTATT
     6121 CGCATAAGGC GCTGCTGCCG TCGCTGGCTT ACACCTCGAC CACCGAGATG CTGGCCGAGC
     6181 GTTTCCACAT GGATGAGGCT TTCCTCAAGG AGATGAACCC CGGCGCCGAC TTCACCGTTC
     6241 CCGGCACCGT CATCAAGGTC GTCAATCCGG GCGAGCCGAA GAGCGGCGCG GTCGCCCGCA
     6301 TCATCGCCGA CAAGGGCCGT AAGCAGGTCT TCGCTTATGA CGGCGCCGGC AATCTCCTCG
     6361 CTGCCTATCC GGCGTCGATC GGCTCCACCG ATACCCCCTC TCCGTCAGGC ACGGTCAACG
     6421 TCGAGCGCGT CGCCCTCAAT CCCGGCTACA CCTACAATCC GAAGATCAAT TTCCAGCAGG
     6481 GCGCCAATGA CAAAATTCTC AACATCCCGC CCGGCCCCAA CGGTCCCGTC GGCACCGTCT
     6541 GGATGGCTCT CTCCAAGCCG ACCTACGGCA TCCATGGCAC GCCCGAGCCC TCGAAGATCG
     6601 GCCGCACTCA GAGCCACGGT TGTATCCGGC TGACCAACTG GGATGCCACC GAGCTTGCCA
     6661 AGATGGTCAA GCCGGGAGTG ACGGTCGAAT TCGTCGACGG ATCCTAACTG ACTAGCTCGA
     6721 GCACCACCAC CACCACCACT GAGATCCGGC TGCTAACAAA GCCCGAAAGG AAGCTGAGTT
     6781 GGCTGCTGCC ACCGCTGAGC AATAACTAGC ATAACCCCTT GGGGCCTCTA AACGGGTCTT
     6841 GAGGGGTTTT TTGCTGAAAG GAGGAACTAT ATCCGGATAT CCCGCAAGAG GCCCGGCAGT
     6901 ACCGGCATAA CCAAGCCTAT GCCTACAGCA TCCAGGGTGA CGGTGCCGAG GATGACGATG
     6961 AGCGCATTGT TAGATTTCAT ACACGGTGCC TGACTGCGTT AGCAATTTAA CTGTGATAAA
     7021 CTACCGCATT AAAGCTTATC GATGATAAGC TGTCAAACAT GAGAA
//
