# Supplementary material for: Rhizobial enzyme reveals pH-driven catalytic switching and ʟ-amino acid incorporation by ʟ,ᴅ-transpeptidases
Source: bioRxiv preprint, doi:10.64898/2026.06.30.735398, version 1 (2026-07-01)
Supplement: File S5. Plasmid Sequences [file 735398_file06.zip › File S5. Plasmid Sequences/LDTs in pET2819/Ldt12.gb]

LOCUS       Ldt12                   6268 bp ds-DNA     circular     13-NOV-2022
DEFINITION  .
FEATURES             Location/Qualifiers
     promoter        104..208
                     /note="gene: bla"
                     /label="AmpR promoter"
                     /ApEinfo_fwdcolor="#c6c9d1"
                     /ApEinfo_revcolor="#c6c9d1"
     CDS             209..277
                     /note="codon_start: 1 gene: bla note: confers resistance
                     to ampicillin, carbenicillin, and related antibiotics 
                     product: β-lactamase transl_table: 1 translation: 
                     MSIQHFRVALIPFFAAFCLPVFA,HPETLVKVKDAEDQLGARVGYIELDLNSGKILESF
                     RPEERFPMMSTFKVLLCGAVLSRVDAGQEQLGRRIHYSQNDLVEYSPVTEKHLTDGMTV
                     RELCSAAITMSDNTAANLLLTTIGGPKELTAFLHNMGDHVTRLDRWEPELNEAIPNDER
                     DTTMPAAMATTLRKLLTGELLTLASRQQLIDWMEADKVAGPLLRSALPAGWFIADKSGA
                     GERGSRGIIAALGPDGKPSRIVVIYTTGSQATMDERNRQIAEIGASLIKHW*"
                     /label="AmpR"
                     /ApEinfo_fwdcolor="#b7e6d7"
                     /ApEinfo_revcolor="#b7e6d7"
     CDS             278..1069
                     /note="codon_start: 1 gene: bla note: confers resistance
                     to ampicillin, carbenicillin, and related antibiotics 
                     product: β-lactamase transl_table: 1 translation: 
                     MSIQHFRVALIPFFAAFCLPVFA,HPETLVKVKDAEDQLGARVGYIELDLNSGKILESF
                     RPEERFPMMSTFKVLLCGAVLSRVDAGQEQLGRRIHYSQNDLVEYSPVTEKHLTDGMTV
                     RELCSAAITMSDNTAANLLLTTIGGPKELTAFLHNMGDHVTRLDRWEPELNEAIPNDER
                     DTTMPAAMATTLRKLLTGELLTLASRQQLIDWMEADKVAGPLLRSALPAGWFIADKSGA
                     GERGSRGIIAALGPDGKPSRIVVIYTTGSQATMDERNRQIAEIGASLIKHW*"
                     /label="AmpR"
                     /ApEinfo_fwdcolor="#b7e6d7"
                     /ApEinfo_revcolor="#b7e6d7"
     rep_origin      1240..1828
                     /note="direction: RIGHT note: high-copy-number
                     ColE1/pMB1/pBR322/pUC origin of replication"
                     /label="ori"
                     /ApEinfo_fwdcolor="#ffef86"
                     /ApEinfo_revcolor="#ffef86"
     misc_feature    2014..2153
                     /note="note: basis of mobility region from pBR322"
                     /label="bom"
                     /ApEinfo_fwdcolor="#b4abac"
                     /ApEinfo_revcolor="#b4abac"
     CDS             complement(2255..2446)
                     /note="codon_start: 1 gene: rop product: Rop protein,
                     which maintains plasmids at low copy number transl_table: 
                     1 translation:
                     VTKQEKTALNMARFIRSQTLTLLEKLNELDADEQADICESLHDHADELYRSCLARFGDD
                     GENL*"
                     /label="rop"
                     /ApEinfo_fwdcolor="#993366"
                     /ApEinfo_revcolor="#993366"
     CDS             complement(3758..4839)
                     /note="codon_start: 1 gene: lacI note: The lac repressor
                     binds to the lac operator to inhibit transcription in E. 
                     coli. This inhibition can be relieved by adding lactose or
                     isopropyl-β-D-thiogalactopyranoside (IPTG). product: lac 
                     repressor transl_table: 1 translation: 
                     VKPVTLYDVAEYAGVSYQTVSRVVNQASHVSAKTREKVEAAMAELNYIPNRVAQQLAGK
                     QSLLIGVATSSLALHAPSQIVAAIKSRADQLGASVVVSMVERSGVEACKAAVHNLLAQR
                     VSGLIINYPLDDQDAIAVEAACTNVPALFLDVSDQTPINSIIFSHEDGTRLGVEHLVAL
                     GHQQIALLAGPLSSVSARLRLAGWHKYLTRNQIQPIAEREGDWSAMSGFQQTMQMLNEG
                     IVPTAMLVANDQMALGAMRAITESGLRVGADISVVGYDDTEDSSCYIPPLTTIKQDFRL
                     LGQTSVDRLLQLSQGQAVKGNQLLPVSLVKRKTTLAPNTQTASPRALADSLMQLARQVS
                     RLESGQ*"
                     /label="lacI"
                     /ApEinfo_fwdcolor="#993366"
                     /ApEinfo_revcolor="#993366"
     promoter        complement(4840..4917)
                     /note="gene: lacI note: "
                     /label="lacI promoter"
                     /ApEinfo_fwdcolor="#c6c9d1"
                     /ApEinfo_revcolor="#c6c9d1"
     promoter        5226..5244
                     /note="note: promoter for bacteriophage T7 RNA polymerase"
                     /label="T7 promoter"
                     /ApEinfo_fwdcolor="#c6c9d1"
                     /ApEinfo_revcolor="#c6c9d1"
     protein_bind    5245..5269
                     /note="bound_moiety: lac repressor encoded by lacI note:
                     The lac repressor binds to the lac operator to inhibit 
                     transcription in E. coli. This inhibition can be relieved
                     by adding lactose or isopropyl-β-D-thiogalactopyranoside
                     (IPTG)."
                     /label="lac operator"
                     /ApEinfo_fwdcolor="#31849b"
                     /ApEinfo_revcolor="#31849b"
     RBS             5284..5306
                     /note="note: efficient ribosome binding site from
                     bacteriophage T7 gene 10 (Olins and Rangwala, 1989)"
                     /label="RBS"
                     /ApEinfo_fwdcolor="#b4abac"
                     /ApEinfo_revcolor="#b4abac"
     CDS             5313..5906
                     /label="Ldt12"
                     /ApEinfo_fwdcolor="#84b0dc"
                     /ApEinfo_revcolor="#84b0dc"
                     /translation="MDKQHITRRGLMLGSLALMLSGCTSGDGPPLGYRFARDPDADPRY
                     RRQEVEYTGSEPPGTIVVDTASRYLYFVEADGLATRYGVAVGEEGLSFKGEATIGYKAE
                     WPSWKPTNDMIQRKPGLAKYADGVPGGPLNPLGAAALYLYQGGQDTLFRLHGTNAPWSI
                     GRAVSNGCIRLTNANIVDLYSRARVGTRVVVIGS*"
                     /transl_table=11
     source          5316..5897
                     /label="biovar: viciae 3841"
                     /ApEinfo_fwdcolor="#d6b295"
                     /ApEinfo_revcolor="#d6b295"
                     /mol_type="genomic DNA"
                     /db_xref="taxon:216596"
                     /country="United Kingdom"
                     /organism="Rhizobium leguminosarum bv. viciae 3841"
                     /strain=3841
     gene            5316..5897
                     /label="RL3834"
                     /ApEinfo_fwdcolor="#ff9ccd"
                     /ApEinfo_revcolor="#ff9ccd"
     terminator      6005..6052
                     /note="note: transcription terminator for bacteriophage T7
                     RNA polymerase"
                     /label="T7 terminator"
                     /ApEinfo_fwdcolor="#c6c9d1"
                     /ApEinfo_revcolor="#c6c9d1"
     promoter        complement(6227..6232)
                     /note="note: E. coli promoter for tetracycline efflux
                     protein gene"
                     /label="tet promoter"
                     /ApEinfo_fwdcolor="#c6c9d1"
                     /ApEinfo_revcolor="#c6c9d1"
     promoter        complement(6233..6249)
                     /note="note: E. coli promoter for tetracycline efflux
                     protein gene"
                     /label="tet promoter"
                     /ApEinfo_fwdcolor="#c6c9d1"
                     /ApEinfo_revcolor="#c6c9d1"
     promoter        complement(6250..6255)
                     /note="note: E. coli promoter for tetracycline efflux
                     protein gene"
                     /label="tet promoter"
                     /ApEinfo_fwdcolor="#c6c9d1"
                     /ApEinfo_revcolor="#c6c9d1"

ORIGIN
        1 TTCTTGAAGA CGAAAGGGCC TCGTGATACG CCTATTTTTA TAGGTTAATG TCATGATAAT
       61 AATGGTTTCT TAGACGTCAG GTGGCACTTT TCGGGGAAAT GTGCGCGGAA CCCCTATTTG
      121 TTTATTTTTC TAAATACATT CAAATATGTA TCCGCTCATG AGACAATAAC CCTGATAAAT
      181 GCTTCAATAA TATTGAAAAA GGAAGAGTAT GAGTATTCAA CATTTCCGTG TCGCCCTTAT
      241 TCCCTTTTTT GCGGCATTTT GCCTTCCTGT TTTTGCTCAC CCAGAAACGC TGGTGAAAGT
      301 AAAAGATGCT GAAGATCAGT TGGGTGCACG AGTGGGTTAC ATCGAACTGG ATCTCAACAG
      361 CGGTAAGATC CTTGAGAGTT TTCGCCCCGA AGAACGTTTT CCAATGATGA GCACTTTTAA
      421 AGTTCTGCTA TGTGGCGCGG TATTATCCCG TGTTGACGCC GGGCAAGAGC AACTCGGTCG
      481 CCGCATACAC TATTCTCAGA ATGACTTGGT TGAGTACTCA CCAGTCACAG AAAAGCATCT
      541 TACGGATGGC ATGACAGTAA GAGAATTATG CAGTGCTGCC ATAACCATGA GTGATAACAC
      601 TGCGGCCAAC TTACTTCTGA CAACGATCGG AGGACCGAAG GAGCTAACCG CTTTTTTGCA
      661 CAACATGGGG GATCATGTAA CTCGCCTTGA TCGTTGGGAA CCGGAGCTGA ATGAAGCCAT
      721 ACCAAACGAC GAGCGTGACA CCACGATGCC TGCAGCAATG GCAACAACGT TGCGCAAACT
      781 ATTAACTGGC GAACTACTTA CTCTAGCTTC CCGGCAACAA TTAATAGACT GGATGGAGGC
      841 GGATAAAGTT GCAGGACCAC TTCTGCGCTC GGCCCTTCCG GCTGGCTGGT TTATTGCTGA
      901 TAAATCTGGA GCCGGTGAGC GTGGGTCTCG CGGTATCATT GCAGCACTGG GGCCAGATGG
      961 TAAGCCCTCC CGTATCGTAG TTATCTACAC GACGGGGAGT CAGGCAACTA TGGATGAACG
     1021 AAATAGACAG ATCGCTGAGA TAGGTGCCTC ACTGATTAAG CATTGGTAAC TGTCAGACCA
     1081 AGTTTACTCA TATATACTTT AGATTGATTT AAAACTTCAT TTTTAATTTA AAAGGATCTA
     1141 GGTGAAGATC CTTTTTGATA ATCTCATGAC CAAAATCCCT TAACGTGAGT TTTCGTTCCA
     1201 CTGAGCGTCA GACCCCGTAG AAAAGATCAA AGGATCTTCT TGAGATCCTT TTTTTCTGCG
     1261 CGTAATCTGC TGCTTGCAAA CAAAAAAACC ACCGCTACCA GCGGTGGTTT GTTTGCCGGA
     1321 TCAAGAGCTA CCAACTCTTT TTCCGAAGGT AACTGGCTTC AGCAGAGCGC AGATACCAAA
     1381 TACTGTCCTT CTAGTGTAGC CGTAGTTAGG CCACCACTTC AAGAACTCTG TAGCACCGCC
     1441 TACATACCTC GCTCTGCTAA TCCTGTTACC AGTGGCTGCT GCCAGTGGCG ATAAGTCGTG
     1501 TCTTACCGGG TTGGACTCAA GACGATAGTT ACCGGATAAG GCGCAGCGGT CGGGCTGAAC
     1561 GGGGGGTTCG TGCACACAGC CCAGCTTGGA GCGAACGACC TACACCGAAC TGAGATACCT
     1621 ACAGCGTGAG CTATGAGAAA GCGCCACGCT TCCCGAAGGG AGAAAGGCGG ACAGGTATCC
     1681 GGTAAGCGGC AGGGTCGGAA CAGGAGAGCG CACGAGGGAG CTTCCAGGGG GAAACGCCTG
     1741 GTATCTTTAT AGTCCTGTCG GGTTTCGCCA CCTCTGACTT GAGCGTCGAT TTTTGTGATG
     1801 CTCGTCAGGG GGGCGGAGCC TATGGAAAAA CGCCAGCAAC GCGGCCTTTT TACGGTTCCT
     1861 GGCCTTTTGC TGGCCTTTTG CTCACATGTT CTTTCCTGCG TTATCCCCTG ATTCTGTGGA
     1921 TAACCGTATT ACCGCCTTTG AGTGAGCTGA TACCGCTCGC CGCAGCCGAA CGACCGAGCG
     1981 CAGCGAGTCA GTGAGCGAGG AAGCGGAAGA GCGCCTGATG CGGTATTTTC TCCTTACGCA
     2041 TCTGTGCGGT ATTTCACACC GCAATGGTGC ACTCTCAGTA CAATCTGCTC TGATGCCGCA
     2101 TAGTTAAGCC AGTATACACT CCGCTATCGC TACGTGACTG GGTCATGGCT GCGCCCCGAC
     2161 ACCCGCCAAC ACCCGCTGAC GCGCCCTGAC GGGCTTGTCT GCTCCCGGCA TCCGCTTACA
     2221 GACAAGCTGT GACCGTCTCC GGGAGCTGCA TGTGTCAGAG GTTTTCACCG TCATCACCGA
     2281 AACGCGCGAG GCAGCTGCGG TAAAGCTCAT CAGCGTGGTC GTGAAGCGAT TCACAGATGT
     2341 CTGCCTGTTC ATCCGCGTCC AGCTCGTTGA GTTTCTCCAG AAGCGTTAAT GTCTGGCTTC
     2401 TGATAAAGCG GGCCATGTTA AGGGCGGTTT TTTCCTGTTT GGTCACTGAT GCCTCCGTGT
     2461 AAGGGGGATT TCTGTTCATG GGGGTAATGA TACCGATGAA ACGAGAGAGG ATGCTCACGA
     2521 TACGGGTTAC TGATGATGAA CATGCCCGGT TACTGGAACG TTGTGAGGGT AAACAACTGG
     2581 CGGTATGGAT GCGGCGGGAC CAGAGAAAAA TCACTCAGGG TCAATGCCAG CGCTTCGTTA
     2641 ATACAGATGT AGGTGTTCCA CAGGGTAGCC AGCAGCATCC TGCGATGCAG ATCCGGAACA
     2701 TAATGGTGCA GGGCGCTGAC TTCCGCGTTT CCAGACTTTA CGAAACACGG AAACCGAAGA
     2761 CCATTCATGT TGTTGCTCAG GTCGCAGACG TTTTGCAGCA GCAGTCGCTT CACGTTCGCT
     2821 CGCGTATCGG TGATTCATTC TGCTAACCAG TAAGGCAACC CCGCCAGCCT AGCCGGGTCC
     2881 TCAACGACAG GAGCACGATC ATGCGCACCC GTGGCCAGGA CCCAACGCTG CCCGAGATGC
     2941 GCCGCGTGCG GCTGCTGGAG ATGGCGGACG CGATGGATAT GTTCTGCCAA GGGTTGGTTT
     3001 GCGCATTCAC AGTTCTCCGC AAGAATTGAT TGGCTCCAAT TCTTGGAGTG GTGAATCCGT
     3061 TAGCGAGGTG CCGCCGGCTT CCATTCAGGT CGAGGTGGCC CGGCTCCATG CACCGCGACG
     3121 CAACGCGGGG AGGCAGACAA GGTATAGGGC GGCGCCTACA ATCCATGCCA ACCCGTTCCA
     3181 TGTGCTCGCC GAGGCGGCAT AAATCGCCGT GACGATCAGC GGTCCAATGA TCGAAGTTAG
     3241 GCTGGTAAGA GCCGCGAGCG ATCCTTGAAG CTGTCCCTGA TGGTCGTCAT CTACCTGCCT
     3301 GGACAGCATG GCCTGCAACG CGGGCATCCC GATGCCGCCG GAAGCGAGAA GAATCATAAT
     3361 GGGGAAGGCC ATCCAGCCTC GCGTCGCGAA CGCCAGCAAG ACGTAGCCCA GCGCGTCGGC
     3421 CGCCATGCCG GCGATAATGG CCTGCTTCTC GCCGAAACGT TTGGTGGCGG GACCAGTGAC
     3481 GAAGGCTTGA GCGAGGGCGT GCAAGATTCC GAATACCGCA AGCGACAGGC CGATCATCGT
     3541 CGCGCTCCAG CGAAAGCGGT CCTCGCCGAA AATGACCCAG AGCGCTGCCG GCACCTGTCC
     3601 TACGAGTTGC ATGATAAAGA AGACAGTCAT AAGTGCGGCG ACGATAGTCA TGCCCCGCGC
     3661 CCACCGGAAG GAGCTGACTG GGTTGAAGGC TCTCAAGGGC ATCGGTCGAG ATCCCGGTGC
     3721 CTAATGAGTG AGCTAACTTA CATTAATTGC GTTGCGCTCA CTGCCCGCTT TCCAGTCGGG
     3781 AAACTGTCGT GCCAGCTGCA TTAATGAATC GGCCAACGCG CGGGGAGAGG CGGTTTGCGT
     3841 ATTGGGCGCC AGGGTGGTTT TTCTTTTCAC CAGTGAGACG GGCAACAGCT GATTGCCCTT
     3901 CACCGCCTGG CCCTGAGAGA GTTGCAGCAA GCGGTCCACG CTGGTTTGCC CCAGCAGGCG
     3961 AAAATCCTGT TTGATGGTGG TTAACGGCGG GATATAACAT GAGCTGTCTT CGGTATCGTC
     4021 GTATCCCACT ACCGAGATAT CCGCACCAAC GCGCAGCCCG GACTCGGTAA TGGCGCGCAT
     4081 TGCGCCCAGC GCCATCTGAT CGTTGGCAAC CAGCATCGCA GTGGGAACGA TGCCCTCATT
     4141 CAGCATTTGC ATGGTTTGTT GAAAACCGGA CATGGCACTC CAGTCGCCTT CCCGTTCCGC
     4201 TATCGGCTGA ATTTGATTGC GAGTGAGATA TTTATGCCAG CCAGCCAGAC GCAGACGCGC
     4261 CGAGACAGAA CTTAATGGGC CCGCTAACAG CGCGATTTGC TGGTGACCCA ATGCGACCAG
     4321 ATGCTCCACG CCCAGTCGCG TACCGTCTTC ATGGGAGAAA ATAATACTGT TGATGGGTGT
     4381 CTGGTCAGAG ACATCAAGAA ATAACGCCGG AACATTAGTG CAGGCAGCTT CCACAGCAAT
     4441 GGCATCCTGG TCATCCAGCG GATAGTTAAT GATCAGCCCA CTGACGCGTT GCGCGAGAAG
     4501 ATTGTGCACC GCCGCTTTAC AGGCTTCGAC GCCGCTTCGT TCTACCATCG ACACCACCAC
     4561 GCTGGCACCC AGTTGATCGG CGCGAGATTT AATCGCCGCG ACAATTTGCG ACGGCGCGTG
     4621 CAGGGCCAGA CTGGAGGTGG CAACGCCAAT CAGCAACGAC TGTTTGCCCG CCAGTTGTTG
     4681 TGCCACGCGG TTGGGAATGT AATTCAGCTC CGCCATCGCC GCTTCCACTT TTTCCCGCGT
     4741 TTTCGCAGAA ACGTGGCTGG CCTGGTTCAC CACGCGGGAA ACGGTCTGAT AAGAGACACC
     4801 GGCATACTCT GCGACATCGT ATAACGTTAC TGGTTTCACA TTCACCACCC TGAATTGACT
     4861 CTCTTCCGGG CGCTATCATG CCATACCGCG AAAGGTTTTG CGCCATTCGA TGGTGTCCGG
     4921 GATCTCGACG CTCTCCCTTA TGCGACTCCT GCATTAGGAA GCAGCCCAGT AGTAGGTTGA
     4981 GGCCGTTGAG CACCGCCGCC GCAAGGAATG GTGCATGCAA GGAGATGGCG CCCAACAGTC
     5041 CCCCGGCCAC GGGGCCTGCC ACCATACCCA CGCCGAAACA AGCGCTCATG AGCCCGAAGT
     5101 GGCGAGCCCG ATCTTCCCCA TCGGTGATGT CGGCGATATA GGCGCCAGCA ACCGCACCTG
     5161 TGGCGCCGGT GATGCCGGCC ACGATGCGTC CGGCGTAGAG GATCGAGATC TCGATCCCGC
     5221 GAAATTAATA CGACTCACTA TAGGGGAATT GTGAGCGGAT AACAATTCCC CTCTAGAAAT
     5281 AATTTTGTTT AACTTTAAGA AGGAGATATA CCATGGACAA ACAGCATATT ACGCGCCGGG
     5341 GGCTCATGCT GGGGAGCCTG GCTCTAATGC TTTCTGGATG TACTTCGGGC GATGGGCCGC
     5401 CACTGGGCTA CCGATTCGCG AGGGATCCGG ATGCCGATCC CCGCTATCGA CGACAGGAGG
     5461 TCGAGTATAC GGGGAGTGAA CCGCCCGGAA CTATCGTCGT CGATACGGCG AGCCGCTACC
     5521 TTTACTTCGT GGAGGCAGAC GGACTGGCGA CTCGCTATGG TGTCGCCGTC GGAGAGGAAG
     5581 GACTGAGTTT CAAGGGCGAG GCCACCATCG GCTATAAGGC AGAGTGGCCT TCGTGGAAGC
     5641 CCACCAATGA CATGATTCAG CGCAAGCCCG GGTTGGCCAA GTATGCCGAT GGAGTACCGG
     5701 GAGGACCGCT CAACCCTCTC GGTGCAGCGG CCCTCTACCT CTACCAAGGC GGACAAGATA
     5761 CCCTGTTCCG GCTGCACGGA ACGAATGCTC CCTGGTCGAT AGGCCGTGCC GTCTCGAATG
     5821 GGTGTATTCG CCTGACGAAC GCAAACATCG TCGACCTGTA CTCCCGTGCA CGCGTCGGCA
     5881 CGCGCGTGGT TGTCATCGGA TCCTAACTGA CTAGCTCGAG CACCACCACC ACCACCACTG
     5941 AGATCCGGCT GCTAACAAAG CCCGAAAGGA AGCTGAGTTG GCTGCTGCCA CCGCTGAGCA
     6001 ATAACTAGCA TAACCCCTTG GGGCCTCTAA ACGGGTCTTG AGGGGTTTTT TGCTGAAAGG
     6061 AGGAACTATA TCCGGATATC CCGCAAGAGG CCCGGCAGTA CCGGCATAAC CAAGCCTATG
     6121 CCTACAGCAT CCAGGGTGAC GGTGCCGAGG ATGACGATGA GCGCATTGTT AGATTTCATA
     6181 CACGGTGCCT GACTGCGTTA GCAATTTAAC TGTGATAAAC TACCGCATTA AAGCTTATCG
     6241 ATGATAAGCT GTCAAACATG AGAA
//
