# Supplementary material for: Rhizobial enzyme reveals pH-driven catalytic switching and ʟ-amino acid incorporation by ʟ,ᴅ-transpeptidases
Source: bioRxiv preprint, doi:10.64898/2026.06.30.735398, version 1 (2026-07-01)
Supplement: File S5. Plasmid Sequences [file 735398_file06.zip › File S5. Plasmid Sequences/LDTs in pET2819/Ldt13.gb]

LOCUS       Ldt13                   6973 bp ds-DNA     circular     13-NOV-2022
DEFINITION  .
FEATURES             Location/Qualifiers
     promoter        104..208
                     /note="gene: bla"
                     /label="AmpR promoter"
                     /ApEinfo_fwdcolor="#c6c9d1"
                     /ApEinfo_revcolor="#c6c9d1"
     CDS             209..277
                     /note="codon_start: 1 gene: bla note: confers resistance
                     to ampicillin, carbenicillin, and related antibiotics 
                     product: β-lactamase transl_table: 1 translation: 
                     MSIQHFRVALIPFFAAFCLPVFA,HPETLVKVKDAEDQLGARVGYIELDLNSGKILESF
                     RPEERFPMMSTFKVLLCGAVLSRVDAGQEQLGRRIHYSQNDLVEYSPVTEKHLTDGMTV
                     RELCSAAITMSDNTAANLLLTTIGGPKELTAFLHNMGDHVTRLDRWEPELNEAIPNDER
                     DTTMPAAMATTLRKLLTGELLTLASRQQLIDWMEADKVAGPLLRSALPAGWFIADKSGA
                     GERGSRGIIAALGPDGKPSRIVVIYTTGSQATMDERNRQIAEIGASLIKHW*"
                     /label="AmpR"
                     /ApEinfo_fwdcolor="#b7e6d7"
                     /ApEinfo_revcolor="#b7e6d7"
     CDS             278..1069
                     /note="codon_start: 1 gene: bla note: confers resistance
                     to ampicillin, carbenicillin, and related antibiotics 
                     product: β-lactamase transl_table: 1 translation: 
                     MSIQHFRVALIPFFAAFCLPVFA,HPETLVKVKDAEDQLGARVGYIELDLNSGKILESF
                     RPEERFPMMSTFKVLLCGAVLSRVDAGQEQLGRRIHYSQNDLVEYSPVTEKHLTDGMTV
                     RELCSAAITMSDNTAANLLLTTIGGPKELTAFLHNMGDHVTRLDRWEPELNEAIPNDER
                     DTTMPAAMATTLRKLLTGELLTLASRQQLIDWMEADKVAGPLLRSALPAGWFIADKSGA
                     GERGSRGIIAALGPDGKPSRIVVIYTTGSQATMDERNRQIAEIGASLIKHW*"
                     /label="AmpR"
                     /ApEinfo_fwdcolor="#b7e6d7"
                     /ApEinfo_revcolor="#b7e6d7"
     rep_origin      1240..1828
                     /note="direction: RIGHT note: high-copy-number
                     ColE1/pMB1/pBR322/pUC origin of replication"
                     /label="ori"
                     /ApEinfo_fwdcolor="#ffef86"
                     /ApEinfo_revcolor="#ffef86"
     misc_feature    2014..2153
                     /note="note: basis of mobility region from pBR322"
                     /label="bom"
                     /ApEinfo_fwdcolor="#b4abac"
                     /ApEinfo_revcolor="#b4abac"
     CDS             complement(2255..2446)
                     /note="codon_start: 1 gene: rop product: Rop protein,
                     which maintains plasmids at low copy number transl_table: 
                     1 translation:
                     VTKQEKTALNMARFIRSQTLTLLEKLNELDADEQADICESLHDHADELYRSCLARFGDD
                     GENL*"
                     /label="rop"
                     /ApEinfo_fwdcolor="#993366"
                     /ApEinfo_revcolor="#993366"
     CDS             complement(3758..4839)
                     /note="codon_start: 1 gene: lacI note: The lac repressor
                     binds to the lac operator to inhibit transcription in E. 
                     coli. This inhibition can be relieved by adding lactose or
                     isopropyl-β-D-thiogalactopyranoside (IPTG). product: lac 
                     repressor transl_table: 1 translation: 
                     VKPVTLYDVAEYAGVSYQTVSRVVNQASHVSAKTREKVEAAMAELNYIPNRVAQQLAGK
                     QSLLIGVATSSLALHAPSQIVAAIKSRADQLGASVVVSMVERSGVEACKAAVHNLLAQR
                     VSGLIINYPLDDQDAIAVEAACTNVPALFLDVSDQTPINSIIFSHEDGTRLGVEHLVAL
                     GHQQIALLAGPLSSVSARLRLAGWHKYLTRNQIQPIAEREGDWSAMSGFQQTMQMLNEG
                     IVPTAMLVANDQMALGAMRAITESGLRVGADISVVGYDDTEDSSCYIPPLTTIKQDFRL
                     LGQTSVDRLLQLSQGQAVKGNQLLPVSLVKRKTTLAPNTQTASPRALADSLMQLARQVS
                     RLESGQ*"
                     /label="lacI"
                     /ApEinfo_fwdcolor="#993366"
                     /ApEinfo_revcolor="#993366"
     promoter        complement(4840..4917)
                     /note="gene: lacI note: "
                     /label="lacI promoter"
                     /ApEinfo_fwdcolor="#c6c9d1"
                     /ApEinfo_revcolor="#c6c9d1"
     promoter        5226..5244
                     /note="note: promoter for bacteriophage T7 RNA polymerase"
                     /label="T7 promoter"
                     /ApEinfo_fwdcolor="#c6c9d1"
                     /ApEinfo_revcolor="#c6c9d1"
     protein_bind    5245..5269
                     /note="bound_moiety: lac repressor encoded by lacI note:
                     The lac repressor binds to the lac operator to inhibit 
                     transcription in E. coli. This inhibition can be relieved
                     by adding lactose or isopropyl-β-D-thiogalactopyranoside
                     (IPTG)."
                     /label="lac operator"
                     /ApEinfo_fwdcolor="#31849b"
                     /ApEinfo_revcolor="#31849b"
     RBS             5284..5306
                     /note="note: efficient ribosome binding site from
                     bacteriophage T7 gene 10 (Olins and Rangwala, 1989)"
                     /label="RBS"
                     /ApEinfo_fwdcolor="#b4abac"
                     /ApEinfo_revcolor="#b4abac"
     CDS             5313..6611
                     /label="Ldt13"
                     /ApEinfo_fwdcolor="#84b0dc"
                     /ApEinfo_revcolor="#84b0dc"
                     /translation="MIPFDAGLHGRTGSHYLYGLVGMRIRHFAYISLMALALSGCNDAL
                     ETAQVDLSKVKNKVEQPLPSHILAQMSAKGMDRNSPIMIRIFKEEGAMEIWKAKTDNRF
                     DKIADYKICAWSGRLGPKVKTGDRQAPEGFYELTRANLNPNSKYYLAINTGFPNRYDAA
                     NGRTGSDLMIHGACSSSGCYSMTDQQVLEIYAFARDAFKGGQATVQLQAFPFRMTAENM
                     VKHRLDSSYDFWKMLKVGYDNFEVTKRPPEVAVCEKKYVFNQQATDGGAFNAAGKCPAM
                     STPPALTAALASYGKTYDADYAKAMSKFDGMAWYDPTEAERKAVVAKQRKGRELAYAPT
                     GTSLEAGRMVKVAELEELMAKRTAQGLAAKTAPGATPAAPAQPPATAVAAATPAVVPVP
                     MQNPLAFAAPEPQETAEATTKKPFWKFWARNGS*"
                     /transl_table=11
     gene            5316..6602
                     /label="RL4356"
                     /ApEinfo_fwdcolor="#c6c9d1"
                     /ApEinfo_revcolor="#c6c9d1"
     source          5316..6602
                     /label="biovar: viciae 3841"
                     /ApEinfo_fwdcolor="#d6b295"
                     /ApEinfo_revcolor="#d6b295"
                     /mol_type="genomic DNA"
                     /db_xref="taxon:216596"
                     /country="United Kingdom"
                     /organism="Rhizobium leguminosarum bv. viciae 3841"
                     /strain=3841
     terminator      6710..6757
                     /note="note: transcription terminator for bacteriophage T7
                     RNA polymerase"
                     /label="T7 terminator"
                     /ApEinfo_fwdcolor="#c6c9d1"
                     /ApEinfo_revcolor="#c6c9d1"
     promoter        complement(6932..6937)
                     /note="note: E. coli promoter for tetracycline efflux
                     protein gene"
                     /label="tet promoter"
                     /ApEinfo_fwdcolor="#c6c9d1"
                     /ApEinfo_revcolor="#c6c9d1"
     promoter        complement(6938..6954)
                     /note="note: E. coli promoter for tetracycline efflux
                     protein gene"
                     /label="tet promoter"
                     /ApEinfo_fwdcolor="#c6c9d1"
                     /ApEinfo_revcolor="#c6c9d1"
     promoter        complement(6955..6960)
                     /note="note: E. coli promoter for tetracycline efflux
                     protein gene"
                     /label="tet promoter"
                     /ApEinfo_fwdcolor="#c6c9d1"
                     /ApEinfo_revcolor="#c6c9d1"

ORIGIN
        1 TTCTTGAAGA CGAAAGGGCC TCGTGATACG CCTATTTTTA TAGGTTAATG TCATGATAAT
       61 AATGGTTTCT TAGACGTCAG GTGGCACTTT TCGGGGAAAT GTGCGCGGAA CCCCTATTTG
      121 TTTATTTTTC TAAATACATT CAAATATGTA TCCGCTCATG AGACAATAAC CCTGATAAAT
      181 GCTTCAATAA TATTGAAAAA GGAAGAGTAT GAGTATTCAA CATTTCCGTG TCGCCCTTAT
      241 TCCCTTTTTT GCGGCATTTT GCCTTCCTGT TTTTGCTCAC CCAGAAACGC TGGTGAAAGT
      301 AAAAGATGCT GAAGATCAGT TGGGTGCACG AGTGGGTTAC ATCGAACTGG ATCTCAACAG
      361 CGGTAAGATC CTTGAGAGTT TTCGCCCCGA AGAACGTTTT CCAATGATGA GCACTTTTAA
      421 AGTTCTGCTA TGTGGCGCGG TATTATCCCG TGTTGACGCC GGGCAAGAGC AACTCGGTCG
      481 CCGCATACAC TATTCTCAGA ATGACTTGGT TGAGTACTCA CCAGTCACAG AAAAGCATCT
      541 TACGGATGGC ATGACAGTAA GAGAATTATG CAGTGCTGCC ATAACCATGA GTGATAACAC
      601 TGCGGCCAAC TTACTTCTGA CAACGATCGG AGGACCGAAG GAGCTAACCG CTTTTTTGCA
      661 CAACATGGGG GATCATGTAA CTCGCCTTGA TCGTTGGGAA CCGGAGCTGA ATGAAGCCAT
      721 ACCAAACGAC GAGCGTGACA CCACGATGCC TGCAGCAATG GCAACAACGT TGCGCAAACT
      781 ATTAACTGGC GAACTACTTA CTCTAGCTTC CCGGCAACAA TTAATAGACT GGATGGAGGC
      841 GGATAAAGTT GCAGGACCAC TTCTGCGCTC GGCCCTTCCG GCTGGCTGGT TTATTGCTGA
      901 TAAATCTGGA GCCGGTGAGC GTGGGTCTCG CGGTATCATT GCAGCACTGG GGCCAGATGG
      961 TAAGCCCTCC CGTATCGTAG TTATCTACAC GACGGGGAGT CAGGCAACTA TGGATGAACG
     1021 AAATAGACAG ATCGCTGAGA TAGGTGCCTC ACTGATTAAG CATTGGTAAC TGTCAGACCA
     1081 AGTTTACTCA TATATACTTT AGATTGATTT AAAACTTCAT TTTTAATTTA AAAGGATCTA
     1141 GGTGAAGATC CTTTTTGATA ATCTCATGAC CAAAATCCCT TAACGTGAGT TTTCGTTCCA
     1201 CTGAGCGTCA GACCCCGTAG AAAAGATCAA AGGATCTTCT TGAGATCCTT TTTTTCTGCG
     1261 CGTAATCTGC TGCTTGCAAA CAAAAAAACC ACCGCTACCA GCGGTGGTTT GTTTGCCGGA
     1321 TCAAGAGCTA CCAACTCTTT TTCCGAAGGT AACTGGCTTC AGCAGAGCGC AGATACCAAA
     1381 TACTGTCCTT CTAGTGTAGC CGTAGTTAGG CCACCACTTC AAGAACTCTG TAGCACCGCC
     1441 TACATACCTC GCTCTGCTAA TCCTGTTACC AGTGGCTGCT GCCAGTGGCG ATAAGTCGTG
     1501 TCTTACCGGG TTGGACTCAA GACGATAGTT ACCGGATAAG GCGCAGCGGT CGGGCTGAAC
     1561 GGGGGGTTCG TGCACACAGC CCAGCTTGGA GCGAACGACC TACACCGAAC TGAGATACCT
     1621 ACAGCGTGAG CTATGAGAAA GCGCCACGCT TCCCGAAGGG AGAAAGGCGG ACAGGTATCC
     1681 GGTAAGCGGC AGGGTCGGAA CAGGAGAGCG CACGAGGGAG CTTCCAGGGG GAAACGCCTG
     1741 GTATCTTTAT AGTCCTGTCG GGTTTCGCCA CCTCTGACTT GAGCGTCGAT TTTTGTGATG
     1801 CTCGTCAGGG GGGCGGAGCC TATGGAAAAA CGCCAGCAAC GCGGCCTTTT TACGGTTCCT
     1861 GGCCTTTTGC TGGCCTTTTG CTCACATGTT CTTTCCTGCG TTATCCCCTG ATTCTGTGGA
     1921 TAACCGTATT ACCGCCTTTG AGTGAGCTGA TACCGCTCGC CGCAGCCGAA CGACCGAGCG
     1981 CAGCGAGTCA GTGAGCGAGG AAGCGGAAGA GCGCCTGATG CGGTATTTTC TCCTTACGCA
     2041 TCTGTGCGGT ATTTCACACC GCAATGGTGC ACTCTCAGTA CAATCTGCTC TGATGCCGCA
     2101 TAGTTAAGCC AGTATACACT CCGCTATCGC TACGTGACTG GGTCATGGCT GCGCCCCGAC
     2161 ACCCGCCAAC ACCCGCTGAC GCGCCCTGAC GGGCTTGTCT GCTCCCGGCA TCCGCTTACA
     2221 GACAAGCTGT GACCGTCTCC GGGAGCTGCA TGTGTCAGAG GTTTTCACCG TCATCACCGA
     2281 AACGCGCGAG GCAGCTGCGG TAAAGCTCAT CAGCGTGGTC GTGAAGCGAT TCACAGATGT
     2341 CTGCCTGTTC ATCCGCGTCC AGCTCGTTGA GTTTCTCCAG AAGCGTTAAT GTCTGGCTTC
     2401 TGATAAAGCG GGCCATGTTA AGGGCGGTTT TTTCCTGTTT GGTCACTGAT GCCTCCGTGT
     2461 AAGGGGGATT TCTGTTCATG GGGGTAATGA TACCGATGAA ACGAGAGAGG ATGCTCACGA
     2521 TACGGGTTAC TGATGATGAA CATGCCCGGT TACTGGAACG TTGTGAGGGT AAACAACTGG
     2581 CGGTATGGAT GCGGCGGGAC CAGAGAAAAA TCACTCAGGG TCAATGCCAG CGCTTCGTTA
     2641 ATACAGATGT AGGTGTTCCA CAGGGTAGCC AGCAGCATCC TGCGATGCAG ATCCGGAACA
     2701 TAATGGTGCA GGGCGCTGAC TTCCGCGTTT CCAGACTTTA CGAAACACGG AAACCGAAGA
     2761 CCATTCATGT TGTTGCTCAG GTCGCAGACG TTTTGCAGCA GCAGTCGCTT CACGTTCGCT
     2821 CGCGTATCGG TGATTCATTC TGCTAACCAG TAAGGCAACC CCGCCAGCCT AGCCGGGTCC
     2881 TCAACGACAG GAGCACGATC ATGCGCACCC GTGGCCAGGA CCCAACGCTG CCCGAGATGC
     2941 GCCGCGTGCG GCTGCTGGAG ATGGCGGACG CGATGGATAT GTTCTGCCAA GGGTTGGTTT
     3001 GCGCATTCAC AGTTCTCCGC AAGAATTGAT TGGCTCCAAT TCTTGGAGTG GTGAATCCGT
     3061 TAGCGAGGTG CCGCCGGCTT CCATTCAGGT CGAGGTGGCC CGGCTCCATG CACCGCGACG
     3121 CAACGCGGGG AGGCAGACAA GGTATAGGGC GGCGCCTACA ATCCATGCCA ACCCGTTCCA
     3181 TGTGCTCGCC GAGGCGGCAT AAATCGCCGT GACGATCAGC GGTCCAATGA TCGAAGTTAG
     3241 GCTGGTAAGA GCCGCGAGCG ATCCTTGAAG CTGTCCCTGA TGGTCGTCAT CTACCTGCCT
     3301 GGACAGCATG GCCTGCAACG CGGGCATCCC GATGCCGCCG GAAGCGAGAA GAATCATAAT
     3361 GGGGAAGGCC ATCCAGCCTC GCGTCGCGAA CGCCAGCAAG ACGTAGCCCA GCGCGTCGGC
     3421 CGCCATGCCG GCGATAATGG CCTGCTTCTC GCCGAAACGT TTGGTGGCGG GACCAGTGAC
     3481 GAAGGCTTGA GCGAGGGCGT GCAAGATTCC GAATACCGCA AGCGACAGGC CGATCATCGT
     3541 CGCGCTCCAG CGAAAGCGGT CCTCGCCGAA AATGACCCAG AGCGCTGCCG GCACCTGTCC
     3601 TACGAGTTGC ATGATAAAGA AGACAGTCAT AAGTGCGGCG ACGATAGTCA TGCCCCGCGC
     3661 CCACCGGAAG GAGCTGACTG GGTTGAAGGC TCTCAAGGGC ATCGGTCGAG ATCCCGGTGC
     3721 CTAATGAGTG AGCTAACTTA CATTAATTGC GTTGCGCTCA CTGCCCGCTT TCCAGTCGGG
     3781 AAACTGTCGT GCCAGCTGCA TTAATGAATC GGCCAACGCG CGGGGAGAGG CGGTTTGCGT
     3841 ATTGGGCGCC AGGGTGGTTT TTCTTTTCAC CAGTGAGACG GGCAACAGCT GATTGCCCTT
     3901 CACCGCCTGG CCCTGAGAGA GTTGCAGCAA GCGGTCCACG CTGGTTTGCC CCAGCAGGCG
     3961 AAAATCCTGT TTGATGGTGG TTAACGGCGG GATATAACAT GAGCTGTCTT CGGTATCGTC
     4021 GTATCCCACT ACCGAGATAT CCGCACCAAC GCGCAGCCCG GACTCGGTAA TGGCGCGCAT
     4081 TGCGCCCAGC GCCATCTGAT CGTTGGCAAC CAGCATCGCA GTGGGAACGA TGCCCTCATT
     4141 CAGCATTTGC ATGGTTTGTT GAAAACCGGA CATGGCACTC CAGTCGCCTT CCCGTTCCGC
     4201 TATCGGCTGA ATTTGATTGC GAGTGAGATA TTTATGCCAG CCAGCCAGAC GCAGACGCGC
     4261 CGAGACAGAA CTTAATGGGC CCGCTAACAG CGCGATTTGC TGGTGACCCA ATGCGACCAG
     4321 ATGCTCCACG CCCAGTCGCG TACCGTCTTC ATGGGAGAAA ATAATACTGT TGATGGGTGT
     4381 CTGGTCAGAG ACATCAAGAA ATAACGCCGG AACATTAGTG CAGGCAGCTT CCACAGCAAT
     4441 GGCATCCTGG TCATCCAGCG GATAGTTAAT GATCAGCCCA CTGACGCGTT GCGCGAGAAG
     4501 ATTGTGCACC GCCGCTTTAC AGGCTTCGAC GCCGCTTCGT TCTACCATCG ACACCACCAC
     4561 GCTGGCACCC AGTTGATCGG CGCGAGATTT AATCGCCGCG ACAATTTGCG ACGGCGCGTG
     4621 CAGGGCCAGA CTGGAGGTGG CAACGCCAAT CAGCAACGAC TGTTTGCCCG CCAGTTGTTG
     4681 TGCCACGCGG TTGGGAATGT AATTCAGCTC CGCCATCGCC GCTTCCACTT TTTCCCGCGT
     4741 TTTCGCAGAA ACGTGGCTGG CCTGGTTCAC CACGCGGGAA ACGGTCTGAT AAGAGACACC
     4801 GGCATACTCT GCGACATCGT ATAACGTTAC TGGTTTCACA TTCACCACCC TGAATTGACT
     4861 CTCTTCCGGG CGCTATCATG CCATACCGCG AAAGGTTTTG CGCCATTCGA TGGTGTCCGG
     4921 GATCTCGACG CTCTCCCTTA TGCGACTCCT GCATTAGGAA GCAGCCCAGT AGTAGGTTGA
     4981 GGCCGTTGAG CACCGCCGCC GCAAGGAATG GTGCATGCAA GGAGATGGCG CCCAACAGTC
     5041 CCCCGGCCAC GGGGCCTGCC ACCATACCCA CGCCGAAACA AGCGCTCATG AGCCCGAAGT
     5101 GGCGAGCCCG ATCTTCCCCA TCGGTGATGT CGGCGATATA GGCGCCAGCA ACCGCACCTG
     5161 TGGCGCCGGT GATGCCGGCC ACGATGCGTC CGGCGTAGAG GATCGAGATC TCGATCCCGC
     5221 GAAATTAATA CGACTCACTA TAGGGGAATT GTGAGCGGAT AACAATTCCC CTCTAGAAAT
     5281 AATTTTGTTT AACTTTAAGA AGGAGATATA CCATGATTCC GTTTGATGCC GGACTCCATG
     5341 GGCGGACCGG GTCGCATTAT CTTTATGGGC TAGTTGGGAT GCGCATACGT CATTTTGCCT
     5401 ATATTTCCCT CATGGCGCTG GCTCTGTCCG GCTGCAATGA CGCGTTGGAA ACAGCGCAGG
     5461 TCGATCTTTC CAAGGTCAAG AACAAGGTCG AGCAGCCGCT TCCCAGCCAT ATCCTCGCTC
     5521 AGATGTCCGC CAAGGGCATG GACCGCAATT CGCCGATCAT GATCCGCATC TTCAAGGAAG
     5581 AAGGTGCTAT GGAGATCTGG AAGGCGAAGA CCGACAACCG TTTCGACAAG ATCGCCGATT
     5641 ACAAGATCTG CGCCTGGTCC GGCCGTCTCG GCCCGAAGGT AAAGACCGGC GACCGGCAGG
     5701 CGCCGGAAGG TTTCTATGAA CTGACGCGCG CCAACCTGAA CCCCAATTCC AAATATTATC
     5761 TGGCGATCAA TACCGGCTTC CCGAACCGCT ACGACGCGGC GAACGGCCGC ACCGGTTCCG
     5821 ATCTGATGAT CCATGGCGCC TGCTCGTCCT CCGGCTGCTA TTCGATGACC GACCAGCAGG
     5881 TGCTGGAGAT CTACGCGTTT GCCCGCGACG CTTTCAAGGG CGGCCAGGCG ACGGTGCAGC
     5941 TGCAGGCTTT CCCCTTCCGC ATGACGGCGG AAAACATGGT CAAACATCGC CTCGACAGCA
     6001 GTTACGACTT CTGGAAGATG CTGAAGGTCG GCTACGACAA TTTCGAAGTG ACGAAGCGCC
     6061 CGCCTGAGGT CGCCGTCTGC GAGAAGAAAT ACGTCTTCAA TCAGCAGGCA ACCGACGGCG
     6121 GCGCCTTCAA TGCCGCCGGC AAGTGCCCTG CTATGTCGAC GCCGCCGGCA CTGACGGCGG
     6181 CCCTTGCCTC CTACGGCAAG ACCTACGATG CCGACTATGC CAAGGCGATG AGCAAATTTG
     6241 ACGGCATGGC CTGGTACGAT CCCACGGAAG CCGAGCGCAA GGCCGTGGTC GCCAAGCAGC
     6301 GCAAGGGCCG CGAACTTGCT TACGCGCCGA CCGGCACGTC GCTGGAAGCC GGCCGCATGG
     6361 TCAAGGTCGC CGAACTCGAA GAACTGATGG CCAAGCGCAC CGCGCAGGGC CTCGCCGCCA
     6421 AGACCGCGCC GGGCGCCACG CCTGCAGCAC CTGCCCAGCC GCCGGCAACG GCCGTCGCTG
     6481 CCGCGACACC TGCGGTCGTG CCGGTGCCGA TGCAGAACCC GCTGGCCTTT GCGGCACCCG
     6541 AACCGCAGGA AACGGCAGAA GCCACCACGA AGAAGCCGTT CTGGAAATTC TGGGCGAGGA
     6601 ACGGATCCTA ACTGACTAGC TCGAGCACCA CCACCACCAC CACTGAGATC CGGCTGCTAA
     6661 CAAAGCCCGA AAGGAAGCTG AGTTGGCTGC TGCCACCGCT GAGCAATAAC TAGCATAACC
     6721 CCTTGGGGCC TCTAAACGGG TCTTGAGGGG TTTTTTGCTG AAAGGAGGAA CTATATCCGG
     6781 ATATCCCGCA AGAGGCCCGG CAGTACCGGC ATAACCAAGC CTATGCCTAC AGCATCCAGG
     6841 GTGACGGTGC CGAGGATGAC GATGAGCGCA TTGTTAGATT TCATACACGG TGCCTGACTG
     6901 CGTTAGCAAT TTAACTGTGA TAAACTACCG CATTAAAGCT TATCGATGAT AAGCTGTCAA
     6961 ACATGAGAA
//
