# Supplementary material for: Rhizobial enzyme reveals pH-driven catalytic switching and ʟ-amino acid incorporation by ʟ,ᴅ-transpeptidases
Source: bioRxiv preprint, doi:10.64898/2026.06.30.735398, version 1 (2026-07-01)
Supplement: File S5. Plasmid Sequences [file 735398_file06.zip › File S5. Plasmid Sequences/LDTs in pET2819/Ldt14.gb]

LOCUS       Ldt14                   6205 bp ds-DNA     circular     13-NOV-2022
DEFINITION  .
FEATURES             Location/Qualifiers
     promoter        104..208
                     /note="gene: bla"
                     /label="AmpR promoter"
                     /ApEinfo_fwdcolor="#c6c9d1"
                     /ApEinfo_revcolor="#c6c9d1"
     CDS             209..277
                     /note="codon_start: 1 gene: bla note: confers resistance
                     to ampicillin, carbenicillin, and related antibiotics 
                     product: β-lactamase transl_table: 1 translation: 
                     MSIQHFRVALIPFFAAFCLPVFA,HPETLVKVKDAEDQLGARVGYIELDLNSGKILESF
                     RPEERFPMMSTFKVLLCGAVLSRVDAGQEQLGRRIHYSQNDLVEYSPVTEKHLTDGMTV
                     RELCSAAITMSDNTAANLLLTTIGGPKELTAFLHNMGDHVTRLDRWEPELNEAIPNDER
                     DTTMPAAMATTLRKLLTGELLTLASRQQLIDWMEADKVAGPLLRSALPAGWFIADKSGA
                     GERGSRGIIAALGPDGKPSRIVVIYTTGSQATMDERNRQIAEIGASLIKHW*"
                     /label="AmpR"
                     /ApEinfo_fwdcolor="#b7e6d7"
                     /ApEinfo_revcolor="#b7e6d7"
     CDS             278..1069
                     /note="codon_start: 1 gene: bla note: confers resistance
                     to ampicillin, carbenicillin, and related antibiotics 
                     product: β-lactamase transl_table: 1 translation: 
                     MSIQHFRVALIPFFAAFCLPVFA,HPETLVKVKDAEDQLGARVGYIELDLNSGKILESF
                     RPEERFPMMSTFKVLLCGAVLSRVDAGQEQLGRRIHYSQNDLVEYSPVTEKHLTDGMTV
                     RELCSAAITMSDNTAANLLLTTIGGPKELTAFLHNMGDHVTRLDRWEPELNEAIPNDER
                     DTTMPAAMATTLRKLLTGELLTLASRQQLIDWMEADKVAGPLLRSALPAGWFIADKSGA
                     GERGSRGIIAALGPDGKPSRIVVIYTTGSQATMDERNRQIAEIGASLIKHW*"
                     /label="AmpR"
                     /ApEinfo_fwdcolor="#b7e6d7"
                     /ApEinfo_revcolor="#b7e6d7"
     rep_origin      1240..1828
                     /note="direction: RIGHT note: high-copy-number
                     ColE1/pMB1/pBR322/pUC origin of replication"
                     /label="ori"
                     /ApEinfo_fwdcolor="#ffef86"
                     /ApEinfo_revcolor="#ffef86"
     misc_feature    2014..2153
                     /note="note: basis of mobility region from pBR322"
                     /label="bom"
                     /ApEinfo_fwdcolor="#b4abac"
                     /ApEinfo_revcolor="#b4abac"
     CDS             complement(2255..2446)
                     /note="codon_start: 1 gene: rop product: Rop protein,
                     which maintains plasmids at low copy number transl_table: 
                     1 translation:
                     VTKQEKTALNMARFIRSQTLTLLEKLNELDADEQADICESLHDHADELYRSCLARFGDD
                     GENL*"
                     /label="rop"
                     /ApEinfo_fwdcolor="#993366"
                     /ApEinfo_revcolor="#993366"
     CDS             complement(3758..4839)
                     /note="codon_start: 1 gene: lacI note: The lac repressor
                     binds to the lac operator to inhibit transcription in E. 
                     coli. This inhibition can be relieved by adding lactose or
                     isopropyl-β-D-thiogalactopyranoside (IPTG). product: lac 
                     repressor transl_table: 1 translation: 
                     VKPVTLYDVAEYAGVSYQTVSRVVNQASHVSAKTREKVEAAMAELNYIPNRVAQQLAGK
                     QSLLIGVATSSLALHAPSQIVAAIKSRADQLGASVVVSMVERSGVEACKAAVHNLLAQR
                     VSGLIINYPLDDQDAIAVEAACTNVPALFLDVSDQTPINSIIFSHEDGTRLGVEHLVAL
                     GHQQIALLAGPLSSVSARLRLAGWHKYLTRNQIQPIAEREGDWSAMSGFQQTMQMLNEG
                     IVPTAMLVANDQMALGAMRAITESGLRVGADISVVGYDDTEDSSCYIPPLTTIKQDFRL
                     LGQTSVDRLLQLSQGQAVKGNQLLPVSLVKRKTTLAPNTQTASPRALADSLMQLARQVS
                     RLESGQ*"
                     /label="lacI"
                     /ApEinfo_fwdcolor="#993366"
                     /ApEinfo_revcolor="#993366"
     promoter        complement(4840..4917)
                     /note="gene: lacI note: "
                     /label="lacI promoter"
                     /ApEinfo_fwdcolor="#c6c9d1"
                     /ApEinfo_revcolor="#c6c9d1"
     promoter        5226..5244
                     /note="note: promoter for bacteriophage T7 RNA polymerase"
                     /label="T7 promoter"
                     /ApEinfo_fwdcolor="#c6c9d1"
                     /ApEinfo_revcolor="#c6c9d1"
     protein_bind    5245..5269
                     /note="bound_moiety: lac repressor encoded by lacI note:
                     The lac repressor binds to the lac operator to inhibit 
                     transcription in E. coli. This inhibition can be relieved
                     by adding lactose or isopropyl-β-D-thiogalactopyranoside
                     (IPTG)."
                     /label="lac operator"
                     /ApEinfo_fwdcolor="#31849b"
                     /ApEinfo_revcolor="#31849b"
     RBS             5284..5306
                     /note="note: efficient ribosome binding site from
                     bacteriophage T7 gene 10 (Olins and Rangwala, 1989)"
                     /label="RBS"
                     /ApEinfo_fwdcolor="#b4abac"
                     /ApEinfo_revcolor="#b4abac"
     CDS             5313..5843
                     /label="Ldt14"
                     /ApEinfo_fwdcolor="#84b0dc"
                     /ApEinfo_revcolor="#84b0dc"
                     /translation="MGPPSTIVVRAAPGRKSRAIVRLGAITVPAAIGRSGRTVMKREGD
                     GATPIASMRLISGFRRGERNGRLVTPLSIRRIRPDMLWCDQSDSASYNRLVRAPFNASH
                     EEMRRSDGLYDICLVMDWNISSRARNRGSAIFFHLIKPGYEPTAGCVAVSLRDMRRLLP
                     HLRKGTIVRVVGS*"
                     /transl_table=11
     gene            5319..5834
                     /label="RL4558"
                     /ApEinfo_fwdcolor="#9eafd2"
                     /ApEinfo_revcolor="#9eafd2"
     source          complement(5319..5834)
                     /label="biovar: viciae 3841"
                     /ApEinfo_fwdcolor="#d6b295"
                     /ApEinfo_revcolor="#d6b295"
                     /mol_type="genomic DNA"
                     /db_xref="taxon:216596"
                     /country="United Kingdom"
                     /organism="Rhizobium leguminosarum bv. viciae 3841"
                     /strain=3841
     terminator      5942..5989
                     /note="note: transcription terminator for bacteriophage T7
                     RNA polymerase"
                     /label="T7 terminator"
                     /ApEinfo_fwdcolor="#c6c9d1"
                     /ApEinfo_revcolor="#c6c9d1"
     promoter        complement(6164..6169)
                     /note="note: E. coli promoter for tetracycline efflux
                     protein gene"
                     /label="tet promoter"
                     /ApEinfo_fwdcolor="#c6c9d1"
                     /ApEinfo_revcolor="#c6c9d1"
     promoter        complement(6170..6186)
                     /note="note: E. coli promoter for tetracycline efflux
                     protein gene"
                     /label="tet promoter"
                     /ApEinfo_fwdcolor="#c6c9d1"
                     /ApEinfo_revcolor="#c6c9d1"
     promoter        complement(6187..6192)
                     /note="note: E. coli promoter for tetracycline efflux
                     protein gene"
                     /label="tet promoter"
                     /ApEinfo_fwdcolor="#c6c9d1"
                     /ApEinfo_revcolor="#c6c9d1"

ORIGIN
        1 TTCTTGAAGA CGAAAGGGCC TCGTGATACG CCTATTTTTA TAGGTTAATG TCATGATAAT
       61 AATGGTTTCT TAGACGTCAG GTGGCACTTT TCGGGGAAAT GTGCGCGGAA CCCCTATTTG
      121 TTTATTTTTC TAAATACATT CAAATATGTA TCCGCTCATG AGACAATAAC CCTGATAAAT
      181 GCTTCAATAA TATTGAAAAA GGAAGAGTAT GAGTATTCAA CATTTCCGTG TCGCCCTTAT
      241 TCCCTTTTTT GCGGCATTTT GCCTTCCTGT TTTTGCTCAC CCAGAAACGC TGGTGAAAGT
      301 AAAAGATGCT GAAGATCAGT TGGGTGCACG AGTGGGTTAC ATCGAACTGG ATCTCAACAG
      361 CGGTAAGATC CTTGAGAGTT TTCGCCCCGA AGAACGTTTT CCAATGATGA GCACTTTTAA
      421 AGTTCTGCTA TGTGGCGCGG TATTATCCCG TGTTGACGCC GGGCAAGAGC AACTCGGTCG
      481 CCGCATACAC TATTCTCAGA ATGACTTGGT TGAGTACTCA CCAGTCACAG AAAAGCATCT
      541 TACGGATGGC ATGACAGTAA GAGAATTATG CAGTGCTGCC ATAACCATGA GTGATAACAC
      601 TGCGGCCAAC TTACTTCTGA CAACGATCGG AGGACCGAAG GAGCTAACCG CTTTTTTGCA
      661 CAACATGGGG GATCATGTAA CTCGCCTTGA TCGTTGGGAA CCGGAGCTGA ATGAAGCCAT
      721 ACCAAACGAC GAGCGTGACA CCACGATGCC TGCAGCAATG GCAACAACGT TGCGCAAACT
      781 ATTAACTGGC GAACTACTTA CTCTAGCTTC CCGGCAACAA TTAATAGACT GGATGGAGGC
      841 GGATAAAGTT GCAGGACCAC TTCTGCGCTC GGCCCTTCCG GCTGGCTGGT TTATTGCTGA
      901 TAAATCTGGA GCCGGTGAGC GTGGGTCTCG CGGTATCATT GCAGCACTGG GGCCAGATGG
      961 TAAGCCCTCC CGTATCGTAG TTATCTACAC GACGGGGAGT CAGGCAACTA TGGATGAACG
     1021 AAATAGACAG ATCGCTGAGA TAGGTGCCTC ACTGATTAAG CATTGGTAAC TGTCAGACCA
     1081 AGTTTACTCA TATATACTTT AGATTGATTT AAAACTTCAT TTTTAATTTA AAAGGATCTA
     1141 GGTGAAGATC CTTTTTGATA ATCTCATGAC CAAAATCCCT TAACGTGAGT TTTCGTTCCA
     1201 CTGAGCGTCA GACCCCGTAG AAAAGATCAA AGGATCTTCT TGAGATCCTT TTTTTCTGCG
     1261 CGTAATCTGC TGCTTGCAAA CAAAAAAACC ACCGCTACCA GCGGTGGTTT GTTTGCCGGA
     1321 TCAAGAGCTA CCAACTCTTT TTCCGAAGGT AACTGGCTTC AGCAGAGCGC AGATACCAAA
     1381 TACTGTCCTT CTAGTGTAGC CGTAGTTAGG CCACCACTTC AAGAACTCTG TAGCACCGCC
     1441 TACATACCTC GCTCTGCTAA TCCTGTTACC AGTGGCTGCT GCCAGTGGCG ATAAGTCGTG
     1501 TCTTACCGGG TTGGACTCAA GACGATAGTT ACCGGATAAG GCGCAGCGGT CGGGCTGAAC
     1561 GGGGGGTTCG TGCACACAGC CCAGCTTGGA GCGAACGACC TACACCGAAC TGAGATACCT
     1621 ACAGCGTGAG CTATGAGAAA GCGCCACGCT TCCCGAAGGG AGAAAGGCGG ACAGGTATCC
     1681 GGTAAGCGGC AGGGTCGGAA CAGGAGAGCG CACGAGGGAG CTTCCAGGGG GAAACGCCTG
     1741 GTATCTTTAT AGTCCTGTCG GGTTTCGCCA CCTCTGACTT GAGCGTCGAT TTTTGTGATG
     1801 CTCGTCAGGG GGGCGGAGCC TATGGAAAAA CGCCAGCAAC GCGGCCTTTT TACGGTTCCT
     1861 GGCCTTTTGC TGGCCTTTTG CTCACATGTT CTTTCCTGCG TTATCCCCTG ATTCTGTGGA
     1921 TAACCGTATT ACCGCCTTTG AGTGAGCTGA TACCGCTCGC CGCAGCCGAA CGACCGAGCG
     1981 CAGCGAGTCA GTGAGCGAGG AAGCGGAAGA GCGCCTGATG CGGTATTTTC TCCTTACGCA
     2041 TCTGTGCGGT ATTTCACACC GCAATGGTGC ACTCTCAGTA CAATCTGCTC TGATGCCGCA
     2101 TAGTTAAGCC AGTATACACT CCGCTATCGC TACGTGACTG GGTCATGGCT GCGCCCCGAC
     2161 ACCCGCCAAC ACCCGCTGAC GCGCCCTGAC GGGCTTGTCT GCTCCCGGCA TCCGCTTACA
     2221 GACAAGCTGT GACCGTCTCC GGGAGCTGCA TGTGTCAGAG GTTTTCACCG TCATCACCGA
     2281 AACGCGCGAG GCAGCTGCGG TAAAGCTCAT CAGCGTGGTC GTGAAGCGAT TCACAGATGT
     2341 CTGCCTGTTC ATCCGCGTCC AGCTCGTTGA GTTTCTCCAG AAGCGTTAAT GTCTGGCTTC
     2401 TGATAAAGCG GGCCATGTTA AGGGCGGTTT TTTCCTGTTT GGTCACTGAT GCCTCCGTGT
     2461 AAGGGGGATT TCTGTTCATG GGGGTAATGA TACCGATGAA ACGAGAGAGG ATGCTCACGA
     2521 TACGGGTTAC TGATGATGAA CATGCCCGGT TACTGGAACG TTGTGAGGGT AAACAACTGG
     2581 CGGTATGGAT GCGGCGGGAC CAGAGAAAAA TCACTCAGGG TCAATGCCAG CGCTTCGTTA
     2641 ATACAGATGT AGGTGTTCCA CAGGGTAGCC AGCAGCATCC TGCGATGCAG ATCCGGAACA
     2701 TAATGGTGCA GGGCGCTGAC TTCCGCGTTT CCAGACTTTA CGAAACACGG AAACCGAAGA
     2761 CCATTCATGT TGTTGCTCAG GTCGCAGACG TTTTGCAGCA GCAGTCGCTT CACGTTCGCT
     2821 CGCGTATCGG TGATTCATTC TGCTAACCAG TAAGGCAACC CCGCCAGCCT AGCCGGGTCC
     2881 TCAACGACAG GAGCACGATC ATGCGCACCC GTGGCCAGGA CCCAACGCTG CCCGAGATGC
     2941 GCCGCGTGCG GCTGCTGGAG ATGGCGGACG CGATGGATAT GTTCTGCCAA GGGTTGGTTT
     3001 GCGCATTCAC AGTTCTCCGC AAGAATTGAT TGGCTCCAAT TCTTGGAGTG GTGAATCCGT
     3061 TAGCGAGGTG CCGCCGGCTT CCATTCAGGT CGAGGTGGCC CGGCTCCATG CACCGCGACG
     3121 CAACGCGGGG AGGCAGACAA GGTATAGGGC GGCGCCTACA ATCCATGCCA ACCCGTTCCA
     3181 TGTGCTCGCC GAGGCGGCAT AAATCGCCGT GACGATCAGC GGTCCAATGA TCGAAGTTAG
     3241 GCTGGTAAGA GCCGCGAGCG ATCCTTGAAG CTGTCCCTGA TGGTCGTCAT CTACCTGCCT
     3301 GGACAGCATG GCCTGCAACG CGGGCATCCC GATGCCGCCG GAAGCGAGAA GAATCATAAT
     3361 GGGGAAGGCC ATCCAGCCTC GCGTCGCGAA CGCCAGCAAG ACGTAGCCCA GCGCGTCGGC
     3421 CGCCATGCCG GCGATAATGG CCTGCTTCTC GCCGAAACGT TTGGTGGCGG GACCAGTGAC
     3481 GAAGGCTTGA GCGAGGGCGT GCAAGATTCC GAATACCGCA AGCGACAGGC CGATCATCGT
     3541 CGCGCTCCAG CGAAAGCGGT CCTCGCCGAA AATGACCCAG AGCGCTGCCG GCACCTGTCC
     3601 TACGAGTTGC ATGATAAAGA AGACAGTCAT AAGTGCGGCG ACGATAGTCA TGCCCCGCGC
     3661 CCACCGGAAG GAGCTGACTG GGTTGAAGGC TCTCAAGGGC ATCGGTCGAG ATCCCGGTGC
     3721 CTAATGAGTG AGCTAACTTA CATTAATTGC GTTGCGCTCA CTGCCCGCTT TCCAGTCGGG
     3781 AAACTGTCGT GCCAGCTGCA TTAATGAATC GGCCAACGCG CGGGGAGAGG CGGTTTGCGT
     3841 ATTGGGCGCC AGGGTGGTTT TTCTTTTCAC CAGTGAGACG GGCAACAGCT GATTGCCCTT
     3901 CACCGCCTGG CCCTGAGAGA GTTGCAGCAA GCGGTCCACG CTGGTTTGCC CCAGCAGGCG
     3961 AAAATCCTGT TTGATGGTGG TTAACGGCGG GATATAACAT GAGCTGTCTT CGGTATCGTC
     4021 GTATCCCACT ACCGAGATAT CCGCACCAAC GCGCAGCCCG GACTCGGTAA TGGCGCGCAT
     4081 TGCGCCCAGC GCCATCTGAT CGTTGGCAAC CAGCATCGCA GTGGGAACGA TGCCCTCATT
     4141 CAGCATTTGC ATGGTTTGTT GAAAACCGGA CATGGCACTC CAGTCGCCTT CCCGTTCCGC
     4201 TATCGGCTGA ATTTGATTGC GAGTGAGATA TTTATGCCAG CCAGCCAGAC GCAGACGCGC
     4261 CGAGACAGAA CTTAATGGGC CCGCTAACAG CGCGATTTGC TGGTGACCCA ATGCGACCAG
     4321 ATGCTCCACG CCCAGTCGCG TACCGTCTTC ATGGGAGAAA ATAATACTGT TGATGGGTGT
     4381 CTGGTCAGAG ACATCAAGAA ATAACGCCGG AACATTAGTG CAGGCAGCTT CCACAGCAAT
     4441 GGCATCCTGG TCATCCAGCG GATAGTTAAT GATCAGCCCA CTGACGCGTT GCGCGAGAAG
     4501 ATTGTGCACC GCCGCTTTAC AGGCTTCGAC GCCGCTTCGT TCTACCATCG ACACCACCAC
     4561 GCTGGCACCC AGTTGATCGG CGCGAGATTT AATCGCCGCG ACAATTTGCG ACGGCGCGTG
     4621 CAGGGCCAGA CTGGAGGTGG CAACGCCAAT CAGCAACGAC TGTTTGCCCG CCAGTTGTTG
     4681 TGCCACGCGG TTGGGAATGT AATTCAGCTC CGCCATCGCC GCTTCCACTT TTTCCCGCGT
     4741 TTTCGCAGAA ACGTGGCTGG CCTGGTTCAC CACGCGGGAA ACGGTCTGAT AAGAGACACC
     4801 GGCATACTCT GCGACATCGT ATAACGTTAC TGGTTTCACA TTCACCACCC TGAATTGACT
     4861 CTCTTCCGGG CGCTATCATG CCATACCGCG AAAGGTTTTG CGCCATTCGA TGGTGTCCGG
     4921 GATCTCGACG CTCTCCCTTA TGCGACTCCT GCATTAGGAA GCAGCCCAGT AGTAGGTTGA
     4981 GGCCGTTGAG CACCGCCGCC GCAAGGAATG GTGCATGCAA GGAGATGGCG CCCAACAGTC
     5041 CCCCGGCCAC GGGGCCTGCC ACCATACCCA CGCCGAAACA AGCGCTCATG AGCCCGAAGT
     5101 GGCGAGCCCG ATCTTCCCCA TCGGTGATGT CGGCGATATA GGCGCCAGCA ACCGCACCTG
     5161 TGGCGCCGGT GATGCCGGCC ACGATGCGTC CGGCGTAGAG GATCGAGATC TCGATCCCGC
     5221 GAAATTAATA CGACTCACTA TAGGGGAATT GTGAGCGGAT AACAATTCCC CTCTAGAAAT
     5281 AATTTTGTTT AACTTTAAGA AGGAGATATA CCATGGGCCC GCCGTCGACG ATCGTGGTGC
     5341 GTGCTGCGCC GGGGCGCAAG AGCCGGGCGA TCGTCCGGCT TGGCGCCATC ACCGTGCCTG
     5401 CTGCGATCGG CCGCTCCGGC CGCACCGTGA TGAAACGCGA GGGCGACGGC GCCACGCCGA
     5461 TCGCCTCGAT GCGGCTGATA TCGGGTTTCC GGCGCGGCGA GCGGAACGGC CGGCTCGTCA
     5521 CTCCGCTTTC AATACGCCGC ATCCGCCCCG ACATGCTCTG GTGCGATCAG TCCGACAGTG
     5581 CCAGCTACAA CCGCCTCGTC CGGGCGCCAT TCAACGCAAG TCACGAGGAG ATGCGGCGCA
     5641 GCGACGGGCT CTACGATATC TGCCTGGTGA TGGACTGGAA CATCTCCTCG CGTGCGCGCA
     5701 ATCGCGGCTC GGCGATCTTC TTCCATCTCA TCAAGCCGGG CTACGAGCCG ACGGCGGGCT
     5761 GCGTGGCAGT GAGCCTGCGT GACATGCGCC GCCTGCTGCC TCACCTTCGA AAGGGAACGA
     5821 TTGTCCGCGT CGTCGGATCC TAACTGACTA GCTCGAGCAC CACCACCACC ACCACTGAGA
     5881 TCCGGCTGCT AACAAAGCCC GAAAGGAAGC TGAGTTGGCT GCTGCCACCG CTGAGCAATA
     5941 ACTAGCATAA CCCCTTGGGG CCTCTAAACG GGTCTTGAGG GGTTTTTTGC TGAAAGGAGG
     6001 AACTATATCC GGATATCCCG CAAGAGGCCC GGCAGTACCG GCATAACCAA GCCTATGCCT
     6061 ACAGCATCCA GGGTGACGGT GCCGAGGATG ACGATGAGCG CATTGTTAGA TTTCATACAC
     6121 GGTGCCTGAC TGCGTTAGCA ATTTAACTGT GATAAACTAC CGCATTAAAG CTTATCGATG
     6181 ATAAGCTGTC AAACATGAGA A
//
