# Supplementary material for: Rhizobial enzyme reveals pH-driven catalytic switching and ʟ-amino acid incorporation by ʟ,ᴅ-transpeptidases
Source: bioRxiv preprint, doi:10.64898/2026.06.30.735398, version 1 (2026-07-01)
Supplement: File S5. Plasmid Sequences [file 735398_file06.zip › File S5. Plasmid Sequences/LDTs in pET2819/Ldt15.gb]

LOCUS       Ldt15                   6289 bp ds-DNA     circular     13-NOV-2022
DEFINITION  .
FEATURES             Location/Qualifiers
     promoter        104..208
                     /note="gene: bla"
                     /label="AmpR promoter"
                     /ApEinfo_fwdcolor="#c6c9d1"
                     /ApEinfo_revcolor="#c6c9d1"
     CDS             209..277
                     /note="codon_start: 1 gene: bla note: confers resistance
                     to ampicillin, carbenicillin, and related antibiotics 
                     product: β-lactamase transl_table: 1 translation: 
                     MSIQHFRVALIPFFAAFCLPVFA,HPETLVKVKDAEDQLGARVGYIELDLNSGKILESF
                     RPEERFPMMSTFKVLLCGAVLSRVDAGQEQLGRRIHYSQNDLVEYSPVTEKHLTDGMTV
                     RELCSAAITMSDNTAANLLLTTIGGPKELTAFLHNMGDHVTRLDRWEPELNEAIPNDER
                     DTTMPAAMATTLRKLLTGELLTLASRQQLIDWMEADKVAGPLLRSALPAGWFIADKSGA
                     GERGSRGIIAALGPDGKPSRIVVIYTTGSQATMDERNRQIAEIGASLIKHW*"
                     /label="AmpR"
                     /ApEinfo_fwdcolor="#b7e6d7"
                     /ApEinfo_revcolor="#b7e6d7"
     CDS             278..1069
                     /note="codon_start: 1 gene: bla note: confers resistance
                     to ampicillin, carbenicillin, and related antibiotics 
                     product: β-lactamase transl_table: 1 translation: 
                     MSIQHFRVALIPFFAAFCLPVFA,HPETLVKVKDAEDQLGARVGYIELDLNSGKILESF
                     RPEERFPMMSTFKVLLCGAVLSRVDAGQEQLGRRIHYSQNDLVEYSPVTEKHLTDGMTV
                     RELCSAAITMSDNTAANLLLTTIGGPKELTAFLHNMGDHVTRLDRWEPELNEAIPNDER
                     DTTMPAAMATTLRKLLTGELLTLASRQQLIDWMEADKVAGPLLRSALPAGWFIADKSGA
                     GERGSRGIIAALGPDGKPSRIVVIYTTGSQATMDERNRQIAEIGASLIKHW*"
                     /label="AmpR"
                     /ApEinfo_fwdcolor="#b7e6d7"
                     /ApEinfo_revcolor="#b7e6d7"
     rep_origin      1240..1828
                     /note="direction: RIGHT note: high-copy-number
                     ColE1/pMB1/pBR322/pUC origin of replication"
                     /label="ori"
                     /ApEinfo_fwdcolor="#ffef86"
                     /ApEinfo_revcolor="#ffef86"
     misc_feature    2014..2153
                     /note="note: basis of mobility region from pBR322"
                     /label="bom"
                     /ApEinfo_fwdcolor="#b4abac"
                     /ApEinfo_revcolor="#b4abac"
     CDS             complement(2255..2446)
                     /note="codon_start: 1 gene: rop product: Rop protein,
                     which maintains plasmids at low copy number transl_table: 
                     1 translation:
                     VTKQEKTALNMARFIRSQTLTLLEKLNELDADEQADICESLHDHADELYRSCLARFGDD
                     GENL*"
                     /label="rop"
                     /ApEinfo_fwdcolor="#993366"
                     /ApEinfo_revcolor="#993366"
     CDS             complement(3758..4839)
                     /note="codon_start: 1 gene: lacI note: The lac repressor
                     binds to the lac operator to inhibit transcription in E. 
                     coli. This inhibition can be relieved by adding lactose or
                     isopropyl-β-D-thiogalactopyranoside (IPTG). product: lac 
                     repressor transl_table: 1 translation: 
                     VKPVTLYDVAEYAGVSYQTVSRVVNQASHVSAKTREKVEAAMAELNYIPNRVAQQLAGK
                     QSLLIGVATSSLALHAPSQIVAAIKSRADQLGASVVVSMVERSGVEACKAAVHNLLAQR
                     VSGLIINYPLDDQDAIAVEAACTNVPALFLDVSDQTPINSIIFSHEDGTRLGVEHLVAL
                     GHQQIALLAGPLSSVSARLRLAGWHKYLTRNQIQPIAEREGDWSAMSGFQQTMQMLNEG
                     IVPTAMLVANDQMALGAMRAITESGLRVGADISVVGYDDTEDSSCYIPPLTTIKQDFRL
                     LGQTSVDRLLQLSQGQAVKGNQLLPVSLVKRKTTLAPNTQTASPRALADSLMQLARQVS
                     RLESGQ*"
                     /label="lacI"
                     /ApEinfo_fwdcolor="#993366"
                     /ApEinfo_revcolor="#993366"
     promoter        complement(4840..4917)
                     /note="gene: lacI note: "
                     /label="lacI promoter"
                     /ApEinfo_fwdcolor="#c6c9d1"
                     /ApEinfo_revcolor="#c6c9d1"
     promoter        5226..5244
                     /note="note: promoter for bacteriophage T7 RNA polymerase"
                     /label="T7 promoter"
                     /ApEinfo_fwdcolor="#c6c9d1"
                     /ApEinfo_revcolor="#c6c9d1"
     protein_bind    5245..5269
                     /note="bound_moiety: lac repressor encoded by lacI note:
                     The lac repressor binds to the lac operator to inhibit 
                     transcription in E. coli. This inhibition can be relieved
                     by adding lactose or isopropyl-β-D-thiogalactopyranoside
                     (IPTG)."
                     /label="lac operator"
                     /ApEinfo_fwdcolor="#31849b"
                     /ApEinfo_revcolor="#31849b"
     RBS             5284..5306
                     /note="note: efficient ribosome binding site from
                     bacteriophage T7 gene 10 (Olins and Rangwala, 1989)"
                     /label="RBS"
                     /ApEinfo_fwdcolor="#b4abac"
                     /ApEinfo_revcolor="#b4abac"
     CDS             5313..5927
                     /label="Ldt15"
                     /ApEinfo_fwdcolor="#84b0dc"
                     /ApEinfo_revcolor="#84b0dc"
                     /translation="MGLALVAVAFLLTVFQTQAQIYGPYDGYDDFGGYGYDDPYSAYPP
                     PLDYDPAPPYQEPLHDRRQPPTGRAKGTIEIVTSEHTLIYTTPWGEQFAYPIAVGREGK
                     QWYGSTRVVSKRAHPEWRPTAGMRQKNPRLPAVVKPGPANPLGTRAIYLADGLLRIHGT
                     NDPSSIGTNASSGCFRMYRQDVEELYEIVQPGTKVIVRRGS*"
                     /transl_table=11
     gene            5319..5918
                     /label="pRL90118"
                     /ApEinfo_fwdcolor="#85dae9"
                     /ApEinfo_revcolor="#85dae9"
     source          complement(5319..5918)
                     /label="biovar: viciae 3841"
                     /ApEinfo_fwdcolor="#b1ff67"
                     /ApEinfo_revcolor="#b1ff67"
                     /mol_type="genomic DNA"
                     /plasmid="pRL9"
                     /db_xref="taxon:216596"
                     /country="United Kingdom"
                     /organism="Rhizobium leguminosarum bv. viciae 3841"
                     /strain=3841
     terminator      6026..6073
                     /note="note: transcription terminator for bacteriophage T7
                     RNA polymerase"
                     /label="T7 terminator"
                     /ApEinfo_fwdcolor="#c6c9d1"
                     /ApEinfo_revcolor="#c6c9d1"
     promoter        complement(6248..6253)
                     /note="note: E. coli promoter for tetracycline efflux
                     protein gene"
                     /label="tet promoter"
                     /ApEinfo_fwdcolor="#c6c9d1"
                     /ApEinfo_revcolor="#c6c9d1"
     promoter        complement(6254..6270)
                     /note="note: E. coli promoter for tetracycline efflux
                     protein gene"
                     /label="tet promoter"
                     /ApEinfo_fwdcolor="#c6c9d1"
                     /ApEinfo_revcolor="#c6c9d1"
     promoter        complement(6271..6276)
                     /note="note: E. coli promoter for tetracycline efflux
                     protein gene"
                     /label="tet promoter"
                     /ApEinfo_fwdcolor="#c6c9d1"
                     /ApEinfo_revcolor="#c6c9d1"

ORIGIN
        1 TTCTTGAAGA CGAAAGGGCC TCGTGATACG CCTATTTTTA TAGGTTAATG TCATGATAAT
       61 AATGGTTTCT TAGACGTCAG GTGGCACTTT TCGGGGAAAT GTGCGCGGAA CCCCTATTTG
      121 TTTATTTTTC TAAATACATT CAAATATGTA TCCGCTCATG AGACAATAAC CCTGATAAAT
      181 GCTTCAATAA TATTGAAAAA GGAAGAGTAT GAGTATTCAA CATTTCCGTG TCGCCCTTAT
      241 TCCCTTTTTT GCGGCATTTT GCCTTCCTGT TTTTGCTCAC CCAGAAACGC TGGTGAAAGT
      301 AAAAGATGCT GAAGATCAGT TGGGTGCACG AGTGGGTTAC ATCGAACTGG ATCTCAACAG
      361 CGGTAAGATC CTTGAGAGTT TTCGCCCCGA AGAACGTTTT CCAATGATGA GCACTTTTAA
      421 AGTTCTGCTA TGTGGCGCGG TATTATCCCG TGTTGACGCC GGGCAAGAGC AACTCGGTCG
      481 CCGCATACAC TATTCTCAGA ATGACTTGGT TGAGTACTCA CCAGTCACAG AAAAGCATCT
      541 TACGGATGGC ATGACAGTAA GAGAATTATG CAGTGCTGCC ATAACCATGA GTGATAACAC
      601 TGCGGCCAAC TTACTTCTGA CAACGATCGG AGGACCGAAG GAGCTAACCG CTTTTTTGCA
      661 CAACATGGGG GATCATGTAA CTCGCCTTGA TCGTTGGGAA CCGGAGCTGA ATGAAGCCAT
      721 ACCAAACGAC GAGCGTGACA CCACGATGCC TGCAGCAATG GCAACAACGT TGCGCAAACT
      781 ATTAACTGGC GAACTACTTA CTCTAGCTTC CCGGCAACAA TTAATAGACT GGATGGAGGC
      841 GGATAAAGTT GCAGGACCAC TTCTGCGCTC GGCCCTTCCG GCTGGCTGGT TTATTGCTGA
      901 TAAATCTGGA GCCGGTGAGC GTGGGTCTCG CGGTATCATT GCAGCACTGG GGCCAGATGG
      961 TAAGCCCTCC CGTATCGTAG TTATCTACAC GACGGGGAGT CAGGCAACTA TGGATGAACG
     1021 AAATAGACAG ATCGCTGAGA TAGGTGCCTC ACTGATTAAG CATTGGTAAC TGTCAGACCA
     1081 AGTTTACTCA TATATACTTT AGATTGATTT AAAACTTCAT TTTTAATTTA AAAGGATCTA
     1141 GGTGAAGATC CTTTTTGATA ATCTCATGAC CAAAATCCCT TAACGTGAGT TTTCGTTCCA
     1201 CTGAGCGTCA GACCCCGTAG AAAAGATCAA AGGATCTTCT TGAGATCCTT TTTTTCTGCG
     1261 CGTAATCTGC TGCTTGCAAA CAAAAAAACC ACCGCTACCA GCGGTGGTTT GTTTGCCGGA
     1321 TCAAGAGCTA CCAACTCTTT TTCCGAAGGT AACTGGCTTC AGCAGAGCGC AGATACCAAA
     1381 TACTGTCCTT CTAGTGTAGC CGTAGTTAGG CCACCACTTC AAGAACTCTG TAGCACCGCC
     1441 TACATACCTC GCTCTGCTAA TCCTGTTACC AGTGGCTGCT GCCAGTGGCG ATAAGTCGTG
     1501 TCTTACCGGG TTGGACTCAA GACGATAGTT ACCGGATAAG GCGCAGCGGT CGGGCTGAAC
     1561 GGGGGGTTCG TGCACACAGC CCAGCTTGGA GCGAACGACC TACACCGAAC TGAGATACCT
     1621 ACAGCGTGAG CTATGAGAAA GCGCCACGCT TCCCGAAGGG AGAAAGGCGG ACAGGTATCC
     1681 GGTAAGCGGC AGGGTCGGAA CAGGAGAGCG CACGAGGGAG CTTCCAGGGG GAAACGCCTG
     1741 GTATCTTTAT AGTCCTGTCG GGTTTCGCCA CCTCTGACTT GAGCGTCGAT TTTTGTGATG
     1801 CTCGTCAGGG GGGCGGAGCC TATGGAAAAA CGCCAGCAAC GCGGCCTTTT TACGGTTCCT
     1861 GGCCTTTTGC TGGCCTTTTG CTCACATGTT CTTTCCTGCG TTATCCCCTG ATTCTGTGGA
     1921 TAACCGTATT ACCGCCTTTG AGTGAGCTGA TACCGCTCGC CGCAGCCGAA CGACCGAGCG
     1981 CAGCGAGTCA GTGAGCGAGG AAGCGGAAGA GCGCCTGATG CGGTATTTTC TCCTTACGCA
     2041 TCTGTGCGGT ATTTCACACC GCAATGGTGC ACTCTCAGTA CAATCTGCTC TGATGCCGCA
     2101 TAGTTAAGCC AGTATACACT CCGCTATCGC TACGTGACTG GGTCATGGCT GCGCCCCGAC
     2161 ACCCGCCAAC ACCCGCTGAC GCGCCCTGAC GGGCTTGTCT GCTCCCGGCA TCCGCTTACA
     2221 GACAAGCTGT GACCGTCTCC GGGAGCTGCA TGTGTCAGAG GTTTTCACCG TCATCACCGA
     2281 AACGCGCGAG GCAGCTGCGG TAAAGCTCAT CAGCGTGGTC GTGAAGCGAT TCACAGATGT
     2341 CTGCCTGTTC ATCCGCGTCC AGCTCGTTGA GTTTCTCCAG AAGCGTTAAT GTCTGGCTTC
     2401 TGATAAAGCG GGCCATGTTA AGGGCGGTTT TTTCCTGTTT GGTCACTGAT GCCTCCGTGT
     2461 AAGGGGGATT TCTGTTCATG GGGGTAATGA TACCGATGAA ACGAGAGAGG ATGCTCACGA
     2521 TACGGGTTAC TGATGATGAA CATGCCCGGT TACTGGAACG TTGTGAGGGT AAACAACTGG
     2581 CGGTATGGAT GCGGCGGGAC CAGAGAAAAA TCACTCAGGG TCAATGCCAG CGCTTCGTTA
     2641 ATACAGATGT AGGTGTTCCA CAGGGTAGCC AGCAGCATCC TGCGATGCAG ATCCGGAACA
     2701 TAATGGTGCA GGGCGCTGAC TTCCGCGTTT CCAGACTTTA CGAAACACGG AAACCGAAGA
     2761 CCATTCATGT TGTTGCTCAG GTCGCAGACG TTTTGCAGCA GCAGTCGCTT CACGTTCGCT
     2821 CGCGTATCGG TGATTCATTC TGCTAACCAG TAAGGCAACC CCGCCAGCCT AGCCGGGTCC
     2881 TCAACGACAG GAGCACGATC ATGCGCACCC GTGGCCAGGA CCCAACGCTG CCCGAGATGC
     2941 GCCGCGTGCG GCTGCTGGAG ATGGCGGACG CGATGGATAT GTTCTGCCAA GGGTTGGTTT
     3001 GCGCATTCAC AGTTCTCCGC AAGAATTGAT TGGCTCCAAT TCTTGGAGTG GTGAATCCGT
     3061 TAGCGAGGTG CCGCCGGCTT CCATTCAGGT CGAGGTGGCC CGGCTCCATG CACCGCGACG
     3121 CAACGCGGGG AGGCAGACAA GGTATAGGGC GGCGCCTACA ATCCATGCCA ACCCGTTCCA
     3181 TGTGCTCGCC GAGGCGGCAT AAATCGCCGT GACGATCAGC GGTCCAATGA TCGAAGTTAG
     3241 GCTGGTAAGA GCCGCGAGCG ATCCTTGAAG CTGTCCCTGA TGGTCGTCAT CTACCTGCCT
     3301 GGACAGCATG GCCTGCAACG CGGGCATCCC GATGCCGCCG GAAGCGAGAA GAATCATAAT
     3361 GGGGAAGGCC ATCCAGCCTC GCGTCGCGAA CGCCAGCAAG ACGTAGCCCA GCGCGTCGGC
     3421 CGCCATGCCG GCGATAATGG CCTGCTTCTC GCCGAAACGT TTGGTGGCGG GACCAGTGAC
     3481 GAAGGCTTGA GCGAGGGCGT GCAAGATTCC GAATACCGCA AGCGACAGGC CGATCATCGT
     3541 CGCGCTCCAG CGAAAGCGGT CCTCGCCGAA AATGACCCAG AGCGCTGCCG GCACCTGTCC
     3601 TACGAGTTGC ATGATAAAGA AGACAGTCAT AAGTGCGGCG ACGATAGTCA TGCCCCGCGC
     3661 CCACCGGAAG GAGCTGACTG GGTTGAAGGC TCTCAAGGGC ATCGGTCGAG ATCCCGGTGC
     3721 CTAATGAGTG AGCTAACTTA CATTAATTGC GTTGCGCTCA CTGCCCGCTT TCCAGTCGGG
     3781 AAACTGTCGT GCCAGCTGCA TTAATGAATC GGCCAACGCG CGGGGAGAGG CGGTTTGCGT
     3841 ATTGGGCGCC AGGGTGGTTT TTCTTTTCAC CAGTGAGACG GGCAACAGCT GATTGCCCTT
     3901 CACCGCCTGG CCCTGAGAGA GTTGCAGCAA GCGGTCCACG CTGGTTTGCC CCAGCAGGCG
     3961 AAAATCCTGT TTGATGGTGG TTAACGGCGG GATATAACAT GAGCTGTCTT CGGTATCGTC
     4021 GTATCCCACT ACCGAGATAT CCGCACCAAC GCGCAGCCCG GACTCGGTAA TGGCGCGCAT
     4081 TGCGCCCAGC GCCATCTGAT CGTTGGCAAC CAGCATCGCA GTGGGAACGA TGCCCTCATT
     4141 CAGCATTTGC ATGGTTTGTT GAAAACCGGA CATGGCACTC CAGTCGCCTT CCCGTTCCGC
     4201 TATCGGCTGA ATTTGATTGC GAGTGAGATA TTTATGCCAG CCAGCCAGAC GCAGACGCGC
     4261 CGAGACAGAA CTTAATGGGC CCGCTAACAG CGCGATTTGC TGGTGACCCA ATGCGACCAG
     4321 ATGCTCCACG CCCAGTCGCG TACCGTCTTC ATGGGAGAAA ATAATACTGT TGATGGGTGT
     4381 CTGGTCAGAG ACATCAAGAA ATAACGCCGG AACATTAGTG CAGGCAGCTT CCACAGCAAT
     4441 GGCATCCTGG TCATCCAGCG GATAGTTAAT GATCAGCCCA CTGACGCGTT GCGCGAGAAG
     4501 ATTGTGCACC GCCGCTTTAC AGGCTTCGAC GCCGCTTCGT TCTACCATCG ACACCACCAC
     4561 GCTGGCACCC AGTTGATCGG CGCGAGATTT AATCGCCGCG ACAATTTGCG ACGGCGCGTG
     4621 CAGGGCCAGA CTGGAGGTGG CAACGCCAAT CAGCAACGAC TGTTTGCCCG CCAGTTGTTG
     4681 TGCCACGCGG TTGGGAATGT AATTCAGCTC CGCCATCGCC GCTTCCACTT TTTCCCGCGT
     4741 TTTCGCAGAA ACGTGGCTGG CCTGGTTCAC CACGCGGGAA ACGGTCTGAT AAGAGACACC
     4801 GGCATACTCT GCGACATCGT ATAACGTTAC TGGTTTCACA TTCACCACCC TGAATTGACT
     4861 CTCTTCCGGG CGCTATCATG CCATACCGCG AAAGGTTTTG CGCCATTCGA TGGTGTCCGG
     4921 GATCTCGACG CTCTCCCTTA TGCGACTCCT GCATTAGGAA GCAGCCCAGT AGTAGGTTGA
     4981 GGCCGTTGAG CACCGCCGCC GCAAGGAATG GTGCATGCAA GGAGATGGCG CCCAACAGTC
     5041 CCCCGGCCAC GGGGCCTGCC ACCATACCCA CGCCGAAACA AGCGCTCATG AGCCCGAAGT
     5101 GGCGAGCCCG ATCTTCCCCA TCGGTGATGT CGGCGATATA GGCGCCAGCA ACCGCACCTG
     5161 TGGCGCCGGT GATGCCGGCC ACGATGCGTC CGGCGTAGAG GATCGAGATC TCGATCCCGC
     5221 GAAATTAATA CGACTCACTA TAGGGGAATT GTGAGCGGAT AACAATTCCC CTCTAGAAAT
     5281 AATTTTGTTT AACTTTAAGA AGGAGATATA CCATGGGCCT GGCTCTCGTG GCTGTGGCCT
     5341 TTTTGCTGAC GGTCTTTCAG ACTCAAGCCC AGATCTATGG GCCGTATGAT GGATATGACG
     5401 ACTTTGGTGG ATACGGTTAC GACGATCCGT ACAGCGCCTA TCCGCCACCA CTCGATTACG
     5461 ATCCGGCGCC TCCCTATCAA GAGCCCCTGC ATGATCGCAG GCAACCGCCG ACAGGCCGTG
     5521 CAAAAGGAAC CATCGAAATC GTGACAAGCG AGCATACGCT CATTTACACC ACGCCTTGGG
     5581 GCGAGCAATT CGCTTACCCC ATCGCGGTCG GCCGTGAGGG CAAGCAATGG TATGGATCTA
     5641 CGCGGGTCGT GTCGAAGCGA GCGCATCCTG AATGGCGACC CACGGCCGGC ATGCGGCAGA
     5701 AGAACCCTCG GCTTCCAGCG GTCGTAAAGC CCGGCCCCGC CAATCCGCTT GGAACCCGCG
     5761 CGATCTATCT CGCCGATGGC CTGCTGCGCA TCCACGGCAC CAACGACCCC TCGTCCATCG
     5821 GCACCAACGC GTCGAGCGGG TGCTTTCGAA TGTACCGTCA AGATGTCGAA GAGCTTTACG
     5881 AGATCGTGCA GCCGGGAACG AAGGTCATCG TTCGGCGCGG ATCCTAACTG ACTAGCTCGA
     5941 GCACCACCAC CACCACCACT GAGATCCGGC TGCTAACAAA GCCCGAAAGG AAGCTGAGTT
     6001 GGCTGCTGCC ACCGCTGAGC AATAACTAGC ATAACCCCTT GGGGCCTCTA AACGGGTCTT
     6061 GAGGGGTTTT TTGCTGAAAG GAGGAACTAT ATCCGGATAT CCCGCAAGAG GCCCGGCAGT
     6121 ACCGGCATAA CCAAGCCTAT GCCTACAGCA TCCAGGGTGA CGGTGCCGAG GATGACGATG
     6181 AGCGCATTGT TAGATTTCAT ACACGGTGCC TGACTGCGTT AGCAATTTAA CTGTGATAAA
     6241 CTACCGCATT AAAGCTTATC GATGATAAGC TGTCAAACAT GAGAA
//
