# Supplementary material for: Rhizobial enzyme reveals pH-driven catalytic switching and ʟ-amino acid incorporation by ʟ,ᴅ-transpeptidases
Source: bioRxiv preprint, doi:10.64898/2026.06.30.735398, version 1 (2026-07-01)
Supplement: File S5. Plasmid Sequences [file 735398_file06.zip › File S5. Plasmid Sequences/LDTs in pET2819/Ldt16.gb]

LOCUS       Ldt16                   6178 bp ds-DNA     circular     13-NOV-2022
DEFINITION  .
FEATURES             Location/Qualifiers
     promoter        104..208
                     /note="gene: bla"
                     /label="AmpR promoter"
                     /ApEinfo_fwdcolor="#c6c9d1"
                     /ApEinfo_revcolor="#c6c9d1"
     CDS             209..277
                     /note="codon_start: 1 gene: bla note: confers resistance
                     to ampicillin, carbenicillin, and related antibiotics 
                     product: β-lactamase transl_table: 1 translation: 
                     MSIQHFRVALIPFFAAFCLPVFA,HPETLVKVKDAEDQLGARVGYIELDLNSGKILESF
                     RPEERFPMMSTFKVLLCGAVLSRVDAGQEQLGRRIHYSQNDLVEYSPVTEKHLTDGMTV
                     RELCSAAITMSDNTAANLLLTTIGGPKELTAFLHNMGDHVTRLDRWEPELNEAIPNDER
                     DTTMPAAMATTLRKLLTGELLTLASRQQLIDWMEADKVAGPLLRSALPAGWFIADKSGA
                     GERGSRGIIAALGPDGKPSRIVVIYTTGSQATMDERNRQIAEIGASLIKHW*"
                     /label="AmpR"
                     /ApEinfo_fwdcolor="#b7e6d7"
                     /ApEinfo_revcolor="#b7e6d7"
     CDS             278..1069
                     /note="codon_start: 1 gene: bla note: confers resistance
                     to ampicillin, carbenicillin, and related antibiotics 
                     product: β-lactamase transl_table: 1 translation: 
                     MSIQHFRVALIPFFAAFCLPVFA,HPETLVKVKDAEDQLGARVGYIELDLNSGKILESF
                     RPEERFPMMSTFKVLLCGAVLSRVDAGQEQLGRRIHYSQNDLVEYSPVTEKHLTDGMTV
                     RELCSAAITMSDNTAANLLLTTIGGPKELTAFLHNMGDHVTRLDRWEPELNEAIPNDER
                     DTTMPAAMATTLRKLLTGELLTLASRQQLIDWMEADKVAGPLLRSALPAGWFIADKSGA
                     GERGSRGIIAALGPDGKPSRIVVIYTTGSQATMDERNRQIAEIGASLIKHW*"
                     /label="AmpR"
                     /ApEinfo_fwdcolor="#b7e6d7"
                     /ApEinfo_revcolor="#b7e6d7"
     rep_origin      1240..1828
                     /note="direction: RIGHT note: high-copy-number
                     ColE1/pMB1/pBR322/pUC origin of replication"
                     /label="ori"
                     /ApEinfo_fwdcolor="#ffef86"
                     /ApEinfo_revcolor="#ffef86"
     misc_feature    2014..2153
                     /note="note: basis of mobility region from pBR322"
                     /label="bom"
                     /ApEinfo_fwdcolor="#b4abac"
                     /ApEinfo_revcolor="#b4abac"
     CDS             complement(2255..2446)
                     /note="codon_start: 1 gene: rop product: Rop protein,
                     which maintains plasmids at low copy number transl_table: 
                     1 translation:
                     VTKQEKTALNMARFIRSQTLTLLEKLNELDADEQADICESLHDHADELYRSCLARFGDD
                     GENL*"
                     /label="rop"
                     /ApEinfo_fwdcolor="#993366"
                     /ApEinfo_revcolor="#993366"
     CDS             complement(3758..4839)
                     /note="codon_start: 1 gene: lacI note: The lac repressor
                     binds to the lac operator to inhibit transcription in E. 
                     coli. This inhibition can be relieved by adding lactose or
                     isopropyl-β-D-thiogalactopyranoside (IPTG). product: lac 
                     repressor transl_table: 1 translation: 
                     VKPVTLYDVAEYAGVSYQTVSRVVNQASHVSAKTREKVEAAMAELNYIPNRVAQQLAGK
                     QSLLIGVATSSLALHAPSQIVAAIKSRADQLGASVVVSMVERSGVEACKAAVHNLLAQR
                     VSGLIINYPLDDQDAIAVEAACTNVPALFLDVSDQTPINSIIFSHEDGTRLGVEHLVAL
                     GHQQIALLAGPLSSVSARLRLAGWHKYLTRNQIQPIAEREGDWSAMSGFQQTMQMLNEG
                     IVPTAMLVANDQMALGAMRAITESGLRVGADISVVGYDDTEDSSCYIPPLTTIKQDFRL
                     LGQTSVDRLLQLSQGQAVKGNQLLPVSLVKRKTTLAPNTQTASPRALADSLMQLARQVS
                     RLESGQ*"
                     /label="lacI"
                     /ApEinfo_fwdcolor="#993366"
                     /ApEinfo_revcolor="#993366"
     promoter        complement(4840..4917)
                     /note="gene: lacI note: "
                     /label="lacI promoter"
                     /ApEinfo_fwdcolor="#c6c9d1"
                     /ApEinfo_revcolor="#c6c9d1"
     promoter        5226..5244
                     /note="note: promoter for bacteriophage T7 RNA polymerase"
                     /label="T7 promoter"
                     /ApEinfo_fwdcolor="#c6c9d1"
                     /ApEinfo_revcolor="#c6c9d1"
     protein_bind    5245..5269
                     /note="bound_moiety: lac repressor encoded by lacI note:
                     The lac repressor binds to the lac operator to inhibit 
                     transcription in E. coli. This inhibition can be relieved
                     by adding lactose or isopropyl-β-D-thiogalactopyranoside
                     (IPTG)."
                     /label="lac operator"
                     /ApEinfo_fwdcolor="#31849b"
                     /ApEinfo_revcolor="#31849b"
     RBS             5284..5306
                     /note="note: efficient ribosome binding site from
                     bacteriophage T7 gene 10 (Olins and Rangwala, 1989)"
                     /label="RBS"
                     /ApEinfo_fwdcolor="#b4abac"
                     /ApEinfo_revcolor="#b4abac"
     CDS             5313..5816
                     /label="Ldt16"
                     /ApEinfo_fwdcolor="#84b0dc"
                     /ApEinfo_revcolor="#84b0dc"
                     /translation="MFAYTKLMARIGAGSPPPDAPLEQQADLIRVYKAERRMILLKGDT
                     PISTYRISLGQAADEGPKQREGDEKTPEGRYEIDWRNPKSMAHLSLHISYPGSDDRRNA
                     DAGGFPPGGNIMIHGLPNGWGLFGNAHQLWDWTDGCIAVTNSEMRDIWARVPNHTPIDI
                     MPGS*"
                     /transl_table=11
     gene            5316..5807
                     /label="pRL110015"
                     /ApEinfo_fwdcolor="#b4abac"
                     /ApEinfo_revcolor="#b4abac"
     source          complement(5316..5807)
                     /label="biovar: viciae 3841"
                     /ApEinfo_fwdcolor="#c7b0e3"
                     /ApEinfo_revcolor="#c7b0e3"
                     /mol_type="genomic DNA"
                     /plasmid="pRL11"
                     /db_xref="taxon:216596"
                     /country="United Kingdom"
                     /organism="Rhizobium leguminosarum bv. viciae 3841"
                     /strain=3841
     terminator      5915..5962
                     /note="note: transcription terminator for bacteriophage T7
                     RNA polymerase"
                     /label="T7 terminator"
                     /ApEinfo_fwdcolor="#c6c9d1"
                     /ApEinfo_revcolor="#c6c9d1"
     promoter        complement(6137..6142)
                     /note="note: E. coli promoter for tetracycline efflux
                     protein gene"
                     /label="tet promoter"
                     /ApEinfo_fwdcolor="#c6c9d1"
                     /ApEinfo_revcolor="#c6c9d1"
     promoter        complement(6143..6159)
                     /note="note: E. coli promoter for tetracycline efflux
                     protein gene"
                     /label="tet promoter"
                     /ApEinfo_fwdcolor="#c6c9d1"
                     /ApEinfo_revcolor="#c6c9d1"
     promoter        complement(6160..6165)
                     /note="note: E. coli promoter for tetracycline efflux
                     protein gene"
                     /label="tet promoter"
                     /ApEinfo_fwdcolor="#c6c9d1"
                     /ApEinfo_revcolor="#c6c9d1"

ORIGIN
        1 TTCTTGAAGA CGAAAGGGCC TCGTGATACG CCTATTTTTA TAGGTTAATG TCATGATAAT
       61 AATGGTTTCT TAGACGTCAG GTGGCACTTT TCGGGGAAAT GTGCGCGGAA CCCCTATTTG
      121 TTTATTTTTC TAAATACATT CAAATATGTA TCCGCTCATG AGACAATAAC CCTGATAAAT
      181 GCTTCAATAA TATTGAAAAA GGAAGAGTAT GAGTATTCAA CATTTCCGTG TCGCCCTTAT
      241 TCCCTTTTTT GCGGCATTTT GCCTTCCTGT TTTTGCTCAC CCAGAAACGC TGGTGAAAGT
      301 AAAAGATGCT GAAGATCAGT TGGGTGCACG AGTGGGTTAC ATCGAACTGG ATCTCAACAG
      361 CGGTAAGATC CTTGAGAGTT TTCGCCCCGA AGAACGTTTT CCAATGATGA GCACTTTTAA
      421 AGTTCTGCTA TGTGGCGCGG TATTATCCCG TGTTGACGCC GGGCAAGAGC AACTCGGTCG
      481 CCGCATACAC TATTCTCAGA ATGACTTGGT TGAGTACTCA CCAGTCACAG AAAAGCATCT
      541 TACGGATGGC ATGACAGTAA GAGAATTATG CAGTGCTGCC ATAACCATGA GTGATAACAC
      601 TGCGGCCAAC TTACTTCTGA CAACGATCGG AGGACCGAAG GAGCTAACCG CTTTTTTGCA
      661 CAACATGGGG GATCATGTAA CTCGCCTTGA TCGTTGGGAA CCGGAGCTGA ATGAAGCCAT
      721 ACCAAACGAC GAGCGTGACA CCACGATGCC TGCAGCAATG GCAACAACGT TGCGCAAACT
      781 ATTAACTGGC GAACTACTTA CTCTAGCTTC CCGGCAACAA TTAATAGACT GGATGGAGGC
      841 GGATAAAGTT GCAGGACCAC TTCTGCGCTC GGCCCTTCCG GCTGGCTGGT TTATTGCTGA
      901 TAAATCTGGA GCCGGTGAGC GTGGGTCTCG CGGTATCATT GCAGCACTGG GGCCAGATGG
      961 TAAGCCCTCC CGTATCGTAG TTATCTACAC GACGGGGAGT CAGGCAACTA TGGATGAACG
     1021 AAATAGACAG ATCGCTGAGA TAGGTGCCTC ACTGATTAAG CATTGGTAAC TGTCAGACCA
     1081 AGTTTACTCA TATATACTTT AGATTGATTT AAAACTTCAT TTTTAATTTA AAAGGATCTA
     1141 GGTGAAGATC CTTTTTGATA ATCTCATGAC CAAAATCCCT TAACGTGAGT TTTCGTTCCA
     1201 CTGAGCGTCA GACCCCGTAG AAAAGATCAA AGGATCTTCT TGAGATCCTT TTTTTCTGCG
     1261 CGTAATCTGC TGCTTGCAAA CAAAAAAACC ACCGCTACCA GCGGTGGTTT GTTTGCCGGA
     1321 TCAAGAGCTA CCAACTCTTT TTCCGAAGGT AACTGGCTTC AGCAGAGCGC AGATACCAAA
     1381 TACTGTCCTT CTAGTGTAGC CGTAGTTAGG CCACCACTTC AAGAACTCTG TAGCACCGCC
     1441 TACATACCTC GCTCTGCTAA TCCTGTTACC AGTGGCTGCT GCCAGTGGCG ATAAGTCGTG
     1501 TCTTACCGGG TTGGACTCAA GACGATAGTT ACCGGATAAG GCGCAGCGGT CGGGCTGAAC
     1561 GGGGGGTTCG TGCACACAGC CCAGCTTGGA GCGAACGACC TACACCGAAC TGAGATACCT
     1621 ACAGCGTGAG CTATGAGAAA GCGCCACGCT TCCCGAAGGG AGAAAGGCGG ACAGGTATCC
     1681 GGTAAGCGGC AGGGTCGGAA CAGGAGAGCG CACGAGGGAG CTTCCAGGGG GAAACGCCTG
     1741 GTATCTTTAT AGTCCTGTCG GGTTTCGCCA CCTCTGACTT GAGCGTCGAT TTTTGTGATG
     1801 CTCGTCAGGG GGGCGGAGCC TATGGAAAAA CGCCAGCAAC GCGGCCTTTT TACGGTTCCT
     1861 GGCCTTTTGC TGGCCTTTTG CTCACATGTT CTTTCCTGCG TTATCCCCTG ATTCTGTGGA
     1921 TAACCGTATT ACCGCCTTTG AGTGAGCTGA TACCGCTCGC CGCAGCCGAA CGACCGAGCG
     1981 CAGCGAGTCA GTGAGCGAGG AAGCGGAAGA GCGCCTGATG CGGTATTTTC TCCTTACGCA
     2041 TCTGTGCGGT ATTTCACACC GCAATGGTGC ACTCTCAGTA CAATCTGCTC TGATGCCGCA
     2101 TAGTTAAGCC AGTATACACT CCGCTATCGC TACGTGACTG GGTCATGGCT GCGCCCCGAC
     2161 ACCCGCCAAC ACCCGCTGAC GCGCCCTGAC GGGCTTGTCT GCTCCCGGCA TCCGCTTACA
     2221 GACAAGCTGT GACCGTCTCC GGGAGCTGCA TGTGTCAGAG GTTTTCACCG TCATCACCGA
     2281 AACGCGCGAG GCAGCTGCGG TAAAGCTCAT CAGCGTGGTC GTGAAGCGAT TCACAGATGT
     2341 CTGCCTGTTC ATCCGCGTCC AGCTCGTTGA GTTTCTCCAG AAGCGTTAAT GTCTGGCTTC
     2401 TGATAAAGCG GGCCATGTTA AGGGCGGTTT TTTCCTGTTT GGTCACTGAT GCCTCCGTGT
     2461 AAGGGGGATT TCTGTTCATG GGGGTAATGA TACCGATGAA ACGAGAGAGG ATGCTCACGA
     2521 TACGGGTTAC TGATGATGAA CATGCCCGGT TACTGGAACG TTGTGAGGGT AAACAACTGG
     2581 CGGTATGGAT GCGGCGGGAC CAGAGAAAAA TCACTCAGGG TCAATGCCAG CGCTTCGTTA
     2641 ATACAGATGT AGGTGTTCCA CAGGGTAGCC AGCAGCATCC TGCGATGCAG ATCCGGAACA
     2701 TAATGGTGCA GGGCGCTGAC TTCCGCGTTT CCAGACTTTA CGAAACACGG AAACCGAAGA
     2761 CCATTCATGT TGTTGCTCAG GTCGCAGACG TTTTGCAGCA GCAGTCGCTT CACGTTCGCT
     2821 CGCGTATCGG TGATTCATTC TGCTAACCAG TAAGGCAACC CCGCCAGCCT AGCCGGGTCC
     2881 TCAACGACAG GAGCACGATC ATGCGCACCC GTGGCCAGGA CCCAACGCTG CCCGAGATGC
     2941 GCCGCGTGCG GCTGCTGGAG ATGGCGGACG CGATGGATAT GTTCTGCCAA GGGTTGGTTT
     3001 GCGCATTCAC AGTTCTCCGC AAGAATTGAT TGGCTCCAAT TCTTGGAGTG GTGAATCCGT
     3061 TAGCGAGGTG CCGCCGGCTT CCATTCAGGT CGAGGTGGCC CGGCTCCATG CACCGCGACG
     3121 CAACGCGGGG AGGCAGACAA GGTATAGGGC GGCGCCTACA ATCCATGCCA ACCCGTTCCA
     3181 TGTGCTCGCC GAGGCGGCAT AAATCGCCGT GACGATCAGC GGTCCAATGA TCGAAGTTAG
     3241 GCTGGTAAGA GCCGCGAGCG ATCCTTGAAG CTGTCCCTGA TGGTCGTCAT CTACCTGCCT
     3301 GGACAGCATG GCCTGCAACG CGGGCATCCC GATGCCGCCG GAAGCGAGAA GAATCATAAT
     3361 GGGGAAGGCC ATCCAGCCTC GCGTCGCGAA CGCCAGCAAG ACGTAGCCCA GCGCGTCGGC
     3421 CGCCATGCCG GCGATAATGG CCTGCTTCTC GCCGAAACGT TTGGTGGCGG GACCAGTGAC
     3481 GAAGGCTTGA GCGAGGGCGT GCAAGATTCC GAATACCGCA AGCGACAGGC CGATCATCGT
     3541 CGCGCTCCAG CGAAAGCGGT CCTCGCCGAA AATGACCCAG AGCGCTGCCG GCACCTGTCC
     3601 TACGAGTTGC ATGATAAAGA AGACAGTCAT AAGTGCGGCG ACGATAGTCA TGCCCCGCGC
     3661 CCACCGGAAG GAGCTGACTG GGTTGAAGGC TCTCAAGGGC ATCGGTCGAG ATCCCGGTGC
     3721 CTAATGAGTG AGCTAACTTA CATTAATTGC GTTGCGCTCA CTGCCCGCTT TCCAGTCGGG
     3781 AAACTGTCGT GCCAGCTGCA TTAATGAATC GGCCAACGCG CGGGGAGAGG CGGTTTGCGT
     3841 ATTGGGCGCC AGGGTGGTTT TTCTTTTCAC CAGTGAGACG GGCAACAGCT GATTGCCCTT
     3901 CACCGCCTGG CCCTGAGAGA GTTGCAGCAA GCGGTCCACG CTGGTTTGCC CCAGCAGGCG
     3961 AAAATCCTGT TTGATGGTGG TTAACGGCGG GATATAACAT GAGCTGTCTT CGGTATCGTC
     4021 GTATCCCACT ACCGAGATAT CCGCACCAAC GCGCAGCCCG GACTCGGTAA TGGCGCGCAT
     4081 TGCGCCCAGC GCCATCTGAT CGTTGGCAAC CAGCATCGCA GTGGGAACGA TGCCCTCATT
     4141 CAGCATTTGC ATGGTTTGTT GAAAACCGGA CATGGCACTC CAGTCGCCTT CCCGTTCCGC
     4201 TATCGGCTGA ATTTGATTGC GAGTGAGATA TTTATGCCAG CCAGCCAGAC GCAGACGCGC
     4261 CGAGACAGAA CTTAATGGGC CCGCTAACAG CGCGATTTGC TGGTGACCCA ATGCGACCAG
     4321 ATGCTCCACG CCCAGTCGCG TACCGTCTTC ATGGGAGAAA ATAATACTGT TGATGGGTGT
     4381 CTGGTCAGAG ACATCAAGAA ATAACGCCGG AACATTAGTG CAGGCAGCTT CCACAGCAAT
     4441 GGCATCCTGG TCATCCAGCG GATAGTTAAT GATCAGCCCA CTGACGCGTT GCGCGAGAAG
     4501 ATTGTGCACC GCCGCTTTAC AGGCTTCGAC GCCGCTTCGT TCTACCATCG ACACCACCAC
     4561 GCTGGCACCC AGTTGATCGG CGCGAGATTT AATCGCCGCG ACAATTTGCG ACGGCGCGTG
     4621 CAGGGCCAGA CTGGAGGTGG CAACGCCAAT CAGCAACGAC TGTTTGCCCG CCAGTTGTTG
     4681 TGCCACGCGG TTGGGAATGT AATTCAGCTC CGCCATCGCC GCTTCCACTT TTTCCCGCGT
     4741 TTTCGCAGAA ACGTGGCTGG CCTGGTTCAC CACGCGGGAA ACGGTCTGAT AAGAGACACC
     4801 GGCATACTCT GCGACATCGT ATAACGTTAC TGGTTTCACA TTCACCACCC TGAATTGACT
     4861 CTCTTCCGGG CGCTATCATG CCATACCGCG AAAGGTTTTG CGCCATTCGA TGGTGTCCGG
     4921 GATCTCGACG CTCTCCCTTA TGCGACTCCT GCATTAGGAA GCAGCCCAGT AGTAGGTTGA
     4981 GGCCGTTGAG CACCGCCGCC GCAAGGAATG GTGCATGCAA GGAGATGGCG CCCAACAGTC
     5041 CCCCGGCCAC GGGGCCTGCC ACCATACCCA CGCCGAAACA AGCGCTCATG AGCCCGAAGT
     5101 GGCGAGCCCG ATCTTCCCCA TCGGTGATGT CGGCGATATA GGCGCCAGCA ACCGCACCTG
     5161 TGGCGCCGGT GATGCCGGCC ACGATGCGTC CGGCGTAGAG GATCGAGATC TCGATCCCGC
     5221 GAAATTAATA CGACTCACTA TAGGGGAATT GTGAGCGGAT AACAATTCCC CTCTAGAAAT
     5281 AATTTTGTTT AACTTTAAGA AGGAGATATA CCATGTTCGC TTACACGAAA TTGATGGCCA
     5341 GGATCGGCGC AGGCTCACCA CCTCCAGATG CGCCGTTGGA GCAACAGGCT GACCTCATTC
     5401 GCGTTTATAA AGCCGAACGT CGCATGATCC TTCTCAAAGG GGATACCCCC ATCTCAACAT
     5461 ACCGGATTTC TCTTGGGCAG GCTGCCGATG AGGGTCCCAA GCAACGAGAA GGGGACGAGA
     5521 AAACACCTGA AGGGCGTTAT GAAATAGACT GGCGAAATCC CAAGTCCATG GCGCATCTGA
     5581 GCCTGCACAT TTCATATCCA GGCTCTGATG ATCGGCGCAA CGCTGACGCC GGTGGCTTTC
     5641 CTCCCGGCGG CAATATCATG ATCCACGGGC TTCCCAATGG CTGGGGCCTA TTCGGAAACG
     5701 CCCATCAACT GTGGGATTGG ACGGATGGGT GTATTGCGGT CACCAACTCG GAGATGCGCG
     5761 ATATTTGGGC TCGCGTCCCC AACCACACGC CCATAGACAT CATGCCTGGA TCCTAACTGA
     5821 CTAGCTCGAG CACCACCACC ACCACCACTG AGATCCGGCT GCTAACAAAG CCCGAAAGGA
     5881 AGCTGAGTTG GCTGCTGCCA CCGCTGAGCA ATAACTAGCA TAACCCCTTG GGGCCTCTAA
     5941 ACGGGTCTTG AGGGGTTTTT TGCTGAAAGG AGGAACTATA TCCGGATATC CCGCAAGAGG
     6001 CCCGGCAGTA CCGGCATAAC CAAGCCTATG CCTACAGCAT CCAGGGTGAC GGTGCCGAGG
     6061 ATGACGATGA GCGCATTGTT AGATTTCATA CACGGTGCCT GACTGCGTTA GCAATTTAAC
     6121 TGTGATAAAC TACCGCATTA AAGCTTATCG ATGATAAGCT GTCAAACATG AGAA
//
