# Supplementary material for: Rhizobial enzyme reveals pH-driven catalytic switching and ʟ-amino acid incorporation by ʟ,ᴅ-transpeptidases
Source: bioRxiv preprint, doi:10.64898/2026.06.30.735398, version 1 (2026-07-01)
Supplement: File S5. Plasmid Sequences [file 735398_file06.zip › File S5. Plasmid Sequences/LDTs in pET2819/Ldt17.gb]

LOCUS       Ldt17                   6364 bp ds-DNA     circular     13-NOV-2022
DEFINITION  .
FEATURES             Location/Qualifiers
     promoter        104..208
                     /note="gene: bla"
                     /label="AmpR promoter"
                     /ApEinfo_fwdcolor="#c6c9d1"
                     /ApEinfo_revcolor="#c6c9d1"
     CDS             209..277
                     /note="codon_start: 1 gene: bla note: confers resistance
                     to ampicillin, carbenicillin, and related antibiotics 
                     product: β-lactamase transl_table: 1 translation: 
                     MSIQHFRVALIPFFAAFCLPVFA,HPETLVKVKDAEDQLGARVGYIELDLNSGKILESF
                     RPEERFPMMSTFKVLLCGAVLSRVDAGQEQLGRRIHYSQNDLVEYSPVTEKHLTDGMTV
                     RELCSAAITMSDNTAANLLLTTIGGPKELTAFLHNMGDHVTRLDRWEPELNEAIPNDER
                     DTTMPAAMATTLRKLLTGELLTLASRQQLIDWMEADKVAGPLLRSALPAGWFIADKSGA
                     GERGSRGIIAALGPDGKPSRIVVIYTTGSQATMDERNRQIAEIGASLIKHW*"
                     /label="AmpR"
                     /ApEinfo_fwdcolor="#b7e6d7"
                     /ApEinfo_revcolor="#b7e6d7"
     CDS             278..1069
                     /note="codon_start: 1 gene: bla note: confers resistance
                     to ampicillin, carbenicillin, and related antibiotics 
                     product: β-lactamase transl_table: 1 translation: 
                     MSIQHFRVALIPFFAAFCLPVFA,HPETLVKVKDAEDQLGARVGYIELDLNSGKILESF
                     RPEERFPMMSTFKVLLCGAVLSRVDAGQEQLGRRIHYSQNDLVEYSPVTEKHLTDGMTV
                     RELCSAAITMSDNTAANLLLTTIGGPKELTAFLHNMGDHVTRLDRWEPELNEAIPNDER
                     DTTMPAAMATTLRKLLTGELLTLASRQQLIDWMEADKVAGPLLRSALPAGWFIADKSGA
                     GERGSRGIIAALGPDGKPSRIVVIYTTGSQATMDERNRQIAEIGASLIKHW*"
                     /label="AmpR"
                     /ApEinfo_fwdcolor="#b7e6d7"
                     /ApEinfo_revcolor="#b7e6d7"
     rep_origin      1240..1828
                     /note="direction: RIGHT note: high-copy-number
                     ColE1/pMB1/pBR322/pUC origin of replication"
                     /label="ori"
                     /ApEinfo_fwdcolor="#ffef86"
                     /ApEinfo_revcolor="#ffef86"
     misc_feature    2014..2153
                     /note="note: basis of mobility region from pBR322"
                     /label="bom"
                     /ApEinfo_fwdcolor="#b4abac"
                     /ApEinfo_revcolor="#b4abac"
     CDS             complement(2255..2446)
                     /note="codon_start: 1 gene: rop product: Rop protein,
                     which maintains plasmids at low copy number transl_table: 
                     1 translation:
                     VTKQEKTALNMARFIRSQTLTLLEKLNELDADEQADICESLHDHADELYRSCLARFGDD
                     GENL*"
                     /label="rop"
                     /ApEinfo_fwdcolor="#993366"
                     /ApEinfo_revcolor="#993366"
     CDS             complement(3758..4839)
                     /note="codon_start: 1 gene: lacI note: The lac repressor
                     binds to the lac operator to inhibit transcription in E. 
                     coli. This inhibition can be relieved by adding lactose or
                     isopropyl-β-D-thiogalactopyranoside (IPTG). product: lac 
                     repressor transl_table: 1 translation: 
                     VKPVTLYDVAEYAGVSYQTVSRVVNQASHVSAKTREKVEAAMAELNYIPNRVAQQLAGK
                     QSLLIGVATSSLALHAPSQIVAAIKSRADQLGASVVVSMVERSGVEACKAAVHNLLAQR
                     VSGLIINYPLDDQDAIAVEAACTNVPALFLDVSDQTPINSIIFSHEDGTRLGVEHLVAL
                     GHQQIALLAGPLSSVSARLRLAGWHKYLTRNQIQPIAEREGDWSAMSGFQQTMQMLNEG
                     IVPTAMLVANDQMALGAMRAITESGLRVGADISVVGYDDTEDSSCYIPPLTTIKQDFRL
                     LGQTSVDRLLQLSQGQAVKGNQLLPVSLVKRKTTLAPNTQTASPRALADSLMQLARQVS
                     RLESGQ*"
                     /label="lacI"
                     /ApEinfo_fwdcolor="#993366"
                     /ApEinfo_revcolor="#993366"
     promoter        complement(4840..4917)
                     /note="gene: lacI note: "
                     /label="lacI promoter"
                     /ApEinfo_fwdcolor="#c6c9d1"
                     /ApEinfo_revcolor="#c6c9d1"
     promoter        5226..5244
                     /note="note: promoter for bacteriophage T7 RNA polymerase"
                     /label="T7 promoter"
                     /ApEinfo_fwdcolor="#c6c9d1"
                     /ApEinfo_revcolor="#c6c9d1"
     protein_bind    5245..5269
                     /note="bound_moiety: lac repressor encoded by lacI note:
                     The lac repressor binds to the lac operator to inhibit 
                     transcription in E. coli. This inhibition can be relieved
                     by adding lactose or isopropyl-β-D-thiogalactopyranoside
                     (IPTG)."
                     /label="lac operator"
                     /ApEinfo_fwdcolor="#31849b"
                     /ApEinfo_revcolor="#31849b"
     RBS             5284..5306
                     /note="note: efficient ribosome binding site from
                     bacteriophage T7 gene 10 (Olins and Rangwala, 1989)"
                     /label="RBS"
                     /ApEinfo_fwdcolor="#b4abac"
                     /ApEinfo_revcolor="#b4abac"
     CDS             5313..6002
                     /label="Ldt17"
                     /ApEinfo_fwdcolor="#84b0dc"
                     /ApEinfo_revcolor="#84b0dc"
                     /translation="MGPMVGTRRDILLGSLALLGAAAVQKPAFAVASSNFTGTAVDNGV
                     TFQRTNFAKIDKKWQRRVVKYFSSEPIGTVVVDTRHHFLYVIMENKTAIRYGVGVGREG
                     FKWFGRATIDAKSLWPRWTPPPEMRKRHPELPEFVAGGSPKNPLGPRAMYLHRDGVDTG
                     YRFHGTVEPWSIGKDASSGCIRMFNEDAIDLYQRCPIGTAVQVLPHIADQAESAAQVSQ
                     TTPVEGS*"
                     /transl_table=11
     gene            5319..5993
                     /label="pRL120340"
                     /ApEinfo_fwdcolor="#b1ff67"
                     /ApEinfo_revcolor="#b1ff67"
     source          5319..5993
                     /label="biovar: viciae 3841"
                     /ApEinfo_fwdcolor="#b4abac"
                     /ApEinfo_revcolor="#b4abac"
                     /mol_type="genomic DNA"
                     /db_xref="taxon:216596"
                     /country="United Kingdom"
                     /organism="Rhizobium leguminosarum bv. viciae 3841"
                     /strain=3841
     terminator      6101..6148
                     /note="note: transcription terminator for bacteriophage T7
                     RNA polymerase"
                     /label="T7 terminator"
                     /ApEinfo_fwdcolor="#c6c9d1"
                     /ApEinfo_revcolor="#c6c9d1"
     promoter        complement(6323..6328)
                     /note="note: E. coli promoter for tetracycline efflux
                     protein gene"
                     /label="tet promoter"
                     /ApEinfo_fwdcolor="#c6c9d1"
                     /ApEinfo_revcolor="#c6c9d1"
     promoter        complement(6329..6345)
                     /note="note: E. coli promoter for tetracycline efflux
                     protein gene"
                     /label="tet promoter"
                     /ApEinfo_fwdcolor="#c6c9d1"
                     /ApEinfo_revcolor="#c6c9d1"
     promoter        complement(6346..6351)
                     /note="note: E. coli promoter for tetracycline efflux
                     protein gene"
                     /label="tet promoter"
                     /ApEinfo_fwdcolor="#c6c9d1"
                     /ApEinfo_revcolor="#c6c9d1"

ORIGIN
        1 TTCTTGAAGA CGAAAGGGCC TCGTGATACG CCTATTTTTA TAGGTTAATG TCATGATAAT
       61 AATGGTTTCT TAGACGTCAG GTGGCACTTT TCGGGGAAAT GTGCGCGGAA CCCCTATTTG
      121 TTTATTTTTC TAAATACATT CAAATATGTA TCCGCTCATG AGACAATAAC CCTGATAAAT
      181 GCTTCAATAA TATTGAAAAA GGAAGAGTAT GAGTATTCAA CATTTCCGTG TCGCCCTTAT
      241 TCCCTTTTTT GCGGCATTTT GCCTTCCTGT TTTTGCTCAC CCAGAAACGC TGGTGAAAGT
      301 AAAAGATGCT GAAGATCAGT TGGGTGCACG AGTGGGTTAC ATCGAACTGG ATCTCAACAG
      361 CGGTAAGATC CTTGAGAGTT TTCGCCCCGA AGAACGTTTT CCAATGATGA GCACTTTTAA
      421 AGTTCTGCTA TGTGGCGCGG TATTATCCCG TGTTGACGCC GGGCAAGAGC AACTCGGTCG
      481 CCGCATACAC TATTCTCAGA ATGACTTGGT TGAGTACTCA CCAGTCACAG AAAAGCATCT
      541 TACGGATGGC ATGACAGTAA GAGAATTATG CAGTGCTGCC ATAACCATGA GTGATAACAC
      601 TGCGGCCAAC TTACTTCTGA CAACGATCGG AGGACCGAAG GAGCTAACCG CTTTTTTGCA
      661 CAACATGGGG GATCATGTAA CTCGCCTTGA TCGTTGGGAA CCGGAGCTGA ATGAAGCCAT
      721 ACCAAACGAC GAGCGTGACA CCACGATGCC TGCAGCAATG GCAACAACGT TGCGCAAACT
      781 ATTAACTGGC GAACTACTTA CTCTAGCTTC CCGGCAACAA TTAATAGACT GGATGGAGGC
      841 GGATAAAGTT GCAGGACCAC TTCTGCGCTC GGCCCTTCCG GCTGGCTGGT TTATTGCTGA
      901 TAAATCTGGA GCCGGTGAGC GTGGGTCTCG CGGTATCATT GCAGCACTGG GGCCAGATGG
      961 TAAGCCCTCC CGTATCGTAG TTATCTACAC GACGGGGAGT CAGGCAACTA TGGATGAACG
     1021 AAATAGACAG ATCGCTGAGA TAGGTGCCTC ACTGATTAAG CATTGGTAAC TGTCAGACCA
     1081 AGTTTACTCA TATATACTTT AGATTGATTT AAAACTTCAT TTTTAATTTA AAAGGATCTA
     1141 GGTGAAGATC CTTTTTGATA ATCTCATGAC CAAAATCCCT TAACGTGAGT TTTCGTTCCA
     1201 CTGAGCGTCA GACCCCGTAG AAAAGATCAA AGGATCTTCT TGAGATCCTT TTTTTCTGCG
     1261 CGTAATCTGC TGCTTGCAAA CAAAAAAACC ACCGCTACCA GCGGTGGTTT GTTTGCCGGA
     1321 TCAAGAGCTA CCAACTCTTT TTCCGAAGGT AACTGGCTTC AGCAGAGCGC AGATACCAAA
     1381 TACTGTCCTT CTAGTGTAGC CGTAGTTAGG CCACCACTTC AAGAACTCTG TAGCACCGCC
     1441 TACATACCTC GCTCTGCTAA TCCTGTTACC AGTGGCTGCT GCCAGTGGCG ATAAGTCGTG
     1501 TCTTACCGGG TTGGACTCAA GACGATAGTT ACCGGATAAG GCGCAGCGGT CGGGCTGAAC
     1561 GGGGGGTTCG TGCACACAGC CCAGCTTGGA GCGAACGACC TACACCGAAC TGAGATACCT
     1621 ACAGCGTGAG CTATGAGAAA GCGCCACGCT TCCCGAAGGG AGAAAGGCGG ACAGGTATCC
     1681 GGTAAGCGGC AGGGTCGGAA CAGGAGAGCG CACGAGGGAG CTTCCAGGGG GAAACGCCTG
     1741 GTATCTTTAT AGTCCTGTCG GGTTTCGCCA CCTCTGACTT GAGCGTCGAT TTTTGTGATG
     1801 CTCGTCAGGG GGGCGGAGCC TATGGAAAAA CGCCAGCAAC GCGGCCTTTT TACGGTTCCT
     1861 GGCCTTTTGC TGGCCTTTTG CTCACATGTT CTTTCCTGCG TTATCCCCTG ATTCTGTGGA
     1921 TAACCGTATT ACCGCCTTTG AGTGAGCTGA TACCGCTCGC CGCAGCCGAA CGACCGAGCG
     1981 CAGCGAGTCA GTGAGCGAGG AAGCGGAAGA GCGCCTGATG CGGTATTTTC TCCTTACGCA
     2041 TCTGTGCGGT ATTTCACACC GCAATGGTGC ACTCTCAGTA CAATCTGCTC TGATGCCGCA
     2101 TAGTTAAGCC AGTATACACT CCGCTATCGC TACGTGACTG GGTCATGGCT GCGCCCCGAC
     2161 ACCCGCCAAC ACCCGCTGAC GCGCCCTGAC GGGCTTGTCT GCTCCCGGCA TCCGCTTACA
     2221 GACAAGCTGT GACCGTCTCC GGGAGCTGCA TGTGTCAGAG GTTTTCACCG TCATCACCGA
     2281 AACGCGCGAG GCAGCTGCGG TAAAGCTCAT CAGCGTGGTC GTGAAGCGAT TCACAGATGT
     2341 CTGCCTGTTC ATCCGCGTCC AGCTCGTTGA GTTTCTCCAG AAGCGTTAAT GTCTGGCTTC
     2401 TGATAAAGCG GGCCATGTTA AGGGCGGTTT TTTCCTGTTT GGTCACTGAT GCCTCCGTGT
     2461 AAGGGGGATT TCTGTTCATG GGGGTAATGA TACCGATGAA ACGAGAGAGG ATGCTCACGA
     2521 TACGGGTTAC TGATGATGAA CATGCCCGGT TACTGGAACG TTGTGAGGGT AAACAACTGG
     2581 CGGTATGGAT GCGGCGGGAC CAGAGAAAAA TCACTCAGGG TCAATGCCAG CGCTTCGTTA
     2641 ATACAGATGT AGGTGTTCCA CAGGGTAGCC AGCAGCATCC TGCGATGCAG ATCCGGAACA
     2701 TAATGGTGCA GGGCGCTGAC TTCCGCGTTT CCAGACTTTA CGAAACACGG AAACCGAAGA
     2761 CCATTCATGT TGTTGCTCAG GTCGCAGACG TTTTGCAGCA GCAGTCGCTT CACGTTCGCT
     2821 CGCGTATCGG TGATTCATTC TGCTAACCAG TAAGGCAACC CCGCCAGCCT AGCCGGGTCC
     2881 TCAACGACAG GAGCACGATC ATGCGCACCC GTGGCCAGGA CCCAACGCTG CCCGAGATGC
     2941 GCCGCGTGCG GCTGCTGGAG ATGGCGGACG CGATGGATAT GTTCTGCCAA GGGTTGGTTT
     3001 GCGCATTCAC AGTTCTCCGC AAGAATTGAT TGGCTCCAAT TCTTGGAGTG GTGAATCCGT
     3061 TAGCGAGGTG CCGCCGGCTT CCATTCAGGT CGAGGTGGCC CGGCTCCATG CACCGCGACG
     3121 CAACGCGGGG AGGCAGACAA GGTATAGGGC GGCGCCTACA ATCCATGCCA ACCCGTTCCA
     3181 TGTGCTCGCC GAGGCGGCAT AAATCGCCGT GACGATCAGC GGTCCAATGA TCGAAGTTAG
     3241 GCTGGTAAGA GCCGCGAGCG ATCCTTGAAG CTGTCCCTGA TGGTCGTCAT CTACCTGCCT
     3301 GGACAGCATG GCCTGCAACG CGGGCATCCC GATGCCGCCG GAAGCGAGAA GAATCATAAT
     3361 GGGGAAGGCC ATCCAGCCTC GCGTCGCGAA CGCCAGCAAG ACGTAGCCCA GCGCGTCGGC
     3421 CGCCATGCCG GCGATAATGG CCTGCTTCTC GCCGAAACGT TTGGTGGCGG GACCAGTGAC
     3481 GAAGGCTTGA GCGAGGGCGT GCAAGATTCC GAATACCGCA AGCGACAGGC CGATCATCGT
     3541 CGCGCTCCAG CGAAAGCGGT CCTCGCCGAA AATGACCCAG AGCGCTGCCG GCACCTGTCC
     3601 TACGAGTTGC ATGATAAAGA AGACAGTCAT AAGTGCGGCG ACGATAGTCA TGCCCCGCGC
     3661 CCACCGGAAG GAGCTGACTG GGTTGAAGGC TCTCAAGGGC ATCGGTCGAG ATCCCGGTGC
     3721 CTAATGAGTG AGCTAACTTA CATTAATTGC GTTGCGCTCA CTGCCCGCTT TCCAGTCGGG
     3781 AAACTGTCGT GCCAGCTGCA TTAATGAATC GGCCAACGCG CGGGGAGAGG CGGTTTGCGT
     3841 ATTGGGCGCC AGGGTGGTTT TTCTTTTCAC CAGTGAGACG GGCAACAGCT GATTGCCCTT
     3901 CACCGCCTGG CCCTGAGAGA GTTGCAGCAA GCGGTCCACG CTGGTTTGCC CCAGCAGGCG
     3961 AAAATCCTGT TTGATGGTGG TTAACGGCGG GATATAACAT GAGCTGTCTT CGGTATCGTC
     4021 GTATCCCACT ACCGAGATAT CCGCACCAAC GCGCAGCCCG GACTCGGTAA TGGCGCGCAT
     4081 TGCGCCCAGC GCCATCTGAT CGTTGGCAAC CAGCATCGCA GTGGGAACGA TGCCCTCATT
     4141 CAGCATTTGC ATGGTTTGTT GAAAACCGGA CATGGCACTC CAGTCGCCTT CCCGTTCCGC
     4201 TATCGGCTGA ATTTGATTGC GAGTGAGATA TTTATGCCAG CCAGCCAGAC GCAGACGCGC
     4261 CGAGACAGAA CTTAATGGGC CCGCTAACAG CGCGATTTGC TGGTGACCCA ATGCGACCAG
     4321 ATGCTCCACG CCCAGTCGCG TACCGTCTTC ATGGGAGAAA ATAATACTGT TGATGGGTGT
     4381 CTGGTCAGAG ACATCAAGAA ATAACGCCGG AACATTAGTG CAGGCAGCTT CCACAGCAAT
     4441 GGCATCCTGG TCATCCAGCG GATAGTTAAT GATCAGCCCA CTGACGCGTT GCGCGAGAAG
     4501 ATTGTGCACC GCCGCTTTAC AGGCTTCGAC GCCGCTTCGT TCTACCATCG ACACCACCAC
     4561 GCTGGCACCC AGTTGATCGG CGCGAGATTT AATCGCCGCG ACAATTTGCG ACGGCGCGTG
     4621 CAGGGCCAGA CTGGAGGTGG CAACGCCAAT CAGCAACGAC TGTTTGCCCG CCAGTTGTTG
     4681 TGCCACGCGG TTGGGAATGT AATTCAGCTC CGCCATCGCC GCTTCCACTT TTTCCCGCGT
     4741 TTTCGCAGAA ACGTGGCTGG CCTGGTTCAC CACGCGGGAA ACGGTCTGAT AAGAGACACC
     4801 GGCATACTCT GCGACATCGT ATAACGTTAC TGGTTTCACA TTCACCACCC TGAATTGACT
     4861 CTCTTCCGGG CGCTATCATG CCATACCGCG AAAGGTTTTG CGCCATTCGA TGGTGTCCGG
     4921 GATCTCGACG CTCTCCCTTA TGCGACTCCT GCATTAGGAA GCAGCCCAGT AGTAGGTTGA
     4981 GGCCGTTGAG CACCGCCGCC GCAAGGAATG GTGCATGCAA GGAGATGGCG CCCAACAGTC
     5041 CCCCGGCCAC GGGGCCTGCC ACCATACCCA CGCCGAAACA AGCGCTCATG AGCCCGAAGT
     5101 GGCGAGCCCG ATCTTCCCCA TCGGTGATGT CGGCGATATA GGCGCCAGCA ACCGCACCTG
     5161 TGGCGCCGGT GATGCCGGCC ACGATGCGTC CGGCGTAGAG GATCGAGATC TCGATCCCGC
     5221 GAAATTAATA CGACTCACTA TAGGGGAATT GTGAGCGGAT AACAATTCCC CTCTAGAAAT
     5281 AATTTTGTTT AACTTTAAGA AGGAGATATA CCATGGGCCC GATGGTGGGG ACACGCAGGG
     5341 ATATTTTGCT TGGTAGTTTG GCGTTACTTG GCGCCGCCGC GGTTCAGAAA CCGGCATTTG
     5401 CCGTGGCGTC TTCCAATTTT ACCGGCACCG CGGTCGACAA TGGCGTGACG TTCCAAAGGA
     5461 CGAACTTCGC CAAGATTGAT AAGAAGTGGC AACGCCGGGT CGTCAAATAT TTCAGCAGCG
     5521 AGCCGATCGG CACAGTGGTC GTCGATACAA GGCATCATTT TCTCTACGTG ATTATGGAGA
     5581 ACAAGACGGC CATCCGCTAC GGCGTCGGCG TCGGCCGCGA GGGCTTCAAA TGGTTCGGCC
     5641 GCGCCACGAT CGACGCTAAA TCGCTTTGGC CGCGCTGGAC ACCGCCACCG GAGATGCGCA
     5701 AGCGCCATCC GGAACTGCCC GAATTCGTGG CGGGAGGTTC GCCAAAGAAT CCGCTCGGTC
     5761 CCCGCGCCAT GTACCTGCAT CGTGACGGCG TCGACACCGG CTATCGCTTC CACGGCACGG
     5821 TGGAGCCTTG GAGCATCGGT AAGGATGCCT CCAGCGGCTG TATCCGCATG TTCAACGAAG
     5881 ACGCCATCGA TCTTTACCAG CGTTGCCCGA TCGGCACCGC TGTGCAGGTT CTGCCGCATA
     5941 TTGCCGACCA GGCTGAAAGT GCCGCGCAGG TCAGCCAAAC AACTCCGGTC GAAGGATCCT
     6001 AACTGACTAG CTCGAGCACC ACCACCACCA CCACTGAGAT CCGGCTGCTA ACAAAGCCCG
     6061 AAAGGAAGCT GAGTTGGCTG CTGCCACCGC TGAGCAATAA CTAGCATAAC CCCTTGGGGC
     6121 CTCTAAACGG GTCTTGAGGG GTTTTTTGCT GAAAGGAGGA ACTATATCCG GATATCCCGC
     6181 AAGAGGCCCG GCAGTACCGG CATAACCAAG CCTATGCCTA CAGCATCCAG GGTGACGGTG
     6241 CCGAGGATGA CGATGAGCGC ATTGTTAGAT TTCATACACG GTGCCTGACT GCGTTAGCAA
     6301 TTTAACTGTG ATAAACTACC GCATTAAAGC TTATCGATGA TAAGCTGTCA AACATGAGAA 
//
