# Supplementary material for: Rhizobial enzyme reveals pH-driven catalytic switching and ʟ-amino acid incorporation by ʟ,ᴅ-transpeptidases
Source: bioRxiv preprint, doi:10.64898/2026.06.30.735398, version 1 (2026-07-01)
Supplement: File S5. Plasmid Sequences [file 735398_file06.zip › File S5. Plasmid Sequences/LDTs in pET2819/LdtD.gb]

LOCUS       LdtD                    7528 bp ds-DNA     circular     13-NOV-2022
DEFINITION  .
FEATURES             Location/Qualifiers
     promoter        104..208
                     /note="gene: bla"
                     /label="AmpR promoter"
                     /ApEinfo_fwdcolor="#c6c9d1"
                     /ApEinfo_revcolor="#c6c9d1"
     CDS             209..277
                     /note="codon_start: 1 gene: bla note: confers resistance
                     to ampicillin, carbenicillin, and related antibiotics 
                     product: β-lactamase transl_table: 1 translation: 
                     MSIQHFRVALIPFFAAFCLPVFA,HPETLVKVKDAEDQLGARVGYIELDLNSGKILESF
                     RPEERFPMMSTFKVLLCGAVLSRVDAGQEQLGRRIHYSQNDLVEYSPVTEKHLTDGMTV
                     RELCSAAITMSDNTAANLLLTTIGGPKELTAFLHNMGDHVTRLDRWEPELNEAIPNDER
                     DTTMPAAMATTLRKLLTGELLTLASRQQLIDWMEADKVAGPLLRSALPAGWFIADKSGA
                     GERGSRGIIAALGPDGKPSRIVVIYTTGSQATMDERNRQIAEIGASLIKHW*"
                     /label="AmpR"
                     /ApEinfo_fwdcolor="#b7e6d7"
                     /ApEinfo_revcolor="#b7e6d7"
     CDS             278..1069
                     /note="codon_start: 1 gene: bla note: confers resistance
                     to ampicillin, carbenicillin, and related antibiotics 
                     product: β-lactamase transl_table: 1 translation: 
                     MSIQHFRVALIPFFAAFCLPVFA,HPETLVKVKDAEDQLGARVGYIELDLNSGKILESF
                     RPEERFPMMSTFKVLLCGAVLSRVDAGQEQLGRRIHYSQNDLVEYSPVTEKHLTDGMTV
                     RELCSAAITMSDNTAANLLLTTIGGPKELTAFLHNMGDHVTRLDRWEPELNEAIPNDER
                     DTTMPAAMATTLRKLLTGELLTLASRQQLIDWMEADKVAGPLLRSALPAGWFIADKSGA
                     GERGSRGIIAALGPDGKPSRIVVIYTTGSQATMDERNRQIAEIGASLIKHW*"
                     /label="AmpR"
                     /ApEinfo_fwdcolor="#b7e6d7"
                     /ApEinfo_revcolor="#b7e6d7"
     rep_origin      1240..1828
                     /note="direction: RIGHT note: high-copy-number
                     ColE1/pMB1/pBR322/pUC origin of replication"
                     /label="ori"
                     /ApEinfo_fwdcolor="#ffef86"
                     /ApEinfo_revcolor="#ffef86"
     misc_feature    2014..2153
                     /note="note: basis of mobility region from pBR322"
                     /label="bom"
                     /ApEinfo_fwdcolor="#b4abac"
                     /ApEinfo_revcolor="#b4abac"
     CDS             complement(2255..2446)
                     /note="codon_start: 1 gene: rop product: Rop protein,
                     which maintains plasmids at low copy number transl_table: 
                     1 translation:
                     VTKQEKTALNMARFIRSQTLTLLEKLNELDADEQADICESLHDHADELYRSCLARFGDD
                     GENL*"
                     /label="rop"
                     /ApEinfo_fwdcolor="#993366"
                     /ApEinfo_revcolor="#993366"
     CDS             complement(3758..4839)
                     /note="codon_start: 1 gene: lacI note: The lac repressor
                     binds to the lac operator to inhibit transcription in E. 
                     coli. This inhibition can be relieved by adding lactose or
                     isopropyl-β-D-thiogalactopyranoside (IPTG). product: lac 
                     repressor transl_table: 1 translation: 
                     VKPVTLYDVAEYAGVSYQTVSRVVNQASHVSAKTREKVEAAMAELNYIPNRVAQQLAGK
                     QSLLIGVATSSLALHAPSQIVAAIKSRADQLGASVVVSMVERSGVEACKAAVHNLLAQR
                     VSGLIINYPLDDQDAIAVEAACTNVPALFLDVSDQTPINSIIFSHEDGTRLGVEHLVAL
                     GHQQIALLAGPLSSVSARLRLAGWHKYLTRNQIQPIAEREGDWSAMSGFQQTMQMLNEG
                     IVPTAMLVANDQMALGAMRAITESGLRVGADISVVGYDDTEDSSCYIPPLTTIKQDFRL
                     LGQTSVDRLLQLSQGQAVKGNQLLPVSLVKRKTTLAPNTQTASPRALADSLMQLARQVS
                     RLESGQ*"
                     /label="lacI"
                     /ApEinfo_fwdcolor="#993366"
                     /ApEinfo_revcolor="#993366"
     promoter        complement(4840..4917)
                     /note="gene: lacI note: "
                     /label="lacI promoter"
                     /ApEinfo_fwdcolor="#c6c9d1"
                     /ApEinfo_revcolor="#c6c9d1"
     promoter        5226..5244
                     /note="note: promoter for bacteriophage T7 RNA polymerase"
                     /label="T7 promoter"
                     /ApEinfo_fwdcolor="#c6c9d1"
                     /ApEinfo_revcolor="#c6c9d1"
     protein_bind    5245..5269
                     /note="bound_moiety: lac repressor encoded by lacI note:
                     The lac repressor binds to the lac operator to inhibit 
                     transcription in E. coli. This inhibition can be relieved
                     by adding lactose or isopropyl-β-D-thiogalactopyranoside
                     (IPTG)."
                     /label="lac operator"
                     /ApEinfo_fwdcolor="#31849b"
                     /ApEinfo_revcolor="#31849b"
     RBS             5284..5306
                     /note="note: efficient ribosome binding site from
                     bacteriophage T7 gene 10 (Olins and Rangwala, 1989)"
                     /label="RBS"
                     /ApEinfo_fwdcolor="#b4abac"
                     /ApEinfo_revcolor="#b4abac"
     CDS             5313..7166
                     /label="LdtD"
                     /ApEinfo_fwdcolor="#84b0dc"
                     /ApEinfo_revcolor="#84b0dc"
                     /translation="MLLNMMCGRQLSAISLCLAVTFAPLFNAQADEPEVIPGDSPVAVS
                     EQGEALPQAQATAIMAGIQPLPEGAAEKARTQIESQLPAGYKPVYLNQLQLLYAARDMQ
                     PMWENRDAVKAFQQQLAEVAIAGFQPQFNKWVELLTDPGVNGMARDVVLSDAMMGYLHF
                     IANIPVKGTRWLYSSKPYALATPPLSVINQWQLALDKGQLPTFVAGLAPQHPQYAAMHE
                     SLLALLCDTKPWPQLTGKATLRPGQWSNDVPALREILQRTGMLDGGPKITLPGDDTPTD
                     AVVSPSAVTVETAETKPMDKQTTSRSKPAPAVRAAYDNELVEAVKRFQAWQGLGADGAI
                     GPATRDWLNVTPAQRAGVLALNIQRLRLLPTELSTGIMVNIPAYSLVYYQNGNQVLDSR
                     VIVGRPDRKTPMMSSALNNVVVNPPWNVPPTLARKDILPKVRNDPGYLESHGYTVMRGW
                     NSREAIDPWQVDWSTITASNLPFRFQQAPGPRNSLGRYKFNMPSSEAIYLHDTPNHNLF
                     KRDTRALSSGCVRVNKASDLANMLLQDAGWNDKRISDALKQGDTRYVNIRQSIPVNLYY
                     LTAFVGADGRTQYRTDIYNYDLPARSSSQIVSKAEQLIRGS*"
                     /transl_table=11
     gene            5316..7157
                     /note="gene: ldtD gene_synonym: ECK0916; JW0908; ycbB
                     locus_tag: BW25113_0925"
                     /label="ldtD"
                     /ApEinfo_fwdcolor="#b4abac"
                     /ApEinfo_revcolor="#b4abac"
     CDS             5316..7157
                     /note="codon_start: 1 function: enzyme; Murein sacculus,
                     peptidoglycan gene: ldtD gene_synonym: ECK0916; JW0908; 
                     ycbB locus_tag: BW25113_0925 note: putative amidase 
                     product: murein L,D-transpeptidase protein_id: AIN31393.1 
                     transl_table: 1 translation: 
                     MLLNMMCGRQLSAISLCLAVTFAPLFNAQADEPEVIPGDSPVAVSEQGEALPQAQATAI
                     MAGIQPLPEGAAEKARTQIESQLPAGYKPVYLNQLQLLYAARDMQPMWENRDAVKAFQQ
                     QLAEVAIAGFQPQFNKWVELLTDPGVNGMARDVVLSDAMMGYLHFIANIPVKGTRWLYS
                     SKPYALATPPLSVINQWQLALDKGQLPTFVAGLAPQHPQYAAMHESLLALLCDTKPWPQ
                     LTGKATLRPGQWSNDVPALREILQRTGMLDGGPKITLPGDDTPTDAVVSPSAVTVETAE
                     TKPMDKQTTSRSKPAPAVRAAYDNELVEAVKRFQAWQGLGADGAIGPATRDWLNVTPAQ
                     RAGVLALNIQRLRLLPTELSTGIMVNIPAYSLVYYQNGNQVLDSRVIVGRPDRKTPMMS
                     SALNNVVVNPPWNVPPTLARKDILPKVRNDPGYLESHGYTVMRGWNSREAIDPWQVDWS
                     TITASNLPFRFQQAPGPRNSLGRYKFNMPSSEAIYLHDTPNHNLFKRDTRALSSGCVRV
                     NKASDLANMLLQDAGWNDKRISDALKQGDTRYVNIRQSIPVNLYYLTAFVGADGRTQYR
                     TDIYNYDLPARSSSQIVSKAEQLIR*"
                     /label="YcbB"
                     /ApEinfo_fwdcolor="#ff0000"
                     /ApEinfo_revcolor="#ff0000"
     source          5316..7157
                     /note="collection_date: 2000 country: USA: Indiana
                     culture_collection: CGSC:7636 db_xref: taxon: 679895 
                     mol_type: genomic DNA: note: from B. L. Wanner 
                     laboratory;genotype: rrnB3 lacZ4787 hsdR514 (araBAD)567 
                     (rhaBAD)568 rph-1 organism: Escherichia coli BW25113 
                     strain: K-12 sub_strain: BW25113"
                     /label="source"
                     /ApEinfo_fwdcolor="#c6c9d1"
                     /ApEinfo_revcolor="#c6c9d1"
     terminator      7265..7312
                     /note="note: transcription terminator for bacteriophage T7
                     RNA polymerase"
                     /label="T7 terminator"
                     /ApEinfo_fwdcolor="#c6c9d1"
                     /ApEinfo_revcolor="#c6c9d1"
     promoter        complement(7487..7492)
                     /note="note: E. coli promoter for tetracycline efflux
                     protein gene"
                     /label="tet promoter"
                     /ApEinfo_fwdcolor="#c6c9d1"
                     /ApEinfo_revcolor="#c6c9d1"
     promoter        complement(7493..7509)
                     /note="note: E. coli promoter for tetracycline efflux
                     protein gene"
                     /label="tet promoter"
                     /ApEinfo_fwdcolor="#c6c9d1"
                     /ApEinfo_revcolor="#c6c9d1"
     promoter        complement(7510..7515)
                     /note="note: E. coli promoter for tetracycline efflux
                     protein gene"
                     /label="tet promoter"
                     /ApEinfo_fwdcolor="#c6c9d1"
                     /ApEinfo_revcolor="#c6c9d1"

ORIGIN
        1 TTCTTGAAGA CGAAAGGGCC TCGTGATACG CCTATTTTTA TAGGTTAATG TCATGATAAT
       61 AATGGTTTCT TAGACGTCAG GTGGCACTTT TCGGGGAAAT GTGCGCGGAA CCCCTATTTG
      121 TTTATTTTTC TAAATACATT CAAATATGTA TCCGCTCATG AGACAATAAC CCTGATAAAT
      181 GCTTCAATAA TATTGAAAAA GGAAGAGTAT GAGTATTCAA CATTTCCGTG TCGCCCTTAT
      241 TCCCTTTTTT GCGGCATTTT GCCTTCCTGT TTTTGCTCAC CCAGAAACGC TGGTGAAAGT
      301 AAAAGATGCT GAAGATCAGT TGGGTGCACG AGTGGGTTAC ATCGAACTGG ATCTCAACAG
      361 CGGTAAGATC CTTGAGAGTT TTCGCCCCGA AGAACGTTTT CCAATGATGA GCACTTTTAA
      421 AGTTCTGCTA TGTGGCGCGG TATTATCCCG TGTTGACGCC GGGCAAGAGC AACTCGGTCG
      481 CCGCATACAC TATTCTCAGA ATGACTTGGT TGAGTACTCA CCAGTCACAG AAAAGCATCT
      541 TACGGATGGC ATGACAGTAA GAGAATTATG CAGTGCTGCC ATAACCATGA GTGATAACAC
      601 TGCGGCCAAC TTACTTCTGA CAACGATCGG AGGACCGAAG GAGCTAACCG CTTTTTTGCA
      661 CAACATGGGG GATCATGTAA CTCGCCTTGA TCGTTGGGAA CCGGAGCTGA ATGAAGCCAT
      721 ACCAAACGAC GAGCGTGACA CCACGATGCC TGCAGCAATG GCAACAACGT TGCGCAAACT
      781 ATTAACTGGC GAACTACTTA CTCTAGCTTC CCGGCAACAA TTAATAGACT GGATGGAGGC
      841 GGATAAAGTT GCAGGACCAC TTCTGCGCTC GGCCCTTCCG GCTGGCTGGT TTATTGCTGA
      901 TAAATCTGGA GCCGGTGAGC GTGGGTCTCG CGGTATCATT GCAGCACTGG GGCCAGATGG
      961 TAAGCCCTCC CGTATCGTAG TTATCTACAC GACGGGGAGT CAGGCAACTA TGGATGAACG
     1021 AAATAGACAG ATCGCTGAGA TAGGTGCCTC ACTGATTAAG CATTGGTAAC TGTCAGACCA
     1081 AGTTTACTCA TATATACTTT AGATTGATTT AAAACTTCAT TTTTAATTTA AAAGGATCTA
     1141 GGTGAAGATC CTTTTTGATA ATCTCATGAC CAAAATCCCT TAACGTGAGT TTTCGTTCCA
     1201 CTGAGCGTCA GACCCCGTAG AAAAGATCAA AGGATCTTCT TGAGATCCTT TTTTTCTGCG
     1261 CGTAATCTGC TGCTTGCAAA CAAAAAAACC ACCGCTACCA GCGGTGGTTT GTTTGCCGGA
     1321 TCAAGAGCTA CCAACTCTTT TTCCGAAGGT AACTGGCTTC AGCAGAGCGC AGATACCAAA
     1381 TACTGTCCTT CTAGTGTAGC CGTAGTTAGG CCACCACTTC AAGAACTCTG TAGCACCGCC
     1441 TACATACCTC GCTCTGCTAA TCCTGTTACC AGTGGCTGCT GCCAGTGGCG ATAAGTCGTG
     1501 TCTTACCGGG TTGGACTCAA GACGATAGTT ACCGGATAAG GCGCAGCGGT CGGGCTGAAC
     1561 GGGGGGTTCG TGCACACAGC CCAGCTTGGA GCGAACGACC TACACCGAAC TGAGATACCT
     1621 ACAGCGTGAG CTATGAGAAA GCGCCACGCT TCCCGAAGGG AGAAAGGCGG ACAGGTATCC
     1681 GGTAAGCGGC AGGGTCGGAA CAGGAGAGCG CACGAGGGAG CTTCCAGGGG GAAACGCCTG
     1741 GTATCTTTAT AGTCCTGTCG GGTTTCGCCA CCTCTGACTT GAGCGTCGAT TTTTGTGATG
     1801 CTCGTCAGGG GGGCGGAGCC TATGGAAAAA CGCCAGCAAC GCGGCCTTTT TACGGTTCCT
     1861 GGCCTTTTGC TGGCCTTTTG CTCACATGTT CTTTCCTGCG TTATCCCCTG ATTCTGTGGA
     1921 TAACCGTATT ACCGCCTTTG AGTGAGCTGA TACCGCTCGC CGCAGCCGAA CGACCGAGCG
     1981 CAGCGAGTCA GTGAGCGAGG AAGCGGAAGA GCGCCTGATG CGGTATTTTC TCCTTACGCA
     2041 TCTGTGCGGT ATTTCACACC GCAATGGTGC ACTCTCAGTA CAATCTGCTC TGATGCCGCA
     2101 TAGTTAAGCC AGTATACACT CCGCTATCGC TACGTGACTG GGTCATGGCT GCGCCCCGAC
     2161 ACCCGCCAAC ACCCGCTGAC GCGCCCTGAC GGGCTTGTCT GCTCCCGGCA TCCGCTTACA
     2221 GACAAGCTGT GACCGTCTCC GGGAGCTGCA TGTGTCAGAG GTTTTCACCG TCATCACCGA
     2281 AACGCGCGAG GCAGCTGCGG TAAAGCTCAT CAGCGTGGTC GTGAAGCGAT TCACAGATGT
     2341 CTGCCTGTTC ATCCGCGTCC AGCTCGTTGA GTTTCTCCAG AAGCGTTAAT GTCTGGCTTC
     2401 TGATAAAGCG GGCCATGTTA AGGGCGGTTT TTTCCTGTTT GGTCACTGAT GCCTCCGTGT
     2461 AAGGGGGATT TCTGTTCATG GGGGTAATGA TACCGATGAA ACGAGAGAGG ATGCTCACGA
     2521 TACGGGTTAC TGATGATGAA CATGCCCGGT TACTGGAACG TTGTGAGGGT AAACAACTGG
     2581 CGGTATGGAT GCGGCGGGAC CAGAGAAAAA TCACTCAGGG TCAATGCCAG CGCTTCGTTA
     2641 ATACAGATGT AGGTGTTCCA CAGGGTAGCC AGCAGCATCC TGCGATGCAG ATCCGGAACA
     2701 TAATGGTGCA GGGCGCTGAC TTCCGCGTTT CCAGACTTTA CGAAACACGG AAACCGAAGA
     2761 CCATTCATGT TGTTGCTCAG GTCGCAGACG TTTTGCAGCA GCAGTCGCTT CACGTTCGCT
     2821 CGCGTATCGG TGATTCATTC TGCTAACCAG TAAGGCAACC CCGCCAGCCT AGCCGGGTCC
     2881 TCAACGACAG GAGCACGATC ATGCGCACCC GTGGCCAGGA CCCAACGCTG CCCGAGATGC
     2941 GCCGCGTGCG GCTGCTGGAG ATGGCGGACG CGATGGATAT GTTCTGCCAA GGGTTGGTTT
     3001 GCGCATTCAC AGTTCTCCGC AAGAATTGAT TGGCTCCAAT TCTTGGAGTG GTGAATCCGT
     3061 TAGCGAGGTG CCGCCGGCTT CCATTCAGGT CGAGGTGGCC CGGCTCCATG CACCGCGACG
     3121 CAACGCGGGG AGGCAGACAA GGTATAGGGC GGCGCCTACA ATCCATGCCA ACCCGTTCCA
     3181 TGTGCTCGCC GAGGCGGCAT AAATCGCCGT GACGATCAGC GGTCCAATGA TCGAAGTTAG
     3241 GCTGGTAAGA GCCGCGAGCG ATCCTTGAAG CTGTCCCTGA TGGTCGTCAT CTACCTGCCT
     3301 GGACAGCATG GCCTGCAACG CGGGCATCCC GATGCCGCCG GAAGCGAGAA GAATCATAAT
     3361 GGGGAAGGCC ATCCAGCCTC GCGTCGCGAA CGCCAGCAAG ACGTAGCCCA GCGCGTCGGC
     3421 CGCCATGCCG GCGATAATGG CCTGCTTCTC GCCGAAACGT TTGGTGGCGG GACCAGTGAC
     3481 GAAGGCTTGA GCGAGGGCGT GCAAGATTCC GAATACCGCA AGCGACAGGC CGATCATCGT
     3541 CGCGCTCCAG CGAAAGCGGT CCTCGCCGAA AATGACCCAG AGCGCTGCCG GCACCTGTCC
     3601 TACGAGTTGC ATGATAAAGA AGACAGTCAT AAGTGCGGCG ACGATAGTCA TGCCCCGCGC
     3661 CCACCGGAAG GAGCTGACTG GGTTGAAGGC TCTCAAGGGC ATCGGTCGAG ATCCCGGTGC
     3721 CTAATGAGTG AGCTAACTTA CATTAATTGC GTTGCGCTCA CTGCCCGCTT TCCAGTCGGG
     3781 AAACTGTCGT GCCAGCTGCA TTAATGAATC GGCCAACGCG CGGGGAGAGG CGGTTTGCGT
     3841 ATTGGGCGCC AGGGTGGTTT TTCTTTTCAC CAGTGAGACG GGCAACAGCT GATTGCCCTT
     3901 CACCGCCTGG CCCTGAGAGA GTTGCAGCAA GCGGTCCACG CTGGTTTGCC CCAGCAGGCG
     3961 AAAATCCTGT TTGATGGTGG TTAACGGCGG GATATAACAT GAGCTGTCTT CGGTATCGTC
     4021 GTATCCCACT ACCGAGATAT CCGCACCAAC GCGCAGCCCG GACTCGGTAA TGGCGCGCAT
     4081 TGCGCCCAGC GCCATCTGAT CGTTGGCAAC CAGCATCGCA GTGGGAACGA TGCCCTCATT
     4141 CAGCATTTGC ATGGTTTGTT GAAAACCGGA CATGGCACTC CAGTCGCCTT CCCGTTCCGC
     4201 TATCGGCTGA ATTTGATTGC GAGTGAGATA TTTATGCCAG CCAGCCAGAC GCAGACGCGC
     4261 CGAGACAGAA CTTAATGGGC CCGCTAACAG CGCGATTTGC TGGTGACCCA ATGCGACCAG
     4321 ATGCTCCACG CCCAGTCGCG TACCGTCTTC ATGGGAGAAA ATAATACTGT TGATGGGTGT
     4381 CTGGTCAGAG ACATCAAGAA ATAACGCCGG AACATTAGTG CAGGCAGCTT CCACAGCAAT
     4441 GGCATCCTGG TCATCCAGCG GATAGTTAAT GATCAGCCCA CTGACGCGTT GCGCGAGAAG
     4501 ATTGTGCACC GCCGCTTTAC AGGCTTCGAC GCCGCTTCGT TCTACCATCG ACACCACCAC
     4561 GCTGGCACCC AGTTGATCGG CGCGAGATTT AATCGCCGCG ACAATTTGCG ACGGCGCGTG
     4621 CAGGGCCAGA CTGGAGGTGG CAACGCCAAT CAGCAACGAC TGTTTGCCCG CCAGTTGTTG
     4681 TGCCACGCGG TTGGGAATGT AATTCAGCTC CGCCATCGCC GCTTCCACTT TTTCCCGCGT
     4741 TTTCGCAGAA ACGTGGCTGG CCTGGTTCAC CACGCGGGAA ACGGTCTGAT AAGAGACACC
     4801 GGCATACTCT GCGACATCGT ATAACGTTAC TGGTTTCACA TTCACCACCC TGAATTGACT
     4861 CTCTTCCGGG CGCTATCATG CCATACCGCG AAAGGTTTTG CGCCATTCGA TGGTGTCCGG
     4921 GATCTCGACG CTCTCCCTTA TGCGACTCCT GCATTAGGAA GCAGCCCAGT AGTAGGTTGA
     4981 GGCCGTTGAG CACCGCCGCC GCAAGGAATG GTGCATGCAA GGAGATGGCG CCCAACAGTC
     5041 CCCCGGCCAC GGGGCCTGCC ACCATACCCA CGCCGAAACA AGCGCTCATG AGCCCGAAGT
     5101 GGCGAGCCCG ATCTTCCCCA TCGGTGATGT CGGCGATATA GGCGCCAGCA ACCGCACCTG
     5161 TGGCGCCGGT GATGCCGGCC ACGATGCGTC CGGCGTAGAG GATCGAGATC TCGATCCCGC
     5221 GAAATTAATA CGACTCACTA TAGGGGAATT GTGAGCGGAT AACAATTCCC CTCTAGAAAT
     5281 AATTTTGTTT AACTTTAAGA AGGAGATATA CCATGTTGCT TAATATGATG TGTGGTCGTC
     5341 AGCTGTCGGC AATCAGTTTG TGCCTGGCCG TAACATTCGC TCCACTGTTC AATGCGCAGG
     5401 CCGATGAGCC TGAAGTAATC CCTGGCGACA GCCCGGTGGC TGTCAGTGAA CAGGGCGAGG
     5461 CACTGCCGCA GGCGCAAGCC ACGGCAATAA TGGCGGGGAT CCAGCCATTG CCTGAAGGTG
     5521 CGGCAGAAAA AGCCCGCACG CAAATCGAAT CTCAATTACC CGCAGGTTAC AAGCCGGTTT
     5581 ATCTTAACCA GCTTCAACTG TTGTATGCCG CACGCGATAT GCAACCCATG TGGGAAAACC
     5641 GTGATGCTGT TAAAGCCTTC CAGCAACAGC TGGCAGAGGT GGCGATTGCC GGTTTCCAGC
     5701 CGCAGTTTAA TAAATGGGTA GAGTTACTGA CCGATCCTGG TGTTAACGGG ATGGCACGCG
     5761 ACGTGGTGCT CTCTGATGCG ATGATGGGCT ATCTCCATTT CATTGCAAAT ATTCCGGTCA
     5821 AAGGCACTCG CTGGCTATAT AGCAGTAAAC CTTATGCACT TGCAACGCCG CCGCTCTCGG
     5881 TGATTAACCA ATGGCAGCTG GCGCTGGATA AAGGTCAATT GCCTACGTTT GTTGCAGGAC
     5941 TGGCACCGCA GCATCCGCAA TATGCGGCGA TGCATGAATC GTTACTGGCC TTACTCTGTG
     6001 ACACCAAACC GTGGCCCCAA CTGACCGGCA AAGCAACGTT GCGCCCAGGG CAGTGGAGTA
     6061 ACGACGTACC GGCGTTGCGC GAAATATTGC AACGCACAGG CATGTTGGAC GGGGGGCCGA
     6121 AAATTACTCT ACCTGGCGAT GACACGCCAA CTGACGCGGT AGTCAGCCCA TCCGCTGTTA
     6181 CTGTTGAAAC AGCAGAAACT AAGCCGATGG ATAAGCAAAC GACGTCTCGT AGTAAACCTG
     6241 CGCCTGCCGT TCGCGCCGCC TACGATAATG AACTGGTGGA AGCCGTTAAA CGTTTTCAGG
     6301 CATGGCAAGG ATTGGGGGCA GATGGTGCTA TTGGCCCGGC AACACGTGAC TGGTTAAACG
     6361 TAACGCCCGC CCAGCGTGCT GGTGTGTTGG CTCTCAACAT CCAGCGATTG CGCTTGCTGC
     6421 CAACAGAGCT TTCTACCGGG ATCATGGTTA ACATTCCGGC CTATTCGCTG GTCTACTATC
     6481 AGAACGGCAA TCAGGTGCTG GATTCGCGAG TCATTGTCGG TCGCCCCGAT CGCAAAACGC
     6541 CGATGATGAG CAGTGCCCTT AACAACGTAG TGGTAAACCC GCCGTGGAAC GTACCTCCAA
     6601 CTCTGGCACG CAAAGATATT CTGCCAAAAG TGCGCAACGA TCCGGGATAT CTCGAAAGCC
     6661 ATGGCTATAC GGTGATGCGC GGCTGGAACA GCAGAGAAGC GATTGACCCA TGGCAGGTTG
     6721 ACTGGTCTAC AATCACGGCC TCGAATTTAC CGTTCCGCTT CCAGCAGGCT CCAGGCCCAC
     6781 GGAACTCGCT GGGGCGCTAT AAATTCAATA TGCCGAGTTC AGAGGCCATT TATTTGCATG
     6841 ACACGCCGAA CCACAATCTG TTCAAGCGTG ATACACGCGC ATTGAGCTCA GGCTGTGTAC
     6901 GAGTGAATAA AGCTTCCGAT CTGGCGAATA TGCTGTTGCA GGATGCAGGC TGGAATGACA
     6961 AACGTATTTC TGATGCGCTG AAGCAGGGTG ATACACGTTA CGTCAATATT CGGCAGTCGA
     7021 TTCCGGTGAA TCTCTACTAC CTGACGGCCT TTGTTGGTGC AGATGGTCGT ACCCAGTATC
     7081 GTACAGATAT TTACAATTAT GATCTGCCTG CGCGATCCAG CTCGCAAATC GTATCGAAAG
     7141 CGGAACAATT AATCAGGGGA TCCTAACTGA CTAGCTCGAG CACCACCACC ACCACCACTG
     7201 AGATCCGGCT GCTAACAAAG CCCGAAAGGA AGCTGAGTTG GCTGCTGCCA CCGCTGAGCA
     7261 ATAACTAGCA TAACCCCTTG GGGCCTCTAA ACGGGTCTTG AGGGGTTTTT TGCTGAAAGG
     7321 AGGAACTATA TCCGGATATC CCGCAAGAGG CCCGGCAGTA CCGGCATAAC CAAGCCTATG
     7381 CCTACAGCAT CCAGGGTGAC GGTGCCGAGG ATGACGATGA GCGCATTGTT AGATTTCATA
     7441 CACGGTGCCT GACTGCGTTA GCAATTTAAC TGTGATAAAC TACCGCATTA AAGCTTATCG
     7501 ATGATAAGCT GTCAAACATG AGAA
//
