# Supplementary material for: Rhizobial enzyme reveals pH-driven catalytic switching and ʟ-amino acid incorporation by ʟ,ᴅ-transpeptidases
Source: bioRxiv preprint, doi:10.64898/2026.06.30.735398, version 1 (2026-07-01)
Supplement: File S5. Plasmid Sequences [file 735398_file06.zip › File S5. Plasmid Sequences/LDTs in pET-28a(+)/Ldt1.gb]

LOCUS       pET-28a(+)_—_GH25_SH3_[ 5930 bp ds-DNA     circular     31-OCT-2025
DEFINITION  .
FEATURES             Location/Qualifiers
     CDS             1..8
                     /label="SET1 (fragment)"
                     /ApEinfo_revcolor="#84b0dc"
                     /ApEinfo_fwdcolor="#84b0dc"
                     /note="pLannotate"
                     /database="snapgene"
                     /identity="100.0"
                     /match_length="39.7"
                     /fragment="True"
                     /other="CDS"
                     /description="solubility-enhancement tag derived from T7phage gene 10B"
                     /translation="TA"
     terminator      16..20
                     /label="T7 terminator"
                     /ApEinfo_revcolor="#c6c9d1"
                     /ApEinfo_fwdcolor="#c6c9d1"
                     /note="note: transcription terminator for bacteriophage T7RNA polymerase"
     terminator      16..63
                     /label="T7 terminator"
                     /ApEinfo_revcolor="#c7b0e3"
                     /ApEinfo_fwdcolor="#c7b0e3"
                     /note="pLannotate"
                     /database="snapgene"
                     /identity="100.0"
                     /match_length="100.0"
                     /fragment="False"
                     /other="terminator"
                     /description="transcription terminator for bacteriophage T7RNA polymerase"
     rep_origin      100..528
                     /label="f1 ori"
                     /ApEinfo_revcolor="#84b0dc"
                     /ApEinfo_fwdcolor="#84b0dc"
                     /note="pLannotate"
                     /database="snapgene"
                     /identity="100.0"
                     /match_length="100.0"
                     /fragment="False"
                     /other="rep_origin"
                     /description="f1 bacteriophage origin of replication; arrowindicates direction of (+) strand synthesis "
     promoter        581..638
                     /label="AmpR promoter (fragment)"
                     /ApEinfo_revcolor="#84b0dc"
                     /ApEinfo_fwdcolor="#84b0dc"
                     /note="pLannotate"
                     /database="snapgene"
                     /identity="100.0"
                     /match_length="56.3"
                     /fragment="True"
                     /other="promoter"
                     /description="bla"
     CDS             complement(647..1462)
                     /label="KanR"
                     /ApEinfo_revcolor="#84b0dc"
                     /ApEinfo_fwdcolor="#84b0dc"
                     /note="pLannotate"
                     /database="snapgene"
                     /identity="99.8"
                     /match_length="100.0"
                     /fragment="False"
                     /other="CDS"
                     /description="aminoglycoside phosphotransferase;aph(3')-Ia; confers resistance to kanamycin in bacteria orG418 (Geneticin®) in eukaryotes"
                     /translation="MSHIQRETSCSRPRLNSNMDADLYGYKWARDNVGQSGATIYRLYGKPDAPELFLKHGKGSVANDVTDEMVRLNWLTEFMPLPTIKHFIRTPDDAWLLTTAIPGKTAFQVLEEYPDSGENIVDALAVFLRRLHSIPVCNCPFNSDRVFRLAQAQSRMNNGLVDASDFDDERNGWPVEQVWKEMHKLLPFSPDSVVTHGDFSLDNLIFDEGKLIGCIDVGRVGIADRYQDLAILWNCLGEFSPSLQKRLFQKYGIDNPDMNKLQFHLMLDEFF*"
     rep_origin      1584..2172
                     /label="ori"
                     /ApEinfo_revcolor="#f8d3a9"
                     /ApEinfo_fwdcolor="#f8d3a9"
                     /note="pLannotate"
                     /database="snapgene"
                     /identity="100.0"
                     /match_length="100.0"
                     /fragment="False"
                     /other="rep_origin"
                     /description="high-copy-number ColE1/pMB1/pBR322/pUC originof replication "
     repeat_region   2332..2343
                     /label="AAV2 ITR (fragment)"
                     /ApEinfo_revcolor="#c6c9d1"
                     /ApEinfo_fwdcolor="#c6c9d1"
                     /note="pLannotate"
                     /database="itrs"
                     /identity="100.0"
                     /match_length="8.3"
                     /fragment="True"
                     /other="repeat_region"
                     /description="AAV2 ITR Flip"
     misc_feature    complement(2358..2497)
                     /label="bom"
                     /ApEinfo_revcolor="#ffef86"
                     /ApEinfo_fwdcolor="#ffef86"
                     /note="pLannotate"
                     /database="snapgene"
                     /identity="99.3"
                     /match_length="100.0"
                     /fragment="False"
                     /other="misc_feature"
                     /description="basis of mobility region from pBR322"
     CDS             complement(2599..2790)
                     /label="rop"
                     /ApEinfo_revcolor="#84b0dc"
                     /ApEinfo_fwdcolor="#84b0dc"
                     /note="pLannotate"
                     /database="snapgene"
                     /identity="100.0"
                     /match_length="100.0"
                     /fragment="False"
                     /other="CDS"
                     /description="Rop protein, which maintains plasmids at lowcopy number; rop"
                     /translation="VTKQEKTALNMARFIRSQTLTLLEKLNELDADEQADICESLHDHADELYRSCLARFGDDGENL*"
     CDS             2807..3187
                     /label="YPB1_ECOLX"
                     /ApEinfo_revcolor="#84b0dc"
                     /ApEinfo_fwdcolor="#84b0dc"
                     /note="pLannotate"
                     /database="swissprot"
                     /identity="99.2"
                     /match_length="96.2"
                     /fragment="False"
                     /other="CDS"
                     /description="Protein predicted: Swiss-Prot proteinexistence level 4. From Escherichia coli."
                     /translation="GGFLFMGVMIPMKRERMLTIRVTDDEHARLLERCEGKQLAVWMRRDQRKITQGQCQRFVNTDVGVPQGSQQHPAMQIRNIMVQGADFRVSRLYETRKPKTIHVVAQVADVLQQQSLHVRSRIGDSFC"
     CDS             complement(3259..3550)
                     /label="TcR (fragment)"
                     /ApEinfo_revcolor="#84b0dc"
                     /ApEinfo_fwdcolor="#84b0dc"
                     /note="pLannotate"
                     /database="snapgene"
                     /identity="100.0"
                     /match_length="24.5"
                     /fragment="True"
                     /other="CDS"
                     /description="tetracycline efflux protein; tet; confersresistance to tetracycline"
                     /translation="STDALESLQPSQLLPVGAGHDYRRRTYDCLLYHATRRTGAGSALGHFRRGPLSLERDDDRPVACGIRNLARPRSSLRHWSRHQTFRREAGHYRRHGG"
     protein_bind    complement(3565..3586)
                     /label="CAP binding site"
                     /ApEinfo_revcolor="#c7b0e3"
                     /ApEinfo_fwdcolor="#c7b0e3"
                     /note="pLannotate"
                     /database="snapgene"
                     /identity="95.5"
                     /match_length="100.0"
                     /fragment="False"
                     /other="protein_bind"
                     /description="CAP binding activates transcription in thepresence of cAMP. E. coli catabolite activator protein"
     CDS             complement(3599..4681)
                     /label="lacI"
                     /ApEinfo_revcolor="#84b0dc"
                     /ApEinfo_fwdcolor="#84b0dc"
                     /note="pLannotate"
                     /database="snapgene"
                     /identity="99.9"
                     /match_length="100.0"
                     /fragment="False"
                     /other="CDS"
                     /description="lac repressor; lacI; The lac repressor bindsto the lac operator to inhibit transcription in E. coli.This inhibition can be relieved by adding lactose orisopropyl-β-D-thiogalactopyranoside (IPTG)."
                     /translation="VKPVTLYDVAEYAGVSYQTVSRVVNQASHVSAKTREKVEAAMAELNYIPNRVAQQLAGKQSLLIGVATSSLALHAPSQIVAAIKSRADQLGASVVVSMVERSGVEACKAAVHNLLAQRVSGLIINYPLDDQDAIAVEAACTNVPALFLDVSDQTPINSIIFSHEDGTRLGVEHLVALGHQQIALLAGPLSSVSARLRLAGWHKYLTRNQIQPIAEREGDWSAMSGFQQTMQMLNEGIVPTAMLVANDQMALGAMRAITESGLRVGADISVVGYDDTEDSSCYIPPLTTIKQDFRLLGQTSVDRLLQLSQGQAVKGNQLLPVSLVKRKTTLAPNTQTASPRALADSLMQLARQVSRLESGQ*"
     promoter        complement(4682..4759)
                     /label="lacI promoter"
                     /ApEinfo_revcolor="#9eafd2"
                     /ApEinfo_fwdcolor="#9eafd2"
                     /note="pLannotate"
                     /database="snapgene"
                     /identity="100.0"
                     /match_length="100.0"
                     /fragment="False"
                     /other="promoter"
                     /description="lacI"
     CDS             complement(4767..5046)
                     /label="TcR (fragment)"
                     /ApEinfo_revcolor="#84b0dc"
                     /ApEinfo_fwdcolor="#84b0dc"
                     /note="pLannotate"
                     /database="snapgene"
                     /identity="100.0"
                     /match_length="23.5"
                     /fragment="True"
                     /other="CDS"
                     /description="tetracycline efflux protein; tet; confersresistance to tetracycline"
                     /translation="DPLRRTHRGRHHRRHRCGCWRLYRRHHRWGRSGSPLRAHERLFRRGYGGRPRGRGTVGRHLLACTIPCGGGAQRPQPTTGLLPNAGVA*GRAS"
     promoter        5068..5086
                     /label="T7 promoter"
                     /ApEinfo_revcolor="#b7e6d7"
                     /ApEinfo_fwdcolor="#b7e6d7"
                     /note="pLannotate"
                     /database="snapgene"
                     /identity="100.0"
                     /match_length="100.0"
                     /fragment="False"
                     /other="promoter"
                     /description="promoter for bacteriophage T7 RNA polymerase"
     promoter        5068..5086
                     /label="T7 promoter"
                     /ApEinfo_revcolor="#c6c9d1"
                     /ApEinfo_fwdcolor="#c6c9d1"
                     /note="note: promoter for bacteriophage T7 RNA polymerase"
     protein_bind    5087..5087
                     /label="lac operator"
                     /ApEinfo_revcolor="#c6c9d1"
                     /ApEinfo_fwdcolor="#c6c9d1"
                     /note="pLannotate"
                     /database="snapgene"
                     /identity="100.0"
                     /match_length="100.0"
                     /fragment="False"
                     /other="protein_bind"
                     /description="The lac repressor binds to the lac operatorto inhibit transcription in E. coli. This inhibition can berelieved by adding lactose orisopropyl-β-D-thiogalactopyranoside (IPTG). lac repressorencoded by lacI"
     protein_bind    5087..5111
                     /label="lac operator"
                     /ApEinfo_revcolor="#75c6a9"
                     /ApEinfo_fwdcolor="#75c6a9"
                     /note="bound_moiety: lac repressor encoded by lacI note:The lac repressor binds to the lac operator to inhibit transcription in E. coli. This inhibition can be relievedby adding lactose or isopropyl-β-D-thiogalactopyranoside(IPTG)."
     RBS             5126..5148
                     /label="RBS"
                     /ApEinfo_revcolor="#b4abac"
                     /ApEinfo_fwdcolor="#b4abac"
                     /note="note: efficient ribosome binding site frombacteriophage T7 gene 10 (Olins and Rangwala, 1989)"
     CDS             5155..5847
                     /label="Ldt1"
                     /ApEinfo_revcolor="#84b0dc"
                     /ApEinfo_fwdcolor="#84b0dc"
                     /transl_table=11
                     /translation="MGRIRNAFPVFGLLATLALAGCSTTSDSASVDDKGAGPTVQTAQIFNDAYGLTKDAGYSLPAIPIDRVKPQFRRQVVSYQTTERPGTIIVNTRERFLYYILANGKAMRYGIGVGKQGFAWAGTAYVAWKQEWPNWHPPKEMAVRRPDLAKYVEDGMGPGLSNPLGARAMYLFNEDGKDTLFRLHGTPEWASIGTAASSGCIRLMNQDVIDLYSRVRPGKGTSKVVVIQGS*"
     gene            5161..5838
                     /label="RL0055"
                     /ApEinfo_revcolor="#ffef86"
                     /ApEinfo_fwdcolor="#ffef86"
     source          complement(5161..5838)
                     /label="biovar: viciae 3841"
                     /ApEinfo_revcolor="#d6b295"
                     /ApEinfo_fwdcolor="#d6b295"
                     /mol_type="genomic DNA"
                     /db_xref="taxon:216596"
                     /country="United Kingdom"
                     /organism="Rhizobium leguminosarum bv. viciae 3841"
                     /strain=3841
ORIGIN
        1 ACCGCTGAGC AATAACTAGC ataacccctt ggggcctcta aacgggtctt gaggggtttt
       61 ttgctgaaag gaggaactat atccggattg gcgaatgggn nnnnnnnnnn nnnnnnnnnn
      121 nnnnnnnnnn nnnnnnnnnn nnnnnnnnnn nnnnnnnnnn nnnnnnnnnn nnnnnnnnnn
      181 nnnnnnnnnn nnnnnnnnnn nnnnnnnnnn nnnnnnnnnn nnncnnnnnn nnnnnnnnnn
      241 nnnnnnnnnn nnnnnnnnnn nnnnnnnnnn nnnnnnnnnn nnnnnnnnnn nnnnnnnnnn
      301 nnnnnnnnnn nnnnnannnn nnnnnnnnnn nnnnnnnnnn nnnnnnnnnn nnnnnnnnnn
      361 nnnnnccttt gacgttggag tccacgttct ttaatagtgg actcttgttc caaactggaa
      421 caacactcaa ccctatctcg gtctattctt ttgatttata agggattttg ccgatttcgg
      481 cctattggtt aaaaaatgag ctgatttaac aaaaatttaa cgcgaatttt aacaaaatat
      541 taacgcttac aatttaggtg gcacttttcg gggaaatgtg cgcggaaccc ctatttgttt
      601 atttttctaa atacattcaa atatgtatcc gctcatgaat taattcttag aaaaactcat
      661 cgagcatcaa atgaaactgc aatttattca tatcaggatt atcaatacca tatttttgaa
      721 aaagccgttt ctgtaatgaa ggagaaaact caccgaggca gttccatagg atggcaagat
      781 cctggtatcg gtctgcgatt ccgactcgtc caacatcaat acaacctatt aatttcccct
      841 cgtcaaaaat aaggttatca agtgagaaat caccatgagt gacgactgaa tccggtgaga
      901 atggcaaaag tttatgcatt tctttccaga cttgttcaac aggccagcca ttacgctcgt
      961 catcaaaatc actcgcatca accaaaccgt tattcattcg tgattgcgcc tgagcgagac
     1021 gaaatacgcg atcgctgtta aaaggacaat tacaaacagg aatcgaatgc aaccggcgca
     1081 ggaacactgc cagcgcatca acaatatttt cacctgaatc aggatattct tctaatacct
     1141 ggaatgctgt tttcccgggg atcgcagtgg tgagtaacca tgcatcatca ggagtacgga
     1201 taaaatgctt gatggtcgga agaggcataa attccgtcag ccagtttagt ctgaccatct
     1261 catctgtaac atcattggca acgctacctt tgccatgttt cagaaacaac tctggcgcat
     1321 cgggcttccc atacaatcga tagattgtcg cacctgattg cccgacatta tcgcgagccc
     1381 atttataccc atataaatca gcatccatgt tggaatttaa tcgcggccta gagcaagacg
     1441 tttcccgttg aatatggctc ataacacccc ttgtattact gtttatgtaa gcagacagtt
     1501 ttattgttca tgaccaaaat cccttaacgt gagttttcgt tccactgagc gtcagacccc
     1561 gtagaaaaga tcaaaggatc ttcttgagat cctttttttc tgcgcgtaat ctgctgcttg
     1621 caaacaaaaa aaccaccgct accagcggtg gtttgtttgc cggatcaaga gctaccaact
     1681 ctttttccga aggtaactgg cttcagcaga gcgcagatac caaatactgt ccttctagtg
     1741 tagccgtagt taggccacca cttcaagaac tctgtagcac cgcctacata cctcgctctg
     1801 ctaatcctgt taccagtggc tgctgccagt ggcgataagt cgtgtcttac cgggttggac
     1861 tcaagacgat agttaccgga taaggcgcag cggtcgggct gaacgggggg ttcgtgcaca
     1921 cagcccagct tggagcgaac gacctacacc gaactgagat acctacagcg tgagctatga
     1981 gaaagcgcca cgcttcccga agggagaaag gcggacaggt atccggtaag cggcagggtc
     2041 ggaacaggag agcgcacgag ggagcttcca gggggaaacg cctggtatct ttatagtcct
     2101 gtcgggtttc gccacctctg acttgagcgt cgatttttgt gatgctcgtc aggggggcgg
     2161 agcctatgga aaaacgccag caacgcggcc tttttacggt tcctggcctt ttgctggcct
     2221 tttgctcaca tgttctttcc tgcgttatcc cctgattctg tggataaccg tattaccgcc
     2281 tttgagtgag ctgataccgc tcgccgcagc cgaacgaccg agcgcagcga gtcagtgagc
     2341 gaggaagcgg aagagcgcct gatgcggtat tttctcctta cgcatctgtg cggtatttca
     2401 caccgcaatg gtgcactctc agtacaatct gctctgatgc cgcatagtta agccagtata
     2461 cactccgcta tcgctacgtg actgggtcat ggctgcgccc cgacacccgc caacacccgc
     2521 tgacgcgccc tgacgggctt gtctgctccc ggcatccgct tacagacaag ctgtgaccgt
     2581 ctccgggagc tgcatgtgtc agaggttttc accgtcatca ccgaaacgcg cgaggcagct
     2641 gcggtaaagc tcatcagcgt ggtcgtgaag cgattcacag atgtctgcct gttcatccgc
     2701 gtccagctcg ttgagtttct ccagaagcgt taatgtctgg cttctgataa agcgggccat
     2761 gttaagggcg gttttttcct gtttggtcac tgatgcctcc gtgtaagggg gatttctgtt
     2821 catgggggta atgataccga tgaaacgaga gaggatgctc acgatacggg ttactgatga
     2881 tgaacatgcc cggttactgg aacgttgtga gggtaaacaa ctggcggtat ggatgcggcg
     2941 ggaccagaga aaaatcactc agggtcaatg ccagcgcttc gttaatacag atgtaggtgt
     3001 tccacagggt agccagcagc atcctgcgat gcagatccgg aacataatgg tgcagggcgc
     3061 tgacttccgc gtttccagac tttacgaaac acggaaaccg aagaccattc atgttgttgc
     3121 tcaggtcgca gacgttttgc agcagcagtc gcttcacgtt cgctcgcgta tcggtgattc
     3181 attctgctaa ccagtaaggc aaccccgcca gcctagccgg gtcctcaacg acaggagcac
     3241 gatcatgcgc acccgtgggg ccgccatgcc ggcgataatg gcctgcttct cgccgaaacg
     3301 tttggtggcg ggaccagtga cgaaggcttg agcgagggcg tgcaagattc cgaataccgc
     3361 aagcgacagg ccgatcatcg tcgcgctcca gcgaaagcgg tcctcgccga aaatgaccca
     3421 gagcgctgcc ggcacctgtc ctacgagttg catgataaag aagacagtca taagtgcggc
     3481 gacgatagtc atgccccgcg cccaccggaa ggagctgact gggttgaagg ctctcaaggg
     3541 catcggtcga gatcccggtg cctaatgagt gagctaactt acattaattg cgttgcgctc
     3601 actgcccgct ttccagtcgg gaaacctgtc gtgccagctg cattaatgaa tcggccaacg
     3661 cgcggggaga ggcggtttgc gtattgggcg ccagggtggt ttttcttttc accagtgaga
     3721 cgggcaacag ctgattgccc ttcaccgcct ggccctgaga gagttgcagc aagcggtcca
     3781 cgctggtttg ccccagcagg cgaaaatcct gtttgatggt ggttaacggc gggatataac
     3841 atgagctgtc ttcggtatcg tcgtatccca ctaccgagat atccgcacca acgcgcagcc
     3901 cggactcggt aatggcgcgc attgcgccca gcgccatctg atcgttggca accagcatcg
     3961 cagtgggaac gatgccctca ttcagcattt gcatggtttg ttgaaaaccg gacatggcac
     4021 tccagtcgcc ttcccgttcc gctatcggct gaatttgatt gcgagtgaga tatttatgcc
     4081 agccagccag acgcagacgc gccgagacag aacttaatgg gcccgctaac agcgcgattt
     4141 gctggtgacc caatgcgacc agatgctcca cgcccagtcg cgtaccgtct tcatgggaga
     4201 aaataatact gttgatgggt gtctggtcag agacatcaag aaataacgcc ggaacattag
     4261 tgcaggcagc ttccacagca atggcatcct ggtcatccag cggatagtta atgatcagcc
     4321 cactgacgcg ttgcgcgaga agattgtgca ccgccgcttt acaggcttcg acgccgcttc
     4381 gttctaccat cgacaccacc acgctggcac ccagttgatc ggcgcgagat ttaatcgccg
     4441 cgacaatttg cgacggcgcg tgcagggcca gactggaggt ggcaacgcca atcagcaacg
     4501 actgtttgcc cgccagttgt tgtgccacgc ggttgggaat gtaattcagc tccgccatcg
     4561 ccgcttccac tttttcccgc gttttcgcag aaacgtggct ggcctggttc accacgcggg
     4621 aaacggtctg ataagagaca ccggcatact ctgcgacatc gtataacgtt actggtttca
     4681 cattcaccac cctgaattga ctctcttccg ggcgctatca tgccataccg cgaaaggttt
     4741 tgcgccattc gatggtgtcc gggatctcga cgctctccct tatgcgactc ctgcattagg
     4801 aagcagccca gtagtaggtt gaggccgttg agcaccgccg ccgcaaggaa tggtgcatgc
     4861 aaggagatgg cgcccaacag tcccccggcc acggggcctg ccaccatacc cacgccgaaa
     4921 caagcgctca tgagcccgaa gtggcgagcc cgatcttccc catcggtgat gtcggcgata
     4981 taggcgccag caaccgcacc tgtggcgccg gtgatgccgg ccacgatgcg tccggcgtag
     5041 aggatcgaga tctcgatccc gcgaaatTAA TACGACTCAC TATAGGGGAA TTGTGAGCGG
     5101 ATAACAATTC CCCTCTAGAA ATAATTTTGT TTAACTTTAA GAAGGAGATA TACCATGGGC
     5161 CGCATCCGCA ATGCATTCCC TGTATTTGGC CTGCTGGCGA CACTCGCTCT GGCCGGTTGC
     5221 TCGACGACCT CAGACAGCGC ATCCGTCGAC GACAAGGGCG CAGGCCCGAC GGTCCAGACG
     5281 GCACAGATCT TCAATGACGC CTACGGCCTG ACGAAGGATG CCGGATATTC CCTGCCGGCG
     5341 ATCCCGATCG ACAGGGTCAA ACCGCAATTC CGCCGCCAGG TCGTCAGCTA CCAGACCACA
     5401 GAGCGTCCCG GAACGATCAT CGTCAACACG CGCGAGCGCT TCCTCTATTA CATCCTGGCC
     5461 AACGGCAAGG CGATGCGCTA CGGCATCGGC GTCGGCAAGC AGGGCTTCGC ATGGGCCGGC
     5521 ACCGCCTACG TCGCCTGGAA GCAGGAATGG CCGAACTGGC ACCCGCCGAA GGAAATGGCC
     5581 GTCCGCCGGC CTGATCTCGC CAAATACGTC GAGGACGGCA TGGGTCCGGG TCTCAGCAAT
     5641 CCGCTCGGAG CGCGCGCCAT GTATCTCTTT AACGAGGACG GCAAGGACAC GCTCTTCCGC
     5701 CTGCACGGCA CGCCGGAATG GGCTTCGATC GGCACCGCCG CTTCCTCGGG CTGCATTCGC
     5761 CTGATGAACC AGGATGTCAT CGATCTCTAC AGCCGCGTCC GTCCGGGCAA GGGCACGTCC
     5821 AAGGTCGTCG TCATTCAGGG ATCCTAACTG ACTAGCTCGA GCACCACCAC CACCACCACT
     5881 GAGATCCGGC TGCTAACAAA GCCCGAAAGG AAGCTGAGTT GGCTGCTGCC
//
