# Supplementary material for: Rhizobial enzyme reveals pH-driven catalytic switching and ʟ-amino acid incorporation by ʟ,ᴅ-transpeptidases
Source: bioRxiv preprint, doi:10.64898/2026.06.30.735398, version 1 (2026-07-01)
Supplement: File S5. Plasmid Sequences [file 735398_file06.zip › File S5. Plasmid Sequences/LDTs in pET-28a(+)/Ldt2.gb]

LOCUS       pET-28a(+)_—_GH25_SH3_[ 5939 bp ds-DNA     circular     31-OCT-2025
DEFINITION  .
FEATURES             Location/Qualifiers
     CDS             1..8
                     /label="SET1 (fragment)"
                     /ApEinfo_revcolor="#84b0dc"
                     /ApEinfo_fwdcolor="#84b0dc"
                     /note="pLannotate"
                     /database="snapgene"
                     /identity="100.0"
                     /match_length="39.7"
                     /fragment="True"
                     /other="CDS"
                     /description="solubility-enhancement tag derived from T7phage gene 10B"
                     /translation="TA"
     terminator      16..20
                     /label="T7 terminator"
                     /ApEinfo_revcolor="#c6c9d1"
                     /ApEinfo_fwdcolor="#c6c9d1"
                     /note="note: transcription terminator for bacteriophage T7RNA polymerase"
     terminator      16..63
                     /label="T7 terminator"
                     /ApEinfo_revcolor="#c7b0e3"
                     /ApEinfo_fwdcolor="#c7b0e3"
                     /note="pLannotate"
                     /database="snapgene"
                     /identity="100.0"
                     /match_length="100.0"
                     /fragment="False"
                     /other="terminator"
                     /description="transcription terminator for bacteriophage T7RNA polymerase"
     rep_origin      100..528
                     /label="f1 ori"
                     /ApEinfo_revcolor="#84b0dc"
                     /ApEinfo_fwdcolor="#84b0dc"
                     /note="pLannotate"
                     /database="snapgene"
                     /identity="100.0"
                     /match_length="100.0"
                     /fragment="False"
                     /other="rep_origin"
                     /description="f1 bacteriophage origin of replication; arrowindicates direction of (+) strand synthesis "
     promoter        581..638
                     /label="AmpR promoter (fragment)"
                     /ApEinfo_revcolor="#84b0dc"
                     /ApEinfo_fwdcolor="#84b0dc"
                     /note="pLannotate"
                     /database="snapgene"
                     /identity="100.0"
                     /match_length="56.3"
                     /fragment="True"
                     /other="promoter"
                     /description="bla"
     CDS             complement(647..1462)
                     /label="KanR"
                     /ApEinfo_revcolor="#84b0dc"
                     /ApEinfo_fwdcolor="#84b0dc"
                     /note="pLannotate"
                     /database="snapgene"
                     /identity="99.8"
                     /match_length="100.0"
                     /fragment="False"
                     /other="CDS"
                     /description="aminoglycoside phosphotransferase;aph(3')-Ia; confers resistance to kanamycin in bacteria orG418 (Geneticin®) in eukaryotes"
                     /translation="MSHIQRETSCSRPRLNSNMDADLYGYKWARDNVGQSGATIYRLYGKPDAPELFLKHGKGSVANDVTDEMVRLNWLTEFMPLPTIKHFIRTPDDAWLLTTAIPGKTAFQVLEEYPDSGENIVDALAVFLRRLHSIPVCNCPFNSDRVFRLAQAQSRMNNGLVDASDFDDERNGWPVEQVWKEMHKLLPFSPDSVVTHGDFSLDNLIFDEGKLIGCIDVGRVGIADRYQDLAILWNCLGEFSPSLQKRLFQKYGIDNPDMNKLQFHLMLDEFF*"
     rep_origin      1584..2172
                     /label="ori"
                     /ApEinfo_revcolor="#f8d3a9"
                     /ApEinfo_fwdcolor="#f8d3a9"
                     /note="pLannotate"
                     /database="snapgene"
                     /identity="100.0"
                     /match_length="100.0"
                     /fragment="False"
                     /other="rep_origin"
                     /description="high-copy-number ColE1/pMB1/pBR322/pUC originof replication "
     repeat_region   2332..2343
                     /label="AAV2 ITR (fragment)"
                     /ApEinfo_revcolor="#c6c9d1"
                     /ApEinfo_fwdcolor="#c6c9d1"
                     /note="pLannotate"
                     /database="itrs"
                     /identity="100.0"
                     /match_length="8.3"
                     /fragment="True"
                     /other="repeat_region"
                     /description="AAV2 ITR Flip"
     misc_feature    complement(2358..2497)
                     /label="bom"
                     /ApEinfo_revcolor="#ffef86"
                     /ApEinfo_fwdcolor="#ffef86"
                     /note="pLannotate"
                     /database="snapgene"
                     /identity="99.3"
                     /match_length="100.0"
                     /fragment="False"
                     /other="misc_feature"
                     /description="basis of mobility region from pBR322"
     CDS             complement(2599..2790)
                     /label="rop"
                     /ApEinfo_revcolor="#84b0dc"
                     /ApEinfo_fwdcolor="#84b0dc"
                     /note="pLannotate"
                     /database="snapgene"
                     /identity="100.0"
                     /match_length="100.0"
                     /fragment="False"
                     /other="CDS"
                     /description="Rop protein, which maintains plasmids at lowcopy number; rop"
                     /translation="VTKQEKTALNMARFIRSQTLTLLEKLNELDADEQADICESLHDHADELYRSCLARFGDDGENL*"
     CDS             2807..3187
                     /label="YPB1_ECOLX"
                     /ApEinfo_revcolor="#84b0dc"
                     /ApEinfo_fwdcolor="#84b0dc"
                     /note="pLannotate"
                     /database="swissprot"
                     /identity="99.2"
                     /match_length="96.2"
                     /fragment="False"
                     /other="CDS"
                     /description="Protein predicted: Swiss-Prot proteinexistence level 4. From Escherichia coli."
                     /translation="GGFLFMGVMIPMKRERMLTIRVTDDEHARLLERCEGKQLAVWMRRDQRKITQGQCQRFVNTDVGVPQGSQQHPAMQIRNIMVQGADFRVSRLYETRKPKTIHVVAQVADVLQQQSLHVRSRIGDSFC"
     CDS             complement(3259..3550)
                     /label="TcR (fragment)"
                     /ApEinfo_revcolor="#84b0dc"
                     /ApEinfo_fwdcolor="#84b0dc"
                     /note="pLannotate"
                     /database="snapgene"
                     /identity="100.0"
                     /match_length="24.5"
                     /fragment="True"
                     /other="CDS"
                     /description="tetracycline efflux protein; tet; confersresistance to tetracycline"
                     /translation="STDALESLQPSQLLPVGAGHDYRRRTYDCLLYHATRRTGAGSALGHFRRGPLSLERDDDRPVACGIRNLARPRSSLRHWSRHQTFRREAGHYRRHGG"
     protein_bind    complement(3565..3586)
                     /label="CAP binding site"
                     /ApEinfo_revcolor="#c7b0e3"
                     /ApEinfo_fwdcolor="#c7b0e3"
                     /note="pLannotate"
                     /database="snapgene"
                     /identity="95.5"
                     /match_length="100.0"
                     /fragment="False"
                     /other="protein_bind"
                     /description="CAP binding activates transcription in thepresence of cAMP. E. coli catabolite activator protein"
     CDS             complement(3599..4681)
                     /label="lacI"
                     /ApEinfo_revcolor="#84b0dc"
                     /ApEinfo_fwdcolor="#84b0dc"
                     /note="pLannotate"
                     /database="snapgene"
                     /identity="99.9"
                     /match_length="100.0"
                     /fragment="False"
                     /other="CDS"
                     /description="lac repressor; lacI; The lac repressor bindsto the lac operator to inhibit transcription in E. coli.This inhibition can be relieved by adding lactose orisopropyl-β-D-thiogalactopyranoside (IPTG)."
                     /translation="VKPVTLYDVAEYAGVSYQTVSRVVNQASHVSAKTREKVEAAMAELNYIPNRVAQQLAGKQSLLIGVATSSLALHAPSQIVAAIKSRADQLGASVVVSMVERSGVEACKAAVHNLLAQRVSGLIINYPLDDQDAIAVEAACTNVPALFLDVSDQTPINSIIFSHEDGTRLGVEHLVALGHQQIALLAGPLSSVSARLRLAGWHKYLTRNQIQPIAEREGDWSAMSGFQQTMQMLNEGIVPTAMLVANDQMALGAMRAITESGLRVGADISVVGYDDTEDSSCYIPPLTTIKQDFRLLGQTSVDRLLQLSQGQAVKGNQLLPVSLVKRKTTLAPNTQTASPRALADSLMQLARQVSRLESGQ*"
     promoter        complement(4682..4759)
                     /label="lacI promoter"
                     /ApEinfo_revcolor="#9eafd2"
                     /ApEinfo_fwdcolor="#9eafd2"
                     /note="pLannotate"
                     /database="snapgene"
                     /identity="100.0"
                     /match_length="100.0"
                     /fragment="False"
                     /other="promoter"
                     /description="lacI"
     CDS             complement(4767..5046)
                     /label="TcR (fragment)"
                     /ApEinfo_revcolor="#84b0dc"
                     /ApEinfo_fwdcolor="#84b0dc"
                     /note="pLannotate"
                     /database="snapgene"
                     /identity="100.0"
                     /match_length="23.5"
                     /fragment="True"
                     /other="CDS"
                     /description="tetracycline efflux protein; tet; confersresistance to tetracycline"
                     /translation="DPLRRTHRGRHHRRHRCGCWRLYRRHHRWGRSGSPLRAHERLFRRGYGGRPRGRGTVGRHLLACTIPCGGGAQRPQPTTGLLPNAGVA*GRAS"
     promoter        5068..5086
                     /label="T7 promoter"
                     /ApEinfo_revcolor="#b7e6d7"
                     /ApEinfo_fwdcolor="#b7e6d7"
                     /note="pLannotate"
                     /database="snapgene"
                     /identity="100.0"
                     /match_length="100.0"
                     /fragment="False"
                     /other="promoter"
                     /description="promoter for bacteriophage T7 RNA polymerase"
     promoter        5068..5086
                     /label="T7 promoter"
                     /ApEinfo_revcolor="#c6c9d1"
                     /ApEinfo_fwdcolor="#c6c9d1"
                     /note="note: promoter for bacteriophage T7 RNA polymerase"
     protein_bind    5087..5087
                     /label="lac operator"
                     /ApEinfo_revcolor="#c6c9d1"
                     /ApEinfo_fwdcolor="#c6c9d1"
                     /note="pLannotate"
                     /database="snapgene"
                     /identity="100.0"
                     /match_length="100.0"
                     /fragment="False"
                     /other="protein_bind"
                     /description="The lac repressor binds to the lac operatorto inhibit transcription in E. coli. This inhibition can berelieved by adding lactose orisopropyl-β-D-thiogalactopyranoside (IPTG). lac repressorencoded by lacI"
     protein_bind    5087..5111
                     /label="lac operator"
                     /ApEinfo_revcolor="#75c6a9"
                     /ApEinfo_fwdcolor="#75c6a9"
                     /note="bound_moiety: lac repressor encoded by lacI note:The lac repressor binds to the lac operator to inhibit transcription in E. coli. This inhibition can be relievedby adding lactose or isopropyl-β-D-thiogalactopyranoside(IPTG)."
     RBS             5126..5148
                     /label="RBS"
                     /ApEinfo_revcolor="#b4abac"
                     /ApEinfo_fwdcolor="#b4abac"
                     /note="note: efficient ribosome binding site frombacteriophage T7 gene 10 (Olins and Rangwala, 1989)"
     CDS             5155..5856
                     /label="Ldt2"
                     /ApEinfo_revcolor="#84b0dc"
                     /ApEinfo_fwdcolor="#84b0dc"
                     /transl_table=11
                     /translation="MGIKLMPGLAAAGLVLSLMSTSAFAAPAGSASDNARRPAQIVRVAQMPKYVKPQFKRKKVRLVTTEAAGTVIIDTNNKYLYLVEGNNRATRYGIGVGRDGFGWSGVVKIGRKAEWPSWTPPAEMRRREAAKGHIIPAFQEGGEDNPLGARAMYLYQGGRDTIFRIHGTNQPWTIGLNMSSGCIRMMNEDVTHLYDRAAIGTKVIVIGPGNRQGKVAFEDRGIDVLRTMFGGGS*"
     gene            5161..5847
                     /label="RL0869"
                     /ApEinfo_revcolor="#d59687"
                     /ApEinfo_fwdcolor="#d59687"
     source          complement(5161..5847)
                     /label="biovar: viciae 3841"
                     /ApEinfo_revcolor="#d6b295"
                     /ApEinfo_fwdcolor="#d6b295"
                     /mol_type="genomic DNA"
                     /db_xref="taxon:216596"
                     /country="United Kingdom"
                     /organism="Rhizobium leguminosarum bv. viciae 3841"
                     /strain=3841
ORIGIN
        1 ACCGCTGAGC AATAACTAGC ataacccctt ggggcctcta aacgggtctt gaggggtttt
       61 ttgctgaaag gaggaactat atccggattg gcgaatgggn nnnnnnnnnn nnnnnnnnnn
      121 nnnnnnnnnn nnnnnnnnnn nnnnnnnnnn nnnnnnnnnn nnnnnnnnnn nnnnnnnnnn
      181 nnnnnnnnnn nnnnnnnnnn nnnnnnnnnn nnnnnnnnnn nnncnnnnnn nnnnnnnnnn
      241 nnnnnnnnnn nnnnnnnnnn nnnnnnnnnn nnnnnnnnnn nnnnnnnnnn nnnnnnnnnn
      301 nnnnnnnnnn nnnnnannnn nnnnnnnnnn nnnnnnnnnn nnnnnnnnnn nnnnnnnnnn
      361 nnnnnccttt gacgttggag tccacgttct ttaatagtgg actcttgttc caaactggaa
      421 caacactcaa ccctatctcg gtctattctt ttgatttata agggattttg ccgatttcgg
      481 cctattggtt aaaaaatgag ctgatttaac aaaaatttaa cgcgaatttt aacaaaatat
      541 taacgcttac aatttaggtg gcacttttcg gggaaatgtg cgcggaaccc ctatttgttt
      601 atttttctaa atacattcaa atatgtatcc gctcatgaat taattcttag aaaaactcat
      661 cgagcatcaa atgaaactgc aatttattca tatcaggatt atcaatacca tatttttgaa
      721 aaagccgttt ctgtaatgaa ggagaaaact caccgaggca gttccatagg atggcaagat
      781 cctggtatcg gtctgcgatt ccgactcgtc caacatcaat acaacctatt aatttcccct
      841 cgtcaaaaat aaggttatca agtgagaaat caccatgagt gacgactgaa tccggtgaga
      901 atggcaaaag tttatgcatt tctttccaga cttgttcaac aggccagcca ttacgctcgt
      961 catcaaaatc actcgcatca accaaaccgt tattcattcg tgattgcgcc tgagcgagac
     1021 gaaatacgcg atcgctgtta aaaggacaat tacaaacagg aatcgaatgc aaccggcgca
     1081 ggaacactgc cagcgcatca acaatatttt cacctgaatc aggatattct tctaatacct
     1141 ggaatgctgt tttcccgggg atcgcagtgg tgagtaacca tgcatcatca ggagtacgga
     1201 taaaatgctt gatggtcgga agaggcataa attccgtcag ccagtttagt ctgaccatct
     1261 catctgtaac atcattggca acgctacctt tgccatgttt cagaaacaac tctggcgcat
     1321 cgggcttccc atacaatcga tagattgtcg cacctgattg cccgacatta tcgcgagccc
     1381 atttataccc atataaatca gcatccatgt tggaatttaa tcgcggccta gagcaagacg
     1441 tttcccgttg aatatggctc ataacacccc ttgtattact gtttatgtaa gcagacagtt
     1501 ttattgttca tgaccaaaat cccttaacgt gagttttcgt tccactgagc gtcagacccc
     1561 gtagaaaaga tcaaaggatc ttcttgagat cctttttttc tgcgcgtaat ctgctgcttg
     1621 caaacaaaaa aaccaccgct accagcggtg gtttgtttgc cggatcaaga gctaccaact
     1681 ctttttccga aggtaactgg cttcagcaga gcgcagatac caaatactgt ccttctagtg
     1741 tagccgtagt taggccacca cttcaagaac tctgtagcac cgcctacata cctcgctctg
     1801 ctaatcctgt taccagtggc tgctgccagt ggcgataagt cgtgtcttac cgggttggac
     1861 tcaagacgat agttaccgga taaggcgcag cggtcgggct gaacgggggg ttcgtgcaca
     1921 cagcccagct tggagcgaac gacctacacc gaactgagat acctacagcg tgagctatga
     1981 gaaagcgcca cgcttcccga agggagaaag gcggacaggt atccggtaag cggcagggtc
     2041 ggaacaggag agcgcacgag ggagcttcca gggggaaacg cctggtatct ttatagtcct
     2101 gtcgggtttc gccacctctg acttgagcgt cgatttttgt gatgctcgtc aggggggcgg
     2161 agcctatgga aaaacgccag caacgcggcc tttttacggt tcctggcctt ttgctggcct
     2221 tttgctcaca tgttctttcc tgcgttatcc cctgattctg tggataaccg tattaccgcc
     2281 tttgagtgag ctgataccgc tcgccgcagc cgaacgaccg agcgcagcga gtcagtgagc
     2341 gaggaagcgg aagagcgcct gatgcggtat tttctcctta cgcatctgtg cggtatttca
     2401 caccgcaatg gtgcactctc agtacaatct gctctgatgc cgcatagtta agccagtata
     2461 cactccgcta tcgctacgtg actgggtcat ggctgcgccc cgacacccgc caacacccgc
     2521 tgacgcgccc tgacgggctt gtctgctccc ggcatccgct tacagacaag ctgtgaccgt
     2581 ctccgggagc tgcatgtgtc agaggttttc accgtcatca ccgaaacgcg cgaggcagct
     2641 gcggtaaagc tcatcagcgt ggtcgtgaag cgattcacag atgtctgcct gttcatccgc
     2701 gtccagctcg ttgagtttct ccagaagcgt taatgtctgg cttctgataa agcgggccat
     2761 gttaagggcg gttttttcct gtttggtcac tgatgcctcc gtgtaagggg gatttctgtt
     2821 catgggggta atgataccga tgaaacgaga gaggatgctc acgatacggg ttactgatga
     2881 tgaacatgcc cggttactgg aacgttgtga gggtaaacaa ctggcggtat ggatgcggcg
     2941 ggaccagaga aaaatcactc agggtcaatg ccagcgcttc gttaatacag atgtaggtgt
     3001 tccacagggt agccagcagc atcctgcgat gcagatccgg aacataatgg tgcagggcgc
     3061 tgacttccgc gtttccagac tttacgaaac acggaaaccg aagaccattc atgttgttgc
     3121 tcaggtcgca gacgttttgc agcagcagtc gcttcacgtt cgctcgcgta tcggtgattc
     3181 attctgctaa ccagtaaggc aaccccgcca gcctagccgg gtcctcaacg acaggagcac
     3241 gatcatgcgc acccgtgggg ccgccatgcc ggcgataatg gcctgcttct cgccgaaacg
     3301 tttggtggcg ggaccagtga cgaaggcttg agcgagggcg tgcaagattc cgaataccgc
     3361 aagcgacagg ccgatcatcg tcgcgctcca gcgaaagcgg tcctcgccga aaatgaccca
     3421 gagcgctgcc ggcacctgtc ctacgagttg catgataaag aagacagtca taagtgcggc
     3481 gacgatagtc atgccccgcg cccaccggaa ggagctgact gggttgaagg ctctcaaggg
     3541 catcggtcga gatcccggtg cctaatgagt gagctaactt acattaattg cgttgcgctc
     3601 actgcccgct ttccagtcgg gaaacctgtc gtgccagctg cattaatgaa tcggccaacg
     3661 cgcggggaga ggcggtttgc gtattgggcg ccagggtggt ttttcttttc accagtgaga
     3721 cgggcaacag ctgattgccc ttcaccgcct ggccctgaga gagttgcagc aagcggtcca
     3781 cgctggtttg ccccagcagg cgaaaatcct gtttgatggt ggttaacggc gggatataac
     3841 atgagctgtc ttcggtatcg tcgtatccca ctaccgagat atccgcacca acgcgcagcc
     3901 cggactcggt aatggcgcgc attgcgccca gcgccatctg atcgttggca accagcatcg
     3961 cagtgggaac gatgccctca ttcagcattt gcatggtttg ttgaaaaccg gacatggcac
     4021 tccagtcgcc ttcccgttcc gctatcggct gaatttgatt gcgagtgaga tatttatgcc
     4081 agccagccag acgcagacgc gccgagacag aacttaatgg gcccgctaac agcgcgattt
     4141 gctggtgacc caatgcgacc agatgctcca cgcccagtcg cgtaccgtct tcatgggaga
     4201 aaataatact gttgatgggt gtctggtcag agacatcaag aaataacgcc ggaacattag
     4261 tgcaggcagc ttccacagca atggcatcct ggtcatccag cggatagtta atgatcagcc
     4321 cactgacgcg ttgcgcgaga agattgtgca ccgccgcttt acaggcttcg acgccgcttc
     4381 gttctaccat cgacaccacc acgctggcac ccagttgatc ggcgcgagat ttaatcgccg
     4441 cgacaatttg cgacggcgcg tgcagggcca gactggaggt ggcaacgcca atcagcaacg
     4501 actgtttgcc cgccagttgt tgtgccacgc ggttgggaat gtaattcagc tccgccatcg
     4561 ccgcttccac tttttcccgc gttttcgcag aaacgtggct ggcctggttc accacgcggg
     4621 aaacggtctg ataagagaca ccggcatact ctgcgacatc gtataacgtt actggtttca
     4681 cattcaccac cctgaattga ctctcttccg ggcgctatca tgccataccg cgaaaggttt
     4741 tgcgccattc gatggtgtcc gggatctcga cgctctccct tatgcgactc ctgcattagg
     4801 aagcagccca gtagtaggtt gaggccgttg agcaccgccg ccgcaaggaa tggtgcatgc
     4861 aaggagatgg cgcccaacag tcccccggcc acggggcctg ccaccatacc cacgccgaaa
     4921 caagcgctca tgagcccgaa gtggcgagcc cgatcttccc catcggtgat gtcggcgata
     4981 taggcgccag caaccgcacc tgtggcgccg gtgatgccgg ccacgatgcg tccggcgtag
     5041 aggatcgaga tctcgatccc gcgaaatTAA TACGACTCAC TATAGGGGAA TTGTGAGCGG
     5101 ATAACAATTC CCCTCTAGAA ATAATTTTGT TTAACTTTAA GAAGGAGATA TACCATGGGC
     5161 ATCAAACTAA TGCCGGGTCT GGCTGCTGCC GGACTTGTCC TGTCCTTGAT GTCCACATCC
     5221 GCCTTTGCTG CACCCGCCGG CTCCGCGTCC GACAATGCCC GGCGCCCGGC GCAGATCGTG
     5281 CGCGTGGCGC AGATGCCGAA ATATGTGAAG CCGCAGTTCA AGCGCAAGAA AGTGCGCCTG
     5341 GTAACGACGG AGGCCGCCGG CACCGTCATC ATCGATACCA ACAACAAGTA TCTCTACCTC
     5401 GTCGAAGGCA ACAACCGCGC CACCCGCTAT GGCATCGGCG TCGGCCGCGA CGGCTTCGGC
     5461 TGGTCGGGGG TCGTCAAGAT CGGCCGCAAG GCCGAATGGC CGAGCTGGAC GCCGCCGGCG
     5521 GAGATGCGCC GCCGCGAAGC CGCCAAAGGA CATATTATTC CTGCGTTCCA GGAAGGCGGC
     5581 GAGGACAATC CGCTCGGCGC CCGCGCCATG TATCTCTACC AGGGCGGCCG CGACACGATC
     5641 TTCCGCATCC ACGGCACCAA TCAGCCCTGG ACGATCGGTC TCAACATGTC TTCTGGCTGC
     5701 ATCCGGATGA TGAACGAGGA TGTGACCCAT CTCTATGATC GCGCCGCTAT CGGCACCAAG
     5761 GTGATCGTCA TCGGCCCCGG CAACAGGCAG GGCAAGGTGG CATTCGAGGA CAGGGGCATC
     5821 GACGTGCTGC GCACGATGTT TGGCGGCGGA TCCTAACTGA CTAGCTCGAG CACCACCACC
     5881 ACCACCACTG AGATCCGGCT GCTAACAAAG CCCGAAAGGA AGCTGAGTTG GCTGCTGCC
//
