# Supplementary material for: Rhizobial enzyme reveals pH-driven catalytic switching and ʟ-amino acid incorporation by ʟ,ᴅ-transpeptidases
Source: bioRxiv preprint, doi:10.64898/2026.06.30.735398, version 1 (2026-07-01)
Supplement: File S5. Plasmid Sequences [file 735398_file06.zip › File S5. Plasmid Sequences/LDTs in pET-28a(+)/Ldt3.gb]

LOCUS       pET-28a(+)_—_GH25_SH3_[ 5993 bp ds-DNA     circular     31-OCT-2025
DEFINITION  .
FEATURES             Location/Qualifiers
     CDS             1..8
                     /label="SET1 (fragment)"
                     /ApEinfo_revcolor="#84b0dc"
                     /ApEinfo_fwdcolor="#84b0dc"
                     /note="pLannotate"
                     /database="snapgene"
                     /identity="100.0"
                     /match_length="39.7"
                     /fragment="True"
                     /other="CDS"
                     /description="solubility-enhancement tag derived from T7phage gene 10B"
                     /translation="TA"
     terminator      16..20
                     /label="T7 terminator"
                     /ApEinfo_revcolor="#c6c9d1"
                     /ApEinfo_fwdcolor="#c6c9d1"
                     /note="note: transcription terminator for bacteriophage T7RNA polymerase"
     terminator      16..63
                     /label="T7 terminator"
                     /ApEinfo_revcolor="#c7b0e3"
                     /ApEinfo_fwdcolor="#c7b0e3"
                     /note="pLannotate"
                     /database="snapgene"
                     /identity="100.0"
                     /match_length="100.0"
                     /fragment="False"
                     /other="terminator"
                     /description="transcription terminator for bacteriophage T7RNA polymerase"
     rep_origin      100..528
                     /label="f1 ori"
                     /ApEinfo_revcolor="#84b0dc"
                     /ApEinfo_fwdcolor="#84b0dc"
                     /note="pLannotate"
                     /database="snapgene"
                     /identity="100.0"
                     /match_length="100.0"
                     /fragment="False"
                     /other="rep_origin"
                     /description="f1 bacteriophage origin of replication; arrowindicates direction of (+) strand synthesis "
     promoter        581..638
                     /label="AmpR promoter (fragment)"
                     /ApEinfo_revcolor="#84b0dc"
                     /ApEinfo_fwdcolor="#84b0dc"
                     /note="pLannotate"
                     /database="snapgene"
                     /identity="100.0"
                     /match_length="56.3"
                     /fragment="True"
                     /other="promoter"
                     /description="bla"
     CDS             complement(647..1462)
                     /label="KanR"
                     /ApEinfo_revcolor="#84b0dc"
                     /ApEinfo_fwdcolor="#84b0dc"
                     /note="pLannotate"
                     /database="snapgene"
                     /identity="99.8"
                     /match_length="100.0"
                     /fragment="False"
                     /other="CDS"
                     /description="aminoglycoside phosphotransferase;aph(3')-Ia; confers resistance to kanamycin in bacteria orG418 (Geneticin®) in eukaryotes"
                     /translation="MSHIQRETSCSRPRLNSNMDADLYGYKWARDNVGQSGATIYRLYGKPDAPELFLKHGKGSVANDVTDEMVRLNWLTEFMPLPTIKHFIRTPDDAWLLTTAIPGKTAFQVLEEYPDSGENIVDALAVFLRRLHSIPVCNCPFNSDRVFRLAQAQSRMNNGLVDASDFDDERNGWPVEQVWKEMHKLLPFSPDSVVTHGDFSLDNLIFDEGKLIGCIDVGRVGIADRYQDLAILWNCLGEFSPSLQKRLFQKYGIDNPDMNKLQFHLMLDEFF*"
     rep_origin      1584..2172
                     /label="ori"
                     /ApEinfo_revcolor="#f8d3a9"
                     /ApEinfo_fwdcolor="#f8d3a9"
                     /note="pLannotate"
                     /database="snapgene"
                     /identity="100.0"
                     /match_length="100.0"
                     /fragment="False"
                     /other="rep_origin"
                     /description="high-copy-number ColE1/pMB1/pBR322/pUC originof replication "
     repeat_region   2332..2343
                     /label="AAV2 ITR (fragment)"
                     /ApEinfo_revcolor="#c6c9d1"
                     /ApEinfo_fwdcolor="#c6c9d1"
                     /note="pLannotate"
                     /database="itrs"
                     /identity="100.0"
                     /match_length="8.3"
                     /fragment="True"
                     /other="repeat_region"
                     /description="AAV2 ITR Flip"
     misc_feature    complement(2358..2497)
                     /label="bom"
                     /ApEinfo_revcolor="#ffef86"
                     /ApEinfo_fwdcolor="#ffef86"
                     /note="pLannotate"
                     /database="snapgene"
                     /identity="99.3"
                     /match_length="100.0"
                     /fragment="False"
                     /other="misc_feature"
                     /description="basis of mobility region from pBR322"
     CDS             complement(2599..2790)
                     /label="rop"
                     /ApEinfo_revcolor="#84b0dc"
                     /ApEinfo_fwdcolor="#84b0dc"
                     /note="pLannotate"
                     /database="snapgene"
                     /identity="100.0"
                     /match_length="100.0"
                     /fragment="False"
                     /other="CDS"
                     /description="Rop protein, which maintains plasmids at lowcopy number; rop"
                     /translation="VTKQEKTALNMARFIRSQTLTLLEKLNELDADEQADICESLHDHADELYRSCLARFGDDGENL*"
     CDS             2807..3187
                     /label="YPB1_ECOLX"
                     /ApEinfo_revcolor="#84b0dc"
                     /ApEinfo_fwdcolor="#84b0dc"
                     /note="pLannotate"
                     /database="swissprot"
                     /identity="99.2"
                     /match_length="96.2"
                     /fragment="False"
                     /other="CDS"
                     /description="Protein predicted: Swiss-Prot proteinexistence level 4. From Escherichia coli."
                     /translation="GGFLFMGVMIPMKRERMLTIRVTDDEHARLLERCEGKQLAVWMRRDQRKITQGQCQRFVNTDVGVPQGSQQHPAMQIRNIMVQGADFRVSRLYETRKPKTIHVVAQVADVLQQQSLHVRSRIGDSFC"
     CDS             complement(3259..3550)
                     /label="TcR (fragment)"
                     /ApEinfo_revcolor="#84b0dc"
                     /ApEinfo_fwdcolor="#84b0dc"
                     /note="pLannotate"
                     /database="snapgene"
                     /identity="100.0"
                     /match_length="24.5"
                     /fragment="True"
                     /other="CDS"
                     /description="tetracycline efflux protein; tet; confersresistance to tetracycline"
                     /translation="STDALESLQPSQLLPVGAGHDYRRRTYDCLLYHATRRTGAGSALGHFRRGPLSLERDDDRPVACGIRNLARPRSSLRHWSRHQTFRREAGHYRRHGG"
     protein_bind    complement(3565..3586)
                     /label="CAP binding site"
                     /ApEinfo_revcolor="#c7b0e3"
                     /ApEinfo_fwdcolor="#c7b0e3"
                     /note="pLannotate"
                     /database="snapgene"
                     /identity="95.5"
                     /match_length="100.0"
                     /fragment="False"
                     /other="protein_bind"
                     /description="CAP binding activates transcription in thepresence of cAMP. E. coli catabolite activator protein"
     CDS             complement(3599..4681)
                     /label="lacI"
                     /ApEinfo_revcolor="#84b0dc"
                     /ApEinfo_fwdcolor="#84b0dc"
                     /note="pLannotate"
                     /database="snapgene"
                     /identity="99.9"
                     /match_length="100.0"
                     /fragment="False"
                     /other="CDS"
                     /description="lac repressor; lacI; The lac repressor bindsto the lac operator to inhibit transcription in E. coli.This inhibition can be relieved by adding lactose orisopropyl-β-D-thiogalactopyranoside (IPTG)."
                     /translation="VKPVTLYDVAEYAGVSYQTVSRVVNQASHVSAKTREKVEAAMAELNYIPNRVAQQLAGKQSLLIGVATSSLALHAPSQIVAAIKSRADQLGASVVVSMVERSGVEACKAAVHNLLAQRVSGLIINYPLDDQDAIAVEAACTNVPALFLDVSDQTPINSIIFSHEDGTRLGVEHLVALGHQQIALLAGPLSSVSARLRLAGWHKYLTRNQIQPIAEREGDWSAMSGFQQTMQMLNEGIVPTAMLVANDQMALGAMRAITESGLRVGADISVVGYDDTEDSSCYIPPLTTIKQDFRLLGQTSVDRLLQLSQGQAVKGNQLLPVSLVKRKTTLAPNTQTASPRALADSLMQLARQVSRLESGQ*"
     promoter        complement(4682..4759)
                     /label="lacI promoter"
                     /ApEinfo_revcolor="#9eafd2"
                     /ApEinfo_fwdcolor="#9eafd2"
                     /note="pLannotate"
                     /database="snapgene"
                     /identity="100.0"
                     /match_length="100.0"
                     /fragment="False"
                     /other="promoter"
                     /description="lacI"
     CDS             complement(4767..5046)
                     /label="TcR (fragment)"
                     /ApEinfo_revcolor="#84b0dc"
                     /ApEinfo_fwdcolor="#84b0dc"
                     /note="pLannotate"
                     /database="snapgene"
                     /identity="100.0"
                     /match_length="23.5"
                     /fragment="True"
                     /other="CDS"
                     /description="tetracycline efflux protein; tet; confersresistance to tetracycline"
                     /translation="DPLRRTHRGRHHRRHRCGCWRLYRRHHRWGRSGSPLRAHERLFRRGYGGRPRGRGTVGRHLLACTIPCGGGAQRPQPTTGLLPNAGVA*GRAS"
     promoter        5068..5086
                     /label="T7 promoter"
                     /ApEinfo_revcolor="#c6c9d1"
                     /ApEinfo_fwdcolor="#c6c9d1"
                     /note="note: promoter for bacteriophage T7 RNA polymerase"
     promoter        5068..5086
                     /label="T7 promoter"
                     /ApEinfo_revcolor="#b7e6d7"
                     /ApEinfo_fwdcolor="#b7e6d7"
                     /note="pLannotate"
                     /database="snapgene"
                     /identity="100.0"
                     /match_length="100.0"
                     /fragment="False"
                     /other="promoter"
                     /description="promoter for bacteriophage T7 RNA polymerase"
     protein_bind    5087..5087
                     /label="lac operator"
                     /ApEinfo_revcolor="#c6c9d1"
                     /ApEinfo_fwdcolor="#c6c9d1"
                     /note="pLannotate"
                     /database="snapgene"
                     /identity="100.0"
                     /match_length="100.0"
                     /fragment="False"
                     /other="protein_bind"
                     /description="The lac repressor binds to the lac operatorto inhibit transcription in E. coli. This inhibition can berelieved by adding lactose orisopropyl-β-D-thiogalactopyranoside (IPTG). lac repressorencoded by lacI"
     protein_bind    5087..5111
                     /label="lac operator"
                     /ApEinfo_revcolor="#75c6a9"
                     /ApEinfo_fwdcolor="#75c6a9"
                     /note="bound_moiety: lac repressor encoded by lacI note:The lac repressor binds to the lac operator to inhibit transcription in E. coli. This inhibition can be relievedby adding lactose or isopropyl-β-D-thiogalactopyranoside(IPTG)."
     RBS             5126..5148
                     /label="RBS"
                     /ApEinfo_revcolor="#b4abac"
                     /ApEinfo_fwdcolor="#b4abac"
                     /note="note: efficient ribosome binding site frombacteriophage T7 gene 10 (Olins and Rangwala, 1989)"
     misc_feature    5155..5157
                     /label="GOI"
                     /ApEinfo_revcolor="#ff0000"
                     /ApEinfo_fwdcolor="#ff0000"
     CDS             5155..5910
                     /label="Ldt3"
                     /ApEinfo_revcolor="#84b0dc"
                     /ApEinfo_fwdcolor="#84b0dc"
                     /transl_table=11
                     /translation="MGKQLVLAAALFGIFSTAALADDRYATRPPVVLSPDLTAPWINQLGGGRVRPVVYQRPVIQPQQRGLFQRRIIRRAPQVSPQTVSAINPGIPSIRRPIEPQYLPQMVDYDTTEKPGTIVIDTNNRFLYLVMQGGKARRYGVGVGKPGFEWAGAHKITRKTEWPDWTPPSEMISREAAKGHYLPARMDGGAENPLGARAMYLGSTLYRIHGTNAPWSIGSAVSSGCIRLRNEDVVDLYDRVNVGTRVIVMGS*"
     gene            5161..5901
                     /label="RL0870"
                     /ApEinfo_revcolor="#d6b295"
                     /ApEinfo_fwdcolor="#d6b295"
     source          complement(5161..5901)
                     /label="biovar: viciae 3841"
                     /ApEinfo_revcolor="#d6b295"
                     /ApEinfo_fwdcolor="#d6b295"
                     /mol_type="genomic DNA"
                     /db_xref="taxon:216596"
                     /country="United Kingdom"
                     /organism="Rhizobium leguminosarum bv. viciae 3841"
                     /strain=3841
ORIGIN
        1 ACCGCTGAGC AATAACTAGC ataacccctt ggggcctcta aacgggtctt gaggggtttt
       61 ttgctgaaag gaggaactat atccggattg gcgaatgggn nnnnnnnnnn nnnnnnnnnn
      121 nnnnnnnnnn nnnnnnnnnn nnnnnnnnnn nnnnnnnnnn nnnnnnnnnn nnnnnnnnnn
      181 nnnnnnnnnn nnnnnnnnnn nnnnnnnnnn nnnnnnnnnn nnncnnnnnn nnnnnnnnnn
      241 nnnnnnnnnn nnnnnnnnnn nnnnnnnnnn nnnnnnnnnn nnnnnnnnnn nnnnnnnnnn
      301 nnnnnnnnnn nnnnnannnn nnnnnnnnnn nnnnnnnnnn nnnnnnnnnn nnnnnnnnnn
      361 nnnnnccttt gacgttggag tccacgttct ttaatagtgg actcttgttc caaactggaa
      421 caacactcaa ccctatctcg gtctattctt ttgatttata agggattttg ccgatttcgg
      481 cctattggtt aaaaaatgag ctgatttaac aaaaatttaa cgcgaatttt aacaaaatat
      541 taacgcttac aatttaggtg gcacttttcg gggaaatgtg cgcggaaccc ctatttgttt
      601 atttttctaa atacattcaa atatgtatcc gctcatgaat taattcttag aaaaactcat
      661 cgagcatcaa atgaaactgc aatttattca tatcaggatt atcaatacca tatttttgaa
      721 aaagccgttt ctgtaatgaa ggagaaaact caccgaggca gttccatagg atggcaagat
      781 cctggtatcg gtctgcgatt ccgactcgtc caacatcaat acaacctatt aatttcccct
      841 cgtcaaaaat aaggttatca agtgagaaat caccatgagt gacgactgaa tccggtgaga
      901 atggcaaaag tttatgcatt tctttccaga cttgttcaac aggccagcca ttacgctcgt
      961 catcaaaatc actcgcatca accaaaccgt tattcattcg tgattgcgcc tgagcgagac
     1021 gaaatacgcg atcgctgtta aaaggacaat tacaaacagg aatcgaatgc aaccggcgca
     1081 ggaacactgc cagcgcatca acaatatttt cacctgaatc aggatattct tctaatacct
     1141 ggaatgctgt tttcccgggg atcgcagtgg tgagtaacca tgcatcatca ggagtacgga
     1201 taaaatgctt gatggtcgga agaggcataa attccgtcag ccagtttagt ctgaccatct
     1261 catctgtaac atcattggca acgctacctt tgccatgttt cagaaacaac tctggcgcat
     1321 cgggcttccc atacaatcga tagattgtcg cacctgattg cccgacatta tcgcgagccc
     1381 atttataccc atataaatca gcatccatgt tggaatttaa tcgcggccta gagcaagacg
     1441 tttcccgttg aatatggctc ataacacccc ttgtattact gtttatgtaa gcagacagtt
     1501 ttattgttca tgaccaaaat cccttaacgt gagttttcgt tccactgagc gtcagacccc
     1561 gtagaaaaga tcaaaggatc ttcttgagat cctttttttc tgcgcgtaat ctgctgcttg
     1621 caaacaaaaa aaccaccgct accagcggtg gtttgtttgc cggatcaaga gctaccaact
     1681 ctttttccga aggtaactgg cttcagcaga gcgcagatac caaatactgt ccttctagtg
     1741 tagccgtagt taggccacca cttcaagaac tctgtagcac cgcctacata cctcgctctg
     1801 ctaatcctgt taccagtggc tgctgccagt ggcgataagt cgtgtcttac cgggttggac
     1861 tcaagacgat agttaccgga taaggcgcag cggtcgggct gaacgggggg ttcgtgcaca
     1921 cagcccagct tggagcgaac gacctacacc gaactgagat acctacagcg tgagctatga
     1981 gaaagcgcca cgcttcccga agggagaaag gcggacaggt atccggtaag cggcagggtc
     2041 ggaacaggag agcgcacgag ggagcttcca gggggaaacg cctggtatct ttatagtcct
     2101 gtcgggtttc gccacctctg acttgagcgt cgatttttgt gatgctcgtc aggggggcgg
     2161 agcctatgga aaaacgccag caacgcggcc tttttacggt tcctggcctt ttgctggcct
     2221 tttgctcaca tgttctttcc tgcgttatcc cctgattctg tggataaccg tattaccgcc
     2281 tttgagtgag ctgataccgc tcgccgcagc cgaacgaccg agcgcagcga gtcagtgagc
     2341 gaggaagcgg aagagcgcct gatgcggtat tttctcctta cgcatctgtg cggtatttca
     2401 caccgcaatg gtgcactctc agtacaatct gctctgatgc cgcatagtta agccagtata
     2461 cactccgcta tcgctacgtg actgggtcat ggctgcgccc cgacacccgc caacacccgc
     2521 tgacgcgccc tgacgggctt gtctgctccc ggcatccgct tacagacaag ctgtgaccgt
     2581 ctccgggagc tgcatgtgtc agaggttttc accgtcatca ccgaaacgcg cgaggcagct
     2641 gcggtaaagc tcatcagcgt ggtcgtgaag cgattcacag atgtctgcct gttcatccgc
     2701 gtccagctcg ttgagtttct ccagaagcgt taatgtctgg cttctgataa agcgggccat
     2761 gttaagggcg gttttttcct gtttggtcac tgatgcctcc gtgtaagggg gatttctgtt
     2821 catgggggta atgataccga tgaaacgaga gaggatgctc acgatacggg ttactgatga
     2881 tgaacatgcc cggttactgg aacgttgtga gggtaaacaa ctggcggtat ggatgcggcg
     2941 ggaccagaga aaaatcactc agggtcaatg ccagcgcttc gttaatacag atgtaggtgt
     3001 tccacagggt agccagcagc atcctgcgat gcagatccgg aacataatgg tgcagggcgc
     3061 tgacttccgc gtttccagac tttacgaaac acggaaaccg aagaccattc atgttgttgc
     3121 tcaggtcgca gacgttttgc agcagcagtc gcttcacgtt cgctcgcgta tcggtgattc
     3181 attctgctaa ccagtaaggc aaccccgcca gcctagccgg gtcctcaacg acaggagcac
     3241 gatcatgcgc acccgtgggg ccgccatgcc ggcgataatg gcctgcttct cgccgaaacg
     3301 tttggtggcg ggaccagtga cgaaggcttg agcgagggcg tgcaagattc cgaataccgc
     3361 aagcgacagg ccgatcatcg tcgcgctcca gcgaaagcgg tcctcgccga aaatgaccca
     3421 gagcgctgcc ggcacctgtc ctacgagttg catgataaag aagacagtca taagtgcggc
     3481 gacgatagtc atgccccgcg cccaccggaa ggagctgact gggttgaagg ctctcaaggg
     3541 catcggtcga gatcccggtg cctaatgagt gagctaactt acattaattg cgttgcgctc
     3601 actgcccgct ttccagtcgg gaaacctgtc gtgccagctg cattaatgaa tcggccaacg
     3661 cgcggggaga ggcggtttgc gtattgggcg ccagggtggt ttttcttttc accagtgaga
     3721 cgggcaacag ctgattgccc ttcaccgcct ggccctgaga gagttgcagc aagcggtcca
     3781 cgctggtttg ccccagcagg cgaaaatcct gtttgatggt ggttaacggc gggatataac
     3841 atgagctgtc ttcggtatcg tcgtatccca ctaccgagat atccgcacca acgcgcagcc
     3901 cggactcggt aatggcgcgc attgcgccca gcgccatctg atcgttggca accagcatcg
     3961 cagtgggaac gatgccctca ttcagcattt gcatggtttg ttgaaaaccg gacatggcac
     4021 tccagtcgcc ttcccgttcc gctatcggct gaatttgatt gcgagtgaga tatttatgcc
     4081 agccagccag acgcagacgc gccgagacag aacttaatgg gcccgctaac agcgcgattt
     4141 gctggtgacc caatgcgacc agatgctcca cgcccagtcg cgtaccgtct tcatgggaga
     4201 aaataatact gttgatgggt gtctggtcag agacatcaag aaataacgcc ggaacattag
     4261 tgcaggcagc ttccacagca atggcatcct ggtcatccag cggatagtta atgatcagcc
     4321 cactgacgcg ttgcgcgaga agattgtgca ccgccgcttt acaggcttcg acgccgcttc
     4381 gttctaccat cgacaccacc acgctggcac ccagttgatc ggcgcgagat ttaatcgccg
     4441 cgacaatttg cgacggcgcg tgcagggcca gactggaggt ggcaacgcca atcagcaacg
     4501 actgtttgcc cgccagttgt tgtgccacgc ggttgggaat gtaattcagc tccgccatcg
     4561 ccgcttccac tttttcccgc gttttcgcag aaacgtggct ggcctggttc accacgcggg
     4621 aaacggtctg ataagagaca ccggcatact ctgcgacatc gtataacgtt actggtttca
     4681 cattcaccac cctgaattga ctctcttccg ggcgctatca tgccataccg cgaaaggttt
     4741 tgcgccattc gatggtgtcc gggatctcga cgctctccct tatgcgactc ctgcattagg
     4801 aagcagccca gtagtaggtt gaggccgttg agcaccgccg ccgcaaggaa tggtgcatgc
     4861 aaggagatgg cgcccaacag tcccccggcc acggggcctg ccaccatacc cacgccgaaa
     4921 caagcgctca tgagcccgaa gtggcgagcc cgatcttccc catcggtgat gtcggcgata
     4981 taggcgccag caaccgcacc tgtggcgccg gtgatgccgg ccacgatgcg tccggcgtag
     5041 aggatcgaga tctcgatccc gcgaaatTAA TACGACTCAC TATAGGGGAA TTGTGAGCGG
     5101 ATAACAATTC CCCTCTAGAA ATAATTTTGT TTAACTTTAA GAAGGAGATA TACCATGGGC
     5161 AAACAGCTTG TTCTTGCCGC AGCCCTCTTC GGCATTTTCT CCACGGCCGC CCTTGCAGAC
     5221 GACCGCTACG CCACCCGCCC GCCCGTCGTG CTCAGCCCCG ATCTGACCGC GCCCTGGATC
     5281 AACCAGTTGG GCGGCGGCAG GGTTCGTCCC GTCGTCTATC AGCGGCCGGT CATCCAGCCG
     5341 CAGCAGCGCG GCCTTTTCCA GCGCCGGATC ATCCGCCGGG CGCCGCAGGT GTCACCGCAG
     5401 ACCGTTTCGG CGATCAATCC CGGCATCCCG TCGATCCGCC GTCCGATCGA GCCGCAATAC
     5461 CTGCCGCAGA TGGTCGATTA CGACACCACG GAAAAGCCCG GCACGATCGT CATCGATACC
     5521 AACAACCGCT TCCTCTATCT GGTGATGCAA GGCGGCAAGG CGCGGCGCTA TGGCGTCGGC
     5581 GTCGGCAAGC CGGGCTTCGA ATGGGCAGGC GCCCACAAGA TCACCCGCAA GACCGAATGG
     5641 CCGGATTGGA CACCGCCTTC CGAGATGATC AGCCGCGAAG CCGCCAAGGG CCATTATCTG
     5701 CCGGCCCGCA TGGACGGCGG GGCGGAAAAC CCGCTCGGCG CCCGCGCCAT GTATCTCGGC
     5761 TCGACGCTTT ACCGCATCCA CGGCACCAAC GCGCCCTGGT CGATCGGCAG CGCCGTTTCC
     5821 TCCGGTTGTA TCCGCCTGCG TAACGAAGAC GTCGTCGACC TCTACGACCG CGTCAATGTC
     5881 GGGACCCGCG TCATCGTCAT GGGATCCTAA CTGACTAGCT CGAGCACCAC CACCACCACC
     5941 ACTGAGATCC GGCTGCTAAC AAAGCCCGAA AGGAAGCTGA GTTGGCTGCT GCC
//
