# Supplementary material for: Rhizobial enzyme reveals pH-driven catalytic switching and ʟ-amino acid incorporation by ʟ,ᴅ-transpeptidases
Source: bioRxiv preprint, doi:10.64898/2026.06.30.735398, version 1 (2026-07-01)
Supplement: File S5. Plasmid Sequences [file 735398_file06.zip › File S5. Plasmid Sequences/LDTs in pET-28a(+)/Ldt4.gb]

LOCUS       pET-28a(+)_—_GH25_SH3_[ 6053 bp ds-DNA     circular     31-OCT-2025
DEFINITION  .
FEATURES             Location/Qualifiers
     CDS             1..8
                     /label="SET1 (fragment)"
                     /ApEinfo_revcolor="#84b0dc"
                     /ApEinfo_fwdcolor="#84b0dc"
                     /note="pLannotate"
                     /database="snapgene"
                     /identity="100.0"
                     /match_length="39.7"
                     /fragment="True"
                     /other="CDS"
                     /description="solubility-enhancement tag derived from T7phage gene 10B"
                     /translation="TA"
     terminator      16..20
                     /label="T7 terminator"
                     /ApEinfo_revcolor="#c6c9d1"
                     /ApEinfo_fwdcolor="#c6c9d1"
                     /note="note: transcription terminator for bacteriophage T7RNA polymerase"
     terminator      16..63
                     /label="T7 terminator"
                     /ApEinfo_revcolor="#c7b0e3"
                     /ApEinfo_fwdcolor="#c7b0e3"
                     /note="pLannotate"
                     /database="snapgene"
                     /identity="100.0"
                     /match_length="100.0"
                     /fragment="False"
                     /other="terminator"
                     /description="transcription terminator for bacteriophage T7RNA polymerase"
     rep_origin      100..528
                     /label="f1 ori"
                     /ApEinfo_revcolor="#84b0dc"
                     /ApEinfo_fwdcolor="#84b0dc"
                     /note="pLannotate"
                     /database="snapgene"
                     /identity="100.0"
                     /match_length="100.0"
                     /fragment="False"
                     /other="rep_origin"
                     /description="f1 bacteriophage origin of replication; arrowindicates direction of (+) strand synthesis "
     promoter        581..638
                     /label="AmpR promoter (fragment)"
                     /ApEinfo_revcolor="#84b0dc"
                     /ApEinfo_fwdcolor="#84b0dc"
                     /note="pLannotate"
                     /database="snapgene"
                     /identity="100.0"
                     /match_length="56.3"
                     /fragment="True"
                     /other="promoter"
                     /description="bla"
     CDS             complement(647..1462)
                     /label="KanR"
                     /ApEinfo_revcolor="#84b0dc"
                     /ApEinfo_fwdcolor="#84b0dc"
                     /note="pLannotate"
                     /database="snapgene"
                     /identity="99.8"
                     /match_length="100.0"
                     /fragment="False"
                     /other="CDS"
                     /description="aminoglycoside phosphotransferase;aph(3')-Ia; confers resistance to kanamycin in bacteria orG418 (Geneticin®) in eukaryotes"
                     /translation="MSHIQRETSCSRPRLNSNMDADLYGYKWARDNVGQSGATIYRLYGKPDAPELFLKHGKGSVANDVTDEMVRLNWLTEFMPLPTIKHFIRTPDDAWLLTTAIPGKTAFQVLEEYPDSGENIVDALAVFLRRLHSIPVCNCPFNSDRVFRLAQAQSRMNNGLVDASDFDDERNGWPVEQVWKEMHKLLPFSPDSVVTHGDFSLDNLIFDEGKLIGCIDVGRVGIADRYQDLAILWNCLGEFSPSLQKRLFQKYGIDNPDMNKLQFHLMLDEFF*"
     rep_origin      1584..2172
                     /label="ori"
                     /ApEinfo_revcolor="#f8d3a9"
                     /ApEinfo_fwdcolor="#f8d3a9"
                     /note="pLannotate"
                     /database="snapgene"
                     /identity="100.0"
                     /match_length="100.0"
                     /fragment="False"
                     /other="rep_origin"
                     /description="high-copy-number ColE1/pMB1/pBR322/pUC originof replication "
     repeat_region   2332..2343
                     /label="AAV2 ITR (fragment)"
                     /ApEinfo_revcolor="#c6c9d1"
                     /ApEinfo_fwdcolor="#c6c9d1"
                     /note="pLannotate"
                     /database="itrs"
                     /identity="100.0"
                     /match_length="8.3"
                     /fragment="True"
                     /other="repeat_region"
                     /description="AAV2 ITR Flip"
     misc_feature    complement(2358..2497)
                     /label="bom"
                     /ApEinfo_revcolor="#ffef86"
                     /ApEinfo_fwdcolor="#ffef86"
                     /note="pLannotate"
                     /database="snapgene"
                     /identity="99.3"
                     /match_length="100.0"
                     /fragment="False"
                     /other="misc_feature"
                     /description="basis of mobility region from pBR322"
     CDS             complement(2599..2790)
                     /label="rop"
                     /ApEinfo_revcolor="#84b0dc"
                     /ApEinfo_fwdcolor="#84b0dc"
                     /note="pLannotate"
                     /database="snapgene"
                     /identity="100.0"
                     /match_length="100.0"
                     /fragment="False"
                     /other="CDS"
                     /description="Rop protein, which maintains plasmids at lowcopy number; rop"
                     /translation="VTKQEKTALNMARFIRSQTLTLLEKLNELDADEQADICESLHDHADELYRSCLARFGDDGENL*"
     CDS             2807..3187
                     /label="YPB1_ECOLX"
                     /ApEinfo_revcolor="#84b0dc"
                     /ApEinfo_fwdcolor="#84b0dc"
                     /note="pLannotate"
                     /database="swissprot"
                     /identity="99.2"
                     /match_length="96.2"
                     /fragment="False"
                     /other="CDS"
                     /description="Protein predicted: Swiss-Prot proteinexistence level 4. From Escherichia coli."
                     /translation="GGFLFMGVMIPMKRERMLTIRVTDDEHARLLERCEGKQLAVWMRRDQRKITQGQCQRFVNTDVGVPQGSQQHPAMQIRNIMVQGADFRVSRLYETRKPKTIHVVAQVADVLQQQSLHVRSRIGDSFC"
     CDS             complement(3259..3550)
                     /label="TcR (fragment)"
                     /ApEinfo_revcolor="#84b0dc"
                     /ApEinfo_fwdcolor="#84b0dc"
                     /note="pLannotate"
                     /database="snapgene"
                     /identity="100.0"
                     /match_length="24.5"
                     /fragment="True"
                     /other="CDS"
                     /description="tetracycline efflux protein; tet; confersresistance to tetracycline"
                     /translation="STDALESLQPSQLLPVGAGHDYRRRTYDCLLYHATRRTGAGSALGHFRRGPLSLERDDDRPVACGIRNLARPRSSLRHWSRHQTFRREAGHYRRHGG"
     protein_bind    complement(3565..3586)
                     /label="CAP binding site"
                     /ApEinfo_revcolor="#c7b0e3"
                     /ApEinfo_fwdcolor="#c7b0e3"
                     /note="pLannotate"
                     /database="snapgene"
                     /identity="95.5"
                     /match_length="100.0"
                     /fragment="False"
                     /other="protein_bind"
                     /description="CAP binding activates transcription in thepresence of cAMP. E. coli catabolite activator protein"
     CDS             complement(3599..4681)
                     /label="lacI"
                     /ApEinfo_revcolor="#84b0dc"
                     /ApEinfo_fwdcolor="#84b0dc"
                     /note="pLannotate"
                     /database="snapgene"
                     /identity="99.9"
                     /match_length="100.0"
                     /fragment="False"
                     /other="CDS"
                     /description="lac repressor; lacI; The lac repressor bindsto the lac operator to inhibit transcription in E. coli.This inhibition can be relieved by adding lactose orisopropyl-β-D-thiogalactopyranoside (IPTG)."
                     /translation="VKPVTLYDVAEYAGVSYQTVSRVVNQASHVSAKTREKVEAAMAELNYIPNRVAQQLAGKQSLLIGVATSSLALHAPSQIVAAIKSRADQLGASVVVSMVERSGVEACKAAVHNLLAQRVSGLIINYPLDDQDAIAVEAACTNVPALFLDVSDQTPINSIIFSHEDGTRLGVEHLVALGHQQIALLAGPLSSVSARLRLAGWHKYLTRNQIQPIAEREGDWSAMSGFQQTMQMLNEGIVPTAMLVANDQMALGAMRAITESGLRVGADISVVGYDDTEDSSCYIPPLTTIKQDFRLLGQTSVDRLLQLSQGQAVKGNQLLPVSLVKRKTTLAPNTQTASPRALADSLMQLARQVSRLESGQ*"
     promoter        complement(4682..4759)
                     /label="lacI promoter"
                     /ApEinfo_revcolor="#9eafd2"
                     /ApEinfo_fwdcolor="#9eafd2"
                     /note="pLannotate"
                     /database="snapgene"
                     /identity="100.0"
                     /match_length="100.0"
                     /fragment="False"
                     /other="promoter"
                     /description="lacI"
     CDS             complement(4767..5046)
                     /label="TcR (fragment)"
                     /ApEinfo_revcolor="#84b0dc"
                     /ApEinfo_fwdcolor="#84b0dc"
                     /note="pLannotate"
                     /database="snapgene"
                     /identity="100.0"
                     /match_length="23.5"
                     /fragment="True"
                     /other="CDS"
                     /description="tetracycline efflux protein; tet; confersresistance to tetracycline"
                     /translation="DPLRRTHRGRHHRRHRCGCWRLYRRHHRWGRSGSPLRAHERLFRRGYGGRPRGRGTVGRHLLACTIPCGGGAQRPQPTTGLLPNAGVA*GRAS"
     promoter        5068..5086
                     /label="T7 promoter"
                     /ApEinfo_revcolor="#b7e6d7"
                     /ApEinfo_fwdcolor="#b7e6d7"
                     /note="pLannotate"
                     /database="snapgene"
                     /identity="100.0"
                     /match_length="100.0"
                     /fragment="False"
                     /other="promoter"
                     /description="promoter for bacteriophage T7 RNA polymerase"
     promoter        5068..5086
                     /label="T7 promoter"
                     /ApEinfo_revcolor="#c6c9d1"
                     /ApEinfo_fwdcolor="#c6c9d1"
                     /note="note: promoter for bacteriophage T7 RNA polymerase"
     protein_bind    5087..5087
                     /label="lac operator"
                     /ApEinfo_revcolor="#c6c9d1"
                     /ApEinfo_fwdcolor="#c6c9d1"
                     /note="pLannotate"
                     /database="snapgene"
                     /identity="100.0"
                     /match_length="100.0"
                     /fragment="False"
                     /other="protein_bind"
                     /description="The lac repressor binds to the lac operatorto inhibit transcription in E. coli. This inhibition can berelieved by adding lactose orisopropyl-β-D-thiogalactopyranoside (IPTG). lac repressorencoded by lacI"
     protein_bind    5087..5111
                     /label="lac operator"
                     /ApEinfo_revcolor="#75c6a9"
                     /ApEinfo_fwdcolor="#75c6a9"
                     /note="bound_moiety: lac repressor encoded by lacI note:The lac repressor binds to the lac operator to inhibit transcription in E. coli. This inhibition can be relievedby adding lactose or isopropyl-β-D-thiogalactopyranoside(IPTG)."
     RBS             5126..5148
                     /label="RBS"
                     /ApEinfo_revcolor="#b4abac"
                     /ApEinfo_fwdcolor="#b4abac"
                     /note="note: efficient ribosome binding site frombacteriophage T7 gene 10 (Olins and Rangwala, 1989)"
     CDS             5155..5970
                     /label="Ldt4"
                     /ApEinfo_revcolor="#84b0dc"
                     /ApEinfo_fwdcolor="#84b0dc"
                     /transl_table=11
                     /translation="MGNFLRRVFPFAGLVIAVASLSGCNILIPDVAADSPARFVQETSPVFYQPPGVDPRRVRPIPDQPVPQTRELYKTQFHQTYGLPVTNPVHMAMYGQQRDEDFTLPAIPVSRVQPQFLRQEVDYQTTERPGTVVIDTKTHFLYFVEGNGKAMRYGVGLGRDGYAWSGRGVIQWKQKWPRWTPSVEMVSRQPEVRPFGAENGGMNPGLMNPLGARAMYIFKDGQDTLYRVHGTPDWQSIGKATSSGCVRMLNQDVIDLYDRVPARAEIVVMGS*"
     source          5161..5961
                     /label="biovar: viciae 3841"
                     /ApEinfo_revcolor="#d6b295"
                     /ApEinfo_fwdcolor="#d6b295"
                     /mol_type="genomic DNA"
                     /db_xref="taxon:216596"
                     /country="United Kingdom"
                     /organism="Rhizobium leguminosarum bv. viciae 3841"
                     /strain=3841
     gene            5161..5961
                     /label="RL1296"
                     /ApEinfo_revcolor="#faac61"
                     /ApEinfo_fwdcolor="#faac61"
ORIGIN
        1 ACCGCTGAGC AATAACTAGC ataacccctt ggggcctcta aacgggtctt gaggggtttt
       61 ttgctgaaag gaggaactat atccggattg gcgaatgggn nnnnnnnnnn nnnnnnnnnn
      121 nnnnnnnnnn nnnnnnnnnn nnnnnnnnnn nnnnnnnnnn nnnnnnnnnn nnnnnnnnnn
      181 nnnnnnnnnn nnnnnnnnnn nnnnnnnnnn nnnnnnnnnn nnncnnnnnn nnnnnnnnnn
      241 nnnnnnnnnn nnnnnnnnnn nnnnnnnnnn nnnnnnnnnn nnnnnnnnnn nnnnnnnnnn
      301 nnnnnnnnnn nnnnnannnn nnnnnnnnnn nnnnnnnnnn nnnnnnnnnn nnnnnnnnnn
      361 nnnnnccttt gacgttggag tccacgttct ttaatagtgg actcttgttc caaactggaa
      421 caacactcaa ccctatctcg gtctattctt ttgatttata agggattttg ccgatttcgg
      481 cctattggtt aaaaaatgag ctgatttaac aaaaatttaa cgcgaatttt aacaaaatat
      541 taacgcttac aatttaggtg gcacttttcg gggaaatgtg cgcggaaccc ctatttgttt
      601 atttttctaa atacattcaa atatgtatcc gctcatgaat taattcttag aaaaactcat
      661 cgagcatcaa atgaaactgc aatttattca tatcaggatt atcaatacca tatttttgaa
      721 aaagccgttt ctgtaatgaa ggagaaaact caccgaggca gttccatagg atggcaagat
      781 cctggtatcg gtctgcgatt ccgactcgtc caacatcaat acaacctatt aatttcccct
      841 cgtcaaaaat aaggttatca agtgagaaat caccatgagt gacgactgaa tccggtgaga
      901 atggcaaaag tttatgcatt tctttccaga cttgttcaac aggccagcca ttacgctcgt
      961 catcaaaatc actcgcatca accaaaccgt tattcattcg tgattgcgcc tgagcgagac
     1021 gaaatacgcg atcgctgtta aaaggacaat tacaaacagg aatcgaatgc aaccggcgca
     1081 ggaacactgc cagcgcatca acaatatttt cacctgaatc aggatattct tctaatacct
     1141 ggaatgctgt tttcccgggg atcgcagtgg tgagtaacca tgcatcatca ggagtacgga
     1201 taaaatgctt gatggtcgga agaggcataa attccgtcag ccagtttagt ctgaccatct
     1261 catctgtaac atcattggca acgctacctt tgccatgttt cagaaacaac tctggcgcat
     1321 cgggcttccc atacaatcga tagattgtcg cacctgattg cccgacatta tcgcgagccc
     1381 atttataccc atataaatca gcatccatgt tggaatttaa tcgcggccta gagcaagacg
     1441 tttcccgttg aatatggctc ataacacccc ttgtattact gtttatgtaa gcagacagtt
     1501 ttattgttca tgaccaaaat cccttaacgt gagttttcgt tccactgagc gtcagacccc
     1561 gtagaaaaga tcaaaggatc ttcttgagat cctttttttc tgcgcgtaat ctgctgcttg
     1621 caaacaaaaa aaccaccgct accagcggtg gtttgtttgc cggatcaaga gctaccaact
     1681 ctttttccga aggtaactgg cttcagcaga gcgcagatac caaatactgt ccttctagtg
     1741 tagccgtagt taggccacca cttcaagaac tctgtagcac cgcctacata cctcgctctg
     1801 ctaatcctgt taccagtggc tgctgccagt ggcgataagt cgtgtcttac cgggttggac
     1861 tcaagacgat agttaccgga taaggcgcag cggtcgggct gaacgggggg ttcgtgcaca
     1921 cagcccagct tggagcgaac gacctacacc gaactgagat acctacagcg tgagctatga
     1981 gaaagcgcca cgcttcccga agggagaaag gcggacaggt atccggtaag cggcagggtc
     2041 ggaacaggag agcgcacgag ggagcttcca gggggaaacg cctggtatct ttatagtcct
     2101 gtcgggtttc gccacctctg acttgagcgt cgatttttgt gatgctcgtc aggggggcgg
     2161 agcctatgga aaaacgccag caacgcggcc tttttacggt tcctggcctt ttgctggcct
     2221 tttgctcaca tgttctttcc tgcgttatcc cctgattctg tggataaccg tattaccgcc
     2281 tttgagtgag ctgataccgc tcgccgcagc cgaacgaccg agcgcagcga gtcagtgagc
     2341 gaggaagcgg aagagcgcct gatgcggtat tttctcctta cgcatctgtg cggtatttca
     2401 caccgcaatg gtgcactctc agtacaatct gctctgatgc cgcatagtta agccagtata
     2461 cactccgcta tcgctacgtg actgggtcat ggctgcgccc cgacacccgc caacacccgc
     2521 tgacgcgccc tgacgggctt gtctgctccc ggcatccgct tacagacaag ctgtgaccgt
     2581 ctccgggagc tgcatgtgtc agaggttttc accgtcatca ccgaaacgcg cgaggcagct
     2641 gcggtaaagc tcatcagcgt ggtcgtgaag cgattcacag atgtctgcct gttcatccgc
     2701 gtccagctcg ttgagtttct ccagaagcgt taatgtctgg cttctgataa agcgggccat
     2761 gttaagggcg gttttttcct gtttggtcac tgatgcctcc gtgtaagggg gatttctgtt
     2821 catgggggta atgataccga tgaaacgaga gaggatgctc acgatacggg ttactgatga
     2881 tgaacatgcc cggttactgg aacgttgtga gggtaaacaa ctggcggtat ggatgcggcg
     2941 ggaccagaga aaaatcactc agggtcaatg ccagcgcttc gttaatacag atgtaggtgt
     3001 tccacagggt agccagcagc atcctgcgat gcagatccgg aacataatgg tgcagggcgc
     3061 tgacttccgc gtttccagac tttacgaaac acggaaaccg aagaccattc atgttgttgc
     3121 tcaggtcgca gacgttttgc agcagcagtc gcttcacgtt cgctcgcgta tcggtgattc
     3181 attctgctaa ccagtaaggc aaccccgcca gcctagccgg gtcctcaacg acaggagcac
     3241 gatcatgcgc acccgtgggg ccgccatgcc ggcgataatg gcctgcttct cgccgaaacg
     3301 tttggtggcg ggaccagtga cgaaggcttg agcgagggcg tgcaagattc cgaataccgc
     3361 aagcgacagg ccgatcatcg tcgcgctcca gcgaaagcgg tcctcgccga aaatgaccca
     3421 gagcgctgcc ggcacctgtc ctacgagttg catgataaag aagacagtca taagtgcggc
     3481 gacgatagtc atgccccgcg cccaccggaa ggagctgact gggttgaagg ctctcaaggg
     3541 catcggtcga gatcccggtg cctaatgagt gagctaactt acattaattg cgttgcgctc
     3601 actgcccgct ttccagtcgg gaaacctgtc gtgccagctg cattaatgaa tcggccaacg
     3661 cgcggggaga ggcggtttgc gtattgggcg ccagggtggt ttttcttttc accagtgaga
     3721 cgggcaacag ctgattgccc ttcaccgcct ggccctgaga gagttgcagc aagcggtcca
     3781 cgctggtttg ccccagcagg cgaaaatcct gtttgatggt ggttaacggc gggatataac
     3841 atgagctgtc ttcggtatcg tcgtatccca ctaccgagat atccgcacca acgcgcagcc
     3901 cggactcggt aatggcgcgc attgcgccca gcgccatctg atcgttggca accagcatcg
     3961 cagtgggaac gatgccctca ttcagcattt gcatggtttg ttgaaaaccg gacatggcac
     4021 tccagtcgcc ttcccgttcc gctatcggct gaatttgatt gcgagtgaga tatttatgcc
     4081 agccagccag acgcagacgc gccgagacag aacttaatgg gcccgctaac agcgcgattt
     4141 gctggtgacc caatgcgacc agatgctcca cgcccagtcg cgtaccgtct tcatgggaga
     4201 aaataatact gttgatgggt gtctggtcag agacatcaag aaataacgcc ggaacattag
     4261 tgcaggcagc ttccacagca atggcatcct ggtcatccag cggatagtta atgatcagcc
     4321 cactgacgcg ttgcgcgaga agattgtgca ccgccgcttt acaggcttcg acgccgcttc
     4381 gttctaccat cgacaccacc acgctggcac ccagttgatc ggcgcgagat ttaatcgccg
     4441 cgacaatttg cgacggcgcg tgcagggcca gactggaggt ggcaacgcca atcagcaacg
     4501 actgtttgcc cgccagttgt tgtgccacgc ggttgggaat gtaattcagc tccgccatcg
     4561 ccgcttccac tttttcccgc gttttcgcag aaacgtggct ggcctggttc accacgcggg
     4621 aaacggtctg ataagagaca ccggcatact ctgcgacatc gtataacgtt actggtttca
     4681 cattcaccac cctgaattga ctctcttccg ggcgctatca tgccataccg cgaaaggttt
     4741 tgcgccattc gatggtgtcc gggatctcga cgctctccct tatgcgactc ctgcattagg
     4801 aagcagccca gtagtaggtt gaggccgttg agcaccgccg ccgcaaggaa tggtgcatgc
     4861 aaggagatgg cgcccaacag tcccccggcc acggggcctg ccaccatacc cacgccgaaa
     4921 caagcgctca tgagcccgaa gtggcgagcc cgatcttccc catcggtgat gtcggcgata
     4981 taggcgccag caaccgcacc tgtggcgccg gtgatgccgg ccacgatgcg tccggcgtag
     5041 aggatcgaga tctcgatccc gcgaaatTAA TACGACTCAC TATAGGGGAA TTGTGAGCGG
     5101 ATAACAATTC CCCTCTAGAA ATAATTTTGT TTAACTTTAA GAAGGAGATA TACCATGGGC
     5161 AATTTTCTGC GCCGGGTCTT CCCGTTTGCC GGGCTCGTGA TTGCGGTTGC GTCGCTGAGC
     5221 GGCTGCAACA TCCTCATTCC CGATGTCGCC GCCGATTCGC CCGCCCGCTT CGTCCAGGAA
     5281 ACTTCGCCGG TCTTCTATCA GCCGCCCGGC GTCGATCCGC GCCGGGTGCG GCCGATCCCT
     5341 GATCAGCCGG TGCCGCAGAC GCGCGAACTC TACAAGACCC AGTTCCACCA GACCTATGGC
     5401 CTGCCGGTGA CCAATCCGGT GCATATGGCG ATGTACGGAC AGCAGCGTGA CGAGGATTTC
     5461 ACCCTGCCGG CGATCCCGGT CAGCCGTGTG CAGCCGCAGT TCCTGCGCCA GGAGGTCGAT
     5521 TATCAGACGA CCGAGCGTCC CGGCACCGTG GTCATCGATA CCAAGACGCA TTTCCTCTAT
     5581 TTCGTCGAGG GCAACGGCAA GGCGATGCGC TATGGCGTCG GCCTCGGCCG CGACGGTTAC
     5641 GCCTGGTCGG GCCGCGGCGT CATCCAGTGG AAGCAGAAAT GGCCGCGCTG GACGCCGTCG
     5701 GTCGAAATGG TCTCGCGCCA GCCTGAAGTC CGCCCGTTCG GGGCGGAGAA TGGCGGCATG
     5761 AATCCGGGGC TGATGAATCC GCTCGGCGCC CGCGCCATGT ATATCTTCAA AGACGGGCAG
     5821 GATACGCTCT ACCGCGTCCA CGGTACACCC GACTGGCAGT CGATCGGCAA GGCCACCTCG
     5881 TCGGGCTGTG TGCGCATGCT GAACCAGGAC GTCATCGATC TTTACGACCG CGTTCCTGCC
     5941 AGGGCCGAGA TCGTTGTGAT GGGATCCTAA CTGACTAGCT CGAGCACCAC CACCACCACC
     6001 ACTGAGATCC GGCTGCTAAC AAAGCCCGAA AGGAAGCTGA GTTGGCTGCT GCC
//
