# Supplementary material for: Rhizobial enzyme reveals pH-driven catalytic switching and ʟ-amino acid incorporation by ʟ,ᴅ-transpeptidases
Source: bioRxiv preprint, doi:10.64898/2026.06.30.735398, version 1 (2026-07-01)
Supplement: File S5. Plasmid Sequences [file 735398_file06.zip › File S5. Plasmid Sequences/LDTs in pET-28a(+)/Ldt5.gb]

LOCUS       pET-28a(+)_—_GH25_SH3_[ 5981 bp ds-DNA     circular     31-OCT-2025
DEFINITION  .
FEATURES             Location/Qualifiers
     CDS             1..8
                     /label="SET1 (fragment)"
                     /ApEinfo_revcolor="#84b0dc"
                     /ApEinfo_fwdcolor="#84b0dc"
                     /note="pLannotate"
                     /database="snapgene"
                     /identity="100.0"
                     /match_length="39.7"
                     /fragment="True"
                     /other="CDS"
                     /description="solubility-enhancement tag derived from T7phage gene 10B"
                     /translation="TA"
     terminator      16..20
                     /label="T7 terminator"
                     /ApEinfo_revcolor="#c6c9d1"
                     /ApEinfo_fwdcolor="#c6c9d1"
                     /note="note: transcription terminator for bacteriophage T7RNA polymerase"
     terminator      16..63
                     /label="T7 terminator"
                     /ApEinfo_revcolor="#c7b0e3"
                     /ApEinfo_fwdcolor="#c7b0e3"
                     /note="pLannotate"
                     /database="snapgene"
                     /identity="100.0"
                     /match_length="100.0"
                     /fragment="False"
                     /other="terminator"
                     /description="transcription terminator for bacteriophage T7RNA polymerase"
     rep_origin      100..528
                     /label="f1 ori"
                     /ApEinfo_revcolor="#84b0dc"
                     /ApEinfo_fwdcolor="#84b0dc"
                     /note="pLannotate"
                     /database="snapgene"
                     /identity="100.0"
                     /match_length="100.0"
                     /fragment="False"
                     /other="rep_origin"
                     /description="f1 bacteriophage origin of replication; arrowindicates direction of (+) strand synthesis "
     promoter        581..638
                     /label="AmpR promoter (fragment)"
                     /ApEinfo_revcolor="#84b0dc"
                     /ApEinfo_fwdcolor="#84b0dc"
                     /note="pLannotate"
                     /database="snapgene"
                     /identity="100.0"
                     /match_length="56.3"
                     /fragment="True"
                     /other="promoter"
                     /description="bla"
     CDS             complement(647..1462)
                     /label="KanR"
                     /ApEinfo_revcolor="#84b0dc"
                     /ApEinfo_fwdcolor="#84b0dc"
                     /note="pLannotate"
                     /database="snapgene"
                     /identity="99.8"
                     /match_length="100.0"
                     /fragment="False"
                     /other="CDS"
                     /description="aminoglycoside phosphotransferase;aph(3')-Ia; confers resistance to kanamycin in bacteria orG418 (Geneticin®) in eukaryotes"
                     /translation="MSHIQRETSCSRPRLNSNMDADLYGYKWARDNVGQSGATIYRLYGKPDAPELFLKHGKGSVANDVTDEMVRLNWLTEFMPLPTIKHFIRTPDDAWLLTTAIPGKTAFQVLEEYPDSGENIVDALAVFLRRLHSIPVCNCPFNSDRVFRLAQAQSRMNNGLVDASDFDDERNGWPVEQVWKEMHKLLPFSPDSVVTHGDFSLDNLIFDEGKLIGCIDVGRVGIADRYQDLAILWNCLGEFSPSLQKRLFQKYGIDNPDMNKLQFHLMLDEFF*"
     rep_origin      1584..2172
                     /label="ori"
                     /ApEinfo_revcolor="#f8d3a9"
                     /ApEinfo_fwdcolor="#f8d3a9"
                     /note="pLannotate"
                     /database="snapgene"
                     /identity="100.0"
                     /match_length="100.0"
                     /fragment="False"
                     /other="rep_origin"
                     /description="high-copy-number ColE1/pMB1/pBR322/pUC originof replication "
     repeat_region   2332..2343
                     /label="AAV2 ITR (fragment)"
                     /ApEinfo_revcolor="#c6c9d1"
                     /ApEinfo_fwdcolor="#c6c9d1"
                     /note="pLannotate"
                     /database="itrs"
                     /identity="100.0"
                     /match_length="8.3"
                     /fragment="True"
                     /other="repeat_region"
                     /description="AAV2 ITR Flip"
     misc_feature    complement(2358..2497)
                     /label="bom"
                     /ApEinfo_revcolor="#ffef86"
                     /ApEinfo_fwdcolor="#ffef86"
                     /note="pLannotate"
                     /database="snapgene"
                     /identity="99.3"
                     /match_length="100.0"
                     /fragment="False"
                     /other="misc_feature"
                     /description="basis of mobility region from pBR322"
     CDS             complement(2599..2790)
                     /label="rop"
                     /ApEinfo_revcolor="#84b0dc"
                     /ApEinfo_fwdcolor="#84b0dc"
                     /note="pLannotate"
                     /database="snapgene"
                     /identity="100.0"
                     /match_length="100.0"
                     /fragment="False"
                     /other="CDS"
                     /description="Rop protein, which maintains plasmids at lowcopy number; rop"
                     /translation="VTKQEKTALNMARFIRSQTLTLLEKLNELDADEQADICESLHDHADELYRSCLARFGDDGENL*"
     CDS             2807..3187
                     /label="YPB1_ECOLX"
                     /ApEinfo_revcolor="#84b0dc"
                     /ApEinfo_fwdcolor="#84b0dc"
                     /note="pLannotate"
                     /database="swissprot"
                     /identity="99.2"
                     /match_length="96.2"
                     /fragment="False"
                     /other="CDS"
                     /description="Protein predicted: Swiss-Prot proteinexistence level 4. From Escherichia coli."
                     /translation="GGFLFMGVMIPMKRERMLTIRVTDDEHARLLERCEGKQLAVWMRRDQRKITQGQCQRFVNTDVGVPQGSQQHPAMQIRNIMVQGADFRVSRLYETRKPKTIHVVAQVADVLQQQSLHVRSRIGDSFC"
     CDS             complement(3259..3550)
                     /label="TcR (fragment)"
                     /ApEinfo_revcolor="#84b0dc"
                     /ApEinfo_fwdcolor="#84b0dc"
                     /note="pLannotate"
                     /database="snapgene"
                     /identity="100.0"
                     /match_length="24.5"
                     /fragment="True"
                     /other="CDS"
                     /description="tetracycline efflux protein; tet; confersresistance to tetracycline"
                     /translation="STDALESLQPSQLLPVGAGHDYRRRTYDCLLYHATRRTGAGSALGHFRRGPLSLERDDDRPVACGIRNLARPRSSLRHWSRHQTFRREAGHYRRHGG"
     protein_bind    complement(3565..3586)
                     /label="CAP binding site"
                     /ApEinfo_revcolor="#c7b0e3"
                     /ApEinfo_fwdcolor="#c7b0e3"
                     /note="pLannotate"
                     /database="snapgene"
                     /identity="95.5"
                     /match_length="100.0"
                     /fragment="False"
                     /other="protein_bind"
                     /description="CAP binding activates transcription in thepresence of cAMP. E. coli catabolite activator protein"
     CDS             complement(3599..4681)
                     /label="lacI"
                     /ApEinfo_revcolor="#84b0dc"
                     /ApEinfo_fwdcolor="#84b0dc"
                     /note="pLannotate"
                     /database="snapgene"
                     /identity="99.9"
                     /match_length="100.0"
                     /fragment="False"
                     /other="CDS"
                     /description="lac repressor; lacI; The lac repressor bindsto the lac operator to inhibit transcription in E. coli.This inhibition can be relieved by adding lactose orisopropyl-β-D-thiogalactopyranoside (IPTG)."
                     /translation="VKPVTLYDVAEYAGVSYQTVSRVVNQASHVSAKTREKVEAAMAELNYIPNRVAQQLAGKQSLLIGVATSSLALHAPSQIVAAIKSRADQLGASVVVSMVERSGVEACKAAVHNLLAQRVSGLIINYPLDDQDAIAVEAACTNVPALFLDVSDQTPINSIIFSHEDGTRLGVEHLVALGHQQIALLAGPLSSVSARLRLAGWHKYLTRNQIQPIAEREGDWSAMSGFQQTMQMLNEGIVPTAMLVANDQMALGAMRAITESGLRVGADISVVGYDDTEDSSCYIPPLTTIKQDFRLLGQTSVDRLLQLSQGQAVKGNQLLPVSLVKRKTTLAPNTQTASPRALADSLMQLARQVSRLESGQ*"
     promoter        complement(4682..4759)
                     /label="lacI promoter"
                     /ApEinfo_revcolor="#9eafd2"
                     /ApEinfo_fwdcolor="#9eafd2"
                     /note="pLannotate"
                     /database="snapgene"
                     /identity="100.0"
                     /match_length="100.0"
                     /fragment="False"
                     /other="promoter"
                     /description="lacI"
     CDS             complement(4767..5046)
                     /label="TcR (fragment)"
                     /ApEinfo_revcolor="#84b0dc"
                     /ApEinfo_fwdcolor="#84b0dc"
                     /note="pLannotate"
                     /database="snapgene"
                     /identity="100.0"
                     /match_length="23.5"
                     /fragment="True"
                     /other="CDS"
                     /description="tetracycline efflux protein; tet; confersresistance to tetracycline"
                     /translation="DPLRRTHRGRHHRRHRCGCWRLYRRHHRWGRSGSPLRAHERLFRRGYGGRPRGRGTVGRHLLACTIPCGGGAQRPQPTTGLLPNAGVA*GRAS"
     promoter        5068..5086
                     /label="T7 promoter"
                     /ApEinfo_revcolor="#b7e6d7"
                     /ApEinfo_fwdcolor="#b7e6d7"
                     /note="pLannotate"
                     /database="snapgene"
                     /identity="100.0"
                     /match_length="100.0"
                     /fragment="False"
                     /other="promoter"
                     /description="promoter for bacteriophage T7 RNA polymerase"
     promoter        5068..5086
                     /label="T7 promoter"
                     /ApEinfo_revcolor="#c6c9d1"
                     /ApEinfo_fwdcolor="#c6c9d1"
                     /note="note: promoter for bacteriophage T7 RNA polymerase"
     protein_bind    5087..5087
                     /label="lac operator"
                     /ApEinfo_revcolor="#c6c9d1"
                     /ApEinfo_fwdcolor="#c6c9d1"
                     /note="pLannotate"
                     /database="snapgene"
                     /identity="100.0"
                     /match_length="100.0"
                     /fragment="False"
                     /other="protein_bind"
                     /description="The lac repressor binds to the lac operatorto inhibit transcription in E. coli. This inhibition can berelieved by adding lactose orisopropyl-β-D-thiogalactopyranoside (IPTG). lac repressorencoded by lacI"
     protein_bind    5087..5111
                     /label="lac operator"
                     /ApEinfo_revcolor="#75c6a9"
                     /ApEinfo_fwdcolor="#75c6a9"
                     /note="bound_moiety: lac repressor encoded by lacI note:The lac repressor binds to the lac operator to inhibit transcription in E. coli. This inhibition can be relievedby adding lactose or isopropyl-β-D-thiogalactopyranoside(IPTG)."
     RBS             5126..5148
                     /label="RBS"
                     /ApEinfo_revcolor="#b4abac"
                     /ApEinfo_fwdcolor="#b4abac"
                     /note="note: efficient ribosome binding site frombacteriophage T7 gene 10 (Olins and Rangwala, 1989)"
     CDS             5155..5898
                     /label="Ldt5"
                     /ApEinfo_revcolor="#84b0dc"
                     /ApEinfo_fwdcolor="#84b0dc"
                     /transl_table=11
                     /translation="MGSFDRHLSRRSFLSFSALTAASALAGCASSANTVTSGDTTITYRSPMRLFQSPGASSVPSGAELAVMYGPIEDGGFLIPAVPYEQIDPRYYRQRVVDPTGQPPGTIVVDTPSRFLYLVQGDGMAMRYGVGIGREGFAWQGSGVIQWRQRWPRWKPPNEMVARQPELVKYSIENGGMEPGLKNPLGARALYIFSNGEDTLYRLHGNPDWRSIGKAVSSGCVRLMNQDIIDLYDRVPTKAPIVVWQGS*"
     gene            5161..5889
                     /label="RL1297"
                     /ApEinfo_revcolor="#c6c9d1"
                     /ApEinfo_fwdcolor="#c6c9d1"
     source          5161..5889
                     /label="biovar: viciae 3841"
                     /ApEinfo_revcolor="#d6b295"
                     /ApEinfo_fwdcolor="#d6b295"
                     /mol_type="genomic DNA"
                     /db_xref="taxon:216596"
                     /country="United Kingdom"
                     /organism="Rhizobium leguminosarum bv. viciae 3841"
                     /strain=3841
ORIGIN
        1 ACCGCTGAGC AATAACTAGC ataacccctt ggggcctcta aacgggtctt gaggggtttt
       61 ttgctgaaag gaggaactat atccggattg gcgaatgggn nnnnnnnnnn nnnnnnnnnn
      121 nnnnnnnnnn nnnnnnnnnn nnnnnnnnnn nnnnnnnnnn nnnnnnnnnn nnnnnnnnnn
      181 nnnnnnnnnn nnnnnnnnnn nnnnnnnnnn nnnnnnnnnn nnncnnnnnn nnnnnnnnnn
      241 nnnnnnnnnn nnnnnnnnnn nnnnnnnnnn nnnnnnnnnn nnnnnnnnnn nnnnnnnnnn
      301 nnnnnnnnnn nnnnnannnn nnnnnnnnnn nnnnnnnnnn nnnnnnnnnn nnnnnnnnnn
      361 nnnnnccttt gacgttggag tccacgttct ttaatagtgg actcttgttc caaactggaa
      421 caacactcaa ccctatctcg gtctattctt ttgatttata agggattttg ccgatttcgg
      481 cctattggtt aaaaaatgag ctgatttaac aaaaatttaa cgcgaatttt aacaaaatat
      541 taacgcttac aatttaggtg gcacttttcg gggaaatgtg cgcggaaccc ctatttgttt
      601 atttttctaa atacattcaa atatgtatcc gctcatgaat taattcttag aaaaactcat
      661 cgagcatcaa atgaaactgc aatttattca tatcaggatt atcaatacca tatttttgaa
      721 aaagccgttt ctgtaatgaa ggagaaaact caccgaggca gttccatagg atggcaagat
      781 cctggtatcg gtctgcgatt ccgactcgtc caacatcaat acaacctatt aatttcccct
      841 cgtcaaaaat aaggttatca agtgagaaat caccatgagt gacgactgaa tccggtgaga
      901 atggcaaaag tttatgcatt tctttccaga cttgttcaac aggccagcca ttacgctcgt
      961 catcaaaatc actcgcatca accaaaccgt tattcattcg tgattgcgcc tgagcgagac
     1021 gaaatacgcg atcgctgtta aaaggacaat tacaaacagg aatcgaatgc aaccggcgca
     1081 ggaacactgc cagcgcatca acaatatttt cacctgaatc aggatattct tctaatacct
     1141 ggaatgctgt tttcccgggg atcgcagtgg tgagtaacca tgcatcatca ggagtacgga
     1201 taaaatgctt gatggtcgga agaggcataa attccgtcag ccagtttagt ctgaccatct
     1261 catctgtaac atcattggca acgctacctt tgccatgttt cagaaacaac tctggcgcat
     1321 cgggcttccc atacaatcga tagattgtcg cacctgattg cccgacatta tcgcgagccc
     1381 atttataccc atataaatca gcatccatgt tggaatttaa tcgcggccta gagcaagacg
     1441 tttcccgttg aatatggctc ataacacccc ttgtattact gtttatgtaa gcagacagtt
     1501 ttattgttca tgaccaaaat cccttaacgt gagttttcgt tccactgagc gtcagacccc
     1561 gtagaaaaga tcaaaggatc ttcttgagat cctttttttc tgcgcgtaat ctgctgcttg
     1621 caaacaaaaa aaccaccgct accagcggtg gtttgtttgc cggatcaaga gctaccaact
     1681 ctttttccga aggtaactgg cttcagcaga gcgcagatac caaatactgt ccttctagtg
     1741 tagccgtagt taggccacca cttcaagaac tctgtagcac cgcctacata cctcgctctg
     1801 ctaatcctgt taccagtggc tgctgccagt ggcgataagt cgtgtcttac cgggttggac
     1861 tcaagacgat agttaccgga taaggcgcag cggtcgggct gaacgggggg ttcgtgcaca
     1921 cagcccagct tggagcgaac gacctacacc gaactgagat acctacagcg tgagctatga
     1981 gaaagcgcca cgcttcccga agggagaaag gcggacaggt atccggtaag cggcagggtc
     2041 ggaacaggag agcgcacgag ggagcttcca gggggaaacg cctggtatct ttatagtcct
     2101 gtcgggtttc gccacctctg acttgagcgt cgatttttgt gatgctcgtc aggggggcgg
     2161 agcctatgga aaaacgccag caacgcggcc tttttacggt tcctggcctt ttgctggcct
     2221 tttgctcaca tgttctttcc tgcgttatcc cctgattctg tggataaccg tattaccgcc
     2281 tttgagtgag ctgataccgc tcgccgcagc cgaacgaccg agcgcagcga gtcagtgagc
     2341 gaggaagcgg aagagcgcct gatgcggtat tttctcctta cgcatctgtg cggtatttca
     2401 caccgcaatg gtgcactctc agtacaatct gctctgatgc cgcatagtta agccagtata
     2461 cactccgcta tcgctacgtg actgggtcat ggctgcgccc cgacacccgc caacacccgc
     2521 tgacgcgccc tgacgggctt gtctgctccc ggcatccgct tacagacaag ctgtgaccgt
     2581 ctccgggagc tgcatgtgtc agaggttttc accgtcatca ccgaaacgcg cgaggcagct
     2641 gcggtaaagc tcatcagcgt ggtcgtgaag cgattcacag atgtctgcct gttcatccgc
     2701 gtccagctcg ttgagtttct ccagaagcgt taatgtctgg cttctgataa agcgggccat
     2761 gttaagggcg gttttttcct gtttggtcac tgatgcctcc gtgtaagggg gatttctgtt
     2821 catgggggta atgataccga tgaaacgaga gaggatgctc acgatacggg ttactgatga
     2881 tgaacatgcc cggttactgg aacgttgtga gggtaaacaa ctggcggtat ggatgcggcg
     2941 ggaccagaga aaaatcactc agggtcaatg ccagcgcttc gttaatacag atgtaggtgt
     3001 tccacagggt agccagcagc atcctgcgat gcagatccgg aacataatgg tgcagggcgc
     3061 tgacttccgc gtttccagac tttacgaaac acggaaaccg aagaccattc atgttgttgc
     3121 tcaggtcgca gacgttttgc agcagcagtc gcttcacgtt cgctcgcgta tcggtgattc
     3181 attctgctaa ccagtaaggc aaccccgcca gcctagccgg gtcctcaacg acaggagcac
     3241 gatcatgcgc acccgtgggg ccgccatgcc ggcgataatg gcctgcttct cgccgaaacg
     3301 tttggtggcg ggaccagtga cgaaggcttg agcgagggcg tgcaagattc cgaataccgc
     3361 aagcgacagg ccgatcatcg tcgcgctcca gcgaaagcgg tcctcgccga aaatgaccca
     3421 gagcgctgcc ggcacctgtc ctacgagttg catgataaag aagacagtca taagtgcggc
     3481 gacgatagtc atgccccgcg cccaccggaa ggagctgact gggttgaagg ctctcaaggg
     3541 catcggtcga gatcccggtg cctaatgagt gagctaactt acattaattg cgttgcgctc
     3601 actgcccgct ttccagtcgg gaaacctgtc gtgccagctg cattaatgaa tcggccaacg
     3661 cgcggggaga ggcggtttgc gtattgggcg ccagggtggt ttttcttttc accagtgaga
     3721 cgggcaacag ctgattgccc ttcaccgcct ggccctgaga gagttgcagc aagcggtcca
     3781 cgctggtttg ccccagcagg cgaaaatcct gtttgatggt ggttaacggc gggatataac
     3841 atgagctgtc ttcggtatcg tcgtatccca ctaccgagat atccgcacca acgcgcagcc
     3901 cggactcggt aatggcgcgc attgcgccca gcgccatctg atcgttggca accagcatcg
     3961 cagtgggaac gatgccctca ttcagcattt gcatggtttg ttgaaaaccg gacatggcac
     4021 tccagtcgcc ttcccgttcc gctatcggct gaatttgatt gcgagtgaga tatttatgcc
     4081 agccagccag acgcagacgc gccgagacag aacttaatgg gcccgctaac agcgcgattt
     4141 gctggtgacc caatgcgacc agatgctcca cgcccagtcg cgtaccgtct tcatgggaga
     4201 aaataatact gttgatgggt gtctggtcag agacatcaag aaataacgcc ggaacattag
     4261 tgcaggcagc ttccacagca atggcatcct ggtcatccag cggatagtta atgatcagcc
     4321 cactgacgcg ttgcgcgaga agattgtgca ccgccgcttt acaggcttcg acgccgcttc
     4381 gttctaccat cgacaccacc acgctggcac ccagttgatc ggcgcgagat ttaatcgccg
     4441 cgacaatttg cgacggcgcg tgcagggcca gactggaggt ggcaacgcca atcagcaacg
     4501 actgtttgcc cgccagttgt tgtgccacgc ggttgggaat gtaattcagc tccgccatcg
     4561 ccgcttccac tttttcccgc gttttcgcag aaacgtggct ggcctggttc accacgcggg
     4621 aaacggtctg ataagagaca ccggcatact ctgcgacatc gtataacgtt actggtttca
     4681 cattcaccac cctgaattga ctctcttccg ggcgctatca tgccataccg cgaaaggttt
     4741 tgcgccattc gatggtgtcc gggatctcga cgctctccct tatgcgactc ctgcattagg
     4801 aagcagccca gtagtaggtt gaggccgttg agcaccgccg ccgcaaggaa tggtgcatgc
     4861 aaggagatgg cgcccaacag tcccccggcc acggggcctg ccaccatacc cacgccgaaa
     4921 caagcgctca tgagcccgaa gtggcgagcc cgatcttccc catcggtgat gtcggcgata
     4981 taggcgccag caaccgcacc tgtggcgccg gtgatgccgg ccacgatgcg tccggcgtag
     5041 aggatcgaga tctcgatccc gcgaaatTAA TACGACTCAC TATAGGGGAA TTGTGAGCGG
     5101 ATAACAATTC CCCTCTAGAA ATAATTTTGT TTAACTTTAA GAAGGAGATA TACCATGGGC
     5161 AGCTTCGATA GACATCTTTC CCGCCGCAGC TTTCTTTCCT TTTCGGCGTT GACCGCAGCC
     5221 TCCGCGCTTG CCGGCTGCGC CTCCTCAGCC AACACCGTGA CATCAGGCGA TACGACGATC
     5281 ACTTACCGTT CGCCCATGCG CCTGTTCCAG TCCCCGGGTG CGTCGAGCGT GCCGAGTGGG
     5341 GCCGAGCTTG CCGTCATGTA TGGCCCCATC GAAGACGGCG GCTTTCTCAT TCCAGCCGTT
     5401 CCCTACGAGC AGATCGATCC GCGCTATTAT CGCCAGCGCG TCGTCGATCC CACCGGCCAG
     5461 CCCCCCGGCA CCATCGTCGT CGATACGCCG TCGCGCTTCC TCTATCTCGT CCAGGGCGAT
     5521 GGCATGGCGA TGCGTTACGG CGTCGGCATC GGCCGCGAGG GTTTCGCCTG GCAGGGGTCG
     5581 GGCGTCATCC AGTGGCGTCA GAGATGGCCG CGCTGGAAGC CGCCGAACGA GATGGTTGCC
     5641 CGCCAGCCGG AACTCGTCAA ATATTCGATC GAGAACGGCG GCATGGAGCC GGGTCTGAAG
     5701 AACCCGCTCG GCGCCCGCGC GCTCTATATC TTCTCGAACG GAGAGGACAC GCTCTACCGC
     5761 CTGCACGGCA ATCCCGATTG GCGCTCGATC GGCAAGGCCG TCTCGTCAGG CTGCGTGCGG
     5821 CTGATGAACC AGGATATCAT CGATCTCTAC GACCGCGTTC CCACCAAGGC GCCCATCGTC
     5881 GTCTGGCAAG GATCCTAACT GACTAGCTCG AGCACCACCA CCACCACCAC TGAGATCCGG
     5941 CTGCTAACAA AGCCCGAAAG GAAGCTGAGT TGGCTGCTGC C
//
