# Supplementary material for: Rhizobial enzyme reveals pH-driven catalytic switching and ʟ-amino acid incorporation by ʟ,ᴅ-transpeptidases
Source: bioRxiv preprint, doi:10.64898/2026.06.30.735398, version 1 (2026-07-01)
Supplement: File S5. Plasmid Sequences [file 735398_file06.zip › File S5. Plasmid Sequences/LDTs in pET-28a(+)/Ldt6.gb]

LOCUS       pET-28a(+)_—_GH25_SH3_[ 5861 bp ds-DNA     circular     31-OCT-2025
DEFINITION  .
FEATURES             Location/Qualifiers
     CDS             1..8
                     /label="SET1 (fragment)"
                     /ApEinfo_revcolor="#84b0dc"
                     /ApEinfo_fwdcolor="#84b0dc"
                     /note="pLannotate"
                     /database="snapgene"
                     /identity="100.0"
                     /match_length="39.7"
                     /fragment="True"
                     /other="CDS"
                     /description="solubility-enhancement tag derived from T7phage gene 10B"
                     /translation="TA"
     terminator      16..20
                     /label="T7 terminator"
                     /ApEinfo_revcolor="#c6c9d1"
                     /ApEinfo_fwdcolor="#c6c9d1"
                     /note="note: transcription terminator for bacteriophage T7RNA polymerase"
     terminator      16..63
                     /label="T7 terminator"
                     /ApEinfo_revcolor="#c7b0e3"
                     /ApEinfo_fwdcolor="#c7b0e3"
                     /note="pLannotate"
                     /database="snapgene"
                     /identity="100.0"
                     /match_length="100.0"
                     /fragment="False"
                     /other="terminator"
                     /description="transcription terminator for bacteriophage T7RNA polymerase"
     rep_origin      100..528
                     /label="f1 ori"
                     /ApEinfo_revcolor="#84b0dc"
                     /ApEinfo_fwdcolor="#84b0dc"
                     /note="pLannotate"
                     /database="snapgene"
                     /identity="100.0"
                     /match_length="100.0"
                     /fragment="False"
                     /other="rep_origin"
                     /description="f1 bacteriophage origin of replication; arrowindicates direction of (+) strand synthesis "
     promoter        581..638
                     /label="AmpR promoter (fragment)"
                     /ApEinfo_revcolor="#84b0dc"
                     /ApEinfo_fwdcolor="#84b0dc"
                     /note="pLannotate"
                     /database="snapgene"
                     /identity="100.0"
                     /match_length="56.3"
                     /fragment="True"
                     /other="promoter"
                     /description="bla"
     CDS             complement(647..1462)
                     /label="KanR"
                     /ApEinfo_revcolor="#84b0dc"
                     /ApEinfo_fwdcolor="#84b0dc"
                     /note="pLannotate"
                     /database="snapgene"
                     /identity="99.8"
                     /match_length="100.0"
                     /fragment="False"
                     /other="CDS"
                     /description="aminoglycoside phosphotransferase;aph(3')-Ia; confers resistance to kanamycin in bacteria orG418 (Geneticin®) in eukaryotes"
                     /translation="MSHIQRETSCSRPRLNSNMDADLYGYKWARDNVGQSGATIYRLYGKPDAPELFLKHGKGSVANDVTDEMVRLNWLTEFMPLPTIKHFIRTPDDAWLLTTAIPGKTAFQVLEEYPDSGENIVDALAVFLRRLHSIPVCNCPFNSDRVFRLAQAQSRMNNGLVDASDFDDERNGWPVEQVWKEMHKLLPFSPDSVVTHGDFSLDNLIFDEGKLIGCIDVGRVGIADRYQDLAILWNCLGEFSPSLQKRLFQKYGIDNPDMNKLQFHLMLDEFF*"
     rep_origin      1584..2172
                     /label="ori"
                     /ApEinfo_revcolor="#f8d3a9"
                     /ApEinfo_fwdcolor="#f8d3a9"
                     /note="pLannotate"
                     /database="snapgene"
                     /identity="100.0"
                     /match_length="100.0"
                     /fragment="False"
                     /other="rep_origin"
                     /description="high-copy-number ColE1/pMB1/pBR322/pUC originof replication "
     repeat_region   2332..2343
                     /label="AAV2 ITR (fragment)"
                     /ApEinfo_revcolor="#c6c9d1"
                     /ApEinfo_fwdcolor="#c6c9d1"
                     /note="pLannotate"
                     /database="itrs"
                     /identity="100.0"
                     /match_length="8.3"
                     /fragment="True"
                     /other="repeat_region"
                     /description="AAV2 ITR Flip"
     misc_feature    complement(2358..2497)
                     /label="bom"
                     /ApEinfo_revcolor="#ffef86"
                     /ApEinfo_fwdcolor="#ffef86"
                     /note="pLannotate"
                     /database="snapgene"
                     /identity="99.3"
                     /match_length="100.0"
                     /fragment="False"
                     /other="misc_feature"
                     /description="basis of mobility region from pBR322"
     CDS             complement(2599..2790)
                     /label="rop"
                     /ApEinfo_revcolor="#84b0dc"
                     /ApEinfo_fwdcolor="#84b0dc"
                     /note="pLannotate"
                     /database="snapgene"
                     /identity="100.0"
                     /match_length="100.0"
                     /fragment="False"
                     /other="CDS"
                     /description="Rop protein, which maintains plasmids at lowcopy number; rop"
                     /translation="VTKQEKTALNMARFIRSQTLTLLEKLNELDADEQADICESLHDHADELYRSCLARFGDDGENL*"
     CDS             2807..3187
                     /label="YPB1_ECOLX"
                     /ApEinfo_revcolor="#84b0dc"
                     /ApEinfo_fwdcolor="#84b0dc"
                     /note="pLannotate"
                     /database="swissprot"
                     /identity="99.2"
                     /match_length="96.2"
                     /fragment="False"
                     /other="CDS"
                     /description="Protein predicted: Swiss-Prot proteinexistence level 4. From Escherichia coli."
                     /translation="GGFLFMGVMIPMKRERMLTIRVTDDEHARLLERCEGKQLAVWMRRDQRKITQGQCQRFVNTDVGVPQGSQQHPAMQIRNIMVQGADFRVSRLYETRKPKTIHVVAQVADVLQQQSLHVRSRIGDSFC"
     CDS             complement(3259..3550)
                     /label="TcR (fragment)"
                     /ApEinfo_revcolor="#84b0dc"
                     /ApEinfo_fwdcolor="#84b0dc"
                     /note="pLannotate"
                     /database="snapgene"
                     /identity="100.0"
                     /match_length="24.5"
                     /fragment="True"
                     /other="CDS"
                     /description="tetracycline efflux protein; tet; confersresistance to tetracycline"
                     /translation="STDALESLQPSQLLPVGAGHDYRRRTYDCLLYHATRRTGAGSALGHFRRGPLSLERDDDRPVACGIRNLARPRSSLRHWSRHQTFRREAGHYRRHGG"
     protein_bind    complement(3565..3586)
                     /label="CAP binding site"
                     /ApEinfo_revcolor="#c7b0e3"
                     /ApEinfo_fwdcolor="#c7b0e3"
                     /note="pLannotate"
                     /database="snapgene"
                     /identity="95.5"
                     /match_length="100.0"
                     /fragment="False"
                     /other="protein_bind"
                     /description="CAP binding activates transcription in thepresence of cAMP. E. coli catabolite activator protein"
     CDS             complement(3599..4681)
                     /label="lacI"
                     /ApEinfo_revcolor="#84b0dc"
                     /ApEinfo_fwdcolor="#84b0dc"
                     /note="pLannotate"
                     /database="snapgene"
                     /identity="99.9"
                     /match_length="100.0"
                     /fragment="False"
                     /other="CDS"
                     /description="lac repressor; lacI; The lac repressor bindsto the lac operator to inhibit transcription in E. coli.This inhibition can be relieved by adding lactose orisopropyl-β-D-thiogalactopyranoside (IPTG)."
                     /translation="VKPVTLYDVAEYAGVSYQTVSRVVNQASHVSAKTREKVEAAMAELNYIPNRVAQQLAGKQSLLIGVATSSLALHAPSQIVAAIKSRADQLGASVVVSMVERSGVEACKAAVHNLLAQRVSGLIINYPLDDQDAIAVEAACTNVPALFLDVSDQTPINSIIFSHEDGTRLGVEHLVALGHQQIALLAGPLSSVSARLRLAGWHKYLTRNQIQPIAEREGDWSAMSGFQQTMQMLNEGIVPTAMLVANDQMALGAMRAITESGLRVGADISVVGYDDTEDSSCYIPPLTTIKQDFRLLGQTSVDRLLQLSQGQAVKGNQLLPVSLVKRKTTLAPNTQTASPRALADSLMQLARQVSRLESGQ*"
     promoter        complement(4682..4759)
                     /label="lacI promoter"
                     /ApEinfo_revcolor="#9eafd2"
                     /ApEinfo_fwdcolor="#9eafd2"
                     /note="pLannotate"
                     /database="snapgene"
                     /identity="100.0"
                     /match_length="100.0"
                     /fragment="False"
                     /other="promoter"
                     /description="lacI"
     CDS             complement(4767..5046)
                     /label="TcR (fragment)"
                     /ApEinfo_revcolor="#84b0dc"
                     /ApEinfo_fwdcolor="#84b0dc"
                     /note="pLannotate"
                     /database="snapgene"
                     /identity="100.0"
                     /match_length="23.5"
                     /fragment="True"
                     /other="CDS"
                     /description="tetracycline efflux protein; tet; confersresistance to tetracycline"
                     /translation="DPLRRTHRGRHHRRHRCGCWRLYRRHHRWGRSGSPLRAHERLFRRGYGGRPRGRGTVGRHLLACTIPCGGGAQRPQPTTGLLPNAGVA*GRAS"
     promoter        5068..5086
                     /label="T7 promoter"
                     /ApEinfo_revcolor="#b7e6d7"
                     /ApEinfo_fwdcolor="#b7e6d7"
                     /note="pLannotate"
                     /database="snapgene"
                     /identity="100.0"
                     /match_length="100.0"
                     /fragment="False"
                     /other="promoter"
                     /description="promoter for bacteriophage T7 RNA polymerase"
     promoter        5068..5086
                     /label="T7 promoter"
                     /ApEinfo_revcolor="#c6c9d1"
                     /ApEinfo_fwdcolor="#c6c9d1"
                     /note="note: promoter for bacteriophage T7 RNA polymerase"
     protein_bind    5087..5087
                     /label="lac operator"
                     /ApEinfo_revcolor="#c6c9d1"
                     /ApEinfo_fwdcolor="#c6c9d1"
                     /note="pLannotate"
                     /database="snapgene"
                     /identity="100.0"
                     /match_length="100.0"
                     /fragment="False"
                     /other="protein_bind"
                     /description="The lac repressor binds to the lac operatorto inhibit transcription in E. coli. This inhibition can berelieved by adding lactose orisopropyl-β-D-thiogalactopyranoside (IPTG). lac repressorencoded by lacI"
     protein_bind    5087..5111
                     /label="lac operator"
                     /ApEinfo_revcolor="#75c6a9"
                     /ApEinfo_fwdcolor="#75c6a9"
                     /note="bound_moiety: lac repressor encoded by lacI note:The lac repressor binds to the lac operator to inhibit transcription in E. coli. This inhibition can be relievedby adding lactose or isopropyl-β-D-thiogalactopyranoside(IPTG)."
     RBS             5126..5148
                     /label="RBS"
                     /ApEinfo_revcolor="#b4abac"
                     /ApEinfo_fwdcolor="#b4abac"
                     /note="note: efficient ribosome binding site frombacteriophage T7 gene 10 (Olins and Rangwala, 1989)"
     CDS             5155..5778
                     /label="Ldt6"
                     /ApEinfo_revcolor="#84b0dc"
                     /ApEinfo_fwdcolor="#84b0dc"
                     /transl_table=11
                     /translation="MGTISRRGFLIALPLFVAGCSSTVLNSQTNYAALPDEKFPLKQVPIDKIRPELRRQEVAYETTHAAGTVIVDTPARRAYYVLGGGRAMRYGVGVGREGLAFAGNAYIGRKAEWPSWTPTENMQRREERYRKLAGGMPGGPNNPLGARAMYLFRGGNDTHFRIHGTNQPQSIGLAMSSGCVRMMNHDVIDLYSRVEVGARVVVIQAGS*"
     gene            5161..5769
                     /label="RL1458"
                     /ApEinfo_revcolor="#c7b0e3"
                     /ApEinfo_fwdcolor="#c7b0e3"
     source          5161..5769
                     /label="biovar: viciae 3841"
                     /ApEinfo_revcolor="#d6b295"
                     /ApEinfo_fwdcolor="#d6b295"
                     /mol_type="genomic DNA"
                     /db_xref="taxon:216596"
                     /country="United Kingdom"
                     /organism="Rhizobium leguminosarum bv. viciae 3841"
                     /strain=3841
ORIGIN
        1 ACCGCTGAGC AATAACTAGC ataacccctt ggggcctcta aacgggtctt gaggggtttt
       61 ttgctgaaag gaggaactat atccggattg gcgaatgggn nnnnnnnnnn nnnnnnnnnn
      121 nnnnnnnnnn nnnnnnnnnn nnnnnnnnnn nnnnnnnnnn nnnnnnnnnn nnnnnnnnnn
      181 nnnnnnnnnn nnnnnnnnnn nnnnnnnnnn nnnnnnnnnn nnncnnnnnn nnnnnnnnnn
      241 nnnnnnnnnn nnnnnnnnnn nnnnnnnnnn nnnnnnnnnn nnnnnnnnnn nnnnnnnnnn
      301 nnnnnnnnnn nnnnnannnn nnnnnnnnnn nnnnnnnnnn nnnnnnnnnn nnnnnnnnnn
      361 nnnnnccttt gacgttggag tccacgttct ttaatagtgg actcttgttc caaactggaa
      421 caacactcaa ccctatctcg gtctattctt ttgatttata agggattttg ccgatttcgg
      481 cctattggtt aaaaaatgag ctgatttaac aaaaatttaa cgcgaatttt aacaaaatat
      541 taacgcttac aatttaggtg gcacttttcg gggaaatgtg cgcggaaccc ctatttgttt
      601 atttttctaa atacattcaa atatgtatcc gctcatgaat taattcttag aaaaactcat
      661 cgagcatcaa atgaaactgc aatttattca tatcaggatt atcaatacca tatttttgaa
      721 aaagccgttt ctgtaatgaa ggagaaaact caccgaggca gttccatagg atggcaagat
      781 cctggtatcg gtctgcgatt ccgactcgtc caacatcaat acaacctatt aatttcccct
      841 cgtcaaaaat aaggttatca agtgagaaat caccatgagt gacgactgaa tccggtgaga
      901 atggcaaaag tttatgcatt tctttccaga cttgttcaac aggccagcca ttacgctcgt
      961 catcaaaatc actcgcatca accaaaccgt tattcattcg tgattgcgcc tgagcgagac
     1021 gaaatacgcg atcgctgtta aaaggacaat tacaaacagg aatcgaatgc aaccggcgca
     1081 ggaacactgc cagcgcatca acaatatttt cacctgaatc aggatattct tctaatacct
     1141 ggaatgctgt tttcccgggg atcgcagtgg tgagtaacca tgcatcatca ggagtacgga
     1201 taaaatgctt gatggtcgga agaggcataa attccgtcag ccagtttagt ctgaccatct
     1261 catctgtaac atcattggca acgctacctt tgccatgttt cagaaacaac tctggcgcat
     1321 cgggcttccc atacaatcga tagattgtcg cacctgattg cccgacatta tcgcgagccc
     1381 atttataccc atataaatca gcatccatgt tggaatttaa tcgcggccta gagcaagacg
     1441 tttcccgttg aatatggctc ataacacccc ttgtattact gtttatgtaa gcagacagtt
     1501 ttattgttca tgaccaaaat cccttaacgt gagttttcgt tccactgagc gtcagacccc
     1561 gtagaaaaga tcaaaggatc ttcttgagat cctttttttc tgcgcgtaat ctgctgcttg
     1621 caaacaaaaa aaccaccgct accagcggtg gtttgtttgc cggatcaaga gctaccaact
     1681 ctttttccga aggtaactgg cttcagcaga gcgcagatac caaatactgt ccttctagtg
     1741 tagccgtagt taggccacca cttcaagaac tctgtagcac cgcctacata cctcgctctg
     1801 ctaatcctgt taccagtggc tgctgccagt ggcgataagt cgtgtcttac cgggttggac
     1861 tcaagacgat agttaccgga taaggcgcag cggtcgggct gaacgggggg ttcgtgcaca
     1921 cagcccagct tggagcgaac gacctacacc gaactgagat acctacagcg tgagctatga
     1981 gaaagcgcca cgcttcccga agggagaaag gcggacaggt atccggtaag cggcagggtc
     2041 ggaacaggag agcgcacgag ggagcttcca gggggaaacg cctggtatct ttatagtcct
     2101 gtcgggtttc gccacctctg acttgagcgt cgatttttgt gatgctcgtc aggggggcgg
     2161 agcctatgga aaaacgccag caacgcggcc tttttacggt tcctggcctt ttgctggcct
     2221 tttgctcaca tgttctttcc tgcgttatcc cctgattctg tggataaccg tattaccgcc
     2281 tttgagtgag ctgataccgc tcgccgcagc cgaacgaccg agcgcagcga gtcagtgagc
     2341 gaggaagcgg aagagcgcct gatgcggtat tttctcctta cgcatctgtg cggtatttca
     2401 caccgcaatg gtgcactctc agtacaatct gctctgatgc cgcatagtta agccagtata
     2461 cactccgcta tcgctacgtg actgggtcat ggctgcgccc cgacacccgc caacacccgc
     2521 tgacgcgccc tgacgggctt gtctgctccc ggcatccgct tacagacaag ctgtgaccgt
     2581 ctccgggagc tgcatgtgtc agaggttttc accgtcatca ccgaaacgcg cgaggcagct
     2641 gcggtaaagc tcatcagcgt ggtcgtgaag cgattcacag atgtctgcct gttcatccgc
     2701 gtccagctcg ttgagtttct ccagaagcgt taatgtctgg cttctgataa agcgggccat
     2761 gttaagggcg gttttttcct gtttggtcac tgatgcctcc gtgtaagggg gatttctgtt
     2821 catgggggta atgataccga tgaaacgaga gaggatgctc acgatacggg ttactgatga
     2881 tgaacatgcc cggttactgg aacgttgtga gggtaaacaa ctggcggtat ggatgcggcg
     2941 ggaccagaga aaaatcactc agggtcaatg ccagcgcttc gttaatacag atgtaggtgt
     3001 tccacagggt agccagcagc atcctgcgat gcagatccgg aacataatgg tgcagggcgc
     3061 tgacttccgc gtttccagac tttacgaaac acggaaaccg aagaccattc atgttgttgc
     3121 tcaggtcgca gacgttttgc agcagcagtc gcttcacgtt cgctcgcgta tcggtgattc
     3181 attctgctaa ccagtaaggc aaccccgcca gcctagccgg gtcctcaacg acaggagcac
     3241 gatcatgcgc acccgtgggg ccgccatgcc ggcgataatg gcctgcttct cgccgaaacg
     3301 tttggtggcg ggaccagtga cgaaggcttg agcgagggcg tgcaagattc cgaataccgc
     3361 aagcgacagg ccgatcatcg tcgcgctcca gcgaaagcgg tcctcgccga aaatgaccca
     3421 gagcgctgcc ggcacctgtc ctacgagttg catgataaag aagacagtca taagtgcggc
     3481 gacgatagtc atgccccgcg cccaccggaa ggagctgact gggttgaagg ctctcaaggg
     3541 catcggtcga gatcccggtg cctaatgagt gagctaactt acattaattg cgttgcgctc
     3601 actgcccgct ttccagtcgg gaaacctgtc gtgccagctg cattaatgaa tcggccaacg
     3661 cgcggggaga ggcggtttgc gtattgggcg ccagggtggt ttttcttttc accagtgaga
     3721 cgggcaacag ctgattgccc ttcaccgcct ggccctgaga gagttgcagc aagcggtcca
     3781 cgctggtttg ccccagcagg cgaaaatcct gtttgatggt ggttaacggc gggatataac
     3841 atgagctgtc ttcggtatcg tcgtatccca ctaccgagat atccgcacca acgcgcagcc
     3901 cggactcggt aatggcgcgc attgcgccca gcgccatctg atcgttggca accagcatcg
     3961 cagtgggaac gatgccctca ttcagcattt gcatggtttg ttgaaaaccg gacatggcac
     4021 tccagtcgcc ttcccgttcc gctatcggct gaatttgatt gcgagtgaga tatttatgcc
     4081 agccagccag acgcagacgc gccgagacag aacttaatgg gcccgctaac agcgcgattt
     4141 gctggtgacc caatgcgacc agatgctcca cgcccagtcg cgtaccgtct tcatgggaga
     4201 aaataatact gttgatgggt gtctggtcag agacatcaag aaataacgcc ggaacattag
     4261 tgcaggcagc ttccacagca atggcatcct ggtcatccag cggatagtta atgatcagcc
     4321 cactgacgcg ttgcgcgaga agattgtgca ccgccgcttt acaggcttcg acgccgcttc
     4381 gttctaccat cgacaccacc acgctggcac ccagttgatc ggcgcgagat ttaatcgccg
     4441 cgacaatttg cgacggcgcg tgcagggcca gactggaggt ggcaacgcca atcagcaacg
     4501 actgtttgcc cgccagttgt tgtgccacgc ggttgggaat gtaattcagc tccgccatcg
     4561 ccgcttccac tttttcccgc gttttcgcag aaacgtggct ggcctggttc accacgcggg
     4621 aaacggtctg ataagagaca ccggcatact ctgcgacatc gtataacgtt actggtttca
     4681 cattcaccac cctgaattga ctctcttccg ggcgctatca tgccataccg cgaaaggttt
     4741 tgcgccattc gatggtgtcc gggatctcga cgctctccct tatgcgactc ctgcattagg
     4801 aagcagccca gtagtaggtt gaggccgttg agcaccgccg ccgcaaggaa tggtgcatgc
     4861 aaggagatgg cgcccaacag tcccccggcc acggggcctg ccaccatacc cacgccgaaa
     4921 caagcgctca tgagcccgaa gtggcgagcc cgatcttccc catcggtgat gtcggcgata
     4981 taggcgccag caaccgcacc tgtggcgccg gtgatgccgg ccacgatgcg tccggcgtag
     5041 aggatcgaga tctcgatccc gcgaaatTAA TACGACTCAC TATAGGGGAA TTGTGAGCGG
     5101 ATAACAATTC CCCTCTAGAA ATAATTTTGT TTAACTTTAA GAAGGAGATA TACCATGGGC
     5161 ACGATCTCCC GCCGGGGCTT TCTGATCGCT CTGCCGCTTT TCGTGGCCGG CTGCTCTTCG
     5221 ACCGTTCTGA ACAGCCAGAC GAATTATGCC GCACTTCCGG ACGAAAAATT CCCGTTGAAG
     5281 CAGGTGCCGA TCGACAAGAT CAGGCCGGAG CTCCGCCGCC AGGAAGTGGC CTACGAAACC
     5341 ACGCATGCTG CCGGCACCGT GATCGTCGAT ACACCCGCGC GGCGCGCCTA TTACGTCCTC
     5401 GGCGGCGGCA GGGCGATGCG TTATGGCGTC GGTGTCGGCC GCGAGGGGCT GGCCTTTGCC
     5461 GGCAACGCCT ATATCGGCCG CAAGGCCGAG TGGCCGAGCT GGACGCCCAC CGAAAACATG
     5521 CAGCGCCGCG AAGAGCGCTA TCGCAAGCTC GCCGGCGGCA TGCCGGGCGG CCCGAACAAC
     5581 CCGCTCGGTG CGCGGGCGAT GTATCTCTTT CGTGGCGGCA ACGACACGCA TTTTCGCATC
     5641 CACGGCACCA ACCAGCCGCA ATCGATTGGT CTTGCCATGT CGAGCGGCTG TGTCCGCATG
     5701 ATGAACCACG ATGTGATTGA CCTCTATAGC CGCGTCGAAG TCGGCGCCAG GGTCGTCGTC
     5761 ATCCAGGCCG GATCCTAACT GACTAGCTCG AGCACCACCA CCACCACCAC TGAGATCCGG
     5821 CTGCTAACAA AGCCCGAAAG GAAGCTGAGT TGGCTGCTGC C
//
