# Supplementary material for: Rhizobial enzyme reveals pH-driven catalytic switching and ʟ-amino acid incorporation by ʟ,ᴅ-transpeptidases
Source: bioRxiv preprint, doi:10.64898/2026.06.30.735398, version 1 (2026-07-01)
Supplement: File S5. Plasmid Sequences [file 735398_file06.zip › File S5. Plasmid Sequences/LDTs in pET-28a(+)/Ldt7.gb]

LOCUS       pET-28a(+)_—_GH25_SH3_[ 6539 bp ds-DNA     circular     31-OCT-2025
DEFINITION  .
FEATURES             Location/Qualifiers
     CDS             1..8
                     /label="SET1 (fragment)"
                     /ApEinfo_revcolor="#84b0dc"
                     /ApEinfo_fwdcolor="#84b0dc"
                     /note="pLannotate"
                     /database="snapgene"
                     /identity="100.0"
                     /match_length="39.7"
                     /fragment="True"
                     /other="CDS"
                     /description="solubility-enhancement tag derived from T7phage gene 10B"
                     /translation="TA"
     terminator      16..20
                     /label="T7 terminator"
                     /ApEinfo_revcolor="#c6c9d1"
                     /ApEinfo_fwdcolor="#c6c9d1"
                     /note="note: transcription terminator for bacteriophage T7RNA polymerase"
     terminator      16..63
                     /label="T7 terminator"
                     /ApEinfo_revcolor="#c7b0e3"
                     /ApEinfo_fwdcolor="#c7b0e3"
                     /note="pLannotate"
                     /database="snapgene"
                     /identity="100.0"
                     /match_length="100.0"
                     /fragment="False"
                     /other="terminator"
                     /description="transcription terminator for bacteriophage T7RNA polymerase"
     rep_origin      100..528
                     /label="f1 ori"
                     /ApEinfo_revcolor="#84b0dc"
                     /ApEinfo_fwdcolor="#84b0dc"
                     /note="pLannotate"
                     /database="snapgene"
                     /identity="100.0"
                     /match_length="100.0"
                     /fragment="False"
                     /other="rep_origin"
                     /description="f1 bacteriophage origin of replication; arrowindicates direction of (+) strand synthesis "
     promoter        581..638
                     /label="AmpR promoter (fragment)"
                     /ApEinfo_revcolor="#84b0dc"
                     /ApEinfo_fwdcolor="#84b0dc"
                     /note="pLannotate"
                     /database="snapgene"
                     /identity="100.0"
                     /match_length="56.3"
                     /fragment="True"
                     /other="promoter"
                     /description="bla"
     CDS             complement(647..1462)
                     /label="KanR"
                     /ApEinfo_revcolor="#84b0dc"
                     /ApEinfo_fwdcolor="#84b0dc"
                     /note="pLannotate"
                     /database="snapgene"
                     /identity="99.8"
                     /match_length="100.0"
                     /fragment="False"
                     /other="CDS"
                     /description="aminoglycoside phosphotransferase;aph(3')-Ia; confers resistance to kanamycin in bacteria orG418 (Geneticin®) in eukaryotes"
                     /translation="MSHIQRETSCSRPRLNSNMDADLYGYKWARDNVGQSGATIYRLYGKPDAPELFLKHGKGSVANDVTDEMVRLNWLTEFMPLPTIKHFIRTPDDAWLLTTAIPGKTAFQVLEEYPDSGENIVDALAVFLRRLHSIPVCNCPFNSDRVFRLAQAQSRMNNGLVDASDFDDERNGWPVEQVWKEMHKLLPFSPDSVVTHGDFSLDNLIFDEGKLIGCIDVGRVGIADRYQDLAILWNCLGEFSPSLQKRLFQKYGIDNPDMNKLQFHLMLDEFF*"
     rep_origin      1584..2172
                     /label="ori"
                     /ApEinfo_revcolor="#f8d3a9"
                     /ApEinfo_fwdcolor="#f8d3a9"
                     /note="pLannotate"
                     /database="snapgene"
                     /identity="100.0"
                     /match_length="100.0"
                     /fragment="False"
                     /other="rep_origin"
                     /description="high-copy-number ColE1/pMB1/pBR322/pUC originof replication "
     repeat_region   2332..2343
                     /label="AAV2 ITR (fragment)"
                     /ApEinfo_revcolor="#c6c9d1"
                     /ApEinfo_fwdcolor="#c6c9d1"
                     /note="pLannotate"
                     /database="itrs"
                     /identity="100.0"
                     /match_length="8.3"
                     /fragment="True"
                     /other="repeat_region"
                     /description="AAV2 ITR Flip"
     misc_feature    complement(2358..2497)
                     /label="bom"
                     /ApEinfo_revcolor="#ffef86"
                     /ApEinfo_fwdcolor="#ffef86"
                     /note="pLannotate"
                     /database="snapgene"
                     /identity="99.3"
                     /match_length="100.0"
                     /fragment="False"
                     /other="misc_feature"
                     /description="basis of mobility region from pBR322"
     CDS             complement(2599..2790)
                     /label="rop"
                     /ApEinfo_revcolor="#84b0dc"
                     /ApEinfo_fwdcolor="#84b0dc"
                     /note="pLannotate"
                     /database="snapgene"
                     /identity="100.0"
                     /match_length="100.0"
                     /fragment="False"
                     /other="CDS"
                     /description="Rop protein, which maintains plasmids at lowcopy number; rop"
                     /translation="VTKQEKTALNMARFIRSQTLTLLEKLNELDADEQADICESLHDHADELYRSCLARFGDDGENL*"
     CDS             2807..3187
                     /label="YPB1_ECOLX"
                     /ApEinfo_revcolor="#84b0dc"
                     /ApEinfo_fwdcolor="#84b0dc"
                     /note="pLannotate"
                     /database="swissprot"
                     /identity="99.2"
                     /match_length="96.2"
                     /fragment="False"
                     /other="CDS"
                     /description="Protein predicted: Swiss-Prot proteinexistence level 4. From Escherichia coli."
                     /translation="GGFLFMGVMIPMKRERMLTIRVTDDEHARLLERCEGKQLAVWMRRDQRKITQGQCQRFVNTDVGVPQGSQQHPAMQIRNIMVQGADFRVSRLYETRKPKTIHVVAQVADVLQQQSLHVRSRIGDSFC"
     CDS             complement(3259..3550)
                     /label="TcR (fragment)"
                     /ApEinfo_revcolor="#84b0dc"
                     /ApEinfo_fwdcolor="#84b0dc"
                     /note="pLannotate"
                     /database="snapgene"
                     /identity="100.0"
                     /match_length="24.5"
                     /fragment="True"
                     /other="CDS"
                     /description="tetracycline efflux protein; tet; confersresistance to tetracycline"
                     /translation="STDALESLQPSQLLPVGAGHDYRRRTYDCLLYHATRRTGAGSALGHFRRGPLSLERDDDRPVACGIRNLARPRSSLRHWSRHQTFRREAGHYRRHGG"
     protein_bind    complement(3565..3586)
                     /label="CAP binding site"
                     /ApEinfo_revcolor="#c7b0e3"
                     /ApEinfo_fwdcolor="#c7b0e3"
                     /note="pLannotate"
                     /database="snapgene"
                     /identity="95.5"
                     /match_length="100.0"
                     /fragment="False"
                     /other="protein_bind"
                     /description="CAP binding activates transcription in thepresence of cAMP. E. coli catabolite activator protein"
     CDS             complement(3599..4681)
                     /label="lacI"
                     /ApEinfo_revcolor="#84b0dc"
                     /ApEinfo_fwdcolor="#84b0dc"
                     /note="pLannotate"
                     /database="snapgene"
                     /identity="99.9"
                     /match_length="100.0"
                     /fragment="False"
                     /other="CDS"
                     /description="lac repressor; lacI; The lac repressor bindsto the lac operator to inhibit transcription in E. coli.This inhibition can be relieved by adding lactose orisopropyl-β-D-thiogalactopyranoside (IPTG)."
                     /translation="VKPVTLYDVAEYAGVSYQTVSRVVNQASHVSAKTREKVEAAMAELNYIPNRVAQQLAGKQSLLIGVATSSLALHAPSQIVAAIKSRADQLGASVVVSMVERSGVEACKAAVHNLLAQRVSGLIINYPLDDQDAIAVEAACTNVPALFLDVSDQTPINSIIFSHEDGTRLGVEHLVALGHQQIALLAGPLSSVSARLRLAGWHKYLTRNQIQPIAEREGDWSAMSGFQQTMQMLNEGIVPTAMLVANDQMALGAMRAITESGLRVGADISVVGYDDTEDSSCYIPPLTTIKQDFRLLGQTSVDRLLQLSQGQAVKGNQLLPVSLVKRKTTLAPNTQTASPRALADSLMQLARQVSRLESGQ*"
     promoter        complement(4682..4759)
                     /label="lacI promoter"
                     /ApEinfo_revcolor="#9eafd2"
                     /ApEinfo_fwdcolor="#9eafd2"
                     /note="pLannotate"
                     /database="snapgene"
                     /identity="100.0"
                     /match_length="100.0"
                     /fragment="False"
                     /other="promoter"
                     /description="lacI"
     CDS             complement(4767..5046)
                     /label="TcR (fragment)"
                     /ApEinfo_revcolor="#84b0dc"
                     /ApEinfo_fwdcolor="#84b0dc"
                     /note="pLannotate"
                     /database="snapgene"
                     /identity="100.0"
                     /match_length="23.5"
                     /fragment="True"
                     /other="CDS"
                     /description="tetracycline efflux protein; tet; confersresistance to tetracycline"
                     /translation="DPLRRTHRGRHHRRHRCGCWRLYRRHHRWGRSGSPLRAHERLFRRGYGGRPRGRGTVGRHLLACTIPCGGGAQRPQPTTGLLPNAGVA*GRAS"
     promoter        5068..5086
                     /label="T7 promoter"
                     /ApEinfo_revcolor="#b7e6d7"
                     /ApEinfo_fwdcolor="#b7e6d7"
                     /note="pLannotate"
                     /database="snapgene"
                     /identity="100.0"
                     /match_length="100.0"
                     /fragment="False"
                     /other="promoter"
                     /description="promoter for bacteriophage T7 RNA polymerase"
     promoter        5068..5086
                     /label="T7 promoter"
                     /ApEinfo_revcolor="#c6c9d1"
                     /ApEinfo_fwdcolor="#c6c9d1"
                     /note="note: promoter for bacteriophage T7 RNA polymerase"
     protein_bind    5087..5087
                     /label="lac operator"
                     /ApEinfo_revcolor="#c6c9d1"
                     /ApEinfo_fwdcolor="#c6c9d1"
                     /note="pLannotate"
                     /database="snapgene"
                     /identity="100.0"
                     /match_length="100.0"
                     /fragment="False"
                     /other="protein_bind"
                     /description="The lac repressor binds to the lac operatorto inhibit transcription in E. coli. This inhibition can berelieved by adding lactose orisopropyl-β-D-thiogalactopyranoside (IPTG). lac repressorencoded by lacI"
     protein_bind    5087..5111
                     /label="lac operator"
                     /ApEinfo_revcolor="#75c6a9"
                     /ApEinfo_fwdcolor="#75c6a9"
                     /note="bound_moiety: lac repressor encoded by lacI note:The lac repressor binds to the lac operator to inhibit transcription in E. coli. This inhibition can be relievedby adding lactose or isopropyl-β-D-thiogalactopyranoside(IPTG)."
     RBS             5126..5148
                     /label="RBS"
                     /ApEinfo_revcolor="#b4abac"
                     /ApEinfo_fwdcolor="#b4abac"
                     /note="note: efficient ribosome binding site frombacteriophage T7 gene 10 (Olins and Rangwala, 1989)"
     primer          5128..5184
                     /label="Ldt7_fwd"
                     /ApEinfo_revcolor="#d6b295"
                     /ApEinfo_fwdcolor="#d6b295"
                     /note="sequence:TGTTTAACTTTAAGAAGGAGATATACCATGtcgaagaaaaacggaattgaagctctc"
     gene            5155..6453
                     /label="RL1618A"
                     /ApEinfo_revcolor="#75c6a9"
                     /ApEinfo_fwdcolor="#75c6a9"
     source          5155..6453
                     /label="biovar: viciae 3841"
                     /ApEinfo_revcolor="#d6b295"
                     /ApEinfo_fwdcolor="#d6b295"
                     /mol_type="genomic DNA"
                     /db_xref="taxon:216596"
                     /country="United Kingdom"
                     /organism="Rhizobium leguminosarum bv. viciae 3841"
                     /strain=3841
     CDS             5155..6456
                     /label="Ldt7"
                     /ApEinfo_revcolor="#84b0dc"
                     /ApEinfo_fwdcolor="#84b0dc"
                     /transl_table=11
                     /translation="MSKKNGIEALSRRAFLASAATVGASALAAPAFAQSALDTLINAPRRGNWDDQFDAKAASRTATAMVSNTPILGPQSVASAQQAIMQYQQIAAAGGWPEVNPGDQRLQLGVSSPSVQALRQRLAITGDLPREAGLSNAFDSYVDGAVKRFQARHGLPADGVLGEFTLKAMNIPADVRLQQLNTNVVRLQTFPEDLGRRHLMVNIPAAYVEAVEDGSVATRHTAVVGRLSRPTHLVNSKIYEVILNPYWTAPRSIVEKDIMPLMRKDPTYLEKNAIRLLDGKGNEVAPETVDWNGEAPNLMFRQDPGKINAMASTKINFYNKNGEYMHDTPQQGLFNKLMRFESSGCVRVQNVRDLTNWLLRETPGWSRQQMEQVIATGVNTPIKLAAEVPVYFVYISAWGMPDGIVQFRDDIYQMDGNAELALDTTAGMEQPVQ*"
     primer          complement(6433..6483)
                     /label="Ldt7_rev"
                     /ApEinfo_revcolor="#f8d3a9"
                     /ApEinfo_fwdcolor="#f8d3a9"
                     /note="sequence:GGTGGTGGTGGTGCTCGAGCTAGTCAGTTActggaccggctgttccattcc"
ORIGIN
        1 ACCGCTGAGC AATAACTAGC ataacccctt ggggcctcta aacgggtctt gaggggtttt
       61 ttgctgaaag gaggaactat atccggattg gcgaatgggn nnnnnnnnnn nnnnnnnnnn
      121 nnnnnnnnnn nnnnnnnnnn nnnnnnnnnn nnnnnnnnnn nnnnnnnnnn nnnnnnnnnn
      181 nnnnnnnnnn nnnnnnnnnn nnnnnnnnnn nnnnnnnnnn nnncnnnnnn nnnnnnnnnn
      241 nnnnnnnnnn nnnnnnnnnn nnnnnnnnnn nnnnnnnnnn nnnnnnnnnn nnnnnnnnnn
      301 nnnnnnnnnn nnnnnannnn nnnnnnnnnn nnnnnnnnnn nnnnnnnnnn nnnnnnnnnn
      361 nnnnnccttt gacgttggag tccacgttct ttaatagtgg actcttgttc caaactggaa
      421 caacactcaa ccctatctcg gtctattctt ttgatttata agggattttg ccgatttcgg
      481 cctattggtt aaaaaatgag ctgatttaac aaaaatttaa cgcgaatttt aacaaaatat
      541 taacgcttac aatttaggtg gcacttttcg gggaaatgtg cgcggaaccc ctatttgttt
      601 atttttctaa atacattcaa atatgtatcc gctcatgaat taattcttag aaaaactcat
      661 cgagcatcaa atgaaactgc aatttattca tatcaggatt atcaatacca tatttttgaa
      721 aaagccgttt ctgtaatgaa ggagaaaact caccgaggca gttccatagg atggcaagat
      781 cctggtatcg gtctgcgatt ccgactcgtc caacatcaat acaacctatt aatttcccct
      841 cgtcaaaaat aaggttatca agtgagaaat caccatgagt gacgactgaa tccggtgaga
      901 atggcaaaag tttatgcatt tctttccaga cttgttcaac aggccagcca ttacgctcgt
      961 catcaaaatc actcgcatca accaaaccgt tattcattcg tgattgcgcc tgagcgagac
     1021 gaaatacgcg atcgctgtta aaaggacaat tacaaacagg aatcgaatgc aaccggcgca
     1081 ggaacactgc cagcgcatca acaatatttt cacctgaatc aggatattct tctaatacct
     1141 ggaatgctgt tttcccgggg atcgcagtgg tgagtaacca tgcatcatca ggagtacgga
     1201 taaaatgctt gatggtcgga agaggcataa attccgtcag ccagtttagt ctgaccatct
     1261 catctgtaac atcattggca acgctacctt tgccatgttt cagaaacaac tctggcgcat
     1321 cgggcttccc atacaatcga tagattgtcg cacctgattg cccgacatta tcgcgagccc
     1381 atttataccc atataaatca gcatccatgt tggaatttaa tcgcggccta gagcaagacg
     1441 tttcccgttg aatatggctc ataacacccc ttgtattact gtttatgtaa gcagacagtt
     1501 ttattgttca tgaccaaaat cccttaacgt gagttttcgt tccactgagc gtcagacccc
     1561 gtagaaaaga tcaaaggatc ttcttgagat cctttttttc tgcgcgtaat ctgctgcttg
     1621 caaacaaaaa aaccaccgct accagcggtg gtttgtttgc cggatcaaga gctaccaact
     1681 ctttttccga aggtaactgg cttcagcaga gcgcagatac caaatactgt ccttctagtg
     1741 tagccgtagt taggccacca cttcaagaac tctgtagcac cgcctacata cctcgctctg
     1801 ctaatcctgt taccagtggc tgctgccagt ggcgataagt cgtgtcttac cgggttggac
     1861 tcaagacgat agttaccgga taaggcgcag cggtcgggct gaacgggggg ttcgtgcaca
     1921 cagcccagct tggagcgaac gacctacacc gaactgagat acctacagcg tgagctatga
     1981 gaaagcgcca cgcttcccga agggagaaag gcggacaggt atccggtaag cggcagggtc
     2041 ggaacaggag agcgcacgag ggagcttcca gggggaaacg cctggtatct ttatagtcct
     2101 gtcgggtttc gccacctctg acttgagcgt cgatttttgt gatgctcgtc aggggggcgg
     2161 agcctatgga aaaacgccag caacgcggcc tttttacggt tcctggcctt ttgctggcct
     2221 tttgctcaca tgttctttcc tgcgttatcc cctgattctg tggataaccg tattaccgcc
     2281 tttgagtgag ctgataccgc tcgccgcagc cgaacgaccg agcgcagcga gtcagtgagc
     2341 gaggaagcgg aagagcgcct gatgcggtat tttctcctta cgcatctgtg cggtatttca
     2401 caccgcaatg gtgcactctc agtacaatct gctctgatgc cgcatagtta agccagtata
     2461 cactccgcta tcgctacgtg actgggtcat ggctgcgccc cgacacccgc caacacccgc
     2521 tgacgcgccc tgacgggctt gtctgctccc ggcatccgct tacagacaag ctgtgaccgt
     2581 ctccgggagc tgcatgtgtc agaggttttc accgtcatca ccgaaacgcg cgaggcagct
     2641 gcggtaaagc tcatcagcgt ggtcgtgaag cgattcacag atgtctgcct gttcatccgc
     2701 gtccagctcg ttgagtttct ccagaagcgt taatgtctgg cttctgataa agcgggccat
     2761 gttaagggcg gttttttcct gtttggtcac tgatgcctcc gtgtaagggg gatttctgtt
     2821 catgggggta atgataccga tgaaacgaga gaggatgctc acgatacggg ttactgatga
     2881 tgaacatgcc cggttactgg aacgttgtga gggtaaacaa ctggcggtat ggatgcggcg
     2941 ggaccagaga aaaatcactc agggtcaatg ccagcgcttc gttaatacag atgtaggtgt
     3001 tccacagggt agccagcagc atcctgcgat gcagatccgg aacataatgg tgcagggcgc
     3061 tgacttccgc gtttccagac tttacgaaac acggaaaccg aagaccattc atgttgttgc
     3121 tcaggtcgca gacgttttgc agcagcagtc gcttcacgtt cgctcgcgta tcggtgattc
     3181 attctgctaa ccagtaaggc aaccccgcca gcctagccgg gtcctcaacg acaggagcac
     3241 gatcatgcgc acccgtgggg ccgccatgcc ggcgataatg gcctgcttct cgccgaaacg
     3301 tttggtggcg ggaccagtga cgaaggcttg agcgagggcg tgcaagattc cgaataccgc
     3361 aagcgacagg ccgatcatcg tcgcgctcca gcgaaagcgg tcctcgccga aaatgaccca
     3421 gagcgctgcc ggcacctgtc ctacgagttg catgataaag aagacagtca taagtgcggc
     3481 gacgatagtc atgccccgcg cccaccggaa ggagctgact gggttgaagg ctctcaaggg
     3541 catcggtcga gatcccggtg cctaatgagt gagctaactt acattaattg cgttgcgctc
     3601 actgcccgct ttccagtcgg gaaacctgtc gtgccagctg cattaatgaa tcggccaacg
     3661 cgcggggaga ggcggtttgc gtattgggcg ccagggtggt ttttcttttc accagtgaga
     3721 cgggcaacag ctgattgccc ttcaccgcct ggccctgaga gagttgcagc aagcggtcca
     3781 cgctggtttg ccccagcagg cgaaaatcct gtttgatggt ggttaacggc gggatataac
     3841 atgagctgtc ttcggtatcg tcgtatccca ctaccgagat atccgcacca acgcgcagcc
     3901 cggactcggt aatggcgcgc attgcgccca gcgccatctg atcgttggca accagcatcg
     3961 cagtgggaac gatgccctca ttcagcattt gcatggtttg ttgaaaaccg gacatggcac
     4021 tccagtcgcc ttcccgttcc gctatcggct gaatttgatt gcgagtgaga tatttatgcc
     4081 agccagccag acgcagacgc gccgagacag aacttaatgg gcccgctaac agcgcgattt
     4141 gctggtgacc caatgcgacc agatgctcca cgcccagtcg cgtaccgtct tcatgggaga
     4201 aaataatact gttgatgggt gtctggtcag agacatcaag aaataacgcc ggaacattag
     4261 tgcaggcagc ttccacagca atggcatcct ggtcatccag cggatagtta atgatcagcc
     4321 cactgacgcg ttgcgcgaga agattgtgca ccgccgcttt acaggcttcg acgccgcttc
     4381 gttctaccat cgacaccacc acgctggcac ccagttgatc ggcgcgagat ttaatcgccg
     4441 cgacaatttg cgacggcgcg tgcagggcca gactggaggt ggcaacgcca atcagcaacg
     4501 actgtttgcc cgccagttgt tgtgccacgc ggttgggaat gtaattcagc tccgccatcg
     4561 ccgcttccac tttttcccgc gttttcgcag aaacgtggct ggcctggttc accacgcggg
     4621 aaacggtctg ataagagaca ccggcatact ctgcgacatc gtataacgtt actggtttca
     4681 cattcaccac cctgaattga ctctcttccg ggcgctatca tgccataccg cgaaaggttt
     4741 tgcgccattc gatggtgtcc gggatctcga cgctctccct tatgcgactc ctgcattagg
     4801 aagcagccca gtagtaggtt gaggccgttg agcaccgccg ccgcaaggaa tggtgcatgc
     4861 aaggagatgg cgcccaacag tcccccggcc acggggcctg ccaccatacc cacgccgaaa
     4921 caagcgctca tgagcccgaa gtggcgagcc cgatcttccc catcggtgat gtcggcgata
     4981 taggcgccag caaccgcacc tgtggcgccg gtgatgccgg ccacgatgcg tccggcgtag
     5041 aggatcgaga tctcgatccc gcgaaatTAA TACGACTCAC TATAGGGGAA TTGTGAGCGG
     5101 ATAACAATTC CCCTCTAGAA ATAATTTTGT TTAACTTTAA GAAGGAGATA TACCATGTCG
     5161 AAGAAAAACG GAATTGAAGC TCTCTCGCGC CGCGCCTTCC TTGCGTCCGC GGCAACGGTT
     5221 GGCGCCAGCG CGCTTGCCGC GCCGGCATTC GCGCAATCGG CGCTCGATAC GCTGATCAAT
     5281 GCGCCGCGCC GCGGCAACTG GGACGACCAG TTCGACGCCA AGGCGGCGTC GCGCACGGCG
     5341 ACCGCCATGG TTTCCAACAC GCCGATCCTC GGGCCTCAAT CGGTTGCGAG CGCCCAGCAG
     5401 GCAATCATGC AGTATCAGCA GATCGCCGCA GCCGGCGGCT GGCCTGAGGT CAACCCCGGT
     5461 GACCAGCGCC TGCAGCTCGG CGTCAGCTCT CCTTCCGTCC AGGCGCTGCG CCAGCGCCTT
     5521 GCGATCACCG GCGATCTGCC GCGCGAAGCC GGCCTGTCCA ACGCCTTCGA TTCTTATGTC
     5581 GATGGCGCCG TCAAGCGTTT CCAGGCGCGT CATGGCCTGC CGGCCGATGG CGTTCTCGGC
     5641 GAATTCACGC TGAAGGCGAT GAATATCCCC GCCGATGTCC GCCTGCAGCA GCTGAACACC
     5701 AATGTCGTCC GTCTGCAGAC CTTCCCTGAA GACTTGGGCC GCCGTCACCT GATGGTCAAC
     5761 ATCCCGGCCG CCTATGTGGA GGCTGTTGAA GACGGCAGCG TCGCGACGCG CCACACAGCG
     5821 GTTGTCGGCC GTCTCAGCCG CCCGACGCAT CTCGTCAATT CGAAGATTTA CGAGGTCATC
     5881 CTCAATCCTT ATTGGACTGC GCCGCGCTCG ATCGTCGAGA AAGACATCAT GCCGCTGATG
     5941 CGCAAGGATC CGACCTATCT CGAAAAGAAT GCCATTCGTC TGCTCGACGG CAAGGGCAAT
     6001 GAAGTCGCCC CCGAGACCGT CGACTGGAAC GGCGAGGCGC CGAACCTGAT GTTCCGTCAG
     6061 GACCCCGGCA AGATCAACGC CATGGCGTCG ACGAAGATCA ACTTCTACAA CAAGAACGGC
     6121 GAGTATATGC ACGACACGCC GCAGCAGGGT CTGTTCAACA AGCTGATGCG CTTCGAATCG
     6181 TCGGGCTGCG TCCGCGTCCA GAACGTACGC GACCTGACGA ACTGGCTGCT GCGCGAGACT
     6241 CCCGGCTGGA GCCGCCAGCA GATGGAGCAG GTGATCGCAA CCGGCGTCAA CACGCCGATC
     6301 AAACTTGCCG CGGAAGTTCC GGTTTATTTC GTCTATATCT CTGCCTGGGG CATGCCCGAC
     6361 GGCATCGTCC AGTTCCGTGA CGACATCTAT CAGATGGACG GCAATGCCGA GCTGGCGCTC
     6421 GACACCACGG CGGGAATGGA ACAGCCGGTC CAGTAACTGA CTAGCTCGAG CACCACCACC
     6481 ACCACCACTG AGATCCGGCT GCTAACAAAG CCCGAAAGGA AGCTGAGTTG GCTGCTGCC
//
