# Supplementary material for: Rhizobial enzyme reveals pH-driven catalytic switching and ʟ-amino acid incorporation by ʟ,ᴅ-transpeptidases
Source: bioRxiv preprint, doi:10.64898/2026.06.30.735398, version 1 (2026-07-01)
Supplement: File S5. Plasmid Sequences [file 735398_file06.zip › File S5. Plasmid Sequences/LDTs in pET-28a(+)/Ldt8.gb]

LOCUS       pET-28a(+)_—_GH25_SH3_[ 6518 bp ds-DNA     circular     31-OCT-2025
DEFINITION  .
FEATURES             Location/Qualifiers
     CDS             1..8
                     /label="SET1 (fragment)"
                     /ApEinfo_revcolor="#84b0dc"
                     /ApEinfo_fwdcolor="#84b0dc"
                     /note="pLannotate"
                     /database="snapgene"
                     /identity="100.0"
                     /match_length="39.7"
                     /fragment="True"
                     /other="CDS"
                     /description="solubility-enhancement tag derived from T7phage gene 10B"
                     /translation="TA"
     terminator      16..20
                     /label="T7 terminator"
                     /ApEinfo_revcolor="#c6c9d1"
                     /ApEinfo_fwdcolor="#c6c9d1"
                     /note="note: transcription terminator for bacteriophage T7RNA polymerase"
     terminator      16..63
                     /label="T7 terminator"
                     /ApEinfo_revcolor="#c7b0e3"
                     /ApEinfo_fwdcolor="#c7b0e3"
                     /note="pLannotate"
                     /database="snapgene"
                     /identity="100.0"
                     /match_length="100.0"
                     /fragment="False"
                     /other="terminator"
                     /description="transcription terminator for bacteriophage T7RNA polymerase"
     rep_origin      100..528
                     /label="f1 ori"
                     /ApEinfo_revcolor="#84b0dc"
                     /ApEinfo_fwdcolor="#84b0dc"
                     /note="pLannotate"
                     /database="snapgene"
                     /identity="100.0"
                     /match_length="100.0"
                     /fragment="False"
                     /other="rep_origin"
                     /description="f1 bacteriophage origin of replication; arrowindicates direction of (+) strand synthesis "
     promoter        581..638
                     /label="AmpR promoter (fragment)"
                     /ApEinfo_revcolor="#84b0dc"
                     /ApEinfo_fwdcolor="#84b0dc"
                     /note="pLannotate"
                     /database="snapgene"
                     /identity="100.0"
                     /match_length="56.3"
                     /fragment="True"
                     /other="promoter"
                     /description="bla"
     CDS             complement(647..1462)
                     /label="KanR"
                     /ApEinfo_revcolor="#84b0dc"
                     /ApEinfo_fwdcolor="#84b0dc"
                     /note="pLannotate"
                     /database="snapgene"
                     /identity="99.8"
                     /match_length="100.0"
                     /fragment="False"
                     /other="CDS"
                     /description="aminoglycoside phosphotransferase;aph(3')-Ia; confers resistance to kanamycin in bacteria orG418 (Geneticin®) in eukaryotes"
                     /translation="MSHIQRETSCSRPRLNSNMDADLYGYKWARDNVGQSGATIYRLYGKPDAPELFLKHGKGSVANDVTDEMVRLNWLTEFMPLPTIKHFIRTPDDAWLLTTAIPGKTAFQVLEEYPDSGENIVDALAVFLRRLHSIPVCNCPFNSDRVFRLAQAQSRMNNGLVDASDFDDERNGWPVEQVWKEMHKLLPFSPDSVVTHGDFSLDNLIFDEGKLIGCIDVGRVGIADRYQDLAILWNCLGEFSPSLQKRLFQKYGIDNPDMNKLQFHLMLDEFF*"
     rep_origin      1584..2172
                     /label="ori"
                     /ApEinfo_revcolor="#f8d3a9"
                     /ApEinfo_fwdcolor="#f8d3a9"
                     /note="pLannotate"
                     /database="snapgene"
                     /identity="100.0"
                     /match_length="100.0"
                     /fragment="False"
                     /other="rep_origin"
                     /description="high-copy-number ColE1/pMB1/pBR322/pUC originof replication "
     repeat_region   2332..2343
                     /label="AAV2 ITR (fragment)"
                     /ApEinfo_revcolor="#c6c9d1"
                     /ApEinfo_fwdcolor="#c6c9d1"
                     /note="pLannotate"
                     /database="itrs"
                     /identity="100.0"
                     /match_length="8.3"
                     /fragment="True"
                     /other="repeat_region"
                     /description="AAV2 ITR Flip"
     misc_feature    complement(2358..2497)
                     /label="bom"
                     /ApEinfo_revcolor="#ffef86"
                     /ApEinfo_fwdcolor="#ffef86"
                     /note="pLannotate"
                     /database="snapgene"
                     /identity="99.3"
                     /match_length="100.0"
                     /fragment="False"
                     /other="misc_feature"
                     /description="basis of mobility region from pBR322"
     CDS             complement(2599..2790)
                     /label="rop"
                     /ApEinfo_revcolor="#84b0dc"
                     /ApEinfo_fwdcolor="#84b0dc"
                     /note="pLannotate"
                     /database="snapgene"
                     /identity="100.0"
                     /match_length="100.0"
                     /fragment="False"
                     /other="CDS"
                     /description="Rop protein, which maintains plasmids at lowcopy number; rop"
                     /translation="VTKQEKTALNMARFIRSQTLTLLEKLNELDADEQADICESLHDHADELYRSCLARFGDDGENL*"
     CDS             2807..3187
                     /label="YPB1_ECOLX"
                     /ApEinfo_revcolor="#84b0dc"
                     /ApEinfo_fwdcolor="#84b0dc"
                     /note="pLannotate"
                     /database="swissprot"
                     /identity="99.2"
                     /match_length="96.2"
                     /fragment="False"
                     /other="CDS"
                     /description="Protein predicted: Swiss-Prot proteinexistence level 4. From Escherichia coli."
                     /translation="GGFLFMGVMIPMKRERMLTIRVTDDEHARLLERCEGKQLAVWMRRDQRKITQGQCQRFVNTDVGVPQGSQQHPAMQIRNIMVQGADFRVSRLYETRKPKTIHVVAQVADVLQQQSLHVRSRIGDSFC"
     CDS             complement(3259..3550)
                     /label="TcR (fragment)"
                     /ApEinfo_revcolor="#84b0dc"
                     /ApEinfo_fwdcolor="#84b0dc"
                     /note="pLannotate"
                     /database="snapgene"
                     /identity="100.0"
                     /match_length="24.5"
                     /fragment="True"
                     /other="CDS"
                     /description="tetracycline efflux protein; tet; confersresistance to tetracycline"
                     /translation="STDALESLQPSQLLPVGAGHDYRRRTYDCLLYHATRRTGAGSALGHFRRGPLSLERDDDRPVACGIRNLARPRSSLRHWSRHQTFRREAGHYRRHGG"
     protein_bind    complement(3565..3586)
                     /label="CAP binding site"
                     /ApEinfo_revcolor="#c7b0e3"
                     /ApEinfo_fwdcolor="#c7b0e3"
                     /note="pLannotate"
                     /database="snapgene"
                     /identity="95.5"
                     /match_length="100.0"
                     /fragment="False"
                     /other="protein_bind"
                     /description="CAP binding activates transcription in thepresence of cAMP. E. coli catabolite activator protein"
     CDS             complement(3599..4681)
                     /label="lacI"
                     /ApEinfo_revcolor="#84b0dc"
                     /ApEinfo_fwdcolor="#84b0dc"
                     /note="pLannotate"
                     /database="snapgene"
                     /identity="99.9"
                     /match_length="100.0"
                     /fragment="False"
                     /other="CDS"
                     /description="lac repressor; lacI; The lac repressor bindsto the lac operator to inhibit transcription in E. coli.This inhibition can be relieved by adding lactose orisopropyl-β-D-thiogalactopyranoside (IPTG)."
                     /translation="VKPVTLYDVAEYAGVSYQTVSRVVNQASHVSAKTREKVEAAMAELNYIPNRVAQQLAGKQSLLIGVATSSLALHAPSQIVAAIKSRADQLGASVVVSMVERSGVEACKAAVHNLLAQRVSGLIINYPLDDQDAIAVEAACTNVPALFLDVSDQTPINSIIFSHEDGTRLGVEHLVALGHQQIALLAGPLSSVSARLRLAGWHKYLTRNQIQPIAEREGDWSAMSGFQQTMQMLNEGIVPTAMLVANDQMALGAMRAITESGLRVGADISVVGYDDTEDSSCYIPPLTTIKQDFRLLGQTSVDRLLQLSQGQAVKGNQLLPVSLVKRKTTLAPNTQTASPRALADSLMQLARQVSRLESGQ*"
     promoter        complement(4682..4759)
                     /label="lacI promoter"
                     /ApEinfo_revcolor="#9eafd2"
                     /ApEinfo_fwdcolor="#9eafd2"
                     /note="pLannotate"
                     /database="snapgene"
                     /identity="100.0"
                     /match_length="100.0"
                     /fragment="False"
                     /other="promoter"
                     /description="lacI"
     CDS             complement(4767..5046)
                     /label="TcR (fragment)"
                     /ApEinfo_revcolor="#84b0dc"
                     /ApEinfo_fwdcolor="#84b0dc"
                     /note="pLannotate"
                     /database="snapgene"
                     /identity="100.0"
                     /match_length="23.5"
                     /fragment="True"
                     /other="CDS"
                     /description="tetracycline efflux protein; tet; confersresistance to tetracycline"
                     /translation="DPLRRTHRGRHHRRHRCGCWRLYRRHHRWGRSGSPLRAHERLFRRGYGGRPRGRGTVGRHLLACTIPCGGGAQRPQPTTGLLPNAGVA*GRAS"
     promoter        5068..5086
                     /label="T7 promoter"
                     /ApEinfo_revcolor="#c6c9d1"
                     /ApEinfo_fwdcolor="#c6c9d1"
                     /note="note: promoter for bacteriophage T7 RNA polymerase"
     promoter        5068..5086
                     /label="T7 promoter"
                     /ApEinfo_revcolor="#b7e6d7"
                     /ApEinfo_fwdcolor="#b7e6d7"
                     /note="pLannotate"
                     /database="snapgene"
                     /identity="100.0"
                     /match_length="100.0"
                     /fragment="False"
                     /other="promoter"
                     /description="promoter for bacteriophage T7 RNA polymerase"
     protein_bind    5087..5087
                     /label="lac operator"
                     /ApEinfo_revcolor="#c6c9d1"
                     /ApEinfo_fwdcolor="#c6c9d1"
                     /note="pLannotate"
                     /database="snapgene"
                     /identity="100.0"
                     /match_length="100.0"
                     /fragment="False"
                     /other="protein_bind"
                     /description="The lac repressor binds to the lac operatorto inhibit transcription in E. coli. This inhibition can berelieved by adding lactose orisopropyl-β-D-thiogalactopyranoside (IPTG). lac repressorencoded by lacI"
     protein_bind    5087..5111
                     /label="lac operator"
                     /ApEinfo_revcolor="#75c6a9"
                     /ApEinfo_fwdcolor="#75c6a9"
                     /note="bound_moiety: lac repressor encoded by lacI note:The lac repressor binds to the lac operator to inhibit transcription in E. coli. This inhibition can be relievedby adding lactose or isopropyl-β-D-thiogalactopyranoside(IPTG)."
     RBS             5126..5148
                     /label="RBS"
                     /ApEinfo_revcolor="#b4abac"
                     /ApEinfo_fwdcolor="#b4abac"
                     /note="note: efficient ribosome binding site frombacteriophage T7 gene 10 (Olins and Rangwala, 1989)"
     CDS             5155..6435
                     /label="Ldt8"
                     /ApEinfo_revcolor="#84b0dc"
                     /ApEinfo_fwdcolor="#84b0dc"
                     /transl_table=11
                     /translation="MGRMVGIMFSRLVFGLGLLSATALVHPALAADARTLQIIVSKDKQSLAVYDGTEVVATSKVSTGKDGHTTPSGIFSVLEKQKYHESNLYSNAPMPFMQRLTWSGIALHESNSVPRYPASHGCVRMPGAFAKMLYGMTDRGVPVIISDGELAPQPIEHPTLFHPDAPAMPLLSDVELRPSMPDSPEKPVQVAMNDTAAMPMPAAPPIAAPEPEPPSEPISMLVTRRTLRETVIDIQTLLNQLGFSAGNPDGLLGPSTVQAIKAFKTLRPMEFAADRSLVSDTLLREVYAAAGRGEPPNGVIMVRQAFKPLFEAPVTIADPGLALGTHFFTLHAVDAKAGTADWLGITLTNNLSRETMKRLGITNQESSIITGKPIARSLSRITIPDETRRKIDALIAPGSTLTISDTGLGRETGEGTDFITITRGGS*"
     gene            5161..6426
                     /label="RL1724"
                     /ApEinfo_revcolor="#faac61"
                     /ApEinfo_fwdcolor="#faac61"
     source          complement(5161..6426)
                     /label="biovar: viciae 3841"
                     /ApEinfo_revcolor="#d6b295"
                     /ApEinfo_fwdcolor="#d6b295"
                     /mol_type="genomic DNA"
                     /db_xref="taxon:216596"
                     /country="United Kingdom"
                     /organism="Rhizobium leguminosarum bv. viciae 3841"
                     /strain=3841
ORIGIN
        1 ACCGCTGAGC AATAACTAGC ataacccctt ggggcctcta aacgggtctt gaggggtttt
       61 ttgctgaaag gaggaactat atccggattg gcgaatgggn nnnnnnnnnn nnnnnnnnnn
      121 nnnnnnnnnn nnnnnnnnnn nnnnnnnnnn nnnnnnnnnn nnnnnnnnnn nnnnnnnnnn
      181 nnnnnnnnnn nnnnnnnnnn nnnnnnnnnn nnnnnnnnnn nnncnnnnnn nnnnnnnnnn
      241 nnnnnnnnnn nnnnnnnnnn nnnnnnnnnn nnnnnnnnnn nnnnnnnnnn nnnnnnnnnn
      301 nnnnnnnnnn nnnnnannnn nnnnnnnnnn nnnnnnnnnn nnnnnnnnnn nnnnnnnnnn
      361 nnnnnccttt gacgttggag tccacgttct ttaatagtgg actcttgttc caaactggaa
      421 caacactcaa ccctatctcg gtctattctt ttgatttata agggattttg ccgatttcgg
      481 cctattggtt aaaaaatgag ctgatttaac aaaaatttaa cgcgaatttt aacaaaatat
      541 taacgcttac aatttaggtg gcacttttcg gggaaatgtg cgcggaaccc ctatttgttt
      601 atttttctaa atacattcaa atatgtatcc gctcatgaat taattcttag aaaaactcat
      661 cgagcatcaa atgaaactgc aatttattca tatcaggatt atcaatacca tatttttgaa
      721 aaagccgttt ctgtaatgaa ggagaaaact caccgaggca gttccatagg atggcaagat
      781 cctggtatcg gtctgcgatt ccgactcgtc caacatcaat acaacctatt aatttcccct
      841 cgtcaaaaat aaggttatca agtgagaaat caccatgagt gacgactgaa tccggtgaga
      901 atggcaaaag tttatgcatt tctttccaga cttgttcaac aggccagcca ttacgctcgt
      961 catcaaaatc actcgcatca accaaaccgt tattcattcg tgattgcgcc tgagcgagac
     1021 gaaatacgcg atcgctgtta aaaggacaat tacaaacagg aatcgaatgc aaccggcgca
     1081 ggaacactgc cagcgcatca acaatatttt cacctgaatc aggatattct tctaatacct
     1141 ggaatgctgt tttcccgggg atcgcagtgg tgagtaacca tgcatcatca ggagtacgga
     1201 taaaatgctt gatggtcgga agaggcataa attccgtcag ccagtttagt ctgaccatct
     1261 catctgtaac atcattggca acgctacctt tgccatgttt cagaaacaac tctggcgcat
     1321 cgggcttccc atacaatcga tagattgtcg cacctgattg cccgacatta tcgcgagccc
     1381 atttataccc atataaatca gcatccatgt tggaatttaa tcgcggccta gagcaagacg
     1441 tttcccgttg aatatggctc ataacacccc ttgtattact gtttatgtaa gcagacagtt
     1501 ttattgttca tgaccaaaat cccttaacgt gagttttcgt tccactgagc gtcagacccc
     1561 gtagaaaaga tcaaaggatc ttcttgagat cctttttttc tgcgcgtaat ctgctgcttg
     1621 caaacaaaaa aaccaccgct accagcggtg gtttgtttgc cggatcaaga gctaccaact
     1681 ctttttccga aggtaactgg cttcagcaga gcgcagatac caaatactgt ccttctagtg
     1741 tagccgtagt taggccacca cttcaagaac tctgtagcac cgcctacata cctcgctctg
     1801 ctaatcctgt taccagtggc tgctgccagt ggcgataagt cgtgtcttac cgggttggac
     1861 tcaagacgat agttaccgga taaggcgcag cggtcgggct gaacgggggg ttcgtgcaca
     1921 cagcccagct tggagcgaac gacctacacc gaactgagat acctacagcg tgagctatga
     1981 gaaagcgcca cgcttcccga agggagaaag gcggacaggt atccggtaag cggcagggtc
     2041 ggaacaggag agcgcacgag ggagcttcca gggggaaacg cctggtatct ttatagtcct
     2101 gtcgggtttc gccacctctg acttgagcgt cgatttttgt gatgctcgtc aggggggcgg
     2161 agcctatgga aaaacgccag caacgcggcc tttttacggt tcctggcctt ttgctggcct
     2221 tttgctcaca tgttctttcc tgcgttatcc cctgattctg tggataaccg tattaccgcc
     2281 tttgagtgag ctgataccgc tcgccgcagc cgaacgaccg agcgcagcga gtcagtgagc
     2341 gaggaagcgg aagagcgcct gatgcggtat tttctcctta cgcatctgtg cggtatttca
     2401 caccgcaatg gtgcactctc agtacaatct gctctgatgc cgcatagtta agccagtata
     2461 cactccgcta tcgctacgtg actgggtcat ggctgcgccc cgacacccgc caacacccgc
     2521 tgacgcgccc tgacgggctt gtctgctccc ggcatccgct tacagacaag ctgtgaccgt
     2581 ctccgggagc tgcatgtgtc agaggttttc accgtcatca ccgaaacgcg cgaggcagct
     2641 gcggtaaagc tcatcagcgt ggtcgtgaag cgattcacag atgtctgcct gttcatccgc
     2701 gtccagctcg ttgagtttct ccagaagcgt taatgtctgg cttctgataa agcgggccat
     2761 gttaagggcg gttttttcct gtttggtcac tgatgcctcc gtgtaagggg gatttctgtt
     2821 catgggggta atgataccga tgaaacgaga gaggatgctc acgatacggg ttactgatga
     2881 tgaacatgcc cggttactgg aacgttgtga gggtaaacaa ctggcggtat ggatgcggcg
     2941 ggaccagaga aaaatcactc agggtcaatg ccagcgcttc gttaatacag atgtaggtgt
     3001 tccacagggt agccagcagc atcctgcgat gcagatccgg aacataatgg tgcagggcgc
     3061 tgacttccgc gtttccagac tttacgaaac acggaaaccg aagaccattc atgttgttgc
     3121 tcaggtcgca gacgttttgc agcagcagtc gcttcacgtt cgctcgcgta tcggtgattc
     3181 attctgctaa ccagtaaggc aaccccgcca gcctagccgg gtcctcaacg acaggagcac
     3241 gatcatgcgc acccgtgggg ccgccatgcc ggcgataatg gcctgcttct cgccgaaacg
     3301 tttggtggcg ggaccagtga cgaaggcttg agcgagggcg tgcaagattc cgaataccgc
     3361 aagcgacagg ccgatcatcg tcgcgctcca gcgaaagcgg tcctcgccga aaatgaccca
     3421 gagcgctgcc ggcacctgtc ctacgagttg catgataaag aagacagtca taagtgcggc
     3481 gacgatagtc atgccccgcg cccaccggaa ggagctgact gggttgaagg ctctcaaggg
     3541 catcggtcga gatcccggtg cctaatgagt gagctaactt acattaattg cgttgcgctc
     3601 actgcccgct ttccagtcgg gaaacctgtc gtgccagctg cattaatgaa tcggccaacg
     3661 cgcggggaga ggcggtttgc gtattgggcg ccagggtggt ttttcttttc accagtgaga
     3721 cgggcaacag ctgattgccc ttcaccgcct ggccctgaga gagttgcagc aagcggtcca
     3781 cgctggtttg ccccagcagg cgaaaatcct gtttgatggt ggttaacggc gggatataac
     3841 atgagctgtc ttcggtatcg tcgtatccca ctaccgagat atccgcacca acgcgcagcc
     3901 cggactcggt aatggcgcgc attgcgccca gcgccatctg atcgttggca accagcatcg
     3961 cagtgggaac gatgccctca ttcagcattt gcatggtttg ttgaaaaccg gacatggcac
     4021 tccagtcgcc ttcccgttcc gctatcggct gaatttgatt gcgagtgaga tatttatgcc
     4081 agccagccag acgcagacgc gccgagacag aacttaatgg gcccgctaac agcgcgattt
     4141 gctggtgacc caatgcgacc agatgctcca cgcccagtcg cgtaccgtct tcatgggaga
     4201 aaataatact gttgatgggt gtctggtcag agacatcaag aaataacgcc ggaacattag
     4261 tgcaggcagc ttccacagca atggcatcct ggtcatccag cggatagtta atgatcagcc
     4321 cactgacgcg ttgcgcgaga agattgtgca ccgccgcttt acaggcttcg acgccgcttc
     4381 gttctaccat cgacaccacc acgctggcac ccagttgatc ggcgcgagat ttaatcgccg
     4441 cgacaatttg cgacggcgcg tgcagggcca gactggaggt ggcaacgcca atcagcaacg
     4501 actgtttgcc cgccagttgt tgtgccacgc ggttgggaat gtaattcagc tccgccatcg
     4561 ccgcttccac tttttcccgc gttttcgcag aaacgtggct ggcctggttc accacgcggg
     4621 aaacggtctg ataagagaca ccggcatact ctgcgacatc gtataacgtt actggtttca
     4681 cattcaccac cctgaattga ctctcttccg ggcgctatca tgccataccg cgaaaggttt
     4741 tgcgccattc gatggtgtcc gggatctcga cgctctccct tatgcgactc ctgcattagg
     4801 aagcagccca gtagtaggtt gaggccgttg agcaccgccg ccgcaaggaa tggtgcatgc
     4861 aaggagatgg cgcccaacag tcccccggcc acggggcctg ccaccatacc cacgccgaaa
     4921 caagcgctca tgagcccgaa gtggcgagcc cgatcttccc catcggtgat gtcggcgata
     4981 taggcgccag caaccgcacc tgtggcgccg gtgatgccgg ccacgatgcg tccggcgtag
     5041 aggatcgaga tctcgatccc gcgaaatTAA TACGACTCAC TATAGGGGAA TTGTGAGCGG
     5101 ATAACAATTC CCCTCTAGAA ATAATTTTGT TTAACTTTAA GAAGGAGATA TACCATGGGC
     5161 CGTATGGTTG GTATCATGTT CTCGCGTCTC GTCTTCGGCC TCGGCTTGCT GTCGGCCACC
     5221 GCACTCGTGC ACCCCGCTCT TGCCGCGGAT GCGCGCACGC TGCAGATCAT CGTCTCGAAG
     5281 GACAAGCAGT CGCTTGCGGT CTATGATGGC ACCGAGGTCG TCGCGACCTC GAAGGTCTCG
     5341 ACCGGCAAGG ACGGCCACAC GACGCCGAGC GGCATCTTTT CGGTGCTGGA AAAGCAGAAA
     5401 TACCACGAAT CCAATCTCTA TTCCAACGCC CCGATGCCGT TCATGCAAAG GCTGACATGG
     5461 TCAGGCATCG CGCTCCATGA ATCGAATTCG GTGCCGCGTT ATCCGGCATC GCATGGCTGC
     5521 GTGCGTATGC CCGGCGCCTT CGCAAAAATG CTCTATGGGA TGACCGACCG CGGTGTACCC
     5581 GTCATTATCA GCGACGGTGA ACTGGCGCCG CAGCCGATCG AGCATCCGAC GCTTTTCCAT
     5641 CCGGACGCAC CGGCGATGCC GTTGCTGTCA GACGTCGAAC TGCGGCCCTC CATGCCCGAC
     5701 AGCCCCGAGA AGCCTGTGCA GGTGGCGATG AACGACACGG CTGCGATGCC GATGCCGGCA
     5761 GCACCGCCGA TTGCAGCGCC CGAACCCGAG CCTCCGTCCG AGCCGATCAG CATGCTCGTT
     5821 ACGCGCCGGA CCCTGCGCGA GACGGTGATC GACATCCAGA CCCTCCTCAA CCAGCTTGGC
     5881 TTTTCCGCCG GCAATCCGGA CGGCTTGCTC GGTCCGTCGA CCGTGCAGGC GATCAAGGCT
     5941 TTCAAGACAT TGCGGCCGAT GGAATTCGCC GCCGACAGGA GCCTGGTCTC CGACACACTC
     6001 CTCAGGGAAG TCTATGCCGC GGCTGGCAGA GGCGAGCCGC CGAACGGCGT CATCATGGTG
     6061 CGGCAGGCCT TCAAGCCCCT CTTCGAAGCG CCGGTGACGA TCGCCGATCC GGGACTGGCG
     6121 CTTGGCACGC ATTTCTTCAC GTTGCATGCC GTCGATGCAA AGGCCGGCAC GGCGGACTGG
     6181 CTCGGCATCA CGCTCACGAA CAATCTCTCC CGCGAGACGA TGAAGCGGCT CGGCATCACC
     6241 AATCAGGAAA GCTCGATCAT TACAGGCAAG CCGATCGCCC GTTCGCTCAG CCGGATTACC
     6301 ATCCCCGATG AGACCCGCCG CAAGATCGAC GCCCTCATCG CACCCGGCTC GACGCTGACG
     6361 ATCTCCGATA CAGGCCTCGG CCGGGAGACC GGAGAAGGCA CGGATTTCAT CACAATCACC
     6421 CGCGGGGGAT CCTAACTGAC TAGCTCGAGC ACCACCACCA CCACCACTGA GATCCGGCTG
     6481 CTAACAAAGC CCGAAAGGAA GCTGAGTTGG CTGCTGCC
//
