# Supplementary material for: Rhizobial enzyme reveals pH-driven catalytic switching and ʟ-amino acid incorporation by ʟ,ᴅ-transpeptidases
Source: bioRxiv preprint, doi:10.64898/2026.06.30.735398, version 1 (2026-07-01)
Supplement: File S5. Plasmid Sequences [file 735398_file06.zip › File S5. Plasmid Sequences/LDTs in pET-28a(+)/Ldt9.gb]

LOCUS       pET-28a(+)_—_GH25_SH3_[ 6251 bp ds-DNA     circular     31-OCT-2025
DEFINITION  .
FEATURES             Location/Qualifiers
     CDS             1..8
                     /label="SET1 (fragment)"
                     /ApEinfo_revcolor="#84b0dc"
                     /ApEinfo_fwdcolor="#84b0dc"
                     /note="pLannotate"
                     /database="snapgene"
                     /identity="100.0"
                     /match_length="39.7"
                     /fragment="True"
                     /other="CDS"
                     /description="solubility-enhancement tag derived from T7phage gene 10B"
                     /translation="TA"
     terminator      16..20
                     /label="T7 terminator"
                     /ApEinfo_revcolor="#c6c9d1"
                     /ApEinfo_fwdcolor="#c6c9d1"
                     /note="note: transcription terminator for bacteriophage T7RNA polymerase"
     terminator      16..63
                     /label="T7 terminator"
                     /ApEinfo_revcolor="#c7b0e3"
                     /ApEinfo_fwdcolor="#c7b0e3"
                     /note="pLannotate"
                     /database="snapgene"
                     /identity="100.0"
                     /match_length="100.0"
                     /fragment="False"
                     /other="terminator"
                     /description="transcription terminator for bacteriophage T7RNA polymerase"
     rep_origin      100..528
                     /label="f1 ori"
                     /ApEinfo_revcolor="#84b0dc"
                     /ApEinfo_fwdcolor="#84b0dc"
                     /note="pLannotate"
                     /database="snapgene"
                     /identity="100.0"
                     /match_length="100.0"
                     /fragment="False"
                     /other="rep_origin"
                     /description="f1 bacteriophage origin of replication; arrowindicates direction of (+) strand synthesis "
     promoter        581..638
                     /label="AmpR promoter (fragment)"
                     /ApEinfo_revcolor="#84b0dc"
                     /ApEinfo_fwdcolor="#84b0dc"
                     /note="pLannotate"
                     /database="snapgene"
                     /identity="100.0"
                     /match_length="56.3"
                     /fragment="True"
                     /other="promoter"
                     /description="bla"
     CDS             complement(647..1462)
                     /label="KanR"
                     /ApEinfo_revcolor="#84b0dc"
                     /ApEinfo_fwdcolor="#84b0dc"
                     /note="pLannotate"
                     /database="snapgene"
                     /identity="99.8"
                     /match_length="100.0"
                     /fragment="False"
                     /other="CDS"
                     /description="aminoglycoside phosphotransferase;aph(3')-Ia; confers resistance to kanamycin in bacteria orG418 (Geneticin®) in eukaryotes"
                     /translation="MSHIQRETSCSRPRLNSNMDADLYGYKWARDNVGQSGATIYRLYGKPDAPELFLKHGKGSVANDVTDEMVRLNWLTEFMPLPTIKHFIRTPDDAWLLTTAIPGKTAFQVLEEYPDSGENIVDALAVFLRRLHSIPVCNCPFNSDRVFRLAQAQSRMNNGLVDASDFDDERNGWPVEQVWKEMHKLLPFSPDSVVTHGDFSLDNLIFDEGKLIGCIDVGRVGIADRYQDLAILWNCLGEFSPSLQKRLFQKYGIDNPDMNKLQFHLMLDEFF*"
     rep_origin      1584..2172
                     /label="ori"
                     /ApEinfo_revcolor="#f8d3a9"
                     /ApEinfo_fwdcolor="#f8d3a9"
                     /note="pLannotate"
                     /database="snapgene"
                     /identity="100.0"
                     /match_length="100.0"
                     /fragment="False"
                     /other="rep_origin"
                     /description="high-copy-number ColE1/pMB1/pBR322/pUC originof replication "
     repeat_region   2332..2343
                     /label="AAV2 ITR (fragment)"
                     /ApEinfo_revcolor="#c6c9d1"
                     /ApEinfo_fwdcolor="#c6c9d1"
                     /note="pLannotate"
                     /database="itrs"
                     /identity="100.0"
                     /match_length="8.3"
                     /fragment="True"
                     /other="repeat_region"
                     /description="AAV2 ITR Flip"
     misc_feature    complement(2358..2497)
                     /label="bom"
                     /ApEinfo_revcolor="#ffef86"
                     /ApEinfo_fwdcolor="#ffef86"
                     /note="pLannotate"
                     /database="snapgene"
                     /identity="99.3"
                     /match_length="100.0"
                     /fragment="False"
                     /other="misc_feature"
                     /description="basis of mobility region from pBR322"
     CDS             complement(2599..2790)
                     /label="rop"
                     /ApEinfo_revcolor="#84b0dc"
                     /ApEinfo_fwdcolor="#84b0dc"
                     /note="pLannotate"
                     /database="snapgene"
                     /identity="100.0"
                     /match_length="100.0"
                     /fragment="False"
                     /other="CDS"
                     /description="Rop protein, which maintains plasmids at lowcopy number; rop"
                     /translation="VTKQEKTALNMARFIRSQTLTLLEKLNELDADEQADICESLHDHADELYRSCLARFGDDGENL*"
     CDS             2807..3187
                     /label="YPB1_ECOLX"
                     /ApEinfo_revcolor="#84b0dc"
                     /ApEinfo_fwdcolor="#84b0dc"
                     /note="pLannotate"
                     /database="swissprot"
                     /identity="99.2"
                     /match_length="96.2"
                     /fragment="False"
                     /other="CDS"
                     /description="Protein predicted: Swiss-Prot proteinexistence level 4. From Escherichia coli."
                     /translation="GGFLFMGVMIPMKRERMLTIRVTDDEHARLLERCEGKQLAVWMRRDQRKITQGQCQRFVNTDVGVPQGSQQHPAMQIRNIMVQGADFRVSRLYETRKPKTIHVVAQVADVLQQQSLHVRSRIGDSFC"
     CDS             complement(3259..3550)
                     /label="TcR (fragment)"
                     /ApEinfo_revcolor="#84b0dc"
                     /ApEinfo_fwdcolor="#84b0dc"
                     /note="pLannotate"
                     /database="snapgene"
                     /identity="100.0"
                     /match_length="24.5"
                     /fragment="True"
                     /other="CDS"
                     /description="tetracycline efflux protein; tet; confersresistance to tetracycline"
                     /translation="STDALESLQPSQLLPVGAGHDYRRRTYDCLLYHATRRTGAGSALGHFRRGPLSLERDDDRPVACGIRNLARPRSSLRHWSRHQTFRREAGHYRRHGG"
     protein_bind    complement(3565..3586)
                     /label="CAP binding site"
                     /ApEinfo_revcolor="#c7b0e3"
                     /ApEinfo_fwdcolor="#c7b0e3"
                     /note="pLannotate"
                     /database="snapgene"
                     /identity="95.5"
                     /match_length="100.0"
                     /fragment="False"
                     /other="protein_bind"
                     /description="CAP binding activates transcription in thepresence of cAMP. E. coli catabolite activator protein"
     CDS             complement(3599..4681)
                     /label="lacI"
                     /ApEinfo_revcolor="#84b0dc"
                     /ApEinfo_fwdcolor="#84b0dc"
                     /note="pLannotate"
                     /database="snapgene"
                     /identity="99.9"
                     /match_length="100.0"
                     /fragment="False"
                     /other="CDS"
                     /description="lac repressor; lacI; The lac repressor bindsto the lac operator to inhibit transcription in E. coli.This inhibition can be relieved by adding lactose orisopropyl-β-D-thiogalactopyranoside (IPTG)."
                     /translation="VKPVTLYDVAEYAGVSYQTVSRVVNQASHVSAKTREKVEAAMAELNYIPNRVAQQLAGKQSLLIGVATSSLALHAPSQIVAAIKSRADQLGASVVVSMVERSGVEACKAAVHNLLAQRVSGLIINYPLDDQDAIAVEAACTNVPALFLDVSDQTPINSIIFSHEDGTRLGVEHLVALGHQQIALLAGPLSSVSARLRLAGWHKYLTRNQIQPIAEREGDWSAMSGFQQTMQMLNEGIVPTAMLVANDQMALGAMRAITESGLRVGADISVVGYDDTEDSSCYIPPLTTIKQDFRLLGQTSVDRLLQLSQGQAVKGNQLLPVSLVKRKTTLAPNTQTASPRALADSLMQLARQVSRLESGQ*"
     promoter        complement(4682..4759)
                     /label="lacI promoter"
                     /ApEinfo_revcolor="#9eafd2"
                     /ApEinfo_fwdcolor="#9eafd2"
                     /note="pLannotate"
                     /database="snapgene"
                     /identity="100.0"
                     /match_length="100.0"
                     /fragment="False"
                     /other="promoter"
                     /description="lacI"
     CDS             complement(4767..5046)
                     /label="TcR (fragment)"
                     /ApEinfo_revcolor="#84b0dc"
                     /ApEinfo_fwdcolor="#84b0dc"
                     /note="pLannotate"
                     /database="snapgene"
                     /identity="100.0"
                     /match_length="23.5"
                     /fragment="True"
                     /other="CDS"
                     /description="tetracycline efflux protein; tet; confersresistance to tetracycline"
                     /translation="DPLRRTHRGRHHRRHRCGCWRLYRRHHRWGRSGSPLRAHERLFRRGYGGRPRGRGTVGRHLLACTIPCGGGAQRPQPTTGLLPNAGVA*GRAS"
     promoter        5068..5086
                     /label="T7 promoter"
                     /ApEinfo_revcolor="#c6c9d1"
                     /ApEinfo_fwdcolor="#c6c9d1"
                     /note="note: promoter for bacteriophage T7 RNA polymerase"
     promoter        5068..5086
                     /label="T7 promoter"
                     /ApEinfo_revcolor="#b7e6d7"
                     /ApEinfo_fwdcolor="#b7e6d7"
                     /note="pLannotate"
                     /database="snapgene"
                     /identity="100.0"
                     /match_length="100.0"
                     /fragment="False"
                     /other="promoter"
                     /description="promoter for bacteriophage T7 RNA polymerase"
     protein_bind    5087..5087
                     /label="lac operator"
                     /ApEinfo_revcolor="#c6c9d1"
                     /ApEinfo_fwdcolor="#c6c9d1"
                     /note="pLannotate"
                     /database="snapgene"
                     /identity="100.0"
                     /match_length="100.0"
                     /fragment="False"
                     /other="protein_bind"
                     /description="The lac repressor binds to the lac operatorto inhibit transcription in E. coli. This inhibition can berelieved by adding lactose orisopropyl-β-D-thiogalactopyranoside (IPTG). lac repressorencoded by lacI"
     protein_bind    5087..5111
                     /label="lac operator"
                     /ApEinfo_revcolor="#75c6a9"
                     /ApEinfo_fwdcolor="#75c6a9"
                     /note="bound_moiety: lac repressor encoded by lacI note:The lac repressor binds to the lac operator to inhibit transcription in E. coli. This inhibition can be relievedby adding lactose or isopropyl-β-D-thiogalactopyranoside(IPTG)."
     RBS             5126..5148
                     /label="RBS"
                     /ApEinfo_revcolor="#b4abac"
                     /ApEinfo_fwdcolor="#b4abac"
                     /note="note: efficient ribosome binding site frombacteriophage T7 gene 10 (Olins and Rangwala, 1989)"
     primer          5128..5181
                     /label="Ldt9_fwd"
                     /ApEinfo_revcolor="#75c6a9"
                     /ApEinfo_fwdcolor="#75c6a9"
                     /note="sequence:TGTTTAACTTTAAGAAGGAGATATACCATGtcgtccatgaaaacagccctgacg"
     CDS             5155..6168
                     /label="Ldt9"
                     /ApEinfo_revcolor="#84b0dc"
                     /ApEinfo_fwdcolor="#84b0dc"
                     /transl_table=11
                     /translation="MSSMKTALTMSLLALAFSVGGAAARELRPEEINTASIASIGTEKPAPGDPDPAIVRLQVLLDRAGSSPGVIDGLSGENVDKAVAGFEAMNNLPVDGRLDPEVASRLEGNAPIVAPIVESYVVSAEDAAGLVDKIPEDYGEKAKMQSLGYTSVAEKLSERFHMGIDLVHALNPASQFAPGDTVWVVNPGPPRGGKVKRIEADRKTGQVLAYAADGSLLAVYPATIGSEDNPAPSGKHKVKGVARMPVYRYDPKRNFKQGKNDKVLTIPKGPNGPVGTVWIDLTEPTYGIHGTPEPKLIDKVGSHGCVRLTNWDAEELAAMVKPGVVVDFVTGSPAAPK*"
     gene            5158..6165
                     /label="RL1845"
                     /ApEinfo_revcolor="#85dae9"
                     /ApEinfo_fwdcolor="#85dae9"
     source          5158..6165
                     /label="biovar: viciae 3841"
                     /ApEinfo_revcolor="#d6b295"
                     /ApEinfo_fwdcolor="#d6b295"
                     /mol_type="genomic DNA"
                     /db_xref="taxon:216596"
                     /country="United Kingdom"
                     /organism="Rhizobium leguminosarum bv. viciae 3841"
                     /strain=3841
     primer          complement(6148..6195)
                     /label="Ldt9_rev"
                     /ApEinfo_revcolor="#b7e6d7"
                     /ApEinfo_fwdcolor="#b7e6d7"
                     /note="sequence:GGTGGTGGTGGTGCTCGAGCTAGTCAGTTActtcggggcggctggact"
ORIGIN
        1 ACCGCTGAGC AATAACTAGC ataacccctt ggggcctcta aacgggtctt gaggggtttt
       61 ttgctgaaag gaggaactat atccggattg gcgaatgggn nnnnnnnnnn nnnnnnnnnn
      121 nnnnnnnnnn nnnnnnnnnn nnnnnnnnnn nnnnnnnnnn nnnnnnnnnn nnnnnnnnnn
      181 nnnnnnnnnn nnnnnnnnnn nnnnnnnnnn nnnnnnnnnn nnncnnnnnn nnnnnnnnnn
      241 nnnnnnnnnn nnnnnnnnnn nnnnnnnnnn nnnnnnnnnn nnnnnnnnnn nnnnnnnnnn
      301 nnnnnnnnnn nnnnnannnn nnnnnnnnnn nnnnnnnnnn nnnnnnnnnn nnnnnnnnnn
      361 nnnnnccttt gacgttggag tccacgttct ttaatagtgg actcttgttc caaactggaa
      421 caacactcaa ccctatctcg gtctattctt ttgatttata agggattttg ccgatttcgg
      481 cctattggtt aaaaaatgag ctgatttaac aaaaatttaa cgcgaatttt aacaaaatat
      541 taacgcttac aatttaggtg gcacttttcg gggaaatgtg cgcggaaccc ctatttgttt
      601 atttttctaa atacattcaa atatgtatcc gctcatgaat taattcttag aaaaactcat
      661 cgagcatcaa atgaaactgc aatttattca tatcaggatt atcaatacca tatttttgaa
      721 aaagccgttt ctgtaatgaa ggagaaaact caccgaggca gttccatagg atggcaagat
      781 cctggtatcg gtctgcgatt ccgactcgtc caacatcaat acaacctatt aatttcccct
      841 cgtcaaaaat aaggttatca agtgagaaat caccatgagt gacgactgaa tccggtgaga
      901 atggcaaaag tttatgcatt tctttccaga cttgttcaac aggccagcca ttacgctcgt
      961 catcaaaatc actcgcatca accaaaccgt tattcattcg tgattgcgcc tgagcgagac
     1021 gaaatacgcg atcgctgtta aaaggacaat tacaaacagg aatcgaatgc aaccggcgca
     1081 ggaacactgc cagcgcatca acaatatttt cacctgaatc aggatattct tctaatacct
     1141 ggaatgctgt tttcccgggg atcgcagtgg tgagtaacca tgcatcatca ggagtacgga
     1201 taaaatgctt gatggtcgga agaggcataa attccgtcag ccagtttagt ctgaccatct
     1261 catctgtaac atcattggca acgctacctt tgccatgttt cagaaacaac tctggcgcat
     1321 cgggcttccc atacaatcga tagattgtcg cacctgattg cccgacatta tcgcgagccc
     1381 atttataccc atataaatca gcatccatgt tggaatttaa tcgcggccta gagcaagacg
     1441 tttcccgttg aatatggctc ataacacccc ttgtattact gtttatgtaa gcagacagtt
     1501 ttattgttca tgaccaaaat cccttaacgt gagttttcgt tccactgagc gtcagacccc
     1561 gtagaaaaga tcaaaggatc ttcttgagat cctttttttc tgcgcgtaat ctgctgcttg
     1621 caaacaaaaa aaccaccgct accagcggtg gtttgtttgc cggatcaaga gctaccaact
     1681 ctttttccga aggtaactgg cttcagcaga gcgcagatac caaatactgt ccttctagtg
     1741 tagccgtagt taggccacca cttcaagaac tctgtagcac cgcctacata cctcgctctg
     1801 ctaatcctgt taccagtggc tgctgccagt ggcgataagt cgtgtcttac cgggttggac
     1861 tcaagacgat agttaccgga taaggcgcag cggtcgggct gaacgggggg ttcgtgcaca
     1921 cagcccagct tggagcgaac gacctacacc gaactgagat acctacagcg tgagctatga
     1981 gaaagcgcca cgcttcccga agggagaaag gcggacaggt atccggtaag cggcagggtc
     2041 ggaacaggag agcgcacgag ggagcttcca gggggaaacg cctggtatct ttatagtcct
     2101 gtcgggtttc gccacctctg acttgagcgt cgatttttgt gatgctcgtc aggggggcgg
     2161 agcctatgga aaaacgccag caacgcggcc tttttacggt tcctggcctt ttgctggcct
     2221 tttgctcaca tgttctttcc tgcgttatcc cctgattctg tggataaccg tattaccgcc
     2281 tttgagtgag ctgataccgc tcgccgcagc cgaacgaccg agcgcagcga gtcagtgagc
     2341 gaggaagcgg aagagcgcct gatgcggtat tttctcctta cgcatctgtg cggtatttca
     2401 caccgcaatg gtgcactctc agtacaatct gctctgatgc cgcatagtta agccagtata
     2461 cactccgcta tcgctacgtg actgggtcat ggctgcgccc cgacacccgc caacacccgc
     2521 tgacgcgccc tgacgggctt gtctgctccc ggcatccgct tacagacaag ctgtgaccgt
     2581 ctccgggagc tgcatgtgtc agaggttttc accgtcatca ccgaaacgcg cgaggcagct
     2641 gcggtaaagc tcatcagcgt ggtcgtgaag cgattcacag atgtctgcct gttcatccgc
     2701 gtccagctcg ttgagtttct ccagaagcgt taatgtctgg cttctgataa agcgggccat
     2761 gttaagggcg gttttttcct gtttggtcac tgatgcctcc gtgtaagggg gatttctgtt
     2821 catgggggta atgataccga tgaaacgaga gaggatgctc acgatacggg ttactgatga
     2881 tgaacatgcc cggttactgg aacgttgtga gggtaaacaa ctggcggtat ggatgcggcg
     2941 ggaccagaga aaaatcactc agggtcaatg ccagcgcttc gttaatacag atgtaggtgt
     3001 tccacagggt agccagcagc atcctgcgat gcagatccgg aacataatgg tgcagggcgc
     3061 tgacttccgc gtttccagac tttacgaaac acggaaaccg aagaccattc atgttgttgc
     3121 tcaggtcgca gacgttttgc agcagcagtc gcttcacgtt cgctcgcgta tcggtgattc
     3181 attctgctaa ccagtaaggc aaccccgcca gcctagccgg gtcctcaacg acaggagcac
     3241 gatcatgcgc acccgtgggg ccgccatgcc ggcgataatg gcctgcttct cgccgaaacg
     3301 tttggtggcg ggaccagtga cgaaggcttg agcgagggcg tgcaagattc cgaataccgc
     3361 aagcgacagg ccgatcatcg tcgcgctcca gcgaaagcgg tcctcgccga aaatgaccca
     3421 gagcgctgcc ggcacctgtc ctacgagttg catgataaag aagacagtca taagtgcggc
     3481 gacgatagtc atgccccgcg cccaccggaa ggagctgact gggttgaagg ctctcaaggg
     3541 catcggtcga gatcccggtg cctaatgagt gagctaactt acattaattg cgttgcgctc
     3601 actgcccgct ttccagtcgg gaaacctgtc gtgccagctg cattaatgaa tcggccaacg
     3661 cgcggggaga ggcggtttgc gtattgggcg ccagggtggt ttttcttttc accagtgaga
     3721 cgggcaacag ctgattgccc ttcaccgcct ggccctgaga gagttgcagc aagcggtcca
     3781 cgctggtttg ccccagcagg cgaaaatcct gtttgatggt ggttaacggc gggatataac
     3841 atgagctgtc ttcggtatcg tcgtatccca ctaccgagat atccgcacca acgcgcagcc
     3901 cggactcggt aatggcgcgc attgcgccca gcgccatctg atcgttggca accagcatcg
     3961 cagtgggaac gatgccctca ttcagcattt gcatggtttg ttgaaaaccg gacatggcac
     4021 tccagtcgcc ttcccgttcc gctatcggct gaatttgatt gcgagtgaga tatttatgcc
     4081 agccagccag acgcagacgc gccgagacag aacttaatgg gcccgctaac agcgcgattt
     4141 gctggtgacc caatgcgacc agatgctcca cgcccagtcg cgtaccgtct tcatgggaga
     4201 aaataatact gttgatgggt gtctggtcag agacatcaag aaataacgcc ggaacattag
     4261 tgcaggcagc ttccacagca atggcatcct ggtcatccag cggatagtta atgatcagcc
     4321 cactgacgcg ttgcgcgaga agattgtgca ccgccgcttt acaggcttcg acgccgcttc
     4381 gttctaccat cgacaccacc acgctggcac ccagttgatc ggcgcgagat ttaatcgccg
     4441 cgacaatttg cgacggcgcg tgcagggcca gactggaggt ggcaacgcca atcagcaacg
     4501 actgtttgcc cgccagttgt tgtgccacgc ggttgggaat gtaattcagc tccgccatcg
     4561 ccgcttccac tttttcccgc gttttcgcag aaacgtggct ggcctggttc accacgcggg
     4621 aaacggtctg ataagagaca ccggcatact ctgcgacatc gtataacgtt actggtttca
     4681 cattcaccac cctgaattga ctctcttccg ggcgctatca tgccataccg cgaaaggttt
     4741 tgcgccattc gatggtgtcc gggatctcga cgctctccct tatgcgactc ctgcattagg
     4801 aagcagccca gtagtaggtt gaggccgttg agcaccgccg ccgcaaggaa tggtgcatgc
     4861 aaggagatgg cgcccaacag tcccccggcc acggggcctg ccaccatacc cacgccgaaa
     4921 caagcgctca tgagcccgaa gtggcgagcc cgatcttccc catcggtgat gtcggcgata
     4981 taggcgccag caaccgcacc tgtggcgccg gtgatgccgg ccacgatgcg tccggcgtag
     5041 aggatcgaga tctcgatccc gcgaaatTAA TACGACTCAC TATAGGGGAA TTGTGAGCGG
     5101 ATAACAATTC CCCTCTAGAA ATAATTTTGT TTAACTTTAA GAAGGAGATA TACCATGTCG
     5161 TCCATGAAAA CAGCCCTGAC GATGTCGCTG CTCGCTCTGG CCTTCTCCGT TGGCGGTGCC
     5221 GCCGCGCGGG AACTCCGGCC TGAAGAAATC AACACCGCGT CGATTGCGTC CATCGGGACT
     5281 GAGAAGCCTG CGCCGGGAGA TCCCGACCCG GCGATCGTCC GCCTTCAGGT GCTGCTCGAC
     5341 CGTGCAGGCT CGTCTCCCGG CGTGATTGAC GGACTCTCCG GCGAAAACGT CGACAAGGCC
     5401 GTGGCCGGCT TCGAGGCTAT GAACAATCTT CCTGTCGATG GGAGGCTGGA TCCAGAGGTC
     5461 GCCTCCCGCC TGGAAGGCAA TGCCCCTATC GTTGCCCCGA TCGTTGAAAG CTATGTCGTC
     5521 TCGGCAGAGG ATGCCGCGGG TCTCGTTGAC AAGATCCCTG AAGACTATGG CGAGAAGGCA
     5581 AAGATGCAAA GCCTGGGATA TACGAGCGTT GCCGAGAAAC TATCCGAGCG GTTCCACATG
     5641 GGGATCGATC TCGTGCATGC GCTCAACCCG GCTTCGCAAT TTGCTCCTGG CGACACGGTG
     5701 TGGGTGGTGA ACCCGGGTCC TCCAAGAGGA GGAAAGGTCA AGAGGATCGA GGCTGACAGG
     5761 AAGACGGGGC AGGTGCTCGC CTATGCGGCG GACGGATCCC TGCTTGCAGT CTATCCCGCA
     5821 ACGATCGGAA GCGAAGACAA TCCGGCGCCG TCAGGCAAGC ACAAGGTCAA GGGTGTCGCG
     5881 CGGATGCCGG TCTACAGATA TGACCCGAAG CGCAACTTCA AGCAGGGAAA GAACGACAAG
     5941 GTCCTGACGA TCCCGAAAGG GCCGAACGGT CCTGTTGGTA CGGTCTGGAT AGACCTGACC
     6001 GAGCCGACCT ATGGGATACA CGGCACACCG GAGCCGAAGC TCATCGACAA GGTGGGATCG
     6061 CATGGCTGCG TGCGGCTGAC GAACTGGGAT GCCGAAGAGT TGGCGGCTAT GGTCAAGCCA
     6121 GGGGTCGTGG TGGACTTCGT CACAGGCAGT CCAGCCGCCC CGAAGTAACT GACTAGCTCG
     6181 AGCACCACCA CCACCACCAC TGAGATCCGG CTGCTAACAA AGCCCGAAAG GAAGCTGAGT
     6241 TGGCTGCTGC C
//
