# Supplementary material for: Rhizobial enzyme reveals pH-driven catalytic switching and ʟ-amino acid incorporation by ʟ,ᴅ-transpeptidases
Source: bioRxiv preprint, doi:10.64898/2026.06.30.735398, version 1 (2026-07-01)
Supplement: File S5. Plasmid Sequences [file 735398_file06.zip › File S5. Plasmid Sequences/LDTs in pET-28a(+)/Ldt10.gb]

LOCUS       pET-28a(+)_—_GH25_SH3_[ 7157 bp ds-DNA     circular     31-OCT-2025
DEFINITION  .
FEATURES             Location/Qualifiers
     CDS             1..8
                     /label="SET1 (fragment)"
                     /ApEinfo_revcolor="#84b0dc"
                     /ApEinfo_fwdcolor="#84b0dc"
                     /note="pLannotate"
                     /database="snapgene"
                     /identity="100.0"
                     /match_length="39.7"
                     /fragment="True"
                     /other="CDS"
                     /description="solubility-enhancement tag derived from T7phage gene 10B"
                     /translation="TA"
     terminator      16..20
                     /label="T7 terminator"
                     /ApEinfo_revcolor="#c6c9d1"
                     /ApEinfo_fwdcolor="#c6c9d1"
                     /note="note: transcription terminator for bacteriophage T7RNA polymerase"
     terminator      16..63
                     /label="T7 terminator"
                     /ApEinfo_revcolor="#c7b0e3"
                     /ApEinfo_fwdcolor="#c7b0e3"
                     /note="pLannotate"
                     /database="snapgene"
                     /identity="100.0"
                     /match_length="100.0"
                     /fragment="False"
                     /other="terminator"
                     /description="transcription terminator for bacteriophage T7RNA polymerase"
     rep_origin      100..528
                     /label="f1 ori"
                     /ApEinfo_revcolor="#84b0dc"
                     /ApEinfo_fwdcolor="#84b0dc"
                     /note="pLannotate"
                     /database="snapgene"
                     /identity="100.0"
                     /match_length="100.0"
                     /fragment="False"
                     /other="rep_origin"
                     /description="f1 bacteriophage origin of replication; arrowindicates direction of (+) strand synthesis "
     promoter        581..638
                     /label="AmpR promoter (fragment)"
                     /ApEinfo_revcolor="#84b0dc"
                     /ApEinfo_fwdcolor="#84b0dc"
                     /note="pLannotate"
                     /database="snapgene"
                     /identity="100.0"
                     /match_length="56.3"
                     /fragment="True"
                     /other="promoter"
                     /description="bla"
     CDS             complement(647..1462)
                     /label="KanR"
                     /ApEinfo_revcolor="#84b0dc"
                     /ApEinfo_fwdcolor="#84b0dc"
                     /note="pLannotate"
                     /database="snapgene"
                     /identity="99.8"
                     /match_length="100.0"
                     /fragment="False"
                     /other="CDS"
                     /description="aminoglycoside phosphotransferase;aph(3')-Ia; confers resistance to kanamycin in bacteria orG418 (Geneticin®) in eukaryotes"
                     /translation="MSHIQRETSCSRPRLNSNMDADLYGYKWARDNVGQSGATIYRLYGKPDAPELFLKHGKGSVANDVTDEMVRLNWLTEFMPLPTIKHFIRTPDDAWLLTTAIPGKTAFQVLEEYPDSGENIVDALAVFLRRLHSIPVCNCPFNSDRVFRLAQAQSRMNNGLVDASDFDDERNGWPVEQVWKEMHKLLPFSPDSVVTHGDFSLDNLIFDEGKLIGCIDVGRVGIADRYQDLAILWNCLGEFSPSLQKRLFQKYGIDNPDMNKLQFHLMLDEFF*"
     rep_origin      1584..2172
                     /label="ori"
                     /ApEinfo_revcolor="#f8d3a9"
                     /ApEinfo_fwdcolor="#f8d3a9"
                     /note="pLannotate"
                     /database="snapgene"
                     /identity="100.0"
                     /match_length="100.0"
                     /fragment="False"
                     /other="rep_origin"
                     /description="high-copy-number ColE1/pMB1/pBR322/pUC originof replication "
     repeat_region   2332..2343
                     /label="AAV2 ITR (fragment)"
                     /ApEinfo_revcolor="#c6c9d1"
                     /ApEinfo_fwdcolor="#c6c9d1"
                     /note="pLannotate"
                     /database="itrs"
                     /identity="100.0"
                     /match_length="8.3"
                     /fragment="True"
                     /other="repeat_region"
                     /description="AAV2 ITR Flip"
     misc_feature    complement(2358..2497)
                     /label="bom"
                     /ApEinfo_revcolor="#ffef86"
                     /ApEinfo_fwdcolor="#ffef86"
                     /note="pLannotate"
                     /database="snapgene"
                     /identity="99.3"
                     /match_length="100.0"
                     /fragment="False"
                     /other="misc_feature"
                     /description="basis of mobility region from pBR322"
     CDS             complement(2599..2790)
                     /label="rop"
                     /ApEinfo_revcolor="#84b0dc"
                     /ApEinfo_fwdcolor="#84b0dc"
                     /note="pLannotate"
                     /database="snapgene"
                     /identity="100.0"
                     /match_length="100.0"
                     /fragment="False"
                     /other="CDS"
                     /description="Rop protein, which maintains plasmids at lowcopy number; rop"
                     /translation="VTKQEKTALNMARFIRSQTLTLLEKLNELDADEQADICESLHDHADELYRSCLARFGDDGENL*"
     CDS             2807..3187
                     /label="YPB1_ECOLX"
                     /ApEinfo_revcolor="#84b0dc"
                     /ApEinfo_fwdcolor="#84b0dc"
                     /note="pLannotate"
                     /database="swissprot"
                     /identity="99.2"
                     /match_length="96.2"
                     /fragment="False"
                     /other="CDS"
                     /description="Protein predicted: Swiss-Prot proteinexistence level 4. From Escherichia coli."
                     /translation="GGFLFMGVMIPMKRERMLTIRVTDDEHARLLERCEGKQLAVWMRRDQRKITQGQCQRFVNTDVGVPQGSQQHPAMQIRNIMVQGADFRVSRLYETRKPKTIHVVAQVADVLQQQSLHVRSRIGDSFC"
     CDS             complement(3259..3550)
                     /label="TcR (fragment)"
                     /ApEinfo_revcolor="#84b0dc"
                     /ApEinfo_fwdcolor="#84b0dc"
                     /note="pLannotate"
                     /database="snapgene"
                     /identity="100.0"
                     /match_length="24.5"
                     /fragment="True"
                     /other="CDS"
                     /description="tetracycline efflux protein; tet; confersresistance to tetracycline"
                     /translation="STDALESLQPSQLLPVGAGHDYRRRTYDCLLYHATRRTGAGSALGHFRRGPLSLERDDDRPVACGIRNLARPRSSLRHWSRHQTFRREAGHYRRHGG"
     protein_bind    complement(3565..3586)
                     /label="CAP binding site"
                     /ApEinfo_revcolor="#c7b0e3"
                     /ApEinfo_fwdcolor="#c7b0e3"
                     /note="pLannotate"
                     /database="snapgene"
                     /identity="95.5"
                     /match_length="100.0"
                     /fragment="False"
                     /other="protein_bind"
                     /description="CAP binding activates transcription in thepresence of cAMP. E. coli catabolite activator protein"
     CDS             complement(3599..4681)
                     /label="lacI"
                     /ApEinfo_revcolor="#84b0dc"
                     /ApEinfo_fwdcolor="#84b0dc"
                     /note="pLannotate"
                     /database="snapgene"
                     /identity="99.9"
                     /match_length="100.0"
                     /fragment="False"
                     /other="CDS"
                     /description="lac repressor; lacI; The lac repressor bindsto the lac operator to inhibit transcription in E. coli.This inhibition can be relieved by adding lactose orisopropyl-β-D-thiogalactopyranoside (IPTG)."
                     /translation="VKPVTLYDVAEYAGVSYQTVSRVVNQASHVSAKTREKVEAAMAELNYIPNRVAQQLAGKQSLLIGVATSSLALHAPSQIVAAIKSRADQLGASVVVSMVERSGVEACKAAVHNLLAQRVSGLIINYPLDDQDAIAVEAACTNVPALFLDVSDQTPINSIIFSHEDGTRLGVEHLVALGHQQIALLAGPLSSVSARLRLAGWHKYLTRNQIQPIAEREGDWSAMSGFQQTMQMLNEGIVPTAMLVANDQMALGAMRAITESGLRVGADISVVGYDDTEDSSCYIPPLTTIKQDFRLLGQTSVDRLLQLSQGQAVKGNQLLPVSLVKRKTTLAPNTQTASPRALADSLMQLARQVSRLESGQ*"
     promoter        complement(4682..4759)
                     /label="lacI promoter"
                     /ApEinfo_revcolor="#9eafd2"
                     /ApEinfo_fwdcolor="#9eafd2"
                     /note="pLannotate"
                     /database="snapgene"
                     /identity="100.0"
                     /match_length="100.0"
                     /fragment="False"
                     /other="promoter"
                     /description="lacI"
     CDS             complement(4767..5046)
                     /label="TcR (fragment)"
                     /ApEinfo_revcolor="#84b0dc"
                     /ApEinfo_fwdcolor="#84b0dc"
                     /note="pLannotate"
                     /database="snapgene"
                     /identity="100.0"
                     /match_length="23.5"
                     /fragment="True"
                     /other="CDS"
                     /description="tetracycline efflux protein; tet; confersresistance to tetracycline"
                     /translation="DPLRRTHRGRHHRRHRCGCWRLYRRHHRWGRSGSPLRAHERLFRRGYGGRPRGRGTVGRHLLACTIPCGGGAQRPQPTTGLLPNAGVA*GRAS"
     promoter        5068..5086
                     /label="T7 promoter"
                     /ApEinfo_revcolor="#b7e6d7"
                     /ApEinfo_fwdcolor="#b7e6d7"
                     /note="pLannotate"
                     /database="snapgene"
                     /identity="100.0"
                     /match_length="100.0"
                     /fragment="False"
                     /other="promoter"
                     /description="promoter for bacteriophage T7 RNA polymerase"
     promoter        5068..5086
                     /label="T7 promoter"
                     /ApEinfo_revcolor="#c6c9d1"
                     /ApEinfo_fwdcolor="#c6c9d1"
                     /note="note: promoter for bacteriophage T7 RNA polymerase"
     protein_bind    5087..5087
                     /label="lac operator"
                     /ApEinfo_revcolor="#c6c9d1"
                     /ApEinfo_fwdcolor="#c6c9d1"
                     /note="pLannotate"
                     /database="snapgene"
                     /identity="100.0"
                     /match_length="100.0"
                     /fragment="False"
                     /other="protein_bind"
                     /description="The lac repressor binds to the lac operatorto inhibit transcription in E. coli. This inhibition can berelieved by adding lactose orisopropyl-β-D-thiogalactopyranoside (IPTG). lac repressorencoded by lacI"
     protein_bind    5087..5111
                     /label="lac operator"
                     /ApEinfo_revcolor="#75c6a9"
                     /ApEinfo_fwdcolor="#75c6a9"
                     /note="bound_moiety: lac repressor encoded by lacI note:The lac repressor binds to the lac operator to inhibit transcription in E. coli. This inhibition can be relievedby adding lactose or isopropyl-β-D-thiogalactopyranoside(IPTG)."
     RBS             5126..5148
                     /label="RBS"
                     /ApEinfo_revcolor="#b4abac"
                     /ApEinfo_fwdcolor="#b4abac"
                     /note="note: efficient ribosome binding site frombacteriophage T7 gene 10 (Olins and Rangwala, 1989)"
     CDS             5155..7074
                     /label="Ldt10"
                     /ApEinfo_revcolor="#84b0dc"
                     /ApEinfo_fwdcolor="#84b0dc"
                     /transl_table=11
                     /translation="MTFVLKSAASALAISCGVAVMSAVPAHAYTLMDMLRGDRQRTQSTIFMDQMPPGRVGSRSGVGGSLGGLDPEAPLPKVSGPRYYTYKTETLQFVDTGRFADPVVTGAVADVSGSGDASAEPAVQRRFLAQAKVRANADVAKALEAYYGDSRNPLVWVEGNQINDRAKSAMLVLADASFVGLDPADYAVQTPDIDPANPDPAFRDRALTQFELDLSAKVLAFVQDTVRGRIDPNKISGYHDFQRKVVNLAPVLKLSRMSPDVGAYIASRSPDSPQFQALKAELAKLRAADGGNEERIVVSLDRLLRPGDSSPEIANIVKAIGKHGSETLNTDHAATLAAYAGSIDYSPDIVSLVEDFQKERGLKPDGVIGQATVRAMTGGDTNASKIDKLVVAMEQARWLPEDLGSRYVMINQPAYMVYYHNDGKEQLSMRVVVGGKNNQTYFFDDEIETVEFNPFWGVPQSIIINEMLPKLRSDPNYLDQLGYEVEVNGHAVASSSVDWYGSTNNVSVRQPPSSDNALGELKILFPNSHAIYMHDTPSKSFFKRDMRALSHGCVRLADPRAMAAAVLGTTVDDIAKQIASGQNHAVRVPQKIPVYVSYFTAWPNKDGVVEYFDDVYGRDGYVDKAFDATSKARGAQIGS*"
     gene            5158..7065
                     /label="RL2700"
                     /ApEinfo_revcolor="#85dae9"
                     /ApEinfo_fwdcolor="#85dae9"
     source          complement(5158..7065)
                     /label="biovar: viciae 3841"
                     /ApEinfo_revcolor="#d6b295"
                     /ApEinfo_fwdcolor="#d6b295"
                     /mol_type="genomic DNA"
                     /db_xref="taxon:216596"
                     /country="United Kingdom"
                     /organism="Rhizobium leguminosarum bv. viciae 3841"
                     /strain=3841
ORIGIN
        1 ACCGCTGAGC AATAACTAGC ataacccctt ggggcctcta aacgggtctt gaggggtttt
       61 ttgctgaaag gaggaactat atccggattg gcgaatgggn nnnnnnnnnn nnnnnnnnnn
      121 nnnnnnnnnn nnnnnnnnnn nnnnnnnnnn nnnnnnnnnn nnnnnnnnnn nnnnnnnnnn
      181 nnnnnnnnnn nnnnnnnnnn nnnnnnnnnn nnnnnnnnnn nnncnnnnnn nnnnnnnnnn
      241 nnnnnnnnnn nnnnnnnnnn nnnnnnnnnn nnnnnnnnnn nnnnnnnnnn nnnnnnnnnn
      301 nnnnnnnnnn nnnnnannnn nnnnnnnnnn nnnnnnnnnn nnnnnnnnnn nnnnnnnnnn
      361 nnnnnccttt gacgttggag tccacgttct ttaatagtgg actcttgttc caaactggaa
      421 caacactcaa ccctatctcg gtctattctt ttgatttata agggattttg ccgatttcgg
      481 cctattggtt aaaaaatgag ctgatttaac aaaaatttaa cgcgaatttt aacaaaatat
      541 taacgcttac aatttaggtg gcacttttcg gggaaatgtg cgcggaaccc ctatttgttt
      601 atttttctaa atacattcaa atatgtatcc gctcatgaat taattcttag aaaaactcat
      661 cgagcatcaa atgaaactgc aatttattca tatcaggatt atcaatacca tatttttgaa
      721 aaagccgttt ctgtaatgaa ggagaaaact caccgaggca gttccatagg atggcaagat
      781 cctggtatcg gtctgcgatt ccgactcgtc caacatcaat acaacctatt aatttcccct
      841 cgtcaaaaat aaggttatca agtgagaaat caccatgagt gacgactgaa tccggtgaga
      901 atggcaaaag tttatgcatt tctttccaga cttgttcaac aggccagcca ttacgctcgt
      961 catcaaaatc actcgcatca accaaaccgt tattcattcg tgattgcgcc tgagcgagac
     1021 gaaatacgcg atcgctgtta aaaggacaat tacaaacagg aatcgaatgc aaccggcgca
     1081 ggaacactgc cagcgcatca acaatatttt cacctgaatc aggatattct tctaatacct
     1141 ggaatgctgt tttcccgggg atcgcagtgg tgagtaacca tgcatcatca ggagtacgga
     1201 taaaatgctt gatggtcgga agaggcataa attccgtcag ccagtttagt ctgaccatct
     1261 catctgtaac atcattggca acgctacctt tgccatgttt cagaaacaac tctggcgcat
     1321 cgggcttccc atacaatcga tagattgtcg cacctgattg cccgacatta tcgcgagccc
     1381 atttataccc atataaatca gcatccatgt tggaatttaa tcgcggccta gagcaagacg
     1441 tttcccgttg aatatggctc ataacacccc ttgtattact gtttatgtaa gcagacagtt
     1501 ttattgttca tgaccaaaat cccttaacgt gagttttcgt tccactgagc gtcagacccc
     1561 gtagaaaaga tcaaaggatc ttcttgagat cctttttttc tgcgcgtaat ctgctgcttg
     1621 caaacaaaaa aaccaccgct accagcggtg gtttgtttgc cggatcaaga gctaccaact
     1681 ctttttccga aggtaactgg cttcagcaga gcgcagatac caaatactgt ccttctagtg
     1741 tagccgtagt taggccacca cttcaagaac tctgtagcac cgcctacata cctcgctctg
     1801 ctaatcctgt taccagtggc tgctgccagt ggcgataagt cgtgtcttac cgggttggac
     1861 tcaagacgat agttaccgga taaggcgcag cggtcgggct gaacgggggg ttcgtgcaca
     1921 cagcccagct tggagcgaac gacctacacc gaactgagat acctacagcg tgagctatga
     1981 gaaagcgcca cgcttcccga agggagaaag gcggacaggt atccggtaag cggcagggtc
     2041 ggaacaggag agcgcacgag ggagcttcca gggggaaacg cctggtatct ttatagtcct
     2101 gtcgggtttc gccacctctg acttgagcgt cgatttttgt gatgctcgtc aggggggcgg
     2161 agcctatgga aaaacgccag caacgcggcc tttttacggt tcctggcctt ttgctggcct
     2221 tttgctcaca tgttctttcc tgcgttatcc cctgattctg tggataaccg tattaccgcc
     2281 tttgagtgag ctgataccgc tcgccgcagc cgaacgaccg agcgcagcga gtcagtgagc
     2341 gaggaagcgg aagagcgcct gatgcggtat tttctcctta cgcatctgtg cggtatttca
     2401 caccgcaatg gtgcactctc agtacaatct gctctgatgc cgcatagtta agccagtata
     2461 cactccgcta tcgctacgtg actgggtcat ggctgcgccc cgacacccgc caacacccgc
     2521 tgacgcgccc tgacgggctt gtctgctccc ggcatccgct tacagacaag ctgtgaccgt
     2581 ctccgggagc tgcatgtgtc agaggttttc accgtcatca ccgaaacgcg cgaggcagct
     2641 gcggtaaagc tcatcagcgt ggtcgtgaag cgattcacag atgtctgcct gttcatccgc
     2701 gtccagctcg ttgagtttct ccagaagcgt taatgtctgg cttctgataa agcgggccat
     2761 gttaagggcg gttttttcct gtttggtcac tgatgcctcc gtgtaagggg gatttctgtt
     2821 catgggggta atgataccga tgaaacgaga gaggatgctc acgatacggg ttactgatga
     2881 tgaacatgcc cggttactgg aacgttgtga gggtaaacaa ctggcggtat ggatgcggcg
     2941 ggaccagaga aaaatcactc agggtcaatg ccagcgcttc gttaatacag atgtaggtgt
     3001 tccacagggt agccagcagc atcctgcgat gcagatccgg aacataatgg tgcagggcgc
     3061 tgacttccgc gtttccagac tttacgaaac acggaaaccg aagaccattc atgttgttgc
     3121 tcaggtcgca gacgttttgc agcagcagtc gcttcacgtt cgctcgcgta tcggtgattc
     3181 attctgctaa ccagtaaggc aaccccgcca gcctagccgg gtcctcaacg acaggagcac
     3241 gatcatgcgc acccgtgggg ccgccatgcc ggcgataatg gcctgcttct cgccgaaacg
     3301 tttggtggcg ggaccagtga cgaaggcttg agcgagggcg tgcaagattc cgaataccgc
     3361 aagcgacagg ccgatcatcg tcgcgctcca gcgaaagcgg tcctcgccga aaatgaccca
     3421 gagcgctgcc ggcacctgtc ctacgagttg catgataaag aagacagtca taagtgcggc
     3481 gacgatagtc atgccccgcg cccaccggaa ggagctgact gggttgaagg ctctcaaggg
     3541 catcggtcga gatcccggtg cctaatgagt gagctaactt acattaattg cgttgcgctc
     3601 actgcccgct ttccagtcgg gaaacctgtc gtgccagctg cattaatgaa tcggccaacg
     3661 cgcggggaga ggcggtttgc gtattgggcg ccagggtggt ttttcttttc accagtgaga
     3721 cgggcaacag ctgattgccc ttcaccgcct ggccctgaga gagttgcagc aagcggtcca
     3781 cgctggtttg ccccagcagg cgaaaatcct gtttgatggt ggttaacggc gggatataac
     3841 atgagctgtc ttcggtatcg tcgtatccca ctaccgagat atccgcacca acgcgcagcc
     3901 cggactcggt aatggcgcgc attgcgccca gcgccatctg atcgttggca accagcatcg
     3961 cagtgggaac gatgccctca ttcagcattt gcatggtttg ttgaaaaccg gacatggcac
     4021 tccagtcgcc ttcccgttcc gctatcggct gaatttgatt gcgagtgaga tatttatgcc
     4081 agccagccag acgcagacgc gccgagacag aacttaatgg gcccgctaac agcgcgattt
     4141 gctggtgacc caatgcgacc agatgctcca cgcccagtcg cgtaccgtct tcatgggaga
     4201 aaataatact gttgatgggt gtctggtcag agacatcaag aaataacgcc ggaacattag
     4261 tgcaggcagc ttccacagca atggcatcct ggtcatccag cggatagtta atgatcagcc
     4321 cactgacgcg ttgcgcgaga agattgtgca ccgccgcttt acaggcttcg acgccgcttc
     4381 gttctaccat cgacaccacc acgctggcac ccagttgatc ggcgcgagat ttaatcgccg
     4441 cgacaatttg cgacggcgcg tgcagggcca gactggaggt ggcaacgcca atcagcaacg
     4501 actgtttgcc cgccagttgt tgtgccacgc ggttgggaat gtaattcagc tccgccatcg
     4561 ccgcttccac tttttcccgc gttttcgcag aaacgtggct ggcctggttc accacgcggg
     4621 aaacggtctg ataagagaca ccggcatact ctgcgacatc gtataacgtt actggtttca
     4681 cattcaccac cctgaattga ctctcttccg ggcgctatca tgccataccg cgaaaggttt
     4741 tgcgccattc gatggtgtcc gggatctcga cgctctccct tatgcgactc ctgcattagg
     4801 aagcagccca gtagtaggtt gaggccgttg agcaccgccg ccgcaaggaa tggtgcatgc
     4861 aaggagatgg cgcccaacag tcccccggcc acggggcctg ccaccatacc cacgccgaaa
     4921 caagcgctca tgagcccgaa gtggcgagcc cgatcttccc catcggtgat gtcggcgata
     4981 taggcgccag caaccgcacc tgtggcgccg gtgatgccgg ccacgatgcg tccggcgtag
     5041 aggatcgaga tctcgatccc gcgaaatTAA TACGACTCAC TATAGGGGAA TTGTGAGCGG
     5101 ATAACAATTC CCCTCTAGAA ATAATTTTGT TTAACTTTAA GAAGGAGATA TACCATGACG
     5161 TTCGTTTTGA AAAGCGCGGC ATCCGCATTG GCAATTTCCT GCGGCGTGGC AGTGATGAGT
     5221 GCCGTACCCG CGCATGCTTA TACATTGATG GATATGCTGC GCGGCGACAG GCAGCGGACG
     5281 CAGAGCACCA TTTTCATGGA CCAGATGCCG CCCGGCCGTG TGGGTTCGCG CAGCGGCGTC
     5341 GGTGGCTCGC TCGGCGGGCT CGATCCGGAA GCGCCGCTGC CGAAGGTGAG CGGTCCGCGT
     5401 TATTATACCT ACAAAACCGA GACGCTGCAG TTCGTCGATA CCGGCAGGTT TGCCGATCCC
     5461 GTCGTCACCG GCGCGGTCGC CGATGTTTCG GGCAGCGGTG ATGCCAGCGC CGAGCCGGCT
     5521 GTGCAGCGCC GTTTCCTGGC GCAGGCCAAG GTGCGCGCCA ATGCCGACGT CGCAAAGGCG
     5581 CTCGAAGCCT ATTACGGCGA CAGCCGCAAT CCGCTCGTCT GGGTCGAGGG CAACCAGATC
     5641 AACGACCGCG CCAAGTCGGC GATGCTGGTA CTTGCCGATG CGTCCTTCGT TGGCCTCGAC
     5701 CCGGCGGATT ACGCCGTCCA GACGCCTGAT ATCGACCCGG CCAATCCCGA TCCCGCCTTC
     5761 CGCGACCGGG CGCTGACACA GTTCGAGCTC GATCTCTCCG CCAAGGTGCT CGCCTTCGTG
     5821 CAGGACACGG TGCGCGGCCG CATCGATCCG AACAAGATCT CCGGCTATCA CGACTTCCAG
     5881 CGCAAGGTGG TCAATCTGGC CCCGGTGCTG AAGCTTTCCC GCATGAGCCC CGATGTCGGC
     5941 GCCTACATCG CCAGCCGCTC GCCGGATAGT CCGCAATTCC AGGCGCTGAA GGCGGAGCTT
     6001 GCCAAGCTTC GCGCCGCCGA CGGCGGCAAT GAGGAGCGAA TCGTCGTTTC GCTCGACAGG
     6061 CTGCTGAGGC CTGGCGACAG CTCGCCGGAG ATCGCCAATA TCGTCAAGGC GATCGGCAAG
     6121 CACGGCTCCG AAACGCTGAA TACCGATCAT GCGGCAACGC TTGCTGCTTA CGCCGGCAGC
     6181 ATCGACTATT CGCCCGACAT CGTTTCGCTG GTCGAGGATT TCCAGAAAGA GCGTGGGCTG
     6241 AAGCCCGATG GCGTCATCGG CCAGGCGACG GTGCGCGCCA TGACCGGCGG CGATACCAAT
     6301 GCCTCGAAGA TCGACAAGCT CGTCGTCGCC ATGGAACAGG CGCGCTGGCT GCCGGAGGAT
     6361 CTCGGTTCCC GCTACGTCAT GATCAACCAG CCGGCCTACA TGGTCTACTA CCACAATGAC
     6421 GGCAAGGAAC AGCTGTCGAT GCGCGTGGTG GTCGGCGGCA AGAACAACCA GACCTATTTC
     6481 TTCGACGACG AAATCGAGAC GGTCGAGTTC AACCCTTTCT GGGGCGTGCC GCAGTCGATC
     6541 ATCATCAACG AGATGCTGCC GAAGCTGCGC TCGGATCCGA ACTATCTCGA CCAGCTCGGT
     6601 TATGAGGTCG AGGTGAACGG CCACGCCGTC GCCTCGTCGA GCGTCGACTG GTACGGCTCG
     6661 ACCAATAATG TTTCGGTGCG CCAGCCGCCA AGCAGCGACA ATGCACTCGG CGAACTGAAG
     6721 ATCCTGTTCC CGAACAGCCA CGCGATCTAC ATGCACGACA CGCCGTCGAA GAGCTTCTTC
     6781 AAGCGCGACA TGCGGGCTCT CAGCCACGGT TGCGTGCGCC TTGCCGATCC GCGGGCGATG
     6841 GCGGCTGCCG TGCTCGGCAC GACGGTCGAC GACATCGCCA AGCAGATCGC GAGCGGCCAG
     6901 AACCATGCGG TGCGCGTGCC GCAGAAGATC CCGGTCTACG TCTCCTACTT CACCGCCTGG
     6961 CCGAACAAGG ACGGCGTGGT GGAATATTTC GACGACGTCT ACGGCCGCGA CGGTTATGTC
     7021 GACAAGGCCT TTGACGCGAC GAGCAAGGCG CGGGGCGCGC AGATCGGATC CTAACTGACT
     7081 AGCTCGAGCA CCACCACCAC CACCACTGAG ATCCGGCTGC TAACAAAGCC CGAAAGGAAG
     7141 CTGAGTTGGC TGCTGCC
//
