# Supplementary material for: Rhizobial enzyme reveals pH-driven catalytic switching and ʟ-amino acid incorporation by ʟ,ᴅ-transpeptidases
Source: bioRxiv preprint, doi:10.64898/2026.06.30.735398, version 1 (2026-07-01)
Supplement: File S5. Plasmid Sequences [file 735398_file06.zip › File S5. Plasmid Sequences/LDTs in pET-28a(+)/Ldt11.gb]

LOCUS       pET-28a(+)_—_GH25_SH3_[ 6632 bp ds-DNA     circular     31-OCT-2025
DEFINITION  .
FEATURES             Location/Qualifiers
     CDS             1..8
                     /label="SET1 (fragment)"
                     /ApEinfo_revcolor="#84b0dc"
                     /ApEinfo_fwdcolor="#84b0dc"
                     /note="pLannotate"
                     /database="snapgene"
                     /identity="100.0"
                     /match_length="39.7"
                     /fragment="True"
                     /other="CDS"
                     /description="solubility-enhancement tag derived from T7phage gene 10B"
                     /translation="TA"
     terminator      16..20
                     /label="T7 terminator"
                     /ApEinfo_revcolor="#c6c9d1"
                     /ApEinfo_fwdcolor="#c6c9d1"
                     /note="note: transcription terminator for bacteriophage T7RNA polymerase"
     terminator      16..63
                     /label="T7 terminator"
                     /ApEinfo_revcolor="#c7b0e3"
                     /ApEinfo_fwdcolor="#c7b0e3"
                     /note="pLannotate"
                     /database="snapgene"
                     /identity="100.0"
                     /match_length="100.0"
                     /fragment="False"
                     /other="terminator"
                     /description="transcription terminator for bacteriophage T7RNA polymerase"
     rep_origin      100..528
                     /label="f1 ori"
                     /ApEinfo_revcolor="#84b0dc"
                     /ApEinfo_fwdcolor="#84b0dc"
                     /note="pLannotate"
                     /database="snapgene"
                     /identity="100.0"
                     /match_length="100.0"
                     /fragment="False"
                     /other="rep_origin"
                     /description="f1 bacteriophage origin of replication; arrowindicates direction of (+) strand synthesis "
     promoter        581..638
                     /label="AmpR promoter (fragment)"
                     /ApEinfo_revcolor="#84b0dc"
                     /ApEinfo_fwdcolor="#84b0dc"
                     /note="pLannotate"
                     /database="snapgene"
                     /identity="100.0"
                     /match_length="56.3"
                     /fragment="True"
                     /other="promoter"
                     /description="bla"
     CDS             complement(647..1462)
                     /label="KanR"
                     /ApEinfo_revcolor="#84b0dc"
                     /ApEinfo_fwdcolor="#84b0dc"
                     /note="pLannotate"
                     /database="snapgene"
                     /identity="99.8"
                     /match_length="100.0"
                     /fragment="False"
                     /other="CDS"
                     /description="aminoglycoside phosphotransferase;aph(3')-Ia; confers resistance to kanamycin in bacteria orG418 (Geneticin®) in eukaryotes"
                     /translation="MSHIQRETSCSRPRLNSNMDADLYGYKWARDNVGQSGATIYRLYGKPDAPELFLKHGKGSVANDVTDEMVRLNWLTEFMPLPTIKHFIRTPDDAWLLTTAIPGKTAFQVLEEYPDSGENIVDALAVFLRRLHSIPVCNCPFNSDRVFRLAQAQSRMNNGLVDASDFDDERNGWPVEQVWKEMHKLLPFSPDSVVTHGDFSLDNLIFDEGKLIGCIDVGRVGIADRYQDLAILWNCLGEFSPSLQKRLFQKYGIDNPDMNKLQFHLMLDEFF*"
     rep_origin      1584..2172
                     /label="ori"
                     /ApEinfo_revcolor="#f8d3a9"
                     /ApEinfo_fwdcolor="#f8d3a9"
                     /note="pLannotate"
                     /database="snapgene"
                     /identity="100.0"
                     /match_length="100.0"
                     /fragment="False"
                     /other="rep_origin"
                     /description="high-copy-number ColE1/pMB1/pBR322/pUC originof replication "
     repeat_region   2332..2343
                     /label="AAV2 ITR (fragment)"
                     /ApEinfo_revcolor="#c6c9d1"
                     /ApEinfo_fwdcolor="#c6c9d1"
                     /note="pLannotate"
                     /database="itrs"
                     /identity="100.0"
                     /match_length="8.3"
                     /fragment="True"
                     /other="repeat_region"
                     /description="AAV2 ITR Flip"
     misc_feature    complement(2358..2497)
                     /label="bom"
                     /ApEinfo_revcolor="#ffef86"
                     /ApEinfo_fwdcolor="#ffef86"
                     /note="pLannotate"
                     /database="snapgene"
                     /identity="99.3"
                     /match_length="100.0"
                     /fragment="False"
                     /other="misc_feature"
                     /description="basis of mobility region from pBR322"
     CDS             complement(2599..2790)
                     /label="rop"
                     /ApEinfo_revcolor="#84b0dc"
                     /ApEinfo_fwdcolor="#84b0dc"
                     /note="pLannotate"
                     /database="snapgene"
                     /identity="100.0"
                     /match_length="100.0"
                     /fragment="False"
                     /other="CDS"
                     /description="Rop protein, which maintains plasmids at lowcopy number; rop"
                     /translation="VTKQEKTALNMARFIRSQTLTLLEKLNELDADEQADICESLHDHADELYRSCLARFGDDGENL*"
     CDS             2807..3187
                     /label="YPB1_ECOLX"
                     /ApEinfo_revcolor="#84b0dc"
                     /ApEinfo_fwdcolor="#84b0dc"
                     /note="pLannotate"
                     /database="swissprot"
                     /identity="99.2"
                     /match_length="96.2"
                     /fragment="False"
                     /other="CDS"
                     /description="Protein predicted: Swiss-Prot proteinexistence level 4. From Escherichia coli."
                     /translation="GGFLFMGVMIPMKRERMLTIRVTDDEHARLLERCEGKQLAVWMRRDQRKITQGQCQRFVNTDVGVPQGSQQHPAMQIRNIMVQGADFRVSRLYETRKPKTIHVVAQVADVLQQQSLHVRSRIGDSFC"
     CDS             complement(3259..3550)
                     /label="TcR (fragment)"
                     /ApEinfo_revcolor="#84b0dc"
                     /ApEinfo_fwdcolor="#84b0dc"
                     /note="pLannotate"
                     /database="snapgene"
                     /identity="100.0"
                     /match_length="24.5"
                     /fragment="True"
                     /other="CDS"
                     /description="tetracycline efflux protein; tet; confersresistance to tetracycline"
                     /translation="STDALESLQPSQLLPVGAGHDYRRRTYDCLLYHATRRTGAGSALGHFRRGPLSLERDDDRPVACGIRNLARPRSSLRHWSRHQTFRREAGHYRRHGG"
     protein_bind    complement(3565..3586)
                     /label="CAP binding site"
                     /ApEinfo_revcolor="#c7b0e3"
                     /ApEinfo_fwdcolor="#c7b0e3"
                     /note="pLannotate"
                     /database="snapgene"
                     /identity="95.5"
                     /match_length="100.0"
                     /fragment="False"
                     /other="protein_bind"
                     /description="CAP binding activates transcription in thepresence of cAMP. E. coli catabolite activator protein"
     CDS             complement(3599..4681)
                     /label="lacI"
                     /ApEinfo_revcolor="#84b0dc"
                     /ApEinfo_fwdcolor="#84b0dc"
                     /note="pLannotate"
                     /database="snapgene"
                     /identity="99.9"
                     /match_length="100.0"
                     /fragment="False"
                     /other="CDS"
                     /description="lac repressor; lacI; The lac repressor bindsto the lac operator to inhibit transcription in E. coli.This inhibition can be relieved by adding lactose orisopropyl-β-D-thiogalactopyranoside (IPTG)."
                     /translation="VKPVTLYDVAEYAGVSYQTVSRVVNQASHVSAKTREKVEAAMAELNYIPNRVAQQLAGKQSLLIGVATSSLALHAPSQIVAAIKSRADQLGASVVVSMVERSGVEACKAAVHNLLAQRVSGLIINYPLDDQDAIAVEAACTNVPALFLDVSDQTPINSIIFSHEDGTRLGVEHLVALGHQQIALLAGPLSSVSARLRLAGWHKYLTRNQIQPIAEREGDWSAMSGFQQTMQMLNEGIVPTAMLVANDQMALGAMRAITESGLRVGADISVVGYDDTEDSSCYIPPLTTIKQDFRLLGQTSVDRLLQLSQGQAVKGNQLLPVSLVKRKTTLAPNTQTASPRALADSLMQLARQVSRLESGQ*"
     promoter        complement(4682..4759)
                     /label="lacI promoter"
                     /ApEinfo_revcolor="#9eafd2"
                     /ApEinfo_fwdcolor="#9eafd2"
                     /note="pLannotate"
                     /database="snapgene"
                     /identity="100.0"
                     /match_length="100.0"
                     /fragment="False"
                     /other="promoter"
                     /description="lacI"
     CDS             complement(4767..5046)
                     /label="TcR (fragment)"
                     /ApEinfo_revcolor="#84b0dc"
                     /ApEinfo_fwdcolor="#84b0dc"
                     /note="pLannotate"
                     /database="snapgene"
                     /identity="100.0"
                     /match_length="23.5"
                     /fragment="True"
                     /other="CDS"
                     /description="tetracycline efflux protein; tet; confersresistance to tetracycline"
                     /translation="DPLRRTHRGRHHRRHRCGCWRLYRRHHRWGRSGSPLRAHERLFRRGYGGRPRGRGTVGRHLLACTIPCGGGAQRPQPTTGLLPNAGVA*GRAS"
     promoter        5068..5086
                     /label="T7 promoter"
                     /ApEinfo_revcolor="#b7e6d7"
                     /ApEinfo_fwdcolor="#b7e6d7"
                     /note="pLannotate"
                     /database="snapgene"
                     /identity="100.0"
                     /match_length="100.0"
                     /fragment="False"
                     /other="promoter"
                     /description="promoter for bacteriophage T7 RNA polymerase"
     promoter        5068..5086
                     /label="T7 promoter"
                     /ApEinfo_revcolor="#c6c9d1"
                     /ApEinfo_fwdcolor="#c6c9d1"
                     /note="note: promoter for bacteriophage T7 RNA polymerase"
     protein_bind    5087..5087
                     /label="lac operator"
                     /ApEinfo_revcolor="#c6c9d1"
                     /ApEinfo_fwdcolor="#c6c9d1"
                     /note="pLannotate"
                     /database="snapgene"
                     /identity="100.0"
                     /match_length="100.0"
                     /fragment="False"
                     /other="protein_bind"
                     /description="The lac repressor binds to the lac operatorto inhibit transcription in E. coli. This inhibition can berelieved by adding lactose orisopropyl-β-D-thiogalactopyranoside (IPTG). lac repressorencoded by lacI"
     protein_bind    5087..5111
                     /label="lac operator"
                     /ApEinfo_revcolor="#75c6a9"
                     /ApEinfo_fwdcolor="#75c6a9"
                     /note="bound_moiety: lac repressor encoded by lacI note:The lac repressor binds to the lac operator to inhibit transcription in E. coli. This inhibition can be relievedby adding lactose or isopropyl-β-D-thiogalactopyranoside(IPTG)."
     RBS             5126..5148
                     /label="RBS"
                     /ApEinfo_revcolor="#b4abac"
                     /ApEinfo_fwdcolor="#b4abac"
                     /note="note: efficient ribosome binding site frombacteriophage T7 gene 10 (Olins and Rangwala, 1989)"
     CDS             5155..6549
                     /label="Ldt11"
                     /ApEinfo_revcolor="#84b0dc"
                     /ApEinfo_fwdcolor="#84b0dc"
                     /transl_table=11
                     /translation="MKSAFCLAAVLAALAATAPQASAQQFRDRRQSDIVLVTPSGEILDYVPAGYIYARDRSGNRVLIDDYGNVVATEMRARGYYPPRPGPREVYNDQYGNDPYYSDNNPDGDTRYSERGAVTGGIPRDAAIERRPLGDQLYPEDNSIGNPQPGDDYASIDPDQQIPPADQPKAAPDEPVITLNNKSKPEIVALQVFLDRAGASPGVIDGHMGSNVTKAILAYDQMTGSKLDPNNTDAILEELRMTGGLPVVSYTITPADAAGPFVAEIPEDYSHKALLPSLAYTSTTEMLAERFHMDEAFLKEMNPGADFTVPGTVIKVVNPGEPKSGAVARIIADKGRKQVFAYDGAGNLLAAYPASIGSTDTPSPSGTVNVERVALNPGYTYNPKINFQQGANDKILNIPPGPNGPVGTVWMALSKPTYGIHGTPEPSKIGRTQSHGCIRLTNWDATELAKMVKPGVTVEFVDGS*"
     gene            5158..6540
                     /label="RL3342"
                     /ApEinfo_revcolor="#f58a5e"
                     /ApEinfo_fwdcolor="#f58a5e"
     source          5158..6540
                     /label="biovar: viciae 3841"
                     /ApEinfo_revcolor="#d6b295"
                     /ApEinfo_fwdcolor="#d6b295"
                     /mol_type="genomic DNA"
                     /db_xref="taxon:216596"
                     /country="United Kingdom"
                     /organism="Rhizobium leguminosarum bv. viciae 3841"
                     /strain=3841
ORIGIN
        1 ACCGCTGAGC AATAACTAGC ataacccctt ggggcctcta aacgggtctt gaggggtttt
       61 ttgctgaaag gaggaactat atccggattg gcgaatgggn nnnnnnnnnn nnnnnnnnnn
      121 nnnnnnnnnn nnnnnnnnnn nnnnnnnnnn nnnnnnnnnn nnnnnnnnnn nnnnnnnnnn
      181 nnnnnnnnnn nnnnnnnnnn nnnnnnnnnn nnnnnnnnnn nnncnnnnnn nnnnnnnnnn
      241 nnnnnnnnnn nnnnnnnnnn nnnnnnnnnn nnnnnnnnnn nnnnnnnnnn nnnnnnnnnn
      301 nnnnnnnnnn nnnnnannnn nnnnnnnnnn nnnnnnnnnn nnnnnnnnnn nnnnnnnnnn
      361 nnnnnccttt gacgttggag tccacgttct ttaatagtgg actcttgttc caaactggaa
      421 caacactcaa ccctatctcg gtctattctt ttgatttata agggattttg ccgatttcgg
      481 cctattggtt aaaaaatgag ctgatttaac aaaaatttaa cgcgaatttt aacaaaatat
      541 taacgcttac aatttaggtg gcacttttcg gggaaatgtg cgcggaaccc ctatttgttt
      601 atttttctaa atacattcaa atatgtatcc gctcatgaat taattcttag aaaaactcat
      661 cgagcatcaa atgaaactgc aatttattca tatcaggatt atcaatacca tatttttgaa
      721 aaagccgttt ctgtaatgaa ggagaaaact caccgaggca gttccatagg atggcaagat
      781 cctggtatcg gtctgcgatt ccgactcgtc caacatcaat acaacctatt aatttcccct
      841 cgtcaaaaat aaggttatca agtgagaaat caccatgagt gacgactgaa tccggtgaga
      901 atggcaaaag tttatgcatt tctttccaga cttgttcaac aggccagcca ttacgctcgt
      961 catcaaaatc actcgcatca accaaaccgt tattcattcg tgattgcgcc tgagcgagac
     1021 gaaatacgcg atcgctgtta aaaggacaat tacaaacagg aatcgaatgc aaccggcgca
     1081 ggaacactgc cagcgcatca acaatatttt cacctgaatc aggatattct tctaatacct
     1141 ggaatgctgt tttcccgggg atcgcagtgg tgagtaacca tgcatcatca ggagtacgga
     1201 taaaatgctt gatggtcgga agaggcataa attccgtcag ccagtttagt ctgaccatct
     1261 catctgtaac atcattggca acgctacctt tgccatgttt cagaaacaac tctggcgcat
     1321 cgggcttccc atacaatcga tagattgtcg cacctgattg cccgacatta tcgcgagccc
     1381 atttataccc atataaatca gcatccatgt tggaatttaa tcgcggccta gagcaagacg
     1441 tttcccgttg aatatggctc ataacacccc ttgtattact gtttatgtaa gcagacagtt
     1501 ttattgttca tgaccaaaat cccttaacgt gagttttcgt tccactgagc gtcagacccc
     1561 gtagaaaaga tcaaaggatc ttcttgagat cctttttttc tgcgcgtaat ctgctgcttg
     1621 caaacaaaaa aaccaccgct accagcggtg gtttgtttgc cggatcaaga gctaccaact
     1681 ctttttccga aggtaactgg cttcagcaga gcgcagatac caaatactgt ccttctagtg
     1741 tagccgtagt taggccacca cttcaagaac tctgtagcac cgcctacata cctcgctctg
     1801 ctaatcctgt taccagtggc tgctgccagt ggcgataagt cgtgtcttac cgggttggac
     1861 tcaagacgat agttaccgga taaggcgcag cggtcgggct gaacgggggg ttcgtgcaca
     1921 cagcccagct tggagcgaac gacctacacc gaactgagat acctacagcg tgagctatga
     1981 gaaagcgcca cgcttcccga agggagaaag gcggacaggt atccggtaag cggcagggtc
     2041 ggaacaggag agcgcacgag ggagcttcca gggggaaacg cctggtatct ttatagtcct
     2101 gtcgggtttc gccacctctg acttgagcgt cgatttttgt gatgctcgtc aggggggcgg
     2161 agcctatgga aaaacgccag caacgcggcc tttttacggt tcctggcctt ttgctggcct
     2221 tttgctcaca tgttctttcc tgcgttatcc cctgattctg tggataaccg tattaccgcc
     2281 tttgagtgag ctgataccgc tcgccgcagc cgaacgaccg agcgcagcga gtcagtgagc
     2341 gaggaagcgg aagagcgcct gatgcggtat tttctcctta cgcatctgtg cggtatttca
     2401 caccgcaatg gtgcactctc agtacaatct gctctgatgc cgcatagtta agccagtata
     2461 cactccgcta tcgctacgtg actgggtcat ggctgcgccc cgacacccgc caacacccgc
     2521 tgacgcgccc tgacgggctt gtctgctccc ggcatccgct tacagacaag ctgtgaccgt
     2581 ctccgggagc tgcatgtgtc agaggttttc accgtcatca ccgaaacgcg cgaggcagct
     2641 gcggtaaagc tcatcagcgt ggtcgtgaag cgattcacag atgtctgcct gttcatccgc
     2701 gtccagctcg ttgagtttct ccagaagcgt taatgtctgg cttctgataa agcgggccat
     2761 gttaagggcg gttttttcct gtttggtcac tgatgcctcc gtgtaagggg gatttctgtt
     2821 catgggggta atgataccga tgaaacgaga gaggatgctc acgatacggg ttactgatga
     2881 tgaacatgcc cggttactgg aacgttgtga gggtaaacaa ctggcggtat ggatgcggcg
     2941 ggaccagaga aaaatcactc agggtcaatg ccagcgcttc gttaatacag atgtaggtgt
     3001 tccacagggt agccagcagc atcctgcgat gcagatccgg aacataatgg tgcagggcgc
     3061 tgacttccgc gtttccagac tttacgaaac acggaaaccg aagaccattc atgttgttgc
     3121 tcaggtcgca gacgttttgc agcagcagtc gcttcacgtt cgctcgcgta tcggtgattc
     3181 attctgctaa ccagtaaggc aaccccgcca gcctagccgg gtcctcaacg acaggagcac
     3241 gatcatgcgc acccgtgggg ccgccatgcc ggcgataatg gcctgcttct cgccgaaacg
     3301 tttggtggcg ggaccagtga cgaaggcttg agcgagggcg tgcaagattc cgaataccgc
     3361 aagcgacagg ccgatcatcg tcgcgctcca gcgaaagcgg tcctcgccga aaatgaccca
     3421 gagcgctgcc ggcacctgtc ctacgagttg catgataaag aagacagtca taagtgcggc
     3481 gacgatagtc atgccccgcg cccaccggaa ggagctgact gggttgaagg ctctcaaggg
     3541 catcggtcga gatcccggtg cctaatgagt gagctaactt acattaattg cgttgcgctc
     3601 actgcccgct ttccagtcgg gaaacctgtc gtgccagctg cattaatgaa tcggccaacg
     3661 cgcggggaga ggcggtttgc gtattgggcg ccagggtggt ttttcttttc accagtgaga
     3721 cgggcaacag ctgattgccc ttcaccgcct ggccctgaga gagttgcagc aagcggtcca
     3781 cgctggtttg ccccagcagg cgaaaatcct gtttgatggt ggttaacggc gggatataac
     3841 atgagctgtc ttcggtatcg tcgtatccca ctaccgagat atccgcacca acgcgcagcc
     3901 cggactcggt aatggcgcgc attgcgccca gcgccatctg atcgttggca accagcatcg
     3961 cagtgggaac gatgccctca ttcagcattt gcatggtttg ttgaaaaccg gacatggcac
     4021 tccagtcgcc ttcccgttcc gctatcggct gaatttgatt gcgagtgaga tatttatgcc
     4081 agccagccag acgcagacgc gccgagacag aacttaatgg gcccgctaac agcgcgattt
     4141 gctggtgacc caatgcgacc agatgctcca cgcccagtcg cgtaccgtct tcatgggaga
     4201 aaataatact gttgatgggt gtctggtcag agacatcaag aaataacgcc ggaacattag
     4261 tgcaggcagc ttccacagca atggcatcct ggtcatccag cggatagtta atgatcagcc
     4321 cactgacgcg ttgcgcgaga agattgtgca ccgccgcttt acaggcttcg acgccgcttc
     4381 gttctaccat cgacaccacc acgctggcac ccagttgatc ggcgcgagat ttaatcgccg
     4441 cgacaatttg cgacggcgcg tgcagggcca gactggaggt ggcaacgcca atcagcaacg
     4501 actgtttgcc cgccagttgt tgtgccacgc ggttgggaat gtaattcagc tccgccatcg
     4561 ccgcttccac tttttcccgc gttttcgcag aaacgtggct ggcctggttc accacgcggg
     4621 aaacggtctg ataagagaca ccggcatact ctgcgacatc gtataacgtt actggtttca
     4681 cattcaccac cctgaattga ctctcttccg ggcgctatca tgccataccg cgaaaggttt
     4741 tgcgccattc gatggtgtcc gggatctcga cgctctccct tatgcgactc ctgcattagg
     4801 aagcagccca gtagtaggtt gaggccgttg agcaccgccg ccgcaaggaa tggtgcatgc
     4861 aaggagatgg cgcccaacag tcccccggcc acggggcctg ccaccatacc cacgccgaaa
     4921 caagcgctca tgagcccgaa gtggcgagcc cgatcttccc catcggtgat gtcggcgata
     4981 taggcgccag caaccgcacc tgtggcgccg gtgatgccgg ccacgatgcg tccggcgtag
     5041 aggatcgaga tctcgatccc gcgaaatTAA TACGACTCAC TATAGGGGAA TTGTGAGCGG
     5101 ATAACAATTC CCCTCTAGAA ATAATTTTGT TTAACTTTAA GAAGGAGATA TACCATGAAG
     5161 TCGGCATTTT GTCTCGCGGC CGTCCTGGCT GCTCTTGCGG CTACAGCGCC GCAGGCAAGC
     5221 GCGCAGCAGT TCCGCGATCG CCGCCAGAGC GATATCGTGC TTGTGACGCC GAGCGGTGAA
     5281 ATCCTCGACT ATGTTCCAGC CGGCTATATC TACGCCCGCG ACCGTAGCGG CAATCGCGTC
     5341 TTGATCGACG ACTATGGCAA CGTCGTCGCC ACCGAGATGC GCGCCCGCGG CTACTATCCG
     5401 CCGCGGCCCG GCCCGCGCGA GGTCTATAAC GACCAGTACG GCAACGACCC CTATTATTCC
     5461 GACAACAATC CCGATGGCGA TACGCGTTAT TCCGAGCGCG GCGCTGTCAC CGGCGGCATA
     5521 CCGCGAGATG CCGCGATCGA GCGCCGGCCG CTCGGTGACC AGCTCTATCC CGAGGATAAC
     5581 AGCATCGGCA ATCCGCAGCC CGGCGACGAT TATGCCTCGA TCGATCCCGA CCAGCAGATC
     5641 CCGCCCGCCG ATCAGCCGAA GGCCGCACCC GATGAACCTG TCATCACGCT GAACAACAAA
     5701 TCGAAGCCGG AGATCGTCGC TTTGCAGGTC TTCCTCGACC GCGCCGGCGC CTCCCCCGGC
     5761 GTCATCGACG GCCATATGGG TTCGAACGTC ACCAAGGCGA TCTTAGCCTA CGATCAGATG
     5821 ACCGGCTCGA AGCTCGACCC GAACAACACA GACGCCATTC TGGAAGAGCT GCGCATGACC
     5881 GGCGGGCTGC CCGTCGTCAG CTATACAATC ACGCCTGCCG ATGCGGCCGG CCCCTTCGTC
     5941 GCCGAGATTC CGGAAGACTA TTCGCATAAG GCGCTGCTGC CGTCGCTGGC TTACACCTCG
     6001 ACCACCGAGA TGCTGGCCGA GCGTTTCCAC ATGGATGAGG CTTTCCTCAA GGAGATGAAC
     6061 CCCGGCGCCG ACTTCACCGT TCCCGGCACC GTCATCAAGG TCGTCAATCC GGGCGAGCCG
     6121 AAGAGCGGCG CGGTCGCCCG CATCATCGCC GACAAGGGCC GTAAGCAGGT CTTCGCTTAT
     6181 GACGGCGCCG GCAATCTCCT CGCTGCCTAT CCGGCGTCGA TCGGCTCCAC CGATACCCCC
     6241 TCTCCGTCAG GCACGGTCAA CGTCGAGCGC GTCGCCCTCA ATCCCGGCTA CACCTACAAT
     6301 CCGAAGATCA ATTTCCAGCA GGGCGCCAAT GACAAAATTC TCAACATCCC GCCCGGCCCC
     6361 AACGGTCCCG TCGGCACCGT CTGGATGGCT CTCTCCAAGC CGACCTACGG CATCCATGGC
     6421 ACGCCCGAGC CCTCGAAGAT CGGCCGCACT CAGAGCCACG GTTGTATCCG GCTGACCAAC
     6481 TGGGATGCCA CCGAGCTTGC CAAGATGGTC AAGCCGGGAG TGACGGTCGA ATTCGTCGAC
     6541 GGATCCTAAC TGACTAGCTC GAGCACCACC ACCACCACCA CTGAGATCCG GCTGCTAACA
     6601 AAGCCCGAAA GGAAGCTGAG TTGGCTGCTG CC
//
