# Supplementary material for: Rhizobial enzyme reveals pH-driven catalytic switching and ʟ-amino acid incorporation by ʟ,ᴅ-transpeptidases
Source: bioRxiv preprint, doi:10.64898/2026.06.30.735398, version 1 (2026-07-01)
Supplement: File S5. Plasmid Sequences [file 735398_file06.zip › File S5. Plasmid Sequences/LDTs in pET-28a(+)/Ldt12.gb]

LOCUS       pET-28a(+)_—_GH25_SH3_[ 5831 bp ds-DNA     circular     31-OCT-2025
DEFINITION  .
FEATURES             Location/Qualifiers
     CDS             1..8
                     /label="SET1 (fragment)"
                     /ApEinfo_revcolor="#84b0dc"
                     /ApEinfo_fwdcolor="#84b0dc"
                     /note="pLannotate"
                     /database="snapgene"
                     /identity="100.0"
                     /match_length="39.7"
                     /fragment="True"
                     /other="CDS"
                     /description="solubility-enhancement tag derived from T7phage gene 10B"
                     /translation="TA"
     terminator      16..20
                     /label="T7 terminator"
                     /ApEinfo_revcolor="#c6c9d1"
                     /ApEinfo_fwdcolor="#c6c9d1"
                     /note="note: transcription terminator for bacteriophage T7RNA polymerase"
     terminator      16..63
                     /label="T7 terminator"
                     /ApEinfo_revcolor="#c7b0e3"
                     /ApEinfo_fwdcolor="#c7b0e3"
                     /note="pLannotate"
                     /database="snapgene"
                     /identity="100.0"
                     /match_length="100.0"
                     /fragment="False"
                     /other="terminator"
                     /description="transcription terminator for bacteriophage T7RNA polymerase"
     rep_origin      100..528
                     /label="f1 ori"
                     /ApEinfo_revcolor="#84b0dc"
                     /ApEinfo_fwdcolor="#84b0dc"
                     /note="pLannotate"
                     /database="snapgene"
                     /identity="100.0"
                     /match_length="100.0"
                     /fragment="False"
                     /other="rep_origin"
                     /description="f1 bacteriophage origin of replication; arrowindicates direction of (+) strand synthesis "
     promoter        581..638
                     /label="AmpR promoter (fragment)"
                     /ApEinfo_revcolor="#84b0dc"
                     /ApEinfo_fwdcolor="#84b0dc"
                     /note="pLannotate"
                     /database="snapgene"
                     /identity="100.0"
                     /match_length="56.3"
                     /fragment="True"
                     /other="promoter"
                     /description="bla"
     CDS             complement(647..1462)
                     /label="KanR"
                     /ApEinfo_revcolor="#84b0dc"
                     /ApEinfo_fwdcolor="#84b0dc"
                     /note="pLannotate"
                     /database="snapgene"
                     /identity="99.8"
                     /match_length="100.0"
                     /fragment="False"
                     /other="CDS"
                     /description="aminoglycoside phosphotransferase;aph(3')-Ia; confers resistance to kanamycin in bacteria orG418 (Geneticin®) in eukaryotes"
                     /translation="MSHIQRETSCSRPRLNSNMDADLYGYKWARDNVGQSGATIYRLYGKPDAPELFLKHGKGSVANDVTDEMVRLNWLTEFMPLPTIKHFIRTPDDAWLLTTAIPGKTAFQVLEEYPDSGENIVDALAVFLRRLHSIPVCNCPFNSDRVFRLAQAQSRMNNGLVDASDFDDERNGWPVEQVWKEMHKLLPFSPDSVVTHGDFSLDNLIFDEGKLIGCIDVGRVGIADRYQDLAILWNCLGEFSPSLQKRLFQKYGIDNPDMNKLQFHLMLDEFF*"
     rep_origin      1584..2172
                     /label="ori"
                     /ApEinfo_revcolor="#f8d3a9"
                     /ApEinfo_fwdcolor="#f8d3a9"
                     /note="pLannotate"
                     /database="snapgene"
                     /identity="100.0"
                     /match_length="100.0"
                     /fragment="False"
                     /other="rep_origin"
                     /description="high-copy-number ColE1/pMB1/pBR322/pUC originof replication "
     repeat_region   2332..2343
                     /label="AAV2 ITR (fragment)"
                     /ApEinfo_revcolor="#c6c9d1"
                     /ApEinfo_fwdcolor="#c6c9d1"
                     /note="pLannotate"
                     /database="itrs"
                     /identity="100.0"
                     /match_length="8.3"
                     /fragment="True"
                     /other="repeat_region"
                     /description="AAV2 ITR Flip"
     misc_feature    complement(2358..2497)
                     /label="bom"
                     /ApEinfo_revcolor="#ffef86"
                     /ApEinfo_fwdcolor="#ffef86"
                     /note="pLannotate"
                     /database="snapgene"
                     /identity="99.3"
                     /match_length="100.0"
                     /fragment="False"
                     /other="misc_feature"
                     /description="basis of mobility region from pBR322"
     CDS             complement(2599..2790)
                     /label="rop"
                     /ApEinfo_revcolor="#84b0dc"
                     /ApEinfo_fwdcolor="#84b0dc"
                     /note="pLannotate"
                     /database="snapgene"
                     /identity="100.0"
                     /match_length="100.0"
                     /fragment="False"
                     /other="CDS"
                     /description="Rop protein, which maintains plasmids at lowcopy number; rop"
                     /translation="VTKQEKTALNMARFIRSQTLTLLEKLNELDADEQADICESLHDHADELYRSCLARFGDDGENL*"
     CDS             2807..3187
                     /label="YPB1_ECOLX"
                     /ApEinfo_revcolor="#84b0dc"
                     /ApEinfo_fwdcolor="#84b0dc"
                     /note="pLannotate"
                     /database="swissprot"
                     /identity="99.2"
                     /match_length="96.2"
                     /fragment="False"
                     /other="CDS"
                     /description="Protein predicted: Swiss-Prot proteinexistence level 4. From Escherichia coli."
                     /translation="GGFLFMGVMIPMKRERMLTIRVTDDEHARLLERCEGKQLAVWMRRDQRKITQGQCQRFVNTDVGVPQGSQQHPAMQIRNIMVQGADFRVSRLYETRKPKTIHVVAQVADVLQQQSLHVRSRIGDSFC"
     CDS             complement(3259..3550)
                     /label="TcR (fragment)"
                     /ApEinfo_revcolor="#84b0dc"
                     /ApEinfo_fwdcolor="#84b0dc"
                     /note="pLannotate"
                     /database="snapgene"
                     /identity="100.0"
                     /match_length="24.5"
                     /fragment="True"
                     /other="CDS"
                     /description="tetracycline efflux protein; tet; confersresistance to tetracycline"
                     /translation="STDALESLQPSQLLPVGAGHDYRRRTYDCLLYHATRRTGAGSALGHFRRGPLSLERDDDRPVACGIRNLARPRSSLRHWSRHQTFRREAGHYRRHGG"
     protein_bind    complement(3565..3586)
                     /label="CAP binding site"
                     /ApEinfo_revcolor="#c7b0e3"
                     /ApEinfo_fwdcolor="#c7b0e3"
                     /note="pLannotate"
                     /database="snapgene"
                     /identity="95.5"
                     /match_length="100.0"
                     /fragment="False"
                     /other="protein_bind"
                     /description="CAP binding activates transcription in thepresence of cAMP. E. coli catabolite activator protein"
     CDS             complement(3599..4681)
                     /label="lacI"
                     /ApEinfo_revcolor="#84b0dc"
                     /ApEinfo_fwdcolor="#84b0dc"
                     /note="pLannotate"
                     /database="snapgene"
                     /identity="99.9"
                     /match_length="100.0"
                     /fragment="False"
                     /other="CDS"
                     /description="lac repressor; lacI; The lac repressor bindsto the lac operator to inhibit transcription in E. coli.This inhibition can be relieved by adding lactose orisopropyl-β-D-thiogalactopyranoside (IPTG)."
                     /translation="VKPVTLYDVAEYAGVSYQTVSRVVNQASHVSAKTREKVEAAMAELNYIPNRVAQQLAGKQSLLIGVATSSLALHAPSQIVAAIKSRADQLGASVVVSMVERSGVEACKAAVHNLLAQRVSGLIINYPLDDQDAIAVEAACTNVPALFLDVSDQTPINSIIFSHEDGTRLGVEHLVALGHQQIALLAGPLSSVSARLRLAGWHKYLTRNQIQPIAEREGDWSAMSGFQQTMQMLNEGIVPTAMLVANDQMALGAMRAITESGLRVGADISVVGYDDTEDSSCYIPPLTTIKQDFRLLGQTSVDRLLQLSQGQAVKGNQLLPVSLVKRKTTLAPNTQTASPRALADSLMQLARQVSRLESGQ*"
     promoter        complement(4682..4759)
                     /label="lacI promoter"
                     /ApEinfo_revcolor="#9eafd2"
                     /ApEinfo_fwdcolor="#9eafd2"
                     /note="pLannotate"
                     /database="snapgene"
                     /identity="100.0"
                     /match_length="100.0"
                     /fragment="False"
                     /other="promoter"
                     /description="lacI"
     CDS             complement(4767..5046)
                     /label="TcR (fragment)"
                     /ApEinfo_revcolor="#84b0dc"
                     /ApEinfo_fwdcolor="#84b0dc"
                     /note="pLannotate"
                     /database="snapgene"
                     /identity="100.0"
                     /match_length="23.5"
                     /fragment="True"
                     /other="CDS"
                     /description="tetracycline efflux protein; tet; confersresistance to tetracycline"
                     /translation="DPLRRTHRGRHHRRHRCGCWRLYRRHHRWGRSGSPLRAHERLFRRGYGGRPRGRGTVGRHLLACTIPCGGGAQRPQPTTGLLPNAGVA*GRAS"
     promoter        5068..5086
                     /label="T7 promoter"
                     /ApEinfo_revcolor="#c6c9d1"
                     /ApEinfo_fwdcolor="#c6c9d1"
                     /note="note: promoter for bacteriophage T7 RNA polymerase"
     promoter        5068..5086
                     /label="T7 promoter"
                     /ApEinfo_revcolor="#b7e6d7"
                     /ApEinfo_fwdcolor="#b7e6d7"
                     /note="pLannotate"
                     /database="snapgene"
                     /identity="100.0"
                     /match_length="100.0"
                     /fragment="False"
                     /other="promoter"
                     /description="promoter for bacteriophage T7 RNA polymerase"
     protein_bind    5087..5087
                     /label="lac operator"
                     /ApEinfo_revcolor="#c6c9d1"
                     /ApEinfo_fwdcolor="#c6c9d1"
                     /note="pLannotate"
                     /database="snapgene"
                     /identity="100.0"
                     /match_length="100.0"
                     /fragment="False"
                     /other="protein_bind"
                     /description="The lac repressor binds to the lac operatorto inhibit transcription in E. coli. This inhibition can berelieved by adding lactose orisopropyl-β-D-thiogalactopyranoside (IPTG). lac repressorencoded by lacI"
     protein_bind    5087..5111
                     /label="lac operator"
                     /ApEinfo_revcolor="#75c6a9"
                     /ApEinfo_fwdcolor="#75c6a9"
                     /note="bound_moiety: lac repressor encoded by lacI note:The lac repressor binds to the lac operator to inhibit transcription in E. coli. This inhibition can be relievedby adding lactose or isopropyl-β-D-thiogalactopyranoside(IPTG)."
     RBS             5126..5148
                     /label="RBS"
                     /ApEinfo_revcolor="#b4abac"
                     /ApEinfo_fwdcolor="#b4abac"
                     /note="note: efficient ribosome binding site frombacteriophage T7 gene 10 (Olins and Rangwala, 1989)"
     CDS             5155..5748
                     /label="Ldt12"
                     /ApEinfo_revcolor="#84b0dc"
                     /ApEinfo_fwdcolor="#84b0dc"
                     /transl_table=11
                     /translation="MDKQHITRRGLMLGSLALMLSGCTSGDGPPLGYRFARDPDADPRYRRQEVEYTGSEPPGTIVVDTASRYLYFVEADGLATRYGVAVGEEGLSFKGEATIGYKAEWPSWKPTNDMIQRKPGLAKYADGVPGGPLNPLGAAALYLYQGGQDTLFRLHGTNAPWSIGRAVSNGCIRLTNANIVDLYSRARVGTRVVVIGS*"
     source          5158..5739
                     /label="biovar: viciae 3841"
                     /ApEinfo_revcolor="#d6b295"
                     /ApEinfo_fwdcolor="#d6b295"
                     /mol_type="genomic DNA"
                     /db_xref="taxon:216596"
                     /country="United Kingdom"
                     /organism="Rhizobium leguminosarum bv. viciae 3841"
                     /strain=3841
     gene            5158..5739
                     /label="RL3834"
                     /ApEinfo_revcolor="#ff9ccd"
                     /ApEinfo_fwdcolor="#ff9ccd"
ORIGIN
        1 ACCGCTGAGC AATAACTAGC ataacccctt ggggcctcta aacgggtctt gaggggtttt
       61 ttgctgaaag gaggaactat atccggattg gcgaatgggn nnnnnnnnnn nnnnnnnnnn
      121 nnnnnnnnnn nnnnnnnnnn nnnnnnnnnn nnnnnnnnnn nnnnnnnnnn nnnnnnnnnn
      181 nnnnnnnnnn nnnnnnnnnn nnnnnnnnnn nnnnnnnnnn nnncnnnnnn nnnnnnnnnn
      241 nnnnnnnnnn nnnnnnnnnn nnnnnnnnnn nnnnnnnnnn nnnnnnnnnn nnnnnnnnnn
      301 nnnnnnnnnn nnnnnannnn nnnnnnnnnn nnnnnnnnnn nnnnnnnnnn nnnnnnnnnn
      361 nnnnnccttt gacgttggag tccacgttct ttaatagtgg actcttgttc caaactggaa
      421 caacactcaa ccctatctcg gtctattctt ttgatttata agggattttg ccgatttcgg
      481 cctattggtt aaaaaatgag ctgatttaac aaaaatttaa cgcgaatttt aacaaaatat
      541 taacgcttac aatttaggtg gcacttttcg gggaaatgtg cgcggaaccc ctatttgttt
      601 atttttctaa atacattcaa atatgtatcc gctcatgaat taattcttag aaaaactcat
      661 cgagcatcaa atgaaactgc aatttattca tatcaggatt atcaatacca tatttttgaa
      721 aaagccgttt ctgtaatgaa ggagaaaact caccgaggca gttccatagg atggcaagat
      781 cctggtatcg gtctgcgatt ccgactcgtc caacatcaat acaacctatt aatttcccct
      841 cgtcaaaaat aaggttatca agtgagaaat caccatgagt gacgactgaa tccggtgaga
      901 atggcaaaag tttatgcatt tctttccaga cttgttcaac aggccagcca ttacgctcgt
      961 catcaaaatc actcgcatca accaaaccgt tattcattcg tgattgcgcc tgagcgagac
     1021 gaaatacgcg atcgctgtta aaaggacaat tacaaacagg aatcgaatgc aaccggcgca
     1081 ggaacactgc cagcgcatca acaatatttt cacctgaatc aggatattct tctaatacct
     1141 ggaatgctgt tttcccgggg atcgcagtgg tgagtaacca tgcatcatca ggagtacgga
     1201 taaaatgctt gatggtcgga agaggcataa attccgtcag ccagtttagt ctgaccatct
     1261 catctgtaac atcattggca acgctacctt tgccatgttt cagaaacaac tctggcgcat
     1321 cgggcttccc atacaatcga tagattgtcg cacctgattg cccgacatta tcgcgagccc
     1381 atttataccc atataaatca gcatccatgt tggaatttaa tcgcggccta gagcaagacg
     1441 tttcccgttg aatatggctc ataacacccc ttgtattact gtttatgtaa gcagacagtt
     1501 ttattgttca tgaccaaaat cccttaacgt gagttttcgt tccactgagc gtcagacccc
     1561 gtagaaaaga tcaaaggatc ttcttgagat cctttttttc tgcgcgtaat ctgctgcttg
     1621 caaacaaaaa aaccaccgct accagcggtg gtttgtttgc cggatcaaga gctaccaact
     1681 ctttttccga aggtaactgg cttcagcaga gcgcagatac caaatactgt ccttctagtg
     1741 tagccgtagt taggccacca cttcaagaac tctgtagcac cgcctacata cctcgctctg
     1801 ctaatcctgt taccagtggc tgctgccagt ggcgataagt cgtgtcttac cgggttggac
     1861 tcaagacgat agttaccgga taaggcgcag cggtcgggct gaacgggggg ttcgtgcaca
     1921 cagcccagct tggagcgaac gacctacacc gaactgagat acctacagcg tgagctatga
     1981 gaaagcgcca cgcttcccga agggagaaag gcggacaggt atccggtaag cggcagggtc
     2041 ggaacaggag agcgcacgag ggagcttcca gggggaaacg cctggtatct ttatagtcct
     2101 gtcgggtttc gccacctctg acttgagcgt cgatttttgt gatgctcgtc aggggggcgg
     2161 agcctatgga aaaacgccag caacgcggcc tttttacggt tcctggcctt ttgctggcct
     2221 tttgctcaca tgttctttcc tgcgttatcc cctgattctg tggataaccg tattaccgcc
     2281 tttgagtgag ctgataccgc tcgccgcagc cgaacgaccg agcgcagcga gtcagtgagc
     2341 gaggaagcgg aagagcgcct gatgcggtat tttctcctta cgcatctgtg cggtatttca
     2401 caccgcaatg gtgcactctc agtacaatct gctctgatgc cgcatagtta agccagtata
     2461 cactccgcta tcgctacgtg actgggtcat ggctgcgccc cgacacccgc caacacccgc
     2521 tgacgcgccc tgacgggctt gtctgctccc ggcatccgct tacagacaag ctgtgaccgt
     2581 ctccgggagc tgcatgtgtc agaggttttc accgtcatca ccgaaacgcg cgaggcagct
     2641 gcggtaaagc tcatcagcgt ggtcgtgaag cgattcacag atgtctgcct gttcatccgc
     2701 gtccagctcg ttgagtttct ccagaagcgt taatgtctgg cttctgataa agcgggccat
     2761 gttaagggcg gttttttcct gtttggtcac tgatgcctcc gtgtaagggg gatttctgtt
     2821 catgggggta atgataccga tgaaacgaga gaggatgctc acgatacggg ttactgatga
     2881 tgaacatgcc cggttactgg aacgttgtga gggtaaacaa ctggcggtat ggatgcggcg
     2941 ggaccagaga aaaatcactc agggtcaatg ccagcgcttc gttaatacag atgtaggtgt
     3001 tccacagggt agccagcagc atcctgcgat gcagatccgg aacataatgg tgcagggcgc
     3061 tgacttccgc gtttccagac tttacgaaac acggaaaccg aagaccattc atgttgttgc
     3121 tcaggtcgca gacgttttgc agcagcagtc gcttcacgtt cgctcgcgta tcggtgattc
     3181 attctgctaa ccagtaaggc aaccccgcca gcctagccgg gtcctcaacg acaggagcac
     3241 gatcatgcgc acccgtgggg ccgccatgcc ggcgataatg gcctgcttct cgccgaaacg
     3301 tttggtggcg ggaccagtga cgaaggcttg agcgagggcg tgcaagattc cgaataccgc
     3361 aagcgacagg ccgatcatcg tcgcgctcca gcgaaagcgg tcctcgccga aaatgaccca
     3421 gagcgctgcc ggcacctgtc ctacgagttg catgataaag aagacagtca taagtgcggc
     3481 gacgatagtc atgccccgcg cccaccggaa ggagctgact gggttgaagg ctctcaaggg
     3541 catcggtcga gatcccggtg cctaatgagt gagctaactt acattaattg cgttgcgctc
     3601 actgcccgct ttccagtcgg gaaacctgtc gtgccagctg cattaatgaa tcggccaacg
     3661 cgcggggaga ggcggtttgc gtattgggcg ccagggtggt ttttcttttc accagtgaga
     3721 cgggcaacag ctgattgccc ttcaccgcct ggccctgaga gagttgcagc aagcggtcca
     3781 cgctggtttg ccccagcagg cgaaaatcct gtttgatggt ggttaacggc gggatataac
     3841 atgagctgtc ttcggtatcg tcgtatccca ctaccgagat atccgcacca acgcgcagcc
     3901 cggactcggt aatggcgcgc attgcgccca gcgccatctg atcgttggca accagcatcg
     3961 cagtgggaac gatgccctca ttcagcattt gcatggtttg ttgaaaaccg gacatggcac
     4021 tccagtcgcc ttcccgttcc gctatcggct gaatttgatt gcgagtgaga tatttatgcc
     4081 agccagccag acgcagacgc gccgagacag aacttaatgg gcccgctaac agcgcgattt
     4141 gctggtgacc caatgcgacc agatgctcca cgcccagtcg cgtaccgtct tcatgggaga
     4201 aaataatact gttgatgggt gtctggtcag agacatcaag aaataacgcc ggaacattag
     4261 tgcaggcagc ttccacagca atggcatcct ggtcatccag cggatagtta atgatcagcc
     4321 cactgacgcg ttgcgcgaga agattgtgca ccgccgcttt acaggcttcg acgccgcttc
     4381 gttctaccat cgacaccacc acgctggcac ccagttgatc ggcgcgagat ttaatcgccg
     4441 cgacaatttg cgacggcgcg tgcagggcca gactggaggt ggcaacgcca atcagcaacg
     4501 actgtttgcc cgccagttgt tgtgccacgc ggttgggaat gtaattcagc tccgccatcg
     4561 ccgcttccac tttttcccgc gttttcgcag aaacgtggct ggcctggttc accacgcggg
     4621 aaacggtctg ataagagaca ccggcatact ctgcgacatc gtataacgtt actggtttca
     4681 cattcaccac cctgaattga ctctcttccg ggcgctatca tgccataccg cgaaaggttt
     4741 tgcgccattc gatggtgtcc gggatctcga cgctctccct tatgcgactc ctgcattagg
     4801 aagcagccca gtagtaggtt gaggccgttg agcaccgccg ccgcaaggaa tggtgcatgc
     4861 aaggagatgg cgcccaacag tcccccggcc acggggcctg ccaccatacc cacgccgaaa
     4921 caagcgctca tgagcccgaa gtggcgagcc cgatcttccc catcggtgat gtcggcgata
     4981 taggcgccag caaccgcacc tgtggcgccg gtgatgccgg ccacgatgcg tccggcgtag
     5041 aggatcgaga tctcgatccc gcgaaatTAA TACGACTCAC TATAGGGGAA TTGTGAGCGG
     5101 ATAACAATTC CCCTCTAGAA ATAATTTTGT TTAACTTTAA GAAGGAGATA TACCATGGAC
     5161 AAACAGCATA TTACGCGCCG GGGGCTCATG CTGGGGAGCC TGGCTCTAAT GCTTTCTGGA
     5221 TGTACTTCGG GCGATGGGCC GCCACTGGGC TACCGATTCG CGAGGGATCC GGATGCCGAT
     5281 CCCCGCTATC GACGACAGGA GGTCGAGTAT ACGGGGAGTG AACCGCCCGG AACTATCGTC
     5341 GTCGATACGG CGAGCCGCTA CCTTTACTTC GTGGAGGCAG ACGGACTGGC GACTCGCTAT
     5401 GGTGTCGCCG TCGGAGAGGA AGGACTGAGT TTCAAGGGCG AGGCCACCAT CGGCTATAAG
     5461 GCAGAGTGGC CTTCGTGGAA GCCCACCAAT GACATGATTC AGCGCAAGCC CGGGTTGGCC
     5521 AAGTATGCCG ATGGAGTACC GGGAGGACCG CTCAACCCTC TCGGTGCAGC GGCCCTCTAC
     5581 CTCTACCAAG GCGGACAAGA TACCCTGTTC CGGCTGCACG GAACGAATGC TCCCTGGTCG
     5641 ATAGGCCGTG CCGTCTCGAA TGGGTGTATT CGCCTGACGA ACGCAAACAT CGTCGACCTG
     5701 TACTCCCGTG CACGCGTCGG CACGCGCGTG GTTGTCATCG GATCCTAACT GACTAGCTCG
     5761 AGCACCACCA CCACCACCAC TGAGATCCGG CTGCTAACAA AGCCCGAAAG GAAGCTGAGT
     5821 TGGCTGCTGC C
//
