# Supplementary material for: Rhizobial enzyme reveals pH-driven catalytic switching and ʟ-amino acid incorporation by ʟ,ᴅ-transpeptidases
Source: bioRxiv preprint, doi:10.64898/2026.06.30.735398, version 1 (2026-07-01)
Supplement: File S5. Plasmid Sequences [file 735398_file06.zip › File S5. Plasmid Sequences/LDTs in pET-28a(+)/Ldt13.gb]

LOCUS       pET-28a(+)_—_GH25_SH3_[ 6536 bp ds-DNA     circular     31-OCT-2025
DEFINITION  .
FEATURES             Location/Qualifiers
     CDS             1..8
                     /label="SET1 (fragment)"
                     /ApEinfo_revcolor="#84b0dc"
                     /ApEinfo_fwdcolor="#84b0dc"
                     /note="pLannotate"
                     /database="snapgene"
                     /identity="100.0"
                     /match_length="39.7"
                     /fragment="True"
                     /other="CDS"
                     /description="solubility-enhancement tag derived from T7phage gene 10B"
                     /translation="TA"
     terminator      16..20
                     /label="T7 terminator"
                     /ApEinfo_revcolor="#c6c9d1"
                     /ApEinfo_fwdcolor="#c6c9d1"
                     /note="note: transcription terminator for bacteriophage T7RNA polymerase"
     terminator      16..63
                     /label="T7 terminator"
                     /ApEinfo_revcolor="#c7b0e3"
                     /ApEinfo_fwdcolor="#c7b0e3"
                     /note="pLannotate"
                     /database="snapgene"
                     /identity="100.0"
                     /match_length="100.0"
                     /fragment="False"
                     /other="terminator"
                     /description="transcription terminator for bacteriophage T7RNA polymerase"
     rep_origin      100..528
                     /label="f1 ori"
                     /ApEinfo_revcolor="#84b0dc"
                     /ApEinfo_fwdcolor="#84b0dc"
                     /note="pLannotate"
                     /database="snapgene"
                     /identity="100.0"
                     /match_length="100.0"
                     /fragment="False"
                     /other="rep_origin"
                     /description="f1 bacteriophage origin of replication; arrowindicates direction of (+) strand synthesis "
     promoter        581..638
                     /label="AmpR promoter (fragment)"
                     /ApEinfo_revcolor="#84b0dc"
                     /ApEinfo_fwdcolor="#84b0dc"
                     /note="pLannotate"
                     /database="snapgene"
                     /identity="100.0"
                     /match_length="56.3"
                     /fragment="True"
                     /other="promoter"
                     /description="bla"
     CDS             complement(647..1462)
                     /label="KanR"
                     /ApEinfo_revcolor="#84b0dc"
                     /ApEinfo_fwdcolor="#84b0dc"
                     /note="pLannotate"
                     /database="snapgene"
                     /identity="99.8"
                     /match_length="100.0"
                     /fragment="False"
                     /other="CDS"
                     /description="aminoglycoside phosphotransferase;aph(3')-Ia; confers resistance to kanamycin in bacteria orG418 (Geneticin®) in eukaryotes"
                     /translation="MSHIQRETSCSRPRLNSNMDADLYGYKWARDNVGQSGATIYRLYGKPDAPELFLKHGKGSVANDVTDEMVRLNWLTEFMPLPTIKHFIRTPDDAWLLTTAIPGKTAFQVLEEYPDSGENIVDALAVFLRRLHSIPVCNCPFNSDRVFRLAQAQSRMNNGLVDASDFDDERNGWPVEQVWKEMHKLLPFSPDSVVTHGDFSLDNLIFDEGKLIGCIDVGRVGIADRYQDLAILWNCLGEFSPSLQKRLFQKYGIDNPDMNKLQFHLMLDEFF*"
     rep_origin      1584..2172
                     /label="ori"
                     /ApEinfo_revcolor="#f8d3a9"
                     /ApEinfo_fwdcolor="#f8d3a9"
                     /note="pLannotate"
                     /database="snapgene"
                     /identity="100.0"
                     /match_length="100.0"
                     /fragment="False"
                     /other="rep_origin"
                     /description="high-copy-number ColE1/pMB1/pBR322/pUC originof replication "
     repeat_region   2332..2343
                     /label="AAV2 ITR (fragment)"
                     /ApEinfo_revcolor="#c6c9d1"
                     /ApEinfo_fwdcolor="#c6c9d1"
                     /note="pLannotate"
                     /database="itrs"
                     /identity="100.0"
                     /match_length="8.3"
                     /fragment="True"
                     /other="repeat_region"
                     /description="AAV2 ITR Flip"
     misc_feature    complement(2358..2497)
                     /label="bom"
                     /ApEinfo_revcolor="#ffef86"
                     /ApEinfo_fwdcolor="#ffef86"
                     /note="pLannotate"
                     /database="snapgene"
                     /identity="99.3"
                     /match_length="100.0"
                     /fragment="False"
                     /other="misc_feature"
                     /description="basis of mobility region from pBR322"
     CDS             complement(2599..2790)
                     /label="rop"
                     /ApEinfo_revcolor="#84b0dc"
                     /ApEinfo_fwdcolor="#84b0dc"
                     /note="pLannotate"
                     /database="snapgene"
                     /identity="100.0"
                     /match_length="100.0"
                     /fragment="False"
                     /other="CDS"
                     /description="Rop protein, which maintains plasmids at lowcopy number; rop"
                     /translation="VTKQEKTALNMARFIRSQTLTLLEKLNELDADEQADICESLHDHADELYRSCLARFGDDGENL*"
     CDS             2807..3187
                     /label="YPB1_ECOLX"
                     /ApEinfo_revcolor="#84b0dc"
                     /ApEinfo_fwdcolor="#84b0dc"
                     /note="pLannotate"
                     /database="swissprot"
                     /identity="99.2"
                     /match_length="96.2"
                     /fragment="False"
                     /other="CDS"
                     /description="Protein predicted: Swiss-Prot proteinexistence level 4. From Escherichia coli."
                     /translation="GGFLFMGVMIPMKRERMLTIRVTDDEHARLLERCEGKQLAVWMRRDQRKITQGQCQRFVNTDVGVPQGSQQHPAMQIRNIMVQGADFRVSRLYETRKPKTIHVVAQVADVLQQQSLHVRSRIGDSFC"
     CDS             complement(3259..3550)
                     /label="TcR (fragment)"
                     /ApEinfo_revcolor="#84b0dc"
                     /ApEinfo_fwdcolor="#84b0dc"
                     /note="pLannotate"
                     /database="snapgene"
                     /identity="100.0"
                     /match_length="24.5"
                     /fragment="True"
                     /other="CDS"
                     /description="tetracycline efflux protein; tet; confersresistance to tetracycline"
                     /translation="STDALESLQPSQLLPVGAGHDYRRRTYDCLLYHATRRTGAGSALGHFRRGPLSLERDDDRPVACGIRNLARPRSSLRHWSRHQTFRREAGHYRRHGG"
     protein_bind    complement(3565..3586)
                     /label="CAP binding site"
                     /ApEinfo_revcolor="#c7b0e3"
                     /ApEinfo_fwdcolor="#c7b0e3"
                     /note="pLannotate"
                     /database="snapgene"
                     /identity="95.5"
                     /match_length="100.0"
                     /fragment="False"
                     /other="protein_bind"
                     /description="CAP binding activates transcription in thepresence of cAMP. E. coli catabolite activator protein"
     CDS             complement(3599..4681)
                     /label="lacI"
                     /ApEinfo_revcolor="#84b0dc"
                     /ApEinfo_fwdcolor="#84b0dc"
                     /note="pLannotate"
                     /database="snapgene"
                     /identity="99.9"
                     /match_length="100.0"
                     /fragment="False"
                     /other="CDS"
                     /description="lac repressor; lacI; The lac repressor bindsto the lac operator to inhibit transcription in E. coli.This inhibition can be relieved by adding lactose orisopropyl-β-D-thiogalactopyranoside (IPTG)."
                     /translation="VKPVTLYDVAEYAGVSYQTVSRVVNQASHVSAKTREKVEAAMAELNYIPNRVAQQLAGKQSLLIGVATSSLALHAPSQIVAAIKSRADQLGASVVVSMVERSGVEACKAAVHNLLAQRVSGLIINYPLDDQDAIAVEAACTNVPALFLDVSDQTPINSIIFSHEDGTRLGVEHLVALGHQQIALLAGPLSSVSARLRLAGWHKYLTRNQIQPIAEREGDWSAMSGFQQTMQMLNEGIVPTAMLVANDQMALGAMRAITESGLRVGADISVVGYDDTEDSSCYIPPLTTIKQDFRLLGQTSVDRLLQLSQGQAVKGNQLLPVSLVKRKTTLAPNTQTASPRALADSLMQLARQVSRLESGQ*"
     promoter        complement(4682..4759)
                     /label="lacI promoter"
                     /ApEinfo_revcolor="#9eafd2"
                     /ApEinfo_fwdcolor="#9eafd2"
                     /note="pLannotate"
                     /database="snapgene"
                     /identity="100.0"
                     /match_length="100.0"
                     /fragment="False"
                     /other="promoter"
                     /description="lacI"
     CDS             complement(4767..5046)
                     /label="TcR (fragment)"
                     /ApEinfo_revcolor="#84b0dc"
                     /ApEinfo_fwdcolor="#84b0dc"
                     /note="pLannotate"
                     /database="snapgene"
                     /identity="100.0"
                     /match_length="23.5"
                     /fragment="True"
                     /other="CDS"
                     /description="tetracycline efflux protein; tet; confersresistance to tetracycline"
                     /translation="DPLRRTHRGRHHRRHRCGCWRLYRRHHRWGRSGSPLRAHERLFRRGYGGRPRGRGTVGRHLLACTIPCGGGAQRPQPTTGLLPNAGVA*GRAS"
     promoter        5068..5086
                     /label="T7 promoter"
                     /ApEinfo_revcolor="#c6c9d1"
                     /ApEinfo_fwdcolor="#c6c9d1"
                     /note="note: promoter for bacteriophage T7 RNA polymerase"
     promoter        5068..5086
                     /label="T7 promoter"
                     /ApEinfo_revcolor="#b7e6d7"
                     /ApEinfo_fwdcolor="#b7e6d7"
                     /note="pLannotate"
                     /database="snapgene"
                     /identity="100.0"
                     /match_length="100.0"
                     /fragment="False"
                     /other="promoter"
                     /description="promoter for bacteriophage T7 RNA polymerase"
     protein_bind    5087..5087
                     /label="lac operator"
                     /ApEinfo_revcolor="#c6c9d1"
                     /ApEinfo_fwdcolor="#c6c9d1"
                     /note="pLannotate"
                     /database="snapgene"
                     /identity="100.0"
                     /match_length="100.0"
                     /fragment="False"
                     /other="protein_bind"
                     /description="The lac repressor binds to the lac operatorto inhibit transcription in E. coli. This inhibition can berelieved by adding lactose orisopropyl-β-D-thiogalactopyranoside (IPTG). lac repressorencoded by lacI"
     protein_bind    5087..5111
                     /label="lac operator"
                     /ApEinfo_revcolor="#75c6a9"
                     /ApEinfo_fwdcolor="#75c6a9"
                     /note="bound_moiety: lac repressor encoded by lacI note:The lac repressor binds to the lac operator to inhibit transcription in E. coli. This inhibition can be relievedby adding lactose or isopropyl-β-D-thiogalactopyranoside(IPTG)."
     RBS             5126..5148
                     /label="RBS"
                     /ApEinfo_revcolor="#b4abac"
                     /ApEinfo_fwdcolor="#b4abac"
                     /note="note: efficient ribosome binding site frombacteriophage T7 gene 10 (Olins and Rangwala, 1989)"
     CDS             5155..6453
                     /label="Ldt13"
                     /ApEinfo_revcolor="#84b0dc"
                     /ApEinfo_fwdcolor="#84b0dc"
                     /transl_table=11
                     /translation="MIPFDAGLHGRTGSHYLYGLVGMRIRHFAYISLMALALSGCNDALETAQVDLSKVKNKVEQPLPSHILAQMSAKGMDRNSPIMIRIFKEEGAMEIWKAKTDNRFDKIADYKICAWSGRLGPKVKTGDRQAPEGFYELTRANLNPNSKYYLAINTGFPNRYDAANGRTGSDLMIHGACSSSGCYSMTDQQVLEIYAFARDAFKGGQATVQLQAFPFRMTAENMVKHRLDSSYDFWKMLKVGYDNFEVTKRPPEVAVCEKKYVFNQQATDGGAFNAAGKCPAMSTPPALTAALASYGKTYDADYAKAMSKFDGMAWYDPTEAERKAVVAKQRKGRELAYAPTGTSLEAGRMVKVAELEELMAKRTAQGLAAKTAPGATPAAPAQPPATAVAAATPAVVPVPMQNPLAFAAPEPQETAEATTKKPFWKFWARNGS*"
     source          5158..6444
                     /label="biovar: viciae 3841"
                     /ApEinfo_revcolor="#d6b295"
                     /ApEinfo_fwdcolor="#d6b295"
                     /mol_type="genomic DNA"
                     /db_xref="taxon:216596"
                     /country="United Kingdom"
                     /organism="Rhizobium leguminosarum bv. viciae 3841"
                     /strain=3841
     gene            5158..6444
                     /label="RL4356"
                     /ApEinfo_revcolor="#c6c9d1"
                     /ApEinfo_fwdcolor="#c6c9d1"
ORIGIN
        1 ACCGCTGAGC AATAACTAGC ataacccctt ggggcctcta aacgggtctt gaggggtttt
       61 ttgctgaaag gaggaactat atccggattg gcgaatgggn nnnnnnnnnn nnnnnnnnnn
      121 nnnnnnnnnn nnnnnnnnnn nnnnnnnnnn nnnnnnnnnn nnnnnnnnnn nnnnnnnnnn
      181 nnnnnnnnnn nnnnnnnnnn nnnnnnnnnn nnnnnnnnnn nnncnnnnnn nnnnnnnnnn
      241 nnnnnnnnnn nnnnnnnnnn nnnnnnnnnn nnnnnnnnnn nnnnnnnnnn nnnnnnnnnn
      301 nnnnnnnnnn nnnnnannnn nnnnnnnnnn nnnnnnnnnn nnnnnnnnnn nnnnnnnnnn
      361 nnnnnccttt gacgttggag tccacgttct ttaatagtgg actcttgttc caaactggaa
      421 caacactcaa ccctatctcg gtctattctt ttgatttata agggattttg ccgatttcgg
      481 cctattggtt aaaaaatgag ctgatttaac aaaaatttaa cgcgaatttt aacaaaatat
      541 taacgcttac aatttaggtg gcacttttcg gggaaatgtg cgcggaaccc ctatttgttt
      601 atttttctaa atacattcaa atatgtatcc gctcatgaat taattcttag aaaaactcat
      661 cgagcatcaa atgaaactgc aatttattca tatcaggatt atcaatacca tatttttgaa
      721 aaagccgttt ctgtaatgaa ggagaaaact caccgaggca gttccatagg atggcaagat
      781 cctggtatcg gtctgcgatt ccgactcgtc caacatcaat acaacctatt aatttcccct
      841 cgtcaaaaat aaggttatca agtgagaaat caccatgagt gacgactgaa tccggtgaga
      901 atggcaaaag tttatgcatt tctttccaga cttgttcaac aggccagcca ttacgctcgt
      961 catcaaaatc actcgcatca accaaaccgt tattcattcg tgattgcgcc tgagcgagac
     1021 gaaatacgcg atcgctgtta aaaggacaat tacaaacagg aatcgaatgc aaccggcgca
     1081 ggaacactgc cagcgcatca acaatatttt cacctgaatc aggatattct tctaatacct
     1141 ggaatgctgt tttcccgggg atcgcagtgg tgagtaacca tgcatcatca ggagtacgga
     1201 taaaatgctt gatggtcgga agaggcataa attccgtcag ccagtttagt ctgaccatct
     1261 catctgtaac atcattggca acgctacctt tgccatgttt cagaaacaac tctggcgcat
     1321 cgggcttccc atacaatcga tagattgtcg cacctgattg cccgacatta tcgcgagccc
     1381 atttataccc atataaatca gcatccatgt tggaatttaa tcgcggccta gagcaagacg
     1441 tttcccgttg aatatggctc ataacacccc ttgtattact gtttatgtaa gcagacagtt
     1501 ttattgttca tgaccaaaat cccttaacgt gagttttcgt tccactgagc gtcagacccc
     1561 gtagaaaaga tcaaaggatc ttcttgagat cctttttttc tgcgcgtaat ctgctgcttg
     1621 caaacaaaaa aaccaccgct accagcggtg gtttgtttgc cggatcaaga gctaccaact
     1681 ctttttccga aggtaactgg cttcagcaga gcgcagatac caaatactgt ccttctagtg
     1741 tagccgtagt taggccacca cttcaagaac tctgtagcac cgcctacata cctcgctctg
     1801 ctaatcctgt taccagtggc tgctgccagt ggcgataagt cgtgtcttac cgggttggac
     1861 tcaagacgat agttaccgga taaggcgcag cggtcgggct gaacgggggg ttcgtgcaca
     1921 cagcccagct tggagcgaac gacctacacc gaactgagat acctacagcg tgagctatga
     1981 gaaagcgcca cgcttcccga agggagaaag gcggacaggt atccggtaag cggcagggtc
     2041 ggaacaggag agcgcacgag ggagcttcca gggggaaacg cctggtatct ttatagtcct
     2101 gtcgggtttc gccacctctg acttgagcgt cgatttttgt gatgctcgtc aggggggcgg
     2161 agcctatgga aaaacgccag caacgcggcc tttttacggt tcctggcctt ttgctggcct
     2221 tttgctcaca tgttctttcc tgcgttatcc cctgattctg tggataaccg tattaccgcc
     2281 tttgagtgag ctgataccgc tcgccgcagc cgaacgaccg agcgcagcga gtcagtgagc
     2341 gaggaagcgg aagagcgcct gatgcggtat tttctcctta cgcatctgtg cggtatttca
     2401 caccgcaatg gtgcactctc agtacaatct gctctgatgc cgcatagtta agccagtata
     2461 cactccgcta tcgctacgtg actgggtcat ggctgcgccc cgacacccgc caacacccgc
     2521 tgacgcgccc tgacgggctt gtctgctccc ggcatccgct tacagacaag ctgtgaccgt
     2581 ctccgggagc tgcatgtgtc agaggttttc accgtcatca ccgaaacgcg cgaggcagct
     2641 gcggtaaagc tcatcagcgt ggtcgtgaag cgattcacag atgtctgcct gttcatccgc
     2701 gtccagctcg ttgagtttct ccagaagcgt taatgtctgg cttctgataa agcgggccat
     2761 gttaagggcg gttttttcct gtttggtcac tgatgcctcc gtgtaagggg gatttctgtt
     2821 catgggggta atgataccga tgaaacgaga gaggatgctc acgatacggg ttactgatga
     2881 tgaacatgcc cggttactgg aacgttgtga gggtaaacaa ctggcggtat ggatgcggcg
     2941 ggaccagaga aaaatcactc agggtcaatg ccagcgcttc gttaatacag atgtaggtgt
     3001 tccacagggt agccagcagc atcctgcgat gcagatccgg aacataatgg tgcagggcgc
     3061 tgacttccgc gtttccagac tttacgaaac acggaaaccg aagaccattc atgttgttgc
     3121 tcaggtcgca gacgttttgc agcagcagtc gcttcacgtt cgctcgcgta tcggtgattc
     3181 attctgctaa ccagtaaggc aaccccgcca gcctagccgg gtcctcaacg acaggagcac
     3241 gatcatgcgc acccgtgggg ccgccatgcc ggcgataatg gcctgcttct cgccgaaacg
     3301 tttggtggcg ggaccagtga cgaaggcttg agcgagggcg tgcaagattc cgaataccgc
     3361 aagcgacagg ccgatcatcg tcgcgctcca gcgaaagcgg tcctcgccga aaatgaccca
     3421 gagcgctgcc ggcacctgtc ctacgagttg catgataaag aagacagtca taagtgcggc
     3481 gacgatagtc atgccccgcg cccaccggaa ggagctgact gggttgaagg ctctcaaggg
     3541 catcggtcga gatcccggtg cctaatgagt gagctaactt acattaattg cgttgcgctc
     3601 actgcccgct ttccagtcgg gaaacctgtc gtgccagctg cattaatgaa tcggccaacg
     3661 cgcggggaga ggcggtttgc gtattgggcg ccagggtggt ttttcttttc accagtgaga
     3721 cgggcaacag ctgattgccc ttcaccgcct ggccctgaga gagttgcagc aagcggtcca
     3781 cgctggtttg ccccagcagg cgaaaatcct gtttgatggt ggttaacggc gggatataac
     3841 atgagctgtc ttcggtatcg tcgtatccca ctaccgagat atccgcacca acgcgcagcc
     3901 cggactcggt aatggcgcgc attgcgccca gcgccatctg atcgttggca accagcatcg
     3961 cagtgggaac gatgccctca ttcagcattt gcatggtttg ttgaaaaccg gacatggcac
     4021 tccagtcgcc ttcccgttcc gctatcggct gaatttgatt gcgagtgaga tatttatgcc
     4081 agccagccag acgcagacgc gccgagacag aacttaatgg gcccgctaac agcgcgattt
     4141 gctggtgacc caatgcgacc agatgctcca cgcccagtcg cgtaccgtct tcatgggaga
     4201 aaataatact gttgatgggt gtctggtcag agacatcaag aaataacgcc ggaacattag
     4261 tgcaggcagc ttccacagca atggcatcct ggtcatccag cggatagtta atgatcagcc
     4321 cactgacgcg ttgcgcgaga agattgtgca ccgccgcttt acaggcttcg acgccgcttc
     4381 gttctaccat cgacaccacc acgctggcac ccagttgatc ggcgcgagat ttaatcgccg
     4441 cgacaatttg cgacggcgcg tgcagggcca gactggaggt ggcaacgcca atcagcaacg
     4501 actgtttgcc cgccagttgt tgtgccacgc ggttgggaat gtaattcagc tccgccatcg
     4561 ccgcttccac tttttcccgc gttttcgcag aaacgtggct ggcctggttc accacgcggg
     4621 aaacggtctg ataagagaca ccggcatact ctgcgacatc gtataacgtt actggtttca
     4681 cattcaccac cctgaattga ctctcttccg ggcgctatca tgccataccg cgaaaggttt
     4741 tgcgccattc gatggtgtcc gggatctcga cgctctccct tatgcgactc ctgcattagg
     4801 aagcagccca gtagtaggtt gaggccgttg agcaccgccg ccgcaaggaa tggtgcatgc
     4861 aaggagatgg cgcccaacag tcccccggcc acggggcctg ccaccatacc cacgccgaaa
     4921 caagcgctca tgagcccgaa gtggcgagcc cgatcttccc catcggtgat gtcggcgata
     4981 taggcgccag caaccgcacc tgtggcgccg gtgatgccgg ccacgatgcg tccggcgtag
     5041 aggatcgaga tctcgatccc gcgaaatTAA TACGACTCAC TATAGGGGAA TTGTGAGCGG
     5101 ATAACAATTC CCCTCTAGAA ATAATTTTGT TTAACTTTAA GAAGGAGATA TACCATGATT
     5161 CCGTTTGATG CCGGACTCCA TGGGCGGACC GGGTCGCATT ATCTTTATGG GCTAGTTGGG
     5221 ATGCGCATAC GTCATTTTGC CTATATTTCC CTCATGGCGC TGGCTCTGTC CGGCTGCAAT
     5281 GACGCGTTGG AAACAGCGCA GGTCGATCTT TCCAAGGTCA AGAACAAGGT CGAGCAGCCG
     5341 CTTCCCAGCC ATATCCTCGC TCAGATGTCC GCCAAGGGCA TGGACCGCAA TTCGCCGATC
     5401 ATGATCCGCA TCTTCAAGGA AGAAGGTGCT ATGGAGATCT GGAAGGCGAA GACCGACAAC
     5461 CGTTTCGACA AGATCGCCGA TTACAAGATC TGCGCCTGGT CCGGCCGTCT CGGCCCGAAG
     5521 GTAAAGACCG GCGACCGGCA GGCGCCGGAA GGTTTCTATG AACTGACGCG CGCCAACCTG
     5581 AACCCCAATT CCAAATATTA TCTGGCGATC AATACCGGCT TCCCGAACCG CTACGACGCG
     5641 GCGAACGGCC GCACCGGTTC CGATCTGATG ATCCATGGCG CCTGCTCGTC CTCCGGCTGC
     5701 TATTCGATGA CCGACCAGCA GGTGCTGGAG ATCTACGCGT TTGCCCGCGA CGCTTTCAAG
     5761 GGCGGCCAGG CGACGGTGCA GCTGCAGGCT TTCCCCTTCC GCATGACGGC GGAAAACATG
     5821 GTCAAACATC GCCTCGACAG CAGTTACGAC TTCTGGAAGA TGCTGAAGGT CGGCTACGAC
     5881 AATTTCGAAG TGACGAAGCG CCCGCCTGAG GTCGCCGTCT GCGAGAAGAA ATACGTCTTC
     5941 AATCAGCAGG CAACCGACGG CGGCGCCTTC AATGCCGCCG GCAAGTGCCC TGCTATGTCG
     6001 ACGCCGCCGG CACTGACGGC GGCCCTTGCC TCCTACGGCA AGACCTACGA TGCCGACTAT
     6061 GCCAAGGCGA TGAGCAAATT TGACGGCATG GCCTGGTACG ATCCCACGGA AGCCGAGCGC
     6121 AAGGCCGTGG TCGCCAAGCA GCGCAAGGGC CGCGAACTTG CTTACGCGCC GACCGGCACG
     6181 TCGCTGGAAG CCGGCCGCAT GGTCAAGGTC GCCGAACTCG AAGAACTGAT GGCCAAGCGC
     6241 ACCGCGCAGG GCCTCGCCGC CAAGACCGCG CCGGGCGCCA CGCCTGCAGC ACCTGCCCAG
     6301 CCGCCGGCAA CGGCCGTCGC TGCCGCGACA CCTGCGGTCG TGCCGGTGCC GATGCAGAAC
     6361 CCGCTGGCCT TTGCGGCACC CGAACCGCAG GAAACGGCAG AAGCCACCAC GAAGAAGCCG
     6421 TTCTGGAAAT TCTGGGCGAG GAACGGATCC TAACTGACTA GCTCGAGCAC CACCACCACC
     6481 ACCACTGAGA TCCGGCTGCT AACAAAGCCC GAAAGGAAGC TGAGTTGGCT GCTGCC
//
