# Supplementary material for: Rhizobial enzyme reveals pH-driven catalytic switching and ʟ-amino acid incorporation by ʟ,ᴅ-transpeptidases
Source: bioRxiv preprint, doi:10.64898/2026.06.30.735398, version 1 (2026-07-01)
Supplement: File S5. Plasmid Sequences [file 735398_file06.zip › File S5. Plasmid Sequences/LDTs in pET-28a(+)/Ldt14.gb]

LOCUS       pET-28a(+)_—_GH25_SH3_[ 5768 bp ds-DNA     circular     31-OCT-2025
DEFINITION  .
FEATURES             Location/Qualifiers
     CDS             1..8
                     /label="SET1 (fragment)"
                     /ApEinfo_revcolor="#84b0dc"
                     /ApEinfo_fwdcolor="#84b0dc"
                     /note="pLannotate"
                     /database="snapgene"
                     /identity="100.0"
                     /match_length="39.7"
                     /fragment="True"
                     /other="CDS"
                     /description="solubility-enhancement tag derived from T7phage gene 10B"
                     /translation="TA"
     terminator      16..20
                     /label="T7 terminator"
                     /ApEinfo_revcolor="#c6c9d1"
                     /ApEinfo_fwdcolor="#c6c9d1"
                     /note="note: transcription terminator for bacteriophage T7RNA polymerase"
     terminator      16..63
                     /label="T7 terminator"
                     /ApEinfo_revcolor="#c7b0e3"
                     /ApEinfo_fwdcolor="#c7b0e3"
                     /note="pLannotate"
                     /database="snapgene"
                     /identity="100.0"
                     /match_length="100.0"
                     /fragment="False"
                     /other="terminator"
                     /description="transcription terminator for bacteriophage T7RNA polymerase"
     rep_origin      100..528
                     /label="f1 ori"
                     /ApEinfo_revcolor="#84b0dc"
                     /ApEinfo_fwdcolor="#84b0dc"
                     /note="pLannotate"
                     /database="snapgene"
                     /identity="100.0"
                     /match_length="100.0"
                     /fragment="False"
                     /other="rep_origin"
                     /description="f1 bacteriophage origin of replication; arrowindicates direction of (+) strand synthesis "
     promoter        581..638
                     /label="AmpR promoter (fragment)"
                     /ApEinfo_revcolor="#84b0dc"
                     /ApEinfo_fwdcolor="#84b0dc"
                     /note="pLannotate"
                     /database="snapgene"
                     /identity="100.0"
                     /match_length="56.3"
                     /fragment="True"
                     /other="promoter"
                     /description="bla"
     CDS             complement(647..1462)
                     /label="KanR"
                     /ApEinfo_revcolor="#84b0dc"
                     /ApEinfo_fwdcolor="#84b0dc"
                     /note="pLannotate"
                     /database="snapgene"
                     /identity="99.8"
                     /match_length="100.0"
                     /fragment="False"
                     /other="CDS"
                     /description="aminoglycoside phosphotransferase;aph(3')-Ia; confers resistance to kanamycin in bacteria orG418 (Geneticin®) in eukaryotes"
                     /translation="MSHIQRETSCSRPRLNSNMDADLYGYKWARDNVGQSGATIYRLYGKPDAPELFLKHGKGSVANDVTDEMVRLNWLTEFMPLPTIKHFIRTPDDAWLLTTAIPGKTAFQVLEEYPDSGENIVDALAVFLRRLHSIPVCNCPFNSDRVFRLAQAQSRMNNGLVDASDFDDERNGWPVEQVWKEMHKLLPFSPDSVVTHGDFSLDNLIFDEGKLIGCIDVGRVGIADRYQDLAILWNCLGEFSPSLQKRLFQKYGIDNPDMNKLQFHLMLDEFF*"
     rep_origin      1584..2172
                     /label="ori"
                     /ApEinfo_revcolor="#f8d3a9"
                     /ApEinfo_fwdcolor="#f8d3a9"
                     /note="pLannotate"
                     /database="snapgene"
                     /identity="100.0"
                     /match_length="100.0"
                     /fragment="False"
                     /other="rep_origin"
                     /description="high-copy-number ColE1/pMB1/pBR322/pUC originof replication "
     repeat_region   2332..2343
                     /label="AAV2 ITR (fragment)"
                     /ApEinfo_revcolor="#c6c9d1"
                     /ApEinfo_fwdcolor="#c6c9d1"
                     /note="pLannotate"
                     /database="itrs"
                     /identity="100.0"
                     /match_length="8.3"
                     /fragment="True"
                     /other="repeat_region"
                     /description="AAV2 ITR Flip"
     misc_feature    complement(2358..2497)
                     /label="bom"
                     /ApEinfo_revcolor="#ffef86"
                     /ApEinfo_fwdcolor="#ffef86"
                     /note="pLannotate"
                     /database="snapgene"
                     /identity="99.3"
                     /match_length="100.0"
                     /fragment="False"
                     /other="misc_feature"
                     /description="basis of mobility region from pBR322"
     CDS             complement(2599..2790)
                     /label="rop"
                     /ApEinfo_revcolor="#84b0dc"
                     /ApEinfo_fwdcolor="#84b0dc"
                     /note="pLannotate"
                     /database="snapgene"
                     /identity="100.0"
                     /match_length="100.0"
                     /fragment="False"
                     /other="CDS"
                     /description="Rop protein, which maintains plasmids at lowcopy number; rop"
                     /translation="VTKQEKTALNMARFIRSQTLTLLEKLNELDADEQADICESLHDHADELYRSCLARFGDDGENL*"
     CDS             2807..3187
                     /label="YPB1_ECOLX"
                     /ApEinfo_revcolor="#84b0dc"
                     /ApEinfo_fwdcolor="#84b0dc"
                     /note="pLannotate"
                     /database="swissprot"
                     /identity="99.2"
                     /match_length="96.2"
                     /fragment="False"
                     /other="CDS"
                     /description="Protein predicted: Swiss-Prot proteinexistence level 4. From Escherichia coli."
                     /translation="GGFLFMGVMIPMKRERMLTIRVTDDEHARLLERCEGKQLAVWMRRDQRKITQGQCQRFVNTDVGVPQGSQQHPAMQIRNIMVQGADFRVSRLYETRKPKTIHVVAQVADVLQQQSLHVRSRIGDSFC"
     CDS             complement(3259..3550)
                     /label="TcR (fragment)"
                     /ApEinfo_revcolor="#84b0dc"
                     /ApEinfo_fwdcolor="#84b0dc"
                     /note="pLannotate"
                     /database="snapgene"
                     /identity="100.0"
                     /match_length="24.5"
                     /fragment="True"
                     /other="CDS"
                     /description="tetracycline efflux protein; tet; confersresistance to tetracycline"
                     /translation="STDALESLQPSQLLPVGAGHDYRRRTYDCLLYHATRRTGAGSALGHFRRGPLSLERDDDRPVACGIRNLARPRSSLRHWSRHQTFRREAGHYRRHGG"
     protein_bind    complement(3565..3586)
                     /label="CAP binding site"
                     /ApEinfo_revcolor="#c7b0e3"
                     /ApEinfo_fwdcolor="#c7b0e3"
                     /note="pLannotate"
                     /database="snapgene"
                     /identity="95.5"
                     /match_length="100.0"
                     /fragment="False"
                     /other="protein_bind"
                     /description="CAP binding activates transcription in thepresence of cAMP. E. coli catabolite activator protein"
     CDS             complement(3599..4681)
                     /label="lacI"
                     /ApEinfo_revcolor="#84b0dc"
                     /ApEinfo_fwdcolor="#84b0dc"
                     /note="pLannotate"
                     /database="snapgene"
                     /identity="99.9"
                     /match_length="100.0"
                     /fragment="False"
                     /other="CDS"
                     /description="lac repressor; lacI; The lac repressor bindsto the lac operator to inhibit transcription in E. coli.This inhibition can be relieved by adding lactose orisopropyl-β-D-thiogalactopyranoside (IPTG)."
                     /translation="VKPVTLYDVAEYAGVSYQTVSRVVNQASHVSAKTREKVEAAMAELNYIPNRVAQQLAGKQSLLIGVATSSLALHAPSQIVAAIKSRADQLGASVVVSMVERSGVEACKAAVHNLLAQRVSGLIINYPLDDQDAIAVEAACTNVPALFLDVSDQTPINSIIFSHEDGTRLGVEHLVALGHQQIALLAGPLSSVSARLRLAGWHKYLTRNQIQPIAEREGDWSAMSGFQQTMQMLNEGIVPTAMLVANDQMALGAMRAITESGLRVGADISVVGYDDTEDSSCYIPPLTTIKQDFRLLGQTSVDRLLQLSQGQAVKGNQLLPVSLVKRKTTLAPNTQTASPRALADSLMQLARQVSRLESGQ*"
     promoter        complement(4682..4759)
                     /label="lacI promoter"
                     /ApEinfo_revcolor="#9eafd2"
                     /ApEinfo_fwdcolor="#9eafd2"
                     /note="pLannotate"
                     /database="snapgene"
                     /identity="100.0"
                     /match_length="100.0"
                     /fragment="False"
                     /other="promoter"
                     /description="lacI"
     CDS             complement(4767..5046)
                     /label="TcR (fragment)"
                     /ApEinfo_revcolor="#84b0dc"
                     /ApEinfo_fwdcolor="#84b0dc"
                     /note="pLannotate"
                     /database="snapgene"
                     /identity="100.0"
                     /match_length="23.5"
                     /fragment="True"
                     /other="CDS"
                     /description="tetracycline efflux protein; tet; confersresistance to tetracycline"
                     /translation="DPLRRTHRGRHHRRHRCGCWRLYRRHHRWGRSGSPLRAHERLFRRGYGGRPRGRGTVGRHLLACTIPCGGGAQRPQPTTGLLPNAGVA*GRAS"
     promoter        5068..5086
                     /label="T7 promoter"
                     /ApEinfo_revcolor="#c6c9d1"
                     /ApEinfo_fwdcolor="#c6c9d1"
                     /note="note: promoter for bacteriophage T7 RNA polymerase"
     promoter        5068..5086
                     /label="T7 promoter"
                     /ApEinfo_revcolor="#b7e6d7"
                     /ApEinfo_fwdcolor="#b7e6d7"
                     /note="pLannotate"
                     /database="snapgene"
                     /identity="100.0"
                     /match_length="100.0"
                     /fragment="False"
                     /other="promoter"
                     /description="promoter for bacteriophage T7 RNA polymerase"
     protein_bind    5087..5087
                     /label="lac operator"
                     /ApEinfo_revcolor="#c6c9d1"
                     /ApEinfo_fwdcolor="#c6c9d1"
                     /note="pLannotate"
                     /database="snapgene"
                     /identity="100.0"
                     /match_length="100.0"
                     /fragment="False"
                     /other="protein_bind"
                     /description="The lac repressor binds to the lac operatorto inhibit transcription in E. coli. This inhibition can berelieved by adding lactose orisopropyl-β-D-thiogalactopyranoside (IPTG). lac repressorencoded by lacI"
     protein_bind    5087..5111
                     /label="lac operator"
                     /ApEinfo_revcolor="#75c6a9"
                     /ApEinfo_fwdcolor="#75c6a9"
                     /note="bound_moiety: lac repressor encoded by lacI note:The lac repressor binds to the lac operator to inhibit transcription in E. coli. This inhibition can be relievedby adding lactose or isopropyl-β-D-thiogalactopyranoside(IPTG)."
     RBS             5126..5148
                     /label="RBS"
                     /ApEinfo_revcolor="#b4abac"
                     /ApEinfo_fwdcolor="#b4abac"
                     /note="note: efficient ribosome binding site frombacteriophage T7 gene 10 (Olins and Rangwala, 1989)"
     CDS             5155..5685
                     /label="Ldt14"
                     /ApEinfo_revcolor="#84b0dc"
                     /ApEinfo_fwdcolor="#84b0dc"
                     /transl_table=11
                     /translation="MGPPSTIVVRAAPGRKSRAIVRLGAITVPAAIGRSGRTVMKREGDGATPIASMRLISGFRRGERNGRLVTPLSIRRIRPDMLWCDQSDSASYNRLVRAPFNASHEEMRRSDGLYDICLVMDWNISSRARNRGSAIFFHLIKPGYEPTAGCVAVSLRDMRRLLPHLRKGTIVRVVGS*"
     gene            5161..5676
                     /label="RL4558"
                     /ApEinfo_revcolor="#9eafd2"
                     /ApEinfo_fwdcolor="#9eafd2"
     source          complement(5161..5676)
                     /label="biovar: viciae 3841"
                     /ApEinfo_revcolor="#d6b295"
                     /ApEinfo_fwdcolor="#d6b295"
                     /mol_type="genomic DNA"
                     /db_xref="taxon:216596"
                     /country="United Kingdom"
                     /organism="Rhizobium leguminosarum bv. viciae 3841"
                     /strain=3841
ORIGIN
        1 ACCGCTGAGC AATAACTAGC ataacccctt ggggcctcta aacgggtctt gaggggtttt
       61 ttgctgaaag gaggaactat atccggattg gcgaatgggn nnnnnnnnnn nnnnnnnnnn
      121 nnnnnnnnnn nnnnnnnnnn nnnnnnnnnn nnnnnnnnnn nnnnnnnnnn nnnnnnnnnn
      181 nnnnnnnnnn nnnnnnnnnn nnnnnnnnnn nnnnnnnnnn nnncnnnnnn nnnnnnnnnn
      241 nnnnnnnnnn nnnnnnnnnn nnnnnnnnnn nnnnnnnnnn nnnnnnnnnn nnnnnnnnnn
      301 nnnnnnnnnn nnnnnannnn nnnnnnnnnn nnnnnnnnnn nnnnnnnnnn nnnnnnnnnn
      361 nnnnnccttt gacgttggag tccacgttct ttaatagtgg actcttgttc caaactggaa
      421 caacactcaa ccctatctcg gtctattctt ttgatttata agggattttg ccgatttcgg
      481 cctattggtt aaaaaatgag ctgatttaac aaaaatttaa cgcgaatttt aacaaaatat
      541 taacgcttac aatttaggtg gcacttttcg gggaaatgtg cgcggaaccc ctatttgttt
      601 atttttctaa atacattcaa atatgtatcc gctcatgaat taattcttag aaaaactcat
      661 cgagcatcaa atgaaactgc aatttattca tatcaggatt atcaatacca tatttttgaa
      721 aaagccgttt ctgtaatgaa ggagaaaact caccgaggca gttccatagg atggcaagat
      781 cctggtatcg gtctgcgatt ccgactcgtc caacatcaat acaacctatt aatttcccct
      841 cgtcaaaaat aaggttatca agtgagaaat caccatgagt gacgactgaa tccggtgaga
      901 atggcaaaag tttatgcatt tctttccaga cttgttcaac aggccagcca ttacgctcgt
      961 catcaaaatc actcgcatca accaaaccgt tattcattcg tgattgcgcc tgagcgagac
     1021 gaaatacgcg atcgctgtta aaaggacaat tacaaacagg aatcgaatgc aaccggcgca
     1081 ggaacactgc cagcgcatca acaatatttt cacctgaatc aggatattct tctaatacct
     1141 ggaatgctgt tttcccgggg atcgcagtgg tgagtaacca tgcatcatca ggagtacgga
     1201 taaaatgctt gatggtcgga agaggcataa attccgtcag ccagtttagt ctgaccatct
     1261 catctgtaac atcattggca acgctacctt tgccatgttt cagaaacaac tctggcgcat
     1321 cgggcttccc atacaatcga tagattgtcg cacctgattg cccgacatta tcgcgagccc
     1381 atttataccc atataaatca gcatccatgt tggaatttaa tcgcggccta gagcaagacg
     1441 tttcccgttg aatatggctc ataacacccc ttgtattact gtttatgtaa gcagacagtt
     1501 ttattgttca tgaccaaaat cccttaacgt gagttttcgt tccactgagc gtcagacccc
     1561 gtagaaaaga tcaaaggatc ttcttgagat cctttttttc tgcgcgtaat ctgctgcttg
     1621 caaacaaaaa aaccaccgct accagcggtg gtttgtttgc cggatcaaga gctaccaact
     1681 ctttttccga aggtaactgg cttcagcaga gcgcagatac caaatactgt ccttctagtg
     1741 tagccgtagt taggccacca cttcaagaac tctgtagcac cgcctacata cctcgctctg
     1801 ctaatcctgt taccagtggc tgctgccagt ggcgataagt cgtgtcttac cgggttggac
     1861 tcaagacgat agttaccgga taaggcgcag cggtcgggct gaacgggggg ttcgtgcaca
     1921 cagcccagct tggagcgaac gacctacacc gaactgagat acctacagcg tgagctatga
     1981 gaaagcgcca cgcttcccga agggagaaag gcggacaggt atccggtaag cggcagggtc
     2041 ggaacaggag agcgcacgag ggagcttcca gggggaaacg cctggtatct ttatagtcct
     2101 gtcgggtttc gccacctctg acttgagcgt cgatttttgt gatgctcgtc aggggggcgg
     2161 agcctatgga aaaacgccag caacgcggcc tttttacggt tcctggcctt ttgctggcct
     2221 tttgctcaca tgttctttcc tgcgttatcc cctgattctg tggataaccg tattaccgcc
     2281 tttgagtgag ctgataccgc tcgccgcagc cgaacgaccg agcgcagcga gtcagtgagc
     2341 gaggaagcgg aagagcgcct gatgcggtat tttctcctta cgcatctgtg cggtatttca
     2401 caccgcaatg gtgcactctc agtacaatct gctctgatgc cgcatagtta agccagtata
     2461 cactccgcta tcgctacgtg actgggtcat ggctgcgccc cgacacccgc caacacccgc
     2521 tgacgcgccc tgacgggctt gtctgctccc ggcatccgct tacagacaag ctgtgaccgt
     2581 ctccgggagc tgcatgtgtc agaggttttc accgtcatca ccgaaacgcg cgaggcagct
     2641 gcggtaaagc tcatcagcgt ggtcgtgaag cgattcacag atgtctgcct gttcatccgc
     2701 gtccagctcg ttgagtttct ccagaagcgt taatgtctgg cttctgataa agcgggccat
     2761 gttaagggcg gttttttcct gtttggtcac tgatgcctcc gtgtaagggg gatttctgtt
     2821 catgggggta atgataccga tgaaacgaga gaggatgctc acgatacggg ttactgatga
     2881 tgaacatgcc cggttactgg aacgttgtga gggtaaacaa ctggcggtat ggatgcggcg
     2941 ggaccagaga aaaatcactc agggtcaatg ccagcgcttc gttaatacag atgtaggtgt
     3001 tccacagggt agccagcagc atcctgcgat gcagatccgg aacataatgg tgcagggcgc
     3061 tgacttccgc gtttccagac tttacgaaac acggaaaccg aagaccattc atgttgttgc
     3121 tcaggtcgca gacgttttgc agcagcagtc gcttcacgtt cgctcgcgta tcggtgattc
     3181 attctgctaa ccagtaaggc aaccccgcca gcctagccgg gtcctcaacg acaggagcac
     3241 gatcatgcgc acccgtgggg ccgccatgcc ggcgataatg gcctgcttct cgccgaaacg
     3301 tttggtggcg ggaccagtga cgaaggcttg agcgagggcg tgcaagattc cgaataccgc
     3361 aagcgacagg ccgatcatcg tcgcgctcca gcgaaagcgg tcctcgccga aaatgaccca
     3421 gagcgctgcc ggcacctgtc ctacgagttg catgataaag aagacagtca taagtgcggc
     3481 gacgatagtc atgccccgcg cccaccggaa ggagctgact gggttgaagg ctctcaaggg
     3541 catcggtcga gatcccggtg cctaatgagt gagctaactt acattaattg cgttgcgctc
     3601 actgcccgct ttccagtcgg gaaacctgtc gtgccagctg cattaatgaa tcggccaacg
     3661 cgcggggaga ggcggtttgc gtattgggcg ccagggtggt ttttcttttc accagtgaga
     3721 cgggcaacag ctgattgccc ttcaccgcct ggccctgaga gagttgcagc aagcggtcca
     3781 cgctggtttg ccccagcagg cgaaaatcct gtttgatggt ggttaacggc gggatataac
     3841 atgagctgtc ttcggtatcg tcgtatccca ctaccgagat atccgcacca acgcgcagcc
     3901 cggactcggt aatggcgcgc attgcgccca gcgccatctg atcgttggca accagcatcg
     3961 cagtgggaac gatgccctca ttcagcattt gcatggtttg ttgaaaaccg gacatggcac
     4021 tccagtcgcc ttcccgttcc gctatcggct gaatttgatt gcgagtgaga tatttatgcc
     4081 agccagccag acgcagacgc gccgagacag aacttaatgg gcccgctaac agcgcgattt
     4141 gctggtgacc caatgcgacc agatgctcca cgcccagtcg cgtaccgtct tcatgggaga
     4201 aaataatact gttgatgggt gtctggtcag agacatcaag aaataacgcc ggaacattag
     4261 tgcaggcagc ttccacagca atggcatcct ggtcatccag cggatagtta atgatcagcc
     4321 cactgacgcg ttgcgcgaga agattgtgca ccgccgcttt acaggcttcg acgccgcttc
     4381 gttctaccat cgacaccacc acgctggcac ccagttgatc ggcgcgagat ttaatcgccg
     4441 cgacaatttg cgacggcgcg tgcagggcca gactggaggt ggcaacgcca atcagcaacg
     4501 actgtttgcc cgccagttgt tgtgccacgc ggttgggaat gtaattcagc tccgccatcg
     4561 ccgcttccac tttttcccgc gttttcgcag aaacgtggct ggcctggttc accacgcggg
     4621 aaacggtctg ataagagaca ccggcatact ctgcgacatc gtataacgtt actggtttca
     4681 cattcaccac cctgaattga ctctcttccg ggcgctatca tgccataccg cgaaaggttt
     4741 tgcgccattc gatggtgtcc gggatctcga cgctctccct tatgcgactc ctgcattagg
     4801 aagcagccca gtagtaggtt gaggccgttg agcaccgccg ccgcaaggaa tggtgcatgc
     4861 aaggagatgg cgcccaacag tcccccggcc acggggcctg ccaccatacc cacgccgaaa
     4921 caagcgctca tgagcccgaa gtggcgagcc cgatcttccc catcggtgat gtcggcgata
     4981 taggcgccag caaccgcacc tgtggcgccg gtgatgccgg ccacgatgcg tccggcgtag
     5041 aggatcgaga tctcgatccc gcgaaatTAA TACGACTCAC TATAGGGGAA TTGTGAGCGG
     5101 ATAACAATTC CCCTCTAGAA ATAATTTTGT TTAACTTTAA GAAGGAGATA TACCATGGGC
     5161 CCGCCGTCGA CGATCGTGGT GCGTGCTGCG CCGGGGCGCA AGAGCCGGGC GATCGTCCGG
     5221 CTTGGCGCCA TCACCGTGCC TGCTGCGATC GGCCGCTCCG GCCGCACCGT GATGAAACGC
     5281 GAGGGCGACG GCGCCACGCC GATCGCCTCG ATGCGGCTGA TATCGGGTTT CCGGCGCGGC
     5341 GAGCGGAACG GCCGGCTCGT CACTCCGCTT TCAATACGCC GCATCCGCCC CGACATGCTC
     5401 TGGTGCGATC AGTCCGACAG TGCCAGCTAC AACCGCCTCG TCCGGGCGCC ATTCAACGCA
     5461 AGTCACGAGG AGATGCGGCG CAGCGACGGG CTCTACGATA TCTGCCTGGT GATGGACTGG
     5521 AACATCTCCT CGCGTGCGCG CAATCGCGGC TCGGCGATCT TCTTCCATCT CATCAAGCCG
     5581 GGCTACGAGC CGACGGCGGG CTGCGTGGCA GTGAGCCTGC GTGACATGCG CCGCCTGCTG
     5641 CCTCACCTTC GAAAGGGAAC GATTGTCCGC GTCGTCGGAT CCTAACTGAC TAGCTCGAGC
     5701 ACCACCACCA CCACCACTGA GATCCGGCTG CTAACAAAGC CCGAAAGGAA GCTGAGTTGG
     5761 CTGCTGCC
//
