# Supplementary material for: Rhizobial enzyme reveals pH-driven catalytic switching and ʟ-amino acid incorporation by ʟ,ᴅ-transpeptidases
Source: bioRxiv preprint, doi:10.64898/2026.06.30.735398, version 1 (2026-07-01)
Supplement: File S5. Plasmid Sequences [file 735398_file06.zip › File S5. Plasmid Sequences/LDTs in pET-28a(+)/Ldt15.gb]

LOCUS       pET-28a(+)_—_GH25_SH3_[ 5852 bp ds-DNA     circular     31-OCT-2025
DEFINITION  .
FEATURES             Location/Qualifiers
     CDS             1..8
                     /label="SET1 (fragment)"
                     /ApEinfo_revcolor="#84b0dc"
                     /ApEinfo_fwdcolor="#84b0dc"
                     /note="pLannotate"
                     /database="snapgene"
                     /identity="100.0"
                     /match_length="39.7"
                     /fragment="True"
                     /other="CDS"
                     /description="solubility-enhancement tag derived from T7phage gene 10B"
                     /translation="TA"
     terminator      16..20
                     /label="T7 terminator"
                     /ApEinfo_revcolor="#c6c9d1"
                     /ApEinfo_fwdcolor="#c6c9d1"
                     /note="note: transcription terminator for bacteriophage T7RNA polymerase"
     terminator      16..63
                     /label="T7 terminator"
                     /ApEinfo_revcolor="#c7b0e3"
                     /ApEinfo_fwdcolor="#c7b0e3"
                     /note="pLannotate"
                     /database="snapgene"
                     /identity="100.0"
                     /match_length="100.0"
                     /fragment="False"
                     /other="terminator"
                     /description="transcription terminator for bacteriophage T7RNA polymerase"
     rep_origin      100..528
                     /label="f1 ori"
                     /ApEinfo_revcolor="#84b0dc"
                     /ApEinfo_fwdcolor="#84b0dc"
                     /note="pLannotate"
                     /database="snapgene"
                     /identity="100.0"
                     /match_length="100.0"
                     /fragment="False"
                     /other="rep_origin"
                     /description="f1 bacteriophage origin of replication; arrowindicates direction of (+) strand synthesis "
     promoter        581..638
                     /label="AmpR promoter (fragment)"
                     /ApEinfo_revcolor="#84b0dc"
                     /ApEinfo_fwdcolor="#84b0dc"
                     /note="pLannotate"
                     /database="snapgene"
                     /identity="100.0"
                     /match_length="56.3"
                     /fragment="True"
                     /other="promoter"
                     /description="bla"
     CDS             complement(647..1462)
                     /label="KanR"
                     /ApEinfo_revcolor="#84b0dc"
                     /ApEinfo_fwdcolor="#84b0dc"
                     /note="pLannotate"
                     /database="snapgene"
                     /identity="99.8"
                     /match_length="100.0"
                     /fragment="False"
                     /other="CDS"
                     /description="aminoglycoside phosphotransferase;aph(3')-Ia; confers resistance to kanamycin in bacteria orG418 (Geneticin®) in eukaryotes"
                     /translation="MSHIQRETSCSRPRLNSNMDADLYGYKWARDNVGQSGATIYRLYGKPDAPELFLKHGKGSVANDVTDEMVRLNWLTEFMPLPTIKHFIRTPDDAWLLTTAIPGKTAFQVLEEYPDSGENIVDALAVFLRRLHSIPVCNCPFNSDRVFRLAQAQSRMNNGLVDASDFDDERNGWPVEQVWKEMHKLLPFSPDSVVTHGDFSLDNLIFDEGKLIGCIDVGRVGIADRYQDLAILWNCLGEFSPSLQKRLFQKYGIDNPDMNKLQFHLMLDEFF*"
     rep_origin      1584..2172
                     /label="ori"
                     /ApEinfo_revcolor="#f8d3a9"
                     /ApEinfo_fwdcolor="#f8d3a9"
                     /note="pLannotate"
                     /database="snapgene"
                     /identity="100.0"
                     /match_length="100.0"
                     /fragment="False"
                     /other="rep_origin"
                     /description="high-copy-number ColE1/pMB1/pBR322/pUC originof replication "
     repeat_region   2332..2343
                     /label="AAV2 ITR (fragment)"
                     /ApEinfo_revcolor="#c6c9d1"
                     /ApEinfo_fwdcolor="#c6c9d1"
                     /note="pLannotate"
                     /database="itrs"
                     /identity="100.0"
                     /match_length="8.3"
                     /fragment="True"
                     /other="repeat_region"
                     /description="AAV2 ITR Flip"
     misc_feature    complement(2358..2497)
                     /label="bom"
                     /ApEinfo_revcolor="#ffef86"
                     /ApEinfo_fwdcolor="#ffef86"
                     /note="pLannotate"
                     /database="snapgene"
                     /identity="99.3"
                     /match_length="100.0"
                     /fragment="False"
                     /other="misc_feature"
                     /description="basis of mobility region from pBR322"
     CDS             complement(2599..2790)
                     /label="rop"
                     /ApEinfo_revcolor="#84b0dc"
                     /ApEinfo_fwdcolor="#84b0dc"
                     /note="pLannotate"
                     /database="snapgene"
                     /identity="100.0"
                     /match_length="100.0"
                     /fragment="False"
                     /other="CDS"
                     /description="Rop protein, which maintains plasmids at lowcopy number; rop"
                     /translation="VTKQEKTALNMARFIRSQTLTLLEKLNELDADEQADICESLHDHADELYRSCLARFGDDGENL*"
     CDS             2807..3187
                     /label="YPB1_ECOLX"
                     /ApEinfo_revcolor="#84b0dc"
                     /ApEinfo_fwdcolor="#84b0dc"
                     /note="pLannotate"
                     /database="swissprot"
                     /identity="99.2"
                     /match_length="96.2"
                     /fragment="False"
                     /other="CDS"
                     /description="Protein predicted: Swiss-Prot proteinexistence level 4. From Escherichia coli."
                     /translation="GGFLFMGVMIPMKRERMLTIRVTDDEHARLLERCEGKQLAVWMRRDQRKITQGQCQRFVNTDVGVPQGSQQHPAMQIRNIMVQGADFRVSRLYETRKPKTIHVVAQVADVLQQQSLHVRSRIGDSFC"
     CDS             complement(3259..3550)
                     /label="TcR (fragment)"
                     /ApEinfo_revcolor="#84b0dc"
                     /ApEinfo_fwdcolor="#84b0dc"
                     /note="pLannotate"
                     /database="snapgene"
                     /identity="100.0"
                     /match_length="24.5"
                     /fragment="True"
                     /other="CDS"
                     /description="tetracycline efflux protein; tet; confersresistance to tetracycline"
                     /translation="STDALESLQPSQLLPVGAGHDYRRRTYDCLLYHATRRTGAGSALGHFRRGPLSLERDDDRPVACGIRNLARPRSSLRHWSRHQTFRREAGHYRRHGG"
     protein_bind    complement(3565..3586)
                     /label="CAP binding site"
                     /ApEinfo_revcolor="#c7b0e3"
                     /ApEinfo_fwdcolor="#c7b0e3"
                     /note="pLannotate"
                     /database="snapgene"
                     /identity="95.5"
                     /match_length="100.0"
                     /fragment="False"
                     /other="protein_bind"
                     /description="CAP binding activates transcription in thepresence of cAMP. E. coli catabolite activator protein"
     CDS             complement(3599..4681)
                     /label="lacI"
                     /ApEinfo_revcolor="#84b0dc"
                     /ApEinfo_fwdcolor="#84b0dc"
                     /note="pLannotate"
                     /database="snapgene"
                     /identity="99.9"
                     /match_length="100.0"
                     /fragment="False"
                     /other="CDS"
                     /description="lac repressor; lacI; The lac repressor bindsto the lac operator to inhibit transcription in E. coli.This inhibition can be relieved by adding lactose orisopropyl-β-D-thiogalactopyranoside (IPTG)."
                     /translation="VKPVTLYDVAEYAGVSYQTVSRVVNQASHVSAKTREKVEAAMAELNYIPNRVAQQLAGKQSLLIGVATSSLALHAPSQIVAAIKSRADQLGASVVVSMVERSGVEACKAAVHNLLAQRVSGLIINYPLDDQDAIAVEAACTNVPALFLDVSDQTPINSIIFSHEDGTRLGVEHLVALGHQQIALLAGPLSSVSARLRLAGWHKYLTRNQIQPIAEREGDWSAMSGFQQTMQMLNEGIVPTAMLVANDQMALGAMRAITESGLRVGADISVVGYDDTEDSSCYIPPLTTIKQDFRLLGQTSVDRLLQLSQGQAVKGNQLLPVSLVKRKTTLAPNTQTASPRALADSLMQLARQVSRLESGQ*"
     promoter        complement(4682..4759)
                     /label="lacI promoter"
                     /ApEinfo_revcolor="#9eafd2"
                     /ApEinfo_fwdcolor="#9eafd2"
                     /note="pLannotate"
                     /database="snapgene"
                     /identity="100.0"
                     /match_length="100.0"
                     /fragment="False"
                     /other="promoter"
                     /description="lacI"
     CDS             complement(4767..5046)
                     /label="TcR (fragment)"
                     /ApEinfo_revcolor="#84b0dc"
                     /ApEinfo_fwdcolor="#84b0dc"
                     /note="pLannotate"
                     /database="snapgene"
                     /identity="100.0"
                     /match_length="23.5"
                     /fragment="True"
                     /other="CDS"
                     /description="tetracycline efflux protein; tet; confersresistance to tetracycline"
                     /translation="DPLRRTHRGRHHRRHRCGCWRLYRRHHRWGRSGSPLRAHERLFRRGYGGRPRGRGTVGRHLLACTIPCGGGAQRPQPTTGLLPNAGVA*GRAS"
     promoter        5068..5086
                     /label="T7 promoter"
                     /ApEinfo_revcolor="#c6c9d1"
                     /ApEinfo_fwdcolor="#c6c9d1"
                     /note="note: promoter for bacteriophage T7 RNA polymerase"
     promoter        5068..5086
                     /label="T7 promoter"
                     /ApEinfo_revcolor="#b7e6d7"
                     /ApEinfo_fwdcolor="#b7e6d7"
                     /note="pLannotate"
                     /database="snapgene"
                     /identity="100.0"
                     /match_length="100.0"
                     /fragment="False"
                     /other="promoter"
                     /description="promoter for bacteriophage T7 RNA polymerase"
     protein_bind    5087..5087
                     /label="lac operator"
                     /ApEinfo_revcolor="#c6c9d1"
                     /ApEinfo_fwdcolor="#c6c9d1"
                     /note="pLannotate"
                     /database="snapgene"
                     /identity="100.0"
                     /match_length="100.0"
                     /fragment="False"
                     /other="protein_bind"
                     /description="The lac repressor binds to the lac operatorto inhibit transcription in E. coli. This inhibition can berelieved by adding lactose orisopropyl-β-D-thiogalactopyranoside (IPTG). lac repressorencoded by lacI"
     protein_bind    5087..5111
                     /label="lac operator"
                     /ApEinfo_revcolor="#75c6a9"
                     /ApEinfo_fwdcolor="#75c6a9"
                     /note="bound_moiety: lac repressor encoded by lacI note:The lac repressor binds to the lac operator to inhibit transcription in E. coli. This inhibition can be relievedby adding lactose or isopropyl-β-D-thiogalactopyranoside(IPTG)."
     RBS             5126..5148
                     /label="RBS"
                     /ApEinfo_revcolor="#b4abac"
                     /ApEinfo_fwdcolor="#b4abac"
                     /note="note: efficient ribosome binding site frombacteriophage T7 gene 10 (Olins and Rangwala, 1989)"
     CDS             5155..5769
                     /label="Ldt15"
                     /ApEinfo_revcolor="#84b0dc"
                     /ApEinfo_fwdcolor="#84b0dc"
                     /transl_table=11
                     /translation="MGLALVAVAFLLTVFQTQAQIYGPYDGYDDFGGYGYDDPYSAYPPPLDYDPAPPYQEPLHDRRQPPTGRAKGTIEIVTSEHTLIYTTPWGEQFAYPIAVGREGKQWYGSTRVVSKRAHPEWRPTAGMRQKNPRLPAVVKPGPANPLGTRAIYLADGLLRIHGTNDPSSIGTNASSGCFRMYRQDVEELYEIVQPGTKVIVRRGS*"
     gene            5161..5760
                     /label="pRL90118"
                     /ApEinfo_revcolor="#85dae9"
                     /ApEinfo_fwdcolor="#85dae9"
     source          complement(5161..5760)
                     /label="biovar: viciae 3841"
                     /ApEinfo_revcolor="#b1ff67"
                     /ApEinfo_fwdcolor="#b1ff67"
                     /mol_type="genomic DNA"
                     /plasmid="pRL9"
                     /db_xref="taxon:216596"
                     /country="United Kingdom"
                     /organism="Rhizobium leguminosarum bv. viciae 3841"
                     /strain=3841
ORIGIN
        1 ACCGCTGAGC AATAACTAGC ataacccctt ggggcctcta aacgggtctt gaggggtttt
       61 ttgctgaaag gaggaactat atccggattg gcgaatgggn nnnnnnnnnn nnnnnnnnnn
      121 nnnnnnnnnn nnnnnnnnnn nnnnnnnnnn nnnnnnnnnn nnnnnnnnnn nnnnnnnnnn
      181 nnnnnnnnnn nnnnnnnnnn nnnnnnnnnn nnnnnnnnnn nnncnnnnnn nnnnnnnnnn
      241 nnnnnnnnnn nnnnnnnnnn nnnnnnnnnn nnnnnnnnnn nnnnnnnnnn nnnnnnnnnn
      301 nnnnnnnnnn nnnnnannnn nnnnnnnnnn nnnnnnnnnn nnnnnnnnnn nnnnnnnnnn
      361 nnnnnccttt gacgttggag tccacgttct ttaatagtgg actcttgttc caaactggaa
      421 caacactcaa ccctatctcg gtctattctt ttgatttata agggattttg ccgatttcgg
      481 cctattggtt aaaaaatgag ctgatttaac aaaaatttaa cgcgaatttt aacaaaatat
      541 taacgcttac aatttaggtg gcacttttcg gggaaatgtg cgcggaaccc ctatttgttt
      601 atttttctaa atacattcaa atatgtatcc gctcatgaat taattcttag aaaaactcat
      661 cgagcatcaa atgaaactgc aatttattca tatcaggatt atcaatacca tatttttgaa
      721 aaagccgttt ctgtaatgaa ggagaaaact caccgaggca gttccatagg atggcaagat
      781 cctggtatcg gtctgcgatt ccgactcgtc caacatcaat acaacctatt aatttcccct
      841 cgtcaaaaat aaggttatca agtgagaaat caccatgagt gacgactgaa tccggtgaga
      901 atggcaaaag tttatgcatt tctttccaga cttgttcaac aggccagcca ttacgctcgt
      961 catcaaaatc actcgcatca accaaaccgt tattcattcg tgattgcgcc tgagcgagac
     1021 gaaatacgcg atcgctgtta aaaggacaat tacaaacagg aatcgaatgc aaccggcgca
     1081 ggaacactgc cagcgcatca acaatatttt cacctgaatc aggatattct tctaatacct
     1141 ggaatgctgt tttcccgggg atcgcagtgg tgagtaacca tgcatcatca ggagtacgga
     1201 taaaatgctt gatggtcgga agaggcataa attccgtcag ccagtttagt ctgaccatct
     1261 catctgtaac atcattggca acgctacctt tgccatgttt cagaaacaac tctggcgcat
     1321 cgggcttccc atacaatcga tagattgtcg cacctgattg cccgacatta tcgcgagccc
     1381 atttataccc atataaatca gcatccatgt tggaatttaa tcgcggccta gagcaagacg
     1441 tttcccgttg aatatggctc ataacacccc ttgtattact gtttatgtaa gcagacagtt
     1501 ttattgttca tgaccaaaat cccttaacgt gagttttcgt tccactgagc gtcagacccc
     1561 gtagaaaaga tcaaaggatc ttcttgagat cctttttttc tgcgcgtaat ctgctgcttg
     1621 caaacaaaaa aaccaccgct accagcggtg gtttgtttgc cggatcaaga gctaccaact
     1681 ctttttccga aggtaactgg cttcagcaga gcgcagatac caaatactgt ccttctagtg
     1741 tagccgtagt taggccacca cttcaagaac tctgtagcac cgcctacata cctcgctctg
     1801 ctaatcctgt taccagtggc tgctgccagt ggcgataagt cgtgtcttac cgggttggac
     1861 tcaagacgat agttaccgga taaggcgcag cggtcgggct gaacgggggg ttcgtgcaca
     1921 cagcccagct tggagcgaac gacctacacc gaactgagat acctacagcg tgagctatga
     1981 gaaagcgcca cgcttcccga agggagaaag gcggacaggt atccggtaag cggcagggtc
     2041 ggaacaggag agcgcacgag ggagcttcca gggggaaacg cctggtatct ttatagtcct
     2101 gtcgggtttc gccacctctg acttgagcgt cgatttttgt gatgctcgtc aggggggcgg
     2161 agcctatgga aaaacgccag caacgcggcc tttttacggt tcctggcctt ttgctggcct
     2221 tttgctcaca tgttctttcc tgcgttatcc cctgattctg tggataaccg tattaccgcc
     2281 tttgagtgag ctgataccgc tcgccgcagc cgaacgaccg agcgcagcga gtcagtgagc
     2341 gaggaagcgg aagagcgcct gatgcggtat tttctcctta cgcatctgtg cggtatttca
     2401 caccgcaatg gtgcactctc agtacaatct gctctgatgc cgcatagtta agccagtata
     2461 cactccgcta tcgctacgtg actgggtcat ggctgcgccc cgacacccgc caacacccgc
     2521 tgacgcgccc tgacgggctt gtctgctccc ggcatccgct tacagacaag ctgtgaccgt
     2581 ctccgggagc tgcatgtgtc agaggttttc accgtcatca ccgaaacgcg cgaggcagct
     2641 gcggtaaagc tcatcagcgt ggtcgtgaag cgattcacag atgtctgcct gttcatccgc
     2701 gtccagctcg ttgagtttct ccagaagcgt taatgtctgg cttctgataa agcgggccat
     2761 gttaagggcg gttttttcct gtttggtcac tgatgcctcc gtgtaagggg gatttctgtt
     2821 catgggggta atgataccga tgaaacgaga gaggatgctc acgatacggg ttactgatga
     2881 tgaacatgcc cggttactgg aacgttgtga gggtaaacaa ctggcggtat ggatgcggcg
     2941 ggaccagaga aaaatcactc agggtcaatg ccagcgcttc gttaatacag atgtaggtgt
     3001 tccacagggt agccagcagc atcctgcgat gcagatccgg aacataatgg tgcagggcgc
     3061 tgacttccgc gtttccagac tttacgaaac acggaaaccg aagaccattc atgttgttgc
     3121 tcaggtcgca gacgttttgc agcagcagtc gcttcacgtt cgctcgcgta tcggtgattc
     3181 attctgctaa ccagtaaggc aaccccgcca gcctagccgg gtcctcaacg acaggagcac
     3241 gatcatgcgc acccgtgggg ccgccatgcc ggcgataatg gcctgcttct cgccgaaacg
     3301 tttggtggcg ggaccagtga cgaaggcttg agcgagggcg tgcaagattc cgaataccgc
     3361 aagcgacagg ccgatcatcg tcgcgctcca gcgaaagcgg tcctcgccga aaatgaccca
     3421 gagcgctgcc ggcacctgtc ctacgagttg catgataaag aagacagtca taagtgcggc
     3481 gacgatagtc atgccccgcg cccaccggaa ggagctgact gggttgaagg ctctcaaggg
     3541 catcggtcga gatcccggtg cctaatgagt gagctaactt acattaattg cgttgcgctc
     3601 actgcccgct ttccagtcgg gaaacctgtc gtgccagctg cattaatgaa tcggccaacg
     3661 cgcggggaga ggcggtttgc gtattgggcg ccagggtggt ttttcttttc accagtgaga
     3721 cgggcaacag ctgattgccc ttcaccgcct ggccctgaga gagttgcagc aagcggtcca
     3781 cgctggtttg ccccagcagg cgaaaatcct gtttgatggt ggttaacggc gggatataac
     3841 atgagctgtc ttcggtatcg tcgtatccca ctaccgagat atccgcacca acgcgcagcc
     3901 cggactcggt aatggcgcgc attgcgccca gcgccatctg atcgttggca accagcatcg
     3961 cagtgggaac gatgccctca ttcagcattt gcatggtttg ttgaaaaccg gacatggcac
     4021 tccagtcgcc ttcccgttcc gctatcggct gaatttgatt gcgagtgaga tatttatgcc
     4081 agccagccag acgcagacgc gccgagacag aacttaatgg gcccgctaac agcgcgattt
     4141 gctggtgacc caatgcgacc agatgctcca cgcccagtcg cgtaccgtct tcatgggaga
     4201 aaataatact gttgatgggt gtctggtcag agacatcaag aaataacgcc ggaacattag
     4261 tgcaggcagc ttccacagca atggcatcct ggtcatccag cggatagtta atgatcagcc
     4321 cactgacgcg ttgcgcgaga agattgtgca ccgccgcttt acaggcttcg acgccgcttc
     4381 gttctaccat cgacaccacc acgctggcac ccagttgatc ggcgcgagat ttaatcgccg
     4441 cgacaatttg cgacggcgcg tgcagggcca gactggaggt ggcaacgcca atcagcaacg
     4501 actgtttgcc cgccagttgt tgtgccacgc ggttgggaat gtaattcagc tccgccatcg
     4561 ccgcttccac tttttcccgc gttttcgcag aaacgtggct ggcctggttc accacgcggg
     4621 aaacggtctg ataagagaca ccggcatact ctgcgacatc gtataacgtt actggtttca
     4681 cattcaccac cctgaattga ctctcttccg ggcgctatca tgccataccg cgaaaggttt
     4741 tgcgccattc gatggtgtcc gggatctcga cgctctccct tatgcgactc ctgcattagg
     4801 aagcagccca gtagtaggtt gaggccgttg agcaccgccg ccgcaaggaa tggtgcatgc
     4861 aaggagatgg cgcccaacag tcccccggcc acggggcctg ccaccatacc cacgccgaaa
     4921 caagcgctca tgagcccgaa gtggcgagcc cgatcttccc catcggtgat gtcggcgata
     4981 taggcgccag caaccgcacc tgtggcgccg gtgatgccgg ccacgatgcg tccggcgtag
     5041 aggatcgaga tctcgatccc gcgaaatTAA TACGACTCAC TATAGGGGAA TTGTGAGCGG
     5101 ATAACAATTC CCCTCTAGAA ATAATTTTGT TTAACTTTAA GAAGGAGATA TACCATGGGC
     5161 CTGGCTCTCG TGGCTGTGGC CTTTTTGCTG ACGGTCTTTC AGACTCAAGC CCAGATCTAT
     5221 GGGCCGTATG ATGGATATGA CGACTTTGGT GGATACGGTT ACGACGATCC GTACAGCGCC
     5281 TATCCGCCAC CACTCGATTA CGATCCGGCG CCTCCCTATC AAGAGCCCCT GCATGATCGC
     5341 AGGCAACCGC CGACAGGCCG TGCAAAAGGA ACCATCGAAA TCGTGACAAG CGAGCATACG
     5401 CTCATTTACA CCACGCCTTG GGGCGAGCAA TTCGCTTACC CCATCGCGGT CGGCCGTGAG
     5461 GGCAAGCAAT GGTATGGATC TACGCGGGTC GTGTCGAAGC GAGCGCATCC TGAATGGCGA
     5521 CCCACGGCCG GCATGCGGCA GAAGAACCCT CGGCTTCCAG CGGTCGTAAA GCCCGGCCCC
     5581 GCCAATCCGC TTGGAACCCG CGCGATCTAT CTCGCCGATG GCCTGCTGCG CATCCACGGC
     5641 ACCAACGACC CCTCGTCCAT CGGCACCAAC GCGTCGAGCG GGTGCTTTCG AATGTACCGT
     5701 CAAGATGTCG AAGAGCTTTA CGAGATCGTG CAGCCGGGAA CGAAGGTCAT CGTTCGGCGC
     5761 GGATCCTAAC TGACTAGCTC GAGCACCACC ACCACCACCA CTGAGATCCG GCTGCTAACA
     5821 AAGCCCGAAA GGAAGCTGAG TTGGCTGCTG CC
//
