# Supplementary material for: Rhizobial enzyme reveals pH-driven catalytic switching and ʟ-amino acid incorporation by ʟ,ᴅ-transpeptidases
Source: bioRxiv preprint, doi:10.64898/2026.06.30.735398, version 1 (2026-07-01)
Supplement: File S5. Plasmid Sequences [file 735398_file06.zip › File S5. Plasmid Sequences/LDTs in pET-28a(+)/Ldt16.gb]

LOCUS       pET-28a(+)_—_GH25_SH3_[ 5741 bp ds-DNA     circular     31-OCT-2025
DEFINITION  .
FEATURES             Location/Qualifiers
     CDS             1..8
                     /label="SET1 (fragment)"
                     /ApEinfo_revcolor="#84b0dc"
                     /ApEinfo_fwdcolor="#84b0dc"
                     /note="pLannotate"
                     /database="snapgene"
                     /identity="100.0"
                     /match_length="39.7"
                     /fragment="True"
                     /other="CDS"
                     /description="solubility-enhancement tag derived from T7phage gene 10B"
                     /translation="TA"
     terminator      16..20
                     /label="T7 terminator"
                     /ApEinfo_revcolor="#c6c9d1"
                     /ApEinfo_fwdcolor="#c6c9d1"
                     /note="note: transcription terminator for bacteriophage T7RNA polymerase"
     terminator      16..63
                     /label="T7 terminator"
                     /ApEinfo_revcolor="#c7b0e3"
                     /ApEinfo_fwdcolor="#c7b0e3"
                     /note="pLannotate"
                     /database="snapgene"
                     /identity="100.0"
                     /match_length="100.0"
                     /fragment="False"
                     /other="terminator"
                     /description="transcription terminator for bacteriophage T7RNA polymerase"
     rep_origin      100..528
                     /label="f1 ori"
                     /ApEinfo_revcolor="#84b0dc"
                     /ApEinfo_fwdcolor="#84b0dc"
                     /note="pLannotate"
                     /database="snapgene"
                     /identity="100.0"
                     /match_length="100.0"
                     /fragment="False"
                     /other="rep_origin"
                     /description="f1 bacteriophage origin of replication; arrowindicates direction of (+) strand synthesis "
     promoter        581..638
                     /label="AmpR promoter (fragment)"
                     /ApEinfo_revcolor="#84b0dc"
                     /ApEinfo_fwdcolor="#84b0dc"
                     /note="pLannotate"
                     /database="snapgene"
                     /identity="100.0"
                     /match_length="56.3"
                     /fragment="True"
                     /other="promoter"
                     /description="bla"
     CDS             complement(647..1462)
                     /label="KanR"
                     /ApEinfo_revcolor="#84b0dc"
                     /ApEinfo_fwdcolor="#84b0dc"
                     /note="pLannotate"
                     /database="snapgene"
                     /identity="99.8"
                     /match_length="100.0"
                     /fragment="False"
                     /other="CDS"
                     /description="aminoglycoside phosphotransferase;aph(3')-Ia; confers resistance to kanamycin in bacteria orG418 (Geneticin®) in eukaryotes"
                     /translation="MSHIQRETSCSRPRLNSNMDADLYGYKWARDNVGQSGATIYRLYGKPDAPELFLKHGKGSVANDVTDEMVRLNWLTEFMPLPTIKHFIRTPDDAWLLTTAIPGKTAFQVLEEYPDSGENIVDALAVFLRRLHSIPVCNCPFNSDRVFRLAQAQSRMNNGLVDASDFDDERNGWPVEQVWKEMHKLLPFSPDSVVTHGDFSLDNLIFDEGKLIGCIDVGRVGIADRYQDLAILWNCLGEFSPSLQKRLFQKYGIDNPDMNKLQFHLMLDEFF*"
     rep_origin      1584..2172
                     /label="ori"
                     /ApEinfo_revcolor="#f8d3a9"
                     /ApEinfo_fwdcolor="#f8d3a9"
                     /note="pLannotate"
                     /database="snapgene"
                     /identity="100.0"
                     /match_length="100.0"
                     /fragment="False"
                     /other="rep_origin"
                     /description="high-copy-number ColE1/pMB1/pBR322/pUC originof replication "
     repeat_region   2332..2343
                     /label="AAV2 ITR (fragment)"
                     /ApEinfo_revcolor="#c6c9d1"
                     /ApEinfo_fwdcolor="#c6c9d1"
                     /note="pLannotate"
                     /database="itrs"
                     /identity="100.0"
                     /match_length="8.3"
                     /fragment="True"
                     /other="repeat_region"
                     /description="AAV2 ITR Flip"
     misc_feature    complement(2358..2497)
                     /label="bom"
                     /ApEinfo_revcolor="#ffef86"
                     /ApEinfo_fwdcolor="#ffef86"
                     /note="pLannotate"
                     /database="snapgene"
                     /identity="99.3"
                     /match_length="100.0"
                     /fragment="False"
                     /other="misc_feature"
                     /description="basis of mobility region from pBR322"
     CDS             complement(2599..2790)
                     /label="rop"
                     /ApEinfo_revcolor="#84b0dc"
                     /ApEinfo_fwdcolor="#84b0dc"
                     /note="pLannotate"
                     /database="snapgene"
                     /identity="100.0"
                     /match_length="100.0"
                     /fragment="False"
                     /other="CDS"
                     /description="Rop protein, which maintains plasmids at lowcopy number; rop"
                     /translation="VTKQEKTALNMARFIRSQTLTLLEKLNELDADEQADICESLHDHADELYRSCLARFGDDGENL*"
     CDS             2807..3187
                     /label="YPB1_ECOLX"
                     /ApEinfo_revcolor="#84b0dc"
                     /ApEinfo_fwdcolor="#84b0dc"
                     /note="pLannotate"
                     /database="swissprot"
                     /identity="99.2"
                     /match_length="96.2"
                     /fragment="False"
                     /other="CDS"
                     /description="Protein predicted: Swiss-Prot proteinexistence level 4. From Escherichia coli."
                     /translation="GGFLFMGVMIPMKRERMLTIRVTDDEHARLLERCEGKQLAVWMRRDQRKITQGQCQRFVNTDVGVPQGSQQHPAMQIRNIMVQGADFRVSRLYETRKPKTIHVVAQVADVLQQQSLHVRSRIGDSFC"
     CDS             complement(3259..3550)
                     /label="TcR (fragment)"
                     /ApEinfo_revcolor="#84b0dc"
                     /ApEinfo_fwdcolor="#84b0dc"
                     /note="pLannotate"
                     /database="snapgene"
                     /identity="100.0"
                     /match_length="24.5"
                     /fragment="True"
                     /other="CDS"
                     /description="tetracycline efflux protein; tet; confersresistance to tetracycline"
                     /translation="STDALESLQPSQLLPVGAGHDYRRRTYDCLLYHATRRTGAGSALGHFRRGPLSLERDDDRPVACGIRNLARPRSSLRHWSRHQTFRREAGHYRRHGG"
     protein_bind    complement(3565..3586)
                     /label="CAP binding site"
                     /ApEinfo_revcolor="#c7b0e3"
                     /ApEinfo_fwdcolor="#c7b0e3"
                     /note="pLannotate"
                     /database="snapgene"
                     /identity="95.5"
                     /match_length="100.0"
                     /fragment="False"
                     /other="protein_bind"
                     /description="CAP binding activates transcription in thepresence of cAMP. E. coli catabolite activator protein"
     CDS             complement(3599..4681)
                     /label="lacI"
                     /ApEinfo_revcolor="#84b0dc"
                     /ApEinfo_fwdcolor="#84b0dc"
                     /note="pLannotate"
                     /database="snapgene"
                     /identity="99.9"
                     /match_length="100.0"
                     /fragment="False"
                     /other="CDS"
                     /description="lac repressor; lacI; The lac repressor bindsto the lac operator to inhibit transcription in E. coli.This inhibition can be relieved by adding lactose orisopropyl-β-D-thiogalactopyranoside (IPTG)."
                     /translation="VKPVTLYDVAEYAGVSYQTVSRVVNQASHVSAKTREKVEAAMAELNYIPNRVAQQLAGKQSLLIGVATSSLALHAPSQIVAAIKSRADQLGASVVVSMVERSGVEACKAAVHNLLAQRVSGLIINYPLDDQDAIAVEAACTNVPALFLDVSDQTPINSIIFSHEDGTRLGVEHLVALGHQQIALLAGPLSSVSARLRLAGWHKYLTRNQIQPIAEREGDWSAMSGFQQTMQMLNEGIVPTAMLVANDQMALGAMRAITESGLRVGADISVVGYDDTEDSSCYIPPLTTIKQDFRLLGQTSVDRLLQLSQGQAVKGNQLLPVSLVKRKTTLAPNTQTASPRALADSLMQLARQVSRLESGQ*"
     promoter        complement(4682..4759)
                     /label="lacI promoter"
                     /ApEinfo_revcolor="#9eafd2"
                     /ApEinfo_fwdcolor="#9eafd2"
                     /note="pLannotate"
                     /database="snapgene"
                     /identity="100.0"
                     /match_length="100.0"
                     /fragment="False"
                     /other="promoter"
                     /description="lacI"
     CDS             complement(4767..5046)
                     /label="TcR (fragment)"
                     /ApEinfo_revcolor="#84b0dc"
                     /ApEinfo_fwdcolor="#84b0dc"
                     /note="pLannotate"
                     /database="snapgene"
                     /identity="100.0"
                     /match_length="23.5"
                     /fragment="True"
                     /other="CDS"
                     /description="tetracycline efflux protein; tet; confersresistance to tetracycline"
                     /translation="DPLRRTHRGRHHRRHRCGCWRLYRRHHRWGRSGSPLRAHERLFRRGYGGRPRGRGTVGRHLLACTIPCGGGAQRPQPTTGLLPNAGVA*GRAS"
     promoter        5068..5086
                     /label="T7 promoter"
                     /ApEinfo_revcolor="#c6c9d1"
                     /ApEinfo_fwdcolor="#c6c9d1"
                     /note="note: promoter for bacteriophage T7 RNA polymerase"
     promoter        5068..5086
                     /label="T7 promoter"
                     /ApEinfo_revcolor="#b7e6d7"
                     /ApEinfo_fwdcolor="#b7e6d7"
                     /note="pLannotate"
                     /database="snapgene"
                     /identity="100.0"
                     /match_length="100.0"
                     /fragment="False"
                     /other="promoter"
                     /description="promoter for bacteriophage T7 RNA polymerase"
     protein_bind    5087..5087
                     /label="lac operator"
                     /ApEinfo_revcolor="#c6c9d1"
                     /ApEinfo_fwdcolor="#c6c9d1"
                     /note="pLannotate"
                     /database="snapgene"
                     /identity="100.0"
                     /match_length="100.0"
                     /fragment="False"
                     /other="protein_bind"
                     /description="The lac repressor binds to the lac operatorto inhibit transcription in E. coli. This inhibition can berelieved by adding lactose orisopropyl-β-D-thiogalactopyranoside (IPTG). lac repressorencoded by lacI"
     protein_bind    5087..5111
                     /label="lac operator"
                     /ApEinfo_revcolor="#75c6a9"
                     /ApEinfo_fwdcolor="#75c6a9"
                     /note="bound_moiety: lac repressor encoded by lacI note:The lac repressor binds to the lac operator to inhibit transcription in E. coli. This inhibition can be relievedby adding lactose or isopropyl-β-D-thiogalactopyranoside(IPTG)."
     RBS             5126..5148
                     /label="RBS"
                     /ApEinfo_revcolor="#b4abac"
                     /ApEinfo_fwdcolor="#b4abac"
                     /note="note: efficient ribosome binding site frombacteriophage T7 gene 10 (Olins and Rangwala, 1989)"
     CDS             5155..5658
                     /label="Ldt16"
                     /ApEinfo_revcolor="#84b0dc"
                     /ApEinfo_fwdcolor="#84b0dc"
                     /transl_table=11
                     /translation="MFAYTKLMARIGAGSPPPDAPLEQQADLIRVYKAERRMILLKGDTPISTYRISLGQAADEGPKQREGDEKTPEGRYEIDWRNPKSMAHLSLHISYPGSDDRRNADAGGFPPGGNIMIHGLPNGWGLFGNAHQLWDWTDGCIAVTNSEMRDIWARVPNHTPIDIMPGS*"
     gene            5158..5649
                     /label="pRL110015"
                     /ApEinfo_revcolor="#b4abac"
                     /ApEinfo_fwdcolor="#b4abac"
     source          complement(5158..5649)
                     /label="biovar: viciae 3841"
                     /ApEinfo_revcolor="#c7b0e3"
                     /ApEinfo_fwdcolor="#c7b0e3"
                     /mol_type="genomic DNA"
                     /plasmid="pRL11"
                     /db_xref="taxon:216596"
                     /country="United Kingdom"
                     /organism="Rhizobium leguminosarum bv. viciae 3841"
                     /strain=3841
ORIGIN
        1 ACCGCTGAGC AATAACTAGC ataacccctt ggggcctcta aacgggtctt gaggggtttt
       61 ttgctgaaag gaggaactat atccggattg gcgaatgggn nnnnnnnnnn nnnnnnnnnn
      121 nnnnnnnnnn nnnnnnnnnn nnnnnnnnnn nnnnnnnnnn nnnnnnnnnn nnnnnnnnnn
      181 nnnnnnnnnn nnnnnnnnnn nnnnnnnnnn nnnnnnnnnn nnncnnnnnn nnnnnnnnnn
      241 nnnnnnnnnn nnnnnnnnnn nnnnnnnnnn nnnnnnnnnn nnnnnnnnnn nnnnnnnnnn
      301 nnnnnnnnnn nnnnnannnn nnnnnnnnnn nnnnnnnnnn nnnnnnnnnn nnnnnnnnnn
      361 nnnnnccttt gacgttggag tccacgttct ttaatagtgg actcttgttc caaactggaa
      421 caacactcaa ccctatctcg gtctattctt ttgatttata agggattttg ccgatttcgg
      481 cctattggtt aaaaaatgag ctgatttaac aaaaatttaa cgcgaatttt aacaaaatat
      541 taacgcttac aatttaggtg gcacttttcg gggaaatgtg cgcggaaccc ctatttgttt
      601 atttttctaa atacattcaa atatgtatcc gctcatgaat taattcttag aaaaactcat
      661 cgagcatcaa atgaaactgc aatttattca tatcaggatt atcaatacca tatttttgaa
      721 aaagccgttt ctgtaatgaa ggagaaaact caccgaggca gttccatagg atggcaagat
      781 cctggtatcg gtctgcgatt ccgactcgtc caacatcaat acaacctatt aatttcccct
      841 cgtcaaaaat aaggttatca agtgagaaat caccatgagt gacgactgaa tccggtgaga
      901 atggcaaaag tttatgcatt tctttccaga cttgttcaac aggccagcca ttacgctcgt
      961 catcaaaatc actcgcatca accaaaccgt tattcattcg tgattgcgcc tgagcgagac
     1021 gaaatacgcg atcgctgtta aaaggacaat tacaaacagg aatcgaatgc aaccggcgca
     1081 ggaacactgc cagcgcatca acaatatttt cacctgaatc aggatattct tctaatacct
     1141 ggaatgctgt tttcccgggg atcgcagtgg tgagtaacca tgcatcatca ggagtacgga
     1201 taaaatgctt gatggtcgga agaggcataa attccgtcag ccagtttagt ctgaccatct
     1261 catctgtaac atcattggca acgctacctt tgccatgttt cagaaacaac tctggcgcat
     1321 cgggcttccc atacaatcga tagattgtcg cacctgattg cccgacatta tcgcgagccc
     1381 atttataccc atataaatca gcatccatgt tggaatttaa tcgcggccta gagcaagacg
     1441 tttcccgttg aatatggctc ataacacccc ttgtattact gtttatgtaa gcagacagtt
     1501 ttattgttca tgaccaaaat cccttaacgt gagttttcgt tccactgagc gtcagacccc
     1561 gtagaaaaga tcaaaggatc ttcttgagat cctttttttc tgcgcgtaat ctgctgcttg
     1621 caaacaaaaa aaccaccgct accagcggtg gtttgtttgc cggatcaaga gctaccaact
     1681 ctttttccga aggtaactgg cttcagcaga gcgcagatac caaatactgt ccttctagtg
     1741 tagccgtagt taggccacca cttcaagaac tctgtagcac cgcctacata cctcgctctg
     1801 ctaatcctgt taccagtggc tgctgccagt ggcgataagt cgtgtcttac cgggttggac
     1861 tcaagacgat agttaccgga taaggcgcag cggtcgggct gaacgggggg ttcgtgcaca
     1921 cagcccagct tggagcgaac gacctacacc gaactgagat acctacagcg tgagctatga
     1981 gaaagcgcca cgcttcccga agggagaaag gcggacaggt atccggtaag cggcagggtc
     2041 ggaacaggag agcgcacgag ggagcttcca gggggaaacg cctggtatct ttatagtcct
     2101 gtcgggtttc gccacctctg acttgagcgt cgatttttgt gatgctcgtc aggggggcgg
     2161 agcctatgga aaaacgccag caacgcggcc tttttacggt tcctggcctt ttgctggcct
     2221 tttgctcaca tgttctttcc tgcgttatcc cctgattctg tggataaccg tattaccgcc
     2281 tttgagtgag ctgataccgc tcgccgcagc cgaacgaccg agcgcagcga gtcagtgagc
     2341 gaggaagcgg aagagcgcct gatgcggtat tttctcctta cgcatctgtg cggtatttca
     2401 caccgcaatg gtgcactctc agtacaatct gctctgatgc cgcatagtta agccagtata
     2461 cactccgcta tcgctacgtg actgggtcat ggctgcgccc cgacacccgc caacacccgc
     2521 tgacgcgccc tgacgggctt gtctgctccc ggcatccgct tacagacaag ctgtgaccgt
     2581 ctccgggagc tgcatgtgtc agaggttttc accgtcatca ccgaaacgcg cgaggcagct
     2641 gcggtaaagc tcatcagcgt ggtcgtgaag cgattcacag atgtctgcct gttcatccgc
     2701 gtccagctcg ttgagtttct ccagaagcgt taatgtctgg cttctgataa agcgggccat
     2761 gttaagggcg gttttttcct gtttggtcac tgatgcctcc gtgtaagggg gatttctgtt
     2821 catgggggta atgataccga tgaaacgaga gaggatgctc acgatacggg ttactgatga
     2881 tgaacatgcc cggttactgg aacgttgtga gggtaaacaa ctggcggtat ggatgcggcg
     2941 ggaccagaga aaaatcactc agggtcaatg ccagcgcttc gttaatacag atgtaggtgt
     3001 tccacagggt agccagcagc atcctgcgat gcagatccgg aacataatgg tgcagggcgc
     3061 tgacttccgc gtttccagac tttacgaaac acggaaaccg aagaccattc atgttgttgc
     3121 tcaggtcgca gacgttttgc agcagcagtc gcttcacgtt cgctcgcgta tcggtgattc
     3181 attctgctaa ccagtaaggc aaccccgcca gcctagccgg gtcctcaacg acaggagcac
     3241 gatcatgcgc acccgtgggg ccgccatgcc ggcgataatg gcctgcttct cgccgaaacg
     3301 tttggtggcg ggaccagtga cgaaggcttg agcgagggcg tgcaagattc cgaataccgc
     3361 aagcgacagg ccgatcatcg tcgcgctcca gcgaaagcgg tcctcgccga aaatgaccca
     3421 gagcgctgcc ggcacctgtc ctacgagttg catgataaag aagacagtca taagtgcggc
     3481 gacgatagtc atgccccgcg cccaccggaa ggagctgact gggttgaagg ctctcaaggg
     3541 catcggtcga gatcccggtg cctaatgagt gagctaactt acattaattg cgttgcgctc
     3601 actgcccgct ttccagtcgg gaaacctgtc gtgccagctg cattaatgaa tcggccaacg
     3661 cgcggggaga ggcggtttgc gtattgggcg ccagggtggt ttttcttttc accagtgaga
     3721 cgggcaacag ctgattgccc ttcaccgcct ggccctgaga gagttgcagc aagcggtcca
     3781 cgctggtttg ccccagcagg cgaaaatcct gtttgatggt ggttaacggc gggatataac
     3841 atgagctgtc ttcggtatcg tcgtatccca ctaccgagat atccgcacca acgcgcagcc
     3901 cggactcggt aatggcgcgc attgcgccca gcgccatctg atcgttggca accagcatcg
     3961 cagtgggaac gatgccctca ttcagcattt gcatggtttg ttgaaaaccg gacatggcac
     4021 tccagtcgcc ttcccgttcc gctatcggct gaatttgatt gcgagtgaga tatttatgcc
     4081 agccagccag acgcagacgc gccgagacag aacttaatgg gcccgctaac agcgcgattt
     4141 gctggtgacc caatgcgacc agatgctcca cgcccagtcg cgtaccgtct tcatgggaga
     4201 aaataatact gttgatgggt gtctggtcag agacatcaag aaataacgcc ggaacattag
     4261 tgcaggcagc ttccacagca atggcatcct ggtcatccag cggatagtta atgatcagcc
     4321 cactgacgcg ttgcgcgaga agattgtgca ccgccgcttt acaggcttcg acgccgcttc
     4381 gttctaccat cgacaccacc acgctggcac ccagttgatc ggcgcgagat ttaatcgccg
     4441 cgacaatttg cgacggcgcg tgcagggcca gactggaggt ggcaacgcca atcagcaacg
     4501 actgtttgcc cgccagttgt tgtgccacgc ggttgggaat gtaattcagc tccgccatcg
     4561 ccgcttccac tttttcccgc gttttcgcag aaacgtggct ggcctggttc accacgcggg
     4621 aaacggtctg ataagagaca ccggcatact ctgcgacatc gtataacgtt actggtttca
     4681 cattcaccac cctgaattga ctctcttccg ggcgctatca tgccataccg cgaaaggttt
     4741 tgcgccattc gatggtgtcc gggatctcga cgctctccct tatgcgactc ctgcattagg
     4801 aagcagccca gtagtaggtt gaggccgttg agcaccgccg ccgcaaggaa tggtgcatgc
     4861 aaggagatgg cgcccaacag tcccccggcc acggggcctg ccaccatacc cacgccgaaa
     4921 caagcgctca tgagcccgaa gtggcgagcc cgatcttccc catcggtgat gtcggcgata
     4981 taggcgccag caaccgcacc tgtggcgccg gtgatgccgg ccacgatgcg tccggcgtag
     5041 aggatcgaga tctcgatccc gcgaaatTAA TACGACTCAC TATAGGGGAA TTGTGAGCGG
     5101 ATAACAATTC CCCTCTAGAA ATAATTTTGT TTAACTTTAA GAAGGAGATA TACCATGTTC
     5161 GCTTACACGA AATTGATGGC CAGGATCGGC GCAGGCTCAC CACCTCCAGA TGCGCCGTTG
     5221 GAGCAACAGG CTGACCTCAT TCGCGTTTAT AAAGCCGAAC GTCGCATGAT CCTTCTCAAA
     5281 GGGGATACCC CCATCTCAAC ATACCGGATT TCTCTTGGGC AGGCTGCCGA TGAGGGTCCC
     5341 AAGCAACGAG AAGGGGACGA GAAAACACCT GAAGGGCGTT ATGAAATAGA CTGGCGAAAT
     5401 CCCAAGTCCA TGGCGCATCT GAGCCTGCAC ATTTCATATC CAGGCTCTGA TGATCGGCGC
     5461 AACGCTGACG CCGGTGGCTT TCCTCCCGGC GGCAATATCA TGATCCACGG GCTTCCCAAT
     5521 GGCTGGGGCC TATTCGGAAA CGCCCATCAA CTGTGGGATT GGACGGATGG GTGTATTGCG
     5581 GTCACCAACT CGGAGATGCG CGATATTTGG GCTCGCGTCC CCAACCACAC GCCCATAGAC
     5641 ATCATGCCTG GATCCTAACT GACTAGCTCG AGCACCACCA CCACCACCAC TGAGATCCGG
     5701 CTGCTAACAA AGCCCGAAAG GAAGCTGAGT TGGCTGCTGC C
//
