# Supplementary material for: Rhizobial enzyme reveals pH-driven catalytic switching and ʟ-amino acid incorporation by ʟ,ᴅ-transpeptidases
Source: bioRxiv preprint, doi:10.64898/2026.06.30.735398, version 1 (2026-07-01)
Supplement: File S5. Plasmid Sequences [file 735398_file06.zip › File S5. Plasmid Sequences/LDTs in pET-28a(+)/Ldt17.gb]

LOCUS       pET-28a(+)_—_GH25_SH3_[ 5927 bp ds-DNA     circular     31-OCT-2025
DEFINITION  .
FEATURES             Location/Qualifiers
     CDS             1..8
                     /label="SET1 (fragment)"
                     /ApEinfo_revcolor="#84b0dc"
                     /ApEinfo_fwdcolor="#84b0dc"
                     /note="pLannotate"
                     /database="snapgene"
                     /identity="100.0"
                     /match_length="39.7"
                     /fragment="True"
                     /other="CDS"
                     /description="solubility-enhancement tag derived from T7phage gene 10B"
                     /translation="TA"
     terminator      16..20
                     /label="T7 terminator"
                     /ApEinfo_revcolor="#c6c9d1"
                     /ApEinfo_fwdcolor="#c6c9d1"
                     /note="note: transcription terminator for bacteriophage T7RNA polymerase"
     terminator      16..63
                     /label="T7 terminator"
                     /ApEinfo_revcolor="#c7b0e3"
                     /ApEinfo_fwdcolor="#c7b0e3"
                     /note="pLannotate"
                     /database="snapgene"
                     /identity="100.0"
                     /match_length="100.0"
                     /fragment="False"
                     /other="terminator"
                     /description="transcription terminator for bacteriophage T7RNA polymerase"
     rep_origin      100..528
                     /label="f1 ori"
                     /ApEinfo_revcolor="#84b0dc"
                     /ApEinfo_fwdcolor="#84b0dc"
                     /note="pLannotate"
                     /database="snapgene"
                     /identity="100.0"
                     /match_length="100.0"
                     /fragment="False"
                     /other="rep_origin"
                     /description="f1 bacteriophage origin of replication; arrowindicates direction of (+) strand synthesis "
     promoter        581..638
                     /label="AmpR promoter (fragment)"
                     /ApEinfo_revcolor="#84b0dc"
                     /ApEinfo_fwdcolor="#84b0dc"
                     /note="pLannotate"
                     /database="snapgene"
                     /identity="100.0"
                     /match_length="56.3"
                     /fragment="True"
                     /other="promoter"
                     /description="bla"
     CDS             complement(647..1462)
                     /label="KanR"
                     /ApEinfo_revcolor="#84b0dc"
                     /ApEinfo_fwdcolor="#84b0dc"
                     /note="pLannotate"
                     /database="snapgene"
                     /identity="99.8"
                     /match_length="100.0"
                     /fragment="False"
                     /other="CDS"
                     /description="aminoglycoside phosphotransferase;aph(3')-Ia; confers resistance to kanamycin in bacteria orG418 (Geneticin®) in eukaryotes"
                     /translation="MSHIQRETSCSRPRLNSNMDADLYGYKWARDNVGQSGATIYRLYGKPDAPELFLKHGKGSVANDVTDEMVRLNWLTEFMPLPTIKHFIRTPDDAWLLTTAIPGKTAFQVLEEYPDSGENIVDALAVFLRRLHSIPVCNCPFNSDRVFRLAQAQSRMNNGLVDASDFDDERNGWPVEQVWKEMHKLLPFSPDSVVTHGDFSLDNLIFDEGKLIGCIDVGRVGIADRYQDLAILWNCLGEFSPSLQKRLFQKYGIDNPDMNKLQFHLMLDEFF*"
     rep_origin      1584..2172
                     /label="ori"
                     /ApEinfo_revcolor="#f8d3a9"
                     /ApEinfo_fwdcolor="#f8d3a9"
                     /note="pLannotate"
                     /database="snapgene"
                     /identity="100.0"
                     /match_length="100.0"
                     /fragment="False"
                     /other="rep_origin"
                     /description="high-copy-number ColE1/pMB1/pBR322/pUC originof replication "
     repeat_region   2332..2343
                     /label="AAV2 ITR (fragment)"
                     /ApEinfo_revcolor="#c6c9d1"
                     /ApEinfo_fwdcolor="#c6c9d1"
                     /note="pLannotate"
                     /database="itrs"
                     /identity="100.0"
                     /match_length="8.3"
                     /fragment="True"
                     /other="repeat_region"
                     /description="AAV2 ITR Flip"
     misc_feature    complement(2358..2497)
                     /label="bom"
                     /ApEinfo_revcolor="#ffef86"
                     /ApEinfo_fwdcolor="#ffef86"
                     /note="pLannotate"
                     /database="snapgene"
                     /identity="99.3"
                     /match_length="100.0"
                     /fragment="False"
                     /other="misc_feature"
                     /description="basis of mobility region from pBR322"
     CDS             complement(2599..2790)
                     /label="rop"
                     /ApEinfo_revcolor="#84b0dc"
                     /ApEinfo_fwdcolor="#84b0dc"
                     /note="pLannotate"
                     /database="snapgene"
                     /identity="100.0"
                     /match_length="100.0"
                     /fragment="False"
                     /other="CDS"
                     /description="Rop protein, which maintains plasmids at lowcopy number; rop"
                     /translation="VTKQEKTALNMARFIRSQTLTLLEKLNELDADEQADICESLHDHADELYRSCLARFGDDGENL*"
     CDS             2807..3187
                     /label="YPB1_ECOLX"
                     /ApEinfo_revcolor="#84b0dc"
                     /ApEinfo_fwdcolor="#84b0dc"
                     /note="pLannotate"
                     /database="swissprot"
                     /identity="99.2"
                     /match_length="96.2"
                     /fragment="False"
                     /other="CDS"
                     /description="Protein predicted: Swiss-Prot proteinexistence level 4. From Escherichia coli."
                     /translation="GGFLFMGVMIPMKRERMLTIRVTDDEHARLLERCEGKQLAVWMRRDQRKITQGQCQRFVNTDVGVPQGSQQHPAMQIRNIMVQGADFRVSRLYETRKPKTIHVVAQVADVLQQQSLHVRSRIGDSFC"
     CDS             complement(3259..3550)
                     /label="TcR (fragment)"
                     /ApEinfo_revcolor="#84b0dc"
                     /ApEinfo_fwdcolor="#84b0dc"
                     /note="pLannotate"
                     /database="snapgene"
                     /identity="100.0"
                     /match_length="24.5"
                     /fragment="True"
                     /other="CDS"
                     /description="tetracycline efflux protein; tet; confersresistance to tetracycline"
                     /translation="STDALESLQPSQLLPVGAGHDYRRRTYDCLLYHATRRTGAGSALGHFRRGPLSLERDDDRPVACGIRNLARPRSSLRHWSRHQTFRREAGHYRRHGG"
     protein_bind    complement(3565..3586)
                     /label="CAP binding site"
                     /ApEinfo_revcolor="#c7b0e3"
                     /ApEinfo_fwdcolor="#c7b0e3"
                     /note="pLannotate"
                     /database="snapgene"
                     /identity="95.5"
                     /match_length="100.0"
                     /fragment="False"
                     /other="protein_bind"
                     /description="CAP binding activates transcription in thepresence of cAMP. E. coli catabolite activator protein"
     CDS             complement(3599..4681)
                     /label="lacI"
                     /ApEinfo_revcolor="#84b0dc"
                     /ApEinfo_fwdcolor="#84b0dc"
                     /note="pLannotate"
                     /database="snapgene"
                     /identity="99.9"
                     /match_length="100.0"
                     /fragment="False"
                     /other="CDS"
                     /description="lac repressor; lacI; The lac repressor bindsto the lac operator to inhibit transcription in E. coli.This inhibition can be relieved by adding lactose orisopropyl-β-D-thiogalactopyranoside (IPTG)."
                     /translation="VKPVTLYDVAEYAGVSYQTVSRVVNQASHVSAKTREKVEAAMAELNYIPNRVAQQLAGKQSLLIGVATSSLALHAPSQIVAAIKSRADQLGASVVVSMVERSGVEACKAAVHNLLAQRVSGLIINYPLDDQDAIAVEAACTNVPALFLDVSDQTPINSIIFSHEDGTRLGVEHLVALGHQQIALLAGPLSSVSARLRLAGWHKYLTRNQIQPIAEREGDWSAMSGFQQTMQMLNEGIVPTAMLVANDQMALGAMRAITESGLRVGADISVVGYDDTEDSSCYIPPLTTIKQDFRLLGQTSVDRLLQLSQGQAVKGNQLLPVSLVKRKTTLAPNTQTASPRALADSLMQLARQVSRLESGQ*"
     promoter        complement(4682..4759)
                     /label="lacI promoter"
                     /ApEinfo_revcolor="#9eafd2"
                     /ApEinfo_fwdcolor="#9eafd2"
                     /note="pLannotate"
                     /database="snapgene"
                     /identity="100.0"
                     /match_length="100.0"
                     /fragment="False"
                     /other="promoter"
                     /description="lacI"
     CDS             complement(4767..5046)
                     /label="TcR (fragment)"
                     /ApEinfo_revcolor="#84b0dc"
                     /ApEinfo_fwdcolor="#84b0dc"
                     /note="pLannotate"
                     /database="snapgene"
                     /identity="100.0"
                     /match_length="23.5"
                     /fragment="True"
                     /other="CDS"
                     /description="tetracycline efflux protein; tet; confersresistance to tetracycline"
                     /translation="DPLRRTHRGRHHRRHRCGCWRLYRRHHRWGRSGSPLRAHERLFRRGYGGRPRGRGTVGRHLLACTIPCGGGAQRPQPTTGLLPNAGVA*GRAS"
     promoter        5068..5086
                     /label="T7 promoter"
                     /ApEinfo_revcolor="#b7e6d7"
                     /ApEinfo_fwdcolor="#b7e6d7"
                     /note="pLannotate"
                     /database="snapgene"
                     /identity="100.0"
                     /match_length="100.0"
                     /fragment="False"
                     /other="promoter"
                     /description="promoter for bacteriophage T7 RNA polymerase"
     promoter        5068..5086
                     /label="T7 promoter"
                     /ApEinfo_revcolor="#c6c9d1"
                     /ApEinfo_fwdcolor="#c6c9d1"
                     /note="note: promoter for bacteriophage T7 RNA polymerase"
     protein_bind    5087..5087
                     /label="lac operator"
                     /ApEinfo_revcolor="#c6c9d1"
                     /ApEinfo_fwdcolor="#c6c9d1"
                     /note="pLannotate"
                     /database="snapgene"
                     /identity="100.0"
                     /match_length="100.0"
                     /fragment="False"
                     /other="protein_bind"
                     /description="The lac repressor binds to the lac operatorto inhibit transcription in E. coli. This inhibition can berelieved by adding lactose orisopropyl-β-D-thiogalactopyranoside (IPTG). lac repressorencoded by lacI"
     protein_bind    5087..5111
                     /label="lac operator"
                     /ApEinfo_revcolor="#75c6a9"
                     /ApEinfo_fwdcolor="#75c6a9"
                     /note="bound_moiety: lac repressor encoded by lacI note:The lac repressor binds to the lac operator to inhibit transcription in E. coli. This inhibition can be relievedby adding lactose or isopropyl-β-D-thiogalactopyranoside(IPTG)."
     RBS             5126..5148
                     /label="RBS"
                     /ApEinfo_revcolor="#b4abac"
                     /ApEinfo_fwdcolor="#b4abac"
                     /note="note: efficient ribosome binding site frombacteriophage T7 gene 10 (Olins and Rangwala, 1989)"
     CDS             5155..5844
                     /label="Ldt17"
                     /ApEinfo_revcolor="#84b0dc"
                     /ApEinfo_fwdcolor="#84b0dc"
                     /transl_table=11
                     /translation="MGPMVGTRRDILLGSLALLGAAAVQKPAFAVASSNFTGTAVDNGVTFQRTNFAKIDKKWQRRVVKYFSSEPIGTVVVDTRHHFLYVIMENKTAIRYGVGVGREGFKWFGRATIDAKSLWPRWTPPPEMRKRHPELPEFVAGGSPKNPLGPRAMYLHRDGVDTGYRFHGTVEPWSIGKDASSGCIRMFNEDAIDLYQRCPIGTAVQVLPHIADQAESAAQVSQTTPVEGS*"
     gene            5161..5835
                     /label="pRL120340"
                     /ApEinfo_revcolor="#b1ff67"
                     /ApEinfo_fwdcolor="#b1ff67"
     source          5161..5835
                     /label="biovar: viciae 3841"
                     /ApEinfo_revcolor="#b4abac"
                     /ApEinfo_fwdcolor="#b4abac"
                     /mol_type="genomic DNA"
                     /db_xref="taxon:216596"
                     /country="United Kingdom"
                     /organism="Rhizobium leguminosarum bv. viciae 3841"
                     /strain=3841
ORIGIN
        1 ACCGCTGAGC AATAACTAGC ataacccctt ggggcctcta aacgggtctt gaggggtttt
       61 ttgctgaaag gaggaactat atccggattg gcgaatgggn nnnnnnnnnn nnnnnnnnnn
      121 nnnnnnnnnn nnnnnnnnnn nnnnnnnnnn nnnnnnnnnn nnnnnnnnnn nnnnnnnnnn
      181 nnnnnnnnnn nnnnnnnnnn nnnnnnnnnn nnnnnnnnnn nnncnnnnnn nnnnnnnnnn
      241 nnnnnnnnnn nnnnnnnnnn nnnnnnnnnn nnnnnnnnnn nnnnnnnnnn nnnnnnnnnn
      301 nnnnnnnnnn nnnnnannnn nnnnnnnnnn nnnnnnnnnn nnnnnnnnnn nnnnnnnnnn
      361 nnnnnccttt gacgttggag tccacgttct ttaatagtgg actcttgttc caaactggaa
      421 caacactcaa ccctatctcg gtctattctt ttgatttata agggattttg ccgatttcgg
      481 cctattggtt aaaaaatgag ctgatttaac aaaaatttaa cgcgaatttt aacaaaatat
      541 taacgcttac aatttaggtg gcacttttcg gggaaatgtg cgcggaaccc ctatttgttt
      601 atttttctaa atacattcaa atatgtatcc gctcatgaat taattcttag aaaaactcat
      661 cgagcatcaa atgaaactgc aatttattca tatcaggatt atcaatacca tatttttgaa
      721 aaagccgttt ctgtaatgaa ggagaaaact caccgaggca gttccatagg atggcaagat
      781 cctggtatcg gtctgcgatt ccgactcgtc caacatcaat acaacctatt aatttcccct
      841 cgtcaaaaat aaggttatca agtgagaaat caccatgagt gacgactgaa tccggtgaga
      901 atggcaaaag tttatgcatt tctttccaga cttgttcaac aggccagcca ttacgctcgt
      961 catcaaaatc actcgcatca accaaaccgt tattcattcg tgattgcgcc tgagcgagac
     1021 gaaatacgcg atcgctgtta aaaggacaat tacaaacagg aatcgaatgc aaccggcgca
     1081 ggaacactgc cagcgcatca acaatatttt cacctgaatc aggatattct tctaatacct
     1141 ggaatgctgt tttcccgggg atcgcagtgg tgagtaacca tgcatcatca ggagtacgga
     1201 taaaatgctt gatggtcgga agaggcataa attccgtcag ccagtttagt ctgaccatct
     1261 catctgtaac atcattggca acgctacctt tgccatgttt cagaaacaac tctggcgcat
     1321 cgggcttccc atacaatcga tagattgtcg cacctgattg cccgacatta tcgcgagccc
     1381 atttataccc atataaatca gcatccatgt tggaatttaa tcgcggccta gagcaagacg
     1441 tttcccgttg aatatggctc ataacacccc ttgtattact gtttatgtaa gcagacagtt
     1501 ttattgttca tgaccaaaat cccttaacgt gagttttcgt tccactgagc gtcagacccc
     1561 gtagaaaaga tcaaaggatc ttcttgagat cctttttttc tgcgcgtaat ctgctgcttg
     1621 caaacaaaaa aaccaccgct accagcggtg gtttgtttgc cggatcaaga gctaccaact
     1681 ctttttccga aggtaactgg cttcagcaga gcgcagatac caaatactgt ccttctagtg
     1741 tagccgtagt taggccacca cttcaagaac tctgtagcac cgcctacata cctcgctctg
     1801 ctaatcctgt taccagtggc tgctgccagt ggcgataagt cgtgtcttac cgggttggac
     1861 tcaagacgat agttaccgga taaggcgcag cggtcgggct gaacgggggg ttcgtgcaca
     1921 cagcccagct tggagcgaac gacctacacc gaactgagat acctacagcg tgagctatga
     1981 gaaagcgcca cgcttcccga agggagaaag gcggacaggt atccggtaag cggcagggtc
     2041 ggaacaggag agcgcacgag ggagcttcca gggggaaacg cctggtatct ttatagtcct
     2101 gtcgggtttc gccacctctg acttgagcgt cgatttttgt gatgctcgtc aggggggcgg
     2161 agcctatgga aaaacgccag caacgcggcc tttttacggt tcctggcctt ttgctggcct
     2221 tttgctcaca tgttctttcc tgcgttatcc cctgattctg tggataaccg tattaccgcc
     2281 tttgagtgag ctgataccgc tcgccgcagc cgaacgaccg agcgcagcga gtcagtgagc
     2341 gaggaagcgg aagagcgcct gatgcggtat tttctcctta cgcatctgtg cggtatttca
     2401 caccgcaatg gtgcactctc agtacaatct gctctgatgc cgcatagtta agccagtata
     2461 cactccgcta tcgctacgtg actgggtcat ggctgcgccc cgacacccgc caacacccgc
     2521 tgacgcgccc tgacgggctt gtctgctccc ggcatccgct tacagacaag ctgtgaccgt
     2581 ctccgggagc tgcatgtgtc agaggttttc accgtcatca ccgaaacgcg cgaggcagct
     2641 gcggtaaagc tcatcagcgt ggtcgtgaag cgattcacag atgtctgcct gttcatccgc
     2701 gtccagctcg ttgagtttct ccagaagcgt taatgtctgg cttctgataa agcgggccat
     2761 gttaagggcg gttttttcct gtttggtcac tgatgcctcc gtgtaagggg gatttctgtt
     2821 catgggggta atgataccga tgaaacgaga gaggatgctc acgatacggg ttactgatga
     2881 tgaacatgcc cggttactgg aacgttgtga gggtaaacaa ctggcggtat ggatgcggcg
     2941 ggaccagaga aaaatcactc agggtcaatg ccagcgcttc gttaatacag atgtaggtgt
     3001 tccacagggt agccagcagc atcctgcgat gcagatccgg aacataatgg tgcagggcgc
     3061 tgacttccgc gtttccagac tttacgaaac acggaaaccg aagaccattc atgttgttgc
     3121 tcaggtcgca gacgttttgc agcagcagtc gcttcacgtt cgctcgcgta tcggtgattc
     3181 attctgctaa ccagtaaggc aaccccgcca gcctagccgg gtcctcaacg acaggagcac
     3241 gatcatgcgc acccgtgggg ccgccatgcc ggcgataatg gcctgcttct cgccgaaacg
     3301 tttggtggcg ggaccagtga cgaaggcttg agcgagggcg tgcaagattc cgaataccgc
     3361 aagcgacagg ccgatcatcg tcgcgctcca gcgaaagcgg tcctcgccga aaatgaccca
     3421 gagcgctgcc ggcacctgtc ctacgagttg catgataaag aagacagtca taagtgcggc
     3481 gacgatagtc atgccccgcg cccaccggaa ggagctgact gggttgaagg ctctcaaggg
     3541 catcggtcga gatcccggtg cctaatgagt gagctaactt acattaattg cgttgcgctc
     3601 actgcccgct ttccagtcgg gaaacctgtc gtgccagctg cattaatgaa tcggccaacg
     3661 cgcggggaga ggcggtttgc gtattgggcg ccagggtggt ttttcttttc accagtgaga
     3721 cgggcaacag ctgattgccc ttcaccgcct ggccctgaga gagttgcagc aagcggtcca
     3781 cgctggtttg ccccagcagg cgaaaatcct gtttgatggt ggttaacggc gggatataac
     3841 atgagctgtc ttcggtatcg tcgtatccca ctaccgagat atccgcacca acgcgcagcc
     3901 cggactcggt aatggcgcgc attgcgccca gcgccatctg atcgttggca accagcatcg
     3961 cagtgggaac gatgccctca ttcagcattt gcatggtttg ttgaaaaccg gacatggcac
     4021 tccagtcgcc ttcccgttcc gctatcggct gaatttgatt gcgagtgaga tatttatgcc
     4081 agccagccag acgcagacgc gccgagacag aacttaatgg gcccgctaac agcgcgattt
     4141 gctggtgacc caatgcgacc agatgctcca cgcccagtcg cgtaccgtct tcatgggaga
     4201 aaataatact gttgatgggt gtctggtcag agacatcaag aaataacgcc ggaacattag
     4261 tgcaggcagc ttccacagca atggcatcct ggtcatccag cggatagtta atgatcagcc
     4321 cactgacgcg ttgcgcgaga agattgtgca ccgccgcttt acaggcttcg acgccgcttc
     4381 gttctaccat cgacaccacc acgctggcac ccagttgatc ggcgcgagat ttaatcgccg
     4441 cgacaatttg cgacggcgcg tgcagggcca gactggaggt ggcaacgcca atcagcaacg
     4501 actgtttgcc cgccagttgt tgtgccacgc ggttgggaat gtaattcagc tccgccatcg
     4561 ccgcttccac tttttcccgc gttttcgcag aaacgtggct ggcctggttc accacgcggg
     4621 aaacggtctg ataagagaca ccggcatact ctgcgacatc gtataacgtt actggtttca
     4681 cattcaccac cctgaattga ctctcttccg ggcgctatca tgccataccg cgaaaggttt
     4741 tgcgccattc gatggtgtcc gggatctcga cgctctccct tatgcgactc ctgcattagg
     4801 aagcagccca gtagtaggtt gaggccgttg agcaccgccg ccgcaaggaa tggtgcatgc
     4861 aaggagatgg cgcccaacag tcccccggcc acggggcctg ccaccatacc cacgccgaaa
     4921 caagcgctca tgagcccgaa gtggcgagcc cgatcttccc catcggtgat gtcggcgata
     4981 taggcgccag caaccgcacc tgtggcgccg gtgatgccgg ccacgatgcg tccggcgtag
     5041 aggatcgaga tctcgatccc gcgaaatTAA TACGACTCAC TATAGGGGAA TTGTGAGCGG
     5101 ATAACAATTC CCCTCTAGAA ATAATTTTGT TTAACTTTAA GAAGGAGATA TACCATGGGC
     5161 CCGATGGTGG GGACACGCAG GGATATTTTG CTTGGTAGTT TGGCGTTACT TGGCGCCGCC
     5221 GCGGTTCAGA AACCGGCATT TGCCGTGGCG TCTTCCAATT TTACCGGCAC CGCGGTCGAC
     5281 AATGGCGTGA CGTTCCAAAG GACGAACTTC GCCAAGATTG ATAAGAAGTG GCAACGCCGG
     5341 GTCGTCAAAT ATTTCAGCAG CGAGCCGATC GGCACAGTGG TCGTCGATAC AAGGCATCAT
     5401 TTTCTCTACG TGATTATGGA GAACAAGACG GCCATCCGCT ACGGCGTCGG CGTCGGCCGC
     5461 GAGGGCTTCA AATGGTTCGG CCGCGCCACG ATCGACGCTA AATCGCTTTG GCCGCGCTGG
     5521 ACACCGCCAC CGGAGATGCG CAAGCGCCAT CCGGAACTGC CCGAATTCGT GGCGGGAGGT
     5581 TCGCCAAAGA ATCCGCTCGG TCCCCGCGCC ATGTACCTGC ATCGTGACGG CGTCGACACC
     5641 GGCTATCGCT TCCACGGCAC GGTGGAGCCT TGGAGCATCG GTAAGGATGC CTCCAGCGGC
     5701 TGTATCCGCA TGTTCAACGA AGACGCCATC GATCTTTACC AGCGTTGCCC GATCGGCACC
     5761 GCTGTGCAGG TTCTGCCGCA TATTGCCGAC CAGGCTGAAA GTGCCGCGCA GGTCAGCCAA
     5821 ACAACTCCGG TCGAAGGATC CTAACTGACT AGCTCGAGCA CCACCACCAC CACCACTGAG
     5881 ATCCGGCTGC TAACAAAGCC CGAAAGGAAG CTGAGTTGGC TGCTGCC
//
