# Supplementary material for: Rhizobial enzyme reveals pH-driven catalytic switching and ʟ-amino acid incorporation by ʟ,ᴅ-transpeptidases
Source: bioRxiv preprint, doi:10.64898/2026.06.30.735398, version 1 (2026-07-01)
Supplement: File S5. Plasmid Sequences [file 735398_file06.zip › File S5. Plasmid Sequences/LDTs in pET-28a(+)/Ldt18.gb]

LOCUS       pET-28a(+)_—_GH25_SH3_[ 5678 bp ds-DNA     circular     22-FEB-2026
DEFINITION  .
FEATURES             Location/Qualifiers
     CDS             1..8
                     /label="SET1 (fragment)"
                     /ApEinfo_revcolor="#84b0dc"
                     /ApEinfo_fwdcolor="#84b0dc"
                     /note="pLannotate"
                     /database="snapgene"
                     /identity="100.0"
                     /match_length="39.7"
                     /fragment="True"
                     /other="CDS"
                     /description="solubility-enhancement tag derived from T7phage gene 10B"
                     /translation="TA"
     misc_feature    16..21
                     /label="T7 terminator"
                     /ApEinfo_revcolor="#c6c9d1"
                     /ApEinfo_fwdcolor="#c6c9d1"
     terminator      16..63
                     /label="T7 terminator"
                     /ApEinfo_revcolor="#c7b0e3"
                     /ApEinfo_fwdcolor="#c7b0e3"
                     /note="pLannotate"
                     /database="snapgene"
                     /identity="100.0"
                     /match_length="100.0"
                     /fragment="False"
                     /other="terminator"
                     /description="transcription terminator for bacteriophage T7RNA polymerase"
     rep_origin      100..528
                     /label="f1 ori"
                     /ApEinfo_revcolor="#84b0dc"
                     /ApEinfo_fwdcolor="#84b0dc"
                     /note="pLannotate"
                     /database="snapgene"
                     /identity="100.0"
                     /match_length="100.0"
                     /fragment="False"
                     /other="rep_origin"
                     /description="f1 bacteriophage origin of replication; arrowindicates direction of (+) strand synthesis "
     promoter        581..638
                     /label="AmpR promoter (fragment)"
                     /ApEinfo_revcolor="#84b0dc"
                     /ApEinfo_fwdcolor="#84b0dc"
                     /note="pLannotate"
                     /database="snapgene"
                     /identity="100.0"
                     /match_length="56.3"
                     /fragment="True"
                     /other="promoter"
                     /description="bla"
     CDS             complement(647..1462)
                     /label="KanR"
                     /ApEinfo_revcolor="#84b0dc"
                     /ApEinfo_fwdcolor="#84b0dc"
                     /note="pLannotate"
                     /database="snapgene"
                     /identity="99.8"
                     /match_length="100.0"
                     /fragment="False"
                     /other="CDS"
                     /description="aminoglycoside phosphotransferase;aph(3')-Ia; confers resistance to kanamycin in bacteria orG418 (Geneticin®) in eukaryotes"
                     /translation="MSHIQRETSCSRPRLNSNMDADLYGYKWARDNVGQSGATIYRLYGKPDAPELFLKHGKGSVANDVTDEMVRLNWLTEFMPLPTIKHFIRTPDDAWLLTTAIPGKTAFQVLEEYPDSGENIVDALAVFLRRLHSIPVCNCPFNSDRVFRLAQAQSRMNNGLVDASDFDDERNGWPVEQVWKEMHKLLPFSPDSVVTHGDFSLDNLIFDEGKLIGCIDVGRVGIADRYQDLAILWNCLGEFSPSLQKRLFQKYGIDNPDMNKLQFHLMLDEFF*"
     rep_origin      1584..2172
                     /label="ori"
                     /ApEinfo_revcolor="#f8d3a9"
                     /ApEinfo_fwdcolor="#f8d3a9"
                     /note="pLannotate"
                     /database="snapgene"
                     /identity="100.0"
                     /match_length="100.0"
                     /fragment="False"
                     /other="rep_origin"
                     /description="high-copy-number ColE1/pMB1/pBR322/pUC originof replication "
     repeat_region   2332..2343
                     /label="AAV2 ITR (fragment)"
                     /ApEinfo_revcolor="#c6c9d1"
                     /ApEinfo_fwdcolor="#c6c9d1"
                     /note="pLannotate"
                     /database="itrs"
                     /identity="100.0"
                     /match_length="8.3"
                     /fragment="True"
                     /other="repeat_region"
                     /description="AAV2 ITR Flip"
     misc_feature    complement(2358..2497)
                     /label="bom"
                     /ApEinfo_revcolor="#ffef86"
                     /ApEinfo_fwdcolor="#ffef86"
                     /note="pLannotate"
                     /database="snapgene"
                     /identity="99.3"
                     /match_length="100.0"
                     /fragment="False"
                     /other="misc_feature"
                     /description="basis of mobility region from pBR322"
     CDS             complement(2599..2790)
                     /label="rop"
                     /ApEinfo_revcolor="#84b0dc"
                     /ApEinfo_fwdcolor="#84b0dc"
                     /note="pLannotate"
                     /database="snapgene"
                     /identity="100.0"
                     /match_length="100.0"
                     /fragment="False"
                     /other="CDS"
                     /description="Rop protein, which maintains plasmids at lowcopy number; rop"
                     /translation="VTKQEKTALNMARFIRSQTLTLLEKLNELDADEQADICESLHDHADELYRSCLARFGDDGENL*"
     CDS             2807..3187
                     /label="YPB1_ECOLX"
                     /ApEinfo_revcolor="#84b0dc"
                     /ApEinfo_fwdcolor="#84b0dc"
                     /note="pLannotate"
                     /database="swissprot"
                     /identity="99.2"
                     /match_length="96.2"
                     /fragment="False"
                     /other="CDS"
                     /description="Protein predicted: Swiss-Prot proteinexistence level 4. From Escherichia coli."
                     /translation="GGFLFMGVMIPMKRERMLTIRVTDDEHARLLERCEGKQLAVWMRRDQRKITQGQCQRFVNTDVGVPQGSQQHPAMQIRNIMVQGADFRVSRLYETRKPKTIHVVAQVADVLQQQSLHVRSRIGDSFC"
     CDS             complement(3259..3550)
                     /label="TcR (fragment)"
                     /ApEinfo_revcolor="#84b0dc"
                     /ApEinfo_fwdcolor="#84b0dc"
                     /note="pLannotate"
                     /database="snapgene"
                     /identity="100.0"
                     /match_length="24.5"
                     /fragment="True"
                     /other="CDS"
                     /description="tetracycline efflux protein; tet; confersresistance to tetracycline"
                     /translation="STDALESLQPSQLLPVGAGHDYRRRTYDCLLYHATRRTGAGSALGHFRRGPLSLERDDDRPVACGIRNLARPRSSLRHWSRHQTFRREAGHYRRHGG"
     protein_bind    complement(3565..3586)
                     /label="CAP binding site"
                     /ApEinfo_revcolor="#c7b0e3"
                     /ApEinfo_fwdcolor="#c7b0e3"
                     /note="pLannotate"
                     /database="snapgene"
                     /identity="95.5"
                     /match_length="100.0"
                     /fragment="False"
                     /other="protein_bind"
                     /description="CAP binding activates transcription in thepresence of cAMP. E. coli catabolite activator protein"
     CDS             complement(3599..4681)
                     /label="lacI"
                     /ApEinfo_revcolor="#84b0dc"
                     /ApEinfo_fwdcolor="#84b0dc"
                     /note="pLannotate"
                     /database="snapgene"
                     /identity="99.9"
                     /match_length="100.0"
                     /fragment="False"
                     /other="CDS"
                     /description="lac repressor; lacI; The lac repressor bindsto the lac operator to inhibit transcription in E. coli.This inhibition can be relieved by adding lactose orisopropyl-β-D-thiogalactopyranoside (IPTG)."
                     /translation="VKPVTLYDVAEYAGVSYQTVSRVVNQASHVSAKTREKVEAAMAELNYIPNRVAQQLAGKQSLLIGVATSSLALHAPSQIVAAIKSRADQLGASVVVSMVERSGVEACKAAVHNLLAQRVSGLIINYPLDDQDAIAVEAACTNVPALFLDVSDQTPINSIIFSHEDGTRLGVEHLVALGHQQIALLAGPLSSVSARLRLAGWHKYLTRNQIQPIAEREGDWSAMSGFQQTMQMLNEGIVPTAMLVANDQMALGAMRAITESGLRVGADISVVGYDDTEDSSCYIPPLTTIKQDFRLLGQTSVDRLLQLSQGQAVKGNQLLPVSLVKRKTTLAPNTQTASPRALADSLMQLARQVSRLESGQ*"
     promoter        complement(4682..4759)
                     /label="lacI promoter"
                     /ApEinfo_revcolor="#9eafd2"
                     /ApEinfo_fwdcolor="#9eafd2"
                     /note="pLannotate"
                     /database="snapgene"
                     /identity="100.0"
                     /match_length="100.0"
                     /fragment="False"
                     /other="promoter"
                     /description="lacI"
     CDS             complement(4767..5046)
                     /label="TcR (fragment)"
                     /ApEinfo_revcolor="#84b0dc"
                     /ApEinfo_fwdcolor="#84b0dc"
                     /note="pLannotate"
                     /database="snapgene"
                     /identity="100.0"
                     /match_length="23.5"
                     /fragment="True"
                     /other="CDS"
                     /description="tetracycline efflux protein; tet; confersresistance to tetracycline"
                     /translation="DPLRRTHRGRHHRRHRCGCWRLYRRHHRWGRSGSPLRAHERLFRRGYGGRPRGRGTVGRHLLACTIPCGGGAQRPQPTTGLLPNAGVA*GRAS"
     promoter        5068..5086
                     /label="T7 promoter"
                     /ApEinfo_revcolor="#b7e6d7"
                     /ApEinfo_fwdcolor="#b7e6d7"
                     /note="pLannotate"
                     /database="snapgene"
                     /identity="100.0"
                     /match_length="100.0"
                     /fragment="False"
                     /other="promoter"
                     /description="promoter for bacteriophage T7 RNA polymerase"
     promoter        5068..5086
                     /label="T7 promoter"
                     /ApEinfo_revcolor="#c6c9d1"
                     /ApEinfo_fwdcolor="#c6c9d1"
     protein_bind    5087..5087
                     /label="lac operator"
                     /ApEinfo_revcolor="#c6c9d1"
                     /ApEinfo_fwdcolor="#c6c9d1"
                     /note="pLannotate"
                     /database="snapgene"
                     /identity="100.0"
                     /match_length="100.0"
                     /fragment="False"
                     /other="protein_bind"
                     /description="The lac repressor binds to the lac operatorto inhibit transcription in E. coli. This inhibition can berelieved by adding lactose orisopropyl-β-D-thiogalactopyranoside (IPTG). lac repressorencoded by lacI"
     protein_bind    5087..5111
                     /label="lac operator"
                     /ApEinfo_revcolor="#75c6a9"
                     /ApEinfo_fwdcolor="#75c6a9"
     RBS             5126..5148
                     /label="RBS"
                     /ApEinfo_revcolor="#b4abac"
                     /ApEinfo_fwdcolor="#b4abac"
     CDS             5155..5586
                     /label="Ldt18"
                     /ApEinfo_revcolor="#84b0dc"
                     /ApEinfo_fwdcolor="#84b0dc"
                     /transl_table=11
                     /translation="MMKTILAAAAASLLLQFSPVAAQAATLVANISIGKQTMTVSENGFVKYRWKVSTARNGYVTPTGSWSAKWLSRDHRSRKYDNAPMPYAVFFNGGYAVHATFDLRRLGRPASHGCVRLHPDNAAQFFSLARQAGLANTRVVITR*"
     CDS             5610..5627
                     /label="6x His Tag"
                     /ApEinfo_revcolor="#84b0dc"
                     /ApEinfo_fwdcolor="#84b0dc"
ORIGIN
        1 ACCGCTGAGC AATAACTAGC ataacccctt ggggcctcta aacgggtctt gaggggtttt
       61 ttgctgaaag gaggaactat atccggattg gcgaatgggn nnnnnnnnnn nnnnnnnnnn
      121 nnnnnnnnnn nnnnnnnnnn nnnnnnnnnn nnnnnnnnnn nnnnnnnnnn nnnnnnnnnn
      181 nnnnnnnnnn nnnnnnnnnn nnnnnnnnnn nnnnnnnnnn nnncnnnnnn nnnnnnnnnn
      241 nnnnnnnnnn nnnnnnnnnn nnnnnnnnnn nnnnnnnnnn nnnnnnnnnn nnnnnnnnnn
      301 nnnnnnnnnn nnnnnannnn nnnnnnnnnn nnnnnnnnnn nnnnnnnnnn nnnnnnnnnn
      361 nnnnnccttt gacgttggag tccacgttct ttaatagtgg actcttgttc caaactggaa
      421 caacactcaa ccctatctcg gtctattctt ttgatttata agggattttg ccgatttcgg
      481 cctattggtt aaaaaatgag ctgatttaac aaaaatttaa cgcgaatttt aacaaaatat
      541 taacgcttac aatttaggtg gcacttttcg gggaaatgtg cgcggaaccc ctatttgttt
      601 atttttctaa atacattcaa atatgtatcc gctcatgaat taattcttag aaaaactcat
      661 cgagcatcaa atgaaactgc aatttattca tatcaggatt atcaatacca tatttttgaa
      721 aaagccgttt ctgtaatgaa ggagaaaact caccgaggca gttccatagg atggcaagat
      781 cctggtatcg gtctgcgatt ccgactcgtc caacatcaat acaacctatt aatttcccct
      841 cgtcaaaaat aaggttatca agtgagaaat caccatgagt gacgactgaa tccggtgaga
      901 atggcaaaag tttatgcatt tctttccaga cttgttcaac aggccagcca ttacgctcgt
      961 catcaaaatc actcgcatca accaaaccgt tattcattcg tgattgcgcc tgagcgagac
     1021 gaaatacgcg atcgctgtta aaaggacaat tacaaacagg aatcgaatgc aaccggcgca
     1081 ggaacactgc cagcgcatca acaatatttt cacctgaatc aggatattct tctaatacct
     1141 ggaatgctgt tttcccgggg atcgcagtgg tgagtaacca tgcatcatca ggagtacgga
     1201 taaaatgctt gatggtcgga agaggcataa attccgtcag ccagtttagt ctgaccatct
     1261 catctgtaac atcattggca acgctacctt tgccatgttt cagaaacaac tctggcgcat
     1321 cgggcttccc atacaatcga tagattgtcg cacctgattg cccgacatta tcgcgagccc
     1381 atttataccc atataaatca gcatccatgt tggaatttaa tcgcggccta gagcaagacg
     1441 tttcccgttg aatatggctc ataacacccc ttgtattact gtttatgtaa gcagacagtt
     1501 ttattgttca tgaccaaaat cccttaacgt gagttttcgt tccactgagc gtcagacccc
     1561 gtagaaaaga tcaaaggatc ttcttgagat cctttttttc tgcgcgtaat ctgctgcttg
     1621 caaacaaaaa aaccaccgct accagcggtg gtttgtttgc cggatcaaga gctaccaact
     1681 ctttttccga aggtaactgg cttcagcaga gcgcagatac caaatactgt ccttctagtg
     1741 tagccgtagt taggccacca cttcaagaac tctgtagcac cgcctacata cctcgctctg
     1801 ctaatcctgt taccagtggc tgctgccagt ggcgataagt cgtgtcttac cgggttggac
     1861 tcaagacgat agttaccgga taaggcgcag cggtcgggct gaacgggggg ttcgtgcaca
     1921 cagcccagct tggagcgaac gacctacacc gaactgagat acctacagcg tgagctatga
     1981 gaaagcgcca cgcttcccga agggagaaag gcggacaggt atccggtaag cggcagggtc
     2041 ggaacaggag agcgcacgag ggagcttcca gggggaaacg cctggtatct ttatagtcct
     2101 gtcgggtttc gccacctctg acttgagcgt cgatttttgt gatgctcgtc aggggggcgg
     2161 agcctatgga aaaacgccag caacgcggcc tttttacggt tcctggcctt ttgctggcct
     2221 tttgctcaca tgttctttcc tgcgttatcc cctgattctg tggataaccg tattaccgcc
     2281 tttgagtgag ctgataccgc tcgccgcagc cgaacgaccg agcgcagcga gtcagtgagc
     2341 gaggaagcgg aagagcgcct gatgcggtat tttctcctta cgcatctgtg cggtatttca
     2401 caccgcaatg gtgcactctc agtacaatct gctctgatgc cgcatagtta agccagtata
     2461 cactccgcta tcgctacgtg actgggtcat ggctgcgccc cgacacccgc caacacccgc
     2521 tgacgcgccc tgacgggctt gtctgctccc ggcatccgct tacagacaag ctgtgaccgt
     2581 ctccgggagc tgcatgtgtc agaggttttc accgtcatca ccgaaacgcg cgaggcagct
     2641 gcggtaaagc tcatcagcgt ggtcgtgaag cgattcacag atgtctgcct gttcatccgc
     2701 gtccagctcg ttgagtttct ccagaagcgt taatgtctgg cttctgataa agcgggccat
     2761 gttaagggcg gttttttcct gtttggtcac tgatgcctcc gtgtaagggg gatttctgtt
     2821 catgggggta atgataccga tgaaacgaga gaggatgctc acgatacggg ttactgatga
     2881 tgaacatgcc cggttactgg aacgttgtga gggtaaacaa ctggcggtat ggatgcggcg
     2941 ggaccagaga aaaatcactc agggtcaatg ccagcgcttc gttaatacag atgtaggtgt
     3001 tccacagggt agccagcagc atcctgcgat gcagatccgg aacataatgg tgcagggcgc
     3061 tgacttccgc gtttccagac tttacgaaac acggaaaccg aagaccattc atgttgttgc
     3121 tcaggtcgca gacgttttgc agcagcagtc gcttcacgtt cgctcgcgta tcggtgattc
     3181 attctgctaa ccagtaaggc aaccccgcca gcctagccgg gtcctcaacg acaggagcac
     3241 gatcatgcgc acccgtgggg ccgccatgcc ggcgataatg gcctgcttct cgccgaaacg
     3301 tttggtggcg ggaccagtga cgaaggcttg agcgagggcg tgcaagattc cgaataccgc
     3361 aagcgacagg ccgatcatcg tcgcgctcca gcgaaagcgg tcctcgccga aaatgaccca
     3421 gagcgctgcc ggcacctgtc ctacgagttg catgataaag aagacagtca taagtgcggc
     3481 gacgatagtc atgccccgcg cccaccggaa ggagctgact gggttgaagg ctctcaaggg
     3541 catcggtcga gatcccggtg cctaatgagt gagctaactt acattaattg cgttgcgctc
     3601 actgcccgct ttccagtcgg gaaacctgtc gtgccagctg cattaatgaa tcggccaacg
     3661 cgcggggaga ggcggtttgc gtattgggcg ccagggtggt ttttcttttc accagtgaga
     3721 cgggcaacag ctgattgccc ttcaccgcct ggccctgaga gagttgcagc aagcggtcca
     3781 cgctggtttg ccccagcagg cgaaaatcct gtttgatggt ggttaacggc gggatataac
     3841 atgagctgtc ttcggtatcg tcgtatccca ctaccgagat atccgcacca acgcgcagcc
     3901 cggactcggt aatggcgcgc attgcgccca gcgccatctg atcgttggca accagcatcg
     3961 cagtgggaac gatgccctca ttcagcattt gcatggtttg ttgaaaaccg gacatggcac
     4021 tccagtcgcc ttcccgttcc gctatcggct gaatttgatt gcgagtgaga tatttatgcc
     4081 agccagccag acgcagacgc gccgagacag aacttaatgg gcccgctaac agcgcgattt
     4141 gctggtgacc caatgcgacc agatgctcca cgcccagtcg cgtaccgtct tcatgggaga
     4201 aaataatact gttgatgggt gtctggtcag agacatcaag aaataacgcc ggaacattag
     4261 tgcaggcagc ttccacagca atggcatcct ggtcatccag cggatagtta atgatcagcc
     4321 cactgacgcg ttgcgcgaga agattgtgca ccgccgcttt acaggcttcg acgccgcttc
     4381 gttctaccat cgacaccacc acgctggcac ccagttgatc ggcgcgagat ttaatcgccg
     4441 cgacaatttg cgacggcgcg tgcagggcca gactggaggt ggcaacgcca atcagcaacg
     4501 actgtttgcc cgccagttgt tgtgccacgc ggttgggaat gtaattcagc tccgccatcg
     4561 ccgcttccac tttttcccgc gttttcgcag aaacgtggct ggcctggttc accacgcggg
     4621 aaacggtctg ataagagaca ccggcatact ctgcgacatc gtataacgtt actggtttca
     4681 cattcaccac cctgaattga ctctcttccg ggcgctatca tgccataccg cgaaaggttt
     4741 tgcgccattc gatggtgtcc gggatctcga cgctctccct tatgcgactc ctgcattagg
     4801 aagcagccca gtagtaggtt gaggccgttg agcaccgccg ccgcaaggaa tggtgcatgc
     4861 aaggagatgg cgcccaacag tcccccggcc acggggcctg ccaccatacc cacgccgaaa
     4921 caagcgctca tgagcccgaa gtggcgagcc cgatcttccc catcggtgat gtcggcgata
     4981 taggcgccag caaccgcacc tgtggcgccg gtgatgccgg ccacgatgcg tccggcgtag
     5041 aggatcgaga tctcgatccc gcgaaatTAA TACGACTCAC TATAGGGGAA TTGTGAGCGG
     5101 ATAACAATTC CCCTCTAGAA ATACTTTTGT TTAACTTTAA GAAGGAGATA TACCATGATG
     5161 AAGACGATTT TGGCGGCTGC GGCCGCAAGT TTATTGCTGC AGTTTTCTCC TGTTGCCGCT
     5221 CAGGCAGCAA CGCTGGTCGC CAATATCAGC ATCGGCAAGC AGACGATGAC TGTTTCCGAG
     5281 AACGGCTTCG TCAAGTATCG CTGGAAGGTT TCGACCGCGC GCAATGGCTA CGTCACGCCG
     5341 ACGGGTTCAT GGAGCGCCAA GTGGCTGTCG CGCGATCACC GCTCCAGGAA ATACGACAAT
     5401 GCGCCGATGC CGTACGCTGT GTTCTTCAAC GGCGGTTATG CCGTTCACGC CACCTTCGAC
     5461 CTGAGGCGCC TGGGCCGGCC GGCCTCGCAT GGCTGTGTTC GCCTGCATCC GGACAATGCC
     5521 GCCCAGTTCT TCTCGCTGGC GCGGCAGGCC GGCCTTGCCA ATACCCGCGT GGTCATTACG
     5581 CGCTAAAGAT CCTAACTGAC TAGCTCGAGC ACCACCACCA CCACCACTGA GATCCGGCTG
     5641 CTAACAAAGC CCGAAAGGAA GCTGAGTTGG CTGCTGCC
//
