# Supplementary material for: Rhizobial enzyme reveals pH-driven catalytic switching and ʟ-amino acid incorporation by ʟ,ᴅ-transpeptidases
Source: bioRxiv preprint, doi:10.64898/2026.06.30.735398, version 1 (2026-07-01)
Supplement: File S5. Plasmid Sequences [file 735398_file06.zip › File S5. Plasmid Sequences/LDTs in pET-28a(+)/LdtD.gb]

LOCUS       pET-28a(+)_—_GH25_SH3_[ 7091 bp ds-DNA     circular     27-JAN-2026
DEFINITION  .
FEATURES             Location/Qualifiers
     CDS             1..8
                     /label="SET1 (fragment)"
                     /ApEinfo_revcolor="#84b0dc"
                     /ApEinfo_fwdcolor="#84b0dc"
                     /note="pLannotate"
                     /database="snapgene"
                     /identity="100.0"
                     /match_length="39.7"
                     /fragment="True"
                     /other="CDS"
                     /description="solubility-enhancement tag derived from T7phage gene 10B"
                     /translation="TA"
     terminator      16..20
                     /label="T7 terminator"
                     /ApEinfo_revcolor="#c6c9d1"
                     /ApEinfo_fwdcolor="#c6c9d1"
                     /note="note: transcription terminator for bacteriophage T7 RNA polymerase"
     terminator      16..63
                     /label="T7 terminator"
                     /ApEinfo_revcolor="#c7b0e3"
                     /ApEinfo_fwdcolor="#c7b0e3"
                     /note="pLannotate"
                     /database="snapgene"
                     /identity="100.0"
                     /match_length="100.0"
                     /fragment="False"
                     /other="terminator"
                     /description="transcription terminator for bacteriophage T7RNA polymerase"
     rep_origin      100..528
                     /label="f1 ori"
                     /ApEinfo_revcolor="#84b0dc"
                     /ApEinfo_fwdcolor="#84b0dc"
                     /note="pLannotate"
                     /database="snapgene"
                     /identity="100.0"
                     /match_length="100.0"
                     /fragment="False"
                     /other="rep_origin"
                     /description="f1 bacteriophage origin of replication; arrowindicates direction of (+) strand synthesis "
     promoter        581..638
                     /label="AmpR promoter (fragment)"
                     /ApEinfo_revcolor="#84b0dc"
                     /ApEinfo_fwdcolor="#84b0dc"
                     /note="pLannotate"
                     /database="snapgene"
                     /identity="100.0"
                     /match_length="56.3"
                     /fragment="True"
                     /other="promoter"
                     /description="bla"
     CDS             complement(647..1462)
                     /label="KanR"
                     /ApEinfo_revcolor="#84b0dc"
                     /ApEinfo_fwdcolor="#84b0dc"
                     /note="pLannotate"
                     /database="snapgene"
                     /identity="99.8"
                     /match_length="100.0"
                     /fragment="False"
                     /other="CDS"
                     /description="aminoglycoside phosphotransferase;aph(3')-Ia; confers resistance to kanamycin in bacteria orG418 (Geneticin®) in eukaryotes"
                     /translation="MSHIQRETSCSRPRLNSNMDADLYGYKWARDNVGQSGATIYRLYGKPDAPELFLKHGKGSVANDVTDEMVRLNWLTEFMPLPTIKHFIRTPDDAWLLTTAIPGKTAFQVLEEYPDSGENIVDALAVFLRRLHSIPVCNCPFNSDRVFRLAQAQSRMNNGLVDASDFDDERNGWPVEQVWKEMHKLLPFSPDSVVTHGDFSLDNLIFDEGKLIGCIDVGRVGIADRYQDLAILWNCLGEFSPSLQKRLFQKYGIDNPDMNKLQFHLMLDEFF*"
     rep_origin      1584..2172
                     /label="ori"
                     /ApEinfo_revcolor="#f8d3a9"
                     /ApEinfo_fwdcolor="#f8d3a9"
                     /note="pLannotate"
                     /database="snapgene"
                     /identity="100.0"
                     /match_length="100.0"
                     /fragment="False"
                     /other="rep_origin"
                     /description="high-copy-number ColE1/pMB1/pBR322/pUC originof replication "
     repeat_region   2332..2343
                     /label="AAV2 ITR (fragment)"
                     /ApEinfo_revcolor="#c6c9d1"
                     /ApEinfo_fwdcolor="#c6c9d1"
                     /note="pLannotate"
                     /database="itrs"
                     /identity="100.0"
                     /match_length="8.3"
                     /fragment="True"
                     /other="repeat_region"
                     /description="AAV2 ITR Flip"
     misc_feature    complement(2358..2497)
                     /label="bom"
                     /ApEinfo_revcolor="#ffef86"
                     /ApEinfo_fwdcolor="#ffef86"
                     /note="pLannotate"
                     /database="snapgene"
                     /identity="99.3"
                     /match_length="100.0"
                     /fragment="False"
                     /other="misc_feature"
                     /description="basis of mobility region from pBR322"
     CDS             complement(2599..2790)
                     /label="rop"
                     /ApEinfo_revcolor="#84b0dc"
                     /ApEinfo_fwdcolor="#84b0dc"
                     /note="pLannotate"
                     /database="snapgene"
                     /identity="100.0"
                     /match_length="100.0"
                     /fragment="False"
                     /other="CDS"
                     /description="Rop protein, which maintains plasmids at lowcopy number; rop"
                     /translation="VTKQEKTALNMARFIRSQTLTLLEKLNELDADEQADICESLHDHADELYRSCLARFGDDGENL*"
     CDS             2807..3187
                     /label="YPB1_ECOLX"
                     /ApEinfo_revcolor="#84b0dc"
                     /ApEinfo_fwdcolor="#84b0dc"
                     /note="pLannotate"
                     /database="swissprot"
                     /identity="99.2"
                     /match_length="96.2"
                     /fragment="False"
                     /other="CDS"
                     /description="Protein predicted: Swiss-Prot proteinexistence level 4. From Escherichia coli."
                     /translation="GGFLFMGVMIPMKRERMLTIRVTDDEHARLLERCEGKQLAVWMRRDQRKITQGQCQRFVNTDVGVPQGSQQHPAMQIRNIMVQGADFRVSRLYETRKPKTIHVVAQVADVLQQQSLHVRSRIGDSFC"
     CDS             complement(3259..3550)
                     /label="TcR (fragment)"
                     /ApEinfo_revcolor="#84b0dc"
                     /ApEinfo_fwdcolor="#84b0dc"
                     /note="pLannotate"
                     /database="snapgene"
                     /identity="100.0"
                     /match_length="24.5"
                     /fragment="True"
                     /other="CDS"
                     /description="tetracycline efflux protein; tet; confersresistance to tetracycline"
                     /translation="STDALESLQPSQLLPVGAGHDYRRRTYDCLLYHATRRTGAGSALGHFRRGPLSLERDDDRPVACGIRNLARPRSSLRHWSRHQTFRREAGHYRRHGG"
     protein_bind    complement(3565..3586)
                     /label="CAP binding site"
                     /ApEinfo_revcolor="#c7b0e3"
                     /ApEinfo_fwdcolor="#c7b0e3"
                     /note="pLannotate"
                     /database="snapgene"
                     /identity="95.5"
                     /match_length="100.0"
                     /fragment="False"
                     /other="protein_bind"
                     /description="CAP binding activates transcription in thepresence of cAMP. E. coli catabolite activator protein"
     CDS             complement(3599..4681)
                     /label="lacI"
                     /ApEinfo_revcolor="#84b0dc"
                     /ApEinfo_fwdcolor="#84b0dc"
                     /note="pLannotate"
                     /database="snapgene"
                     /identity="99.9"
                     /match_length="100.0"
                     /fragment="False"
                     /other="CDS"
                     /description="lac repressor; lacI; The lac repressor bindsto the lac operator to inhibit transcription in E. coli.This inhibition can be relieved by adding lactose orisopropyl-β-D-thiogalactopyranoside (IPTG)."
                     /translation="VKPVTLYDVAEYAGVSYQTVSRVVNQASHVSAKTREKVEAAMAELNYIPNRVAQQLAGKQSLLIGVATSSLALHAPSQIVAAIKSRADQLGASVVVSMVERSGVEACKAAVHNLLAQRVSGLIINYPLDDQDAIAVEAACTNVPALFLDVSDQTPINSIIFSHEDGTRLGVEHLVALGHQQIALLAGPLSSVSARLRLAGWHKYLTRNQIQPIAEREGDWSAMSGFQQTMQMLNEGIVPTAMLVANDQMALGAMRAITESGLRVGADISVVGYDDTEDSSCYIPPLTTIKQDFRLLGQTSVDRLLQLSQGQAVKGNQLLPVSLVKRKTTLAPNTQTASPRALADSLMQLARQVSRLESGQ*"
     promoter        complement(4682..4759)
                     /label="lacI promoter"
                     /ApEinfo_revcolor="#9eafd2"
                     /ApEinfo_fwdcolor="#9eafd2"
                     /note="pLannotate"
                     /database="snapgene"
                     /identity="100.0"
                     /match_length="100.0"
                     /fragment="False"
                     /other="promoter"
                     /description="lacI"
     CDS             complement(4767..5046)
                     /label="TcR (fragment)"
                     /ApEinfo_revcolor="#84b0dc"
                     /ApEinfo_fwdcolor="#84b0dc"
                     /note="pLannotate"
                     /database="snapgene"
                     /identity="100.0"
                     /match_length="23.5"
                     /fragment="True"
                     /other="CDS"
                     /description="tetracycline efflux protein; tet; confersresistance to tetracycline"
                     /translation="DPLRRTHRGRHHRRHRCGCWRLYRRHHRWGRSGSPLRAHERLFRRGYGGRPRGRGTVGRHLLACTIPCGGGAQRPQPTTGLLPNAGVA*GRAS"
     promoter        5068..5086
                     /label="T7 promoter"
                     /ApEinfo_revcolor="#b7e6d7"
                     /ApEinfo_fwdcolor="#b7e6d7"
                     /note="pLannotate"
                     /database="snapgene"
                     /identity="100.0"
                     /match_length="100.0"
                     /fragment="False"
                     /other="promoter"
                     /description="promoter for bacteriophage T7 RNA polymerase"
     promoter        5068..5086
                     /label="T7 promoter"
                     /ApEinfo_revcolor="#c6c9d1"
                     /ApEinfo_fwdcolor="#c6c9d1"
                     /note="note: promoter for bacteriophage T7 RNA polymerase"
     protein_bind    5087..5087
                     /label="lac operator"
                     /ApEinfo_revcolor="#c6c9d1"
                     /ApEinfo_fwdcolor="#c6c9d1"
                     /note="pLannotate"
                     /database="snapgene"
                     /identity="100.0"
                     /match_length="100.0"
                     /fragment="False"
                     /other="protein_bind"
                     /description="The lac repressor binds to the lac operatorto inhibit transcription in E. coli. This inhibition can berelieved by adding lactose orisopropyl-β-D-thiogalactopyranoside (IPTG). lac repressorencoded by lacI"
     protein_bind    5087..5111
                     /label="lac operator"
                     /ApEinfo_revcolor="#31849b"
                     /ApEinfo_fwdcolor="#31849b"
                     /note="bound_moiety: lac repressor encoded by lacI note: The lac repressor binds to the lac operator to inhibit transcription in E. coli. This inhibition can be relieved by adding lactose or isopropyl-β-D-thiogalactopyranoside (IPTG)."
     RBS             5126..5148
                     /label="RBS"
                     /ApEinfo_revcolor="#b4abac"
                     /ApEinfo_fwdcolor="#b4abac"
                     /note="note: efficient ribosome binding site from bacteriophage T7 gene 10 (Olins and Rangwala, 1989)"
     CDS             5155..7008
                     /label="LdtD"
                     /ApEinfo_revcolor="#84b0dc"
                     /ApEinfo_fwdcolor="#84b0dc"
                     /transl_table=11
                     /translation="MLLNMMCGRQLSAISLCLAVTFAPLFNAQADEPEVIPGDSPVAVSEQGEALPQAQATAIMAGIQPLPEGAAEKARTQIESQLPAGYKPVYLNQLQLLYAARDMQPMWENRDAVKAFQQQLAEVAIAGFQPQFNKWVELLTDPGVNGMARDVVLSDAMMGYLHFIANIPVKGTRWLYSSKPYALATPPLSVINQWQLALDKGQLPTFVAGLAPQHPQYAAMHESLLALLCDTKPWPQLTGKATLRPGQWSNDVPALREILQRTGMLDGGPKITLPGDDTPTDAVVSPSAVTVETAETKPMDKQTTSRSKPAPAVRAAYDNELVEAVKRFQAWQGLGADGAIGPATRDWLNVTPAQRAGVLALNIQRLRLLPTELSTGIMVNIPAYSLVYYQNGNQVLDSRVIVGRPDRKTPMMSSALNNVVVNPPWNVPPTLARKDILPKVRNDPGYLESHGYTVMRGWNSREAIDPWQVDWSTITASNLPFRFQQAPGPRNSLGRYKFNMPSSEAIYLHDTPNHNLFKRDTRALSSGCVRVNKASDLANMLLQDAGWNDKRISDALKQGDTRYVNIRQSIPVNLYYLTAFVGADGRTQYRTDIYNYDLPARSSSQIVSKAEQLIRGS*"
     source          5158..6999
                     /label="source"
                     /ApEinfo_revcolor="#c6c9d1"
                     /ApEinfo_fwdcolor="#c6c9d1"
                     /note="collection_date: 2000 country: USA: Indiana culture_collection: CGSC:7636 db_xref: taxon: 679895 mol_type: genomic DNA: note: from B. L. Wanner laboratory;genotype: rrnB3 lacZ4787 hsdR514 (araBAD)567 (rhaBAD)568 rph-1 organism: Escherichia coli BW25113 strain: K-12 sub_strain: BW25113"
     gene            5158..6999
                     /label="ldtD"
                     /ApEinfo_revcolor="#b4abac"
                     /ApEinfo_fwdcolor="#b4abac"
                     /note="gene: ldtD gene_synonym: ECK0916; JW0908; ycbB locus_tag: BW25113_0925"
     CDS             5158..6999
                     /label="YcbB"
                     /ApEinfo_revcolor="#ff0000"
                     /ApEinfo_fwdcolor="#ff0000"
                     /note="codon_start: 1 function: enzyme; Murein sacculus, peptidoglycan gene: ldtD gene_synonym: ECK0916; JW0908; ycbB locus_tag: BW25113_0925 note: putative amidase product: murein L,D-transpeptidase protein_id: AIN31393.1 transl_table: 1 translation: MLLNMMCGRQLSAISLCLAVTFAPLFNAQADEPEVIPGDSPVAVSEQGEALPQAQATAIMAGIQPLPEGAAEKARTQIESQLPAGYKPVYLNQLQLLYAARDMQPMWENRDAVKAFQQQLAEVAIAGFQPQFNKWVELLTDPGVNGMARDVVLSDAMMGYLHFIANIPVKGTRWLYSSKPYALATPPLSVINQWQLALDKGQLPTFVAGLAPQHPQYAAMHESLLALLCDTKPWPQLTGKATLRPGQWSNDVPALREILQRTGMLDGGPKITLPGDDTPTDAVVSPSAVTVETAETKPMDKQTTSRSKPAPAVRAAYDNELVEAVKRFQAWQGLGADGAIGPATRDWLNVTPAQRAGVLALNIQRLRLLPTELSTGIMVNIPAYSLVYYQNGNQVLDSRVIVGRPDRKTPMMSSALNNVVVNPPWNVPPTLARKDILPKVRNDPGYLESHGYTVMRGWNSREAIDPWQVDWSTITASNLPFRFQQAPGPRNSLGRYKFNMPSSEAIYLHDTPNHNLFKRDTRALSSGCVRVNKASDLANMLLQDAGWNDKRISDALKQGDTRYVNIRQSIPVNLYYLTAFVGADGRTQYRTDIYNYDLPARSSSQIVSKAEQLIR*"
                     /translation="LLNMMCGRQLSAISLCLAVTFAPLFNAQADEPEVIPGDSPVAVSEQGEALPQAQATAIMAGIQPLPEGAAEKARTQIESQLPAGYKPVYLNQLQLLYAARDMQPMWENRDAVKAFQQQLAEVAIAGFQPQFNKWVELLTDPGVNGMARDVVLSDAMMGYLHFIANIPVKGTRWLYSSKPYALATPPLSVINQWQLALDKGQLPTFVAGLAPQHPQYAAMHESLLALLCDTKPWPQLTGKATLRPGQWSNDVPALREILQRTGMLDGGPKITLPGDDTPTDAVVSPSAVTVETAETKPMDKQTTSRSKPAPAVRAAYDNELVEAVKRFQAWQGLGADGAIGPATRDWLNVTPAQRAGVLALNIQRLRLLPTELSTGIMVNIPAYSLVYYQNGNQVLDSRVIVGRPDRKTPMMSSALNNVVVNPPWNVPPTLARKDILPKVRNDPGYLESHGYTVMRGWNSREAIDPWQVDWSTITASNLPFRFQQAPGPRNSLGRYKFNMPSSEAIYLHDTPNHNLFKRDTRALSSGCVRVNKASDLANMLLQDAGWNDKRISDALKQGDTRYVNIRQSIPVNLYYLTAFVGADGRTQYRTDIYNYDLPARSSSQIVSKAEQLIR"
ORIGIN
        1 ACCGCTGAGC AATAACTAGC ataacccctt ggggcctcta aacgggtctt gaggggtttt
       61 ttgctgaaag gaggaactat atccggattg gcgaatgggn nnnnnnnnnn nnnnnnnnnn
      121 nnnnnnnnnn nnnnnnnnnn nnnnnnnnnn nnnnnnnnnn nnnnnnnnnn nnnnnnnnnn
      181 nnnnnnnnnn nnnnnnnnnn nnnnnnnnnn nnnnnnnnnn nnncnnnnnn nnnnnnnnnn
      241 nnnnnnnnnn nnnnnnnnnn nnnnnnnnnn nnnnnnnnnn nnnnnnnnnn nnnnnnnnnn
      301 nnnnnnnnnn nnnnnannnn nnnnnnnnnn nnnnnnnnnn nnnnnnnnnn nnnnnnnnnn
      361 nnnnnccttt gacgttggag tccacgttct ttaatagtgg actcttgttc caaactggaa
      421 caacactcaa ccctatctcg gtctattctt ttgatttata agggattttg ccgatttcgg
      481 cctattggtt aaaaaatgag ctgatttaac aaaaatttaa cgcgaatttt aacaaaatat
      541 taacgcttac aatttaggtg gcacttttcg gggaaatgtg cgcggaaccc ctatttgttt
      601 atttttctaa atacattcaa atatgtatcc gctcatgaat taattcttag aaaaactcat
      661 cgagcatcaa atgaaactgc aatttattca tatcaggatt atcaatacca tatttttgaa
      721 aaagccgttt ctgtaatgaa ggagaaaact caccgaggca gttccatagg atggcaagat
      781 cctggtatcg gtctgcgatt ccgactcgtc caacatcaat acaacctatt aatttcccct
      841 cgtcaaaaat aaggttatca agtgagaaat caccatgagt gacgactgaa tccggtgaga
      901 atggcaaaag tttatgcatt tctttccaga cttgttcaac aggccagcca ttacgctcgt
      961 catcaaaatc actcgcatca accaaaccgt tattcattcg tgattgcgcc tgagcgagac
     1021 gaaatacgcg atcgctgtta aaaggacaat tacaaacagg aatcgaatgc aaccggcgca
     1081 ggaacactgc cagcgcatca acaatatttt cacctgaatc aggatattct tctaatacct
     1141 ggaatgctgt tttcccgggg atcgcagtgg tgagtaacca tgcatcatca ggagtacgga
     1201 taaaatgctt gatggtcgga agaggcataa attccgtcag ccagtttagt ctgaccatct
     1261 catctgtaac atcattggca acgctacctt tgccatgttt cagaaacaac tctggcgcat
     1321 cgggcttccc atacaatcga tagattgtcg cacctgattg cccgacatta tcgcgagccc
     1381 atttataccc atataaatca gcatccatgt tggaatttaa tcgcggccta gagcaagacg
     1441 tttcccgttg aatatggctc ataacacccc ttgtattact gtttatgtaa gcagacagtt
     1501 ttattgttca tgaccaaaat cccttaacgt gagttttcgt tccactgagc gtcagacccc
     1561 gtagaaaaga tcaaaggatc ttcttgagat cctttttttc tgcgcgtaat ctgctgcttg
     1621 caaacaaaaa aaccaccgct accagcggtg gtttgtttgc cggatcaaga gctaccaact
     1681 ctttttccga aggtaactgg cttcagcaga gcgcagatac caaatactgt ccttctagtg
     1741 tagccgtagt taggccacca cttcaagaac tctgtagcac cgcctacata cctcgctctg
     1801 ctaatcctgt taccagtggc tgctgccagt ggcgataagt cgtgtcttac cgggttggac
     1861 tcaagacgat agttaccgga taaggcgcag cggtcgggct gaacgggggg ttcgtgcaca
     1921 cagcccagct tggagcgaac gacctacacc gaactgagat acctacagcg tgagctatga
     1981 gaaagcgcca cgcttcccga agggagaaag gcggacaggt atccggtaag cggcagggtc
     2041 ggaacaggag agcgcacgag ggagcttcca gggggaaacg cctggtatct ttatagtcct
     2101 gtcgggtttc gccacctctg acttgagcgt cgatttttgt gatgctcgtc aggggggcgg
     2161 agcctatgga aaaacgccag caacgcggcc tttttacggt tcctggcctt ttgctggcct
     2221 tttgctcaca tgttctttcc tgcgttatcc cctgattctg tggataaccg tattaccgcc
     2281 tttgagtgag ctgataccgc tcgccgcagc cgaacgaccg agcgcagcga gtcagtgagc
     2341 gaggaagcgg aagagcgcct gatgcggtat tttctcctta cgcatctgtg cggtatttca
     2401 caccgcaatg gtgcactctc agtacaatct gctctgatgc cgcatagtta agccagtata
     2461 cactccgcta tcgctacgtg actgggtcat ggctgcgccc cgacacccgc caacacccgc
     2521 tgacgcgccc tgacgggctt gtctgctccc ggcatccgct tacagacaag ctgtgaccgt
     2581 ctccgggagc tgcatgtgtc agaggttttc accgtcatca ccgaaacgcg cgaggcagct
     2641 gcggtaaagc tcatcagcgt ggtcgtgaag cgattcacag atgtctgcct gttcatccgc
     2701 gtccagctcg ttgagtttct ccagaagcgt taatgtctgg cttctgataa agcgggccat
     2761 gttaagggcg gttttttcct gtttggtcac tgatgcctcc gtgtaagggg gatttctgtt
     2821 catgggggta atgataccga tgaaacgaga gaggatgctc acgatacggg ttactgatga
     2881 tgaacatgcc cggttactgg aacgttgtga gggtaaacaa ctggcggtat ggatgcggcg
     2941 ggaccagaga aaaatcactc agggtcaatg ccagcgcttc gttaatacag atgtaggtgt
     3001 tccacagggt agccagcagc atcctgcgat gcagatccgg aacataatgg tgcagggcgc
     3061 tgacttccgc gtttccagac tttacgaaac acggaaaccg aagaccattc atgttgttgc
     3121 tcaggtcgca gacgttttgc agcagcagtc gcttcacgtt cgctcgcgta tcggtgattc
     3181 attctgctaa ccagtaaggc aaccccgcca gcctagccgg gtcctcaacg acaggagcac
     3241 gatcatgcgc acccgtgggg ccgccatgcc ggcgataatg gcctgcttct cgccgaaacg
     3301 tttggtggcg ggaccagtga cgaaggcttg agcgagggcg tgcaagattc cgaataccgc
     3361 aagcgacagg ccgatcatcg tcgcgctcca gcgaaagcgg tcctcgccga aaatgaccca
     3421 gagcgctgcc ggcacctgtc ctacgagttg catgataaag aagacagtca taagtgcggc
     3481 gacgatagtc atgccccgcg cccaccggaa ggagctgact gggttgaagg ctctcaaggg
     3541 catcggtcga gatcccggtg cctaatgagt gagctaactt acattaattg cgttgcgctc
     3601 actgcccgct ttccagtcgg gaaacctgtc gtgccagctg cattaatgaa tcggccaacg
     3661 cgcggggaga ggcggtttgc gtattgggcg ccagggtggt ttttcttttc accagtgaga
     3721 cgggcaacag ctgattgccc ttcaccgcct ggccctgaga gagttgcagc aagcggtcca
     3781 cgctggtttg ccccagcagg cgaaaatcct gtttgatggt ggttaacggc gggatataac
     3841 atgagctgtc ttcggtatcg tcgtatccca ctaccgagat atccgcacca acgcgcagcc
     3901 cggactcggt aatggcgcgc attgcgccca gcgccatctg atcgttggca accagcatcg
     3961 cagtgggaac gatgccctca ttcagcattt gcatggtttg ttgaaaaccg gacatggcac
     4021 tccagtcgcc ttcccgttcc gctatcggct gaatttgatt gcgagtgaga tatttatgcc
     4081 agccagccag acgcagacgc gccgagacag aacttaatgg gcccgctaac agcgcgattt
     4141 gctggtgacc caatgcgacc agatgctcca cgcccagtcg cgtaccgtct tcatgggaga
     4201 aaataatact gttgatgggt gtctggtcag agacatcaag aaataacgcc ggaacattag
     4261 tgcaggcagc ttccacagca atggcatcct ggtcatccag cggatagtta atgatcagcc
     4321 cactgacgcg ttgcgcgaga agattgtgca ccgccgcttt acaggcttcg acgccgcttc
     4381 gttctaccat cgacaccacc acgctggcac ccagttgatc ggcgcgagat ttaatcgccg
     4441 cgacaatttg cgacggcgcg tgcagggcca gactggaggt ggcaacgcca atcagcaacg
     4501 actgtttgcc cgccagttgt tgtgccacgc ggttgggaat gtaattcagc tccgccatcg
     4561 ccgcttccac tttttcccgc gttttcgcag aaacgtggct ggcctggttc accacgcggg
     4621 aaacggtctg ataagagaca ccggcatact ctgcgacatc gtataacgtt actggtttca
     4681 cattcaccac cctgaattga ctctcttccg ggcgctatca tgccataccg cgaaaggttt
     4741 tgcgccattc gatggtgtcc gggatctcga cgctctccct tatgcgactc ctgcattagg
     4801 aagcagccca gtagtaggtt gaggccgttg agcaccgccg ccgcaaggaa tggtgcatgc
     4861 aaggagatgg cgcccaacag tcccccggcc acggggcctg ccaccatacc cacgccgaaa
     4921 caagcgctca tgagcccgaa gtggcgagcc cgatcttccc catcggtgat gtcggcgata
     4981 taggcgccag caaccgcacc tgtggcgccg gtgatgccgg ccacgatgcg tccggcgtag
     5041 aggatcgaga tctcgatccc gcgaaatTAA TACGACTCAC TATAGGGGAA TTGTGAGCGG
     5101 ATAACAATTC CCCTCTAGAA ATACTTTTGT TTAACTTTAA GAAGGAGATA TACCATGttg
     5161 cttaatatga tgtgtggtcg tcagctgtcg gcaatcagtt tgtgcctggc cgtaacattc
     5221 gctccactgt tcaatgcgca ggccgatgag cctgaagtaa tccctggcga cagcccggtg
     5281 gctgtcagtg aacagggcga ggcactgccg caggcgcaag ccacggcaat aatggcgggg
     5341 atccagccat tgcctgaagg tgcggcagaa aaagcccgca cgcaaatcga atctcaatta
     5401 cccgcaggtt acaagccggt ttatcttaac cagcttcaac tgttgtatgc cgcacgcgat
     5461 atgcaaccca tgtgggaaaa ccgtgatgct gttaaagcct tccagcaaca gctggcagag
     5521 gtggcgattg ccggtttcca gccgcagttt aataaatggg tagagttact gaccgatcct
     5581 ggtgttaacg ggatggcacg cgacgtggtg ctctctgatg cgatgatggg ctatctccat
     5641 ttcattgcaa atattccggt caaaggcact cgctggctat atagcagtaa accttatgca
     5701 cttgcaacgc cgccgctctc ggtgattaac caatggcagc tggcgctgga taaaggtcaa
     5761 ttgcctacgt ttgttgcagg actggcaccg cagcatccgc aatatgcggc gatgcatgaa
     5821 tcgttactgg ccttactctg tgacaccaaa ccgtggcccc aactgaccgg caaagcaacg
     5881 ttgcgcccag ggcagtggag taacgacgta ccggcgttgc gcgaaatatt gcaacgcaca
     5941 ggcatgttgg acggggggcc gaaaattact ctacctggcg atgacacgcc aactgacgcg
     6001 gtagtcagcc catccgctgt tactgttgaa acagcagaaa ctaagccgat ggataagcaa
     6061 acgacgtctc gtagtaaacc tgcgcctgcc gttcgcgccg cctacgataa tgaactggtg
     6121 gaagccgtta aacgttttca ggcatggcaa ggattggggg cagatggtgc tattggcccg
     6181 gcaacacgtg actggttaaa cgtaacgccc gcccagcgtg ctggtgtgtt ggctctcaac
     6241 atccagcgat tgcgcttgct gccaacagag ctttctaccg ggatcatggt taacattccg
     6301 gcctattcgc tggtctacta tcagaacggc aatcaggtgc tggattcgcg agtcattgtc
     6361 ggtcgccccg atcgcaaaac gccgatgatg agcagtgccc ttaacaacgt agtggtaaac
     6421 ccgccgtgga acgtacctcc aactctggca cgcaaagata ttctgccaaa agtgcgcaac
     6481 gatccgggat atctcgaaag ccatggctat acggtgatgc gcggctggaa cagcagagaa
     6541 gcgattgacc catggcaggt tgactggtct acaatcacgg cctcgaattt accgttccgc
     6601 ttccagcagg ctccaggccc acggaactcg ctggggcgct ataaattcaa tatgccgagt
     6661 tcagaggcca tttatttgca tgacacgccg aaccacaatc tgttcaagcg tgatacacgc
     6721 gcattgagct caggctgtgt acgagtgaat aaagcttccg atctggcgaa tatgctgttg
     6781 caggatgcag gctggaatga caaacgtatt tctgatgcgc tgaagcaggg tgatacacgt
     6841 tacgtcaata ttcggcagtc gattccggtg aatctctact acctgacggc ctttgttggt
     6901 gcagatggtc gtacccagta tcgtacagat atttacaatt atgatctgcc tgcgcgatcc
     6961 agctcgcaaa tcgtatcgaa agcggaacaa ttaatcaggG GATCCtaact gactagCTCG
     7021 AGCACCACCA CCACCACCAC TGAGATCCGG CTGCTAACAA AGCCCGAAAG GAAGCTGAGT
     7081 TGGCTGCTGC C
//
