# Supplementary material for: Rhizobial enzyme reveals pH-driven catalytic switching and ʟ-amino acid incorporation by ʟ,ᴅ-transpeptidases
Source: bioRxiv preprint, doi:10.64898/2026.06.30.735398, version 1 (2026-07-01)
Supplement: File S5. Plasmid Sequences [file 735398_file06.zip › File S5. Plasmid Sequences/Brucella Ldt4 in pNPTS138.gb]

LOCUS       9VTPXM_4_4-pNPTs        6130 bp DNA     circular SYN 04-MAR-2026
DEFINITION  4-pNPTs-ldt4_Pro4.1.
ACCESSION   4-pNPTs-ldt4_Pro4
VERSION     .
KEYWORDS    .
SOURCE      synthetic DNA construct
  ORGANISM  synthetic DNA construct
REFERENCE   1  (bases 1 to 6130)
  AUTHORS   .
  TITLE     Direct Submission
  JOURNAL   Exported Jun 30, 2026 from SnapGene Viewer 7.2.1
            https://www.snapgene.com
COMMENT     Annotated with pLannotate v1.2.2
FEATURES             Location/Qualifiers
     source          1..6130
                     /mol_type="other DNA"
                     /organism="synthetic DNA construct"
     rep_origin      1..590
                     /label=ori
                     /note="pLannotate"
                     /note="/database=snapgene"
                     /note="/description=high-copy-number ColE1/pMB1/pBR322/pUC 
                     originof replication "
                     /note="/fragment=False"
                     /note="/identity=99.7"
                     /note="/match_length=99.0"
                     /note="/other=rep_origin"
     protein_bind    651..672
                     /label=CAP binding site
                     /note="pLannotate"
                     /note="/database=snapgene"
                     /note="/description=CAP binding activates transcription in 
                     thepresence of cAMP. E. coli catabolite activator protein"
                     /note="/fragment=False"
                     /note="/identity=100.0"
                     /note="/match_length=100.0"
                     /note="/other=protein_bind"
     promoter        687..717
                     /label=lac promoter
                     /note="pLannotate"
                     /note="/database=snapgene"
                     /note="/description=promoter for the E. coli lac operon"
                     /note="/fragment=False"
                     /note="/identity=100.0"
                     /note="/match_length=100.0"
                     /note="/other=promoter"
     protein_bind    725..741
                     /label=lac operator
                     /note="pLannotate"
                     /note="/database=snapgene"
                     /note="/description=The lac repressor binds to the lac 
                     operatorto inhibit transcription in E. coli. This 
                     inhibition can be relieved by adding lactose or 
                     isopropyl-beta-D-thiogalactopyranoside (IPTG). lac 
                     repressor encoded by lacI"
                     /note="/fragment=False"
                     /note="/identity=100.0"
                     /note="/match_length=100.0"
                     /note="/other=protein_bind"
     promoter        779..807
                     /label=J23119 promoter (fragment)
                     /note="pLannotate"
                     /note="/database=snapgene"
                     /note="/description=bacterial promoter (Registry of 
                     StandardBiological Parts BBa J23119)"
                     /note="/fragment=True"
                     /note="/identity=96.6"
                     /note="/match_length=80.0"
                     /note="/other=promoter"
     CDS             1754..1907
                     /label=lacZ-alpha (fragment)
                     /note="pLannotate"
                     /note="/database=snapgene"
                     /note="/description=LacZ-alpha fragment of 
                     beta-galactosidase; lacZfragment"
                     /note="/fragment=True"
                     /note="/identity=100.0"
                     /note="/match_length=88.5"
                     /note="/other=CDS"
     CDS             complement(1982..3400)
                     /label=LSC_BACSU
                     /note="pLannotate"
                     /note="/database=swissprot"
                     /note="/description=Protein evidence at protein level: 
                     Swiss-Protprotein existence level 1. Catalyzes the 
                     synthesis of levan, a fructose polymer, by transferring the
                     fructosyl moiety from sucrose to a growing acceptor 
                     molecule (PubMed:14517548, PubMed:18596022, 
                     PubMed:32553967, PubMed:33303628, PubMed:4206083). Also 
                     displays sucrose hydrolase activity (PubMed:18596022, 
                     PubMed:32553967, PubMed:33303628, PubMed:4206083). At low 
                     sucrose concentrations, functions as an hydrolase with 
                     water as acceptor, whereas at higher substrate 
                     concentrations it adds fructosyl units to a growing levan 
                     chain (PubMed:4206083). From Bacillus subtilis (strain 
                     168)."
                     /note="/fragment=False"
                     /note="/identity=100.0"
                     /note="/match_length=100.0"
                     /note="/other=CDS"
     promoter        complement(3401..3827)
                     /label=sacB promoter
                     /note="pLannotate"
                     /note="/database=snapgene"
                     /note="/description=sacR; sacB promoter and control region"
                     /note="/fragment=False"
                     /note="/identity=100.0"
                     /note="/match_length=98.0"
                     /note="/other=promoter"
     CDS             complement(3903..4682)
                     /label=S9AD_STAAN
                     /note="pLannotate"
                     /note="/database=swissprot"
                     /note="/description=Protein evidence at protein level: 
                     Swiss-Protprotein existence level 1. Mediates bacterial 
                     resistance to the antibiotic spectinomycin but not 
                     streptomycin. From Staphylococcus aureus (strain N315)."
                     /note="/fragment=False"
                     /note="/identity=99.6"
                     /note="/match_length=99.0"
                     /note="/other=CDS"
     rep_origin      complement(4778..5229)
                     /direction=LEFT
                     /label=M13 ori
                     /note="pLannotate"
                     /note="/database=snapgene"
                     /note="/description=M13 bacteriophage origin of 
                     replication;arrow indicates direction of (+) strand 
                     synthesis "
                     /note="/fragment=False"
                     /note="/identity=100.0"
                     /note="/match_length=100.0"
                     /note="/other=rep_origin"
     CDS             complement(5273..5362)
                     /label=TRAI6_ECOLX (fragment)
                     /note="pLannotate"
                     /note="/database=swissprot"
                     /note="/description=Protein evidence at protein level: 
                     Swiss-Protprotein existence level 1. The initiation process
                     of transfer DNA synthesis requires the interaction of at 
                     least three plasmid-specific components (TraH, I, and J) at
                     the transfer origin resulting in the assembly of a 
                     specialised nucleoprotein complex - the relaxosome. Site- 
                     and strand-specific cleavage at the transfer origin is 
                     dependent on TraI and TraJ. From Escherichia coli."
                     /note="/fragment=True"
                     /note="/identity=96.7"
                     /note="/match_length=3.0"
                     /note="/other=CDS"
     CDS             complement(5400..5771)
                     /label=traJ
                     /note="pLannotate"
                     /note="/database=snapgene"
                     /note="/description=oriT-recognizing protein; traJ"
                     /note="/fragment=False"
                     /note="/identity=100.0"
                     /note="/match_length=100.0"
                     /note="/other=CDS"
     oriT            complement(5804..5913)
                     /direction=LEFT
                     /label=oriT
                     /note="pLannotate"
                     /note="/database=snapgene"
                     /note="/description=incP origin of transfer"
                     /note="/fragment=False"
                     /note="/identity=100.0"
                     /note="/match_length=100.0"
                     /note="/other=oriT"
ORIGIN
        1 ttgagatcct ttttttctgc gcgtaatctg ctgcttgcaa acaaaaaaac caccgctacc
       61 agcggtggtt tgtttgccgg atcaagagct accaactctt tttccgaagg taactggctt
      121 cagcagagcg cagataccaa atactgttct tctagtgtag ccgtagttag gccaccactt
      181 caagaactct gtagcaccgc ctacatacct cgctctgcta atcctgttac cagtggctgc
      241 tgccagtggc gataagtcgt gtcttaccgg gttggactca agacgatagt taccggataa
      301 ggcgcagcgg tcgggctgaa cggggggttc gtgcacacag cccagcttgg agcgaacgac
      361 ctacaccgaa ctgagatacc tacagcgtga gctatgagaa agcgccacgc ttcccgaagg
      421 gagaaaggcg gacaggtatc cggtaagcgg cagggtcgga acaggaagag cgcacgaggg
      481 agcttccagg gggaaacgcc tggtatcttt atagtcctgt cgggtttcgc cacctctgac
      541 ttgagcgtcg atttttgtga tgctcgtcag gggggcggag cctatggaaa aacgccagca
      601 acgcggcctt tttacggttc ctggcctttt gctggccttt tgctcacatg taatgtgagt
      661 tagctcactc attaggcacc ccaggcttta cactttatgc ttccggctcg tatgttgtgt
      721 ggaattgtga gcggataaca atttcacaca ggaaacagct atgaccatga tttttatggc
      781 tagctcagtc ctaggtacaa tgctagctac tagtgaaaga ggagaaatac tagatgggac
      841 aaacgaccct tacccgccgt tccttcctga cggcaatgac agcaactgcg gcgaccggcc
      901 tcgccggttg cgctcagttg gggcagaccg ttccgatcat cgatgtcgat gctttcggca
      961 atcccgccaa ccgtgtacca caggccaatg tggattcctc ctacggcggc tgggtgcaaa
     1021 tgtatgctgc ggtagaagat aacggatatc agctcccggc tattcccatt cagaagatgg
     1081 acacgcgcta tctgcgccag gtcgtgcctg atccgacagg cgaaatgccc ggcacgatcg
     1141 tcatcgatac ggccaatcgc ttctgctatc tggtgctcga taatgggcag gcgctgcgtt
     1201 atggcgtcgg tatcggtcgc gaaggctttg cctggtccgg ccgcgccgtc atccagtaca
     1261 agcgccagtg gccgcgctgg accccgccgg atgaaatggt ggcccgccag ccggaactgg
     1321 tgcagtacag cgccaagaat ggcggcatgg ctccgggcct caagaacccg ctcggtgctc
     1381 gtgcgctcta tattttcaag gacggcaagg atacgctcta ccgcctgcac ggcaacccgg
     1441 aatggtggtc gatcggcaag gctgtctcgt cgggctgcgt gcgcttcctc aatcaggata
     1501 tcatcgatct ctacgatcgc gtgcctgcga agacgcctat cctcgtcatg ggatcccacc
     1561 atcaccacca tcatcaccac tgatttaggg cagtagggct gtagggcgcg tttcgatctg
     1621 attgaatcag atcggcgctc taatcctttg ttttaacgcg catcttttcc gaaaaccgtt
     1681 tcacactttt cgggatgcgc tctagagcat gcgtcgaccc tctagtcaag gccttaagtg
     1741 agtcgtatta cggactggcc gtcgttttac aacgtcgtga ctgggaaaac cctggcgtta
     1801 cccaacttaa tcgccttgca gcacatcccc ctttcgccag ctggcgtaat agcgaagagg
     1861 cccgcaccga tcgcccttcc caacagttgc gcagcctgaa tggcgaatgg cgcttcgctt
     1921 ggtaataaag cccgcttcgg cgggcttttt tttgttatcg gcattttctt ttgcgttttt
     1981 atttgttaac tgttaattgt ccttgttcaa ggatgctgtc tttgacaaca gatgttttct
     2041 tgcctttgat gttcagcagg aagctcggcg caaacgttga ttgtttgtct gcgtagaatc
     2101 ctctgtttgt catatagctt gtaatcacga cattgtttcc tttcgcttga ggtacagcga
     2161 agtgtgagta agtaaaggtt acatcgttag gatcaagatc catttttaac acaaggccag
     2221 ttttgttcag cggcttgtat gggccagtta aagaattaga aacataacca agcatgtaaa
     2281 tatcgttaga cgtaatgccg tcaatcgtca tttttgatcc gcgggagtca gtgaacagat
     2341 accatttgcc gttcatttta aagacgttcg cgcgttcaat ttcatctgtt actgtgttag
     2401 atgcaatcag cggtttcatc acttttttca gtgtgtaatc atcgtttagc tcaatcatac
     2461 cgagagcgcc gtttgctaac tcagccgtgc gttttttatc gctttgcaga agtttttgac
     2521 tttcttgacg gaagaatgat gtgcttttgc catagtatgc tttgttaaat aaagattctt
     2581 cgccttggta gccatcttca gttccagtgt ttgcttcaaa tactaagtat ttgtggcctt
     2641 tatcttctac gtagtgagga tctctcagcg tatggttgtc gcctgagctg tagttgcctt
     2701 catcgatgaa ctgctgtaca ttttgatacg tttttccgtc accgtcaaag attgatttat
     2761 aatcctctac accgttgatg ttcaaagagc tgtctgatgc tgatacgtta acttgtgcag
     2821 ttgtcagtgt ttgtttgccg taatgtttac cggagaaatc agtgtagaat aaacggattt
     2881 ttccgtcaga tgtaaatgtg gctgaacctg accattcttg tgtttggtct tttaggatag
     2941 aatcatttgc atcgaatttg tcgctgtctt taaagacgcg gccagcgttt ttccagctgt
     3001 caatagaagt ttcgccgact ttttgataga acatgtaaat cgatgtgtca tccgcatttt
     3061 taggatctcc ggctaatgca aagacgatgt ggtagccgtg atagtttgcg acagtgccgt
     3121 cagcgttttg taatggccag ctgtcccaaa cgtccaggcc ttttgcagaa gagatatttt
     3181 taattgtgga cgaatcgaac tcaggaactt gatatttttc atttttttgc tgttcaggga
     3241 tttgcagcat atcatggcgt gtaatatggg aaatgccgta tgtttcctta tatggctttt
     3301 ggttcgtttc tttcgcaaac gcttgagttg cgcctcctgc cagcagtgcg gtagtaaagg
     3361 ttaatactgt tgcttgtttt gcaaactttt tgatgttcat cgttcatgtc tcctttttta
     3421 tgtactgtgt tagcggtctg cttcttccag ccctcctgtt tgaagatggc aagttagtta
     3481 cgcacaataa aaaaagacct aaaatatgta aggggtgacg ccaaagtata cactttgccc
     3541 tttacacatt ttaggtcttg cctgctttat cagtaacaaa cccgcgcgat ttacttttcg
     3601 acctcattct attagactct cgtttggatt gcaactggtc tattttcctc ttttgtttga
     3661 tagaaaatca taaaaggatt tgcagactac gggcctaaag aactaaaaaa tctatctgtt
     3721 tcttttcatt ctctgtattt tttatagttt ctgttgcatg ggcataaagt tgccttttta
     3781 atcacaattc agaaaatatc ataatatctc atttcactaa ataatagagc ttggccggcg
     3841 ccgtcccgtc aagtcagcgt aatgctctgc cagtgttaca accaattaac caattctgac
     3901 taattgagag aagtttctat agaatttttc atatacttaa cgagtgcttt cacctttgaa
     3961 tatagtcctt cccacttatc atcacactct ccccgatagc cttttctagc tatatccagt
     4021 aaagttacat gctctttagg taaaagaggt atagcccatt ctgcagcgac atctttcgag
     4081 gtaatttcac cagtagtcac tgtttgccac attcgagcta gggttaaaat tacattacgc
     4141 tcatcacctt ttatcccctc aattagttct ggcaaagaat ccttaattgc tcttcgaata
     4201 tctgtcaaag gtacggagac aagtatactt gaagaatcag gaccaaatag agaaatacta
     4261 ttctttcttg cttgtgctaa aacaatagcc aaatcaggat catagcttgg ttcctgaatt
     4321 tgtccattct caaattcacc cctgagccac tcaccgtata taaattctct ttttggagga
     4381 tattgccaag ggacaacttc actcctattt ataaccgtaa cttcaagtgg tctaacagaa
     4441 tccgtatttc caatctttcc tgatatagtc attagtcttt ctgttagttt ttttcgagtt
     4501 aattgaggta aactatgatt cacgacgact agaacatcta catcgctgtt aatgcgtaaa
     4561 ccaccattta ctgctgaacc aaatagatat actccaacta ttgaacttcc aaataaatct
     4621 tttacgattt ttaatgtttg aatcgcttga tttggtattt ttccgttaat caaattggtc
     4681 ataacacccc ttgtattact gtttatgtaa gcagacagtt ttattgttca tgatgatata
     4741 tttttatctt gtgcaatgta acccggccaa gctctagaaa ttgtaaacgt taatattttg
     4801 ttaaaattcg cgttaaattt ttgttaaatc agctcatttt ttaaccaata ggccgaaatc
     4861 ggcaaaatcc cttataaatc aaaagaatag cccgagatag ggttgagtgt tgttccagtt
     4921 tggaacaaga gtccactatt aaagaacgtg gactccaacg tcaaaggnnn nnnnnnnnnn
     4981 nnnnnnnnnn nnnnnnnnnn nnnnnnnnnn nnnnnnnnnn nnnnnnnnnn nnnnnnnnnn
     5041 nnnnnnnnnn nnnnnnnnnn nnnnnnnnnn nnnnnnnnnn nnnnnnnnnn nnnnnnnnnn
     5101 nnnngnnnnn nnnnnnnnnn nnnnnnnnnn nnnnnnnnnn nnnnnnnnnn nnnnnnnnnn
     5161 nnnnnnnnnn nnnnnnnnnn nnnnnnnnnn nnnnnnnnnn nnnnnnnnnn nnnnnnnnnn
     5221 nnnnnnnnnn aaaggatcta ggtgaagatc ctttttgata atctcatggg ggatcggtct
     5281 tgccttgctc gtcggtgatg tacttcacca gctccgcgaa gtcgctcttc ttgatggagc
     5341 gcatggggac gtgcttggca atcacgcgca ccccccggcc gttttagcgg ctaaaaaagt
     5401 catggctctg ccctcgggcg gaccacgccc atcatgacct tgccaagctc gtcctgcttc
     5461 tcttcgatct tcgccagcag ggcgaggatc gtggcatcac cgaaccgcgc cgtgcgcggg
     5521 tcgtcggtga gccagagttt cagcaggccg cccaggcggc ccaggtcgcc attgatgcgg
     5581 gccagctcgc ggacgtgctc atagtccacg acgcccgtga ttttgtagcc ctggccgacg
     5641 gccagcaggt aggccgacag gctcatgccg gccgccgccg ccttttcctc aatcgctctt
     5701 cgttcgtctg gaaggcagta caccttgata ggtgggctgc ccttcctggt tggcttggtt
     5761 tcatcagcca tccgcttgcc ctcatctgtt acgccggcgg tagccggcca gcctcgcaga
     5821 gcaggattcc cgttgagcac cgccaggtgc gaataaggga cagtgaagaa ggaacacccg
     5881 ctcgcgggtg ggcctacttc acctatcctg cccggctgac gccgttggat acaccaagga
     5941 aagtctacac gaaccctttg gcaaaatcct gtatatcgtg cgaaaaagga tggatatacc
     6001 gaaaaaatcg ctataatgac cccgaagcag ggttatgcag cggaaaagat ccgtccatga
     6061 ccaaaatccc ttaacgtgag ttttcgttcc actgagcgtc agaccccgta gaaaagatca
     6121 aaggatcttc
//
