# Supplementary material for: Rhizobial enzyme reveals pH-driven catalytic switching and ʟ-amino acid incorporation by ʟ,ᴅ-transpeptidases
Source: bioRxiv preprint, doi:10.64898/2026.06.30.735398, version 1 (2026-07-01)
Supplement: File S5. Plasmid Sequences [file 735398_file06.zip › File S5. Plasmid Sequences/Omp25 in pBBR1.gb]

LOCUS       pBBR1_Omp25_Ba-1        5587 bp DNA     circular SYN 28-AUG-2025
DEFINITION  2-pBBR1_Omp25_Ba-17.
ACCESSION   2-pBBR1_Omp25_Ba-17
VERSION     .
KEYWORDS    .
SOURCE      synthetic DNA construct
  ORGANISM  synthetic DNA construct
REFERENCE   1  (bases 1 to 5587)
  AUTHORS   .
  TITLE     Direct Submission
  JOURNAL   Exported Jun 30, 2026 from SnapGene Viewer 7.2.1
            https://www.snapgene.com
COMMENT     Annotated with pLannotate v1.2.2
FEATURES             Location/Qualifiers
     source          1..5587
                     /mol_type="other DNA"
                     /organism="synthetic DNA construct"
     rep_origin      1..772
                     /label=pBBR1 oriV
                     /note="pLannotate"
                     /note="/database=snapgene"
                     /note="/description=replication origin of the 
                     broad-host-rangeplasmid pBBR1 from Bordetella 
                     bronchiseptica; requires the pBBR1 Rep protein for 
                     replication"
                     /note="/fragment=False"
                     /note="/identity=99.7"
                     /note="/match_length=100.3"
                     /note="/other=rep_origin"
     CDS             773..1435
                     /label=pBBR1 Rep
                     /note="pLannotate"
                     /note="/database=snapgene"
                     /note="/description=replication protein for the 
                     broad-host-rangeplasmid pBBR1 from Bordetella 
                     bronchiseptica"
                     /note="/fragment=False"
                     /note="/identity=100.0"
                     /note="/match_length=100.0"
                     /note="/other=CDS"
     CDS             1496..1565
                     /label=TcR (fragment)
                     /note="pLannotate"
                     /note="/database=snapgene"
                     /note="/description=tetracycline efflux protein; tet; 
                     confersresistance to tetracycline"
                     /note="/fragment=True"
                     /note="/identity=100.0"
                     /note="/match_length=5.9"
                     /note="/other=CDS"
     CDS             complement(1895..1926)
                     /label=CmR (fragment)
                     /note="pLannotate"
                     /note="/database=snapgene"
                     /note="/description=chloramphenicol acetyltransferase; 
                     cat;confers resistance to chloramphenicol"
                     /note="/fragment=True"
                     /note="/identity=96.9"
                     /note="/match_length=4.7"
                     /note="/other=CDS"
     rep_origin      1926..2003
                     /label=M13 ori (fragment)
                     /note="pLannotate"
                     /note="/database=snapgene"
                     /note="/description=M13 bacteriophage origin of 
                     replication;arrow indicates direction of (+) strand 
                     synthesis "
                     /note="/fragment=True"
                     /note="/identity=98.7"
                     /note="/match_length=17.3"
                     /note="/other=rep_origin"
     CDS             complement(2007..2151)
                     /label=lacZ-alpha (fragment)
                     /note="pLannotate"
                     /note="/database=snapgene"
                     /note="/description=LacZ-alpha fragment of 
                     beta-galactosidase; lacZfragment"
                     /note="/fragment=True"
                     /note="/identity=100.0"
                     /note="/match_length=83.3"
                     /note="/other=CDS"
     CDS             complement(2161..2799)
                     /label=OM25_BRUAB
                     /note="pLannotate"
                     /note="/database=swissprot"
                     /note="/description=Protein inferred from homology: 
                     Swiss-Protprotein existence level 3. From Brucella abortus 
                     biovar 1 (strain 9-941)."
                     /note="/fragment=False"
                     /note="/identity=100.0"
                     /note="/match_length=100.0"
                     /note="/other=CDS"
     protein_bind    complement(2819..2835)
                     /label=lac operator
                     /note="pLannotate"
                     /note="/database=snapgene"
                     /note="/description=The lac repressor binds to the lac 
                     operatorto inhibit transcription in E. coli. This 
                     inhibition can be relieved by adding lactose or 
                     isopropyl-beta-D-thiogalactopyranoside (IPTG). lac 
                     repressor encoded by lacI"
                     /note="/fragment=False"
                     /note="/identity=100.0"
                     /note="/match_length=100.0"
                     /note="/other=protein_bind"
     promoter        complement(2843..2873)
                     /label=lac promoter
                     /note="pLannotate"
                     /note="/database=snapgene"
                     /note="/description=promoter for the E. coli lac operon"
                     /note="/fragment=False"
                     /note="/identity=100.0"
                     /note="/match_length=100.0"
                     /note="/other=promoter"
     protein_bind    complement(2888..2909)
                     /label=CAP binding site
                     /note="pLannotate"
                     /note="/database=snapgene"
                     /note="/description=CAP binding activates transcription in 
                     thepresence of cAMP. E. coli catabolite activator protein"
                     /note="/fragment=False"
                     /note="/identity=100.0"
                     /note="/match_length=100.0"
                     /note="/other=protein_bind"
     CDS             complement(2922..3014)
                     /label=lacI (fragment)
                     /note="pLannotate"
                     /note="/database=snapgene"
                     /note="/description=lac repressor; lacI; The lac repressor 
                     bindsto the lac operator to inhibit transcription in E. 
                     coli. This inhibition can be relieved by adding lactose or 
                     isopropyl-beta-D-thiogalactopyranoside (IPTG)."
                     /note="/fragment=True"
                     /note="/identity=100.0"
                     /note="/match_length=8.6"
                     /note="/other=CDS"
     CDS             complement(3025..3141)
                     /label=CmR (fragment)
                     /note="pLannotate"
                     /note="/database=snapgene"
                     /note="/description=chloramphenicol acetyltransferase; 
                     cat;confers resistance to chloramphenicol"
                     /note="/fragment=True"
                     /note="/identity=100.0"
                     /note="/match_length=17.7"
                     /note="/other=CDS"
     CDS             complement(3141..3293)
                     /label=BLE_KLEPN (fragment)
                     /note="pLannotate"
                     /note="/database=swissprot"
                     /note="/description=Protein evidence at protein level: 
                     Swiss-Protprotein existence level 1. Binding protein with a
                     strong affinity to the bleomycin family of antibiotics. 
                     Binds to CL990; an antimitotic-antibiotic compound. From 
                     Klebsiella pneumoniae."
                     /note="/fragment=True"
                     /note="/identity=100.0"
                     /note="/match_length=40.5"
                     /note="/other=CDS"
     CDS             complement(3317..4108)
                     /label=KKA2_KLEPN
                     /note="pLannotate"
                     /note="/database=swissprot"
                     /note="/description=Protein evidence at protein level: 
                     Swiss-Protprotein existence level 1. Resistance to 
                     kanamycin, neomycin, paromomycin, ribostamycin, butirosin 
                     and gentamicin B. From Klebsiella pneumoniae."
                     /note="/fragment=False"
                     /note="/identity=100.0"
                     /note="/match_length=100.0"
                     /note="/other=CDS"
     CDS             complement(4140..4424)
                     /label=TN5P_ECOLX (fragment)
                     /note="pLannotate"
                     /note="/database=swissprot"
                     /note="/description=Protein evidence at protein level: 
                     Swiss-Protprotein existence level 1. Mediates transposition
                     of transposon Tn5 by a 'cut and paste' mechanism. First, 
                     the monomeric transposase binds the 19 bp inverted DNA 
                     repeats flanking the transposon. Then, dimerization of the 
                     DNA-bound transposase creates a synaptic DNA complex. After
                     nicking of the first DNA strand, excision of the transposon
                     proceeds through a series of intermediates. The transposase
                     then mediates the insertion of the transposon at a new site
                     by strand transfer. The activity of the wild-type 
                     transposase is very low, and is further inhibited by 
                     dimerization with the transposase inhibitor (inh). From 
                     Escherichia coli."
                     /note="/fragment=True"
                     /note="/identity=80.8"
                     /note="/match_length=20.0"
                     /note="/other=CDS"
ORIGIN
        1 gcggccaccg gctggctcgc ttcgctcggc ccgtggacaa ccctgctgga caagctgatg
       61 gacaggctgc gcctgcccac gagcttgacc acagggattg cccaccggct acccagcctt
      121 cgaccacata cccaccggct ccaactgcgc ggcctgcggc cttgccccat caattttttt
      181 aattttctct ggggaaaagc ctccggcctg cggcctgcgc gcttcgcttg ccggttggac
      241 accaagtgga aggcgggtca aggctcgcgc agcgaccgcg cagcggcttg gccttgacgc
      301 gcctggaacg acccaagcct atgcgagtgg gggcagtcga agggcgaagc ccgcccgcct
      361 gccccccgag cctcacggcg gcgagtgcgg gggttccaag ggggcagcgc caccttgggc
      421 aaggccgaag gccgcgcagt cgatcaacaa gccccggagg ggccactttt tgccggaggg
      481 ggagccgcgc cgaaggcgtg ggggaacccc gcaggggtgc ccttctttgg gcaccaaaga
      541 actagatata gggcgaaatg cgaaagactt aaaaatcaac aacttaaaaa aggggggtac
      601 gcaacagctc attgcggcac cccccgcaat agctcattgc gtaggttaaa gaaaatctgt
      661 aattgactgc cacttttacg caacgcataa ttgttgtcgc gctgccgaaa agttgcagct
      721 gattgcgcat ggtgccgcaa ccgtgcggca cccctaccgc atggagataa gcatggccac
      781 gcagtccaga gaaatcggca ttcaagccaa gaacaagccc ggtcactggg tgcaaacgga
      841 acgcaaagcg catgaggcgt gggccgggct tattgcgagg aaacccacgg cggcaatgct
      901 gctgcatcac ctcgtggcgc agatgggcca ccagaacgcc gtggtggtca gccagaagac
      961 actttccaag ctcatcggac gttctttgcg gacggtccaa tacgcagtca aggacttggt
     1021 ggccgagcgc tggatctccg tcgtgaagct caacggcccc ggcaccgtgt cggcctacgt
     1081 ggtcaatgac cgcgtggcgt ggggccagcc ccgcgaccag ttgcgcctgt cggtgttcag
     1141 tgccgccgtg gtggttgatc acgacgacca ggacgaatcg ctgttggggc atggcgacct
     1201 gcgccgcatc ccgaccctgt atccgggcga gcagcaacta ccgaccggcc ccggcgagga
     1261 gccgcccagc cagcccggca ttccgggcat ggaaccagac ctgccagcct tgaccgaaac
     1321 ggaggaatgg gaacggcgcg ggcagcagcg cctgccgatg cccgatgagc cgtgttttct
     1381 ggacgatggc gagccgttgg agccgccgac acgggtcacg ctgccgcgcc ggtagcactt
     1441 gggttgcgca gcaacccgta agtgcgctgt tccagactat cggctgtagc cgcctcgccg
     1501 ccctatacct tgtctgcctc cccgcgttgc gtcgcggtgc atggagccgg gccacctcga
     1561 cctgaatgga agccggcggc acctcgctaa cggattcacc gtttttatca ggctctggga
     1621 ggcagaataa atgatcatat cgtcaattat tacctccacg gggagagcct gagcaaactg
     1681 gcctcaggca tttgagaagc acacggtcac actgcttccg gtagtcaata aaccggtaaa
     1741 ccagcaatag acataagcgg ctatttaacg accctgccct gaaccgacga ccgggtcgaa
     1801 tttgctttcg aatttctgcc attcatccgc ttattatcac ttattcaggc gtagcaacca
     1861 ggcgtttaag ggcaccaata actgccttaa aaaaattacg ccccgccctg ccactcatcg
     1921 cagtacggcc tattggttaa aaaatgagct gatttaacaa aaatttaacg cgaattttaa
     1981 caaaatatta acgcttacaa tttccattcg ccattcaggc tgcgcaactg ttgggaaggg
     2041 cgatcggtgc gggcctcttc gctattacgc cagctggcga aagggggatg tgctgcaagg
     2101 cgattaagtt gggtaacgcc agggttttcc cagtcacgac gttgtaaaac gggatcctta
     2161 gaacttgtag ccgatgccga cgcggatatc ctgcgtgtcc agcttgttgc gaacagtcgt
     2221 accggccaga tcatagttct tgttgccgta ctgggtgtaa cggtactcaa cgcggccgag
     2281 gatgttgtcc gtcagcttgg cttcgagacc ggcaccagcc gtccaaccca cgcggaactt
     2341 gctttcgtcg tccaagccgt tgttaagctt gatctgcgaa ccggcaatac cagccgtgag
     2401 gtacggcata accgggttca ggtcgtagcc gacgcgggca cgcagcgagc cttcaaagcc
     2461 ctgcttgact tccaggccgt ccttggactt cttggcccag gaataacctg catcaccttc
     2521 aacaccgtat acgatctggt cctgctggaa gttccagcca gcaaaggcgc cagccttcca
     2581 atcgtcaggc ttgatgctgc caacggtgct ggtcttggcc ttgttccagc catagccaag
     2641 gtaaagaccg gtatagccac cagcccagct atactgggga gctacttcaa ccggagccgg
     2701 aaccggaggc tgttcctgga tggcgtcggc agcaaaagcg gtcgcagaga acggcagcag
     2761 cgcagccgag acgattacga gagacttaag agtgcgcatg gtaccttcct gtgtgaaatt
     2821 gttatccgct cacaattcca cacaacatac gagccggaag cataaagtgt aaagcctggg
     2881 gtgcctaatg agtgagctaa ctcacattaa ttgcgttgcg ctcactgccc gctttccagt
     2941 cgggaaacct gtcgtgccag ctgcattaat gaatcggcca acgcgcgggg agaggcggtt
     3001 tgcgtattgg gcgcatgcat aaaaactgtt gtaattcatt aagcattctg ccgacatgga
     3061 agccatcaca aacggcatga tgaacctgaa tcgccagcgg catcagcacc ttgtcgcctt
     3121 gcgtataata tttgcccatg ggggtgggcg aagaactcca gcatgagatc cccgcgctgg
     3181 aggatcatcc agccggcgtc ccggaaaacg attccgaagc ccaacctttc atagaaggcg
     3241 gcggtggaat cgaaatctcg tgatggcagg ttgggcgtcg cttggtcggt catttcgaac
     3301 cccagagtcc cgctcagaag aactcgtcaa gaaggcgata gaaggcgatg cgctgcgaat
     3361 cgggagcggc gataccgtaa agcacgagga agcggtcagc ccattcgccg ccaagctctt
     3421 cagcaatatc acgggtagcc aacgctatgt cctgatagcg gtccgccaca cccagccggc
     3481 cacagtcgat gaatccagaa aagcggccat tttccaccat gatattcggc aagcaggcat
     3541 cgccatgggt cacgacgaga tcctcgccgt cgggcatgcg cgccttgagc ctggcgaaca
     3601 gttcggctgg cgcgagcccc tgatgctctt cgtccagatc atcctgatcg acaagaccgg
     3661 cttccatccg agtacgtgct cgctcgatgc gatgtttcgc ttggtggtcg aatgggcagg
     3721 tagccggatc aagcgtatgc agccgccgca ttgcatcagc catgatggat actttctcgg
     3781 caggagcaag gtgagatgac aggagatcct gccccggcac ttcgcccaat agcagccagt
     3841 cccttcccgc ttcagtgaca acgtcgagca cagctgcgca aggaacgccc gtcgtggcca
     3901 gccacgatag ccgcgctgcc tcgtcctgca gttcattcag ggcaccggac aggtcggtct
     3961 tgacaaaaag aaccgggcgc ccctgcgctg acagccggaa cacggcggca tcagagcagc
     4021 cgattgtctg ttgtgcccag tcatagccga atagcctctc cacccaagcg gccggagaac
     4081 ctgcgtgcaa tccatcttgt tcaatcatgc gaaacgatcc tcatcctgtc tcttgatcag
     4141 atcttgatcc cctgcgccat cagatccttg gcggcaagaa agccatccag tttactttgc
     4201 agggcttccc aaccttacca gagggcgccc cagctggcaa ttccggttcg cttgctgtcc
     4261 ataaaaccgc ccagtctagc tatcgccatg taagcccact gcaagctacc tgctttctct
     4321 ttgcgcttgc gttttccctt gtccagatag cccagtagct gacattcatc ccaggtggca
     4381 cttttcgggg aaatgtgcgc gcccgcgttc ctgctggcgc tgggcctgtt tctggcgctg
     4441 gacttcccgc tgttccgtca gcagcttttc gcccacggcc ttgatgatcg cggcggcctt
     4501 ggcctgcata tcccgattca acggccccag ggcgtccaga acgggcttca ggcgctcccg
     4561 aaggtctcgg gccgtctctt gggcttgatc ggccttcttg cgcatctcac gcgctcctgc
     4621 ggcggcctgt agggcaggct catacccctg ccgaaccgct tttgtcagcc ggtcggccac
     4681 ggcttccggc gtctcaacgc gctttgagat tcccagcttt tcggccaatc cctgcggtgc
     4741 ataggcgcgt ggctcgaccg cttgcgggct gatggtgacg tggcccactg gtggccgctc
     4801 cagggcctcg tagaacgcct gaatgcgcgt gtgacgtgcc ttgctgccct cgatgccccg
     4861 ttgcagccct agatcggcca cagcggccgc aaacgtggtc tggtcgcggg tcatctgcgc
     4921 tttgttgccg atgaactcct tggccgacag cctgccgtcc tgcgtcagcg gcaccacgaa
     4981 cgcggtcatg tgcgggctgg tttcgtcacg gtggatgctg gccgtcacga tgcgatccgc
     5041 cccgtacttg tccgccagcc acttgtgcgc cttctcgaag aacgccgcct gctgttcttg
     5101 gctggccgac ttccaccatt ccgggctggc cgtcatgacg tactcgaccg ccaacacagc
     5161 gtccttgcgc cgcttctctg gcagcaactc gcgcagtcgg cccatcgctt catcggtgct
     5221 gctggccgcc cagtgctcgt tctctggcgt cctgctggcg tcagcgttgg gcgtctcgcg
     5281 ctcgcggtag gcgtgcttga gactggccgc cacgttgccc attttcgcca gcttcttgca
     5341 tcgcatgatc gcgtatgccg ccatgcctgc ccctcccttt tggtgtccaa ccggctcgac
     5401 gggggcagcg caaggcggtg cctccggcgg gccactcaat gcttgagtat actcactaga
     5461 ctttgcttcg caaagtcgtg accgcctacg gcggctgcgg cgccctacgg gcttgctctc
     5521 cgggcttcgc cctgcgcggt cgctgcgctc ccttgccagc ccgtggatat gtggacgatg
     5581 gccgcga
//
